# Supplementary material for: The novel anti-CRISPR AcrIIA22 relieves DNA torsion in target plasmids and impairs SpyCas9 activity
Source: PLoS Biol. 2021 Oct 13;19(10):e3001428. doi: 10.1371/journal.pbio.3001428 (PMC8545432; doi:10.1371/journal.pbio.3001428)
Supplement: S2 Data — (GB) [file pbio.3001428.s018.gb]

LOCUS       4303_LiJ_2014__V1.UC63-0__bin.67_NODE_112_length_95405_cov_4.60675       95405 bp    DNA     linear   UNA 01-JUL-2020
DEFINITION  .
ACCESSION   geneious|urn:local:
VERSION     geneious|urn:local:.:4c-cb0ua5n:0
KEYWORDS    .
SOURCE      
  ORGANISM  .
FEATURES             Location/Qualifiers
     CDS             78..2711
                     /codon_start=1
                     /standard_name="CDS"
     misc_feature    78..2711
                     /note="Geneious type: TIGR01070"
                     /standard_name="TIGR01070"
     CDS             2746..4758
                     /codon_start=1
                     /standard_name="CDS"
     misc_feature    2746..4758
                     /note="Geneious type: TIGR00585"
                     /standard_name="TIGR00585"
     CDS             4761..5699
                     /codon_start=1
                     /standard_name="CDS"
     misc_feature    4761..5699
                     /note="Geneious type: TIGR00174"
                     /standard_name="TIGR00174"
     CDS             5671..6930
                     /codon_start=1
                     /standard_name="CDS"
     misc_feature    5671..6930
                     /note="Geneious type: TIGR02828"
                     /standard_name="TIGR02828"
     CDS             6911..7639
                     /codon_start=1
                     /standard_name="CDS"
     misc_feature    6911..7639
                     /note="Geneious type: TIGR00044"
                     /standard_name="TIGR00044"
     CDS             7652..8143
                     /codon_start=1
                     /standard_name="CDS"
     misc_feature    7652..8143
                     /note="Geneious type: DUF552"
                     /standard_name="DUF552"
     CDS             8163..9344
                     /codon_start=1
                     /standard_name="CDS"
     misc_feature    8163..9344
                     /note="Geneious type: DivIVA"
                     /standard_name="DivIVA"
     CDS             9375..12170
                     /codon_start=1
                     /standard_name="CDS"
     misc_feature    9375..12170
                     /note="Geneious type: TIGR00392"
                     /standard_name="TIGR00392"
     CDS             12271..12738
                     /codon_start=1
                     /standard_name="CDS"
     misc_feature    12271..12738
                     /note="Geneious type: Peptidase_A8"
                     /standard_name="Peptidase_A8"
     CDS             12725..13666
                     /codon_start=1
                     /standard_name="CDS"
     misc_feature    12725..13666
                     /note="Geneious type: TIGR00005"
                     /standard_name="TIGR00005"
     CDS             13671..14537
                     /codon_start=1
                     /standard_name="CDS"
     misc_feature    13671..14537
                     /note="Geneious type: Hydrolase_3"
                     /standard_name="Hydrolase_3"
     CDS             14541..15380
                     /codon_start=1
                     /standard_name="CDS"
     misc_feature    14541..15380
                     /note="Geneious type: TIGR00587"
                     /standard_name="TIGR00587"
     CDS             complement(15439..16158)
                     /codon_start=1
                     /standard_name="CDS"
     misc_feature    complement(15439..16158)
                     /note="Geneious type: TIGR01975"
                     /standard_name="TIGR01975"
     CDS             complement(16176..16943)
                     /codon_start=1
                     /standard_name="CDS"
     misc_feature    complement(16176..16943)
                     /note="Geneious type: TIGR01007"
                     /standard_name="TIGR01007"
     CDS             complement(16945..17709)
                     /codon_start=1
                     /standard_name="CDS"
     misc_feature    complement(16945..17709)
                     /note="Geneious type: TIGR01006"
                     /standard_name="TIGR01006"
     CDS             17790..20552
                     /codon_start=1
                     /standard_name="CDS"
     misc_feature    17790..20552
                     /note="Geneious type: Glyco_hydro_63"
                     /standard_name="Glyco_hydro_63"
     CDS             20564..22243
                     /codon_start=1
                     /standard_name="CDS"
     misc_feature    20564..22243
                     /note="Geneious type: Metallophos"
                     /standard_name="Metallophos"
     CDS             22335..23006
                     /codon_start=1
                     /standard_name="CDS"
     misc_feature    22335..23006
                     /note="Geneious type: Glucos_trans_II"
                     /standard_name="Glucos_trans_II"
     CDS             23149..24348
                     /codon_start=1
                     /standard_name="CDS"
     misc_feature    23149..24348
                     /note="Geneious type: PGA_cap"
                     /standard_name="PGA_cap"
     CDS             24588..25931
                     /codon_start=1
                     /standard_name="CDS"
     misc_feature    24588..25931
                     /note="Geneious type: TIGR00653"
                     /standard_name="TIGR00653"
     CDS             26107..27855
                     /codon_start=1
                     /standard_name="CDS"
     misc_feature    26107..27855
                     /note="Geneious type: TIGR00836"
                     /standard_name="TIGR00836"
     CDS             28087..29196
                     /codon_start=1
                     /standard_name="CDS"
     misc_feature    28087..29196
                     /note="Geneious type: GATase_2"
                     /standard_name="GATase_2"
     CDS             29189..30691
                     /codon_start=1
                     /standard_name="CDS"
     misc_feature    29189..30691
                     /note="Geneious type: Glu_synthase"
                     /standard_name="Glu_synthase"
     CDS             30705..31145
                     /codon_start=1
                     /standard_name="CDS"
     misc_feature    30705..31145
                     /note="Geneious type: TIGR02951"
                     /standard_name="TIGR02951"
     CDS             31142..32404
                     /codon_start=1
                     /standard_name="CDS"
     misc_feature    31142..32404
                     /note="Geneious type: TIGR02374"
                     /standard_name="TIGR02374"
     CDS             32401..33135
                     /codon_start=1
                     /standard_name="CDS"
     misc_feature    32401..33135
                     /note="Geneious type: GXGXG"
                     /standard_name="GXGXG"
     CDS             33187..34638
                     /codon_start=1
                     /standard_name="CDS"
     misc_feature    33187..34638
                     /note="Geneious type: TIGR01134"
                     /standard_name="TIGR01134"
     CDS             complement(34908..35099)
                     /codon_start=1
                     /standard_name="CDS"
     misc_feature    complement(34908..35099)
                     /note="Geneious type: TIGR02225"
                     /standard_name="TIGR02225"
     CDS             35142..35777
                     /codon_start=1
                     /standard_name="CDS"
     misc_feature    35142..35777
                     /note="Geneious type: DUF4897"
                     /standard_name="DUF4897"
     CDS             35765..36004
                     /codon_start=1
                     /standard_name="CDS"
     misc_feature    36333..36497
                     /note="Geneious type: AcrIIA22_homolog"
                     /standard_name="AcrIIA22_homolog"
     CDS             36333..36497
                     /codon_start=1
                     /standard_name="CDS"
     CDS             36736..37170
                     /codon_start=1
                     /standard_name="CDS"
     CDS             complement(37229..37891)
                     /codon_start=1
                     /standard_name="CDS"
     misc_feature    complement(37229..37891)
                     /note="Geneious type: TIGR00608"
                     /standard_name="TIGR00608"
     CDS             complement(38038..38190)
                     /codon_start=1
                     /standard_name="CDS"
     misc_feature    complement(38038..38190)
                     /note="Geneious type: HTH_3"
                     /standard_name="HTH_3"
     CDS             38544..40061
                     /codon_start=1
                     /standard_name="CDS"
     misc_feature    38544..40061
                     /note="Geneious type: TIGR01733"
                     /standard_name="TIGR01733"
     CDS             40106..40333
                     /codon_start=1
                     /standard_name="CDS"
     misc_feature    40106..40333
                     /note="Geneious type: PP-binding"
                     /standard_name="PP-binding"
     CDS             40359..41945
                     /codon_start=1
                     /standard_name="CDS"
     misc_feature    40359..41945
                     /note="Geneious type: TIGR04091"
                     /standard_name="TIGR04091"
     CDS             41956..43071
                     /codon_start=1
                     /standard_name="CDS"
     misc_feature    41956..43071
                     /note="Geneious type: GSCFA"
                     /standard_name="GSCFA"
     CDS             43265..43969
                     /codon_start=1
                     /standard_name="CDS"
     misc_feature    43265..43969
                     /note="Geneious type: TIGR02154"
                     /standard_name="TIGR02154"
     CDS             44010..46559
                     /codon_start=1
                     /standard_name="CDS"
     misc_feature    44010..46559
                     /note="Geneious type: TIGR02966"
                     /standard_name="TIGR02966"
     CDS             complement(46624..47349)
                     /codon_start=1
                     /standard_name="CDS"
     misc_feature    complement(46624..47349)
                     /note="Geneious type: TIGR04249"
                     /standard_name="TIGR04249"
     CDS             47513..48763
                     /codon_start=1
                     /standard_name="CDS"
     misc_feature    47513..48763
                     /note="Geneious type: IMS"
                     /standard_name="IMS"
     CDS             48760..48990
                     /codon_start=1
                     /standard_name="CDS"
     CDS             49015..49509
                     /codon_start=1
                     /standard_name="CDS"
     misc_feature    49015..49509
                     /note="Geneious type: GtrA"
                     /standard_name="GtrA"
     CDS             49629..50888
                     /codon_start=1
                     /standard_name="CDS"
     misc_feature    49629..50888
                     /note="Geneious type: Aminotran_MocR"
                     /standard_name="Aminotran_MocR"
     CDS             50888..51661
                     /codon_start=1
                     /standard_name="CDS"
     misc_feature    50888..51661
                     /note="Geneious type: AP_endonuc_2"
                     /standard_name="AP_endonuc_2"
     CDS             51665..52564
                     /codon_start=1
                     /standard_name="CDS"
     misc_feature    51665..52564
                     /note="Geneious type: EamA"
                     /standard_name="EamA"
     CDS             52661..53107
                     /codon_start=1
                     /standard_name="CDS"
     misc_feature    52661..53107
                     /note="Geneious type: TIGR00244"
                     /standard_name="TIGR00244"
     CDS             53216..53653
                     /codon_start=1
                     /standard_name="CDS"
     misc_feature    53216..53653
                     /note="Geneious type: TIGR00738"
                     /standard_name="TIGR00738"
     CDS             53771..54091
                     /codon_start=1
                     /standard_name="CDS"
     misc_feature    53771..54091
                     /note="Geneious type: Trns_repr_metal"
                     /standard_name="Trns_repr_metal"
     CDS             54122..56644
                     /codon_start=1
                     /standard_name="CDS"
     misc_feature    54122..56644
                     /note="Geneious type: TIGR01525"
                     /standard_name="TIGR01525"
     CDS             56805..57737
                     /codon_start=1
                     /standard_name="CDS"
     misc_feature    56805..57737
                     /note="Geneious type: TIGR03042"
                     /standard_name="TIGR03042"
     CDS             57882..59345
                     /codon_start=1
                     /standard_name="CDS"
     misc_feature    57882..59345
                     /note="Geneious type: MFS_2"
                     /standard_name="MFS_2"
     CDS             59407..59964
                     /codon_start=1
                     /standard_name="CDS"
     misc_feature    59407..59964
                     /note="Geneious type: Acetyltransf_10"
                     /standard_name="Acetyltransf_10"
     CDS             60133..61656
                     /codon_start=1
                     /standard_name="CDS"
     misc_feature    60133..61656
                     /note="Geneious type: MFS_2"
                     /standard_name="MFS_2"
     CDS             complement(61955..63481)
                     /codon_start=1
                     /standard_name="CDS"
     misc_feature    complement(61955..63481)
                     /note="Geneious type: MFS_2"
                     /standard_name="MFS_2"
     CDS             complement(63481..64812)
                     /codon_start=1
                     /standard_name="CDS"
     misc_feature    complement(63481..64812)
                     /note="Geneious type: Sulfatase"
                     /standard_name="Sulfatase"
     CDS             complement(64867..65649)
                     /codon_start=1
                     /standard_name="CDS"
     misc_feature    complement(64867..65649)
                     /note="Geneious type: TauE"
                     /standard_name="TauE"
     CDS             complement(65646..66764)
                     /codon_start=1
                     /standard_name="CDS"
     misc_feature    complement(65646..66764)
                     /note="Geneious type: MS_channel"
                     /standard_name="MS_channel"
     CDS             complement(66862..67980)
                     /codon_start=1
                     /standard_name="CDS"
     misc_feature    complement(66862..67980)
                     /note="Geneious type: TIGR01444"
                     /standard_name="TIGR01444"
     CDS             68056..68871
                     /codon_start=1
                     /standard_name="CDS"
     misc_feature    68056..68871
                     /note="Geneious type: TIGR03520"
                     /standard_name="TIGR03520"
     CDS             68868..69827
                     /codon_start=1
                     /standard_name="CDS"
     misc_feature    68868..69827
                     /note="Geneious type: PhoH"
                     /standard_name="PhoH"
     CDS             69827..70333
                     /codon_start=1
                     /standard_name="CDS"
     misc_feature    69827..70333
                     /note="Geneious type: UPF0054"
                     /standard_name="UPF0054"
     CDS             70330..71223
                     /codon_start=1
                     /standard_name="CDS"
     misc_feature    70330..71223
                     /note="Geneious type: TIGR00436"
                     /standard_name="TIGR00436"
     CDS             71414..72166
                     /codon_start=1
                     /standard_name="CDS"
     misc_feature    71414..72166
                     /note="Geneious type: TIGR00613"
                     /standard_name="TIGR00613"
     CDS             72174..74555
                     /codon_start=1
                     /standard_name="CDS"
     misc_feature    72174..74555
                     /note="Geneious type: TIGR01069"
                     /standard_name="TIGR01069"
     CDS             74743..74895
                     /codon_start=1
                     /standard_name="CDS"
     CDS             75239..75568
                     /codon_start=1
                     /standard_name="CDS"
     misc_feature    75239..75568
                     /note="Geneious type: TIGR01049"
                     /standard_name="TIGR01049"
     CDS             75645..76277
                     /codon_start=1
                     /standard_name="CDS"
     misc_feature    75645..76277
                     /note="Geneious type: TIGR03625"
                     /standard_name="TIGR03625"
     CDS             76295..76918
                     /codon_start=1
                     /standard_name="CDS"
     misc_feature    76295..76918
                     /note="Geneious type: TIGR03953"
                     /standard_name="TIGR03953"
     CDS             76918..77214
                     /codon_start=1
                     /standard_name="CDS"
     misc_feature    76918..77214
                     /note="Geneious type: Ribosomal_L23"
                     /standard_name="Ribosomal_L23"
     CDS             77366..78154
                     /codon_start=1
                     /standard_name="CDS"
     misc_feature    77366..78154
                     /note="Geneious type: TIGR01171"
                     /standard_name="TIGR01171"
     CDS             78174..78446
                     /codon_start=1
                     /standard_name="CDS"
     misc_feature    78174..78446
                     /note="Geneious type: TIGR01050"
                     /standard_name="TIGR01050"
     CDS             78465..78803
                     /codon_start=1
                     /standard_name="CDS"
     misc_feature    78465..78803
                     /note="Geneious type: TIGR01044"
                     /standard_name="TIGR01044"
     CDS             78822..79505
                     /codon_start=1
                     /standard_name="CDS"
     misc_feature    78822..79505
                     /note="Geneious type: TIGR01009"
                     /standard_name="TIGR01009"
     CDS             79505..79927
                     /codon_start=1
                     /standard_name="CDS"
     misc_feature    79505..79927
                     /note="Geneious type: TIGR01164"
                     /standard_name="TIGR01164"
     CDS             79924..80127
                     /codon_start=1
                     /standard_name="CDS"
     misc_feature    79924..80127
                     /note="Geneious type: Ribosomal_L29"
                     /standard_name="Ribosomal_L29"
     CDS             80145..80399
                     /codon_start=1
                     /standard_name="CDS"
     misc_feature    80145..80399
                     /note="Geneious type: TIGR03635"
                     /standard_name="TIGR03635"
     CDS             80468..80878
                     /codon_start=1
                     /standard_name="CDS"
     misc_feature    80468..80878
                     /note="Geneious type: TIGR01067"
                     /standard_name="TIGR01067"
     CDS             80903..81199
                     /codon_start=1
                     /standard_name="CDS"
     misc_feature    80903..81199
                     /note="Geneious type: TIGR01079"
                     /standard_name="TIGR01079"
     CDS             81219..81761
                     /codon_start=1
                     /standard_name="CDS"
     misc_feature    81219..81761
                     /note="Geneious type: Ribosomal_L5_C"
                     /standard_name="Ribosomal_L5_C"
     CDS             81996..82394
                     /codon_start=1
                     /standard_name="CDS"
     misc_feature    81996..82394
                     /note="Geneious type: Ribosomal_S8"
                     /standard_name="Ribosomal_S8"
     CDS             82409..82948
                     /codon_start=1
                     /standard_name="CDS"
     misc_feature    82409..82948
                     /note="Geneious type: TIGR03654"
                     /standard_name="TIGR03654"
     CDS             82967..83326
                     /codon_start=1
                     /standard_name="CDS"
     misc_feature    82967..83326
                     /note="Geneious type: TIGR00060"
                     /standard_name="TIGR00060"
     CDS             83372..83848
                     /codon_start=1
                     /standard_name="CDS"
     misc_feature    83372..83848
                     /note="Geneious type: TIGR01021"
                     /standard_name="TIGR01021"
     CDS             83862..84041
                     /codon_start=1
                     /standard_name="CDS"
     misc_feature    83862..84041
                     /note="Geneious type: TIGR01308"
                     /standard_name="TIGR01308"
     CDS             84056..84499
                     /codon_start=1
                     /standard_name="CDS"
     misc_feature    84056..84499
                     /note="Geneious type: TIGR01071"
                     /standard_name="TIGR01071"
     CDS             84500..85849
                     /codon_start=1
                     /standard_name="CDS"
     misc_feature    84500..85849
                     /note="Geneious type: SecY"
                     /standard_name="SecY"
     CDS             85868..86500
                     /codon_start=1
                     /standard_name="CDS"
     misc_feature    85868..86500
                     /note="Geneious type: TIGR01351"
                     /standard_name="TIGR01351"
     CDS             86502..87251
                     /codon_start=1
                     /standard_name="CDS"
     misc_feature    86502..87251
                     /note="Geneious type: TIGR00500"
                     /standard_name="TIGR00500"
     CDS             87359..87562
                     /codon_start=1
                     /standard_name="CDS"
     misc_feature    87359..87562
                     /note="Geneious type: TIGR00008"
                     /standard_name="TIGR00008"
     CDS             87725..88093
                     /codon_start=1
                     /standard_name="CDS"
     misc_feature    87725..88093
                     /note="Geneious type: TIGR03631"
                     /standard_name="TIGR03631"
     CDS             88115..88510
                     /codon_start=1
                     /standard_name="CDS"
     misc_feature    88115..88510
                     /note="Geneious type: TIGR03632"
                     /standard_name="TIGR03632"
     CDS             88532..89131
                     /codon_start=1
                     /standard_name="CDS"
     misc_feature    88532..89131
                     /note="Geneious type: TIGR01017"
                     /standard_name="TIGR01017"
     CDS             89184..90140
                     /codon_start=1
                     /standard_name="CDS"
     misc_feature    89184..90140
                     /note="Geneious type: TIGR02027"
                     /standard_name="TIGR02027"
     CDS             90215..90496
                     /codon_start=1
                     /standard_name="CDS"
     misc_feature    90215..90496
                     /note="Geneious type: Ribosomal_L17"
                     /standard_name="Ribosomal_L17"
     CDS             90673..91356
                     /codon_start=1
                     /standard_name="CDS"
     CDS             91325..91816
                     /codon_start=1
                     /standard_name="CDS"
     misc_feature    91325..91816
                     /note="Geneious type: TIGR02985"
                     /standard_name="TIGR02985"
     CDS             91878..93953
                     /codon_start=1
                     /standard_name="CDS"
     misc_feature    91878..93953
                     /note="Geneious type: LRR_5"
                     /standard_name="LRR_5"
     CDS             93990..94607
                     /codon_start=1
                     /standard_name="CDS"
     misc_feature    93990..94607
                     /note="Geneious type: TIGR01162"
                     /standard_name="TIGR01162"
     CDS             94610..95404
                     /codon_start=1
                     /standard_name="CDS"
     misc_feature    94610..95404
                     /note="Geneious type: TIGR00878"
                     /standard_name="TIGR00878"
ORIGIN      
        1 ctgccactaa ggtgtaaacc ggctgcgggc ggcgtggtcg ctcgcagcat ttttgcagag
       61 aggaggacga gtggaatatg gcaaaggcaa agatcagccc tatgatggat cagtattttc
      121 agatcaagaa ggactatgcg gatgtgattt tgttcttccg tctgggcgat ttttatgaaa
      181 tgttttttga tgatgccaag atcgccagca aggagctgga tctggtgctc accggtcggg
      241 actgcggcca ggaggagcgg gcacctatgt gcggcgtgcc ctttcacagt gcagacagct
      301 atatcgccaa gctggtgagc cggggctaca aggtggccat ctgtgagcag atggaggatc
      361 cggcgctggc caagggcatc gttaaaagag aggttataag aatcatcacc cccggtacgg
      421 taatcgaggg caatatgctg gaggacggcg tcaacaacta cctgtgcagt gtgtttggca
      481 gcgagaacgg cgccgggctt tgctttgcgg atgtgtcaac cggcgagttt catgtgaccc
      541 tggctaccgg cgaggatgtg gagagcaagg tgatcaatca gctgtccacc tattctccca
      601 aagaggtgat ctttggcggc accgctgccg attatgacca tgtggtgcag ttcgttactg
      661 ctcggctgga ggcgtccgtc gagtatccgg aagcggcgct gtttgatttt gacgcctgct
      721 cccaggaaat tatagagacc ttaaagaagg atgagatcgc cgcactggac ctgggtcaca
      781 gccgcgagac ggtgtgtgcc ctgggcgcgg tgatcgctta tttgaagaat acgcagaaga
      841 aagacgagat cgagaccccg tcggaagtgg agttctacga cagcgagcgg tttatgcacc
      901 tggacatcag cgcccggcgc aacttggagc tgacccgctc catgatgacc ggcgacaaga
      961 agcattcgct gctgtgggtg atcgacaaga ccaagactgc catgggcaag cggatgattc
     1021 gtgcctgggt ggagcggccg ctgctgagcg tcagccaaat cctccgtcgc caaaatgcgg
     1081 tgggcgaatt gtttgaccgc cctatgctgc gagacacggt gcgccaggcg ctggtgggtg
     1141 ttaacgacat tgagcggctg atgacccgca ttgtgtacgg cactgccaat gccaaggaat
     1201 tgcgggcgct ggagagcacc atttccgccc tgccggagat taagactgct ttggcagact
     1261 gcaacaccgc catgctgcgg gaaattgaaa gcgatattga cctgctcacc gatgtggcag
     1321 aggaaattcg ccgggcaatt gtggaggaac cgcccttttc tatccgcgaa ggcgggttta
     1381 tcaaagcagg ctataacgaa gagatcgaca gcctaaaggc cattatgacc gacggcaccg
     1441 gcgtgattgc ctccattgaa gcgcagcagc gggaagaaac cggtatcccc aaactgaaag
     1501 tgggctacaa ccgggtattc ggttactata ttgaggtgtc caacgcatac cgggaccagg
     1561 tgccggagac ctacatccgc aagcagacct tagccaactg tgagcgctac ataacccagg
     1621 agctgaaaga gctggagggc aagattttag gcgccaagga tcgggaggtg gcgctggagt
     1681 accagctgtt ctgcgctctg cgagaggaga tcgccggtca gatccagcgg ctgcaagtga
     1741 ccgccaaggc gctggcccgg ctggatgtgc tgtgttccct ggcccatgtg gcagcagagc
     1801 ataactacac ctgtccccag gtagaagggg atggcgtgat cgagatcaag gacggccgcc
     1861 acccggtggt ggaggcactg ctggacagcg ggccctttgt tcccaacgat acatacctgg
     1921 acttgcagga cgaccggtgc cacattatca ccggccccaa tatggcaggt aagtccacct
     1981 atatgcgcca gattgcgctg atcaccctgt tggcgcagat cggttccttt gtaccggcgc
     2041 ggcaggcgca cattggcgtg gtagacgcca tctttactcg agtgggcgcg tctgacgacc
     2101 tggctaccgg ccagtccacc tttatggtgg agatgaacga ggtggccacc attttgaaag
     2161 acgccaccca aaacagcctg attatcttag acgagatcgg ccggggcacc tccacctttg
     2221 acggtatgag cattgcccgg gcggtgctgg aatatgtgtg caagcgcaag actctgggcg
     2281 ccaagacgct gtttgccacc cattaccatg agctgaccgc catggagggg ctggtagacg
     2341 gtgtgcgcaa ctactccgta gcggtgaaga agcggggaga cgatattact ttcctgcggc
     2401 ggatcgtgcg gggcggcgcg gaccagagct ttggtattga agtggccaag ctggccggtg
     2461 tgccggacaa ggtggtgcgt cgcgccaagg tgatcctcaa ggagttggag aagaacagcg
     2521 tgcctatcga gtttaaggcg gaggaagcca tagaggagga gccggaggag gaaattcagt
     2581 acaatttcac cgccaacggc accaacgaga ttttggaaat tctaaagacc gtagacatta
     2641 acactttgac tccgattgag gctatgcaga ccctggataa cctgcgcaaa aaggcccagg
     2701 aacttagcta aaaacggatt tcattataga aagggcggtg gttccatgcc gcaaattcat
     2761 attttaccca agtctgtgta ccagctaatt gcagccggcg aggtggtgga acgccccgcc
     2821 tctgcaatta aagaaatggt ggagaattcc attgatgccg gagctacccg cataacggtg
     2881 gagatccagc atggcggctc tacctatatg cgcattacgg acgacggctg tggcatcgca
     2941 agggcggatg tgcccaaggt gtttatcagc catgccacct ccaagatcgc aaccgaggag
     3001 gacttgaacg ccatcggcac cttgggcttt cggggcgagg ccatggcttc catcggcgca
     3061 gtggcgcagg tggaactgct cacccgcaca gcagaggagc aggtgggcac ccgctatgtg
     3121 atcgctggcg gccaggaaca aagctgcgac gacgccggtt gcccggtggg caccacagtg
     3181 gtggtgcggg acctgttctt taacacgcct gcgcgcatga aattcttaaa gaaagatgtg
     3241 accgagggca acgcggtggc cggtgtgctg gacgcggtgg cgctgagcca cccggagatc
     3301 gcctttcgcc tgatccggga cggcaagcag acgctggtga ctcccggcaa caaggactta
     3361 aagagcacgg tgtactccgt gtttggccga gaattgaccc agtcgctgat cccggtgcat
     3421 tacagctata acggtatgga gctggagggc tatgtgtcca gtccccatgc ctcccgcaaa
     3481 agccgggcta tgcagtattt tttcattaac ggtcgcctgg tgaagtctaa gaccgccttg
     3541 gcggcgctgg agcaggcgta taaaaacagc attatggtgg ggcgttttcc cgcctgcgtg
     3601 ctgaatatga ctgtcaacac ggcgctggtg gatgtgaatg tgcacccggc caagatcgag
     3661 gtgcgctttg ccaacgaaaa gccggtgttt gacctggtgt attatggggt caagaccgct
     3721 attgagaccg gcgacagtgt aaaggaagcg acctttggcg gcacccccgc agcggacgag
     3781 gtgggacgcg cgtacccgcc ggcaggcagc cgcagcgcca agatcgactt cttccgcaaa
     3841 aaggaagaga gcgtgcaaac ggtgctgcaa acagcgcccc gcacggactt ttggcagacg
     3901 gcgcaggcag gtgtgccgta ccgtaccgcg ccccaggggc agaccccggt gcagcgggcg
     3961 acagcgcaaa gcgcagcgcc gatggcgcaa gagccggcac ctgtaaaagt gaccgaaata
     4021 aacgcctcgg aaccccaggc cgcgccggtg gtacagagtg agcagaaagt gcccgcccaa
     4081 gtgtccccgg cagtgcctac gcatgagagc gcagagtccg cagcgtctgc accgccttcg
     4141 gcggagacag cacctgcccc cacggtgcag gtggtggacg aggaccggaa gaccccggcc
     4201 ttccgtgtag tgggcgaagc ctttaagacc tatatacttg tagagataga aaataattta
     4261 tattatattg acaagcacgc cgcccacgag cggatgaatt ttgaagccct gcgccggaac
     4321 gcggaggtcc acagtcagtt gctgctggcg ccggtgaccg tgcgcttgaa caaagcggag
     4381 ctgtctgccg tggaggaaca tctggatttg ctgcaaaaag gcggctttga ggtggagatc
     4441 tttggcacgg atgcggtgtt ggtgcgatcg gtgcccgcta tgctggacgg ggcaaatatt
     4501 gccgacctga tctgcgagat tgcagagaag ctgctggagc acaaaacgga cattgagccg
     4561 gaaaagttgg actggatctt ccattccacc gcttgccgcg cagcggtcaa ggccggtgat
     4621 gtgaccagcc cggcggagca gcgcctgttt gttgagaagc tgctgtccat gccggatatt
     4681 cgctactgcc cccatgggcg gccggtgatg atcaaggtta gccggtacga gatcgaaaga
     4741 cagttcggca gggcgtgagt atgaagacaa aggttcttgt ggtggccggc cccaccgcct
     4801 ccggcaaaac cggtttgggc attgccctgg ctcggcggct ggacggcgag attgtgtgtg
     4861 ccgactctat gcagatctat accggtatgc ccattgccac tgcggcacct acggcagcgg
     4921 agcggcaggc agcggtgcac catttggcag agattctgcc cccggacacg ccttttagcg
     4981 tggctcagta ttgcaacctg gcagcggaga cggtggcgga tattgccgcc cggggtaagg
     5041 tgcccgtttt ggttggcggc accgggctgt ttattgacag ctttattgac cacattcagt
     5101 ttgcccatgt gcagacgaac ccggacctgc gccgggagct gctggcaaag gacggcacag
     5161 agttgtaccg taccttgcag caggtggatt ctacggctgc ggcagaaata catccgaata
     5221 acaaaaaccg ggtggtgcgt gcactggagc tgtactatgc cggtattacc aagactgcac
     5281 agaatgcagc ctcccgccgg gaggacagcc cttatgaggc actgtatttt gtgctctgtt
     5341 accgggatcg gcaggtgctg tatgatcgga tcaatgcccg ggtggacgcc atgctggccg
     5401 ccggattggt ggaggaagca cggcaggcct acgccgcttg cggtcctacg gcacggcagg
     5461 ccattgggca caaggaactg ctgccgtatt tggagggcag cgagccgctg gagacggcgg
     5521 tagaacggct caagcaggag acccgccgct acgccaagcg ccagatcact tggtttaagc
     5581 gccggcaggg cactgtggtg ctggagccgg ataccatgga tacagagcgc ctgatcgccg
     5641 tagcgacggc gcaggcagag gattttcttt atggcaaaga caaaggaaaa agagcataaa
     5701 agccgtaaaa agctcagtcg caccgccaag gagaactggg ccatcggcat tgtggcgctg
     5761 ctgattttgt ctgtggtggt gtatgagtgc tatactgcta cccatgtgcg gctgcaaacc
     5821 tacaccgcca aggagaccac cgtgtaccgt accattgaga ccacggcact ggcggtgcga
     5881 gaggaacaca cggttagcgg ccccggcggc gtgacggtgc aatgcgttgc cgacggccag
     5941 aagattgcca aggacggcaa ggtggctctg cgctttcagt ctgaggcgga cgctaaggcg
     6001 tacagccagc gcaccgcctt aaaggagaag ttgcagcact accgggatat ggaaaataag
     6061 agtaccgcca ccgccacgga tattaccgcc gtggacaatg aggcggtgca gaatgtaaat
     6121 gattacatac gggcgctggc ccaatcggat ctgaccgggg caagtaccgc ggcgcaggag
     6181 atgaacgaca cctttacccg ccgccagatg atgatcggca ccagcattga ctttgcggcg
     6241 ctgaaaaagg atttgcaaag tcaaatggac gaattgggca ctgcagagcc tattggctcc
     6301 gtgactacgg cggtaagcgg cgttttctcc ggctacacgg atgggtgcga aagcgttttt
     6361 gattatgatc aggtgacgga gatgaccgct gccgatctgg ataaagcctt aaagactgcc
     6421 gagagtgcca agggcgacac cggcgcctta ggcaaagtga tcaccagcta tgcttggtac
     6481 tttgtgtgca aggcggatgt ggcggacctg caaaaggtgc aaaacggcac gcgactggat
     6541 gtggctatta aggacagcga ccgggtactt tcctgcaccg tggtcagcgg cgcagacacc
     6601 aagcccggcg ccacgcaaac ggttttggtg ctccagtgtg agaatatgga ctcggatatt
     6661 gccgcctatc gggcggagga tatagaaatt cgcacagctt cctataccgg gatcaaggcc
     6721 cccgctgccg ccgtgcatgt gagcgacggt aaaaagggcg tgtatgtgct ggtggccgga
     6781 caggtgaaat tccgtcccgc cacggtgctg tattccggca aggattatgt aatactggcg
     6841 tatgacgccc agaataaaga cggtattcgc ctttatgacg agatcatcac agaagggaag
     6901 gatctttata atggaaaagt ttatacctga tccggcacgg ctgcaagccg ttgaggagaa
     6961 ctggaagcgg gtcttagatc gggtgcagga gggcgccgtc aaaagcggcc gcgatccccg
     7021 agaggttcgc ctgatggcag tgaccaagac cgtggagccg gtgtacatta accgggcgct
     7081 ggatctgggc gccgatttga tcggcgagaa tcgggtgcag gaatacctgg gcaagcggga
     7141 tgcgttgcac ttggatgggg tggaaaaaca cctgatcggt cgacttcaga ccaataaggt
     7201 taagtatatt gtgggtcagg tggatatgat ccagtctgtg gattctatga agctggccca
     7261 ggagatctcc aagcaatccg tgaagcacga tgtaaccacc aatgtattgg tggaggtgaa
     7321 catcggccgg gaggaaagca aaagcggcat tatgatcgag gcattgcctc agctgctgga
     7381 agaagcggct cagttgcccg gtttacagat caagggcttg atgtgtattc cccccatttg
     7441 tgagacggag acacaggtgc gcaaatattt tgagacaatg catcaatctt tcattgacat
     7501 taaagacaaa aaacaccata atatagacat ggatattttg tctatgggta tgagcggcga
     7561 ttttgaggcc gccattgccg agggttccac gctggtgcgt gtcggctctg ccatcttcgg
     7621 cgccagacaa taccgttaag gagaggcgaa tatgggttta ctggataagt tcaaagagat
     7681 cattaccgag aatgatgatg attttgacga ttactatgac gacgacaacc gggactacgg
     7741 tctggctgcc ccggagcggg cagagcgaca ggagcgcccc cggcacgagc gggcgcctaa
     7801 gccggagcgc caggaacgcc ctcgcagcag aggacgggac gataaggtgg tcaatatcca
     7861 caccaccacc cagttgcagg tggtgctggt gaagccggag cggtttgaag aggctgcctc
     7921 catcggcgac aatttgaatg ccaagcgtac ggtggtgttg aatttggaga gcaccaaccg
     7981 agatattgca cgcagactgc tggatttcct cagcggcgtg gcgtatgcca acaacggcca
     8041 gatcaagcgg gtagccaaca gcacctatat cattacgcct tacaatgtag atgtaatggg
     8101 cgatctgatc gatgagcttg agaacaacgg catgtttatg tgaggagaga aggagagaga
     8161 atatgattac acccagccaa attcgagaga aaaatctgtc taccgtgcaa agcggcggat
     8221 atgataagga agaggtcaat gccctgctgg cccagatcgt cgagtcttac caggctgtgt
     8281 acgatgagaa caaagagctt taccgcaaaa tggaaatact tgccggcaag attgaagagt
     8341 acagaaatga agaagactct atcaagaccg cactgatcac cgcccaaaag atggcggatc
     8401 gcattgccaa ggacgccaag gaaaaggcgg aggagaagct gagcgcaagc gcagccaccg
     8461 cccagcagac ggtgacggac gccaaagaaa aagcggacaa gatggtggcc gaggctcgca
     8521 cctatgccgc caactttacc aaggagaagc aggacgctgc cgagtccatt attaccgagg
     8581 cggaggccaa ggccaacgac gccattgacg gcgccaaggt tgtggctcag gaaatgctca
     8641 accaggccaa gcagctgtct gaggagctga tgagcaaggc gaagagcgaa aaagcctatc
     8701 acgagcagct gattgaaaag ctgcgcagcg agtccaagag ctttaaggac agcttgctgt
     8761 ccctgtatga gagccagatg gatcgcctgg gcgatatggt ggatttgaag ccccaggtgg
     8821 acgaggatca ggcgcacatt gactctgtgg agagcgagat gaaccagatc atctccaata
     8881 ttgatgagat caacaaactg caaagccaga cggtcgacgc accgacggag gaagccgcgg
     8941 cacaggcgcc gccggcagag aataccaagg gcgacacaga cgatgaccag gtggatcaga
     9001 tcattgacga gatcgaggag aagcaggcgc ccgcagccag cccggaggag gtcagcagcg
     9061 cgctgaacgc ctttaccgag gacgaaatca ctccgctgga cgagaacgcc gccaccatca
     9121 gcgagatcga cgaggagccg gagttagagc aggtaccccc gcagcaggag gaaaagacct
     9181 tgtttgacga ccaggctgct atgccctttg aggattattt tcatgtaaag agcggcgacg
     9241 agcgcaccag tgagaccatt tccctgaccg ctccggacga ggacgagtat gaggaggaag
     9301 agggctcttc caagctgcgc ggtttcttta agaagaaaaa ataatttaca tacacagtag
     9361 gagtaacaag aagcatggat tataaccaaa cactgaattt acccaagacc gactttccca
     9421 tgcgggcagc tttgccccag cgggagccgg aattcttgaa agcatgggaa gaaaacgatc
     9481 agtaccgtca gctgatgcag cacaacgagg gcaagcctct gtttgtgctc cacgacggac
     9541 ctccgtacgc caacggtgat attcatatcg gccacgccat gaacaagacc ttaaaggact
     9601 ttattgtgcg ctacaagaat atgaccggat ttcagtctcc ctatgtgccc ggctgggata
     9661 cccacggcct gcccacagag ctgaaagcca gaaagcaggc gggcatcggc gccggcagcg
     9721 acatttccga tctggaattg cgcaagattt gccgagagac cgcgctgagc tatgtggata
     9781 ttcagcggga gtcctttaag cgcctgggcg taatcggcga gtgggatcac ccgtacatta
     9841 ccctgaccaa ggattttgag gaagagcaga ttaaggtatt tgctaccatg gcttctcagg
     9901 gccatatcta caagggctta aagccggtgt attggtgccc ggactgtaag accgcccttg
     9961 ccgaggcgga gattgagtac ggcgaggatc cctgccattc tatttatgtc aagttccgtg
    10021 taacggacga tatgggcaag ctcactgcac tgggtgcgga cctgagcaag acctatttcg
    10081 tgatttggac caccaccacc tggaccctgc cggccaacgt ggccatctgc gtaggcccca
    10141 actttgagta ttctctggtc aagagcggcg acgagtttta tgtgatggct accgacctgg
    10201 tagacgctgc tatggcggac cggggcacca cggactatga gaccgtgggt gtgatccagg
    10261 gcagcgagct ggagtatatg aaaacccagc acccgtttat tgaccgcacc tctttggtga
    10321 tcgtgggcga tcatgtaacg ctggagagcg gtaccggttg cgtacacacg gcaccgggtc
    10381 acggtgtgga tgactttatc gtgtgccaaa agtacccgga gatccccacc gttgtaccgg
    10441 tggatgccga gggcagactg acggaggagg ccggacagtt cgccgggctg accaccgatg
    10501 aggccaacaa gcccattgcg gagcatttgg aaaaaatcgg cgctttgttt gcgctgaaaa
    10561 agatcgtcca ccagtatccc cattgctggc gttgccataa gcccatcatt ttccgtgcca
    10621 cctctcagtg gttctgctcg gtagatgatt ttaaggaagc tgctgtggct gccaccgagg
    10681 atgtgcagtg gtatccggcc tggggcaagg accgtatgca gtccatgatc caggagcgcg
    10741 ccgattggtg catctcccgt cagcgtaagt ggggtgtgcc cattcccgta ttttattgta
    10801 aagactgcgg caaggagatc gtggataaag atctgatgct gcgggtatct aagatctttg
    10861 gtcaggaagg ctctgacgcc tggttcgccc acgaggcgga atatttcctg ccggaggatt
    10921 ataagtgccc ccactgcggc gcacaaaagg gctttgaaaa agaaagcgac attatggatg
    10981 tgtggttcga ctccggctcc agccatgcag cggtgcttaa acagcgccct tatttgaagt
    11041 ggccggcaga tgtgtacctg gagggcgccg accagtacag aggctggttc cagtcctctt
    11101 tgctcaccag cgtagccgcc gggcagcctg cgccctttaa gcagatcatc actcacggct
    11161 ggaccgtaga cggtgagggc aagaagatga gtaagtccct gggcaacggt attgacccgg
    11221 cggacattat caaccagtac ggcgcggata ttctgcgttt gtgggtggct tcttctgatt
    11281 accacgccga tgtgcgtatc agtaaggaga tcttgaagca gctgtcggat aattacagaa
    11341 agatccgcaa caccgctcgt tattgcctgg gcaacctgta tgactttgac ccggacaagg
    11401 atatggtgtc caacgatcag ttggaagagc tggataaata cgcgctgatg aagctggacc
    11461 aggtgctggc taccgctcgc ggcgggtacg aggtgtacga gtaccacacc gccgcccacg
    11521 cgctgcacaa cttctgcgta gtggatatga gtaacttcta ctttgatgtg ctcaaggatc
    11581 ggctgtacac ttctgcgccg aacagcgcta cccgccgtgc cgcccagacc gtattgtata
    11641 aggtgctgga cgcactgacc ttggtgctga ctcccatttt ggcctttacc tgtgacgaga
    11701 tctggaaggc aatgccccat gcagcgggca gagatccccg gtctccgctg tttaacgata
    11761 ttcccaagcc ggcgtacatt gctgcggacg cggactttat ggccaagtgg gatcggatcc
    11821 atcggattcg tgaagatgtg cagaaggcac tggagctggc tcgtaaggac aagaccatcg
    11881 gtaagtcctt ggaggccaag gtgaccctgt acgctgcggg cgaactgcac gatttcttgc
    11941 agagcgtaga gagccagctg ccggagatct tcattacctc cgctgtggca ctgtccgacg
    12001 gtgagggcga ctttaccggc gaggtagagg ggctgagcgt gtccgtatct aaggcagacg
    12061 gcgaaaagtg cgagcgctgc tggaagtacg atgagaccgt aggtcaaaac gcagagcatc
    12121 ccaccctgtg cgcccattgt gcggctgcac tggcagagat ggacaaataa agaacgaccc
    12181 atacgggggc agatgcgact gctctgcccc cgccttttta tatacggagg gtttatgaag
    12241 catagaaaaa aacacatttg ggcctccatt atgatcctgc tgatcgtggc tttcgaccag
    12301 gtgaccaagc gactggcgga aagtgcgctg atggggggca agattgttac tttgctgccc
    12361 ggtgcggtgc agttgcgcta tgcccgcaat accgggatgg cctttagtct gttcagcggt
    12421 gcccggtggg tgtttgtggc gctgaccgct ctggtgtgtg ccggtgtgct tttttatatg
    12481 tttcgcaaca aatgccgctc cctgtggggc tactggagcc tgggggtgct ggtggccggc
    12541 ggactgggca atctgatcga ccgggtgctg tacggctatg tgattgactt tattgagccg
    12601 acttttatgc agtttgccgt gtttaatatt gcggactgcg ctgtgacctg cggcggcatt
    12661 agttttgtgc tgtggctggc agtggatctg ttccgctccg gtgacggcaa gaagggaacg
    12721 acccatgacg gaaaatgagc ggcagccggt gcgtgccttt accgtggacg aaacagcggc
    12781 aggggagcga ctggacaagt ttttaagcac catgtgtccg gatttgactc ggtcggcggc
    12841 ggctcgtgtg atcgaggagg gcggcgtact gctggacggc tctccgggaa ataaaaaaga
    12901 caagctgcgc ccgggcaccc gggtggagct gcgcctgccg gagccaaagc ccatggaggt
    12961 gctgccggag catatcccct tagatgtggt ctacgaggac gacgacctgc tggtggtgaa
    13021 caagcccaag ggtatggtgg tgcacccggc accgggaaat tataccggca cgctggtgaa
    13081 cgcgttgctg tactactgtg gcgactccct tagcggtgtg ggtggcgtga tccgaccggg
    13141 gatcgttcat cggattgaca aggataccag cggtctgctc atggtagcca agaacgactt
    13201 tgcccatgtg gatttggcac gtcagattca ggaacacagt tttcaccggg cgtaccaagc
    13261 ggtggtgtac ggcaatgtga ccgcagacag cggcacggtg tgccaaccca tcggtcgcag
    13321 tcccaaggat cgcaaaaaaa tggcggtgac ccaacagaac agcaagccgg ccaccaccca
    13381 ttatcgtgtg ttggagcgat ttggggactt tacgcatatt cgctgtgtat tggagaccgg
    13441 acgcacccac caaattcggg tgcacatggc ctatatcggt cacccgctgg ccggagatcc
    13501 ggtgtacgga ccgcggcgtg tgatcacctc cctgggcggg cagtgcctgc atgctgggga
    13561 gattggcttt atacatccca gaaccggggc ggaaatgcgg tttgaagcac cgctgccccc
    13621 gtattttaca tcatttttgc acacttgcag ggaaaagaaa aggtgagcgt atgagtcaaa
    13681 aggattttag caattggctg gtggtgtcag atattgacgg cacattgaat aacaaagcac
    13741 gcaagctgcc tcggcgtaat tatgacgcca ttcaggcgtt tacagaggcg gggggcaact
    13801 ttaccttggc ttccggacgg ctgacctcca gcttgaagcg caattacgat cgtatcaccc
    13861 ccaatcaacc ggcggtggta ctcaacggcg cgggtattta tgactttcag caggagaaga
    13921 tgatttggcg cagcaccatt cagcaggagg ggcacgagtt tgtgcgctac atcatcaata
    13981 agttcagtga cagctttaag agcgtggatg tgggaatata ttttgacgat tatgtgtatg
    14041 tcgtcaaaaa cggcgttctg tcccagggca ccatggatat tgataaggcg cactacgagg
    14101 tgacctccat tgataaggtg cccaaggagg ggtggatgaa ggtgatcttt tggtccaatc
    14161 ccattaccat gaaccggctg cgctatgtaa ttgaccgcag cgacacggca ggtatgaact
    14221 ttatggcctc ctctccatgg agtatggaga tgctgcaaaa gggcacccac aagggtacgg
    14281 ccattatggt gctggcagat atgctgggca ttgaccggaa ccatgtggcg gccatcggcg
    14341 attattataa cgactgggat atgctcaaga ccgtgggatt gccggcctgt gccggtcagg
    14401 cacctaaggc cattcatgag atttgccagt ttgaagcctg ccactgcaac aagggctgcg
    14461 tggcggattt gctggggtat attatgtccg gtcaggcgga gcagcacatt gctcgtccga
    14521 ccctgctgcg aggataagag atgttgattt taggcgcaca tttaagtgca agcaagggct
    14581 atgtccacat gctgcgacag gcacagtcca ttggtgccaa tacttttcag ttctttaccc
    14641 gaaatccccg gggcggtgcc gtaaaggctc aggatccggc ggatgtggct gcctttttgc
    14701 agggggcgca ggctgcggac tttggcacgg tgctggccca tgcaccgtat accatgaatt
    14761 tgtgcagtga taaggaacgc acccgcactt ttgccagaga ggtgtttgcc gatgatctgc
    14821 agcggctgga ggctctaccc ggtacgctgt ataactttca ccccggttcc catgtggggc
    14881 aggggacgga taacgggatt gcctatatca cccgggcgct gaacgacctg ctgaccccgg
    14941 agcagcatac cactgtactg ttggagacga tggccggtaa gggcagcgag gtgggcggca
    15001 cctttgagga gttgcgccgc attatagacg gtgtgcagct gcaagacaag atcggcgtgt
    15061 gcctggatac ctgtcatgtg agcgatggcg ggtacccttt ggcagaggat ttggacgggg
    15121 tgctgaccca gttcgaccgg gtgatcggcc tggacagatt gcgggcactg cacctgaacg
    15181 actctaagaa tccttgcggt tcccataaag accgacacga gcagatcggt aaaggctttt
    15241 tgggtataga gaccttccgc cgcatcgtca accacccggc gctgcgggga ctgcccatgt
    15301 tcttagagac ccccaatgac ttgtccggct accaagagga aattgccctg ctgcgcagcc
    15361 tggagcaaac gtcaaagtaa aatgaacata agaaaaaaca cggcttctgt caaagaagtc
    15421 gtgctttttt atacgctttc agcagcccag cagggtgtgg gcattttgaa ttaaggcttg
    15481 cagggcgctg tcaccgaatt ttttgacgat cacggcggcg ccgtctgcat aatccggtgg
    15541 gcgggagcca aggttgtgac agtcggagcc gatcaggtca atgcgcccgc tgtccagata
    15601 cttcagcagt ttgcgccgcg ccccgaagga ggcgtttgca aaggcgctga tgtttacttg
    15661 ggtggcgcag cccatatctc gcaattcgtc aattaaaccg gggtgatcca tcagcgcttt
    15721 gtatcgctca atgtgcgcca aaataggccg tatgccgtgg tcgcaggtca gcgccgtgat
    15781 ccgatccagg gtctccgtgc cgaagttgtc gctgaagtta tgctccagca gggcgcaccg
    15841 cgtgcctgtg atacagatgg gggtcaggtc tgcattgttc atcagatagc ggcttacata
    15901 cacctctgca cccagcagca gccggggcgc gtctggggga agagcagcct gcaagttggc
    15961 aaaagccgcg ttccgtcggg cggtaaagtc cgccagagaa atagaatccg agtaataatg
    16021 gggtgtaagc actacggtct ctgccccttg ctgagccagg cgacggagca tttttaagct
    16081 ggtctccgta tctttggagc cgtcatccac gccggggaga atgtggcagt gcatttcaat
    16141 caagccgggg atcaccatag catcacctta tccgattatt ctgcgccggc gtcatacccg
    16201 taaccgtagc catacccata gtcatagccg tacttgtagc gggagtagcg agagcgctta
    16261 tcttctgcaa aattgtaaat aaagccaagc accttggcgt caatgaactc cagggattcc
    16321 atcacctttt gcacttccgg gtgggtggag ccgttggcac gcaccacgat caccacgccg
    16381 tcggactccc ggataatggg cagggcgtca gacaccacat tcagcggcgg tgtgtcaatg
    16441 atcacatagt catagtcccg actgatctgc agcaaaaact cagccatggg ctcgctgccc
    16501 agcagctctg ccggattggg tggaatggaa ccggcgcaca gcagcgatag gttgggaaat
    16561 tctgttctgt gaataatgct gtacaggtcc gtcttagggc cgttgttttt taccgagtca
    16621 ctgatgtagt tggtcagtcc cggtgcattg gacacgccaa agtagtggtg catcttgggt
    16681 ttgcgcagat cgcaatcaat aagcagcacc cgctggtctg cctgggcaat ggagatggcc
    16741 aggttgatgg tggtcgtcgt tttgccctcg gcaggggagc cggaggatac cacaatggtt
    16801 ttgcatccct ttttcaggat ggagagcata atgttggtac gaatgctctt gtaagcctcc
    16861 tcaatccgga acttctgcgc cggatccatg ttggcattgg agatcagggt gcgggcaaag
    16921 ggattgttcg cttttttggc catcttattt cgcctctttc tttgtgtttt tcttgccggc
    16981 agcactgcgc ttgccggttg taaaggcggg aatagagccc agtaccggca catcgtagcg
    17041 ctggctcagc tcctcggcgc tcttgatgcg cacatctaac agatcccgca ggatcacgta
    17101 tgcggcagct atcagcagtc ccgctacggc acccagcagg cagttcttta agtatccccg
    17161 gccctcggcg gtgttgggct taatggcctt gtcctccacg gtagtctgaa ccaggccatt
    17221 gttggtttcc tccatctgct ccggcacgct ctcctccatt tggtgagcga tgttgtagga
    17281 cagggtgggg tctgtggtgg tgacgagcag cttaaacatg gctgtgttct ccaccgtctc
    17341 aatggtaaaa gattgcttaa tatccgccgg agacaggttg gtgtagtatt ttttgttcat
    17401 ctcgcctgcc actttgccgc agaacttgtt ggtcttgaag atctcaatat aggtatcgat
    17461 catcttcata gcgtagttca ttttgctggt ctggctggtg cgggccacct cgccggtgct
    17521 gtcgctgatt tcgtgagccg gatccaccgc tgcagccagg aactccacgc tggaggtgta
    17581 ggtcaaggtg gtgaatttgg cggtataaac cccggccaaa agcgctccga tgagcataaa
    17641 caggatcagc agcttccact tgcgcagcag cagcttaacg accttttgta cattttcgtc
    17701 aatgttcata gacttgtctc cgttactctg caaaaacata atttattttt aacagatata
    17761 tattactgta ttatatctgg tttgtcaagg tgttcactat tgacaaaagc gggcaaaaag
    17821 atgataatat ccttgcaaaa aaatcaaaaa acggagaact gcgtatgaaa aaatctcaaa
    17881 tccgtatgcc cctttgggga ccgtattcca agaagtatat gggactgtcc cgcattgtgg
    17941 acgatcgggc ggcagaaggt gctcgctatg attttgtggt gcaccccacc ctgtggaatt
    18001 ccgctacccc ggtgcccaat gtgactgtgc cgtccggcta ccatttgtgg agttgtgacg
    18061 aggactttcg cttttattcc tatcgctatg agctgatgtg gaaggaccaa atttatgccg
    18121 atgtgtctta cacccggttg gatgaggagt cctacctgat gcgctgccgc ttcgttaacg
    18181 atacggacct gtcgcaaaac tgtattctga atattttcgg cgcactggag ttcccggcgc
    18241 cggagcactg tgtcttgcag ctgcctgggg atgccgcatt ggtggatgcc aacgattata
    18301 cgcagtacac ctatgcaaag ccccgcccct gggataatga gaacccggac ggtatgcaca
    18361 agggcgagtt tgccgacggc aacttttacc acgcccacgg tttgggcgac cggtgcgaga
    18421 attaccatgt ggatttcctg gggctggagc ctttcggatg cactgccggg gacaaagtgg
    18481 tatacacact gccgtctctc cgaccgacgg gcgctacctt gctgttgcgc tatcgcacag
    18541 tgaccccggg tgctgctgcc tttaccgtca acggtgtagc ggcagaactg ccggagagtg
    18601 acagcctgat ctttgccgcg ctgccctatg acggcgcaga caccctgacc ctggagagcc
    18661 ggggcggcgc cggtgtggag ctggatgtgc tggtgctgtg ccggccgggc acggaacagg
    18721 aagtcagcgc ccgcacggtg ctgcgcgaca ccaagcctca aattgaagaa gaaaaggtgc
    18781 acggcgccac ccgcattact ctaacttaca aggacgcgga aggctgctat tccatcttga
    18841 cgcacaatcc caagacccgc cgacgggaac tggacagtgg cagcctggag gacgcgctga
    18901 ttaaccgact gtctaacggc gaccccactt atgacgacct aagggagacc ttttctcgct
    18961 ccttccgccg caaaaaaagt gacgagggct actattacaa tgcggtgatg ccctccatct
    19021 ttattgaccc ccacgcagag catatagagt atgcggtgct gtccaagggc aaggtggaac
    19081 cccgcaccac cgaagaatac gagcagctgt ataccgccgc caaggcgctg gccactccgg
    19141 tacagttcaa tcgggaggga cagaagtaca gtctgtctac cgagatcttg cgggcaacac
    19201 tcctgaccaa cttggtatat ccggtgtaca agcacggcga gaatgtagta cattacaccc
    19261 ccggcaagcg ctgggacagc ttttatacct gggacagtgg cgtgatcggc accggtgtgt
    19321 tggagttcag cccggagaaa tgccgctaca ttttagagac ttatttgtcc cagccggaga
    19381 atacggactt tgcgtttctg ctccacggtt ccctggtgcc tacccagttt gtgcagtatt
    19441 tggaactgct gcaccgtacg gaggacaagg cgcccctgtt tgctctgtat ccgcagatga
    19501 agcggtatta tgactatatc agcggcaaga cccccggctc cacctgcggc aagttcggca
    19561 acggcctgac caccacttac gactactggt attcttgcag cggtatggac gattatcccg
    19621 cccaggtggc catgatcgcc caggataaga aacaatatat gtgcccctgc ctgtctactt
    19681 cccacaccat tcgggccgcc aagatcatga agatggtggc tgccgccatg ggcaaggagg
    19741 aggacattgc cgcttatgac gcagacattc agcggatgag cgacgctctg aaccgttaca
    19801 gctgggacga aaagagcggc tattacgcct actccgtcta tgacgatgac aaaaactatc
    19861 aaggcatttt caccaccgac gccggggaga attatgacaa gggcatggac ggtgtatatc
    19921 cgctgtttgc cggggctgct ccggaggagc ggcgggagcg cctgctggcg catattaaca
    19981 acccggacga aatgtggtcc gctgccggca tcagcgcggt ggatatgaca gcctcctact
    20041 attttgacga cggctactgg aacggcaatg tgtggatgag ccaccagttc tttatgtgga
    20101 agaccatgtt tgacctgggc gagacggaat ttgcctttga gatcgcccgc cgggcgctgg
    20161 atatgtggaa ggaagagacg gacttttctt acaatacata cgagtgcttt ggtattcaga
    20221 cccgccgcgg cggttggttc cacaatttcg gcggtctgtc cgcgcctatc aatgtgtggg
    20281 cggactgcta ctatcgcccg ggcaccttta cctgcgggct ggatgtgtgg acggacagtc
    20341 agaagcttac ggacacctct gcggaggtcc acttccgtta caccggcgac aatgggcagt
    20401 atgcctttgt gctcaccctg tcggatgcgc acagctatcg gctgaccttg gatgggcaag
    20461 aactggatta cgctctgcgc agtgacggct gtatggagat taccctgccg ggtacggtgc
    20521 gcagcggcgt gctgaaggca gagatgaaat aaaggagaac gcaatggcag cgaagttgta
    20581 tggcgcaggc aatgcgccgc tgaaaattca atttatcacc gatccgcatt actactcccg
    20641 caaggggggc accgagggca aggcttacga aaaagccgag gccaagagcc aaaagatcat
    20701 taaggacagc gacctggtga tcaaagccgg gtttgatttg ctgtgcgcgg acacttccac
    20761 ggatattgtg gtgctggccg gcgataccac ccgggacgga gagctggcct ctcacgccga
    20821 gtttattgaa atgctccggg acctgaaaaa gcgaggcaag cgggtgtatg tgatcactgc
    20881 tacccacgat tatcgggacg gcggcgtggc cgacggctat gacggcgaca aaaagattca
    20941 ggtgccggcg gtggaggagc gccacgatct gtggcagatg tactatgagt ttggccccaa
    21001 tgaggccatt gccacccacc cggacagcat gagctatgtg gtgcagctgg cccccggcta
    21061 tcggctgttt gctctgaatg acgataccaa ctataagccg gagggggaga acggctccgg
    21121 gtacagcgac gactgtatgg cttggatcct ggatcagctg gaggacgctc gcaaaaatga
    21181 tcagtttgtg atcgccatga cccatcaccc catgatcgct cccagtcctt tttatgccat
    21241 tatcggcaag ggggatatgc agcgcaatca tgagaccacc cgggagattt ttgccgacaa
    21301 cggactgcaa tgtatgctca ccggtcacac ccatattcac gacatcagcg tggtagagac
    21361 caaaaagggc aacacctttt atgacattgc ctgcggtgct atgatcggct gcccgcccac
    21421 catgcgcaac attacgctgg acccggccca cgccaaagtg gatgtggaga cggtgaccat
    21481 taccgatgtg ccggggctgg acaccggcgg caagcctttt gatcagtata tgcgcacttt
    21541 cttcttcggt atgatctccg agctgctgga cgctgcggcc acggatattg accatttggc
    21601 agagatgaca gacgcttttt ccgttcccgg cgaaaaggtc aaaaaactgg gctggctgat
    21661 taagcccatt gccaagtggt tgaacaagct gacctttaag aaagcctggc gcctgtgcaa
    21721 gaaagaaagc ggcctgtcca agaaagatat tgcggacatt gcagatcatc gggtagtgga
    21781 ctttatcctg gagttggtgc agaacctgta ttgcggcgac tcgccttacg gtccggatac
    21841 gcgggagtac aagatctgct gcgggttgct gaatgtgatc gacgcgttcc tgaacaccat
    21901 tcacttctcc atcggcaagg tgctgaaggg cgccacctcc gtgcgcggtc tggtagagcc
    21961 gctgctgtgg aatccgggtc cctgcgacgc caacgccacg ctgcccctgt atcctttgta
    22021 cgatgatgag aacccggcgc cgaaaaaggc agaaaagccc gcctttgacg acccggtgcg
    22081 ccccagcaaa aaaggcccgc tggtgctggc gatcctggtg ctgctggtga ttctggtgct
    22141 ggcgatcctc gttggcttga tcgccttggt gatatgggct gtggttgcca ttgtgcacgc
    22201 tgccaccacc ggctgtattg gcgcgctgcc tttcgttttt taattctgta aaataaaggt
    22261 tgcaatctta gccaaaaaat agtataatga acccgttatt tttgtacagt ccatgagaaa
    22321 ggggtaaaat agttatggca gatgacaaaa agaagaaaat tagccttggc ggtatcgaca
    22381 acgccgctga ggaaaagggc tcctttatga agaccctttg gcagcttgta aagttcctgg
    22441 tggtatccgg cttggtaacg atcatccagc tggtgcttgc caatgtgctc ccgttaattt
    22501 ttgacggtgt gaccgctacg ctgcccgttt tcctgcaggg tatctttgat cccaatgtga
    22561 tttttgacgc ctccaccaaa gagggcatcg agcaggtagg caagtatgtg atcgacggca
    22621 ccattcagaa cggttctgtt gttggcggtg tggtaacctg gggctatctg cttccgttct
    22681 tcctgtccaa cctgattgca aacatctatg gcttctatca gaacaaaaag accaccttta
    22741 agtctgatgc gccttggtac agctttgcgt tctatatcgt tttgatgatc gcgctgattc
    22801 tgttctccac ctggttccaa ggctggttgg ttggcattat cgccaagatc aactgggctt
    22861 ggattcagcc tttggccaga accattgccg gcttggctgc tggttttgtg cagatggtgg
    22921 tgctcttccc catggagaag ttcgttctcc tcaaggagaa gaaaaaggac ggcgaggaag
    22981 ctgccgcaga ggctgctgcc gagtaatcgc tgctttagca aaaatgaaag accgctttcc
    23041 gtttttcgga gagcggcttt ttcttgccta aaagtaagga gtatggtata atcacagcag
    23101 aacgcggaag ctgtaagaaa agcccattgg cagttgggat gtgactatat ggaaaagaag
    23161 aaaaaactgt ggcaggtgtt gatccctgtt ttggtggcac tggctgtaat tgttgccttt
    23221 gccatcagcg gcaccattac ccgcagggca gatgagaaga agcctacggc gcccaccaag
    23281 gtgtctgtgg ttaaccaaac ggaggatcac acggaggaga cccagggcaa gacccgggtg
    23341 cgcttggtgg cagtagggga caatctgatc cacaataccc taatcgctgc cggagagcaa
    23401 aaggacggca gccggaatta cgacgccttt tatcaggata ttaagcagta cattgaaccg
    23461 gcggatattg ccgttatcaa tcaggagacg gtgctgggcg gcagcagctt tgactattcc
    23521 ggctatccct gctttaattc accctgggag attggcgacg ccgccattgc tgccgggttt
    23581 gatattttta cctgcgccac caatcatact atggatatgg gcagtgccgg agtggcgaaa
    23641 gagctggaat acttcggcaa gcataaagag gcggtgcacc ttggcaccaa cgcctctcag
    23701 gcggattatg acaagattac ttattatgag aagaacaata ttacctttgc tctgctgaat
    23761 tacacctacg gcaccaatgg cattgacttg cccaaggaca agccctggct ggtgaatttg
    23821 atggacaagg acaagattcg gaaggacatt accgaggcac gcaagcatgc ggatgtggtg
    23881 atggtctttc ctcactgggg cacggagaac agccacaagg tgtccgatta ccaaaaggaa
    23941 tatacgaagc tgttttctga cctgggtgta gacattgtca tcggcagcca cccgcatgtg
    24001 ctccaaccgg tgacgtgggt gaccaacgaa aagagcggca aaaaaatgct ggtctactac
    24061 tccctgggta attttatcag ccaccagatc aatctgcccc aactgtgcgg cggtatggcg
    24121 gaggtgacga tcgaaaagga taatggaaag atcaccatct cctctgctaa actggcgccg
    24181 gtggtgtgcc attacagccg gggcggtaac ggttttgtgt tttccgttta taagctcagt
    24241 gattataccg acgagctggc cgccacccag gcgcagaagg gtgccacggt gaagtatttt
    24301 accgatttgt cgaaaaaagt tatccctgcc gaatttttgg acatatagca aacagtctgt
    24361 ctatcctgtg catattgtac aaaaggcgtg cacaattcct gccgccaatt acaagatttg
    24421 ccaaagttgt caaaaaccgt tgacaaaccg aggacaatga gattataatg acattgtatt
    24481 cagaacgagg gcgttccgtt gatagcggag cgccctcatt ttttattgct tttggcagta
    24541 agaaaattct gtgctatcta tcatttctta agagaggagt atttgctatg agtaaataca
    24601 caaaggaaga catcatcaaa agcgcacagg aaaataatgt agagtttatc cgcttgcagt
    24661 ttacggatat gtttggcatt atgaagaatg tggccatcac cctgtcccag ctggagaagg
    24721 cgctggacaa tgactgtatg tttgacggtt cttctatcga cggctttgtt cgcattgatg
    24781 agtccgatat gtatctgcac ccggattatg acacctggac gatcttccct tggagaaagc
    24841 accagaatgc gcagaccgct cgactgatct gctccgtata taaatccgat aatgagaccc
    24901 ctttcctggg cgacccccgc aatgtgctgc aaaaggtgat ggacgaggct gccgagatgg
    24961 gctttggctt taatgttggc ccggagtgcg agttcttcct gtttaagctg gacgagaacg
    25021 gcaaccccac cctggagacc ggcgacgagg gcggttactt tgatctgaac cccattgacc
    25081 acggcgagaa ctgccgtcgg gatatttgcc tggctctgga ggatatgggc tacaccattg
    25141 aggcttccca tcacgaggtg gccgagggcc agcacgagat cgacttccag tttggtgatg
    25201 taatgctcag tgccgaccgt gtaatgactt ttaagcatgt ggttaagact tacgctgcca
    25261 agcacggtct gcacgccacc tttatgccca agcctattta cggtatcaac ggctccggta
    25321 tgcacaccaa catgagcctg tattatctga aggacggcaa gaacgctttt gatgacccca
    25381 acggcgaaat gggcctgtcc gagaccgctt ataacttcat cgcaggtatt atggcccata
    25441 ttcgcggcat tgcagcgttc tccaacccca ccgtgaactc ttacaagcgt ttggtacccg
    25501 gctatgaggc accgtcttac ctggtatggt ccgcttccaa ccgctcctgc ctggtgcgta
    25561 ttcctgccgc tcgcggcaag ggcactcgcg tagaactgcg ctgcccggat cccacctgca
    25621 acccctattt ggagatggct ttgtgcctgg ctgccggtct ggacggaatc aagaaaaaga
    25681 tgacccccgc ttctcccatt gactacaatg tgttcggtct gtccgacgag gagctgaaag
    25741 ccgccggcat tgattgtctg cccggcagcc tgaaagaggc tattgaagcc gctaaggcag
    25801 atccgtttat taaggaaacc ctgggtgacc atgtgttcaa taactatatt gaaggcaagg
    25861 agaatgaatg ggacgagtac cgcaccaagg tctctcagtg ggagatcgac aagtacatgg
    25921 tactgtattg attttgccct ctcttacggt cggcactgtc ttttgacagg gtcggtcatt
    25981 tgccggcgcc gggccattgg cgcggtgtcg gcattcttta gcacaatgga gtgctcgaac
    26041 ttctgttttc gagcgctctt tttttatttc catttttaag ctttttttga tgaaaaggag
    26101 gattttatgg ggcttgaaac aatcatggaa acggtgaaca gcgagctgtt cggcgtgtgg
    26161 tttttgatcg gcgcagtgct ggttttcttt atgcagtgcg gctttgctat ggtagagacc
    26221 ggctttacca gagccaagaa cgccggcaat attattatga aaaacctgat ggacttttgt
    26281 atcggcacgg tgatgttcat tctgttgggc tacgggctga tgtgcggtca ggactatatc
    26341 gccggggtga tcggtctgcc caacctgggc attttcaccc actataatga ttttaactgg
    26401 tccaactttg tatttaatct ggtgttctgt gccacggcgg ccaccattgt gtccggcgct
    26461 atggcagagc gtaccaagtt ttctgcctac tgcatttact cagcagtgat ctccgctgtg
    26521 gtgtatccca tcgaggcggg ctgggtttgg aatgtggacg gcaacggctg gctgcaaaag
    26581 ctgggcttcc acgactacgc cggatcctgc gccattcaca tggtgggtgg tatcgcggca
    26641 ctgatcggcg ccatctttct cggtccccgg atcggtaagt accatacgga cgaaaaaacc
    26701 ggcaaaaaga cacctaaagc cattcccggt cactccctga ctcttggcgc gctgggcgtg
    26761 tttatcctgt ggtttgcctg gtacggcttt aacggcgcgg cggctaccga tgttcccact
    26821 ttggcgtcta tcctggtgac caccaccgta gcgccggctg tggccacttg caccaccatg
    26881 ctctttacct ggatcaagga cggcaagccg gatgtgtcca tgtccctgaa cggctctttg
    26941 gccggactgg tggctgtgac tgcctcctgt gatgtaacgg acgctttggg ctccgggatc
    27001 atcggcgctg tggccggtat tctggtggtg ctggttgtgg agctgctgga taagaaattg
    27061 catattgacg acccggtagg cgctgtggct gtacacatgg ccaacggtat ttggggcacg
    27121 ctggccgtag gcctgttcgc cacggacaaa gcaccgggct atgcagtgtc cggactgacc
    27181 catacgggtc tgttctatgg cggcggactg cacctgctgg gcacccagtt aatcggtttt
    27241 gcggctgtgg ccggttgggc ggcagtgacc ctgaccatca ctttctttat tctgaacaag
    27301 accgtgggcc tgcgggtcag cgcggaagaa gagatcaagg ggctggacgc caccgagcat
    27361 aacctgccct ctgcctatgc ggactttatg cccgtcggcg gctttgctgc cgtgccggta
    27421 acggaaagcg gcttgccggc tgcaccggta gaaaaggctg ttccggtaga gacttatacc
    27481 accaaaccgg acgcgaagct cagcgaagtg gtgatgctct ttaacccggc caagctggaa
    27541 cgggtgaagg acgccatgaa tgcggtgggc gttaccggta tgaccgtgac caatgtaatg
    27601 ggctgcggta cccagaaggg tcatgtgcgc aagtaccgcg gtgtggagat cgaggagctg
    27661 aacttgaacc ccaagatgaa gctggaaatg gtgatctccg ccgtaccggt ggaaacggtg
    27721 atcgccgctg ccagagaggc gctatatacc ggtaatatcg gtgacggtaa gatttttgtt
    27781 tatgatgtgg aggacgcagt aaaggtgcgc accggcgcac ggggctatga cgctctccag
    27841 ggcacggacg actgatcgtc cctacctatc gcggctttgc cattatacgg tggcaaagcc
    27901 gtttttttgt acaaaagaac caaaagtgag tggtaattca cagaaaagag tgcaattctt
    27961 tgtgaaattc actataatta tgctgatttt gtgttgtaga tttttatagt gggcgcattg
    28021 acgggtaatc gacagtgttg tacaataaag tataggtttt tttgaagaaa tacagataca
    28081 ggagtgatga atatgctgcg agagggtgaa gtgcgcattc cctccggctg cgccattgcc
    28141 gccattattg accgcaaggg tgagccgatc aatgggtcgg agattatcca gtccattgcc
    28201 ttgatgcacg accgttccaa cggcttgggc ggcggttttg ccgcctatgg catttatccc
    28261 gatcacaaga cggatattgc cttccatgtg ttttaccagt cggtacaggc acgaggcgct
    28321 tgcgaggagt ttttgttcaa gcattttaat gtggatgttt ccgaacgcat tcccaccaag
    28381 aagatcgcgt ccatagagaa tggaccggat atttggcggt attttgccaa gcccaataaa
    28441 gtgcggatga aagaggcccg tctggacgag gacgaatata ccgcccagtg cgtgatccat
    28501 gtgaacaacg agatcgacgg cgcttttatt ttttccagcg gcaagaatat gggctgcttt
    28561 aaggctgtgg gctatccgga agatgtgggc gagttctaca tgctggatca gtatgatgcc
    28621 tatttgtgga cagcacatgg tcgcttccct accaacaccc ccggctggtg gggcggggca
    28681 caccccttta atctgctgga ctggtctgtg gtgcataacg gcgagatttc gtcctatgac
    28741 gccaaccgtc ggtatattga gcagtttggc tatgtgtgta ccatgcagac ggatacggaa
    28801 gtgattactt atctgtttga ccacctgatc cgtcaccatc agctgcccat tgatgtggca
    28861 gccgatgtac ttacggcccc ggagtgggac gagattgacc gtatggaccc ggagcggaaa
    28921 gaatatttta ccaacctgcg ctcgatctat aatggcgcct tggtgaacgg gccgttctct
    28981 gtgatccttg gctccaacaa ggggctgctg gccatcaacg accggctgaa attgcgctcc
    29041 ctgactgcgg ctaccaaggg caatcgggcg tatttcgctt cagaggagtc cgccattcgt
    29101 gtgatctgcc cccacccgga aaaagtgtgg tccgtcagcg gtgcggagcc ggtgtttatt
    29161 ccactggaac tggcaaagga ggaagacgat gattaattat attccccgcc ggttcaccat
    29221 tgtgcgggat cgggaacttt gtattgattg tggctgctgt gtgcgtcagt gctccaacga
    29281 gtgccatagc tttggaccgg acggcaaaac cgtggtgtcc cattctcagg attgcgtggc
    29341 ctgccatcgg tgcgtggatc tgtgccccac cggcgccctt cggatcgaaa aatatgtgtg
    29401 cgactatcgg gataatgcca actggacccc acgctatcag caagagatct gccgccaggc
    29461 aaataccggc ggcgtgctgc tgtccgctat gggcaacccg cagccgtatc ccatttattg
    29521 ggacaaaatt ttgctcaatg cctcccaggt gaccaacccc tctattgacc ctttgcggga
    29581 accaatggaa atccgtacca ttctgggtcg taaaccggat cggctgcaag tggagcgcaa
    29641 gggcaagtcc gtgaccaaaa tgccgcctca ggtgatgttg gagacgccca ttatgttctc
    29701 tgccatgagc tttggctcca tcagcctgaa tgcccaaaaa tctctggcca tggctgccaa
    29761 gaatatgggc acgctgttta ataccggtga gggcggtttg cacccggacc tggcgtctta
    29821 cggcgactgt gctgtggtac aggtggcctc cggccgcttc ggtgtgcata aggattattt
    29881 gaataactcc aagtttgtag aaattaagat cggccagggg gccaagccgg ggatcggcgg
    29941 ccatctgccc ggtgaaaagg tgaatgtgga ggtcagcaat gcgcgtatga tcccggtggg
    30001 atcggacgcc atttcacctg ctccgcatca tgatatttat tccattgaag acctgcgcca
    30061 gctgatctgg tcgctgaagc aggccacgga taacaaaaag cccatttccg ttaagattgc
    30121 agcggtacat aacattgcgg ccatcgcctc cggcgtggcg cgtgccggtg cggatattgt
    30181 ggtaatcgac ggctttcgcg gcggcaccgg cgcagcgccc acccgcatac gcgacaatgt
    30241 gggtattccc attgagttgg cgctggcagc tgcggaccag cggctgcggg acgagggcat
    30301 tcgttccacc gtgtctttgg tggctgccgg ttctttccgc tgttcctctg atgtgatcaa
    30361 ggcgattgct ctgggtgcgg atgcggtgta tatcgcctct gcgccgctga tcgccatggg
    30421 ctgccatatg tgccaaacct gcaacaccgg taagtgcaac tggggcattg ccacccagcg
    30481 tccggatctg acccggcgac tgaatccgga gatcgctcat cagcgagtgg aaaacctgct
    30541 ctccgcctgg aaccatgaga tgaaagagat catgggcggc atgggcatca actccgtaga
    30601 ctccctgcgc ggcaacagac tgatgctccg tggtattggt ctgactgatc gggaactgca
    30661 aattttaggc attaagcacg ccggggaata aggaggacag tgagatgaaa aaagtatttg
    30721 cacgagagga actttgcgtc aactgccacc tgtgtgaagt ctattgcaaa acggcacatt
    30781 cagcctccgg cgatgtgctg acagccaata aatatgagaa tccggcgcct atcagccggg
    30841 taaaggtgta cggcgaccgt gtagcctccg tggcggtgaa ctgccgtcat tgcgatgacc
    30901 cggcctgtgt gaaggcatgc attaccggcg ctatgcacaa agacaaaaag accggcattg
    30961 tgtctgtaga cccggacaag tgtatcggct gtatgacctg cctggcggtg tgccccatcg
    31021 ggtgtattca gcccggcaat attgcctaca agtgcgacct gtgcggcggg gaagaaccgg
    31081 cgtgcgtcaa gggttgcccc aatcgagcct tggtttgggt agaagcggga ggtgctgcca
    31141 agtgaagtat gtgatcatcg gtgcctctgc cgccggactg gctgcggcgg agcaaattcg
    31201 caagacggac ccggcaggcg cagttaccct gctgactcgg gagacggatc tgccgtactc
    31261 tcgtccgtct atcagttatt acttaaaagg cctggtgcgg cggggtcaaa tgcgcttgcg
    31321 cactccggct tactataaag agcaaaaaat agagatcgtc accgacgtag aggtgaccgc
    31381 cattgatcgg gcaaaaaaga ccgttaagtg cgggcgcaag gcgtatagct atgataagct
    31441 gtgcctgtgc accggctccg tgccctttgt gccgccgatg cagaatgtaa gcggcaagcg
    31501 caatgtgtgc ggctttttga ccgcggcaga tgcccaggct gtgcacgatc tggcaagtgc
    31561 aaacacccgc gccgtggtga tcggtgccgg gctgatcggt atgaaggccg ccgaaggctt
    31621 gagcaaaatt tgcaaaagcg tagatgtggt ggagctgtcc gatcgggtat tgccctctat
    31681 tttagatgaa aagagtgcca agctggtgcg ccgccattta gagcaccacg gtctgcgctt
    31741 tcacctgggt caaacggtga cccgggccaa gtgcagcggt aagacggtgc agcgggtggt
    31801 gctgcaaaac ggcaaggaac tgccctgcga tctgctggtg gtggcagtgg gcgtgcgccc
    31861 ggccacggca ctggcagagg cagcgggcct gacagtggag cgggggatta tcaccgatcc
    31921 ggccaccatg cagacctcgg acccggatat ttacgccgcc ggggattgcg ccgtgtctgt
    31981 ggacatgttg gacggcagta agaaaatctt ggctctgtgg cccaatgcag tggcgcaagg
    32041 gcgtgcagca ggcagccaaa tggccggcgg cgatctgatt gtcggcggta cctatgcggt
    32101 gaacgctatt gatttttacg gtctgcgcat ttgcacctgc gggctgatca acgctaaggg
    32161 agacggctat acggaccgtg tggctgccgc agacgatagc tacaagcgcc tggtgttccg
    32221 ggacggcaag ctggtgggct atgtgctcat caacgccagc gagaacgccg gaatctatac
    32281 atctttgatc tctggcggtg tgccgttgga gggtttgcaa ggggatttga tggatagtcc
    32341 caatctgttc tggttcccca aggagacccg gatcaccaag ttgagaggag gcgtgcagct
    32401 gtgagtattg aggcaggact gtgcaagtat gcagagctga acgacaaaat taagcaggag
    32461 ctgcgcacca agaaaaaggt aacgatcacg gcggtgaacg gtcagcgcta tatcggctgc
    32521 gccctggacg caggcaaaac cattcaggtg cacggcactc cgggcaatga tatggcttgc
    32581 tacttaaatg gtggcaaggt ggaggtgttt ggcaactgcc aggacgcagt gggcaacacg
    32641 atgaacggcg gcgagatcgt cattcacggc cacgccggcg acgctatggg ctatggtatg
    32701 cgggacggcc agatctttgt agagaccaat gtggcctgcc gcggcgggat ccacatgaag
    32761 gagtttgaac agatgaagcc ggtgctggtg atcggtcgca atgccggttc cttcttgggc
    32821 gagtatatgg ccgggggcac cattgtgctg ctggggctgg gtatgaagcg aggcgaaaag
    32881 ctgtttggca cccactgcgc ctccggtatg cacgggggca agatctttgt gcggggcagc
    32941 tttcccaagg agaacatcag cccgaacatt aaagtgacgg ccttaacgga cgcggaccgg
    33001 caggaattgg aagggtattt gaagaaatac tgcaagtatt ttggcgtttc catggacgag
    33061 atcatgaaaa aatcgttcaa aaagttggct cccgccacct ccagacctta cgcaaacctt
    33121 tacacgccca actaatggta ttataataga gaaaagagcg acaaccacac gggataggag
    33181 agagcgatgt tcgatagttt gcacgaggaa tgcggtgttt tcggcgtatt tgaaaatcag
    33241 accactacgg tggcccagac ggcgtatctg gctctgtttg ccttgcagca cagagggcag
    33301 gagagttgcg gcattgccgt gaatgacgac ggcgtgtttc gccaccatcg gggcgacgga
    33361 ctggtgccgg atgtgtttag caaggagcag ctggctgccc tgggtacagg taatatggcc
    33421 atcggtcatg tgcgctactc caccaccggc ggcaaaaacg ccaacaatat tcagcccctg
    33481 gtcattcgcc atattaaggg taatttggcg gtggcacata acggcaattt ggtaaacgcc
    33541 ccggagctgc gccgccagtt tgagctgaag ggcgccattt ttcacggcac atcggacacc
    33601 gagtccattg cctattctat tgtagaggag cgcctgcaca gtaagagcac ggaagaggcc
    33661 atcgaaaaaa tcatgccccg gctgcaaggg gcattctctt gcgtggtgat gactgccacc
    33721 aaactcattg cgtttcgtga ccccaacggc tttcggcctc tttgcctggg taagactgcg
    33781 gacgatgctt atgtggtggc gtcggagagt tgtgcgctgg attccatcgg cgcccacttt
    33841 gtgcggaata ttgctcccgg cgagatcgtt gtgatcagca aggatggcgt gcgctctatt
    33901 accacccatt gcggcggact acgccacatt tgtgtgtttg agtacatcta ttttgctcgg
    33961 ccggacagtg tgattgaggg cgtgtctgtg cagcacgcca gaatgcgggc cggtgcgtac
    34021 ctggcgaagg aacacccggt agacgcggat attgtcatcg gcgtgccgga cagcggcctg
    34081 gacgccgcct tgggctatgc ccaggagagc ggcattcctt acggtattgg atttatcaag
    34141 aaccgctaca tcggccgcag ctttattcag cctacccaag gtcagcgtga ggacgcggtg
    34201 aagatcaagc tgaatgtact gcgagagaat atcaagggca agcgggtggt gatgatcgat
    34261 gactctattg ttcgcggcac caccagcgct cggattgtca gcctgctgcg agaggccggc
    34321 gccaccgagg tgcatatgcg ggtttctgcc cctccgtttc ggcatccttg cttctttgga
    34381 acggacattg atagcgaaga aaacctgatt gcatgcaaat ttcacgaaat ttctgaaatt
    34441 tcttgccaat taggggttga cagcttgggg tatcttagtg taaaatctac tcacgaactt
    34501 gcgaaggagt ccggattcga tttttgcgac ggttgcttca ccggccatta tcccatcccc
    34561 accccgaagc aacagtccaa ggataagttt gaggaaaagc tgaatcagtt ctcctcttac
    34621 taccaggtct tggattaaaa gtgaataagc ggacgcacct agcgcccgct gtatatggag
    34681 agttgtccga gctggccgaa ggagcacgat tggaaatcgt gtaacatcta aacgggtgtt
    34741 cgagggttcg aatcccttgc tctccgccaa aaaagccccg aatggcgcgt gattacgcga
    34801 gattcagggt tttctttttt ttgctttttt ctgttttgcg cttgtggcaa tttgtacgcc
    34861 aatgttggta tttgacggca tttttgtctt acttttgtct tactcgttca ggaagaaaca
    34921 aaggcgttta actgttcagc ggtacgctgt actctgctct gtcgaatgtg ggtgtacaca
    34981 tccatagtca gttccacctt ggagtgcccc agcagctggg cagcgtcctt ggccgacaga
    35041 tcggtgtcaa agcagatggt ggcaaaggcg tgtcgtaatt ggtgcggggt gagtgtcaca
    35101 ccggcacccg ctgggccagg gatccggtaa ccggcaagtc catgaccgta ccggcggata
    35161 tgacctatgc ccagtggtat gagaagtatg tggagaaaaa cggcggcgtt attcgtggcg
    35221 caaacggcgt agataaaccg gcggtggagg aacaggcgga agctgtatat cttggccaaa
    35281 tcaatccgca gtctgagcag gaacgcaatg cctatgtgga tcggtttatt acacagtacg
    35341 agcgtgccga cgaggagcac atgctggtca ttgaccgcac cggcaaagtg tattccgtta
    35401 ccagtcacca gccggattat atcgacttaa ccggcgttga catttccatg aaaggcagtt
    35461 acaatataca taatcacccg gcggatcaaa cgcagttttc atttagtgat gacgcagata
    35521 ttccaaatat gatcgccgac ggcaccagcg cgatggaagc ctttgaccat aaataccgct
    35581 accgtctgga gaaaatggac ggtgtgacgc tggaagcgtg ggaagaggca aaagaacagg
    35641 cgaaagacga ggtgccccgc gccatgcggg ttcaaggaat ggatttttca gattatgaag
    35701 aaaatgcaaa gcacatactg atcgaggaga cctgccgtat tttagggaaa ggagcgtaca
    35761 ttcgatggaa aagataggca ttgatccgga agaagaaaag gagttgcttg atcttggcaa
    35821 atattattca aagcgtagtg aggcaatcct taaggaatgg agaagaacgc ttccgaaaag
    35881 aggccgatat aggcactgta atacgccgga aatgaaagct ttagaggccg aggttaaaca
    35941 ccggtacggt gaaatactgg aaaagtacaa ggcgctccgt gcagagcaag aacaagatcg
    36001 ataatccaca gaaagcagag ttgcagattg cgaccctgct ctttttatac ccattttcag
    36061 gctatgcctg tgggaatata tcatttaacg aaccggcagc gtacggtttg ggaaaggagt
    36121 cagcaatgac aaaacagtat gccgagatgg aaaacagcag agaacagagc cgggtgtgcg
    36181 cacgcctgcc gctgaatatg catataaatt attgttgctc cgttgtatga tgacggattt
    36241 tgactgaaaa ttgcattttt tcaaaaaagt tagtggtcgg tattgacaaa tattactctt
    36301 ttgtagcata atagctgaga ggaggagtga aaatggtagt agaagagacg cgggatttag
    36361 ccgaaactgc ggattgtgta gtgatcgaag ccattttagt ggatgacgga ttgcgttaca
    36421 gacagctttc tgtcggcatc aaagacgaaa acggcgacat tattcgtatc gtccctattt
    36481 caaccgttct gatctagcaa agaagccgag cagtgtgaaa ctgctcggct ttctttttga
    36541 atgattcaaa tgacgtttga gtgcttttca atcatgggtt gattgcgctt tatgaagagt
    36601 aaaagggaca cttgtcggat aaaccggcac gcatttgtat gtccgttttg cacttgccgg
    36661 tatccacgat cggctggggc ttgccaaccg gcgcggtgtt gtgtataatg aaaacacatg
    36721 atgcggcgcg gaggtatgtt tatgagaaaa tcgtcggtcg ggtcagctgt tttgggcctt
    36781 ttggcggtaa cggtggcgtc aattggagcg acgggggtac tgatgctttt gccgtttccc
    36841 aatgatcggg cgttatttgg ttgcgccggc gccataacgg cggtgctgta ttttggctac
    36901 ggtcgatgga tcggcagcag gcagagcacc aaggtggcag ggcttgtgat gatcctggct
    36961 gccgcagtgc aagtgttgtg gttggtgatt ctttacggtg cagtgccgga atggctctta
    37021 gggatcgccg ggtgcgcgct gccttttgtg gcgctcgtag acggcggtac gggcagcaga
    37081 gaactgctgg cactggtgcc ggcctttggc aatgtgctgt ttttactgct gggggacttg
    37141 agccgacggc ggttgaaaaa gtgcaaatag aagtcatgat gaaaaaagga accgcggtgc
    37201 caaactgcgg ttccttttgt acattgcgtt atttgacggt gaagaagctg ccgtactccg
    37261 ggtcgctgcg catggagtag gtgtcggtag gactgacgat aatatgatcc agcagctgca
    37321 catgaatgga acgcagaatg gaaagcagac gaatggtgaa ttccagatcc tgcgcagagg
    37381 gctgggcctt gccgccggga tggttgtgtg ccagcataac agcgttggcg ttgtctcgca
    37441 gaatatgttc catcaaagtg cgctgatcca cagaggccag gttgacgctg ccgctgccta
    37501 cggcgtgggt ttgcaggatt ttggcactgc cgtccagggt gaccaagtac acctgctcgg
    37561 cggttttgtc ccgtaacaga ttggaaaagt aggcgcagga ctgggtggca tctgtcaggt
    37621 gcttgaccgg tttgttttga ttttgatgga tccgccggtt cagatcccgt accagcagaa
    37681 tctgtacggc ggtctgttcg ccgacgcccg gcacttgttg cagatctgct gcgccggcgg
    37741 caaacacctg ctccagcgag ccgaagcggt taatgagcgc ataggcaatg ggctttacat
    37801 ctctgcgggg aatgctgatg gacagcagca attccagcaa ctggtggtcc ggcatagcgt
    37861 cgccgccgcc ttgcagataa gcggcacgca tacgggctcg gtgcccatcc ctgctgattt
    37921 ccatttgtat ccctcccgac cctgaaagca aaaaaggcgt gcctccgcat ttgcggagaa
    37981 cacgcttttg tgttctactg tatattatac aagaaaatgt ggcatttgta aagacgatta
    38041 cttacccggt gcgtcgctgc ggcccaccag gtaatccagg gtcacatcat aatggtctgc
    38101 cagtttgcaa agggctgcca ggggaatctc ccgttgccca ttttcataca tggaataggt
    38161 gctttgaccc acattcagca aggctgccat ttgccgctgc gtttcgtccc ggtcctctcg
    38221 taaatccttt agccgcacgg caaattacct ccttggtact cagtatagct attgtacaaa
    38281 atccgctgaa cgacatttgt aattatcacg aattgtgata ctttttgtga cgaactttga
    38341 ccttttgtga caatattgtc attttataaa aatagattga ctttccgggt ctatccgtgt
    38401 attattgtat caatgaactg tactacgcac cataatacgg taagaacggc gaatctttcg
    38461 catatcttta gattttgttg cgtttctttt taggttttta tgattgaata atggcaagac
    38521 aatttgttaa gtaggtgaac aaaatgaaaa atgtacttga attactggaa cgcactgcgg
    38581 cacgtttgcc aaggcagacc gcctttgcag atcagcagtg cagctatgat taccaaacgg
    38641 tggtgaacat cgccggatcc gtgggcagtg cgctggccgc gaatggagag cggaattgcc
    38701 cggtggcggt gctgatggag cggggcgcac cctgtttggt gaccctgatg ggggtgctgt
    38761 acagcggcaa cttctatgtg gtgctggatc cggaaatgcc cgccgagcga gtgaataaga
    38821 ttttgcacac tttgcagcct acggcactga tctgtgacga ggctcacaag gacgacccgg
    38881 cgggactgga ttatgacggc aaggtgtata gcgcagaagc gctggcggac ggtcaggcac
    38941 agccggagct tttgcaaacg gtgcgccgcc gtatgatcga cacggatccg gcctatgcca
    39001 tttttacctc cggctccacc ggcaacccca agggcgtggt ggtgaaccat cgcagcgtgc
    39061 tggcgtattc cgcttgggcg gccgatacct ttggcatcag cgaaaagacg attttcggca
    39121 accaaacgcc cttttatttc agtatgtcgg tgacggatat ttacgctacg attcgtaccg
    39181 gagcgcagtt acatgtgatc cccaagtcgt atttctcctt cccggctctg ctaattcgct
    39241 acctgaatga gcggcaggta aacaccattt attgggtgcc ctccgccctg tccattgtgg
    39301 ccaacttaaa ggtgctggac tttatgatgg cggagcatat tgaaaaggtg ctgtttgccg
    39361 gtgaggtcat gcctgccaag cagctgaatt actggcgcag caagtatccg aacgccctgt
    39421 ttgccaacct gtttggcccg acggaaacca cggatatttg cacctactac attgtggatc
    39481 gggaaatcaa agacacggag agcgtgccca tcggcattgc ctgtgacaat tgcgacagct
    39541 ttgtggttac cgaggatggg cggctggccg gaatcggcga ggagggcgaa ctgtacgcca
    39601 gaggttcgtt cctggctatg ggctactata acgacccgga caaaacggcg gctgcctttg
    39661 tgcaaaatcc gctgcaaagt cactatccgg agcgggtgta taaaaccggc gatctggtgc
    39721 ggtggaatga acggggcgag ctgatttatc tctcccgccg ggacttccaa attaagcaca
    39781 tgggctaccg gatcgaactg ggcgagattg aggcggctgc cacggcccag ccgggagtgg
    39841 atgtgtccgt gtgtttgtac gaccaggcgg cggatcagct gattttgatc tatgtaggtg
    39901 ctaaggcgga gcaggagacc gtgcggcagg cattgcaggc agcgctgccc gcatatatgc
    39961 tgccggccaa ggtcattcag gccaagaaca ttccctacaa ccaaaacggc aagaccgacc
    40021 gaaaggcgtt ggctgccgca tactttaaca aagctgacta aagtccattc aaaaatttat
    40081 atataatgaa aaaggagaac taaaaatgga agaattgctt gaaatcttgg aagaaatgaa
    40141 acccggtgta gactttaagt ctgagaagca cttgattgat gacaaggtgt ttgactctct
    40201 ggcgattatg gcgctggtgg caaaactcag cgatgagttt gatgtggaaa tcacgccgct
    40261 gatgatcgtg ccggagaact ttcagtctgc ccaggcgatg tggcagatga ttgaaaaatt
    40321 gcaggacgaa taaaaattat acataaggta agcaagttat gtcatttaca tctgttactt
    40381 actttctctt tgtagggatc agcctgctga tttataccat tgtgcccaag cgggccaaat
    40441 ggtgcgtgtt gctgggtgcc agcgccgttt actatgtgat ggcagcgggg ctgcgcacgc
    40501 tgtggctggt ggcggccatc ctgatcgtat acggcggcgg gctgctgctg ggccacctga
    40561 atgatcaggg caaagcccgg cgcaaggcag ctgccgacaa agaggaaaag aaacaaattc
    40621 gcaaaaaata tgacgccaag aagcgcgcgg tggtcaccgt ggcggtactg ggcgtctttg
    40681 ggttgttaat agccttaaaa tatgtaaatt tcctgggaga gagcgcctat ggcattgccg
    40741 ggctgtttgg tagccagagc gcctatcagc cggtgcaaat tctgctgccc ctgggtattt
    40801 cttactatac cctgtgtgcg gtcagctatg tggtggatgt gtacagaggt aagtacaagc
    40861 cggagcgtaa cttcttcaaa ctggcgctgt ttctcagctt tttcccccaa atgacggagg
    40921 gccctatcgg caagtatgag atcatgatgc cccggttggt ggagggccac agctttgact
    40981 ttgagcgaga cgcccaagcg gtgatgcgca tcttttgggg tatgtttaag aagatggtca
    41041 ttgccgaccg agccaacctg tttgttaccg gtgtgtttga caacggcgac caggccgggt
    41101 ctatggtgct gctgggcacc ctgctttata ctgtgcagat ctactgcgaa ttctccggct
    41161 gtatggatat tgtgtgcgcc accggccagc tgtttggagt ggagatgcaa gagaacttcc
    41221 gtcgccctat tttctccaaa accatcaacg aattttggca gcggtggcac attaccctgg
    41281 gcgcgtggat caaggagtat gtgttcttct ccgtgtccct gtccaagggg ctgatgaatt
    41341 taagtaagca taccagaaag aaattcaacg attattttgc caacctggtg cccatgacct
    41401 ttgcgctgtt ttgtgtgtgg ttctttaacg gcatttggca cggcgccagt tggaagtatg
    41461 tactctacgg gctgtattat tacatcttaa tgatgatcgg tatgtacctg cgcccggtgt
    41521 cggacaagct gctgcacgca ctgcatattg cgccggagag taagggcttt gccctgttcc
    41581 agatggtgcg tacttttctg atcgtcaatg tgggcatgat gctgttccgc tgccacacga
    41641 tttcccagtg gggccagagc ctggcgcgta tctttacgga ttttgacggc gcttgcttaa
    41701 ccaacggcac ggcgctgtcc ctgggtaacg actggcagga tttcctgatt atgggtatcg
    41761 gcgtgctggt cgtaggcatt gtagaggtgc tgcaagagaa gggccacacc attcgctcag
    41821 agctggctcg ccgtccggta gtgctgcggt atgcggtgtt cttggcgctg attttaggtg
    41881 tgatcgtctt tggcgcttac ggtaccggct atgaaacggt agcgcctatt tacggtcaat
    41941 tctaaggagg ggtgcatgat gactgcaaag accaagttga tattgaaaaa ttgcacccgc
    42001 ctggtgtcct ttattttgat tttgctgctt ttgctctacg gtatttcttt tctattggag
    42061 ccgaagaaca atgatgacgc agccgggttc gtgaacccca acgccagcgg ctatctgtcg
    42121 ctggagaagg acacgctgga tgtgtttatt gtaggcaaca gtgatgctta cagcggcttt
    42181 tcgcctatgg aaatgtggaa aaactacggc tttacctctt atatcagcgg taccggtaag
    42241 cagctgatcg gcgagtctgt tcgcgcggtg gaggagtgcc tgaaaaccca aaagcccaag
    42301 gtggtgatcc tggaaacgga tcagctgtat accaactcca actctgctca agtgattgcc
    42361 cgggatgcgc gtaagcagat actcaaccag ttcagcgtgc tggagtacca cgatcgttgg
    42421 aagcagtttg accccaagac ggcggttaag cgcaagtcct actctgcccg ctttgcctcc
    42481 aaggggcagt ttgtgtccgg tgccaaggtg ccgtatcggg gcaaggaata tatcaagaag
    42541 accaaaaagc gagaccagat caatccgctg tttgtgcgca agctggacga gctgaatgcg
    42601 ctgtgcaaaa agaacggcgc ccaactgatt ttggtgcagg tgccgtccca aaccacctgg
    42661 acctatgccc gccacaatgc ggtgaatgat tatgccaaga aaaacggcat tccgttcctg
    42721 gatttggatc tgaaacgcaa ggagatcggc tttagctgga aaacggacag ccgggacgcc
    42781 ggcaaccacc tgaactgcta cggtgccaaa aaagtatcgc tctatgtggg gcagtacatt
    42841 aagaaccatg tgcagttgga ggataagcgc caaaatgcag catacgccgg gtggaacgat
    42901 gactacacca cctacatcaa gcacctgaaa gagggcggcg atgtggaaaa gcgcaaaggc
    42961 cctacggcgg ggcaaaacaa aaaccctgtg cccaacgacc ggcataagaa agaacagccc
    43021 cataccggcg acccttacga tccctccgtt caagctgttt ctaagcaata aagatacaaa
    43081 gactgtcgca gtgcttatgc tgcggcagtt ttttgttttg ccgaccaaat tttaccggtt
    43141 ctttagattt cctttgcgtt gcttttaaga atgtgtggtt aaatgtgtac aacgggtttt
    43201 ccgttgggga tttttgtggt acaatggagc aagcactttg tatcacttga gggagatgag
    43261 agcaatgttt acggtattgg tgtgcgatga tgacgcggcg atcttagagt ctctgcgtat
    43321 ttatcttagc caggagggct atcgggtgct gtgtgcccgg gacgggctgg aggcgctgga
    43381 gcaagtacag ggggaggaga tccactgtat ggtgctggac attatgatgc ctcggctgga
    43441 cggactgaaa accacattaa agctgcggga gaagtacaac ttccccatta ttctgctgtc
    43501 ggccaaaagc gaggacaccg acaagatcat gggtctcaac atcggcggtc tgggctttgg
    43561 cgccgatgat tatgtgacca agcccttcaa cccgctggag ttgaccgctc gggtcaagag
    43621 ccaaattcgc cgctatgtgc gtcttggcag cctggaggtg cgggagagcc agctggtcac
    43681 cggcggcctg gtgctggata cggataccaa ggaagtgacg gtagacggcg acccggtacg
    43741 gctgactgcc cgggagtata agatattgga atatctgatg cacaatatag gccgtgtcct
    43801 ctccagcgcc caaatctatg aagcggtgtg gaacgaaccg gcctacggca cggaaaagac
    43861 cgtgacggtg cacattcgca acattcgtga aaagattgag attaacccca aggagcccaa
    43921 atacttaaag gtggtgtatg gacttggata caaagtggaa aaatgttaga gaaagcagac
    43981 ggtttaaggc gctgtgcgtg gtgctctcta tggtgctggc ctttagttcg gtggcgctgt
    44041 tgggcgccgt gatgcggatc agcggcctgt ataataacga tgcatttacc gatccgaccg
    44101 tagcgaaaga gggaagcctg gtacagacca cgatcttcca atcggagctg gatgtgattg
    44161 tcaatgagat cgcactcctg gcggggcaaa agcagctgca acaaaaggcg gctgctctga
    44221 agaaagccaa gacggacagc gtggcggccg cactggagca atataagaag gaccaggcca
    44281 cggccattcg caaaacgctg gtgttctatg ccgggctgaa aaatcagaat atttcaaata
    44341 tcggcaagga tatacccaac tataaagtgc ccgccaagac catcaagaaa gtggtggcag
    44401 aggatcggga cgcaccgggg ctgattcggg atctgcaaca gattgtcaac ggcacccggg
    44461 caggggagga ttatctgccc tatttgcagc tggcaaattg gctgcgcagt tccgacggcg
    44521 tggagtatta caatgatagc gacatgcagg atgatccgga agatttgacc gactattaca
    44581 cggtcgattt tacggtggat ggcaaaacgg tatcggcgga tatgtatgat gatgacctga
    44641 ccttgggcga gacgatcaaa tcggctgaga cccacatcaa aaagctctat aacaaagcgg
    44701 tggtgaaacc atatcaaacg gctgccgacg agcagcagaa gatgcgccaa aatttgcaag
    44761 agctgcaatg tctgcaattc tatgccaagg ataatatcac cggtcaggtg gtcagccagt
    44821 tgcccgaggg tcaaacgccg gctatgctga aagacgcgcc ggtgtactat tccaaaacca
    44881 aagcggggga gaacctgcgg ggcacggatt acggtgccgg caatgccaga tcggacgctg
    44941 tacagtacct aatggacggg gatatgagca tttatgtggg cattgacccc actgtggccg
    45001 gcggcaacga tatgcttccg gattttgtgg aattgaatgc cttgtgcacc cgtatgcaaa
    45061 atgtaaatac cgtggcgatg accgtggcgg ctgtttgcct ggcggtgctg gcccttgctt
    45121 ttttggtgtt ggcgtgcctg ggctgcgggc gccgtgccgg tacggatggt gtgcgcctgc
    45181 tgtggatgga ttatattccc ttggaattgc acacggcgat catcgccgca gcaattgttg
    45241 ggctgggtgt ggtgctgttc ggtaatttgt ttaatgacct gtccaattat tatggctatc
    45301 agctcagcac cctgtattac ggcggactgt tcttagcggc ctgcggcgct ttgggcgcgg
    45361 tggcctgggg actgtatgca gagttgaccc tgtcttttgt gcgtctttgc aagtctaaga
    45421 aacacttgta taagggcacg ctgctgtatt atatttgctt gggaatttgg cgtctgttgt
    45481 gcaaactgca ccggttcaac cgccgtatga tccggggact ggcctacacc ccgcggcact
    45541 ttaagcgcaa tatggtcttt tgtgccgtag gctatctgct gatcaatatt atattggtgc
    45601 tgctgtttgc atcgtttctg aatggagagg cgccggtggt cggtgtgatc agcggcttgg
    45661 tgggcctggg ctttaacggc ttttgcgtgg gctacgcgct gcgctttttg ttccagctgg
    45721 atcgggtgat tgaggccgca gccaatcgca cggatgtgga ggcggcacat ctccacccgg
    45781 cactggccgc catggccggc agcctgcgtt ataccaatca ggaactgcac aacgccgtgg
    45841 atcaggcagt gcgggacgaa cggctgaaaa cggagctgat caccaatgtg tcccacgact
    45901 taaagacccc gattacttcc attatcactt atacggatct gctgtctaag tgtccccagt
    45961 cggacgaaaa ggccaaggaa tatatggctg tgctgacgga aaaaagcacc aagctggcac
    46021 ggcttgtgga ggatttgatt gaggcgtcca agctgtcctc cggcaacatc accctgcacc
    46081 ctatggtact ggatctgggc gaactgaccg cccaggctat cggggagtac caaaaggaat
    46141 ttgaggagaa ccggctgcaa ctggtgctgg atccggattt gcctcgggta caggcgtttg
    46201 ccgacggttc caaaacctac cgggtgctgg aaaatctgct gcaaaatgcc aagaagtatt
    46261 ctgccgcaga ctcccgggtg tatgtgcggg tgtataagca aggggatttc ggcgtgtttg
    46321 aaattaaaaa tatttctgcc gagccgctga atatttcgcc tcaggagctg acccagcggt
    46381 ttgtgcgggg cgacgcttcc cgcaccaagg agggcaacgg tctgggccta agcattgccc
    46441 aggagctgtg cagcgcccag caagggaagt tagagctgct cattgacggc gatttgttta
    46501 aggctcgggt gtatttgccg cagccgaaga acgccctgcc gcaggacaca gcggaataac
    46561 gccatagata acaaaagaca gttacccgct tttgggtaac tgcctttctt ttttcgcttg
    46621 tatttacttt tcgctttgac ctttcggctt catggcgttg taagaggtgc gcaccgcgtc
    46681 atcgctgatg ttgcagccca gttcgtacag gggtaccttg gcaaatatgg tctccagcat
    46741 atcaaacagt cgctccatgg cgttaggccc cagcttgcgc accgtttggg agaaaatgtt
    46801 gaacacggcc tttttggtgt ctgccgggtg gataaaattc tcctccgccc gctcgagaaa
    46861 gcaaatgccc gccaggggaa ccatgcctgg ggtggagtaa tcatattttc cgctccaggg
    46921 ggtgccgcag gcatacaccc ggtcgcctac caggcgaatg gccggtttgt cgtcattgag
    46981 catatatgcc cggttgccaa agtgcttgag ccacagggcg gtgtgggtgg atttgccggt
    47041 gccgctgtct gcggaaaaag cgtaggccgc gccgtccact accacgcagc tggagtggag
    47101 caaaatgcct cggaacttca gcagctgggt gtaaaaatcc gagccggtga gcatatagta
    47161 ccagtcgtcc cggttcatct ccgggtgctc ggccatagcg tccgttaccc gctgttccgt
    47221 cacatcaatg gtcatgtccg ccgtctgccc ctcttggtcc ttgcacaggt agggacgggc
    47281 ttgcttttct gttctgccgg tggggtgctt gatctccacc accagcccgg caatatcgta
    47341 aaacggcata gttgcacctc aattctaccc attagtatat aagaaaaagc acctaccgtc
    47401 aaggcaaaat ctacctgcat tttttgccgc ccctgctctt gacaaacagt caaaatcggt
    47461 gtatgctatg tcgtagaaca aatgttcgat agcgggaaag gagccgtagg gaatggagcg
    47521 caccgttttg catgtggatt gcaacaagtt ttatgcctcg gtggagtgcc tgcaccgccc
    47581 ggagctgcga gacaagccgg tggcggtggg cggcagcaca gagagccgcc acggaattat
    47641 cctgacgaaa aacgaaattg cctcccgcta cggcttggtg gcgggggagc cactgtggca
    47701 ggcacggcaa aagtgcccgc agttggtggt ggtgccgccg aactttccgc tgtatatgcg
    47761 cttttccaag atggcacggc ggatctatga ggattacagc gactatattg agcctttcgg
    47821 gctggacgag aactggctgg atgtgaccgg cgatgaccgc accggagaac agatcgccca
    47881 ggaaattcgc cgtcgggtaa aggcggaact gggcattacc gtcagcgtgg gggtcagctt
    47941 taacaagatc tttgccaaat tgggttcaga ttataaaaag ccggacgcgg tgacggttat
    48001 cagccgggaa aactaccgcc gggtggtgtg gcccctgccg tgcagtgacc ttttgtgcgt
    48061 cggcccggcc accacccgca agctgaacgc ttacggcgtt tataccatcg gcgagttggc
    48121 ggcggctcgg tcggattttt tgcaaggtct gctgggcaag aacgggctga tgctccgtgc
    48181 ctttgcccgg ggggaggaca cttcgccggt gcagcatatg gacgccaagg cggcggtcaa
    48241 gagtgtgggc aattccacca ccacgccccg ggatctggtg gatgatacgg atgtaaaggt
    48301 ggtctttacc gtgctggcag agagtgtggc ccgccgtatg cgggagcagg gactgcaagg
    48361 gcgcacggtg tgcatctcct tgcgggataa gaatttgcaa acctttaccc gtcgacacaa
    48421 gctggccgcc cccaccgatg tgagcacgga gattttgcag gcggccatgg cgctgttttg
    48481 tgccaattat cgctggggcg cacccttgcg cagcattgga ttgtcggtga cggactttga
    48541 gctggaaccc tgtgtgcagt ttgatttggc ccatacccag gagcagcggg agcgggcagc
    48601 caggctggag cgcacggtgg atgatttgaa gcgccgtttt ggcaactact gtattcagcg
    48661 ggccagtttg ctgggggata ccgggctgtc tcgctttaat ccccacgatg accataccat
    48721 acaccccgtt ggatttttaa ccggaaagga acaggcagga tgaaaaacta tgtgcgcgtg
    48781 ctggcgctgt ataatgagga gggcgatatt cgcccggtaa agatggagtg ggaggagcga
    48841 tggctggatg tggaccgtgt actggatatt cgcccggcgg cgtccctgcg ctccgggggc
    48901 gccggactgc gctacacctg cagcattgcc ggtgtgccca cttatttgtt tttagaggag
    48961 acaaaatggt tttttgaact tgcaaaatag gaccggatgg cgtataatgt gcctatgaag
    49021 aagattaaag aattattgat caagtacaaa gaaatcatta tgtatctcat cttcggcgtg
    49081 gccaccacag gtgtgaactg ggtggtgtac agtctgctga tgaaggcagt gctggtgcat
    49141 gcccccggca gcgacgatgt gaagatgacg gtcagcaatg tgattgcctg gattgctgcg
    49201 gtgatctttg cctttatcac caacaagctg tgggtgtttg agagcaaaag ctgggtgccc
    49261 aaggtggcgg cgcgggagtt tgtgtccttt gtggcctctc gactggcgac cggcgtgatc
    49321 gagtggttcg gcccattgct gctgtttaag atcgggctgg atcaggatct gtttggggtc
    49381 aagggctttg tagctaagat cgtttgctcc gtgctggtgg tgatcctcaa ctatgtgttc
    49441 tccaagctct tggtattcac caaaaagaaa aagggtgcgg acgcaccggc aaatccaaac
    49501 gaaaaatagg caatgcgtat aagaaaagag tgctgcggcg ctcttttttt gttggcttta
    49561 gaattgcaag gcgcagtcgt ttgtggtaaa ataatgaacg gaaattttag attgcgaggt
    49621 attttcgtat ggcaagaaca tatcaggaga tgacaaaaga cgaattgctc cgggagcagg
    49681 agagtctgct ggctcggtac aaggaatttc aggccaaggg actgcaactg gatatgagca
    49741 gaggtaagcc ctgcaaagag cagttggatc tgtccgtggg tatgaatgat gtgaaggact
    49801 atgtgtccgg cggcgtggat gtgcgcaact acggcattgt ggacggtatt gtcagctgta
    49861 agcaattgtt tgccgatctg ctggaggtgc cggtcgagaa tgtgatcatc ggccccaacg
    49921 agagtctgac tttgatgttt gattttatct gccagtgcta cacccacggc atcggcggta
    49981 aaccctggag ccaggaaaag gaagtgaaga tcctgtgccc agtgcccggc tatgatcgcc
    50041 attttaccgt gtgccagtat tttggactgc aaatggtgaa tgtgccgatg aacgccgatg
    50101 gtccggatat ggacaccatt gaagaactgg tgaaggatcc cagcgtgaag gggatgttct
    50161 gtgtgcccaa gtactccaac cccaccggca tcactttttc cgatgcagtg gtgcgccgca
    50221 ttgcggcgct tcgtccggca gcagaggact tccgcattgt gtgggataat gcctattgcg
    50281 tgcatgacct ggacgaggac ggcgataagc tgctgaatat ttttgatgtg ctgccggaat
    50341 acggcaatga ggatttggtc attgaggtgg cctctacctc taagatcact ttccccggcg
    50401 caggcgtgtc ctgcctggtg gccagcaaga aaaatttgga tctgatccgt cagcgcctga
    50461 cggtgcagac catcagctat gacaagatga accagcaccg ccatgtggaa ttcttcaaga
    50521 atgcggacgg tgtgcgtgcc cacatgaaga aacatgcggc aattttgaag cctaagtttg
    50581 atattgtgct ggatcgcctg aacaaggagc tgaacggcct ggggatcgct gactggttct
    50641 cccctaaggg cggctacttt atcagcctgg atgtgctgcc cggaaccgcc aagcgagtag
    50701 gcgagctgtg taaggccggc ggcgtgactc tcaccagcgt gggcgccact tatccctatg
    50761 gcattgaccc acaggacagc aacattcgca ttgcaccttc tttcccgccc aatgaggaga
    50821 tggccttggc agcggagctg ctgtgcattt gtacccgcct ggctgccatt gaaaagctgg
    50881 tgggctgatg caggccggag cttcgaccgc ttgcttttat cctttggaga cggagcgggc
    50941 tttgcagcag gtgacggaac tgggctttcc ttttgcggag gtgttcttta acgctcggca
    51001 ggagctgcgc ccggcctttg tgcgccaatt ggcggctatt gcgagggacg gcggcacccg
    51061 ggtggtgtcc gtgcacccct tttccagctt tatggaaagc agctgcattt ttggcgatta
    51121 ccagcgccga tttgaagata ccattgatat ttataaagaa acctgccatg cggcagcgct
    51181 gctgggcgcc caatttgtgg tgatccacgg agcggttgcc cagcccaaga ttcccattcc
    51241 ggaggagcgg tattttgcgc gctttttgca gctggtggag atcggccgcg ccgagggcgt
    51301 gaccgtgtgc caggagaatg tgagccgctt taagagccag catattgcct tttgcgaccg
    51361 gatgcgccgc gcgctggggg acgattttca tatggtgctg gatgttaaac aggcggtgcg
    51421 cgccggggag gatccctttg cgtttctgga taccttccaa aaggagatcg tccatgtgca
    51481 catcagcgac cattccccgg agaaggactg ccagcccccg gggcagggta actttgactt
    51541 tcagcggctg taccgcactt tgggcgatcg ggtgcattat atgattgaga tctactcccg
    51601 cggctaccgg gtggcggcgg agctgcagcg ggccaaggct tacctggata caatcaagta
    51661 ggaggtgggt gctgtggcta aaaccagcaa caagaccatg ggcatttttt gcattttgtt
    51721 gtccgggctg tgctttacgg gtatgaatac ctttgtgcgc ctgtccggcg atctgcccac
    51781 catgcaaaag gtcttttttc gcaattttgt ggcgatgatc tttgcctttg tgatgatggt
    51841 gcgcaagaaa gacagctttc accccaaacc ggggaacatc aagtacctgc ttattcgttc
    51901 cgttgggggc gtggccggta tggtgggtaa cttctatgcc attgatcgac tggaccttag
    51961 cgacgcgtct atgctcaata aaatgagtcc cttttttgcc ctggtgttct ctgcgatctt
    52021 cattaaagaa aaagtgcggc ccaagcaggc gattgctatt gtggtggcat tcttaggggc
    52081 actttgcatt attaaaccca cttttgccaa tgcaaattta tttgccagtg tttgcggctt
    52141 cttaggcggt atggctgccg gcggggcgta cacctgcgtg cggtacttag ggctgcgagg
    52201 cgagaacgga cggttgatcg tctttttctt ctccgctttt tccagtgcga cgatgttgcc
    52261 gtttttgctg tttaactatc attatatgac ctggcagcaa tgggtgactt tgctgctggc
    52321 gggcgcttgc gccgccggtg ggcaattctc cattaccgcc gcctataccc atgctcccag
    52381 ccgagagatc agcgtatatg actacgccca ggtgattttt gcggccgttg tgggctattt
    52441 ggtgtttggc gatgtgccgg atgtgctgtc ctttgtgggc tacgcggtaa tctgcggtat
    52501 ggcgctgtgg atgttctttt ataatcgtaa ggcagacggc accgcccctg ccaaaaaggt
    52561 gtaaaggcaa aaaacttgct ttttttcacc aattatggta tagtacggat tgtacagaat
    52621 tttatggcaa gagccgtatc tttcaacagg ggggataact atgaagtgtc cgttttgcgg
    52681 ttatgcagag agcaaagtga tcgactcacg tcctaccgat gagaacgagc gcattcgccg
    52741 tcgtcgggag tgtatgcagt gcggcaagcg ctttaccact tatgagatca ttgaggatgt
    52801 gcccattatt gtggtgaaga aggacaaaag ccgtgaggtc tttgaccgca acaagattct
    52861 gaagggtatg ctccgtgcct gcgaaaagcg gccggtgacc gtagaggcac tggagactgc
    52921 gatttctgag atcgagacca ctctgcaaag cgccttggat cgtgaggtca ccagcgtgcg
    52981 catcggcgag ctgattatgg aaaaactgcg gggaatcgac gaggtggctt atgtgcgttt
    53041 tgcttctgtt tataaggagt ttgacagcgc cagtgccttt gtggacgaaa tttccaaatt
    53101 gcaataaacc tgtttcgcgc ccggcatttg tcgggtgctt tttctctttt ttatctcggg
    53161 tattgatagc ctactaaata tatggtatta taggttaaag aaaggatgtg acggtatgaa
    53221 aatctctacc aaaggacgct acgcactgcg tatgatgtta gatttggccg agcacaggga
    53281 acagggcttt gtgtcgctga aggagatcgc cgcccgtcag gatatatcca agaagtattt
    53341 ggagcagatc gtggcggtgc ttaaccgccc ggatttctta aagaccaacc ggggctacca
    53401 ggggggctat cgtctggcca agaccccgga ccagtatacg gttggcgata ttcttcgttt
    53461 gacagagggc ggcttggcgc cggtagcctg tctggaggag gagccgaaca cctgcccccg
    53521 cgctgcttcc tgcgctacgc tgccggtgtg ggccgggctg tataaagcca tcaataccta
    53581 cctggacagc attaccctgc aagacctgtt ggagcaggaa cacaaaaatg acgattactc
    53641 ctatgtgatc taaacgcaga ccgccttgtt gatacagggc ggtatttttt tgttcaaaga
    53701 gggttgacaa atacccatag ggggtatata gtaaaaatac cccatggggg tatagaaagg
    53761 aagtgctgtt gtggcagata aagacgaaat gcagccggtt tgtgcttgct gtgctaagaa
    53821 gaaagtgcgc cagccggagg agtaccggcg gctgatccat cgactgaacc gcattgaggg
    53881 ccaaattcgc gggatcaagg gtatgattga gaaggacgcc tactgcacgg atattttggc
    53941 ccagtccgca gcggccggtg cggcactgaa tgcctttaac cgagaactgc tgtccacgca
    54001 tattcgcacc tgtgttgcgg aggatattaa ggccggcaag gatgaaacgc tggacgattt
    54061 gttggctaca ttgcaaaaat tgatgagata gcggcgcata ttggcgccgg gaggtgagag
    54121 tttggaacaa tacaatgtga cggggatgag ctgcgctgcg tgcagtgccc gggtggaaaa
    54181 agcggtgcgc gccgtgcccg gagtggaaac ttgctccgtc agtctgctta ccaattcaat
    54241 gggtgttacc ggtacggccg ccccggaaca gatcatcgcc gctgtggaaa aggccggtta
    54301 cggcgccggc ttaaaacaaa agggtggcgc tgctccgcag ccggtggcag acccgttgaa
    54361 agatacagag acgcccaagt tgttgcggcg gctgatcagt tccgtggtgt ttttgctgat
    54421 tttaatgtac ttctccatgg gacatacgat gtggaactgg ccgctaccgt cggctttaga
    54481 ggacaaccac attgccatgg ggctgctcca aatgctgctg accattatta ttatgattat
    54541 caacggccgc ttttttgtca gcggctttaa gagcctgtgg caccgggcac ccaatatgga
    54601 caccctggtg gcgttgggcg cggctgcggc ttttggttac agcacttacg cgctgtttgc
    54661 catgaccggc gcccaggtgg cgggcgatgc agacggcgtg atgcactata tgcacgaatt
    54721 ttactttgag tccgccgcga tgattttaac gctgattacc gtgggcaaaa ccctggaggc
    54781 ccgctccaaa ggcaagacca cagacgcgct gaagcgcttg atgcagctga ctcctaagac
    54841 ggcggtgctg ctggagaacg gaaaagagcg tacagtacct attgagcagg tgatgtgcgg
    54901 tatggagttt gccgtgcgtc cgggggagca tgtgccggtg gacggcgtaa ttctggaggg
    54961 cagcagtgcg ctggacgaaa gcgccctgac cggtgagagc gtgccggtgg acaagaccgt
    55021 gggagacccg gtgtctgccg ccacggtgaa cacctccggc tacttacggt gccgtgccac
    55081 ccgggtaggg gaggacacca ccctgtccca aatcattcaa atggtcagtg acgctgccgc
    55141 caccaaggca cccattgcca agatcgccga tcgggtgtcc ggcgtgtttg tgccggtggt
    55201 gatggccatc gccctggtga ccaccgtggt gtggctgctt accggtcaga gctttggtta
    55261 tgcgttggcc cgggggatct ccgtgctggt gatcagctgt ccctgtgcat tgggactggc
    55321 cacgccggta gccattatgg tgggcaacgg gctgggtgcc aaaaacggca ttctctttaa
    55381 gaccgctgtg tctttggagg agaccggcaa ggcgcagatc gtggtgctgg acaaaaccgg
    55441 taccattacc gagggcgcgc ctaaggtgac ggacttggta ccagcccttg gggtggaaga
    55501 aagccgcctg gcagcgctgg cctgcgcgtt ggaacaaaag agtgagcacc cgttggcaaa
    55561 agcggtgacc gcatacggcg cggaaaggca aatcacgccg gagcaggtga cggactttca
    55621 ggcgctgccg ggcaatggat tgcaggcgac gctgaacggc aaactgctgc tgggcggcag
    55681 tctcagctat atgcgtagtt tggtgtcggt gccgaaaaat atggaacagc aagcggcagc
    55741 gctggcggag cagggcaaaa cgcccttgtt ctttgcctat gatggcgcac tgctgggtat
    55801 gatcgccgtg gctgatgtga tcaagccgga cagcccggaa gctatcgcgg cgttgcaaaa
    55861 gatgggtatt cgcgtggtaa tgctcaccgg cgacaatccc cgtaccgctg cggctatcgg
    55921 tcggcagacg ggggtagacc gggtgattgc cggggtgctg ccccaaggca aggagcaggt
    55981 ggtgcgcgac ctgatgaggc aaggcaaggt catcatggtg ggcgacggta ttaacgacgc
    56041 gccggccctg acccgggcgg atatcggtat ggccatcggc gccggtacgg atgtggctat
    56101 cgatgcggcg gatgtggtgc tgatgcacag ccgcctgcgt gatgtaaccg ctgccattcg
    56161 cctaagccgt gccacactga ccaatattca cgagaacctg ttttgggcat tcttctataa
    56221 tgtgatcggt attcctttgg cagcaggggt gtggatccct gtttttggct ggaccttgaa
    56281 ccctatgttc ggtgcagcgg ccatgagcct gtccagcttt tgcgtggtga ccaatgccct
    56341 gcggctgaat ttgtttaagc tgtattcccc caagcgggat aaaaaaatca aacacccggt
    56401 ggtgctggca gcactgccta tggaaaagga gaattctgca atgacaaaag taatgaaagt
    56461 ggagggtatg atgtgccccc attgtgagat gacggtaaag aaagcgttag aggctctgtc
    56521 ccaggtggac agcgccgttg ccagccatac ggacggcacg gccacagtaa ccctgaacag
    56581 cgatgtggac gatgcggtgc tgaaaaaggc cattgaggat caaggctata ctgtgaagga
    56641 ctaaaacgaa aaatgaaagg ctctccggct tgtatgcacg tgccggggag cctttttctg
    56701 cgttcttcca ccgggggtgg agtcatttcc acgcaccgtg ccttgtcaaa tgggcgctct
    56761 gctgcctata ctggagttgc cccccgggca gaaaggatga tggtatgaaa cggattttag
    56821 ctctcttact ttgtgtggta tcggtattgg cactgtgcgc ttgcagcaag gcgaatactg
    56881 cccaaccggc aggcgctcgg tttgacaagc cactgcagca gcagacggag aaccaactcc
    56941 agccccaaag caatatttac ctgacggcgg atacattcta ctatgccacg gaggataccg
    57001 atgagcggaa cacctttggc acgccccaaa agctgatggc ctatgacctg ctgaccggca
    57061 agacccgcac ggtgctggac ggggtgagcg atattgcgca gctgtgccgc ataggcaaca
    57121 ccctgtattt tacctgctat acttatactg acacggacag aacccagtgg ggcttttgtc
    57181 tgtatgctta cgatatagac aaggattggg tagcatgcat ttacgccacg cccaatacca
    57241 gtgacggggt ggcgttggcc ccttgcgggt acacgctgtt ctacctgtgc aacacgcggg
    57301 accaggatgg tatgagcgca gacgaaagcg gcaaaggcga gctgcacgcc tgcacagccg
    57361 cagaggacaa ggtgctgcaa tccggtttgg agacggatcg tgcctacttc tatgattggt
    57421 cggacagcgc ggcgtacctg ctgaccaaca acggcggtac ggattcgtgc tatcatctgg
    57481 actacaaggg caaaatgact cccaccaacc accgacccaa aacagagccg cgggaggaaa
    57541 atgccgaacc ctcgaaaaaa ccggtgattg tggcggatta tcaaaattat tccatagaga
    57601 tcacctgtac ggtacccaaa gagccgggag acagcgactg tggctatcgt tatattgccc
    57661 ggtatgtgct caaagaaaaa gccaccggca agtcttacgc cctgtgcagc ggcagctact
    57721 ggtattatta catctaaaac gacggttgtc cccttttgtc gcttttgtgc aaaattgaca
    57781 aataatgctt gcgctgcgat gataaaactg gtaatataga aaggtaaagg gggatttcta
    57841 tgtccagtca agtgcgtaca tatacggcta aggaacggaa tatgtacctg gtgggtatga
    57901 tggggcagaa tatgatctac aacatcatcg gcaccgggct gtatttctac ttccagtcgg
    57961 tgatctttat tccggcaatg gccatcagta tctttatggc cgtggcgcgg gtgtgggacg
    58021 ccattaacga cccaatgatg ggcacctttg tggaccgcac caacaccaag tggggcaagt
    58081 gccgaccgta tttgctgttt tcaccggccg ttattatggt gatcaccata ctgaccttct
    58141 gtaacggtat gtacagctct gccaacaccc cgggcaagaa tgccctgatc gtgggctggg
    58201 ctgccgtgtc ttatatcctg tggggtatgt gctacacggt aggggatatt cccttgtggg
    58261 gcgtgacctc ccgtatgact gaggtggaga aggaccgggc gtccattctt tcctttgccc
    58321 gtattgcagc gggcctgggc ggcggcgtgg tgctgctgac catcaatccg ctgtctcagg
    58381 cgctggggaa aaagttggag tccgctgccg gttctgcact gaagggccag caaatgggct
    58441 ttatcatcgt ggcagtgatc ttaacggtaa tcggctgtgg tatgttccag atgaccggtg
    58501 tttttgtgcg ggagcgtgtg ccctctgcga agcaaaagtt cgggtttaag gagaacttta
    58561 agatcatgtg gggcaacaag cccttccgca accagctgat tagcggtgtg ctgcgctcgc
    58621 ccattcagat tttgctgtct gttgccatga ccctgatgtc ttattactac ggcaactact
    58681 ttggcgatta catgctgtat atgattatct tcggcggcgc tatttttggc ggtcagttta
    58741 tcgccatggc gctggtgccc aagctggcgg agaaacacga taaaacgcgt atgctcatcg
    58801 gctctaccat tatgggcgcc attccctttg cactgatcta cccggtgtac ctgctggcgc
    58861 cccgggatct ggatcagccg ctgtgggtgg caatcctgtt tgtggtcttt gccctggcag
    58921 gcggcggcat aggcgctttg aatgtgctcc agtccgtgat gatcgccgac gcggtggact
    58981 atgaggaata tcacaagggc tatcggccgg acggtgtgtt cttctccggc cagtctttta
    59041 ttaccaagct gtccgccggg atcagctcca ttattcaggg cgtcggctac tccatcgtgg
    59101 gctttagcgg cgacaatgta agcgcctgca acgaggctct gcgtgccggt gcgtccttta
    59161 aggatcagtt cccccagtat gcggggatga tgttcttcct gtgttctatc ccgccggcta
    59221 tcggtctgtt tttgtccatc attccgctgc gtcactacgg tatgacggac gaggagcacc
    59281 gcaccatttt ggaagcgctg gtgcagcgcc gtaatgccca ggcagaagaa atcgcagata
    59341 actgatgaaa ctaataaagc ctgagggctg cgcggctctc gggcttttgc tatattcgga
    59401 ggcattatga ccattcgacc ctatcgcccg gaggactggg accggctgcg ccaaatttgc
    59461 cgggagacgg cggccaagcc gtttcaaaga accgggcgca ccttagaggc ggtaacgctg
    59521 atttataacg actattttac tgcttacgag ccggatcata tttttgtgct ggcggacgaa
    59581 agcgatcggg cagtggggta cattctctgt gctgcggact accgaggtct tgtgcatcgc
    59641 taccgcacca cttatctgcg ccgggtgttg cgcacagcgc cggatcaggc ggcgggcttg
    59701 ctgggctatt tgtggtgcct gggcaaaatc aagaaccggc cggtgcactt ccacctggat
    59761 atattgccgc cctatcagcg gcaggggtgg ggtacacggc taatggacac cctgtgctgt
    59821 catttgcggg agcggggtgt agactacctt tcctgctgcg gggtcagccg ggattccgcc
    59881 gggtacaaaa tgtatcgcaa atacggcttt acagagagtt acgattacgg ccataacacc
    59941 gtatctttgt ccctgcggct gtaagtgaaa ttgcaaagtg gacaaatgtc ttgcattttg
    60001 gcgtacactg tcgtttttgc acaaataata cttgctattt gccacacata ctggtaaaat
    60061 agaagaaaaa atataggggg actcgataaa gtgtcaaacc aaacaaggac ctataccaaa
    60121 aaagagcgta atatgtacct caccggtatg ctgggtcaaa acctgatcta caacattgta
    60181 gccacaggtc tgtatttcta tttccaaaat gtaatttgcc tgccggcaat ggctttgggc
    60241 tggatttttg ccctggctcg tgtgtgggac gccatcaatg acccgatgat gggcaccatt
    60301 gtggaccgca cccgtaccaa gtggggcaaa tgccgtccgt acctgattat tttccctgcc
    60361 attatcggcg tggtcaccgt tttggcattc ctcaacggca actatgccac tgccacttca
    60421 aacacccaaa aggtgctgat cgtggcttgg gctgctgttt cttacatcgc ttggggtatg
    60481 tgctttaccg tgtgtgatat tccgctgtgg ggcattactt ccctgatgac ggaggacgag
    60541 gacgaccgca gcaaactgct gggcttggct cgtatcgttg ccggtatcgg cggcgttggc
    60601 gtgctggtgg tgcagattgc ccaggttgta ggcggtattt ttgagggcaa aggctattct
    60661 caggccaagg cttctcagta cggctttatc ctgaccgtga ttattatgac cgtgatcgcc
    60721 actgttctct ttgagtttgc cggcatcggc accagagagc gggtggagca ggcagagaaa
    60781 aaatatacct ttaccgagaa cttcaaaatt atgttccaga acaagccgtt ccgccagatt
    60841 ttgatctccg gtattctcag aagtcccatt cagctgctca tgctcattgc catgacgctg
    60901 attacctatt attacgccaa cggcgacttc atgaatgtgt tgaaaacaga cgataccggt
    60961 gctatggtgg gtattgactg gaacattttg gtgcgcctgg ctgtgatcgc cgctgctgtg
    61021 ttcctgggtc agtttatcgc catgggcatt actccgtcat tgattcgcaa gcacgagaaa
    61081 aagagcattt ataacttcta ttccgttgca ggtgcagtgc ctttcgctct gctgtatgtg
    61141 ttctttaaga tcgcccacgg cgatgtaaag acctctatgg tatgggtggt ccttaccggg
    61201 ctgtgcttct tctttgcagg cgctgccatg ggtggtatca atgtgctcca gtccgtgatg
    61261 atcgccgact gcgtggacta cgaggagtac cacaacggcg tgcgtaccga cggtgtattc
    61321 ttctctggcc agtcctttat caccaagctg tccggtggta tcgcctctat cctgtctgct
    61381 gcggtgtacc actttgtagg ttatagtgac gccaatattt tgaagctgaa tgaagccttg
    61441 aagagcggcg cagatttcct gagctatgac ggtggttccg gcgccggtaa gtacgccgcc
    61501 accatgttct tcctgatctc cattccgcct gccatcggta tggttctctc cgcattgccc
    61561 accattaagt atgcaatgtc cgataaagag catagccgta tcctgagtga gttggtggct
    61621 aagcgcgccg ctaagggcga ggacagcgct gaataagatc aaccaataaa aacaaaagca
    61681 ccgctgcggc ggtgcttttt tgtgcgttct atgccttgcc ctttagaaaa gagactttca
    61741 aaactgtgca aggacggcac agcaatccct ctgtgcgctt tttaccgatc gttgatatcg
    61801 tgtacgcgta aaagacaaaa agcgtgaata cagctgctct ccggccgcgc taaaggacaa
    61861 gaacagtgca cgctgctgct aaaaaggaaa tacaaagaaa tggataataa aaagcgcttc
    61921 ccgcaggaag cgctttttat gattttcagg gtatttaggc ttcttcgctt tccatcagct
    61981 tttcgcgctt agcctccagc tcagcctggg cctgggcctt caccttgccg gtgtacttgt
    62041 taaagaacat gggaatgatg gtcaggataa agcccacagc cggtacaatg gtcaccagcg
    62101 ccagcagcat tttttgggtg ctgacagact gctcaaagaa gatttgacgc ccggcgttat
    62161 ccatcaggga tttgtctacg gccttaaagt ccgtttgcgc cagcagctga ccgaacacga
    62221 aggtggcaat cgcggcgttt accttagaca ggaaggtttg gaatgcaaag cacacgccct
    62281 cctggcgctc gccggtcttc cactccaaat agtcgatgga gtcggcaatc agcgcgtagg
    62341 taatcacatt gtaaatgcca aggggcagac ccatcagaaa caggaaaatc cacaggataa
    62401 agatgttgat cttggttaca tcttgtgcca aaatcacata gcaaaggccg tgcacggcaa
    62461 agccaaacag ggcggagcca atgtagatct gctttaagct gaacttcttg cgcagcagag
    62521 ggaagatggc catggcaggc accatgccca cgccgatggc tacggtcagg gtggtcacaa
    62581 tggtgccgcg aggaatccag aagtcatagg ctgccgcagc gtccacattg ggtaccaggg
    62641 tgctttgtgc gccgggcagg aagtccataa agatttggcg gaagtctgta taattctgaa
    62701 taataatgta attgccgata tagtccgcgc attggttggc ggtaaccata gtggagccca
    62761 gaacggaagc ggcaataacg atcagcagca gcttgttctt gcccagcacc acgaaagtct
    62821 ctttgaagga gggggtgtgg tccatcttgg gcacgcgctc tttggataca aagaagatga
    62881 gaatggacag cccgcagccc agcagggcaa agatcagggc gcctacaaag aaacctttgt
    62941 tatagcccat gttgctctgg tacagaatgg gcaccagcaa cgccggcaga atgccaccga
    63001 aggtggagcc caggcgggcg gtggaaataa aggaagtacg ctcactctcc agcggggtaa
    63061 tcacagagga cagaccccag aaaggcacgt cctgcacggt aaaggccaca ccccacagaa
    63121 tgtaggtgat cagcgcccac acaaaagcgg cggtggaacc ctccttaaag ggcgcagtaa
    63181 acagcaatat ggtgcaaatg gcaatgggca ccggtgcaaa cagcagatag ggccgcattt
    63241 tgccccactt ggacttggtg cgatctacga tcatgcccat caccgggtca ttgagagcgt
    63301 caaagatacg gccaatcaag atgattgtgg taccttgaga cagggacagc ccggcgccgt
    63361 tttggaagaa taccaaggta aacatggaca tcagcgtgta aataccggag cggccgaagg
    63421 cacccacggt aaagcatatc cgctccctgg tggttaggta ttttttttgt ggttcgttca
    63481 ttattttttc ctcactttca gggcggggag aatcacaggt gcggcttctc cggcattttt
    63541 catttcacgc agcagcaggt atttcatctc ctggcgcaca tggctgtaac ggggatcacg
    63601 gatcaggttg cagcgctcaa tgggatcctt ctccaaatca taaagataat cctcaaagta
    63661 tacaccggca ttgtacttta gatagccggt aggcgctaag gtacgcaccg cgtatttgaa
    63721 ccggtccgta cgaatggcgc ggccgcactg gctttcgctg atctgcataa acacacagtc
    63781 gtgaagcggc tgtgtcgtct gctgcatttg gcacagatcc ttgcccatgt aactgggcgg
    63841 tatgggaatg cccgccaggc tcaggaaagt ggggggcagg tcgatgaggg aggtgagccg
    63901 gttctctgcc ttgccgccgt caaagccgcc gcctttgatg atcagcgggg tgtgggtggc
    63961 gctgtcgtgg caggagcgct tgtactccaa attgcgggtc ttaaagtggc tgccgtggtc
    64021 agaggagtag atgataaccg tgtcgtcata aatgcccaga tccttgagct tttgcaccag
    64081 gcggcccaca ttatagtcca accgattgat ggcggagata tagtccgggt acatctcttt
    64141 atagtcgccc tttaggaatg tgaggtccgg gggcagagga tagtccttgt attgattgac
    64201 ggtctcttta tagccctcgt aatgatggtg gtcgttttgg tggtggggct ccagctggct
    64261 gataaatagg aagaagggtt tgtctgcctc ccgtccgctc tccaggtatt ccagggcaaa
    64321 gtcgttaata cagtcagccc ggtagccggt aaagtccagc ttgttgccgt cgccgtcaaa
    64381 gatatagccg tcatagccgt ggctggtgaa ttccagcaca tccgctgccc gccagtagcg
    64441 gtactcgccc tgcttctctt ttggtactgg cgtggcctcg cagtgggtgc cgatccccgg
    64501 cagccggtca gaggccaagt gccacttgcc cacataagcg gtgtcatacc cggcttcgtt
    64561 aaagtaatgg gccagcgggg taatgctttc cggcagggga atgccgttcc agtagcagcc
    64621 gcactgggta gcatacacac cggtttgcag gcaggcacgg gccgggccgc acaccggctg
    64681 gcaggtaaag ttgttctcaa agagggtgcc ctctttggcc agctgcatca ggttaggggt
    64741 caccgtttca ttgacggtat cccaccgctg ctgatcgctg aagtagaaga tgatgttctt
    64801 acgctttgcc atgttcaact cctgttcctg aactgcaccc gtgggcgcag cgtattgtct
    64861 ttttatttat ccggccataa agccggtgac tgcattgtag atgttcaggc agataaatac
    64921 gcccagcacc gcggagaata cccgggtgac aatcttgttg ttggcctttt tattcagtgc
    64981 tgcgccaatg ataccggcaa tcacagctgc cggagccgca atcagcagaa tgcggtagtc
    65041 gaacttgggc accgtggcgg tggctacata ggtcaccagc ttggacagct ggctaaagaa
    65101 gatgacggcc acgctgtaca cagtggcttc cttcatgctc atagagaaga acagcaggaa
    65161 gaacataatg ttgatgggtc cgccgccaat gcccaagaag ctggacagaa tgcccagcac
    65221 gacgccaccc agaagaatgg tgattgggtt ctttaagtga aagctctttt tgcccttgtt
    65281 cacataccat agagccactg ccagcagaca ggccaacagt acagcctggt aagccatagc
    65341 caggttgtcg ctgagcagtc ggttaaacag atcaaaaatg tgcttgcctg caaagccgcc
    65401 taaaatagac ccggcagaga tcagcagcac ggtcttaaag tccaccttgg tcttggcacg
    65461 caggtgcttt acggtggaac tgcaactcat ggcaaaaacg gacacggagg agataaagtt
    65521 gatgacctcg gtggtgtcgt ctaccagcag ggtcagcagc ggtttaataa tcaccccgga
    65581 gccaccgcct aaaaaggcgc cgatgccgga agcgagaaag ataattacgc cgtaaacaac
    65641 aaacatcatt gttccttgcc ctccgtctct tgctccaagt aaacagtggc agaattgtat
    65701 gccagttcaa agccctcttt gtcgagaagc tctttgattt gcaggttcaa acgatttttg
    65761 atttgcccta gctccactac ggtgggggcg atcacacaat agtacacctg tacatccatg
    65821 ccgtgggcac cgtaattcac aaaatctgtt cgaatatcgt cctgtaccac tgccggatcg
    65881 gcctgcaaca gtgctcgcag atcctgctca aaccgctcta agtctgtgcg gctgtgttta
    65941 taatgcaaag tgaaagtttg gtcgatcagt cgcttttcca tatccgcata gttgataatg
    66001 ctctgattgg tcagggctgt attgggcaac acataacggc tgccgtccag cgctcgcaga
    66061 gtggtggagc gcacggcaat gtcctccacc gtaccgctta attctccaac ggcgataaag
    66121 tcccccacac gaaacggctt gttaaataca atgataaagc cggagatcag gttctccacc
    66181 gcatctttac aggcaaaggc cacagccacg ccgccgatgc ctaaagcggc aaaaatgcgt
    66241 gtggcggagt agcccagcag ttccagcacc agcagtgcgc cgatgcagat aatcacgatc
    66301 ttggctacat tggagataaa gcgaaaggcg gtcagccggg ttttgtcccc gccggctgcc
    66361 gtgtcaaagg tataattgtc cagctcgccg ttcagtaggc gtacgccgcc ccagcaggcg
    66421 cacacaatgc cgccggcctt aatgagaaac aggccaatct tatgtagctc tccggagggg
    66481 gcaatgattt gcagacccag ggcaatgccg gccagtacca agaaaaaggc caggggcttt
    66541 ttcagtccgt ctttaatcag cgattgcacc cggggtttgc ggcggcaaaa ggtcttgcca
    66601 atgacggtga gtattccccc ggaaatgata tttcgtaaca gaagcagcac cacaacgctc
    66661 cccacagcga tcagcgtgcg gatcagcagt tcttcagtgg tttctacccc ttgtatgttt
    66721 ttgcgcaggt tctctacgaa ctgcggtatt gcgatggtca gcatagacat tcctaactgc
    66781 cctccaaaga ggacgcttca tttcataagc cgtaaaatct attatataat ttgtaaagag
    66841 ccttgtcaat gcagcggggc gttaatggtc gttgtcgtcc aaatgggtcg gaatacagta
    66901 aaaattgctt tcccacgccg gaatgtacgg actgtggcgg aagtacagct tgtagtccgg
    66961 gcaaaggctt agaatttgca gcggcaggga gaacaaatct tcgttgcgat ggtaggcgca
    67021 tacatatagt ttgggccgcc aggtgataat ggtgtgggcg gcgccggtca gcgccttgct
    67081 ttcactgccc tcaatgtcca ttttcagcag ggtcaccggc gcgccttgca gcaggctgtc
    67141 cagatccgtg gcttccaccg ccgtaccggt gggcgacaga tgggaattgc gcccggcgca
    67201 ggcattaaaa tgcaaagtgg tctgccggtc ccaggcgctt ttattgtaaa ggtgaacgcc
    67261 ttgcataccc tcggtggagc ggcacagttt tttgaagttt tttctatccg gctccaaggc
    67321 gtaaatggat ttgtattttc cgcacgaata ctgcaaaaat tggcgaattg tgtcgccgtt
    67381 ataagcgccc atatccacca aaatctcctg ttggttcact tgcaaaattt cggtaaaaat
    67441 ctcgtccata tttgcaaatg aattgtaaag gtaatcaact ttaccactga ttttgtaacg
    67501 caatacggaa ttatataccc ggcggctctc ctcatcggcc aatttggcgt aaacagtctc
    67561 tatttccgcc cggtgggcag cggcgtattc ccgggtaaac agcccgacac cggccaccgg
    67621 aatatccggt gcatacaccg ggtgctcctg atggatccgg gcgatgtttt ccagtacctc
    67681 cgggcgctgg ctggcaaagc ccagtaccac attaaagtcc gtaaattgcg cgcacacctc
    67741 ccggtagcgc tgcaccgtgt ggcctaaaaa agactggcct cgcacaaaat catcactggc
    67801 aaagaccgca gtgatgtgca ttcccttgct ttctaacacg gcattgattt tctccgcccc
    67861 gtcgcccatg ccatagagca ccaggggctt gccctcccgg cgcagtcggt cccaaacatt
    67921 ctcttccgtc agcaaatcgt ctatcatagc tacctgcctt tctgctttat attttaacat
    67981 atttgacaat ctaaaataaa gtgtatataa taaataaacg gaaaaatttg tattgcacag
    68041 gaggcagggg ccattatggg cgggaacagc ctgattgacc gattatttaa gcgcgagagc
    68101 acaacgaaag aggaaattcg ccagctggtg gacgaggacc aggccaaagg agaactagaa
    68161 gcgtctcagc gggagatgat ccacaatatc tttgattttg accgactttg tgcggaggat
    68221 attatgaccc atcgcacaga gatcgaggca gtggaggaga cggccaccat cggctatgcc
    68281 gctgcctttg cactggaggc agggtgctcc cggatcccgg tattccacga ggatttggat
    68341 aatgtgcaag gcattctcta tgtaaaagac ctgctgccct ttgtgggtaa gcctgtgccg
    68401 gcgggcaccc ggctgacgga ctatgtgcgg gagccgctgt ttgtaccgga gagtattccc
    68461 tgcggcaagc tgttcgccac catgacggac aagcgtatcc agatggctat tgtggtagat
    68521 gagtacggcg gcactgccgg gctggtgacc atggaggata ttctggaaag cattgtgggc
    68581 aatattatgg acgagtacga tgaggaagag gcggatgtaa tccaaaccgg ggagcacacc
    68641 ttcacctttg atggctcggt agatatggag gacgcggaaa aggcgctggg cgtgcccttg
    68701 ccggaggggg attatgacac gctggcaggc tttttgatca gccgcctggg ctatcttccc
    68761 accggcaagg agacccagcc ggtgacggtg gattatgaga atgtgcactt taccgtttgc
    68821 ggggtagagg agcgcagaat tgaacggata aaggcagaag ttaaagtatg acagaacagg
    68881 taatcacctt tgaagcgatg gaacaggcag cgaacctgtt tggcagcttc gatgaaaaca
    68941 taaagctatt ggagcgggag tacggcgtga ccatcacctg ccggggtgca gacctgaagg
    69001 tggtggggga cgcagagaat gtggccgccg ctgcccgggc gctgaacgga ctgctgaccc
    69061 taattaacaa aggcgagcaa ctgacggagc agaatgtgcg ctatgtgatc tcgctggtgg
    69121 gcgagggcaa cgaggaggtg ctctcctcca tgaccacgga ctcggtgtgc gtgacggcca
    69181 agggtcgccc ggtgaagcca aagaccgtgg gtcaaaagcg gtactgcgag tccatcgcca
    69241 aaaacaccat cacctttggc gtgggcccgg ccggtacagg caaaacttac ctggctgtgg
    69301 caatggcggt taccgccttt cgtgccaaag aggtgaaccg gatcattttg acccgcccgg
    69361 cggtggaagc gggggagaag ttgggcttcc tgcccggcga cctgcaaagc aaggtggacc
    69421 cgtacctgcg cccattatat gacgcgctgt ttgatatgct gggggctgag agttttcagc
    69481 gctaccagga gcgaggcgct atcgaggtgg caccactggc ctatatgcgt gggcgtacct
    69541 tggacgacag ctttattatt ctggatgagg cccaaaacac cacgccggag cagatgaaaa
    69601 tgtttttgac ccgcctgggg ttcaactcca aaatggtggt caccggcgac attacccaga
    69661 ttgacctgcc ggagggcaag cgctccgggc tggtgaaggt gatggacatt ctaaagcatg
    69721 tagatgatat tgaaattcat aaattcagcc agaaggatgt ggtgcgccac cggttggtgc
    69781 aggacattat tcgggcgtat gaaaaatatg aggagaaaaa caagtaatgg aatctgtaaa
    69841 agtggtcatt tcaaacgatc aaaaggcagt gaaggtgcct accggtattc ggttgctgat
    69901 ccgccgttgt tgccacgccg tgctggagct ggagcatttc gagggcagcg cagaggtgag
    69961 cgtgcgcttt gtggataacg aacagatccg tgagctgaac aaagaatatc ggaacatcga
    70021 cagagagacg gacgtactta gcttccctct gggggagaac ggtgtgtacg acattaacca
    70081 cgacaccggc gccaagctgc tgggggatat tgtgatctct atggagaaag ccatggagca
    70141 ggcagagctg tataatcacc ccttgcagcg ggaaatcggc tttttgaccg tccattccat
    70201 gctgcacctg ctgggctacg accatgagca gggcggactg gaagaagtgc gtatgcgcga
    70261 aaaggaagaa accgtgctga cccaaatcgg ctggaagcgg gacagtagct attacatggg
    70321 agacgagtca tgacccgatc tgcatttatc gccattatcg gcaagcccaa tgtgggcaaa
    70381 tcttctattt tgaaccgact taccggcagc aagatcgcca ttgtgtcttc taagccacag
    70441 accacccgta ccaagatcat gggcgtgctg actcgggacg aggtgcagtt ggtgtttacg
    70501 gacacccccg gctttcacca tgcccacaac aagctgggcg agcatatgaa ccaggcagta
    70561 ggcgacacgg taggcggcgt ggatgcctgc ctgtttgtgg tggagcctaa gggcgagctc
    70621 aacgacaagg agcaggaact gctggcaatg tgcaaaaagc agcgcttgcc ggtgatcctg
    70681 gccattaaca aaattgacat gttgcgggac aagacggaac tggctccccg catcggccag
    70741 ttggcagggc tgtatgactt tacggctgtg gtgccttgca gcgcccagac cggcgagggt
    70801 gtgcaggatc tgctgacgga gatggaacgc ctggcgcagc cgtcgcccca tttttttccg
    70861 gacgatacct tgacggatca gccggagcgg gtgctggcgg cggaaatgat ccgggagaag
    70921 atcctgcgcc taatggataa ggagattccc cacggcattg ccgttgccat tgagaagatg
    70981 aaagaacgcc cggacggcag ctgtttggat gtggacgcca ccatttactg cgagcgggag
    71041 agccataagg gtatggttat cggcaagggc ggcgctatgc ttaaaaagat cgccacattt
    71101 gctcggcagg atatggagcg ctttttcggg atcaaggtca atctgcacac ctgggttaag
    71161 gtgaaagaag actggcgtaa ccgtgagggc ctgatccaca actttggttt ggataacgaa
    71221 taaattgatt ttttgccgct gcggtgttgg attttgtcct tggatgaatt tggcacaaat
    71281 ggcgctgcac gcataggata caataaaaac ggtgatccta tgtcgatggc agagaacagc
    71341 tggcaacagt ttatacaaac cggccgtgtg gccgattatt tgaaatacaa ggaagaggaa
    71401 cgacaagagg ggcatgaaca gtaccaccaa agggttagtg atacgggagc agaccaccgg
    71461 ggagaatgat cgcctggtga ctttgctgac ggcggatcac gggctggtgc gtgcgtttgt
    71521 acgaggcggc aagcagctga agaatcggcg tgccgctgcc acctctcttt tttgctatgg
    71581 cgagtttgcc ctgtaccgtg ggcgcgacgc ttatacggta gacagtgcag cacccattga
    71641 ggtgtttttt ggcttgcggc aggatattga tcggctggca gcagcccaat attttgctca
    71701 gctcagctac gaattggcgg cggaggaaca accggcgccg gaattgttgc gcctgctgct
    71761 gaacaccctg cacctattgt gcaagggcac caagccgctg gtgcaaatca aggcggtgtt
    71821 tgagctgcgc gccctgtcca tctccggtta tatgcccaat attttggctt gtgccaactg
    71881 cggtacttat gaaacaccgg tgatgtactt tgatgtggac gggggctgca tttactgtga
    71941 gaattgtccc aaggcaggcg ccgtggcggt acccaagacg gtgatgaccg ccgtgcgcta
    72001 catttgtctg acggagccgg ggcgtatttt tggctttgct ctgtcgccgg agcaaatggc
    72061 actgctgggc cgggtgacgg agcagtacac cctgcggcgg ctggaccggc gctttaccac
    72121 actggaattc tacaaatccc tgcaagccgg ggacgcgact acatagcatc ataatggata
    72181 gagatatgga taagaatttg caaaccttgg aactggataa ggtgcttgcc cttttggcgg
    72241 aacagaccac ctgtgacgat gccaaagagg cggcattggc gctgcgccct gcggcagacc
    72301 cgggggagat tgctctcctg ctggatcaga cggaggacgc tttttctatg ctggcccggt
    72361 tcggcgcgcc gtcttttggc gggctgcata atgtaaatgg cccactgcag cgggcggcag
    72421 ccggcgggtg cctgaatatg acggagctgt tgcaagtggg cgacaccctg cgggcgctgc
    72481 gcattctgga cgactggcac ggccatttgg cgggcacaag ctcgtccctg aatttctttt
    72541 ttgacggcat tacggtgaac aaatatttgg agaaccggat ctttacctgc attgtcagtc
    72601 cggaggagat ggcggataag gcatcggaag agctttacga cattcggcgg aagatcaagg
    72661 ccaaggcggc ggccattcgg caacggctgg acggtatgat ccactccacc cattaccaaa
    72721 aattcttgca agagcctatc gtcacccagc gtggcgggcg ctttgtggtg ccggtaaagg
    72781 cggagcaccg gggcgaggtg cccgggctgg tacacgacac ctcctccagc ggcgctacgg
    72841 tgtttatcga gccggcggcg gtggtggacg ccaataatga cattaaggtg ttagagggcc
    72901 gggagcggga agaggtgcag cgcattctct ttgagctgtc tgcagaggca ggcacttttg
    72961 cagagagcgt gcgccacagt tatgacagtg ctgtgcggct gaacttgatc tttgccaagg
    73021 cgcacttggc ataccaaatg aaagctgctc gtccccagct gaataccgag ggcgtaacgg
    73081 atttgaaaaa tgcccgccat ccgctgattg ataaagagcg ggtggtgccg gtgcatatta
    73141 ccctgggcgc ggactatgat acgctggtga tcaccggccc caataccggc ggcaagacgg
    73201 tgaccttaaa gaccctcggc ctgctgacgg cgatggtggg ctgtgggttg ttgatcccgg
    73261 tatcagacgg cagcaaactg gcgctgtacc gtcaaatctt ggtggatatc ggcgatgaac
    73321 agagcattgc ccaaaacctg tccactttct cctctcatat ggtgaatatt attgatatta
    73381 tgggcaaagc ggacgaagac tccctggtgc tgatcgacga gttgggcgcc ggtacggatc
    73441 ccatcgaggg cgcggcgctg gcagtgtctg tcattgaata tctgcgccaa aagggagcgc
    73501 acattgccgc caccacccat tatgcggagc tgaaagccta tgcgctggat acgccggggg
    73561 tcagtaacgg ctgctgcgag tttgatgtgg agaccctgcg gcctacctat cggctgctga
    73621 tcggcgtgcc cggtcggtcc aacgcctttg ccattacgga gcacctgggc atggatccgg
    73681 cggtcgtgcg ggcagctaag gagattgttg gctcggagaa ccggcagttt gagtctgtgc
    73741 tggagaacct ggagagcgct cgaaaggctc tggacgagga gcgggcagcg gcgtccaagg
    73801 aacggcaaga ggcggagcgg ctggctgcca aggccagaga agaaaagtcc aagatcgaca
    73861 ccctgcggga tcgagaactg gacaaggcta agcgagaggc acagcggctg gtagatgctg
    73921 ccaaacgcac atcttcggac ttcctgctcc agctggagca gttgaagaaa gagcagactg
    73981 ccaccaacgc cacggaattg gcccgcaaga ccaggcgaga gatcaaaaat cgcttgggtg
    74041 agttggacga tattgtgaac cccaaccggc tgaataccga ttgggatacg gattataagt
    74101 tgccccgccc cttgcaggta ggggaccatg tgctcatcaa gggcattggt gagggcgacg
    74161 tgctggaact gggcagtaag atcttggttt cctccggtat gctgaaaacg cgggtcaagc
    74221 cgacggatct gcgcctgctg ccgcccaaga aaaaagcgcc gatcaccggc cagcgcaccc
    74281 tgcggcgcac cacctcccgg gcagacgcgg atgtaaaaac cgagctggat ctgcgaggcc
    74341 aaacggtaga ggaagccctg ggcaacctgg gtctgtttat tgataagtgc gtgctcaata
    74401 acatatccga ggtgcgcatt atccacggca aaggtaccgg cgcgctgcgt accgccgtac
    74461 aggaagaact gcgccaccac cccaatgtgg ccgagtatcg gctgggggtg tacggcgagg
    74521 gcgagaacgg cgtgaccatt gccaagctca agtagcccct atatataaac atactataat
    74581 atagcgattt gcacagcgtt caggccgatc ggcttgggcg ctgcgtttat tttattggta
    74641 caatgtcgta taacttttgc tgccaaaaat taaatttttc aaaaattcgg tcaaagcgac
    74701 gcgacgaaat ttttccacgg cgcggggcgt ttcttactaa atatggagaa cggcaactac
    74761 atcttgtggt tcgacagggg agagacacca aaaaacaggt ggttctgctt tggtgatttt
    74821 tacaaaaatg gagccggatt ttctgtcatt ttgcacaatg aaaaaaattc caaagaactt
    74881 caaaaaaagg cttgacagca ggggctctat ataatataat attgcctgcg tgtgattggg
    74941 cgtattatat atataatata tagacaccgc aacacacaac cagatatgcg ttgatgccgg
    75001 aggttgcgct cctacccaga gcggtaattt cggcggagta tgtccgattt caaaccgggc
    75061 gaaacgaatc attgtacgac gcggaccgta aggggtccct gcagagcgtg acttgcgaac
    75121 gcgctgtgca ccgtgtaacc gtgcccgaat gaactgcctt cattcggctt tatttacggt
    75181 aagggttgaa acacacgggt gggtagtcaa acaatggttg ctcgcaccat caaaattcat
    75241 ggaggaattt cacatggcag caagtaaagt taagatccgc atcagactga agggttatga
    75301 ccacaacctg gtggaccagg ctgcggagaa gatcgtagac accgcaaagc gcaccggcgc
    75361 tcaggtgagc ggtcccatcc cgcttcccac cgagaaggaa gttgttacca tcctgcgtgc
    75421 tgtacacaag tacaaggaca gccgtgagca gtttgagcag agaacacaca agagactcat
    75481 cgacattctc agaccttcca acaagacggt ggaagcgctg acaagtcttg agctcccggc
    75541 aggcgttgag atcgagatta agctctaatt gaactgaaaa cagatcgcaa cccggtcgag
    75601 gtcatgttgg ggagacccaa ccaataacca aaggaggaat aaacatgaag aaaggtctta
    75661 tcggtaagaa aatcggcatg acccaggtct tcgacgcaca gggtcatgca atccctgtaa
    75721 ccgttgtgga ggccggtcct tgcacgatta cccagaagaa gacaatggag aacgacggct
    75781 atgaggccat tcaggtgggc tttggcgatg tgaagatcac acgcgtcaac aaaccgatga
    75841 aaggtcattt tgacaaagcc gatgtggctc ccaagaagac actgaaagaa tttcgtctgg
    75901 acgacatttc cgcaatgaat gtaggtgaca tcctgaaggc cgatattttc gctcccggcg
    75961 aaaagatcga tgtgaagggc accagcaagg gtaagggcac cgcaggcgcc attaagcgct
    76021 ggaacttctc tcgtctgaga atgagccacg gtaccggccc caacgcccgt cacgccggtt
    76081 ctttgggtgc ctgctccagt ccttctcgcg tatttaaggg caagaagatg gcaggtcacc
    76141 tgggtcacga gaccgtaacc gttcaaaacc tcgaggttgt taaggtggat gccgagaata
    76201 acctcatcgc catcaagggc gccgttcccg gccccaaggg cggcattgtt gtcatcgctg
    76261 acgcagtgaa agcttaacga aaggagagat taaaatggca caggttcagg tttataacca
    76321 ggaaggtaag aaaacttcta aattggaact tgcagattcc gttttcgcca ttgagccgaa
    76381 cgaatccgca atgcatcttg cagtggtcag ctatctggct aaccagcgtc agggcacaca
    76441 gtcaactctc actcgttctg aggtcagcgg cggcggtgca aagccctgga gacagaaagg
    76501 caccggtcgt gcccgtcagg gttctaccag aagcccgcag tggacccacg gcggtattgc
    76561 tctcggcccg aagcccagaa catacggcat cagcatcaac aagaaggtgc gcagactggc
    76621 tatgaagtcc gcgctgtcca gcaaggttgc tgctgaggag atgatggtag ttaacaaggt
    76681 agagctggaa gacattaaga ccaaagctgt ggtcgagatg ctcaccaagc tgaaggctgc
    76741 caagaagacc ctgatcgtca ccgcagataa ggacgagaag atttataaga gcgcacggaa
    76801 catcgccggc gttaaggttg tgaccgtcaa caccctttgc gtgtatgaca tcctcaactg
    76861 cgacagcttc gttgttctga aggacgccgc caagaagatc gaggaggtat atgcataatg
    76921 aaagctgcac aggacattat cattaagccg atcattacgg aagagtccat gaccggcatc
    76981 atgatgaaga aatatacctt caaagttgcc aaagatgccg gcaagattga gatcaagaag
    77041 gctgttgagg aactgttccc cggcaccaag gtgaagaaag taaacaccct gaatgtaaga
    77101 ggtcagaagc gccgccaggg cgccaatgtg ggttacaccc cctcttggaa gaaggctgtg
    77161 gttaccctca ccgaggactc caaggagatt gagttcttca acgatatgat gtaatctctt
    77221 atacattata tatacaaaca ctaagacaac catgatttcg ggtgatgagg tatgaaagga
    77281 gccatccttt cgcaaagtta tccggaaagg agaaataaga atggcaatca aaacttataa
    77341 gccgactacg ccgtccagac ggaatatgtc ggttaccgat tactcttctc tgtccaaggt
    77401 tgctccggag cgttctctgc ttcagccgct gaacaaaaag tccggccgca actcctacgg
    77461 cagaatcacc gttcgtcatc gtggcggcgg taacagaaaa aaataccgtg tgatcgactt
    77521 caagcgcaac aagttcgatg ttcccgctga ggtcaagacc attgagtatg atcccaacag
    77581 aagcgcgcac atcgctctca tccagtatga ggacggcgtg aagagctaca tcaccgctcc
    77641 cgaaggcctg aaggtaggcg acaccgtgtt agccggtacg gatgtagaca tcgtggccgg
    77701 taacgctctg ccgctgcaga acattcccgt tggtaccatg gtacacaatg tggagttgta
    77761 tcccggtaac ggcgcacagc tggctcgctc tgccggtaac ggcgcacagc tgatggctct
    77821 ggaaggtccg tacgcactgc tgcgtctgcc ctccggcgag ctgcgcaacg tgccctgcac
    77881 ctgcatggct accattggcg tggttggcaa tgccgatcat gcaaatgtga agatcggtaa
    77941 ggccggtcgt aagcgcaata tgggcttccg tcccactgtt cgcggttctg taatgaaccc
    78001 caacgaccac ccgcacggtg gtggtgaagg taagtctccc atcggccgtc ccggtccttg
    78061 caccccttgg ggcaagcctg ctctgggtta taagacccgc agcaagaaga aaaagtctga
    78121 caagatgatc gttcgccgtc gcaacggtaa ataagaagaa aggagaagat taaatgagta
    78181 gaagtgccaa gaagggcttt tatgttgaag aaagcctgtt caaaaaggtt gaagccctga
    78241 acgctaaggg cgacaagcag gttatcaaga cctggtccag aagttccaca atcttccctg
    78301 aattcgtagg tcataccttt gctgttcacg acggaagaaa gcatgtaccg gtctatgtga
    78361 ccgaggacat ggtcggccat aagctgggtg agttcgcgcc caccagaaca tttagaggcc
    78421 acgcaggctc caagtcatct aagtaatcgg aaaggagatt tattatggaa gctacagcaa
    78481 aagcaacgta cgtccgtatc tctcccagaa aggttcagat cgtacttgat ttaatcagaa
    78541 agcagcctgc cgacaaggcc atggctattc tgcaatacac ccccaaagcc gcttgtgagc
    78601 ctgtgatgaa ggtgctcaag tccgcgatgg caaatgcaga gaacaacaac aatatggatg
    78661 tttcccgtct gtatgtgagc gactgcaatg taggcgccgg ccccactctg aagagaattc
    78721 aggccagagc ccagggcaga gcttacagaa tcaacaagag aacatctcac atcaccatta
    78781 ccgttaagga aatggaagac taagcgagga ggaagagtta aatgggacag aaatgtaatc
    78841 ctaccggtct cagaatcggt gtcattaaaa actgggactc ccgctggtac gcaaagaagg
    78901 gcgagttcgg cgataccctt gtagaggact acaagctgcg taagtatctg ctggagaccc
    78961 tttccggcgc aggtgttcct aaggtggaga ttgagcgtga cgccaagcgt gtgcgcatca
    79021 acatccactg cgcaaagccc ggtatggtga tcggcaagca gggcgctgag attgaaaagc
    79081 tcagagcgct gtgtgccaag aagctgggca aagaactgaa cgaagtttac atcaacatcg
    79141 ttgagatcaa gcagcccgat ctgaatgcaa ccttggttgc tcagaatgtg gccggtcagc
    79201 tggagcggcg tgtatctttc cgtcgtgcag taaagggcgc tatccgcaac accatgcgtt
    79261 tgggcgctcg cggtattaag atccaggtca gcggccgtgt aggcggcgcc gagatcgcgc
    79321 gtaccgagac atacaaagag ggtacgatcc cgctgcagac catccgtgca gatattgact
    79381 acggtttggt tgaggctaag accacttacg gccgtatcgg cgtaaaggtt tggatctacc
    79441 agggcgaggt tcttcacgag tctcgtaata agagaagaaa tcgtcgggaa ggaggaaatc
    79501 gataatgctg ttacctaagc gtgttaagca ccgcaagcag cacagaggtc gtatgaccgg
    79561 tgtggctacc cgcggcaata aagttaccta cggtgagtac ggtctgatga ccactgagcc
    79621 tgcatggatc actgcggcac agatcgaggc tgcccgtatc gctatgaccc gttacaccaa
    79681 gcgtggcggt caggtatgga tcaagatttt ccccgacaag cccattactg cgcgtcctgc
    79741 cgatacccga atgggtaaag gtaaaggtaa cgtggattac tgggtagccg tggtaaagcc
    79801 cggtcgcgtt atgtttgagc tgggcggcgt tgaggagtct gtggcgcgcg aggctatgcg
    79861 tcttgctgcc aacaagctcc ctgtaaaatg caagttcgtt aagaaagagg gaggcgagca
    79921 ggaatgaaag cagcagaaat ccgtgctttg agcgccgatc agcgcgcaaa gaagttggca
    79981 gagctcaagg atgaactctt caacctgcat ttccagcagg ccatcaatca gctcgacaac
    80041 cctatgagaa ttaaagcggt caagaaggac attgcacgca ttaagactgt ggagcgcgca
    80101 atcgaactcg aaagcgctaa ctcttaagaa ggaggtaact gatcatggaa agaaacctca
    80161 gaaagacaag agttggtctt gtttccagcg ataagatgga taagacagtt gtggttagca
    80221 ttcaggacag agtggctcac ccgctgtatg gcaagatcgt aaaccgtacc gtgaagtaca
    80281 aagcacacga cgagaagaac gaatgcggcg taggcgacaa ggttatgatt atggagaccc
    80341 gtccctacag caaagacaag agatggcgtg tggttgagat cattgaaaag gctaaataat
    80401 tcaaacggat tacttggttt ttcatacaga ctgcttttgc agtcggaact aaaataataa
    80461 ctgcaagatg agcaaagtgt tattttgcag tacgaaggag gaaaatgctg tgatacaaca
    80521 ggaaagtcgg ctgaaggtcg cagacaacac cggtgctaaa gagatccttt gcattcgcgt
    80581 gctgggcggc tccggcagaa gatacgccaa catcggcgac gtgatcgttg cttccgtcaa
    80641 gaaagcagca cccggcggcg tggtgaaaaa gggcgaagtt gttaaagcag tcatcgttcg
    80701 tacaaccaaa ggtgtacgtc gtgacgacgg ccagtacatt cgttttgatg aaaatgctgc
    80761 cgtaattatc aaagaggata aaacgcctcg tggcacccgt atttttggac ccgtagcaag
    80821 agagcttcgt gataaggatt acatgaagat tttgtccctt gctccggaag tgctttaatg
    80881 gaggtgcgag agaatgagta agatgtttgt aaaatccggc gataccgttc aggtgctgtc
    80941 cggtaaatcc aagggcgtgc gcggcgaagt tgttgctgtt agccctgctg agggtaaagt
    81001 catcgtcaag aaggtcaatg tggttaccaa gcatgtaaag ccccgcaaga tgggcgaggc
    81061 cggcggcctg attgatgttg agtccgcgct gtacgcttcc aaggtacagc tggtgtgccc
    81121 caaatgtaac gaggcgaccc gcgtcggcca caaaaagggc ggcgcacgca tttgcaaaaa
    81181 atgcggcaac gaattttaag taagggagga acataacaat ggctgcaagg ttaaaagaaa
    81241 cctataagag cgaagttgct ccggcattga tgaagaaatt cggctacaaa tctgttatgc
    81301 aaatcccgaa gcttgacaag attgttatca atgttggttg cggcgaagcc cgcgaaaact
    81361 ctaaggttgt agatgcaatc atctccgacc tgtcccagat caccggtcag cgccccgtgg
    81421 tgtgccgcgc aaagaagtct gttgcaaact tcaagctgcg tgagggcatg cccatcggcg
    81481 taaaggtcac tctgcgtggc gagagaatgt atgaattcct ggacagattc tttaatctgg
    81541 ctctccccag agtgcgtgac ttcagaggga tcaatgcaaa ctcctttgac ggccgtggta
    81601 actacgccat gggtatcaaa gagcagttga ttttccccga gatcgaatat gacaagatcg
    81661 acaaggtgcg cggtatggat atcattatgg taaccaccgc aaacacagac gaagaagcac
    81721 gggagctgct caagctgatg ggcgcaccgt ttgcagagta aggagggatt atcgtggcaa
    81781 aaacatctat gaaagtcaag gcagttcgtc ctgccaagta ttccaccaga cagcacaaca
    81841 gatgtaagat ctgcggtaga cctcacgcat acctgcgtaa gtatggcgtg tgccgtatct
    81901 gcttcagaga gctggctcac aagggcgaga tccccggtgt gcgcaaggca tcttggtaat
    81961 ctgagaattg aagatcgaat aaggaggaaa tatcaatgca tattacagac cctatcgctg
    82021 atatgctgac cagaattcgc aatgcgaatt ccgcaaagca cgatactgta gatattcccg
    82081 catctaacat gaagaagtca attgctcaga ttctggtaga tgaaggttat atcaaaggct
    82141 acaaagtaat tgaagacggc aagcagggcg ttatccgcgt gaccctgaag tatggcgagg
    82201 gcaagagccg cgtcatcacc ggtctgcgcc gcgtgtctaa gcccggtctt cgtaagtatt
    82261 caagcgttga ggatatgccc aaggtaatga agggcctggg cgtagccatc gtttctacat
    82321 ctaaaggcgt aatgacagac aaagaagctc gcaaagagaa tgtgggcggc gaagttctgg
    82381 catttatttg gtaaggaggt gcagtcgtat gtcacgaatt ggcttaaagc ctattgaaat
    82441 tcctgccggc gttgacgtaa aggttgacgg aacgactgtt accgtaaagg gccccaaagg
    82501 ggaacttacc cggaatgttc atccgaacat gacagtcgtt gtagaaggca acgaagttat
    82561 tgtaaaaaga cccaacgatg agaaggagaa caagtctctt cacggcttga cccgcaccct
    82621 cattcacaac atggttctgg gcgtgaccga gggcttcaag aagaatctgg aagtcaacgg
    82681 tgttggttac agagtacagg tacagaacaa caagctcaca atgaaccttg gcttttctca
    82741 ccaggtgatc atggacgcac cggaaggcat taccattgag tgccccagtg ccaacgccat
    82801 tgtcatcagc ggcgcagaca agcaggccgt tggccagttt gccgcgcagg ttcgcgagaa
    82861 gagacccccg gaaccctaca agggcaaggg tatcaagtat gactatgagc atattcgccg
    82921 caaggaaggc aaagcaggta agaaataagg gaaggagtga attacaatgg tttcaagaca
    82981 agacgccaat aaggcaagac aaaagcgcca cattcgtgtt cgtggcaaaa tcagcggcac
    83041 tgctgctcgt cccagactca acgtatatcg ctccctcagc aatatttacg ttcagctcat
    83101 tgatgatgtt gccggtgtaa cgctggcaag tgcatccact actgagaagg actttgcaca
    83161 gtacggcgga aatgtagaag cagctaaggc tgttggtaag acattagcag aaagagccac
    83221 cgcaaagggc atcaccgagt gcgtatttga ccgtggcggt tacgtgtatc acggtcgtgt
    83281 ggctgcggtt gcagacggcg ctcgtgaggg cggactgaag ttctaacgaa ggaggtaaat
    83341 acttttggct acaaagattg acgcatcttc aatggaactt gaagaaagag tggttaccat
    83401 caaccgtgtt tctaaaaccg taaagggcgg tcgaattttt aagttctccg cactggtggt
    83461 tgttggtgat aagaacggtc tggtcggttt cggtatcggt aagtccggcg aggttccgga
    83521 cgctatccgt aaggggatcg aggacgcaaa gaagaatctg atcaaagtat ctctgcgggg
    83581 tacgaccatt ccccatgaga tcaccggtaa gttcggtgct ggcgaagttc tgcttatgcc
    83641 cgctcccaaa ggtaccggcg tgatcgccgg cggcccggtt cgtgcggttg ttgagaccgt
    83701 tggtatcggc gatattcgta ccaaggccgt tcgctcaaac aacccgtaca atgtggttcg
    83761 cgccaccatt gacggcttga gcagactgcg cacggcagag gaagttgctg ctgttcgcgg
    83821 taagtcagtg aaagaaatcg taggataagg aggggcgcat tatggcagat attagaatca
    83881 aacttacaaa aagcctgatc ggcagtaagc aggaccagat cgccaccgcc cactctcttg
    83941 gcctgcggaa gatcggcaac gaaaccgttc agccgaacaa cgacgcaact cagggcaaga
    84001 tcaagaagat cgcacacctg atcaccgttg ttgaagaata aggggaggta gcaagatgaa
    84061 attacatgaa ctttctcctg ctgaaggctc caaaaagagt gttaagcgta tcggtcgcgg
    84121 tactgcttcc ggccagggta aaaccgccgg taaaggccag aagggtcaga aggcccgttc
    84181 cggttacagc agacggcccg gctttgaagg tggtcagatg ccccttcagc gccgcgtgcc
    84241 caaaagaggt ttcaacaaca tttttgcaac ggagtacgcc attgtcaatg tgtctgatct
    84301 gaacgacaga tttgaggacg gcgcaaccgt gaacgctgag agcctggtgg cctccggtct
    84361 tttgaagaag accctggatg gtgtaaaggt tctgggcaag ggcgagatta ctaaggctct
    84421 gaccgttcag gtcaccgcca tcagtgagag cgccaaatct aagattgagg cagcaggtgg
    84481 caaggtggag gtgctgtaaa tgatcaagac cttcgtaaac gcttggaaag ttgcggacat
    84541 ccgcaaaaag cttttgttta cagcatttgt tatccttgtt ttccgaattg gctctgtcat
    84601 tcctgttcct ttcctgaaca ttgttgatga gatcaatgta ggtaagggca acaccatttt
    84661 aacctacctg agcttgatga ccggtagtgc attcacatac ggaacaattt tcgctatgtc
    84721 catcacaccg tacatcaatg cctccattat tatgcagctt cttgctgtgg ccattcctgc
    84781 gctggagcgg ctgcagaagg agggcgaaga aggcagaaag aggatcgcca cgatcacccg
    84841 tttcgttacg gttggtctgg gcctgttgca gtccctggca tacttcttct tcctgcgtgc
    84901 caacggctat ctgatgaagg atgccagcgg cgcagcattc accggctttg acgccgtgtt
    84961 ccaggcagtg gtcattattg cagtgctcac cgccggcaca gccgtgatta tgtggctggg
    85021 cgagcagatc accatttccg gtatcggtaa cggtatttcc attatccttt ttgccggcat
    85081 cgtgtctcgt ttccccaccc tgatcaagca gctgttccag tacctggaca ccggccgtac
    85141 cgtatacaaa gttctggttc ccgtggtgtg cgtgatcttc cttctgatga tcgcttacat
    85201 cgtatttatg gataactcgg agcgccgcct gcccattcag tacgccaagc gcgttgtggg
    85261 ccgcaaaatg tacggcggtc agtccaccca catgcccatt aagatcaata tgagcggcgt
    85321 gctgcccatc atctttgcat cttctatttt gtccctgccc ggtacggtgc agatgttcat
    85381 ttctgctgac aagtacaagg gcactggctg ggagaagttc tttaacgcct tccagagtga
    85441 ctcttggtgg tatgcgggta tgtacttcct gctgatcatc ttctttgcct atttctacag
    85501 caccattcag tacaacccga ttgaaatggc aaataatctt cgtaagaaca acggcgcaat
    85561 tcccggcatt cgtcccggca agcccacttc cgattacatc atgcgggttc tgtcccgtct
    85621 gaccttgatc ggttctttga tgctttgcgt agttgccttg ttccccatcg tgtactcctt
    85681 gatttgtaag gcggcgattc cgcccctgga gaccggcggt gacgacggcg gcatgagcat
    85741 caccctgggc ggtacatcca tcatcattat gtgcggtgta gctctggaga cggtgcgtca
    85801 gctggagagc cagttgatga tgcgccacta taaaggcttc cttgactgat tataaggaga
    85861 acgcaagatg aatttgatcc ttcttggcgc gcccggtgcc ggcaaaggca cccaggcgga
    85921 aaagattgtt gaaaagtatg gtattcctgc catctccacc ggtaacatca tccgtgctgc
    85981 tctgaaagag ggcaccgaga tgggcctgaa ggccaagtcc tatatggacg caggccagtt
    86041 ggttccggac gatgtagtta tcgggatcat caaggacaga ctggaacaaa aagattgcga
    86101 aaacggattt attctggacg gatttcctcg taccattcct caagcccagg cgcttgagga
    86161 catgggcgtg gctattgata aggtcattga tatagaagtc cctgacgaga aaatcaccgc
    86221 cagaatgtcc ggccgccgtg tatgttcaaa gtgtgcaaat tcctaccaca tgctttataa
    86281 aaagcccaag gtggacggtg tttgtgacgc ttgcggcggt gcactgattc aacgcaagga
    86341 cgacgcgccg gagacggtgc aggctcgcct tgtggaatac cacaagatga ccgagccgct
    86401 gaaggacttt tatgacaagc tgggtaagct ggcagtcgta gagggtcagg aagaggtggc
    86461 agacaccacg gcactcgttt ttgcagcact ggaggattaa catggtcgtg ctgaaaagca
    86521 gcagagaact ggagctgatg aaagaggctt gcaagatctc cgctgaagca ttgatggtag
    86581 caggtgaggc tgttaagccg ggcatctcta caaaggaaat cgataagatc gcttacgatc
    86641 tgatcatcaa acggggtgct aagcccaatt tcctgcacta tgggggctat cccgctactg
    86701 catgtatatc cataaatgat gaagtgatcc acggtatacc gaaaaaggac cgcatcctcc
    86761 aagagggtga cattgtcagc atcgacctgg gtgcggccaa aaacggttac aacggcgata
    86821 atgctgccac atttgcagtc gggtcttgct cgcccgaggc aaagcggctg atggatacca
    86881 cccgcgagag cctttataaa ggcattgagc aggcgatacc cggcaacagg atcggcgata
    86941 tcggccacgc agtacaagcg tattgcgagg aacgcggata cggtgttgtt cgtgactttg
    87001 tgggtcacgg cgtgggcacc aaacttcatg aagaccccag cgtaccaaac ttcggtcacg
    87061 caggacgcgg tatcagacta ttacccggaa tgacattggc aattgaacca atgataaatc
    87121 tggggaccta taaggtaaaa cagctttcag acggttggac ggtcaagacg gcagacggca
    87181 agctggctgc gcactttgag cacaccattg ccattacctc taacggtccg gtcattttga
    87241 ccaaagtctg aggtgttaat caattgcagg cgattacgcc gtaatgtgat tccagataag
    87301 agcgaacatc aattcaagat cctatccata agagaggtaa acgatgtcaa agtcagatat
    87361 gattgaagtg gaaggtactg tggttgaggc gctgcccaac acgaccttta aggtagcact
    87421 ccaaaatgac cacatcattt tagcccatat cagcggtaag ctgcggatga acaacattcg
    87481 tattcttccc ggtgataagg taacgattga gatgtcaccc tatgacctga ataagggtcg
    87541 tattatttgg cgctcaaagt aaataaagga ggatattcaa atgaaagtca gaccttctgt
    87601 aaagaaaatt tgcgacaaat gcaaagtgat taagcgcaat ggtaaagtca tggttatctg
    87661 tgaaaatcca aagcacaaac agcgtcaggg ctaatcctga gcaataattc ggaggtaaaa
    87721 caatatggca cgtatttctg gtgttgactt gcccaacgac aagagagttg agatcggcct
    87781 tacttacatc tatggtatcg gccgtaccac tgctactcag atcgtagagg caaccggaat
    87841 tgatcccgat actcgttgca gagatcttac cgaggatcag gtttccaaaa ttcgtgatta
    87901 cattgagaag aacctgaatg ttgaaggtga tctgcgcaga gacagagcat ttgacattaa
    87961 gagactcatt gaaattaact gctatcgcgg tatgcgccat cgtcagggcc tgcctgtaag
    88021 aggacagacc tccaagaaca acgcccgcac ccgcaaaggt cccaagaaga ccatagcaaa
    88081 caagaagaaa taagcgtagg aggatattcg tagtatggct acaaaaaaga ccactggctc
    88141 tcgcaaacgc cgcgagaaga agaatattga acgtggtgct gcccatattc agtcaacctt
    88201 caacaacacc atcgtaacca tcacggacac gcagggcaat gccgtttctt gggcgtctgc
    88261 cggcgaaatg ggtttccgtg gttccaagaa gtctactccc tttgctgcac agactgctgc
    88321 cgaggttgct gctaaggctg ctatggagca tggtatgaag acggtggaag ttttcgttaa
    88381 aggccccggc tccggccgtg aagctgccat ccgcgcactt cagactgccg gtctggatgt
    88441 aaccctgatt aaggatgtta cccccattcc gcacaacggc tgccgtccgc ctaagagacg
    88501 tcgtgtataa tctaacggag gtgtagaaga tatggcaaag aattcagagc ccatcgcaaa
    88561 gcgctgcaaa gcactcggca tttctccggc tgttatgggc tatacaaata aggatacatt
    88621 cagaaattct tataccaaga atcgccgcaa gaagagcgag tatgctatgc agctgcagga
    88681 aaagcagaaa gtgaagttca tctacggcat tctggagaag cagttccatt cttactatga
    88741 gaaggcagct aaggctcccg gccagaccgg tgccgtgctg ctgaccatgg tagagactcg
    88801 tttggacaat gtggctttcc gcaccggttt ttgcaagacc cgtcgtgagg ctcgccaggc
    88861 tgtttctcac ggtcacttca ccgtgaacgg caaaaaggtc aacattccct cctaccttgt
    88921 gaaggccggc gatgtgatcg ctgtggtgga taagagcaag gagaacggca gatttaagct
    88981 cgtgaaggaa gagggcgttt atggcaacgc tcccaagtgg ctggaggttg acgcagagaa
    89041 gctgaccgct aaggttgtgg ctctgcccac ccgtgaagac attgattatc ctgttgaaga
    89101 gcacttgatc gttgagttct attctagata atagttgatc attctgttat ttagctgtta
    89161 aaatcaaaat aggaggcttt taaatgattg aaattgataa gccgaaaatc gagattgtag
    89221 atttatctac tcagggaagc agaagcgtgg gtaagtttgt ggtggaacct ctggaaagag
    89281 gtttcggcgc aaccctgggc aacggtatgc ggagagtgct gctctcctct ctgcccggct
    89341 atgccatcac ttccgtgaag attgatggtg tgctgcacga gttttctacc attccgcatg
    89401 taaaggaaga tgtgacggag atcgttttga atctcaaaaa cgttatcctg aagattcacg
    89461 atgagcagcc gaagatgctg cacattgagg ccagcggaga aggcgagatc actgcgggcg
    89521 atattattca tgacgcagat gtagagatcc tgaatcccga gctgcacatt gcttatctgg
    89581 acgccggcgc cagcgtatct atggagctga cggcagacag cggccgcggc tatgtgccct
    89641 gtgaccgcaa caagcagctg atggatttgc ccatcggcac cattgcaatc gactctatct
    89701 acaccccggt gctcaaggtg aactacaccg tagagaacac ccgtgtaggt cagcagacag
    89761 accttgataa actgattctt gatgttgaga cggacggcac cattccggct gacgaggccg
    89821 cttctttggc tgctaagatt ctcaacgacc acctgatgct gtttgtggat ctctctgagg
    89881 agatcggcaa ccaggatatt atggtggaga aggatgacga cggcaaggag aaggttctgg
    89941 agatgaccat tgaggaactg gatctgtccg tgcgctcttt caactgtctc aagcgagcag
    90001 gcattaacac agtagaggat ttgatcagca aatccgaaga agatatgatg aaggttagaa
    90061 acctgggccg caagtccctg gacgaggtgg ttgccaagct gcaatccctg ggcttcagcc
    90121 tgagtcacga tgaggattaa aggagggaat ttcaatgcca ggttccagaa aattgggcag
    90181 acctactgac cacagaaaag caatgctcag aggtatggtt acttttcttt tagaaaacgg
    90241 caagattgaa actaccgtta ccagagcgaa agaagttcgc gctatggctg agaagatgat
    90301 cactctcggc aagaagaaca ctttggcttc caaaagacag gtgctttcct atgttaccaa
    90361 ggaagatgtt gtaaagaagt tgtttgatga gatcgcgccc aagtacgagg acagaaacgg
    90421 cggttacacc cgcattgtaa agactggccc ccgtcgcggc gacgcagctg agatgtgcat
    90481 catcgagctt gtataagcgc aggtcattat gacggttata ggcgtatgta ctccggtaca
    90541 tacgcctttt ttcatggtcg tggcgtttat tataaaaatc accaaagtgt gcagacagtt
    90601 tgcccccggc agccgtctta tagagtgtac acacaatgag aaacgctttg accagcagaa
    90661 aggaaatgta cgatgttcgg taaaaagaaa attgaggccg tgtccgtatt agatctgcgc
    90721 aactatacgc cccaggcgct gcgcaagatc agctctattc aagcggtaag caccatcttg
    90781 ctgccggaga atccttcgcc ggcattcgca gaggcctatg cggatataac caagggggcc
    90841 attgcccagg aggtgtttgc gcctatggac aaagtgaccc agtataacgg actgaatgtg
    90901 ctggggtcta cgctgccgga gggcgccatt tgcctttgta acggtatgac catctttcgg
    90961 cgggcagccg gggagaagca cgcccgggtc tttctaagcg gtataggcgt tgcagagcag
    91021 ggcaccggtc tggtgattga gaacctgaac ggtatgttcc gggaattgga tcgggatctg
    91081 gaccatttgc accagttctc cgcagagctg cgggcaggtg cggatttgct gtcccggttg
    91141 gaggacggcg cggtgatcgt ggtgggtagc agcctgtttt ttgcgccgga tgtgaccccg
    91201 gagatgatca cggataagca cctgttgttt atcgtaggtg cagttgccgt atgtcccaag
    91261 ccgctgctgg gcgtggtgca ggccaacagc atagtaggca atatggtcat ggacgaagaa
    91321 gcgtatgaag cattccgaaa aaaatacaaa gtatgagcac tttaatgctg tttatgctgg
    91381 atcttatgct gcggtgctgc gttggattcg cggtcgtgtg cctgctgatt tggccgagga
    91441 gctgacccag cagaccttta tgcagtattg gcagtggctg ctggcggcgg ctgctttccc
    91501 caagtcggac aaaagcctgc tgctgtccat tgcccgcagc gtgtgcgccg accactaccg
    91561 ggccattgct gcccgggcgg tgtgcgtggc aataccggag gactttgacc tgccggatcg
    91621 gtcggatccc atcaccatgg tagagtgggc gcaggtgctg ggtatgctgg ggcgagggga
    91681 tcagattttg ctcgctatgc ggcgccaggg ctacggtagt aaagagatcg gtctggcact
    91741 gggtatttcc ggctctgcgg tgcgtacccg gttgcaaaag gtgcgcaagc tgctgcgtaa
    91801 ggtgctggcg gactgacggt tgcactggcg gcaggcttat ggtataatga caacagaata
    91861 tgtgaggtgg tatcctgatg aaaaagtaca gtgtgatctt ttgtttcctg ctggcaactg
    91921 tgtttgttgg gatgccatct ttttttgcct ttgccgggga gcaggggact ttaggtgata
    91981 gtcaggtgga ttatgtgttt gaggagcgta ccggcacctt gacccttacc ggcaccggtg
    92041 ctacgccgga ttacaccccg gagagtctgc cgccctttgc cgcctaccgc agtcaaattc
    92101 gcacggtgca agtggaggag ggcattaccg acctgggaga caatctgctt cgccagttga
    92161 cggctgttat ggatgtgcag ttgccggaca gcttgagaac cattggcagc aacacctttt
    92221 tccatgttgc agccttgcag tcgatacgaa ttcctgccgg ggtcacgggt attggcagct
    92281 atgcctttgc cgcttgctcc gggctgacgg atattcagtt tgacaatatg gctggcagtt
    92341 tgcagctggg cgcctgtgcc tttattgact gcaaggcgct gaccgctgcg cagttcccgg
    92401 tgggcaccgg ctttggtcag tacgcggttg ggtaccagga cgaggacggc cgccccatga
    92461 ctgcctttac cctgcgggga ctgaccggca ccactgccca gtattatgcg gacgcagcgg
    92521 cacagattac ctttgatccg gcgctggagt tgacccaagg caccaccttt ggcaacacat
    92581 ttcaatccta caacggtaca gactggtatc gctacacccc tactgctacc ggtacttacc
    92641 atttttactc catgggcagt gtggacacgg tggtgcgcct atgcgacggc agcaaggcgg
    92701 acctggggca aggcagcgac gaccgttccc tttatgacct gaattttgat ctcacctgta
    92761 ctttgcaggc agggaagacc tattattttc aagtgaccaa taaccgcagc ctgggggcat
    92821 acacggcgta tctgtatccg ggtaaagtga ccggtttttc tgccgcattt ccggcagatc
    92881 aggtgctggt caccggtgtg gatagcacgg cgcgcacgga cagcgatggg cagacctatg
    92941 cttactttga cctgaacgcc tttaccgatc ggttgcaaat taccatcact tatgataccg
    93001 gcgaccaggt gaccctgccg ctgacagagg aaaactataa cggccatgtc ttttctttga
    93061 cggacgatca ggttgcccat cactggacag agggtacgta caccgccacg ctgacctggg
    93121 gggaccaaac ggctgctgtg ccggtgcatg tacacaccca tgtgtacacc gcccaacgca
    93181 cagaacccac ttgcgtggca gacggccaaa ttctttacac ctgcacttgc ggtgacagct
    93241 atgccacccc gattgccaaa ctggggcata cggcgcctgc cacccaccgt gtgcagccca
    93301 catgcaccct gccgggttat acttatgatt attgcacccg gtgcagagcg catttgtccg
    93361 acaccgtcag taccccggcg ttggggcacg attataccgc cgtggtgatc ccgccgacga
    93421 caacggaggg gggctacacc cgctacacct gccggcgctg cggcagcagc tatgatgcga
    93481 attatcaacc ggcgcttagc tacactgtta ccgggcgtgc ggtggcaatg gagagcacgg
    93541 acggcagtca cccccacaat tatctgctgg tgggcacgac gatagagtgg aacgatgaga
    93601 gcgtgcaaac cgatgaaaat ggcacatttt ccattgccgt ggcaccgggt acttacaccg
    93661 tgaccgtggg ggcggatttt tacttatgcc gccaggtgca ggtaacggtc actacacaga
    93721 gcgtagactt gggcgatgtg ccggtgatgg cctatgattt gaccggcgat gggtatgtga
    93781 acgcccggga tctggtgact ttacagcagt acgcagccgc cattgacaga ggcgagggcg
    93841 catatgaacg gttgctggac tttaacggag acgggcgaat taccgctgcg gatatggacg
    93901 gcgcagtcgg ttttatcggt gccggtaagc tggacgaaag catttacgat taacagagaa
    93961 aaccaacctg tggaatcacg ggttggtttt tgtatttttc tattgaaaaa gcaccgcata
    94021 tagcgtataa tagccgtaat ataaacgaaa aaatacttgc catacccggt gtcgcgcccg
    94081 gtgcgccacc gcaaacggag gacagtttta tgaaaaaagt tgcagtcatt atgggctcgg
    94141 acagcgatct gccggtggtg gcaccggcca ttaagcagct gcgggagctg agcattgaga
    94201 ccgaggtgca tgtaatgagc gcccaccgta cccccaagga ggctatggcc tttgcagaga
    94261 gtgcccggga gaacggcttt ggcgtgatcc tggcagccgc cggtatggcg gcgcacctgg
    94321 gcggcgtgtt ggccgcttcc accacgctgc cggtgatcgg tattccgtgc agcgccaagg
    94381 tgctggacgg tatggacgcc atgctggcta cggtgatgat gcccccgggt atcccggtgg
    94441 ctaccgttgg ggtcaatgcg gctaagaacg cagcgctgct ggcagcggag atcctggctg
    94501 ttggcaatga cgacttaatg gacaaactgg tgcaaatgcg ggcggatatg gccgctgccg
    94561 tgcgccaaaa agatacagac ctgcaaaaga aactggagga gatctgagta tggaaaagag
    94621 ttttagcgca agctatgcgg cagccggtgt agatgtgact gccggttatg agtctgtgga
    94681 gcggattaag gcccatgtaa agcgcaccat cgtgcccggc gtgctgggtg ggatcggcgg
    94741 ctttggcggt atgtttcaac tgccggtgaa cgactataag gagccggtgt tggtcagcgg
    94801 tacagacggt gtaggcacca agctgaagat cgccttttta atggataagc acgacactgt
    94861 aggtatcgac tgtgtggcta tgtgcgtcaa cgatgtggct tgctccggtg ccaagcccct
    94921 gttcttcctg gattatatcg cctgcggcaa aaacttcccg gagaagattg agcagatcgt
    94981 ggccggtgtg gctgagggct gtgtgcaggc cggctgcgct ctggttggcg gcgagactgc
    95041 ggagatgcca ggcttttatc cggaggatga gtacgacctg gccgggttct ccgttggcgt
    95101 tggcgaaaag agcaaattgg tcagcggtga ggaactgaaa gtcggagacg cgcttatcgg
    95161 cgtggcctcc tccggcgtac attctaatgg cttctctttg gtgcgcaagg tgtttaacat
    95221 ttcttcccag cggctgcatg tgcaggtgcc ggagctgggc aagagcctgg gtgaggagtt
    95281 gctgacgccc acccgcattt atgtaaagcc cctgctggca ctgatggaca gcgtgcgggt
    95341 gcacgccatc agccacatta ccggcggcgg gttctatgag aatgtgcccc gtctgctgca
    95401 agacg
//
