# Supplementary material for: The novel anti-CRISPR AcrIIA22 relieves DNA torsion in target plasmids and impairs SpyCas9 activity
Source: PLoS Biol. 2021 Oct 13;19(10):e3001428. doi: 10.1371/journal.pbio.3001428 (PMC8545432; doi:10.1371/journal.pbio.3001428)
Supplement: S4 Data — (GB) [file pbio.3001428.s020.gb]

LOCUS       4303_CosteaPI_2017__SID713B074-11-90-0__bin.57_NODE_18_length_238289_cov_5.37382_(phage_only)       33958 bp    DNA     linear   UNA 13-MAY-2020
DEFINITION  AcrIIA22-encoding prophage
ACCESSION   geneious|urn:local:
VERSION     geneious|urn:local:.:oj-c422o39:0
KEYWORDS    .
SOURCE      
  ORGANISM  .
FEATURES             Location/Qualifiers
     misc_feature    1..21
                     /standard_name="end of homology"
     misc_feature    complement(128..1561)
                     /note="Geneious type: Resolvase"
                     /standard_name="Resolvase"
     misc_feature    complement(1736..2404)
                     /note="Geneious type: NTase_sub_bind"
                     /standard_name="NTase_sub_bind"
     misc_feature    complement(2401..2811)
                     /note="Geneious type: DUF955"
                     /standard_name="DUF955"
     misc_feature    complement(2798..3151)
                     /note="Geneious type: HTH_19"
                     /standard_name="HTH_19"
     misc_feature    3421..3612
                     /note="Geneious type: HTH_3"
                     /standard_name="HTH_3"
     CDS             3629..3844
                     /codon_start=1
                     /standard_name="CDS"
     misc_feature    3994..4176
                     /note="Geneious type: HHA"
                     /standard_name="HHA"
     CDS             4173..4376
                     /codon_start=1
                     /standard_name="CDS"
     misc_feature    4386..4691
                     /note="Geneious type: OATP"
                     /standard_name="OATP"
     CDS             4684..4920
                     /codon_start=1
                     /standard_name="CDS"
     CDS             4913..5140
                     /codon_start=1
                     /standard_name="CDS"
     misc_feature    5258..5737
                     /note="Geneious type: Sipho_Gp157"
                     /standard_name="Sipho_Gp157"
     misc_feature    5748..6377
                     /note="Geneious type: DUF4554"
                     /standard_name="DUF4554"
     misc_feature    6374..6895
                     /note="Geneious type: NinB"
                     /standard_name="NinB"
     misc_feature    6892..7176
                     /note="Geneious type: DZR"
                     /standard_name="DZR"
     misc_feature    7169..7567
                     /note="Geneious type: TIGR00621"
                     /standard_name="TIGR00621"
     misc_feature    7577..8311
                     /note="Geneious type: Phage_rep_org_N"
                     /standard_name="Phage_rep_org_N"
     misc_feature    8320..8634
                     /note="Geneious type: TIGR00122"
                     /standard_name="TIGR00122"
     misc_feature    8631..9071
                     /note="Geneious type: RusA"
                     /standard_name="RusA"
     misc_feature    9219..9530
                     /note="Geneious type: DZR"
                     /standard_name="DZR"
     misc_feature    9520..9876
                     /note="Geneious type: DUF4406"
                     /standard_name="DUF4406"
     misc_feature    9873..10283
                     /note="Geneious type: TIGR00576"
                     /standard_name="TIGR00576"
     CDS             10289..10381
                     /codon_start=1
                     /standard_name="CDS"
     misc_feature    10398..10820
                     /note="Geneious type: TIGR02473"
                     /standard_name="TIGR02473"
     misc_feature    11031..11438
                     /note="Geneious type: ECSCR"
                     /standard_name="ECSCR"
     misc_feature    11452..11892
                     /note="Geneious type: Terminase_2"
                     /standard_name="Terminase_2"
     misc_feature    12024..13148
                     /note="Geneious type: TIGR01547"
                     /standard_name="TIGR01547"
     misc_feature    13150..14703
                     /note="Geneious type: Phage_prot_Gp6"
                     /standard_name="Phage_prot_Gp6"
     misc_feature    14707..16209
                     /note="Geneious type: TIGR01641"
                     /standard_name="TIGR01641"
     misc_feature    16559..17221
                     /note="Geneious type: DUF4355"
                     /standard_name="DUF4355"
     misc_feature    17237..18352
                     /note="Geneious type: P22_CoatProtein"
                     /standard_name="P22_CoatProtein"
     CDS             18369..18494
                     /codon_start=1
                     /standard_name="CDS"
     misc_feature    18535..18921
                     /note="Geneious type: Phage_connect_1"
                     /standard_name="Phage_connect_1"
     CDS             18902..19255
                     /standard_name="CDS"
     misc_feature    19239..19709
                     /note="Geneious type: TIGR01725"
                     /standard_name="TIGR01725"
     CDS             19706..20074
                     /codon_start=1
                     /standard_name="CDS"
     misc_feature    20087..20530
                     /note="Geneious type: Phage_tail_3"
                     /standard_name="Phage_tail_3"
     CDS             20586..21023
                     /codon_start=1
                     /standard_name="CDS"
     misc_feature    21043..21318
                     /note="Geneious type: ICE2"
                     /standard_name="ICE2"
     misc_feature    21344..24217
                     /note="Geneious type: TIGR02168"
                     /standard_name="TIGR02168"
     CDS             24340..24597
                     /codon_start=1
                     /standard_name="CDS"
     misc_feature    24609..27203
                     /note="Geneious type: Peptidase_S74"
                     /standard_name="Peptidase_S74"
     misc_feature    complement(27243..27794)
                     /note="Geneious type: Mucin"
                     /standard_name="Mucin"
     misc_feature    27875..29674
                     /note="Geneious type: Collagen"
                     /standard_name="Collagen"
     CDS             29671..29853
                     /codon_start=1
                     /standard_name="CDS"
     misc_feature    29873..30088
                     /note="Geneious type: XhlA"
                     /standard_name="XhlA"
     misc_feature    30085..30351
                     /note="Geneious type: Holin_SPP1"
                     /standard_name="Holin_SPP1"
     misc_feature    30479..31261
                     /note="Geneious type: Peptidase_C39_2"
                     /standard_name="Peptidase_C39_2"
     misc_feature    31367..31681
                     /note="Geneious type: HicA_toxin"
                     /standard_name="HicA_toxin"
     misc_feature    31678..32172
                     /note="Geneious type: HicB"
                     /standard_name="HicB"
     misc_feature    32169..32549
                     /note="Geneious type: DUF5105"
                     /standard_name="DUF5105"
     misc_feature    32636..32800
                     /note="Geneious type: AcrIIA22_homolog"
                     /standard_name="AcrIIA22_homolog"
     CDS             32636..32800
                     /codon_start=1
                     /standard_name="CDS"
     misc_feature    32879..33370
                     /note="Geneious type: DUF4065"
                     /standard_name="DUF4065"
     CDS             33351..33860
                     /codon_start=1
                     /standard_name="CDS"
     misc_feature    33939..33958
                     /standard_name="end of homology"
ORIGIN      
        1 atcagtcagt acggcggccc gtattgcatt tagatataga gtcaaaatac ggacagtcaa
       61 tgacggtgcc aagccaaaaa tcgcacttat ttttcaattc gtggcggaaa atgcggctaa
      121 aaatccatca aatatagtag aatatctcca gtgtgttgtc cggttttttg aatgtgatgt
      181 ggtctacaat ggagcgcagg gcttcgttct tgacgctttc cgctgtatcc ggaaacttta
      241 tcaaattgag cacaaaactg gcttgctgga cgaactgggg cggaatttcg ctactctgtg
      301 acttctcgac cttggcctgc tcggctttga gcgcttcaat cttattttgg aatgctcgct
      361 ttttgcggcc gtattcctcc agtgtgtcat acccggcatc gtaggcatca ctggcccgct
      421 tgatcttttc ttcttccttg cgaatgagca gcgagtagtc taccacttca ttttgcagct
      481 gctcctttgg cagcacattg aattccaggg tctccagaga tctttctatg gcagcgatca
      541 ccgcagcgtt ggccttgcgt atggataggt agtgcgatac cttacacttg ccccgggcgt
      601 agttgtggca ttgcacagcg gggtccctgg cggcaatata ggtcagcgtg gcaccgcagg
      661 tgtcgcagcg caatagtcct ttcagcatga acgcaaccgg ctgctccttg cgctgccatt
      721 tgccataccg tcttttctgt tccatgatct tctcctgtac ttgatcgaat gtgtcttgat
      781 ctatgatcgg ctggtgcttg ccgtccacat acataacctt gctgttatcg cccttgtacc
      841 ggtctctgga ggccttgccg tctgtgctcc agcggatttt acctgcatac accgggttca
      901 tcagtatgta ctccacaaag cggttgtccg gcgggttgcc tcggtaggtc tttacgccca
      961 tggcgtccag ctccatggca atcttgcggt agcctttgcc ggacagaaaa gcattaaaga
     1021 tgtaccgaac ggtgggcgcg tcctcgttgg gtgtgaacac cttgttttgc aggtcatagc
     1081 caaaggcacc ggcgctcatg gcttcaccac ggcttgcctt ttccgtcatg ccccgggtca
     1141 cttcctgaga caggcgggtg ctgtaatact cgtccatgaa ttctataatg cgctcgatca
     1201 gcggggcaaa gggtgagtcg tctatggtct cggatatgga gatcaccgac acgccgatgc
     1261 gccgcagcat ggacttatat acgatgcttt cttcctggtt ccgagcaaat cggctgaatt
     1321 tccatacaag aattgcctgg aatgggtgct ccttgctttt tgcaaaggcg atcatatcat
     1381 tgaacgcctt gcgcttttta acgctccgcc cggagatacc atcgtcatag aacacatatt
     1441 catccggcac gcagtagccg tttctgccgg cgtactcacg aatgagttta agctggctgt
     1501 ccgggctgta ctcgtcttgc cggtcgtcac ttacgcggat atatgccgct gcatatttca
     1561 ttgtaccact cccatagatt gtactaaaaa aagggcgcaa aaataccctg cttgatttat
     1621 cggcagggat gtggtacaat atccaatgtt gggtgggtta tgtgtacgca cagcgcctgc
     1681 ttatcggctc tatcctgttg gcgcagggta gggctttttt ttattttgtt gtggtttact
     1741 ctaacttccc ggccaacgcc tggaattgat ggagatagtt gtctttgatg tcctcaaaga
     1801 tcttggtggc ctctgcgtca tcgtacaggt gcgtggtcag gttgcgggca ttcagtatct
     1861 ccacccacac caggtcgttg tccacaaggc cgtcagcaaa agcctggcgc atcaccggct
     1921 tgggactgtt cacttccgta tagccctgct ccagtagata ctcacggcag gttttccacg
     1981 ccagctcggt gcagaattca aagcgctgga tcacaccgtc acgcatggtg gaattgggta
     2041 gcttgtcata gtcggcaatg gcctcctcca ggcgctgcac tgcgtctttg aatttgtccc
     2101 gcttttcttc atatttgctc attaaggata caccgtcctt ttctatgttc tgtaacagtt
     2161 tggggtctgt gtcccggctg acaaaaacca ggtcaaagtc caacagggtg ggcaggtcct
     2221 caatggcctg ggcaagctgc gcctgccgtc ctcggtcgtc tataccgtac accgccaagt
     2281 caatatcgct gcgctgccgg tggtcgccgc gtgcgcggga accgtaaagc agcactttgg
     2341 tggcgccgta ctgccggccg atttttgcaa tttgtctata taattctttc atttcttcac
     2401 tcatgctatc tcacattcaa agtagaactc caacgcctta tggatgaact cttccgtcac
     2461 attgaaatgc tcggccagct cgtaaggctc cagcccctgg cgcagctgcg cctccaactc
     2521 ggccttgggg atcaacttct ttactgccca cttatctgcc cggcgttcgt gcttactgcg
     2581 ccggtcaagc ggggcatata ggttgtagaa cgacccggtt atgcagtgcc cggcttcgtg
     2641 ggcaaggcgg cagcgggcct ctgcggtgct ctccaggctc tgctcgtcca atgctatgta
     2701 ataatcatcg ccgatattgg cagacgcaga cttggcagcg ggcatactgc ccagatacac
     2761 ctctatgttg tttcgctcga tctcatcgaa cagggactca gttgttgtca ttctctctct
     2821 ttctcttatc ctttataaat tcaacaaatc ctttaacttc gttccacatc tcgtcggtaa
     2881 cctctccgtc accaccaaat agtgccactt tggctatttc ctccggactt tgttggtccg
     2941 ggggattttt tatgtccgtt tttcccaaaa ggtagtcagt agagacacca aagtagtcag
     3001 cgatcttttt taagctggaa gcagatggca cagccccttt gtttttccag tcgctgacag
     3061 aggcacggga tataccaact gaaacggcaa caccagtcgc cgaagaacca gcttccacac
     3121 aaagctgttg gtatctatcg taaaaagtca tagttttaca cctctgtttt tgtgcaaaat
     3181 ttacaaaagt tcataaaacc taacttttag tgttgacaaa ttcatatcgc cgaattataa
     3241 ttgcacttgt agttaggttt accgaacacg aaacaagccg gactatgaga gcgctacctc
     3301 ttgtcagtcc aatgtgctgt tgatttgcac attcataata gcacaacagt tcggaaaata
     3361 caactacaaa ttcaaaaaat gttcgttttt tagaacgaaa cggcagaaag gagtaaaaaa
     3421 atggacagtt ggattgcgga agcagtcggc acaatgcaca tcaacaaaat aacccaaaaa
     3481 gccgtggcaa gcaaaatggg atgtacaact gactatatct cgatgatttt aaccggaaag
     3541 cgcaaaccgc cccaggcaaa agagcggatc ctcggcgcaa tcaacgagat catcgcagag
     3601 cgcaacaact aaatacacgg ccagcctttt gggcggcggc agagatacgc aggcagcggg
     3661 accttttttt catttcttct ttttcttttt ttcttttttc ttttttcttt tttgtcaaat
     3721 taccccctat gttcctgctt ccggtgcccg ctaccaccca acatcacatt tatcgcaatc
     3781 ggcacttttg ccgtgcagcg ggcagcttgc ggctctgccg cttgcccaaa gggctggcaa
     3841 ataaaaaaga ccaactgcgg gcacagtcgg tcaaaggagt tgatagtcaa aaggcataca
     3901 cacatatcaa cacctatagt ataggcgttg agcaagaaaa agtcaaggca tacggacaat
     3961 ccggccttgc gtaactttaa ttgaggtgac gaaatgaaga aagaattgac caccgtgatc
     4021 atggttatgg tggatggcaa ggttaagccc ttggaggact tgacggaaga agaacacagc
     4081 cgcatgctgg cggcgatggc gcaccggctc acagagagca tgagcgacta ctacgcccag
     4141 cacccggacg aggtaaagga gttggcgaag atatgagaga aaaagaaggg ttccgggaca
     4201 atctggaacg aattgacgcg gcgttccccg ggcgggaaat gctgaatgtc agcgaggtgt
     4261 cccgctttac cggcttagac cgtggcaaag tgggtgctga ctggcaggaa cacttttgcc
     4321 gtgtgggaag aagtaagtac atgagcaagg tgacccttgc ccggctgctg agttaggagg
     4381 acggtatgac gaaacaagag aaggcaggga tagtgctggt gatcaccggc ttcctgctgg
     4441 tactgcttgg ttgctgcttg gtggcggata atccgtactg gtgggtgtct gtggcaatca
     4501 gcggcacagg ctgcgcattg atcgccctgg cggtgttcgt actgcctaag gacgagaacg
     4561 aggcccgaca ggacaagcag ctggtggttg aagatgataa ggatagagtg gtgctgctgg
     4621 cgccgctgac agattttgat gtggcgtatt tacgcgcctt aaaactggga aaggacaatg
     4681 acaatgagta atgaatatat agacttggtg atcatgacca acggcaaggt gtgccgtgct
     4741 cctgggttca gcgaaatacg gtccggttac agagtggccg tgcagggctg tacatacgat
     4801 gtgctggagg ctgtgtctgt acctgtgagc gaggctctgc tgacgctgcc taaggcgtat
     4861 gggttcgttc gcccgctgga gtatgacgag gacgagcagg aggagaatgc cgatgtatga
     4921 caaggaggcg ggcgtgatcg cctgtgacag ctgcgatata accattgagg gttatgggtt
     4981 ttccatcggt gcgggcaacg atgagcccag cggtagctac tgctgggaat gtgcttgcga
     5041 gaagttggag cagctgctgg acgagagcaa caaggaagcg accattgtgc ggcgcagcga
     5101 aaactggctt cgcagctgct acgacctggg ggtgatctga tgaccagcgc agagatggac
     5161 aagtttgtgc aggactacgg cttttgcccc caagactgcg acccggagga gcgggcagag
     5221 gcccgcattg tactgaatat agacaaagga gaacgatatg gcgacactgt atgaactgac
     5281 cggtcaggca gcccagctga tggagctgct tgaagccgga gagattgatg aacagacggt
     5341 ccaggacaca ttggacagca tgatggtgcc ggagaagctg gaggactacg gcatggtaat
     5401 ccggcagctg acggcggatg tggaggacta caagcgagaa aaggacttct ttgccgaaaa
     5461 acagaagcgg gcgaacaacg ccgttaagcg gatgaagaag accctggcgg cgtacctggc
     5521 agctacccag caggataagg tgcaggccgg acgattcgta ttgaccagta cctcgagcaa
     5581 gtcggtggat gtgttcaacc tggcagcggt gccggcagaa tacatgcagc cccagccgcc
     5641 caaggtggac aagcagtcta tccgcaatgc tctgttggcg ggggagacgg tagccggtgc
     5701 ggcgttggtt gagacccccg gctgcgtgat caagtgaggt gaatggaatg gagaacatga
     5761 agatatatga ggcggtgcgc aaggttccgg acagtgccaa gaagaacatt agcgcaggcc
     5821 gcttaaaggg catgactgat attaacccaa tgtggcgtat caaggcactg acggagcagt
     5881 ttggcccttg tggtatcggt tggaaggtgg aagtcagccg cacatggcaa gatcagggtg
     5941 cggacggcgt ggtgactgtg tatgtgcaac tgttgctcta tgtgaagtac aacgatgaat
     6001 ggagcgcccc tattccgggt attggcggtt cctcgttggt ggctaaggag agtaaaggcc
     6061 tgtacacctc cgatgagtgc tataagatgg cttatacgga cgctctgtct gtgtgctgca
     6121 agatgttagg gttcggtgca gatgtgtact gggcagctga tcggacaaag taccagcagg
     6181 tgcagcccca ggacgcgaag aaagaacagg cacggcagca ggcggcggag aagatcagcc
     6241 cggaccaggt ggctattcta aaagaaaatg cagagaatga gcgggtcaaa aaggccttgg
     6301 cctattacaa ggtgagccgc attgaagatc tgacccggca ccaagctgat aagatcttca
     6361 tgaagttagg tctatgaaaa tcgaattcaa aaaagctgac ctggttccca ctatggccaa
     6421 ggtgggggcg ttcataggct ctctggcaga gcaaaaggac tatgtgctgg agattaagcc
     6481 aaagccgaaa cgccggagcc tggatgccaa cgcctacatg tgggcattga tcggcaagct
     6541 gcaagcggag ttggccaaga atgacccgca gatcaccaag gacgagatct accagggcta
     6601 tgtgcggcag tatggcaagt ctgtggacta ccaactgccg gacagcgccg tgaatgccat
     6661 gacgaaatca tgggggagaa acggcctggg ctggacagcg gagaaagtgg acgatggtat
     6721 ctatccgcgc acctcgctgg tgcgcttcta ctacggcacc agttgctacg gaacgaagcg
     6781 catggctcgg ctcatagatg ccgtggtgca ggactgcaaa gcactgggca ttgagactat
     6841 gccgccggcg gagctggcgc agctgatgtc tgcttgggag gaacggaaac agtgaagaag
     6901 agcattattc agccggaaga gcagcggcag tgctacctgt gcggctctgt gcgggccctg
     6961 gagcgacacc atgtattcgg ggcatataac agacggaaaa gcgagaaata cggcttaacg
     7021 gtgctcctgt gccataattg ccacaacgag ccgccgagag gcgcacacca ctgcaagcag
     7081 acgatggact atttacaccg ggtggggcag caggcatttg aagctgccta cccggacaag
     7141 gactttatat ctatttttgg gaggaactat gattaacagt gttgtaatta tgggtcgatt
     7201 gacctacgaa ccggaactga gagccacgcc cggcggtatc tccgtggcgc ggttccaggt
     7261 ggctgtggac cgcagctatc agaaggcagg cgaggaacgc aagacggact ttatcgactg
     7321 caccgcctgg cgtctgacgg cagaatttgt gtgcaaatac ttccataaag gctccatgat
     7381 cgccgtggag ggttctttgc agacagacaa ctacacggac aagaacggcg agaaacgcaa
     7441 gagcgtgcaa ctggtggcaa accaggcatc cttctgcggc tcaaaggcag agagtggcgc
     7501 acagactgca gcacccgcac cggacgcaga gtttgagccc atcggcggcg atgatgagcc
     7561 gttttaagga gtagatatga gcaatcaggg ctgggtgaaa gcctaccggc aactgctgga
     7621 ttgggagtgg tacaccgatg tacccacatt caaactgttc ttgcatttat tgcttatcgt
     7681 caacagggag ccgcagcaat ggcgaggcca aacgctgagc agcggctccg tggtaacctc
     7741 catcagcgct ttagcaagcg gtagtgggct gtcagatatg caagtgagaa cggcgctgaa
     7801 acacttgcaa aaaactggcg agatttccaa gaatgtaaca aacaaaaata ccgttattat
     7861 cctgcgtaac tacgccaaat atcaagggtc agcagacgat aggcaacaag cagataacaa
     7921 tcaaataaca aacaaacaac aaacagataa caatcaaata acaagcgctt tctataaaca
     7981 agaatgcaag aatgaaagaa tagagaaggg gagagagcgc gcgagcgcgt gcacgcccgc
     8041 aaaattatat ggcgagttta agaatgttcg attaaccgat gaggagtttg ccaagctgaa
     8101 aaagcaattc ccgcttgact ggcagcggct aatcaagaac ttgtccttcc acattcacaa
     8161 cacccacaag acctattacg accacttctc tgttttgcag aagtggggcg cagaggacag
     8221 gaagaacagc ggggcactgc aaagcccgcc gtcttacgac ctggagcaga tcaagcggga
     8281 caccatgaac aacacagaca tcaagtttta ggagggccta tgaaattaaa caaactgaca
     8341 ccacggcagg cgctgatcta tgacgcactg atcccgcccg gcatgccggt gaggggcaaa
     8401 gagctggcgc ggcggacgcg cattagcgag cgggatctga gatcagagcg caaggctatg
     8461 caggaacagg gcgtgcccat cgtcaccggt gactttgggt atatgctggt ggatgagagt
     8521 aacccggagc cgctgctgcg gtatgccaag cggctgaacg ctcacggcga tgaagagctg
     8581 gccacggcag caatggccca gcagatttac gaaagactgg tgacaacaag atgatggtac
     8641 gattgacgat accgggagag ccccagggca agggacggca ccgggctgtg cgccggggtg
     8701 accatattgc tacatatacg cccaggaaga caaaggacta cgaggacgag gtgcggttct
     8761 gctaccggca ggaatatgga gatctgatgg ccttcgccgt ggacgagcct gtcagtgcaa
     8821 caatcattgc agcgtttggc attcccaaga gcaccagcaa aaggcgcaag gtggagatga
     8881 tggccggcat ggtattgccc accaaaaagc cggatacgga caacatcgcc aagatcgtgc
     8941 tggatgcact gaacggcctg gcatacccgg acgacaagca ggtggtggat ctgcaagtgt
     9001 tcaagaccta tgacttggat agctatgtgg aggtcgagct gcggaactgg aggacacgga
     9061 cagatggctg aacaatgtgc attctatgtg cgctgtgatc gctgccagta tggccgcaac
     9121 ctgggcagca atgaatacgg ctgccgcaaa cacctggcac cggacggaaa gacgatacac
     9181 agggggcagt acagctgcga gaatggaagg gaaaaagaat ggcaaaaaac aaaataacgc
     9241 acgaatggaa tgaagatggc acggcaatca tctttaccgg aagccagagg cagccaacgc
     9301 tggttgaaat caaaaattac gccgctgatc ttgcgagaac aactgggcag tttatttccg
     9361 agggcgtata tgcagcagcg tgtgtcgttg gtggcgattg gacacctccg gaagatcatc
     9421 gcagcgtaat gttagtgcag tttgacgagg actgccctgt ttgcggtaaa ccgtttgtgc
     9481 tggacacgga cttctgcccg gtttgtcaca agaagtggta tgaaaattga aaggagaaac
     9541 gaaatgaaga aagcaatgtt gagccagccg atggctggaa agagtgaggc ggagattatc
     9601 gctacaagag agcaagtaat ccgggtgttg aaggaaagag gctacgaagt cgtaaacacg
     9661 ctgttcactg acgagtggta tagcgacaaa gcaatggaag agcgaggcgt agtcaatatc
     9721 ccgctgtgct tccttgccaa gtcgctggag aacatgagca agtgccacgc tgcttacttc
     9781 tgccgtggct ggaaacaggc aaggggttgt cagattgaac acgccgcagc ggtggcctat
     9841 ggattggaaa tcatctatga ggaggacgac gaatgaacat tcaactggac aaacaggcgt
     9901 taatgcctgt acgagcgcac gacacggacg caggacttga cctgttgtca ccggtggaca
     9961 cggtaattcc ggcacacgga gcggtgacca ttgacaccgg ggtacatatt gaattgccgg
    10021 cacacacagc aggctttctt aaatcaaaaa gcggattgaa tgtgaagtat ggaattacca
    10081 gcgagggcgt aattgatgtg ggttacaccg gcagcattgc cgtcaagctg tacaaccaca
    10141 gcggtatgga ttacaccgtg cgccgtggtg acaagatcag ccagctggtg gtggtcaaga
    10201 tcgacactcc ggatctggtg ctggtggaca agctggcaga caccgaacgc ggaaacggcg
    10261 gtttcgggag tacagggagg tgagcaagat gtgtacagca gcacaaatta ttcttgtggc
    10321 cggggcggtc attgttgcat ttttcgccgt gatcggcttt ggtccgaact ttaagaaatg
    10381 agcagaataa aaagcaggtg gaaaaaatga cgaacaacga aaagaaggaa tggctgcaac
    10441 gctatcggga gtgctgggcg gaggttgaga ttacacaaca agagatcgaa gaactgaaca
    10501 gccgggcgca aaagatcacg gcttccctct ctcccacgcc gggaggcggg cagcgggcag
    10561 attttacctt gacggtagat cgcattatag cactggaaga gaagctggac caacaagtcc
    10621 ggcttgctct gttgcagcgg gcagtaattg aggctgctat tgagcaggta cgcagcccgt
    10681 tgcaccggcg tgtgttgcgt cggcggtatt tgaactgtga cacttttgag aagatcgctg
    10741 tagacgaaga tattacatac aatcacctgg tctctcgcat tcacccgcag tccctggata
    10801 tgctggaatg cgaaaaataa aaaaccacta tgcaatgcat gttgatgtta tagtatgcag
    10861 gttgccgtct gtgttatagt ataaactgcc aaacagattg aaagagcgct ccaaacggtg
    10921 cgctctttgg cttttgcctt tgtgctttcc ctttctaaaa tgcggttact acgaggcctg
    10981 ttttcagatg tgctataatt atggtgagca gaaagggggg aaacaaatac atgcgtaaac
    11041 gctctgaaaa acctttaggc aagcagcaga agaaaaatcg tgaagtcctg gagtacgaag
    11101 aggtcaagac agaactgacc aacatttctc cggcagaacg ccggcgcaaa cgcattatgg
    11161 ctgagacgga tgtgaaatcc gcatccaaat tctttaatgc gtctatggca gcagagtttt
    11221 ctttaattgc gactatgact tcttggatcg ttgcacttca caatgactgt aaaggagtga
    11281 taagctatat cgtccttatc gtagtgatcg tggccgctat cgttgcatca gttgctttgt
    11341 tgtttacttg gataaagaaa aatatccatc ttgaaaaagc ggtactaacg cttgagatac
    11401 tggatgaatt ttttccaaat agcaaacaga aaaaataaca gcatataatc cgtgattatt
    11461 acaaaggtgg tgagcagcat gggtaaagag accttaacac ctaaacaaag gctgttctgt
    11521 tatgaatacg tgctcgacca taacgggaaa cggtcttacc aggctgctta cccgaattgt
    11581 aaggcacccg ggagcgcaga aagccaagca agccgattgc taagaaatga taaggtaaaa
    11641 aaatttatcg ctgacctgga aaagcgaaag ctggacaagt tggatttcac cgcaacggat
    11701 gtgctgaacg cgctgtgctc cattgggttt gcagagacgg caaagccgcc gaatacatct
    11761 gatcgggtga aagccctggc agagcttctg cgccactttg aattggcccg agggcatgaa
    11821 gatgaacaga cggacgatgg cttcttggaa gccttggagc agaaagcggg tgaacaggca
    11881 tgggaagaat aagtaccttt cactttcggc cattctccgc caagcagctc caggtgctca
    11941 cctggtggtg caaaacatca cctgtgagcg acaaaaacgg aataattgca gacggcgcta
    12001 tacgatccgg taagacggtg agtatggcgc ttagctatat tctgtgggct atgagtacat
    12061 acagcggcat gaactttgcc atgtgcggca agacaatcag ctcctttcgc cggaatgtgc
    12121 tttcttttct gcctgcaatg ctgcaaagtc gcgggtatca ggtaaaatac agccgtagcg
    12181 acaatgtgct tgtggtgacg cggggtggta cggaaaacgc gttttatatc ttcggcggaa
    12241 aggacgaaag cagccaggat ctgatccagg gtatgaccct ggccggtgtg ttctttgacg
    12301 aggtggcttt aatgccccag tcctttgtgc agcaggccac cgcccggtgc tctgtcagtg
    12361 gtgcaaaatt ctggtttaac tgtaacccgg ataacccaca ccactggttt tacgaagaat
    12421 ggatcctgcc ggagaagcgg caagaaaagc gaatactcta ccttcacttt acgatggacg
    12481 ataacttgtc cttgacagaa gaggtcaaag cccggtacag aacgatgtac gcgggcgttt
    12541 tttatgctcg gtatatcctg ggcgaatgga aagtggcaga aggcctgatc tacgatatgt
    12601 ttgatgaaag tcggcactgt attccgctgc cgccggataa cgaactgcaa ggttctgcct
    12661 atatcagtgt ggactacggt acgctaaacc ctacggtgtt cctgatgtgg cgcaaatacc
    12721 atggcaaatg gctatgcacc aaggaatatt actattccgg gcgagagaac cataaacaaa
    12781 ggacggacgc agagtatgcg gacgagatga tggcctttat cggcgatacg ccgtatacct
    12841 gcgtagtggt tgacccttcg gcggcttctt tcattacaga actgcaaagg cgggggctca
    12901 aggtattaaa ggcggataac gcggtgctgg atggaatccg taccgtatgt acgctattgc
    12961 agcgggcaga tctgctgttc agtaaggact gcacccgtac cattgcagaa ttttacgcct
    13021 accgttggta cgacaaagcg gcggaggcgg gccgggacga accggtcaaa caggacgacc
    13081 acgctatgga cgctatgcgt tactttgtaa gcacggcgct ggggcggatc gtaacaagga
    13141 ggacatagga tgatacttta catgaaccgg cgcgatgtgc cgaaccttga ccggggcgag
    13201 ttgccttctg cggtgatcga ttatgtgatc ggtaaagcaa ataaatatga aagacggtgt
    13261 cgcgccctat atggtcggta tatcggtgtt ccacagcttc accgtggaga tgaagaggat
    13321 gatgtgcggg cagaggccaa ctatgccaag tatatcgtag atattattcg cggctacttc
    13381 ctaagtgagc cggtaaagta cgattgcaac gaccgggaca agaaagacag tcaggcgcag
    13441 ctttccctgg tgtctacggt tgaggccaag ctggatcggc aaaacggcac cctggtccgc
    13501 cacaacgctg tggatgagga caaagacggc ctttgcgatt tgtgcggaaa gaagattgac
    13561 atttccgcca ttatggcggc ctaccatagt cagaatatcg ctaccgtaga tcaacgaaac
    13621 ggaaaggcca tgggtatata tggcgaaagc tgtgagctgc tatatgccag cacagaggag
    13681 caaccacgcc cgcgatccgc agtgtatgcg ccggatcaga tcgtgctggt gcaagatgat
    13741 accgtggagc acaaagactt gtttgcgctg tggtttgagc agcgggagcg cacagaccgc
    13801 agccggtact atgcggtaac agtctatacg gctacccagt atcagcagta cgaaagcaca
    13861 tcgctggata aagaaaacta tgtgtacaac ccggtgggtg caccggtgcc acacttcttt
    13921 gatgaggtgc cggtggtgtg ttatgagaac aacgaggaga gacaaggcga ctttgagcag
    13981 gtggccaacc tgatagatgc ccgcaatgaa ctgctgtccg atcgtctgac ggacaagcgc
    14041 aagtttgtca attctatttt agctgcttat ggtgcggtat tgccgccgga gacgatggca
    14101 gccgcaaagc aggatcactt tgtagatggt attccacagg acgcccggtt ggaatatgtg
    14161 caaaagacct ttgatgagaa cgcattaaag gtgctggacg atacgttggt atcggatatt
    14221 cataagatga ccttaacccc ggatatgaca gaccaggcct ttgcaggcaa cgccagtggc
    14281 gtggcgctga aattaaagct gctggccttg cacctgctag taaaaagcaa aatgagtgcc
    14341 atggaggcgg gcttaaagaa acgctggaga ttatataaca actggttggc ccataacgga
    14401 attgatccgg tatccgtgga cgatgtggat attgtgttca ctgtggccct gcccattgat
    14461 gaggcgcaga tcgtgcagat ggtgtgcacc ttgaaaaatg ccggactggt tgacgatcag
    14521 acgctgctgt ccctgctatg gttcgttaag gacccggcgg aagctgtgga gaacatgaaa
    14581 cagcaaaagc aggagaacca gcagcagtat atggacagct ttgccgccaa ggcggaggac
    14641 aaagctgatg aaaagggaca gtcggcagat caggaacagc aagacaaaga aaaggacgct
    14701 taacctatga aagcagcaga gtattggaaa aggcgaacgg ttgacctgga acacctgctg
    14761 caagcgcgca ccaccgctac gatggtggag gtcaaccgta tgtacgccca gggtgtagag
    14821 cagctcaacg agcaaattga gcgtattctc cgtcggtatg ttaaaaacgg tcagatcagc
    14881 caggcttatg ccttgcagct gctgagcgca ggccaaaccg cagaggagcg ccagcgcctg
    14941 ctggaacagc tacaacagac taaggaacca caggcacggc gtgaattgat cgctatgctg
    15001 gacgctcctg cgtatgcgga ccgtatcagc cgtttgcagg ctttacagaa cgctattcgt
    15061 gcggaagccg tagccatggg tgtgcgtgag gaacggctgg cgaaagcgcg actgacagat
    15121 acactcaaac aagcatacta ccgcactata tttaacgacc aaaagcgtaa tggtctatat
    15181 gactttcgct tgatcagtga ccgccgtgta caggccgcac ttacccataa gtggagcggc
    15241 aaaaactatt ccgatcgtgt gtggaagaat aacgccgcat tttgcaagcg cctacagcgc
    15301 accattgagg taggctgcat gaccggcatg accctgcacg atatggagga gaggttgctg
    15361 gaggactgca taggtgcaga cagcgacagc gggcaacgct attgtgccag ccgcctgatc
    15421 cgtacagagg tcaatcactt ctccaatcag ggctttttag agggctataa ggcagcgggc
    15481 attatccggt atcggtttat ggctactctg gatttgcgca cctccgccat ctgccgccag
    15541 ctggacggca agaccttttt ggtggaagag gcaaaagcag gcgagaacct gccgcctatg
    15601 cacccttttt gccgtagtat tactgtgccg gtggtgagta accgccccgg cacccgctgg
    15661 gccagggatc cggtaaccgg caagtccatg accgtaccgg cagatatgac ctatgcccag
    15721 tggtatgaaa agtatgtgga gaagagagac ctgggcttga cggaagagga agaatacgca
    15781 atgaacagct gggtctccag tgacttttat ccgattaacg agaagctgcg gcagggtata
    15841 gagttgacaa gcgaggaaaa aagcgctata actaacttag accgtgcgct tgaaaaattc
    15901 cccaggtaca acggaccggt caaacgctct ttggttatat ctgatcccac ggaactgcaa
    15961 aggtttgtaa acacgcatac ggtcggcaac acggttactt acaacgagta catagctgca
    16021 acctgcggaa agacctataa cccggacgca gaggtgcaaa tctatattcc gcagtgtaag
    16081 aacggacgag atattcgatc cttcaataca ggcgagcaag agatattgta tgcgcgtggt
    16141 agtagctttg ttgtttctaa agttgttcga aaaggttata aagtaatggt ttgtttgcac
    16201 gaaaaatagg agaaaagcta tggaggacaa aaagttgttt agcgctccca gatggaatga
    16261 tccacctgta gcaagagtaa cgggacacaa agagattagt aaagaagaac aagaaaaagc
    16321 gttacaagaa ctcatagacg aatattttgg cggtgtaaga ccagatgacc tgatagaatt
    16381 gtaatgtctt tattgcctgg ttctctccga ttatgacgaa caagcaaagc aataaataac
    16441 ccaaagtgag cagagctgct atgcagccct gctcttttta tacccattta caggctatgc
    16501 ctgtgggaat atatcattta acgaaccggc agcgtacggt ttgggaaagg agtcagcaat
    16561 gacaaaacag tatgccgaga tggaaaacag cagagaacag agccgggtgt gcgcacgcct
    16621 gccgctgaac ctccagctgt ttgccgaaga taccggcgaa aatggagcag acaccaacgc
    16681 agagggggca gcgggcgaca ccgacgccaa ctccgatggg ggcaacacca ctccgacctt
    16741 tgacgaactg ctgaaagaca aaaaattcca aagtgaattt gacagcaggg tcagcaaggc
    16801 gcttgccacg gccagagcca agtgggaaga aagcgccaaa gagcaggcgg acgaagccaa
    16861 aaaactatcc agtatgaaca aagaggagcg agagcggtat aacctggcca aggatcgcca
    16921 ggcatttgaa caggaaaagg cagcctttgc caagaagcag ctggaaacgg ctgttgcggc
    16981 tgagctgctc cagcgtaagc tgcctgtgca gtttgccgca atcctgaccg ggaatgacgc
    17041 cactgcctcg caaaagaacc tggagatttt tgacgccgca tttcaagagg cagtacaggc
    17101 cgccacaacc gccaacctgc ggggcaagga cttgccgccg gcaggtaagg aagcagcggg
    17161 cgacaatgta ccgcccacag acttccgcgc ctatgaggcg tggagaaaac agaacggcta
    17221 ataggaggaa taagaaatgc cgaatacgat tttaacaccc aatgtcattg ccaatgaggc
    17281 actgatggta ctgaaaaaca acctggtgat ggctaacctg gtccaccggg actatgagaa
    17341 cgaatttgtg aaggttggcg acacggttac cgcccgccgc ccaagcaagt ttgtagccaa
    17401 gaactttacc ggcgctgtgg atccccagga tctgaacgag ggcggtgtac ccgtgaagat
    17461 ggaccggctg cgtgatgtga ctgtgcagat cacttctaag gaaatgtcct tggatctgcg
    17521 cgacttctct gctcaggtga tcgaaccggc catgaccgcc atcgccagcg cggtggacgc
    17581 agatgtattg gcgactgccg tagagggcgc cggccgcacc gtgaccgctt ccggagagag
    17641 cgcaaccaag cccattaagg atattgccaa agtgggcagc tatctggact ttgccggtgt
    17701 gccggttcag aaccgccgcc tggtactgaa cccctcgcac aaggtgctgt atgctacgga
    17761 cgacaacctg tccaaggtgt cctatgccgg tgacggcaac gccctgcggg acgcagaact
    17821 gggtaaggtg tacaccatgg acacctacat gagccagaac gcaccgtatc cctacggtta
    17881 tctggacaat gccgttggta ctgccaagac ttataaggtc agtggtactg ccggtgagag
    17941 caaggtggcg ctgtcctctg tgactgctgc tactgccacg gtgaaaaagg gcgactgctt
    18001 tattgtggac ggctatgtgt accattttgc cgcagacgct acggctgcca gcggcgcggt
    18061 ggccgaggtg gctattgacc agcccttgca cgctacactg tctggaaagg acgccactgt
    18121 gatctctgcg cctacatcag tagggttcca ccgcaacggc gtggcactgg tgacccgtcc
    18181 tatggatctg ccgatgggca acaagaacgc ctatgtggct tctgcggacg gcttgggtgt
    18241 gcgtgtggtc tttgactacg acagcaccca caagatcgac accgtatcct ttgatattct
    18301 gtacggcgtg accacgctgg acaagaatat gatcgtcaag gtgcagggct aagcccgggg
    18361 aggtacaaat ggaaaaggta accgttgtac agggcaagac ccaagtggtc attgatcgga
    18421 gttgtctgcc ggcttatttg aatgccggtt ggcagctgca agaaaaagag gatacaaaaa
    18481 agggcgccaa ataaggcgcc ttttcttatg gggtgatatg ttttgactga tgagatgaaa
    18541 agtaaggccc tgcggctgct gcgggccgct gccgggcgat atgacaagat atgcgaggcc
    18601 tggtacgcac acgccggtga agagctggat ttacagctgt ttttggatat ggcagaggac
    18661 gattgcctga cctatttggg cacgcaagag ctgccgccgg tggttaccgc caccacgctg
    18721 gccaaactgg cttttgtgca cctgaacagt tttatacagg atcgggagta cggtgtaaag
    18781 agtgcgtcct atacggaggg cagcgtatct atgagcgaga cctataccac ccctgcggag
    18841 caggagacag ccattgccga cctgctccag ccgtacaaca gatacaggga ggtgcgcacc
    18901 ggtgaaagca aaaacgccta agtcgtggac tgtaaaatca cggattttct ccgcacagac
    18961 gatcagagac agtgcttacg actttgagca gaacacatac agtgcttcac ctgccgtttt
    19021 gtatttgtgc tggcagccgg tatctgcttc tgcccctatt gaggagcggg ggcgggtgct
    19081 gtctgccggg tatcaagccg tgttgtatga ccctgtgggc gtacggcccg gtgacttggt
    19141 acaggcggat ggtattggtt ggctggaggt ggagaccgta cagcagttcc tgcattatcg
    19201 gttgttgaca gcgaatgcca cagagaggag ggcacccggt ggaaacgaac attgagatcg
    19261 aaaagctgag tgcctatgcc aagacactgc aacgcaccgc agatcatctg ctggacaatt
    19321 tggagcggca gatgttgcag gacgcagagg atatggccgg ccgtcagcgc agcaactgcc
    19381 cggaggacac cggactgctg cgggagtcta tcgccgcctt ttgcgagcgt gacggtgatc
    19441 gggtgaccgc aggcagccgt accaatatgc agtatgcggc ctatgtggaa tttggaaccg
    19501 ggcctgtggg tgacgaaaag ggtacaccgc tggacagtga gctgggtata gtgcgcaagc
    19561 atgagccttg gactgcgtat atacccggct acggatttcg caggttgaaa ggccgcttgc
    19621 cggcgctatt tatgtataac ggcatgcagg aaatgcagcc ggtgattgca gagcattatg
    19681 gtacggctat acaggaggcg atcaagtgaa aaactaccgt gcagtgatcc gggatacctt
    19741 aaaatccgta cagtcggaca ttccctatga cattaagatg gcatttccgg agagcaaacc
    19801 ggcaggtaac ctgatcacat tttatgagat caccaataca ggcacggaac tggcgtgcgt
    19861 agatgtgatc gcctatcagg tggatctgtg gtttatgacc ttgccggacc tgttggaatt
    19921 gacggaaaag gtagacgagg ctttgacctc gctgggcctg atccggcaat ttgcgtcctc
    19981 ggacgcactg ttacatgacc ccagcggtta tttgcgcaaa tcattgcgtt acggccgtcg
    20041 ggttgataca agaaccaatc gactgataga ttaaggagga ttttatatga acgaaacaaa
    20101 gccggaacgc ggtcttgcgt ccaaaggcat tgaggtatat cccaactata ccggctccac
    20161 agccaagtgc ctgaactacg ccacccaaat cggcgatctg accaagggcg aacgggaaga
    20221 actggacgcc acttgctatg acgatgatgt ggaacacagc attaccggta ttcgcaagaa
    20281 agcagacgcc tttgaggtga cttttctgta caacgcaaag gacgccacat cggattatcg
    20341 ggtgctggca gctttggagg acgccggtgt gtccgtaccc attatggtta agctgccgga
    20401 cggcaccaag tttaacaact ctggtgtgcc cagcctgaag attaagggac cgggcgtaaa
    20461 cagcctgatg gaggctactg tctcttacaa gctggacggc gactggagca gagagttccc
    20521 cgccgcgtaa atcgactatt cgggaggcgg gcgactgcct ccccactttt taggaggaaa
    20581 tgacaatgaa tgaatcccat attgtaacca gaacatacga tttgcagctg aatggcggca
    20641 agactgtgca cctgcgtttg actgtagctg ctcagctgcg actgaaaaat aaattcaacg
    20701 aggacgccct ggatgtgatc ctgagcgctt ccagtgatcc ggagcggctc ctggctgtac
    20761 tggatgaggc cctgcatttt aacgatgatc ccaacggcga tctaaccggt gaggcgttgt
    20821 atgacgcgct ggtggacagc ggcgtcagcg gtatggacgc attctccagc attcttttca
    20881 agctggccca tgtatccggt ctgttgagtg acacccaggc ggaaaagctg tcctccggta
    20941 ttggcaaaat gctcaatgct gcttttgatg gcatggagca gacggcagaa agcgaggaac
    21001 agcccgcctc ctttccaggg taagtattgc accttggagg atatgatttt agaagccaat
    21061 gcttgcggcc tggcttttcc ggtcattctt gcaatgactt acggtgaatt aaagcgatat
    21121 atcctgttcc atcgtgaccg ggagcgcata cagtatcaaa atctgtcaca aatagcttat
    21181 atccaggccg gtgtgatcgc ttctattgtt gccggtgaag atatagaccc tgtgtatgaa
    21241 cgcttcccct attggactga ggaggatata ttggacattc aggcggctaa gacactggcc
    21301 tatttcaacc agttgtaatt agatcagaag gtgaggtgaa aaagtggatc aagaattggt
    21361 aacccgattt acggcagaca tcagcgagta taaaaagagc attacaacgc tccagggcga
    21421 gttgaaacag ttgtccggtg tgaccggcca agtgcgtgcg gcgaccgccc aagcgatgaa
    21481 ttccgcttat gaagatactc gcaagctggg taaacaggtg gaaagcctgg taaagacaca
    21541 agagcgcaat gtgcaagcgg ctacagcgag cagcgtcaag attatggatt actccaacaa
    21601 ggtggagcaa ttacagggca agctgaaatc gcagaacaaa gaatatgcct ccctggcagg
    21661 ccagttaacg gcggtgacct caaaatatcg agagcagcag gcttttttga acgattataa
    21721 agatggaatt gccggtgtca acaaacagca tgaggaattg gctgggttga ttcgcaccac
    21781 aagtagaata tcgacccgtt atatgacatt ggaggaaatt gaacagcaca gggccggatt
    21841 gcaacgcatg aaaaacgacc tggaggtctt caatgacgaa ctccgggatg tagggctgaa
    21901 tcccgataat ttgaaaacgg atacactcga taaactcaaa gcagaaattc aaagtgtttc
    21961 cgcacaaatg aaccagcaaa aaaatgctat ggcgcagacc acggctcaaa tcaataaagc
    22021 caacggcagc ctggcgatcg agaccacgcg gtataaatct ctacgcagta ccataaagca
    22081 gaacggcgaa gcgctgactg aaatgggcaa taagcttgac aacgctctgc aagaggaagc
    22141 cttcccaccg gttgaaagca aaatgaccaa gtttaaaaac aaggttaaaa gtctcggcag
    22201 cgcgtttgca accgtcggca gcaagacggg tgctgtattc ggggctatcg gtagggcaac
    22261 aggttccgta ttcggtaaaa tcgggtccgc agcgggcgcc gctttcggca aggtgcatag
    22321 tcacctgaaa aatatgcgtg cttcttccgg tacggccagt aagtctctgc tgaatgtggt
    22381 caagtctatc cgccgcatag gcgtggtatc gctggggttg aaagtgtgta aaaacatttt
    22441 cggtgagctg cgctcggtaa tcaccggtta tttaagtcag aatgaggccc tgaataaccg
    22501 tgtggaagcc ttaaaaaatg cctttgcaaa agctttggca ccggccatca atgtggttgt
    22561 ggggctgttt gaaaagctca tgccctatgc catgagtgtg gctaatgcca tcagcggctt
    22621 gctttcctct gtggggatcg cttcgcaagt aaatgccaca gccaccgctg tgggcaagac
    22681 cacaaaagag acgaaaaagc tatctcaagc acaaaaagag ttgtatgggt ttgaccaaat
    22741 tactaaggtc agtgatgatc agcaagacag cagctcgtcc aattcttctg cggccaagac
    22801 accggcagcg tccgaccagt tctccgctta tttggagaaa atcaagaacc tgtggaaaag
    22861 cggcgacttt gagggcattg gcgagcaggt tgcggcttcc tgcaataaag taatcgacaa
    22921 gatcaagaac ctggactggg acggcatacg gaaaaaggtc aatgatgcag tcagcggcat
    22981 tgccaatagc ctgaacggct ttgtacagga ctttgactgg gcaggtgtgg gtgagatcgt
    23041 gggacagggc gtgaatacga tattcagcgc actggacaca ttcctgacca cctttaagtt
    23101 cgaccagttg ggtgccgggc ttgcaagcaa cataaacggc ttggtgagca ctattgagtg
    23161 gggccaagtg gccaagacta tttcggatgc catcagtggt gtgttcaaga ccatttccgg
    23221 tttcttggaa aacctggact ggcgagggct ggctacggcg ctggagaatt ttatagccgg
    23281 tattgacttt gggggtatgg ctagctctct gtttgaggcg ctgggcgccg ccctgggtgg
    23341 tatttccgca ttcctcggca aactgattat ggacgccatc tccagtgtgc agacctattt
    23401 tggaggaaag atcaaagacg ccggcggtaa tgtggcccag ggcatttggg acggcattgt
    23461 tgacggtatt ggtgacgcag gaaagtggat caatgaacac atcttccagc cgtttctcaa
    23521 aggcttccag gaagccttta agatcaagtc accttcaagg gttatgaaag aacagggcgg
    23581 ctttatttcc caaggtctgt ttgacggtat cggcgatctg tggaaaaagg tcagccaaaa
    23641 attcaaagga tttaaggacg gcgttgttaa tttctttacc gggaaaaatg gcgttgtatc
    23701 aaaagtcacc ggccttggcg gtaagatcgt gaccggctta aagaacggcc tgaagaattt
    23761 gaaagccacc tttaccaatg cgttcaaagg ccccttaaac ggtgtgatca aactggtcaa
    23821 caatatggtt ggcaagatca atgacaagct gctgattagc gttggcagca cactgtctaa
    23881 tgtgcttagt gccctgggcg tgagcgtgac caacggccag taccagttgt tttctatacc
    23941 cactatccca gagctggaaa agggcggcgt gctgaaaaaa ggccaggtcg gtctgttgga
    24001 gggtaagggc gccgaggccg ttgtgccctt ggagcgaaac acccagtgga tcagcaaggt
    24061 agccgcaatg atggtgcaaa tgctgggtag cagcgggcag gcggtcaatg taacgatccc
    24121 ggtatatgtg ggcggtaagc atttaagcac ggtggtgctg gacgatgtga accaaacaga
    24181 aaagaaaggc cgtgacccag ttacggccac agcgtaagga gggacggtat gccactatat
    24241 attgacggta caaaaatgcc aaacccatca ttcaatgcca tatcctgttc agacgaaaag
    24301 gtgtggtcct ctaacacagg ccgctccaag tcggcttata tgaacggcag tatcgttcag
    24361 gttaaaaaaa caaggcagtt gtcattccca cctttgaccc gggcggagct ggacaagtta
    24421 aacggcgtga tcaacaatgc gagtaagccc tggcattcta ttaaactgga ggatacttcc
    24481 gggaatacgg tgttttcgtt caactgctac tttggtacgc ccagttggac agcctattcc
    24541 ggtgccaggg attgccggta tttcatcaac tacaaagtag atgccatcga gcgctaaagg
    24601 agtattttat gtacaagaca agcacagctt ttaaccaggc catcaaaaac ggggaacgga
    24661 tctatgtgaa ggttaaatgt ggcaatttca tttttggcta caacgatgag acggatccta
    24721 caagcccaaa tgagcaaaat aacattatgg agctgaatat tgaccgcagt atcagccatg
    24781 acgattacgc gctggcaaag tcctacgctt gtgggtgtaa ctgcgttctg tgggctgtgc
    24841 ccgccggagc cgtgcttcgc gggcagaaaa ccgtggtgta ctttggctgt atggtcaacg
    24901 gtgcagtgga gtgggtgcca atgggcgtgt tttatccgga aaaggtcact cggtccggcg
    24961 aatgtaccac tttggaaatg tacgaccaca tgtatgatct ttctatgccg tattcttccg
    25021 ccatcagcgg tcagcagacc cctttggcaa tcttaaaaga cctggcacgc cagggtaact
    25081 ttgagttggc tgccggcgtg gagagcaagg tctccggctt tggcacggta gatgtttctt
    25141 tgctctgcgg tacggaaaca gacgaggacg gcaagcagca ggttactgcc tataatgtga
    25201 atgacgccat cggttatgtg gccgggttct gcggctgtgc tgccgtcttt gaccgagagg
    25261 gcaagctgcg agtagacact ttctcccagg tatatgatgg tacggcagaa tacacggtga
    25321 cagacgacac ggtcacagag gtctctctgg cagagacgga caaaacctat ctggggatca
    25381 gctgcaacaa tgggaataaa aacattcttg cgccggatag tctgtcggcc aacagcgagg
    25441 ttctgtattt cgacaatccg ctgatcacca cccaggccca agcggaaaaa gtatttaacg
    25501 ctgtatctga tatgatctac atagatgatg gagaccaggg tgagactgta tttgacctgg
    25561 gcatacagta ccgaccggga agtatgacat tactcacggc caatccggcg ttggatagtt
    25621 tcgatgtgat cacctaccgg gacgataccg gcgatcacca tatccccttg atgggtgtgg
    25681 agtatgatta cgatggctcc gtcaccatgg atgtggccgc ccacgcccgt tcggaacagg
    25741 agggcagctc tgccggaagc attctttccc gcatgatctc taaggctatg cagcaggtca
    25801 cagcgccgtt ggcgcagcgc attcaggatg ctacggattc tatcacgaac gcagtgggcg
    25861 gttacgctgc tttgatcgac cgggacggcg atggcgtgtc agacgcgctt tatatcggag
    25921 agtacccggc agcggagggc aagaccaaag gccgctgcct gctgctgaac aagaacggta
    25981 tggccgtttc caccaccgga ctgcaaggtc cctttaagga ctttgcggtg tactacaaca
    26041 aaaaaaccaa ccagtattac ctgaatgcta cggacatttc agccggtaga ctctccggta
    26101 ttgagatcct tgtggataaa ggccgtgttg gtaattggat tatagataac gctactctta
    26161 cagagcaggg tggactgttt gcagattatg ttccggaaaa agacggaacg gcatatcgtg
    26221 tgtttttaca gcctgcattc aaatcggaca gtaaccctaa accggaaaac acttgggtta
    26281 tatctgtgca aaaggcagat gtgttgaatt acggtacagg aacatattct tacacatttc
    26341 gcgtgctggc caacggttgc gtcgatgtgg gtggtacatt aagcgtaaaa caaggcgcta
    26401 cctttagctc taatgtgaca ttaggcggga aattaaacgc accttccgaa cgagagataa
    26461 ttaacacggc ctctggtggt aataatttag tgatcggatt tgggcagtat gatctgggcc
    26521 tcaaaactta tttagagggt aacgatatat acttgagaat gcagcagtac ggcagcttgt
    26581 acatacaaat gggaccaaaa gacaatgttg aaaccagatt caaactttct aaatctcaat
    26641 ggacaataaa cggagatact gcatatcggg atacgatcac ttctgctggc ggatttatga
    26701 ttgatgcaaa tagtggaaaa aacggattgt acttaaacgc aaaaagcaca tggatttata
    26761 acgctgcgac aatcacaggc aatctgacgg tgcgtggaga tgtaacgctg aatttcaaat
    26821 cttcaagtgg taccatgcca ctggttgtaa acacaagagg cgttattacg gttgcaagct
    26881 catcggaacg gtacaaggag aacattaagc cggtagaaga cgctgtgctg gatccgagcg
    26941 ggctttacga tgtgcaggtg tgccagtaca attacaagcc agaatacaag gacaacgaat
    27001 tggtcagcgg gacgcagatc ggcgttattg cagaggatct ggacaagcat taccccaacg
    27061 cagtgatcta tgacagtgaa gggagacctg aaagctggca agatcgtatt atgatcccgg
    27121 caatgcttaa gctcattcaa gagcaaaaac agcagttgga cgatctgcgg gcagaggtgg
    27181 atgcattgaa agcaaaactg taaacaaaaa aggcggacag gcaattgcct gtccgcttgt
    27241 ggttataaat attggcgagt tttagaattc tcctcaggaa atataaactc tttgccatgt
    27301 tgatcgatga atattagtgt gctaatcctg cctccatatt cgtcgggatc aagcgttgca
    27361 catttgttcg ttgcccagta atctccatca tctgaatgga taacttcgcc aatggctccg
    27421 actggcttcg ttcgtttagt ggttgtttct cttgtgtctg ttactattgc ggctggggct
    27481 actgtgccat tcctttcggt gcgatacact acttgcggtt gcgtggtagt atgcttcttc
    27541 tttttcttct tagtggttgt gggctttgta gttgttgtgg ttgcggtcgc ctctgtggct
    27601 gctggttctg tagtagtctc tgtgggctgt gtagtaacac cagccagtgc actggataca
    27661 gcgtgatcta ccagactggc tgtctcctga tcctgcactc gatcatagtg cacccacaca
    27721 ccgataccga cccccaccgc cactacaacg gtcacaacaa ggatccacac cttggcctta
    27781 gacttcatct tcatctctcc tttcactccc caccatacca cacttccccg cagattgcaa
    27841 gaaaacagga ggcgattccc atgtaaaata caaattgcag tcaactgcaa acggcggctt
    27901 aggcacgctg tttttttatg tcaaaaagga ggattttatg cagacattaa atattaaggt
    27961 cacccagcag gcggtgatct tacaaaacaa agacccggtg acagctgaga atgtcaatca
    28021 gatccgctgt gtggtagagc tggatccggc atacgccgat ctggtcgtgc gggtgtgcat
    28081 gaacggccag tttgccactg tggtggatgg acagtgcttc gccccgccgc tgcaagaggg
    28141 aatgtgccgc ctgggcgttt acggctatgc tgtggatggc gagcagttgg tgcagcgtat
    28201 aagcccggag ccgtgcgtgt tttatgtgcg ccctggttct tatgacccgg cagctgtgga
    28261 gacggacgca ccggatccaa cggagttgga gtcttattac gccaaggtgc aggcactgct
    28321 caaggatatt ggtaagggtg tgaatggcac cacttatacg cccagcgtgt ccgcagcggg
    28381 cgagatcagt tggaccaatg acggcggaaa ggacaatccg gaaccggtga acattaaagg
    28441 cccaaagggt gacacaggtc cccagggcgc tcctggtaaa gatggagagc gaggaccgca
    28501 gggcgaaccg ggaaaagacg gcgcagcggg tccacagggt ccccaagggg agccgggcac
    28561 agagggtccg caaggctcac aaggtgagca aggtcctcag ggcgaacgag ggccaaaagg
    28621 tgatcctgga cctgcaggcg ctgatggcaa ggactatgtg ctgacggaca cggacaaaac
    28681 cgacattgcc gccaaggtgg agatccagga tggctctgtg actacgaaca agctggcgga
    28741 cggtgttgtt accggtgata aggtcagttc actggccatt gaggccaagc atattaagcc
    28801 gcgtacaata accggcatgc ggctggctct aaaaacggtc acagagaacc tgttaagtga
    28861 tgagttgcaa accaaactta ccagctgggt gggcactctg gcacaagcgg caggcgatgc
    28921 ggtcacctta cacgaatggt ggaacatctc tgagttctgc ccctatgtgc tgaatgtgga
    28981 ttatgacacc cagggcacca ttacattgca cgctgacgac gctaagagcg gcgatcatgc
    29041 cttgaccttg cgcagcgggg cgctggtgtc tttctttgaa gaagatggcg tggagtgtgc
    29101 cacagtcaca caatctgatt ttggtattgc ggtggtccgc cgagctgcgg acggcagcgg
    29161 gacggttacc ctgccgactg cgggcaacac cggctctgtt gagacctggg agaccgtgtt
    29221 taccaaaaca tttgacgccg atacaacgga caaacaaaac tggattttgt ctaagccgtg
    29281 cagaaaaatt aagttgcgca tggttagcgt tggaactact accaatagta gtgctggaga
    29341 ccaaactgta tatttgaatt cgtacacatc tgagacttac atacccaatg cgtttcgttt
    29401 cgatgttgca aaagataagg gaagcttcgt tgttgcagag gttgaattga ctgctgacat
    29461 ggtgcgtgta atgcaaaaca aatcagataa gtcaagtggc ttcaacccag ctgatgtcat
    29521 ggaaaaaggc tgtatatggc ttagcaacaa ggttaacttc aacatattca aggatgtgga
    29581 ggctcacggt gcgattaagt cgttaggttt tccaaccaat ggacgaacaa ttggtgcggg
    29641 cacgcaagtt gaagtattgg gggtggcaaa atgagcatcg agacagaaag ccgcattgcg
    29701 tttttgaagt ctgagctggc ggaaaccgac tacctgtgtt tgaaatttac agatggtgcc
    29761 ttgtccgagg atgagtacgc accgatccgc cggcagcggg cggcataccg ggcagagatc
    29821 aacgccctgc aagggggtga tagccgtgag tgacgctata atcgtagcta ttgtgtccgg
    29881 tgtgttttcc ctggcaggat atttatttgg caattataag agtcaaagca agaccatgta
    29941 ccgaatagat cagctggaaa aaaagcagga caaacataat acgctgattg agcgtatgta
    30001 caatgttgag gatcgcatac atgtgcttga gaataagcaa gctgttgcgg atcatagaat
    30061 taaagatttg gaggacaaca aaaaatgaaa gtgacaaccg gaacgatcgc acgcaccgct
    30121 gtactggtgg tgtcgctgct gaatgtattg ctcaatgcct ttggcaagaa ccctttgccg
    30181 ttcagtgacg atgaggtgta caccgccgtg tcaacggtgg tggcagtagt agcttccctg
    30241 gctgcctggt ggaagaacaa cagcatcacc aaggcagctt tgaaagcaga tgagaccttg
    30301 gcactggagc ggacggagac agcagagagt gaggcggtca gtcatgagta agctgtatta
    30361 ctgccggcag acaaccgaaa agtgcaaatc tatcagatac ccaagcaaat tccaccccta
    30421 taaatacggc acttccggct gtatctatac cagtggttgc ggagtgtgcg ccagtctcat
    30481 ggtgctccat aacttcggct ttaccgggct ggatactgct gcctggacgc agaagtgcct
    30541 ggttatgggt gcacgcagcg cagagggaac ggatatggac accatcaccg cttacctgga
    30601 aaaatactac ggcgttctca gcaagcgtgc aaagacagtt gaggagctga agaagcacct
    30661 gaaaagtggt ggcaaggcca ttgtgtgcgt atccggtggc ggcaagcagc tgttctccaa
    30721 cggcggccac tatatctata tcggcggcct ggacaagagc ggtaatctga tcgtcttaga
    30781 tccgtactgg tatgatggta agtttaccat gaccgcaagc cggcggaagt acaccaaggt
    30841 gaagaacgcc cgggaagtgt atgtacagcc taccgccctt gcttccgaca tcagcggcat
    30901 ttggctgttc accaacgcca agggtgccaa gacagtgtat gcggaaagtg atgtaaatta
    30961 ccgcaaggca agccccaagg cgcccgccat taagccgggt acatatacca ccacagtagt
    31021 gcgtggtatt tacaagggcg caggcgcagc caccggacgc aagaaggtca aggacctgac
    31081 cacggacggc cggcgacacg ctacaagcag taagtcgaaa gaagacgcta tgtttcgggc
    31141 aggcacaacc atcaccgtgc tggagacaaa gctgctcggc accggtaacc tatgggcgcg
    31201 ctgcccctcc ggctggctgt gtgtatggga aaaggatatt gaccgtaaat tcatcaagta
    31261 aagcagaaag cccaccgtta tccggtgggc tttctgtgtt ttttatcaaa aaaatatgac
    31321 aaaaagataa aaaaattcat gtttttattg aattttacat actcttatga tagaatgcaa
    31381 ctgcaaatta gttgcaaaga ggtggaaagg attgagccag tttgaaaaac tctgggaccg
    31441 gtttttgtta gttccaagtg attttaccta tgatgaatta agaaaaatca tgaaacatta
    31501 cggttatagt gagaataata aagggaaaac atctggttct cgagtagtat ttataaagag
    31561 ggatgatgta gaaaaaacga caatatttct tcacaaacct catggatccg atgcgtatgt
    31621 tagaaaagct gcgattagaa gcataattgc tgctatggaa aggaatggtg atattaaatg
    31681 agcaatgtta ttcagtacaa agggtatttt gcgaatgtgg aatatagcca agaagatcaa
    31741 atccttttcg gcaaaataga gggcattcgt gatttagtca catttgagtg cgaaaacgca
    31801 ggcgaggtgg aacaagcttt caaagatgct gtggacgatt atttggaatt ttgcgaagaa
    31861 gagggcaaag atccgaacaa aagctttagc ggctcattca atgtaagagt aagtccggaa
    31921 ttgcataggg atatatgggc ggcagcgacc aaacgcaata tgacattaaa tgcgtatgtg
    31981 aatgaggcgt tgcatacttc actgaaaaaa gtgggcgatt ccaatattgt gtttgttttt
    32041 ccatcaagac cattacagga aaagagtata tcaaatcttt ccgtaaataa agacgcctat
    32101 gaatcggttg aaaatggatt ttcatgtggt gtaagcagaa atctaattat gagtcgaggt
    32161 gtaaatcaat gagctataat ttgaaattac aaacatatct tatgagcaag gtgtctattg
    32221 ataccaaact aatcaaagga gaaaaagaaa cattagttat agaatgttcg gcttctccga
    32281 gatttcctac taacgacggc aataatactt tgctgcttgc ttttaatgca tccatatatg
    32341 aaaaagataa gagggacact gagaaaattg taaatgtgga tgcggagttc gtttatgaat
    32401 gcaacatgca ccctgagaat acaaaagagt tgcaggacta cattcgtgaa aattgccttg
    32461 ctgaaataca ggacatagct ttcgagcata tcaataagat ttttgaagct atgaacttta
    32521 ctgggctaaa aatagaggca agtgagtaag ttgcaatttt taccaagttc aatgaaaaac
    32581 gcttgacaac acatcttcct ttgtagtata acgaaaaaca aaggaggaat gaaaaatgat
    32641 tgtggaagat accaaggatt tggttgaaac tgcggactat gtgatcatcg aagctgtttt
    32701 agtggatgat ggattgcgtt acaaacaact ttctgttggc attaaagccc aaaacggtga
    32761 tattatccgc ataattccaa tatcgacaat gatgatgtga gaaaaggccg tgcagttcac
    32821 aagactgttc ggccttttta ttttgttcga aaaataagtg tgtgcacttt ctgaaaaaat
    32881 ggttgatttt tttgtactct atcgctacaa taaaagtgaa ggagtgattg tgatgttgag
    32941 tgtattcgat gtggcaacat atatcctgca aaagcatggc gatatgtcca gtatgaaatt
    33001 acaaaagctg tgttactatg cacaggcgtg gtctttggtg tgggatgatg caccactatt
    33061 tgacgaggat tttgaggctt gggccaatgg tcctgtatgc cccgagcttt ttcacaaaac
    33121 acaaggtcag ttcattgtcc atgcttctga tgagcaaggg gatgtgagcc gcttgtccga
    33181 taatcaaaaa gattccatta ataaagtgct ggatttctat ggcgataagg acgcgcaatg
    33241 gttgagtcag ttaacacacc tggaagaacc ctggaagtcc gctcggcgtg gtgtacctat
    33301 gggtatggga tcttctaaca tcattagtaa agattctatg gctatgtatt atggcgggct
    33361 cgaagcataa gaaaaagcat actgcgtgcg cttataacgg gttgcaagtc aaaaaagagc
    33421 cgacagcccg cgatttttat acaaagaagc aaccgacctc tatcgctcag ccagagagtt
    33481 acctttctga aaatccatct tggaatttta gctttaggga tacagcgcat tgggcttttt
    33541 cgtctgaaca tgtcggaatg gatatttggg atgaaattat tccaaaatta gaagattttg
    33601 agagcatgac ttggagcgat attttgattg ccgccaaaaa acaaaaccat agcatttctg
    33661 tgtcggattt gcatgcagat gcacaaaaat atttagcaca aaggcgggtg gagtcggaat
    33721 caatcgtgtc cttgcgattg ggcgggagaa agcgcatata cggtatgcta ataggttcta
    33781 catttaatat tatctggtat gatgaagagc atggcgacaa cagtcggtgc gtttgcagat
    33841 caaaaaagaa gcatacataa gtcacaacat ttggccgggc agttcacaag actgttcggc
    33901 ctttttctat acctaattat atctaaatgc aataaagagg cccggatggg gaactggg
//
LOCUS       Prophage_in_PurF_locus_XieH_2016__YSZC12003_36005_NODE_238_length_99923_cov_5.91259_(Phage_only)       36021 bp    DNA     linear   UNA 14-APR-2020
DEFINITION  AcrIIA22-encoding prophage
ACCESSION   geneious|urn:local:
VERSION     geneious|urn:local:.:oj-c422o39:1
KEYWORDS    .
SOURCE      
  ORGANISM  .
FEATURES             Location/Qualifiers
     misc_feature    complement(240..1265)
                     /note="Geneious type: TIGR02225"
                     /standard_name="TIGR02225"
     misc_feature    1267..1437
                     /note="Geneious type: PKI"
                     /standard_name="PKI"
     misc_feature    complement(1439..2095)
                     /note="Geneious type: NTase_sub_bind"
                     /standard_name="NTase_sub_bind"
     misc_feature    complement(2114..2590)
                     /note="Geneious type: TIGR02209"
                     /standard_name="TIGR02209"
     misc_feature    complement(2623..3267)
                     /note="Geneious type: HTH_19"
                     /standard_name="HTH_19"
     misc_feature    3414..3620
                     /note="Geneious type: TIGR02531"
                     /standard_name="TIGR02531"
     CDS             3681..3851
                     /codon_start=1
                     /standard_name="CDS"
     misc_feature    complement(3841..4218)
                     /note="Geneious type: DUF2513"
                     /standard_name="DUF2513"
     misc_feature    4630..4812
                     /note="Geneious type: HHA"
                     /standard_name="HHA"
     CDS             4809..5012
                     /codon_start=1
                     /standard_name="CDS"
     misc_feature    5022..5327
                     /note="Geneious type: Vps55"
                     /standard_name="Vps55"
     CDS             5320..5556
                     /codon_start=1
                     /standard_name="CDS"
     CDS             5549..5776
                     /codon_start=1
                     /standard_name="CDS"
     CDS             5776..5910
                     /codon_start=1
                     /standard_name="CDS"
     misc_feature    5894..6373
                     /note="Geneious type: Sipho_Gp157"
                     /standard_name="Sipho_Gp157"
     CDS             6384..7013
                     /codon_start=1
                     /standard_name="CDS"
     misc_feature    7015..7536
                     /note="Geneious type: NinB"
                     /standard_name="NinB"
     misc_feature    7533..7817
                     /note="Geneious type: DZR"
                     /standard_name="DZR"
     misc_feature    7814..8212
                     /note="Geneious type: SSB"
                     /standard_name="SSB"
     misc_feature    8222..8956
                     /note="Geneious type: Phage_rep_org_N"
                     /standard_name="Phage_rep_org_N"
     misc_feature    8966..9280
                     /note="Geneious type: TIGR00122"
                     /standard_name="TIGR00122"
     misc_feature    9277..9717
                     /note="Geneious type: RusA"
                     /standard_name="RusA"
     CDS             9865..10530
                     /codon_start=1
                     /standard_name="CDS"
     misc_feature    10535..10771
                     /note="Geneious type: DUF551"
                     /standard_name="DUF551"
     misc_feature    10771..10956
                     /note="Geneious type: Neil1-DNA_bind"
                     /standard_name="Neil1-DNA_bind"
     misc_feature    10975..11328
                     /note="Geneious type: TIGR00576"
                     /standard_name="TIGR00576"
     CDS             11334..11426
                     /codon_start=1
                     /standard_name="CDS"
     misc_feature    11451..11864
                     /note="Geneious type: TIGR02473"
                     /standard_name="TIGR02473"
     misc_feature    12070..12273
                     /note="Geneious type: TIGR04554"
                     /standard_name="TIGR04554"
     misc_feature    12597..13673
                     /note="Geneious type: DUF4417"
                     /standard_name="DUF4417"
     misc_feature    14234..14608
                     /note="Geneious type: TIGR02984"
                     /standard_name="TIGR02984"
     misc_feature    14584..15867
                     /note="Geneious type: TIGR01547"
                     /standard_name="TIGR01547"
     misc_feature    15869..17422
                     /note="Geneious type: Phage_prot_Gp6"
                     /standard_name="Phage_prot_Gp6"
     misc_feature    17426..19042
                     /note="Geneious type: TIGR01641"
                     /standard_name="TIGR01641"
     CDS             19030..19263
                     /codon_start=1
                     /standard_name="CDS"
     misc_feature    19387..20049
                     /note="Geneious type: DUF4355"
                     /standard_name="DUF4355"
     misc_feature    20065..21180
                     /note="Geneious type: P22_CoatProtein"
                     /standard_name="P22_CoatProtein"
     CDS             21197..21322
                     /codon_start=1
                     /standard_name="CDS"
     CDS             21362..21748
                     /codon_start=1
                     /standard_name="CDS"
     misc_feature    22042..22536
                     /note="Geneious type: TIGR01725"
                     /standard_name="TIGR01725"
     CDS             22533..22901
                     /codon_start=1
                     /standard_name="CDS"
     misc_feature    22914..23357
                     /note="Geneious type: Phage_tail_3"
                     /standard_name="Phage_tail_3"
     CDS             23413..23850
                     /codon_start=1
                     /standard_name="CDS"
     misc_feature    23870..24145
                     /note="Geneious type: ICE2"
                     /standard_name="ICE2"
     misc_feature    24171..27044
                     /note="Geneious type: TIGR02168"
                     /standard_name="TIGR02168"
     CDS             27167..27424
                     /codon_start=1
                     /standard_name="CDS"
     misc_feature    27436..29979
                     /note="Geneious type: Peptidase_S74"
                     /standard_name="Peptidase_S74"
     misc_feature    complement(30019..30561)
                     /note="Geneious type: Mucin"
                     /standard_name="Mucin"
     misc_feature    30642..32522
                     /note="Geneious type: Collagen"
                     /standard_name="Collagen"
     CDS             32522..32704
                     /codon_start=1
                     /standard_name="CDS"
     misc_feature    32697..33050
                     /note="Geneious type: DUF4127"
                     /standard_name="DUF4127"
     misc_feature    33053..33319
                     /note="Geneious type: Holin_SPP1"
                     /standard_name="Holin_SPP1"
     misc_feature    33312..34229
                     /note="Geneious type: Peptidase_C39_2"
                     /standard_name="Peptidase_C39_2"
     misc_feature    complement(34278..34700)
                     /note="Geneious type: SecB"
                     /standard_name="SecB"
     misc_feature    complement(34721..35116)
                     /note="Geneious type: HTH_3"
                     /standard_name="HTH_3"
     misc_feature    complement(35094..35507)
                     /note="Geneious type: Gp49"
                     /standard_name="Gp49"
     CDS             35758..35913
                     /codon_start=1
                     /standard_name="CDS"
     misc_feature    35758..35913
                     /note="Geneious type: AcrIIA22_homolog"
                     /standard_name="AcrIIA22_homolog"
ORIGIN      
        1 gctgtatatg gagagttgtc cgagctggcc gaaggagcac gattggaaat cgtgtaacat
       61 ctaaacgggt gttcgagggt tcgaatccct tgctctccgc caaaaatgcc ccgaatggcg
      121 cgtgattacg cgaaattcgg ggttttcttt ttttgctttt ctctgttttg cacttgtggc
      181 aatttgtgtg ccaatgttgg tgtttgacgg catttttgtc ttacttttgt cttactcgtt
      241 caggaagaaa caaagtcgtt taactgctcg gcggtacgct gtgctctgct ctgtcgaatg
      301 tgggtgtaca catccatagt cagttctacc ttggagtgcc ccagtagctg ggcagcgtcc
      361 ttggccgata gatcggcgtc aaagcagatg gtggcaaagg cgtgtcgtaa ttggtgcggg
      421 gtgagcgtca cgccggtagc ttttcggtac gcccgccatt ggctgttgaa ttgtgagagg
      481 gtaagcggct gtccgttgcg gctgaagata taaccggatc cgggtggcag tgcgtttttg
      541 agcggcgcca ataatgggat cgtgcgtatg ccgctatctg attttgttcg atggcaaatg
      601 gtaggcttgc catactcata gactacgact ttggatatgt ggatcaggtt ggcttcgcgg
      661 tctatgtcct cgtaccttag agccagtgct tcgccacgcc gacagccagt ataaagtata
      721 agataagcga acaatccaaa ggacacatct acggattgct tgactttctc tatatccgcc
      781 tcgttgggca gcgcacgcgg cgtttttgga gcaccttttg gtatcttggt aaccgttgtc
      841 gggtttgtac ttaaaatgcc ttgtagaacg gcgtagtcga atatttgagc ggctacgatc
      901 tttcgcaggg caatggtgtg cttggcatac cccttcttgc ccatgtcgtt tagaaaacgc
      961 tgcaattcaa gagtggtaat atcctttatg agctgctgcc caaaagcagc ttgcaggtca
     1021 cgcaggggtg cctggtagca atcgtatgta taatgcgcaa cttccgcctc gtgcgctgcg
     1081 ttccattggt cagagatagc ggagaaggtg gggttgatca agcgctctct tacttttgtg
     1141 gcgtcagaca gtaaccgggc ttgcttttga tccagttcct ttttgctgtg gccgtagacg
     1201 gtttggcgct tatagctgcc gtccggctgg accacattca cctttctttg catatatttc
     1261 ttcaaaatgt accactcctt tgcgggcagc gccgaaaaag ggcgcaaaaa tgccctgctt
     1321 gatttatcgg cagggatgtg gtacaatatc caatattggg taggttatgt actgcatatc
     1381 ctgcttatcg gctctatcct gttggcgcag ggtagggctt tttttatttt gttgtgattt
     1441 actctaactt cccggccaac gcctggaatt gatggagata gttgtctttg atgtcctcaa
     1501 agatcttggt ggcctctgcg tcatcgtaca ggtgcgtggt caggttgcga gcgttcagga
     1561 tctctaccca caccaggtcg ttatccacaa ggccgtcagc aaaggcttgg cgcataaccg
     1621 gcttggggct gttcacttcc gtatagccct gctccagcag atactcacgg caggttttcc
     1681 acgccagctc ggtgcagaat tcaaagcgct ggatcacacc gtcacgcacg gtggaattgg
     1741 gcagcttgtc atagtcggca atggcctcct ccaggcgctg cactgcgtct ttgaatttgt
     1801 cccgcttttc ttcatatttg ctcattaagg atacaccgtc cttttctata ttctgaagta
     1861 gcttggggtc tgtgtccgct cggacaaaga ccaggtcaaa gtccaacagg gtaggcagat
     1921 cttcaatggc ctgggcaagc tgcgcctgcc gtcctcggtc gtctataccg tagatagcca
     1981 ggtcgatgtc gctgcgctgc cggttgtcac cacgtgcccg ggagccgtaa agcaccacct
     2041 tagccgcgcc gtactgccgg ccgatttttg caatttgttt gtagagtttg tccatagggt
     2101 tataccttgc cgcttaattc ttgaagcact tggggcatgg cttgtagcca agtctttttg
     2161 cgtcgtcttt ggtgaacaca cggaacgatt tggtttctgt aaaattctta caggagtatt
     2221 gatgataata cttttcgtcg ttagtgcaaa cgatgtatcg cttatagaat gccagttcaa
     2281 gcacattctg attgttacta gaaaacatga actcacggtc tttgatttcc gaatcgtatt
     2341 tttctttcaa atcgtcatac tgtgtattga cagcgttcaa tgatctttga actgcattcc
     2401 tttccgatct cagttggcgg cactctgcat ttttatatat ggcaaagccc gcagcaattg
     2461 ccgcaatgat aaaggcaact acagccaggc tgataactgc tttcatttgc ctgtccaact
     2521 gctgacgctg cttggcaccc ggaacattta ctatattcac ttccacatcg ttatcgtcag
     2581 aataattcat gcattttccc tctttctttt ttcattatga ttttattgtt cgatctcgcg
     2641 gacaagcagg cgaggaatgc caagaacatg gcattgctcc aggtcctcgt ttcggatagt
     2701 cttaggggtg tactccgggt tgataggaat aagcttcacc cagtcttcac cgtccacata
     2761 ttctatcttc ttcaatgtag ccatatcgcc gtcatagatg atggcgccga tctcaccgga
     2821 gcggttcatg gtgctctgct tcaggatcag caccttgtcg ccgtccatat actgcgggta
     2881 catactgtca cccttaacag agagtacaaa gaagtcatcc cggctgcggc catgcagata
     2941 agacttaggg atctccaccg tctcgccgct ccagtcctcg tacgcagggt agtcataccc
     3001 ggcggcaatc tcaccaatta ccgggaatat cacagtatct tctgtcactt ccggggcact
     3061 aaattttgtt tcccaaccca ttaaataatc gggagttgta ttcagcgcat tggcgattgc
     3121 ttcaatcttg cttgatggaa tattagtaat aataccgttt tcgtatttat gtattgtttg
     3181 ttttgtagtg tgaatgcgag ctgccaattc gtcttgcgtt agatttttgt ccagccgcat
     3241 ttcttttatt ctttgaccaa tagtcattta tggcacctcc tttttctaaa ttatacaacg
     3301 cacagagtaa cctgtcaaga aatatttttc aagaaaattg caagaaataa cttgacaagt
     3361 tacattcacg gtggtacaat gagagtaacc tgataagtta cggaggtgat aacatgctga
     3421 acagggcgct attcaaagca gaattggtca agaacggata cacatttaag tcgatggcaa
     3481 atgagatcgg tatttcagag cggacatttt ccacgagggt aaaaaccggt gacttcggct
     3541 cttctgagat tgacattatg gtcgatcgtc ttcacatcaa ggacccgaga cctgtttttt
     3601 ttgctcaatt agtaacctga caagttacta ttggccagcc tttagataag cagcaggcag
     3661 ttaaagcgag gtgaataaaa gtgattgttg tattggttct tatttccact gttgcgatga
     3721 tcagtgcact gatggcgcat tggaggctaa gagcggttct gtactatttg actgataaga
     3781 acatccaatt caccgaagtg gatatggaga agtgcctgcg ccaggtgctg gaacaccaat
     3841 tcaaacggta ggtggattaa gcaacattga tgataagaca ctggttgcga cggatgagag
     3901 aacattcaga gaagcagagg caaatttgga agcaattttc tttgtttttc tccatatatt
     3961 gtcatctcgg atgttatcca gcagatcgtg acctggcatg aggatggatt ccacaaaata
     4021 tgttggtgtg gtgcatagat ctgcaaccga gacggccttt atgtatccgg cctctgacag
     4081 caagctgatt gtatacaaga tttcttcaga agtgtatggg cctatttgaa ttgtagaggc
     4141 gtctaagtgg tcgttgtaac cgagatgttc ttcaaggtag atcagtacct ctcttacaca
     4201 gtctttgttt aatttcatct gatttcgtcc tttcgtcata ataacatcat tatagcaacg
     4261 attcacaacc aatgccagtc ttttgggcgg cggcagaact aagcaggcag cgggactttt
     4321 tcatttcttc tctttcttct tttctttttt gtcaaattac cccctatgtt cctgcttccg
     4381 gtgcccaccc acccaacatc acatttatcg ccaacggcac ttctgccgtg cagcgggcag
     4441 cttgcggctc tgccgcttgc ccaaagggct ggcaaataaa aaggaccgac tgctggcaca
     4501 gtcggtcaaa ggagttgata gtcaaaaggc atacacacat atcaacacct atagtatagg
     4561 cgttgagaga gaaaaagtca aggcatacgg acaatccggc cttgcgtaac tttaattgag
     4621 gtgaacgaaa tgaagaaaga actgaccacc gtgatcatgg ttatggtgga cggcaaggtt
     4681 aagcccttgg aggacttgac ggaagaagaa cacagccgca tgctggcggc gatggcgcac
     4741 cggctcacag agagcatgag cgactactac gcccagcacc cggatgaggt aaaggagttg
     4801 gcaaagatat gagagaaaaa gaagggttcc gggacaacct ggaacgaatt gacgcggcgt
     4861 tccccgggcg ggaaatgctg aatgtcagcg aggtgtcccg ctttaccggc ttggaccgtg
     4921 gcaaagtggg tgctgactgg caggaacact tttgccgtgt gggaagaagt aagtacatga
     4981 gcaaggtgac ccttgcccgg ctgctgagtt aggaggacgg tatgacgaaa cgagaaaagg
     5041 cagggatagt gctggtgatc accggctttc tgctggtgat gttgggctgc tgcttggtgg
     5101 cggacaacct ctattggtgg gtgtccgttg tgatcagcgg caccggatgt gcgctaatag
     5161 ctctggcggt gttcgtgctg cccaaggacg aggacgagcc ccggcaggac aagcagctga
     5221 tggttgaaga tgataaggat agagtggtgc tgctggcacc gctgacagat tttgatgtgg
     5281 cgtatctacg cgccttaaaa ctgggaaagg acaataacaa tgagtaatga atatatggat
     5341 ttggtgatca tgaccaacgg caaggtgtgc cgtgctcctg ggttcagcga aatacggtcc
     5401 ggttacagag tggccgtgca gggctgtaca tacgatgtgt tggaggctgt gtctgtacct
     5461 gtgagcgagg ctctgctgac gctgcctaag gcgtatgggt tcgttcgccc gctggagtat
     5521 gacgaggaca agcaggagga gaatgccgat gtatgacaaa gaggcgggcg tgatcgcctg
     5581 tgacagctgc gacattgcca ttgagggtta tgggttctcc atcggtgcgg gcaacgatga
     5641 gcccagcggt agctactgct gggaatgtgc ttgcgagaag ctggagcagc tgctggacga
     5701 gagcaacaag gaagcgacca ttgtgcggcg cagcgaaaac tggcttcgca gctgctacga
     5761 cctgggggtg atctgatgac cagcgcagag atggacaagt ttgtgcagga ctacggcttt
     5821 tgcccccaag actgcgaccc ggaggagcgg gcagaggccc gcattgtact gaatatagac
     5881 aaaggagaac gatatggcga cactgtatga actgaccggc caggcagccc agctgatgga
     5941 gctgcttgaa gccggagaga ttgatgaaca gacggtccag gacacattgg acagcatgat
     6001 ggtgccggag aagctggagg actacggtat ggtgatccgg cagctgacgg cggatgtgga
     6061 ggactacaag cgagaaaagg acttcttcgc tgaaaaacag aggcgggcgg acaacgccat
     6121 taagcggatg aaaaagacac tggcacagta cctggctgca acccagcagg ataaggtgca
     6181 ggccggacga ttcgtgctga ccagtacatc gagcaagtcg gtggatgtgt tcaatatggc
     6241 agcggtgccg gcagaataca tgcggcccca gccgcccaag gtggacaagg tgtcaatccg
     6301 aaatgctctg ttggcagggg agacggtagc cggtgcggcg ttgattgaga cccccggctg
     6361 cgtgatcaag tgaggtgaat ggaatggaga acatgaagat atatgatgcg gtgcgcaagg
     6421 ttccggacag cgccaagaag aacattagag gtggccgctt aaagggcatg actgatatta
     6481 acccaatgtg gcgtattaag gcactgacgg agcagtttgg cccttgtggt atcggttgga
     6541 aggtggaagt cagccgcaca tggcaagatc tgggcgcgga cggcgtggtg actgtgtatg
     6601 tgcaactgct actctatgtg aagtacaacg atgcatggag cgcccctatt ccgggtattg
     6661 gcggttcctc gttggtggcc aaggagggta gcggcctgta cacctccgat gagtgctaca
     6721 agatggctta tacggacgct ctgtctgtgt gctgcaagat gttagggttc ggtgcagatg
     6781 tgtactgggc agctgatcgg acaaagtacc agcaggtgca gcctcaggac gcgaagaaag
     6841 aacaagcacg gcggcaggca gcggagaaga tcagcccgga ccaggtggtt attctgaaag
     6901 aaaatgcaga gaatgagcgg gtcaaaaagg ccttggccta ttacaaggtg agccgtattg
     6961 aagatctgac ccggcaccaa gctgatcaaa tcttcatgaa gctgggccta taagatgaaa
     7021 attgaattca aaaaagctga cctggttccc actatggcca aggtgggggc gttcattgag
     7081 tccctggttg ataaggaaga gtatgtgctg gagatcaagc caagggttaa gcaccgcagc
     7141 ttagacgcca ataggtacat gtgggcattg atcggcaagc tgcaagcgga gttggccaag
     7201 aacgatccgc atatcaccaa ggacgagata taccagggct atgtgcggca gtatggcaag
     7261 tctgtggact accaactgcc ggacagtgcc gtgaatgcca tgacgaaatc atgggggagg
     7321 aacggcctgg gatggacagc ggagaaggtg gacgatggta tctacccgcg cacctcgttg
     7381 gtgcgcttct actacggcac cagttgctac ggaacgaagc gcatggctcg gctgatagat
     7441 gccgtggtgc aggactgcaa agcactgggc attgagacta tgccgtcggc ggagctggcg
     7501 cagctgatgt ctgcttggga ggaacggaaa cagtgaagaa gagcattatt cagccggaag
     7561 agcagcggca gtgctacctg tgcggctctg tgcgggccct ggagcgacac catgtattcg
     7621 gggcatataa cagacgaaaa agcgagaaat acggcttgac ggtgctcctg tgccataatt
     7681 gccacaacga gccgccgaga ggtgcacacc actgcaagca gacgatggat tatttacatc
     7741 gggtggggca gcaggcattt gaagctgcct acccggacaa ggactttata tctatttttg
     7801 ggaggaatta tctatgatta acagtgttgt aattatgggt cgactgacct acgaaccgga
     7861 gctgagagcc acgcccagcg gcgtctccgt tgtgcggttc caggtggctg tggaccgcaa
     7921 ctatcagaag gcaggcgagg atcgcaagac ggactttatc gactgcaccg cctggcggca
     7981 gacggcagaa tttgtgtgca aatacttcca taaaggctcc atgatcgccg tggagggctc
     8041 tttgcagaca gacaactata cggaccagaa cggcgagaaa cgcaagagcg tgcagctggt
     8101 ggccagccag gtgtccttct gcggctcaaa ggcagagagt ggcgcgcaga ctgcagcacc
     8161 cgcaccggac gcagagtttg agccgattga tgatgacgac ctgccgtttt aaggagtaga
     8221 tatgagcaat cagggttggg tgaaagccta ccggcaactg ctggattggg agtggtacac
     8281 cgatgtaccc acattcaaac tgttcttgca tttattgctt atcgtcaaca gggagccgca
     8341 gcaatggcga ggccaaacgc tgagcagcgg ctccgtggta acctccatca gcgctttagc
     8401 aagcggtagc gggctgtcag atatgcaagt gagaacggcg ctgaaacact tgcaaaaaac
     8461 tggcgagatt tccaagaatg taacaaacaa aaataccgtt attatcctgc gtaactacgc
     8521 caaatatcaa gggtcagcag acgataggca acaagcagat aacaatcaaa taacaaacaa
     8581 acaacaaaca gataacaatc aaataacaag cgctttctat aaacaagaat gcaagaatga
     8641 aagaatagag aaggggagag agcgcgcgag cgcgtgcacg cccgcaaaat tatatggcga
     8701 gtttaagaat gtgcgattaa ccgatgagga gtttgcaaag ctgaaaaagc aattcccact
     8761 tgactggcaa cggctaatca agaacttgtc cttccacatt cacaacaccc acaagaccta
     8821 ttacgaccac ttctctgttt tgcagaagtg gggtgcagag gacaggaaga acagcggggc
     8881 attgcaaagc ccgccgtcct acgacctgga gcagatcaag cgggacacca tgaacaacac
     8941 agacatcaag ttttaggagg agcctatgga actgaacaaa ctgacaccac ggcaggcgtt
     9001 gatctatgac gcactgatcc cgcccggcat gccggttagg ggcaaagagc tggcgcggcg
     9061 aacgcgcatt agcgagcggg acctgagatc ggagcgtaag gctatgcagg aacagggcgt
     9121 gcccattgtc accggagact ttgggtacat gctggtggat gagaacaacc cggagccact
     9181 gctgcggtat gccaagcggc tgaacgctca cggcgatgaa gagctggcca cggcagcaat
     9241 ggcccagcag atctatgaaa ggctggtgac agcaagatga tagtacgatt gacgatacag
     9301 ggagagcccc agggcaaggg acggcaccgg gctgtgcgcc ggggtgacca catagctaca
     9361 tatacgccca gaaagaccaa ggactacgag gacgaggtgc ggttctgcta ccggcaggaa
     9421 tatggagatc tgatggcttt tgctgtggac gagccggtca gtgcaacgat cattgcagcg
     9481 tttggcattc ccaaaagtgt aagcaaaaag tgtaaggtgg agatgatggc cggcagtgtg
     9541 ctacccacca aaaagccgga cacggacaac atcgccaaga tcgtgctgga tgcattgaac
     9601 ggcctggcct acccggatga caagcaggtg gtggagttgc aagtgttcaa gacctatgac
     9661 ttggatggct atgtggaggt cgagctgcgg aactggagga cacggacaga tggctgaaca
     9721 atgtgcattc tatgtgcgct gtgatcgctg ccggtatggc cgcaacctgg gcagcaatga
     9781 atacggctgc cgcaaacacc tggcaccgga cggaaagacg atacacaggg ggcggtacag
     9841 ctgcgagaat gggagggaaa aggaatgaat gtgttagtag cttgtgagga aagtcaagaa
     9901 gtatgtaagg ctttcagaga aaaagggcat aacgctttta gctgtgatgt gcaagagcca
     9961 tcgggcgggc accctgaatg gcacattttg ggtgacgctc tggaagccat taagggcggc
    10021 acagtcgtaa ccatggacgg acaggtgcat gatgttggga agtgggattt tctgattgca
    10081 cacccgccgt gtacatattt gacgtcggcc ggcgcgatac gcctttttaa tcgcgatcat
    10141 acggtaaaag actggaacag agaacggctt ggatgggaag cgcggcgctt cttcttgcaa
    10201 ctgctgtatt ccggtgttga aagaatcgtt gtggaaaatc cgtgtccgct ccggtggttc
    10261 aacttgccgg agtataacca gatcattgag ccatatatgt ttggcgatcc gtggaaaaaa
    10321 cggacatgcc tctggctgca aaacgttccg ctgttgattc cgacaaacat cgtaaaacct
    10381 gaggggctat gggtcggcag cacctccggg cgggagcaca gcactggaag ggtaaaatcc
    10441 gagtacatcc tgaaatcaaa ccgggacagt aaaacccgcg ccaagacctt ccccggtatt
    10501 gcaaaagcaa tggctgaaca atgggggtaa cacaatgtgt acaggaatga caagctttaa
    10561 ccggccggac ggctggatca gtgtaaggga caggtttcca gaaacaatgg aaaatgtact
    10621 tgtgtatgac gatgatgttg gaattgccgt cggatttttt gcccaccata ctgcaagttg
    10681 gtttgttttc aattttcttg atgaaggtaa aaaaccaacg gttactcatt ggcgagaatt
    10741 acctgacccg ccgagaatgg aggagaaata atgaaaaaac gacacgactg cgttaattgc
    10801 gattttatga aatttcttga agataatagc gggcgaatta tttacttctg tatgtttgac
    10861 caaagcgatg cttatcttga tgaagttgga atttgctgtt ggtgtgagtt ggacggattc
    10921 gcagaagaat tgtattgcga gcaaaccgat gaatgaattg aaaggagaaa caaaatgaag
    10981 aaagcaatgt tgagccagcc gatggctgga aagagtgagg cggagattat cgctacaaga
    11041 gaaaaagcaa tccaagcatt gaaggaaaga ggatatgagg tcgtgaacac gctgtttact
    11101 gatgagtggt acagcgataa ggcaatgaaa gaaagaggtg ttgtcaatat cccgctgtgc
    11161 ttccttgcca agtcgctgga gaatatgagc aagtgccacg ctgcttactt ctgccgtggc
    11221 tgggaactgg caaggggttg tcagatcgac actccggatc tggtgctggt ggacaagctg
    11281 gcagacaccg aacgcggcaa cggcgggttc gggagtacag ggaggtgagc aggatgtgta
    11341 cagcagcaca aatcattctt gtggccgggg cggtcattgt tgcatttttc ggcgtgatcg
    11401 gctttggtcc gaactttaag aaatgagcgg aataaaaagc aggaggaaaa atgacgaaca
    11461 acgaaaagaa ggaatggctg caacgctatc gggagtgctg ggcggaggtt gagattacac
    11521 aacaggagat cgaagaactg aacagccggg cgcaaaagat cacggcttcc ctctctccca
    11581 cgccgggagg cgggcagcgg gcagatttta ccttgacggt agatcgcatt atagaactga
    11641 aagagaagct ggaccaacaa gtccggcttg ctctgttgca gcgggcagaa attgaggctg
    11701 ctattgagca ggtacgcagc ccgttgcacc ggcgtgtgtt gcgtcggcgg tatttgaacg
    11761 gtgacacttt tgagaagatc gctgtagacg aagatattac atacaatcac ctggtctctc
    11821 gcattcaccc gcagtccctg gatatgctgg aatgcgaaaa ataaaaaacc actatgcaat
    11881 gcatgttgat gttatagtat gcaggttgcc gtctgtgtta tagtataaac tgccaaacag
    11941 attgaaagag cgttccaaac ggtgcgctct ttggtttttg catttgtgtt ttcccttcct
    12001 aaaatgcggt tactacgagg cctgttttca gatgtgctat aattatggtg agcagaaagg
    12061 aggagaaaaa tggacgataa aaaaagaatg cgaattgcgg aaatttccct tattgttacc
    12121 gcagcttctt ttgcacttgg ctcaattctt gatttaatgg aatttcggga aaaataccca
    12181 aaacagtcag atgaagcact gattattgcc ggtgttattt ttgtggtcgc tgtcgtaggt
    12241 attatcttgg caatcaagaa caacaaagag taatgcatga atttgagtaa tgcgcgaatt
    12301 cactacataa aggaggtaag tagcgtgggt aaagagacct taacacctaa acaaaggctg
    12361 ttctgttatg aatatgtgct cgaccataac gggaaacggt ctcaccaggc tgcttacccg
    12421 aattgtatgg cgcccgggag cgcagaaagc caagcaagcc gattgctaaa gcgtgctttg
    12481 ctggcgttgc cggcaggatt atgtaaccgc tgggtattgg ctgcgccagg tgggcgacag
    12541 caagaaggaa ccgtgcgaca aatgcggtag aggcggatac acttacgagg tgctttgtgc
    12601 gaacagaaaa agtaagaatt gaccaaatac ggccgtaccg gaacaacgct aagattcata
    12661 ccaaggatca ggtggagcag atcgcccagt ctattcttga atttgggtat aacgatccaa
    12721 tcgctattga tgaggataat gtgatcattg aaggacacgg cagatggcag gcacttaagc
    12781 agctggctgc tacaaatcct gcgtttaaga cgatcgatgt tatccggttg ggtcatttat
    12841 ctgatgagca aaagaaagca tacattcttg cacacaacca gcttacactg aataccgggt
    12901 atgatgagag cattctcaat ctggagcttg gctccattat tgacattgat atgggccaat
    12961 tcgggtttga actgccgggt gatttagtta ccgtggatca tgatgcagac gacagcgagg
    13021 aagacgactt ccacagggac aatacttaca aaatgtataa cctggatatg atcgacacag
    13081 atcggactac cggctattat caaatgccga cactggagaa gtgtgcgtat attccaaagg
    13141 acctcatcgg ctttaattac atgatgagca gcaaagccaa gaatgttggc gtccattgct
    13201 ttgtggatga ctaccagttt gagcgccttt ggaacaatcc gcacaagtac ctggacaaga
    13261 tcctggaata tgacgcattc ttaacgccgg atttcagcct gtatctggat atgccaagag
    13321 caatgaagat ttggaatgtt tttagaagcc gtctgatcgg ccagtttttg caagattacg
    13381 gggtggaagt gatccccacg atcagctggg cggaaaaaga aacatttgat ttttgctttg
    13441 atggtgtggc ccgagggtcc gtagttgctg tgagtaccgt tggtgtaaag cagagcgatc
    13501 aggccgcaga gatatggcgg cagggtatgg atgagatgat caagcgcatt cagccgccag
    13561 taattttggt gtatggcggc gctgtcaatt acgattatca cggtgttgaa gtgcgctatt
    13621 acgataacaa ggtgacggaa cggctgagag ctacagacgc acgaaaatct tgaaaagata
    13681 aggagaatac ggtataatgg gcggcagagg ggccagcagc ggaatatccg acaaaggtgt
    13741 gcggtacggt caagaatatc gaagcgtatt agaatatggt aatatcaaat tcgttaaaag
    13801 aaatacagga aatacaacag ctccgcttga aacaatgacg cgtggtagag tatatgctac
    13861 gatcgatgct cacgacaatg taaaatatgt gtcatattat gacaatgaga ataaacgaag
    13921 caaaacaata gatctggggc acaagcataa tggcttggat cctcatgtgc accatggata
    13981 tgagcataat gaaaatgatg gtccaagtgg cgccgctagg ctgacacagc aggagaagaa
    14041 attgcttgac aagatactgc atgtgtggca gaatagatag tgttgcgatg ggtaatagtt
    14101 tagtaggtga acgcttccat cgtgttgagg gctccgttca agtcggggtg cccatcgcaa
    14161 tgccaatagc cgttgacaaa atgtcagcgg cttgttttat gcccaaaaca agaaaatgcg
    14221 aaggtggtaa ggaatggggc gacccaggaa agaaatagat caaaagcagt ttgaaagcct
    14281 gtgtgccttg caatgtacca aggtggagat ctgtgctttt tttgagatca cggataaaac
    14341 gctggacgcc tggtgcaggc gcacatacag aaagcgtttt tccgaggttt tccaagaaaa
    14401 aaggtgcaaa gggaaaatat ccctgcgccg gaaccaatgg cgactggcag aaaaatccac
    14461 ggcaatggcc atattccttg gcaagcagta cctggagcaa acagaaacgc cgacagtgga
    14521 agaaccgcag gagacggata atccgttgat agaagcaatt aacaaaaatg caagcaggat
    14581 ggaatggaac gaagaagaaa aagaatagtc cgtaaattcg catttcagcc gtttacggaa
    14641 aagcagatga aagtgctcac ctggtggtcg gacaactcac cggtgcagga ttatagcggt
    14701 attatatgcg acggtgccat acgcagcggc aagacactgg ttatgagtct gtcttatgtt
    14761 ctgtgggcaa tgcacgcctt caacggctgc tgcttcggta tgtgcggcaa gacgatagcc
    14821 agctttcgca gaaatgtgct ttcctttctg ttgcagctgc tggaggagca ggggtacagc
    14881 gtaatctata ggcgcagtga aaactgtatc accgtgcagc gtggcagcgt gagtaatgac
    14941 ttctatgtgt ttggcggcaa ggacgaaagc agtcaggact tgatccaggg catgaccctg
    15001 gccgggtgcc tgtttgatga ggtggcgctc atgccgcaga gctttgtcaa ccaggcaacg
    15061 gcacggtgct ctgtgtccgg ctccaaattt tggtttaact gcaatccgga taatccgcac
    15121 cattggttct atcaggagtg gatcctgccg gagaagcgca gagaaaaaag aatactgtat
    15181 ctccacttta ccatggagga caatgcctct ttgactgaag aggtgaaagc ccggtacaga
    15241 actatgtacg cgggcgtttt ttatgcccgg tatattctgg gcgaatggaa gacagctgag
    15301 ggactgatct atgatatgtt tgatgaggag cgccactgta ttgcgctgcc gccggagagt
    15361 gagctacaag gttctgccta tatcagtgtg gactacggca ccttgaaccc caccgtgttc
    15421 ttgatgtggc gcaaatatca cggcaagtgg ctgtgcacca aggaatatta ctattccggg
    15481 agagagaacc ataaacaaag aacggacgca gagtatgcgg acgagatgat ggcctttatc
    15541 ggcgatacgc cgtatacctg cgtagtggtt gacccttcgg cggcttcttt cattacagaa
    15601 ctgcaaaggc gggggctcaa ggtattaaag gcggataacg cggtgctgga tggaatccgt
    15661 accgtatgta cgctattgca gcgggcggat ctgctgttca gcaaggattg cacccgtacc
    15721 attgcggaat tttacgccta ccgttggtac gacaaagcgg cggaggcggg ccgggacgaa
    15781 ccggtcaaac aggacgacca cgctatggac gctatgcgtt actttgtaag cacggcgctg
    15841 gggcggatcg taacaaggag gacatagaat gatactttac atgaaccggc gcgatgtgcc
    15901 gaaccttgac cggggcgagt tgccttctgc ggtgatcgat tatgtgatcg gtaaagcaaa
    15961 taaatatgaa agacggtgtc gcaccctata tggtcggtat atcggtgttc cacagcttca
    16021 ccgtggagat gaagaggatg atgtgcgggc agaggccaac tatgccaagt atatcgtaga
    16081 tattattcgc ggctacttcc taagtgagcc ggtaaagtac gattgcaacg accgggacaa
    16141 gaaagacagt caggcgcagc tttccctggt gtctacggtt gaggccaagc tggatcggca
    16201 aaacggcacc ctggttcgcc acaacgctgt ggatgaggac aaagacggcc tttgcgattt
    16261 gtgcggaaag aagattgaca tttccgccgt tatggcggcc taccatagtc agaatatcgc
    16321 taccgtagat caacgaaacg gaaaggccat gggtatatat ggcgaaagct gtgagctact
    16381 atatgccagc acagaggagc aaccacgccc gcgatccgca gtatatgcgc cggatcagat
    16441 cgtgctggtg caagatgata ccgtggagca caaggatctg tttgcgctgt ggtttgagca
    16501 gcgggaacgc acagatcgca gccggtacta tgcggtaaca gtctatacgg ctacccagta
    16561 tcagcagtac gaaagcacct cactggataa agaaaactat gtgtacaacc cggtgggtgc
    16621 accggtgcca cacttctttg atgaggtgcc ggtggtgtgt tatgagaaca acgaggagag
    16681 acaaggcgac tttgagcagg tggccaacct gatagacgcc cgcaatgagc tgctgtccga
    16741 tcgtctgacg gacaagcgca agtttgtcaa ttctatttta gctgcttatg gtgcggtatt
    16801 gccgccggag acgatggcag ccgcaaagca ggatcacttt gtagatggta ttccacagga
    16861 cgcccggttg gaatatgtgc aaaagacctt tgatgagaac gcattaaagg tgctggacga
    16921 tacgttggta tcggatattc ataagatgac tttaaccccg gatatgacag atcaggcatt
    16981 tgcaggcaac gccagtggcg tggcgctgaa attgaagctg ctggccttgc acctgcttgt
    17041 aaaaagcaaa atgagtgcca tggaggcggg cttaaagaaa cgctggagat tatataacaa
    17101 ctggctggcc cataacggaa ttgacccggt atccgtggac gatgtggata ttgtgttcac
    17161 tgtggccctg cccattgatg aggcgcagat cgtgcagatg gtgtgcacct tgaagaacgc
    17221 cggactggtt gatgatcaga cgctgctgtc gctgttatgg ttcgttaagg acccggcgga
    17281 ggccgtggaa aatatgaaac agcaaaagca ggagaaccag cagcagtata tggacagctt
    17341 cacagccaac acagaggata aggctgacga aaaggaacag tcggcagatc aggaacagca
    17401 agacaaagaa aaggacgctt aacctatgaa agcagcagag tattggaaaa ggcgaacggt
    17461 tgacctggaa cacctgctgc aagcgcgcac caccgctaca atggtggagg tcaaccgtat
    17521 gtacgcccag ggtgtagagc agctcaacga gcaaattgag cgtattctcc gccggtatgt
    17581 taaaaacggt cagatcagcc aggcttatgc cttgcagctg ctgagcgcag gccaaaccgc
    17641 agaggagcgc cagcgtctgc tggaacagct acaacagact aaggaaccac aggcacggcg
    17701 tgaattgatc gctatgctgg acgctcctgc gtatgcggac cgtatcagcc gtttgcaggc
    17761 tttacagaac gctattcgtg cggaagccgt agccatgggc gtgcgggagg aacggctggc
    17821 gaaagcgcga ctgacagata cactcaaaca agcatactac cgcactatat ttaacgacca
    17881 aaagcgtaat tgtctatatg actttcgctt gatcagtgac cgccgtgtac aggccgcact
    17941 tacccataag tggagcggca aaaactattc cgatcgtgtg tggaagaata acgccgcctt
    18001 ttgcaagcgc ttgcagcgca cgattgaggt gggttgtatg accggcatga ccctgcacga
    18061 tatggaggag cggttgctgg aggactgcat aggtgcagat agcgacagcg ggcaacgcta
    18121 ttgtgccagc cgcctgatcc gtaccgaggt caatcacttc tccaatcagg gctttttaga
    18181 gggctataaa gcagcgggca ttatccggta tcggtttatg gccactctgg atttgcgcac
    18241 ctccgccatc tgctgccagc tggacggcaa gacctttttg gtggaagagg caaaagaagg
    18301 tgagaacctg ccgcctatgc accctttctg ccgcagtatt accgtgccgg tggccaataa
    18361 ccgcacaggc acccgctggg ccagggatcc ggtaaccggc aagtccatga ccgtaccggc
    18421 agatatgacc tacgcccagt ggtatgagaa gtatgtggag aaaaatggcg gcgttattcg
    18481 tggcgcaaga ggcgtagata aaccggccgt ggaggaacag gcagaagctg tatatcttgg
    18541 ccaaatcaat ccgcagtctg agcaggaacg caatgcctat gtgaaccggt ttgttacaca
    18601 gtatgagcac gccgatgagg agcacatgct ggtcattgac cgcaccggaa aagtgtattc
    18661 cgttaccagt caccagccgg attatatcga cttaaccggc gttgacattt ccatgaaagg
    18721 cagttacaat atacataatc acccggcgga tcaaacgcag ttttcattca gtgatgaggc
    18781 ggatgttccc agtatgattg ccgatggcac cagcgtgatg gaagcctttg accataaata
    18841 ccgctaccgc ctggaacaga tggacggtgt gacgctggaa gagtgggaag aagcaaaaga
    18901 acaagcaaaa gataatgttt cttcgacgat gatgagaaaa aatcttggac tcttagacta
    18961 tgaagaaaat gcaaagcaca tactgatcga ggagacctgc cgtattttag ggaaaggagt
    19021 gtataccaga tggaagaagt aaagattagt gaggaagaac tggctgaact caaagcgctt
    19081 gatcacgaat atgcaatccg ggaaagaaaa atcagtaaag catggttggc ggcgcacccc
    19141 ggagtatcca ggggggagtg caatacgccg gaaatgcggg cactacgaga agagaaaaaa
    19201 caaaaatact ttgaaattgt ggagaaatac gaaaagctat ttcaagaaca agcaaagcaa
    19261 taaataatcc aaagtgagca gagctgctat gcagccctgc tctttttata cccattttca
    19321 ggctatgcct gtgggaatat atcatttaac gaaccggcag cgtacggttt gggaaaggag
    19381 tcagcaatga caaaacacaa tgccgagatg gaaaacagca gagaacagag ccgggtgtgc
    19441 gcacgcctgc cgctgaacct ccagctgttt gccgaagata ccggcgaaaa tggagcagac
    19501 accaacgcag agggggcagc gggcgacacc ggcgccaact ccgatggggg caacaccact
    19561 ccgacatttg acgaactgct gaaagacaaa aaattccaaa gtgaatttga cagcagggtc
    19621 agcaaggcgc ttgccacggc cagagccaag tgggaagaaa gcgccaaaga gcaggcggac
    19681 gaagccaaaa aactatccag tatgaacaaa gaggagcggg agcggtataa cctggccaag
    19741 gatcgccagg catttgaaca ggaaaaggcg gcctttgcca agaagcagtt ggaaacggct
    19801 gttgcggctg agctgctcca gcgtaagctg cctgtgcagt ttgccgcaat cctgaccggg
    19861 aatgacgcca ctgcctcgca aaagaacctg gagatttttg acgccgcatt tcaagaggca
    19921 gtacaggccg ccacaaccgc caacctgcgg ggcaaggact tgccgccggc aggtaaggaa
    19981 gcagcgggcg acaatgtacc gcccacagac ttccgcgcct atgaggcgtg gagaaaaaat
    20041 aacggctaat aggaggaata agaaatgccg aatacgattt taacacccaa tgtcattgcc
    20101 aatgaggcac tgatggtact gaaaaacaac ctggtgatgg ctaacctggt ccaccgggac
    20161 tatgagaacg aatttgtgaa ggttggcgac acggttactg cccgccgccc aagcaagttt
    20221 gtagccaaga actttaccgg cgctgtggat ccccaggatc tgaacgaggg cggtgtaccc
    20281 gtgaagatgg accggctgcg tgatgtgact gtgcagatca cttctaagga aatgtccttg
    20341 gatctgcgcg acttctctgc tcaggtgatc gaaccggcca tgaccgccat cgccagcgcg
    20401 gtggacgcag atgtattggc gactgccgta gagggcgccg gtcgcaccgt gaccgcttcc
    20461 ggagagagcg caaccaagcc cattaaggat attgccaaag tgggcagcta tctggacttt
    20521 gccggtgtgc cggttcagaa ccgccgcctg gtactgaacc cctcgcacaa ggtgctgtat
    20581 gctacggacg acaacctgtc caaggtgtcc tatgccggtg acggcaacgc cctacgggac
    20641 gcagaactgg gtaaggtgta caccatggac acctacatga gccagaacgc accgtatccc
    20701 tacggttatc tggacaatgc cgttggtact gccaagactt ataaggtcag tggtactgcc
    20761 ggtgagagca aggtggcgct gtcctctgtg actgctgcta ctgccacggt gaaaaagggc
    20821 gactgcttta ttgtggacgg ctatgtatac cattttgccg cagacgctac ggctgccagc
    20881 ggcgcggtgg ccgaggtggc tattgaccag cccttgcacg ctacactgtc tggaaaggac
    20941 gccactgtga tctctgcgcc tacatcagta gggttccacc gcaacggcgt ggcactggtg
    21001 acccgtccta tggatctgcc gatgggtaac aagaatgcct atgtggcttc tgcggacggc
    21061 ctgggtgtgc gtgtggtttt tgactacgac agcacccaca agatcgacac cgtatccttt
    21121 gatattctgt acggcgtgac cacgctggac aagaatatga tcgtcaaggt gcagggctaa
    21181 gcccggggag gtacaaatgg aaaaggtaac cgttgtacag ggcaagaccc aagtggtcat
    21241 tgatcggagt tgtctgccgg cttatttgaa tgccggttgg cagctgcaag aaaaagagga
    21301 tacaaaaaag ggcgccaaat aaggcgcctt ttcttatggg gtgatatgtt tgactgatga
    21361 gatgaaaaac aaggctctgc ggctgctgcg ggccgctgcc gggcgttacg acaagatatg
    21421 cgaggcctgg tacgcacacg ccggtgaaga gctggatttg cagctgtttt tggatatggc
    21481 agaggacgat tgcctgacct atttgggcac gcaagagctg ccgccggtgg taacggccac
    21541 cacgctggca aaacttgctt ttgtgcactt gaacggcgtt gtacaggatc gggattatgg
    21601 cgtaaagagt gcgtcctata cggagggcag cgtatctatg agcgagacct ataccacccc
    21661 tgcggagcag gagacagcca ttgccgacct gctccagccg tacaacagat acagggaggt
    21721 gcgcacctgt gaaagcaaaa acacctaagt cgtggactgt aaaatcacgg attttctccg
    21781 cacagacgat cagagacagt gcctacgact ttgagcagaa cacatacagt gctacacctg
    21841 ccgttttgta tttgtgctgg cagccggtat ctgcttctgc ccctattgag gagcgggggc
    21901 gggtgctgtc tgccgggtat caagccgtgt tgtatgaccc tgtgggcgta cggcccggcg
    21961 acctggtaca ggcggatggt ataggttggc tggaggtgga gaccgtacag cggttcctac
    22021 attatcggtt gttgacagcg aatgccacag agaggagggc acctggtgga aacaaacatt
    22081 gagattgaaa agctgagtgc ctatgccaag acgctgcaac gcaccgcaga tcatctgctg
    22141 gacaacttgg agcggcagat gttgcaggac gcagaggata tggccggccg tcagcgcagc
    22201 aactgcccgg aggacaccgg actgctgcgg gagtctatcg ccgccttttg cgagcgtgac
    22261 ggtgatcggg tgaccgcagg cagccgtacc aatatgcagt atgcggccta tgtggaattt
    22321 ggaaccggac ctgtgggtga cgaaaagggt acaccgctgg acagtgagct gggtatagtg
    22381 cgcaagcatg agccttggac tgcgtatata cccggctacg gatttcgcag gttgaaaggc
    22441 cgcttgccgg cgctatttat gtatgacggc atgcaggaaa tgcagccggt gattgcagag
    22501 cattatggta cggctataca ggaggcgatc aagtgaaaaa ctaccgtgca gtgatccggg
    22561 ataccttaaa atccgtacag tcggacattc cctatgacat taagatggca tttccggaga
    22621 gcaaaccggc aggtaacctg atcacatttt atgagatcac caatacaggc acggaactgg
    22681 cgtgcgtaga tgtgatcgcc tatcaggtgg atctgtggtt tatgaccttg ccggacctgt
    22741 tggaattgac ggaaaaggta gacgaggctt tgacctcgct gggtctgatc cggcaatttg
    22801 cgtcctcgga cgcgctttta cacgacccca gcggttattt gcgcaaatcg ttgcgttacg
    22861 gtcgccgggt agacacaaga accaatcgac tgatagatta aggaggattt tatatgaacg
    22921 aaacaaagcc ggaacgcggt cttgcgtcca aaggcattga ggtatatccc aactataccg
    22981 gctccacagc caagtgccta aactacgcca cccaaatcgg cgatctgacc aagggcgaac
    23041 gggaagaact ggacgccact tgctatgacg atgatgtgga acacagcatt accggtattc
    23101 gcaagaaagc agacgccttt gaggtgactt tcctgtacaa cgcaaaggac gccacatcgg
    23161 attatcgggt gctggcagct ttggaggacg ccggtgtgtc cgtacccatt atggttaagc
    23221 tgcctgacgg caccaagttt aacaactctg gtgtgcccag cctgaagatt aagggaccgg
    23281 gcgtaaacag cctgatggag gctactgtct cttacaagct ggacggcgac tggagcagag
    23341 agttccccgc cgcgtaaatc gactattcgg gaggcgggtg accgtctccc tactttttag
    23401 gaggaaataa caatgaatga accccatatt gtaaccagaa catacgattt gcagttgact
    23461 gcaaacgaga cggtgcactt gcgcttgacc gtggctgccc agctgcgact gaaaaataga
    23521 tttaaggagg atgccctgga tgtaattctg agcgcttcca gtgatccgga gcggctcctg
    23581 gctgtactgg atgaggccct gcactttaac gatgatccca acggcgatct gaccggtgag
    23641 gcgttgtatg acgctttggt agacagcggc gttagcggcg tggacgcatt ctccaacatt
    23701 ctcttcaagc tggcccatgt atccggtctg ttgagtgaca cccaggcgga aaagctgtcc
    23761 tccggtattg gcaaaatgct caatgctgct tttgatggca tggagcagac ggcagaaagc
    23821 gaggaacagc ccggctcctt tccagggtaa gtattgcact ttggatgata tgattttaga
    23881 agccaatgct tgcggcctgg cttttccggt cattcttgca atgacttacg gtgaattaaa
    23941 gcgatatatc ctgttccatc gtgaccggga gcgcatacag tatcaaaatc tgtcacaaat
    24001 agcctatatc caggccggtg tgatcgcttc tattgttgcc ggtgaagata taggccctgt
    24061 gtatgaacgc ttcccctatt ggactgagga ggatatattg gacattcagg cggctaagac
    24121 actggcttat ttcaaccagt tgtaattaga tcagaaggtg aggtgaaaaa gtggatcaag
    24181 aattggtaac ccgatttacg gcagacatca gcgagtataa aaagagcatt acaacgctcc
    24241 agggcgagtt gaaacagttg tccggtgtga ccggccaagt gcgtgcggcg accgcccaag
    24301 cgatgaattc cgcttatgaa gatactcgca agctgggtaa acaggtggaa agcctggtaa
    24361 agacacaaga gcgcaatgtg caagcggcta cagcgagcag cgtcaagatt atggattact
    24421 ccaacaaggt ggagcaatta cagggcaagc tgaaatcgca gaacaaagaa tatgcctccc
    24481 tggcaggtca gttaacggcg gtgacctcaa aatatcgaga gcagcaggct tttttgaacg
    24541 attataaaga tggaattgcc ggtgtcaaca aacagcatga ggaattggct gggttgattc
    24601 gcaccacaag tagaatatcg acccgttata tgacattgga ggaaattgaa cagcacaggg
    24661 ccggattgca acgcatgaaa aacgacctgg aggtcttcaa tgacgaactc cgggatgtag
    24721 ggctgaatcc cgataatttg aaaacggata cactcgataa actcaaagca gaaattcaaa
    24781 gtgtttccgc acaaatgaac cagcaaaaaa atgctatggc gcagaccacg gctcaaatca
    24841 ataaagccaa cggcagcctg gcgatcgaga ccacgcggta taaatctcta cgcagtacca
    24901 taaagcagaa cggcgaagcg atgactgaaa tgggcaataa gcttgacaac gctctgcaag
    24961 aggaagcctt cccaccggtt gaaagcaaaa tgaccaagtt caaaaacaag gttaaaagtc
    25021 tcggcagcgc gtttgcaacc gtcggcagca agacgggtgc tgtattcggg gctatcggta
    25081 gggcaacagg ttccgtattc ggtaaaatcg ggtccgcagc gggcgccgct ttcggcaagg
    25141 tgcatagtca cctgaaaaat atgcgtgctt cttccggtac ggccagcaag tccctgttga
    25201 atgtggtcaa gtctatccgc cgtataggtg tggtatcgct ggggctgaaa gtgtgtaaaa
    25261 acattttcgg cgagctgcgc tcggtgatca ccggatattt aagtcagaac gaggctctga
    25321 ataaccgtgt ggaagcctta aaaaatgcct ttgcaaaagc tttggcaccg gccatcaatg
    25381 tggttgtggg gctgtttgaa aagctcatgc catatgccat gagtgtggct aatgccatca
    25441 gcggcttgct ttcatctgtg gggatcgctt cgcaggtaaa tgccacggcc accgctgtgg
    25501 gcaagaccac aaaagagacg aaaaagctgt ctcaagcaca aaaagagttg tatgggtttg
    25561 accaaattac taaggtcagt gatgatcagc aagacagcag ctcgtccaat tcttctgcgg
    25621 ccaagacacc ggtagcgtcc gaccagttct ccgcttattt ggagaaaatc aagaacctgt
    25681 ggaaaagcgg cgactttgag ggcattggcg agcaggttgc ggcttcctgc aataaagtaa
    25741 tcgacaagat caagaacctg gactgggacg gcatacggaa aaaggtcaat gatgcagtca
    25801 gcggcattgc caatagcctg aacggctttg tacaggactt tgactgggca ggtgtgggtg
    25861 agatcgtggg acagggcgtg aatacgatat tcagcgcact ggacacattc ctgaccacct
    25921 ttaagttcga ccagttgggt gccgggcttg caagcaacat aaacggcttg gtgagcacta
    25981 ttgagtgggg ccaagtggcc aagactattt cggatgccat cagtggtgtg ttcaaggcca
    26041 tttacggttt cttggaaaac ctggactggc gagggctggc tacggcgctg gagaatttta
    26101 tagccggtat tgactttggg ggtatggcta aatctctgtt tgaggcgctg ggcgccgccc
    26161 tgggtggtat ttccgcattc ctcggcaaac tgattatgga cgccatctcc agtgtgcaga
    26221 cctattttgg aggaaagatc aaagacgccg gcggcaatgt ggcccagggc atttgggacg
    26281 gcattgttga cggcatagga gatgctggaa aatggattaa agaacacatc ttccagccgt
    26341 ttctcaaagg cttccaggaa gcctttaaga tcaagtcacc ttcgagggtt atgaaagaac
    26401 agggcggctt tatttcccaa ggcctgtttg acggtatcgg cgatctgtgg aaaaaggtca
    26461 gccaaaaatt caaaggattt aaggacggcg ttgttaattt ctttaccggg aaaaatggcg
    26521 ttgtatcaaa agtcaccggc cttggcggta aaatcgtgac cggcttaaag aacggcctga
    26581 agaatttgaa agccaccttt accaatgcgt tcaaaggccc cttaaacggt gtgatcaaac
    26641 tggtcaacaa tatggttggc aagatcaatg acaagctgct gattagcgtt ggcagcacgc
    26701 tgtctagggt gcttagcgcc ctgggcgtga gcgtgaccaa cggccagtac cagttgtttt
    26761 ctatacccac tatcccagag ctggaaaagg gcggcgtgct gaaaaaaggc caggtcggtc
    26821 tgctggaagg taaaggcgcc gaggctgttg tgcctttgga gcgaaacacc cagtggatca
    26881 gcaaggtagc cgcaatgatg gtgcaaatgc tgggtagcag cgggcaggcg gtcaatgtaa
    26941 cgatcccggt atatgtgggc ggtaagcatt taagcacggt ggtgctggac gatgtgaacc
    27001 aaacagaaaa gaaaggccgt gacccagtta cggccacagc gtaaggaggg acggtatgcc
    27061 actatatatt gacggtacaa aaatgccaaa cccatcattc aatgccatat cctgttcaga
    27121 cgaaaaggtg tggtcctcta acacaggccg ctccaagtcg gcttatatga acggcagtat
    27181 cgttcaggtt aaaaaaacaa ggcagttgtc ctttccacct ttgacccggg cggagctgga
    27241 caagttaaac ggcgtgatca acaatgcgag taagccctgg cattctatta aactggagga
    27301 tacttccggg aatacggtgt tttcgttcaa ctgctacttt ggtacgccca gttggacagc
    27361 ctattccggt gccagggatt gccggtattt catcaactac aaagtagatg ccatcgagcg
    27421 ctaaaggagt attttatgta caagacaagc acagctttta accaggccat caaaaacggt
    27481 gaacggatct atgtgaaggt taaatgtggc aatttcattt ttggctacaa cgatgagacg
    27541 gatcctacaa gcccaaatga gcaaaataac attatggagc tgaatattga ccgcagtatc
    27601 agccatgacg attacgcgct ggcaaagtcc tacgcttgtg ggtgtaactg cgttctgtgg
    27661 gctgtgcccg ccggagccgt gcttcgcggg cagaaaaccg tggtgtactt tggctgtatg
    27721 gtcaacggtg cagtggagtg ggtgccaatg ggcgtgtttt atccggaaaa ggtcactcgg
    27781 tccggcgaat gtaccacttt ggaaatgtac gatcacatgt atgatctttc tatgccgtat
    27841 tctgccgcca tcagcggtca gcagacccct ttggcaatct taaaagacct ggcacgccag
    27901 ggtaactttg agttggctgc cggcgtggag agcaaggtct ccggctttgg cacggtagat
    27961 gtttctttgc tctgcggtac ggaaacagat gaggacggca agcagcaggt cactgcctat
    28021 aatgtgaatg atgccatcgg ttatgtggct gggttctgcg gctgtgctgc cgtctttgat
    28081 cgagaaggca agttgcgagt agatactttc gcccaggtat atgatggtac ggcagaatac
    28141 gcggtgacag atgacacggt cacagaggtt tcactggcag agacggacaa aacctacctg
    28201 gggatcagtt gcaacaatgg gaataagaat attcttgcac cagatagtct gtcggtcaac
    28261 agcgaggtgc tgtatttcga caacccactg atcaccaccc aggcccaagc ggaaaaagta
    28321 ttcaacgctg tgtctgatat gatctacata gacgatggag accagggcga gactgtattt
    28381 gacctgggca tacagtaccg accgggaagt atgacattgc tcacggccaa tccggcgttg
    28441 gatagtttcg atgtgatcac ttaccgggac gataccggcg atcaccatat ccccttgatg
    28501 ggtgtggagt atgattatga tggctccgtc actatggatg tggccgccca tgcccgttca
    28561 gaacaggaga gcagctctgc cggaagcatt ctttcccgca tgatctctaa ggctatgcag
    28621 caggtcacag cgccgttggc gcagcgcatt caggacgcca cggattctat cacgaacgca
    28681 gtgggcggtt acgctgcttt gatcgaccgg gacggcgatg gtgtgtcaga cgcgctttat
    28741 atcggagagt acccggcagc ggagggcaag accaaaggac gctgcctgct gctgaataag
    28801 aacggcatgg ctgtttctac caccggattg caaggcccat ttaaggactt tgcggtgtac
    28861 tacaacaaaa aaaccaacca gtattacctg aatgctatgg acatttcagc cggtagactc
    28921 tccggtattg agatccttgc ggataaaggc acgatcgctg gatggaacat caccgaccaa
    28981 gaactgtatg cggatttggg tagttatcgt gcatatattc aaaagcctac taacaaaggc
    29041 tcctgggtgt tttctgcaca aaaaaagaac agcaacggtt catatactgg tacatggtat
    29101 gtaacgatgg gcggcgatat ggtatgcaat ggttcggtag atgtaagcgg ggccctatcg
    29161 gtggaaggga aaaccaaatt tgatgccgat gtacaattct acaaaaaaat atatgatctt
    29221 gccggatatg aaatcattaa tgctgcatct ggtggtaaca gccttgtaat tggatacggt
    29281 cagtatgagc acggagccaa aacatattta gaaggcggag atatttgctt aagaatgcag
    29341 cagaatggca acttgtgtat acaagcggga tcaaaagatt cggttgaaac cagatttgta
    29401 ctgtctaaag tgagttggac gcttagcgga agcactgcgt accgtgatac gattgaatca
    29461 aaaggcgggt ttgtgcttag tgcgaatggt ggcgataatg ttttatacct tgtcgggaag
    29521 agtatatgga ttgataacgc cacgacaatc agaggcaaac tgacggtaca agacgatatt
    29581 agactgagtt ttaaatcttc aagtggaacc attccactgg ttgtaaacac aagcggcgtt
    29641 attacaaccg caaactcatc aaaacgatac aaagagaata tcaaaccggt agaagacgct
    29701 gtgctggatc caaacggtct ttacgatgta caggtgtgcc agtacaacta caagccggag
    29761 tgtcgggaca aagaactggt cggtggcaca caaatcggct tggtggcaga ggatttggcc
    29821 cagcactatc ctaatgcagt gatttatgat gaagatggac ggccggaaag ttggcaagat
    29881 cgtattatga tcccggcaat gcttaagctc attcaagagc aaaaacagca gttggacgat
    29941 ctgcgggcag aggtggatgc attgaaagca aaactgtaaa caaaaaaggc ggacaggcaa
    30001 ttgcctgtcc gcttgtggtt ataaatattg gcgagtttta gaattctcct caggaaatat
    30061 aaactctttg ccatgttgat cgatgaatat tagtgtgcta atcctgcctc catattcgtc
    30121 gggatcaagc gttgcacatt tgttcgttgc ccagtaatct ccatcatctg aatggataac
    30181 ttcgccaatg gctccgactg gcttcgttcg tttagtggtt gtttctctta ttgcggctgg
    30241 ggctactgtg ccattccttt cggtgcgata cactacttgc ggttgcgtgg tggtatgttt
    30301 cttcttcttt ttcttcttag tggttgtggg ctttgtagtt gtggtggttg cggtcgcctc
    30361 tgtggctgcc ggttctgtag tggcctctgt gggctgtgta gtaacaccag ccagtgcact
    30421 ggatacagcg tgatctacca gactggctgt ctcctgatca tgcactcgat catagtgcac
    30481 ccacacaccg ataccgaccc ccaccgccac tacaacggtc acaacaagga tccacacttt
    30541 ggccttagac ttcatcttca tctctccttt cactccccac cataccacac ttccccgcag
    30601 attgcaagaa aacaggaggt gattcccatg taaaatacaa attgcagtca actgcaaacg
    30661 gcggcttagg cacgctgttt ttttatgtca aaaaggagga ttttatgcag acattaaata
    30721 ttaaggtcac ccagcaggcg gtgatcttac aaaacaaaga tccggtgaca gctgagaatg
    30781 tcaatcagat tcgctgtgtg gtagagctgg acccggcata cgccgatctg gtcgtgcggg
    30841 tgtgcatgaa cggccagttt accactgtgg tggatggaca gtgtttcgcc ccgccgctgc
    30901 aagagggaat gtgccgactg ggcgtttacg gctatgctat ggacggtgag cagttggtac
    30961 agcgtattag cccggagccg tgcgtgtttt atgtgcgccc gggttcttat gacgcggcgg
    31021 ctgtggaggc agacgcgccg gatccaacgg agttggagtc ttattatgcc aaggtgcagg
    31081 cactgctcaa ggatattgga cagggcgtga acggcactac ttatacgccc agcgtgtccg
    31141 cagcgggaaa gatcagctgg accaatgacg gcggaaagga caacccggaa ccggtgaaca
    31201 ttaaaggtcc aaagggtgac acaggtcccc agggcgctcc tggtaaagat ggagagcgag
    31261 gaccgcaggg cgaaccggga aaagatggtg cagcgggtcc acagggtccc aaaggggagc
    31321 cgggcgcaga gggtccgcaa ggccccaaag gggacatagg tgcacaaggt ggacagggtc
    31381 ccaaggggga tacaggtgcg caaggtccac agggtgaaca aggccctaaa ggcgacaccg
    31441 gccctcaggg cgaacaaggg ccaaagggtg atcctggacc ggcaggtgct gatggcaagg
    31501 attatgtgct gacggacacg gacaaaaccg acattgcagc caaggtggag atcccggatg
    31561 gttctgtgac tacgggcaag ctggcggacg gtgctgtcac cggtgataag gtcagctcac
    31621 tggctattga ggccaagcat attaagccgc gtacaataac cggcatgcgg ctggctctaa
    31681 aaacggtcac agaaaacctg ttaagtgatg agttgcaagc caaacttacc agctgggtgg
    31741 gcactctggc acaagcggcg aacgatgagg tcaccctgca cgaatggtgg agtacctctg
    31801 atttttgccc ttatgtccta aatgtggatt atgacgccca gggcaccatt acattgcacg
    31861 ctgacgatgc caaaagcggc gaacatgcct tgaccttgcg cagtggggcg ctggtgtcat
    31921 tctttgagga aaacggtacg gagtgcgccg tgattacgca atctgacttt ggcattgcgg
    31981 tggtccgccg agctgcggac ggcagcggga cggttaccct gccgactgcg ggcaacaccg
    32041 gctctgttga gacctgggag accgtgttca ccaagacatt tgacgctgac accacagcga
    32101 gccaaagatg ggacttagcc aagccctgcc gcaagatcag actgcgtatg gctgtggccg
    32161 gaagcgccgc caattccgcc gcaggcgatc agacggtgta cataaactct tacacgagta
    32221 agtgttttct gccgaatgct ttccggtttg aaacggctac cacaaagggc tccttcgccg
    32281 ttgcagaggt ggacatcacc gatgacatgg tgcgggtaca agcaaataag agcaacatcg
    32341 ccagtaattt caatgcggcc aactctatga ccggtggaac tatttgggcc gcaagtggga
    32401 tcacatttaa cattttcaag gatgccgagg gccacggcgc aatcaaagcc ctgtcctttc
    32461 cgaccaacgg caagacgatc ggagcgggca ctcagatcga gatattgggg gtggcaaagt
    32521 gatgaacatt gaaactgaaa gccgaattgc atttctaaaa tccgaactgg cggaaacaga
    32581 ctacctctgc ttgaaatata ccgatggagc actttctgag gaggagtacg caccaatccg
    32641 ccaaaagcga gcagcatacc gggcagaaat caacgccctg caaggtggtg atagcgatgt
    32701 atagcgcatt cgtcacggcc gccctgactg ctgccgtgtc aacggttgtc ggcagtgccg
    32761 tgtccgctgt gattgcttca ttgattgcga agaaaaagag caagaaagca atggacgaag
    32821 taaccacagc ccggtacata gctattgaaa acggcttgca gtcaattttg cgcgccgaga
    32881 tcattcgaca acacgacaag cataccgagc ggagatattg cccgctgtat gccaaggaag
    32941 ccatggtcaa ggtgtatgac gcctaccatg ccctgggcgg caatggtatg atgacacgtt
    33001 tttataatga aataatttcg ctcccggagg agccacaaaa ggaggattaa ctatgaaagt
    33061 aaccgcagga acaatcgcaa gaaccgtcgt gttggcggta tctctgctga atgtactctt
    33121 gaacgccttt ggcaagaacc cgcttccgtt cagcgatgat gaagtctata ctgctgtgtc
    33181 aacggtggta gccgtggcgg cttccctggt cgcatggtgg aagaacaaca gttttacaaa
    33241 ggccgctttg aaagcagatg agacactggc gctggaacgg acggagacgg cagaaagcga
    33301 ggcgatcagt catgagtaag ctgtattact gccggcagac caccgaaaaa tgcaagtcta
    33361 tccgttatcc cagcaaattc cacccctata aatacggcac ttccggatgt atctatacca
    33421 gtggctgcgg ggtgtgcgcc agtcttatgg tcttacacaa cttcggcttt accagcttaa
    33481 acacagccaa ctggacgcaa aaatgcttac tgatgggtgc tcggtccgca gatggcaccg
    33541 atatggataa ggtggcagcg ttcatcgaga ggcatttctc catcgtaagc aagcgagcca
    33601 agtctgttgc tgatctgaaa gcccacctga aagccggtgg caaggccatt gtatgcgtca
    33661 gcggtggcgg caagcagctg ttcagtaatg gaggccacta tgtgtatgtg ggcggtctgg
    33721 acaagagcgg taacctgatc gtgctcgacc cgtactggta tgatggcaag ttcacaatga
    33781 ctgccaatcg gcgcaaatac acccgcgtga aaaacggcag agaagtgtat gtacagccta
    33841 ccgcccttgc gtctgatatt agtggcatgt ggctgtttac caacgcaaag ggagcaaaaa
    33901 ctgtatatgc agagaacgat gtgaactacc gtaaggcaac accaaaagcg cctaccataa
    33961 agccgggtac atataccacc acagcagttc gtggtattta taatggtgcg ggtgctgctg
    34021 ccggacgcaa gaaggtcaag gatctgacca cggacggccg gcgacacgct acaagcagta
    34081 aacagaccgc agacgctatg ctgcgctccg gcacaaccat caccgtgctg gagaccaagc
    34141 tgctctccac cggcaacctg tgggcacgct gcccctccgg ctggctgtgt atctgggaaa
    34201 aggatattga ccgtaaattc atcaagtaaa gcagaaagcc caccgttatc cggtgggctt
    34261 tttgtgctgt tcatggatta gttattggct tccggcagat acttggcatc ttccggaaac
    34321 agttggtaca catcgacaat gggcaatgtc aagggagcga tcattgcgct ggacaaagta
    34381 ttagagatgg tcgctctcat gtacgggaac aaggtctgca caccctgaaa gcgaagaaag
    34441 cgctcaattt gttcctggtc gtctgtatcc aaatgctgca aatcaaaaat ggctgtcata
    34501 gtgacggata aatctatcgg aaaaggatgt tcttcggtgt tctcaaaaga gatggttaat
    34561 tttgtgaaat agttgctgct gttttcaata tggcctgtct gtctgttgat gtttgggcta
    34621 acatcaaaat ttccatccat gtcatgattg ataatcttta cttcattagt gacgattcta
    34681 aaatttgcta attggttcat tgaatctacc tttctgaaac tcagcacgcc gattgcctgc
    34741 tgagtgatac attaaatggc acactgaaca gtttgttctt ggaaacgcga tattggccat
    34801 cattttttcg tgcgctatag ttagtatgaa gtcgtaagga attgttaata gatagcgata
    34861 aattgagcgc ttttgcaaca gttatcagcg tgtccaatct tggcattgct tgcatttttt
    34921 ccattcgtgc aattgccgat tgcgtaagac cgcatttcgc tgccagctct ttttgggtta
    34981 gcccgccatc tacgcgagca acaaccaatt ggcggatgac agatgagcaa tcctccataa
    35041 cttcaagttc tcgtctggtc tcggggctct cgttttttag ttcttcccaa aattcatcga
    35101 aagtcttttc cttcatggtt cttcctcctt atgtagtcat tgtattcgtt ctcggctctt
    35161 ttaatctctt gagagggcgt tttttgcgtt ttcttttcga aagcatggag taatacaaac
    35221 gctccgtcat catcgcaaaa gaaaaagaaa atgcggttgt tgccaggtcg taattcgaaa
    35281 atttttgagt tagatccttt aatttgcttt atagaattgc gaatgtaacg gctcatttca
    35341 aacccgtagg tctctaaata tttttcataa tgcagaattc tgttgacttc gcttttctta
    35401 ttttcggtac acaaacggtg tatgtgtttt tcgattgggc aattaccgct tttggtgcga
    35461 taaagaatta cctcatacgc caatatgata cctccaatca gaaacattat acagaattat
    35521 agcaaatatg ctattgcaat aagaagaata gcacggaaaa ggtaagttgt caagaaaaaa
    35581 tagacattgt ctgaggtatt gacgattaac tacatattta aatgaatatc gtagtggatg
    35641 ttattaagtt tacttctcta atcaactgta tttttcgaca aaatattagt gaaaggtatt
    35701 gacaattatt atctccttgt agtatgacaa aaagcaaagg agaaatgaag actgattgtg
    35761 gaagatacca aggatttggt tgaagctgcg gactatgtga tcatcgaagc tgttttagtt
    35821 gatgatggat tgcgttacaa gcaactgtcc gtcggtatta agaattcgaa cggtgacatt
    35881 atctgtattg tgccaatttc aacaacgatg taaaaagcgc cgggtggtga ctaaccgcct
    35941 ggccttcttg tcttatttct gtcttatttt aataaatatt tgtttccact aaaggaaagt
    36001 ttaccgattg gaaatcgtgt a
//
LOCUS       QALM01000002.1_FullPhageSequence       33499 bp    DNA     linear   UNA 27-MAR-2020
DEFINITION  AcrIIA22-encoding prophage
ACCESSION   geneious|urn:local:
VERSION     geneious|urn:local:.:oj-c422o39:2
KEYWORDS    .
SOURCE      
  ORGANISM  .
FEATURES             Location/Qualifiers
     misc_feature    complement(671..763)
                     /note="Geneious type: RepB-RCR_reg"
                     /standard_name="RepB-RCR_reg"
     misc_feature    complement(792..1985)
                     /note="Geneious type: Phage_integrase"
                     /standard_name="Phage_integrase"
     misc_feature    complement(2192..3589)
                     /note="Geneious type: T5orf172"
                     /standard_name="T5orf172"
     misc_feature    complement(3643..4053)
                     /note="Geneious type: DUF955"
                     /standard_name="DUF955"
     misc_feature    complement(4040..4405)
                     /note="Geneious type: HTH_19"
                     /standard_name="HTH_19"
     misc_feature    4633..4824
                     /note="Geneious type: TIGR04111"
                     /standard_name="TIGR04111"
     CDS             4879..5046
                     /codon_start=1
                     /standard_name="CDS"
     misc_feature    complement(5036..5413)
                     /note="Geneious type: DUF2513"
                     /standard_name="DUF2513"
     misc_feature    5697..6014
                     /note="Geneious type: HTH_17"
                     /standard_name="HTH_17"
     misc_feature    6048..6362
                     /note="Geneious type: LpxD"
                     /standard_name="LpxD"
     CDS             6346..6594
                     /codon_start=1
                     /standard_name="CDS"
     misc_feature    7000..7752
                     /note="Geneious type: DUF2708"
                     /standard_name="DUF2708"
     misc_feature    7763..8098
                     /note="Geneious type: betaPIX_CC"
                     /standard_name="betaPIX_CC"
     misc_feature    8098..8508
                     /note="Geneious type: DUF1064"
                     /standard_name="DUF1064"
     misc_feature    8505..9038
                     /note="Geneious type: DAP10"
                     /standard_name="DAP10"
     CDS             9028..9195
                     /codon_start=1
                     /standard_name="CDS"
     misc_feature    9192..9509
                     /note="Geneious type: PcfK"
                     /standard_name="PcfK"
     misc_feature    9519..10958
                     /note="Geneious type: PcfJ"
                     /standard_name="PcfJ"
     misc_feature    11012..11425
                     /note="Geneious type: TIGR02473"
                     /standard_name="TIGR02473"
     misc_feature    11637..12134
                     /note="Geneious type: DUF1357"
                     /standard_name="DUF1357"
     misc_feature    12166..12588
                     /note="Geneious type: Terminase_2"
                     /standard_name="Terminase_2"
     misc_feature    12576..13844
                     /note="Geneious type: TIGR01547"
                     /standard_name="TIGR01547"
     misc_feature    13847..15400
                     /note="Geneious type: Phage_prot_Gp6"
                     /standard_name="Phage_prot_Gp6"
     misc_feature    15404..16906
                     /note="Geneious type: TIGR01641"
                     /standard_name="TIGR01641"
     CDS             16917..17096
                     /standard_name="CDS"
     misc_feature    17216..17878
                     /note="Geneious type: DUF4355"
                     /standard_name="DUF4355"
     misc_feature    17892..19007
                     /note="Geneious type: P22_CoatProtein"
                     /standard_name="P22_CoatProtein"
     CDS             19024..19149
                     /codon_start=1
                     /standard_name="CDS"
     misc_feature    19163..19576
                     /note="Geneious type: Lact-deh-memb"
                     /standard_name="Lact-deh-memb"
     CDS             19557..19910
                     /codon_start=1
                     /standard_name="CDS"
     misc_feature    19894..20364
                     /note="Geneious type: TIGR01725"
                     /standard_name="TIGR01725"
     CDS             20361..20729
                     /codon_start=1
                     /standard_name="CDS"
     misc_feature    20742..21185
                     /note="Geneious type: Phage_tail_3"
                     /standard_name="Phage_tail_3"
     CDS             21235..21681
                     /codon_start=1
                     /standard_name="CDS"
     CDS             21701..21976
                     /codon_start=1
                     /standard_name="CDS"
     misc_feature    22008..24794
                     /note="Geneious type: TIGR02168"
                     /standard_name="TIGR02168"
     CDS             24806..25174
                     /codon_start=1
                     /standard_name="CDS"
     misc_feature    25186..27732
                     /note="Geneious type: Peptidase_S74"
                     /standard_name="Peptidase_S74"
     misc_feature    complement(27778..28305)
                     /note="Geneious type: TIGR04420"
                     /standard_name="TIGR04420"
     misc_feature    28386..29957
                     /note="Geneious type: Collagen"
                     /standard_name="Collagen"
     CDS             29954..30136
                     /codon_start=1
                     /standard_name="CDS"
     misc_feature    30129..30482
                     /note="Geneious type: DUF4127"
                     /standard_name="DUF4127"
     misc_feature    30485..30751
                     /note="Geneious type: Holin_SPP1"
                     /standard_name="Holin_SPP1"
     misc_feature    30879..31661
                     /note="Geneious type: Peptidase_C39_2"
                     /standard_name="Peptidase_C39_2"
     misc_feature    31767..32081
                     /note="Geneious type: HicA_toxin"
                     /standard_name="HicA_toxin"
     misc_feature    32078..32572
                     /note="Geneious type: HicB"
                     /standard_name="HicB"
     misc_feature    32569..32949
                     /note="Geneious type: DUF262"
                     /standard_name="DUF262"
     misc_feature    33036..33200
                     /note="Geneious type: AcrIIA22_homolog"
                     /standard_name="AcrIIA22_homolog"
     CDS             33036..33200
                     /codon_start=1
                     /standard_name="CDS"
ORIGIN      
        1 ggattgtcgg tcactggcag cggcagtcaa caaagaactt cactttcact gcccacaggg
       61 tcatttttgg tacagtgaaa cgacccggaa cagattttca ttgcacttta ccgtggagcg
      121 tggtacagta ggcttgtaag gcgggtggcc gtcttgcata taggcttatc attatacatt
      181 ttgtactcct attttcattt tttacttcct tgtgttattt tcctttctgc agctcgggca
      241 gccacctacc cgggcagccc acacccatgg cgggcggcca cccgccatct acttttttac
      301 ttagaagcgt agagcttcta agattttgat cgcgtcgtcc ggtgttttgc atttcttcaa
      361 ggcaccggac acaaattcaa tccacctaac ccacaggcct gaccgagcag atcaaaactg
      421 cccggctttt tttatacctt gcattaccaa gtactgcaat aagtactgca acgccaaaag
      481 ttttttattt tctctcattt tttgtaaaag cgaaaatttg gcttatccaa gccaaaaatg
      541 ggaacatgaa gaaataaagg acggctaaaa aagccgtcct tttaggtcga ggtgacaaga
      601 atataggcgt aaaatttggc ttagcagcgg gctttctgcc attctgtact gcaacagtac
      661 tgcaacgccg ttactgctgc aagaactgct cgatcgactg cttgataatc tgtgcctgtg
      721 caataccatc agcagcgcat ttctcacgaa aagcggaagc catttccttg ggggcactta
      781 tcttttctta tttatatctg tgcagcactt ttctgtggag cattcggggt aagctgctgg
      841 atataggcgt ctgctgcctc tgtgtacttt tgttcgtagt cggagaatac atcacagtag
      901 gtgttcagcg ttgtttctat attggcgtgg ccaaggcgct tttgcaacac cttcgctggc
      961 attccgctct caatgcagcg ggtggcgtat gtatgccgca ggctgtgcaa ggatacaacg
     1021 ccgggtatgg acggatccag cacattgtat ttttttaaga tacgctgaaa ttgcaaattc
     1081 acttggctgg tggtcagtac cttgtgaccc ttgaagtcgt agaacagcag atccaagcgg
     1141 ttgggctgcc accgttccat atattcggat aaaatgcggt atggggcgtc tgtcaggctc
     1201 aaaagccgct gcccggcata ggtcttggtt tttgtgccta taacagcgtg gtccgtctga
     1261 tccttggtca ccgtgcgtcg cacattcacg gtgcggaatg tcaaattgac atcgtgcaca
     1321 tccaaggcgt tgatctcgcc catacgcatt cctgtgctga gcattaacat catctgctcc
     1381 cagtatcggc agccacgctc ttggtcgttc atgacctgca caaacctggt ctgctcctct
     1441 acggtcaaag cacgcacctt gcgggtggcc ttgttgctct ttggcttttt catgccacgc
     1501 ataggatcct tgcggatcag atcgttatca agagccgtgc ggaagcagcg ggccagcagg
     1561 gcgtagtcct tggcgattac cgaattggaa cagctggtga tctctattag gtattgggtt
     1621 acctgtggtg gccttacgga ttgcagcggg cagtcgccta tggaactggc ggcgatccgt
     1681 ttacagctgg ccagcttgcg caggtaggta ttgtccccta tctggtttag cgcccggtct
     1741 gtctcgacaa gtgataagat atactgggca acggtgatct tgtccggctc aattacagag
     1801 ccggtggaaa gttcattttt caaagcgtcc agctttgccc gcacatctgc ctgtcgctta
     1861 ccgtacacag ttttgcgctt gggccggccg ttggcgtcca cgcctatagt cagctgggca
     1921 gcccataggc ctttgctttc catcttatag atggttccgt caccattccc tctttttctt
     1981 ggcattgtac acacttctcc tttgcatata gcagcgggca gcacctaaaa aagggcgcaa
     2041 aaatgccctg cttgattttt ttgcagggct gtgatacaat aaccagtgtt gggtgggtat
     2101 tgtattacac aatcctactt atcggctcta tcctgttggc gcagggtagg gcttttttta
     2161 tttgttatta tgtcggcgtc aaaaaacgat tttatacctg ctcgctttca agaagcctta
     2221 ctgtctgacg gtattcctcc gctttggcaa cggcggtaaa agtgaccgta gcattatggt
     2281 tttctttcac taccttttca acttcagaaa gcgaaacgcg gaagaattct tttcggctgt
     2341 ttacaagatt tatacgccga tcatcaaact gccggtgcaa agccgtctcc aacgccggcg
     2401 cgtcctcaga gaaaatcata gcgtgaacat caaattcaaa tggtacggaa gcgctgctga
     2461 gttcttttat acggtccata ggctctaacc gtcgtgtcat tccaatttta tatacattct
     2521 ctccaaaaga gccgatattg gatattacat agacgaagcc ggcgcgcgta ttctgctccc
     2581 gatcgagtac attttttctg tcctgctcta acaggccgag ttttgactcc agctctttta
     2641 tcttgtcaac ataaagctgc ttttcaatat catccgcttt atgtagataa gtcatgagtt
     2701 tctgaatttc atttttgaac tgccgttctt ccttatcgag ctttgctttt tcgcgttcaa
     2761 tttcgcggcg cactttttct tcttcgagca tttgctctcg gatcgcgcgt tgttcttcct
     2821 tttcgcgctc tgccatcacc tgattgccgt acatacagtt gagctgttcc agtttaatct
     2881 ccagcagcgg gcggttgagt tccactccgt ccggtgcaaa aattctgtta agcatctcaa
     2941 aggacttgat gattttagag cgcgcaccgt caatgttccg agtagtaaca ttcttaataa
     3001 tagccgccgc ttccgaatta aagcaacgca ggatctgttt cacatttgca tttataacag
     3061 actttggcgc gtcagaatgt acagagacgg cattatttga ggaaatgcat tccttttcat
     3121 taagttgtgc aagagcaaat ttgtctttat attctgcaga cgatatatca tagtctaccg
     3181 ggacggaaga agaaacggca atcgcttctt gctgtgccac ttcaatttca gctttaagat
     3241 tgtggatttc gatattcaac tgagaaatgc atttccgttt ttgcgtcagt tcacgctcaa
     3301 cagcttgaat tttttgagta caactgtcct ctgtttcttt tcgcattttt tccgtagccg
     3361 ctttggcgtc ctgcacgcgt tgatctgcat tggcattcgt aaacgccgcg tattcgtcgg
     3421 catttttaat tatttttagg cttgaaaatg atttctgcaa aatataatag tacagcacga
     3481 gaaacgctac atcagccaaa gcaaacagcg gtactcctac tgtagccaag atagaaatcg
     3541 caataataaa cggatatgca tacaaaagga ttttatattc ttttttcatt tcttttttcc
     3601 tcttattaag ttattacatc tataatcacg gcgtgccgtg aattatgaca ttccacattc
     3661 aaagtagaat tcaatggcct tgtgtatata gttctcggtc acattgaaat actcggccaa
     3721 ctcgtaaggc tccagcccct ggcgcagctg cgtctccaac tcgtccttgg ggatcaactt
     3781 tttcaccgcc catttgtctg cccggcgttc gtgcttactg cgccggtcca gcggtgcgta
     3841 taggttgtaa aacgacccgg ttatgcagtg cccggcttca tgtgccaggc ggcagcgggc
     3901 ctctgcggtg ctctccaggc tctgctcgtc aagtgctatg taataatcat cgccgatatt
     3961 ggcagacgca gacttggcag cgggcatact gcccagatac acctctatgt tgttttgctc
     4021 gatgagatcg agcagggact cagttgttgt cattctctct ctttctctta tcctttataa
     4081 actcaacaaa tcctttaact tcgttccaca tctcatcggt gacttcacca tcaccaccaa
     4141 atagtgccac tttggctatc tcctccggac tttgttggtc cgggggattt tttatgtccg
     4201 tttttccagt taagtagtca atagacacac cgaaatactc actaatgctc ttaagtatct
     4261 ccagtttggg ttctacatct tctccattct catatttttt cttccaaaag gagacactgc
     4321 ctttattaaa gccacattct atagcggctc gtgaaggcga gataccggcc tcattgcata
     4381 tatgttgaaa gcggtcataa aacacaaaaa atgcctcctt gttttgtgca aattacacaa
     4441 agtttaacaa attagacttt ttgtgttgca aagttgaacg aattggctta taatgcaagt
     4501 gtggttgaat tcgttaaact atttcaacag cgttagcaac tttgtgttta attctttgga
     4561 caagatgagt atagcacaca ggtttaataa attcaaccac tttttaaaaa aatctgggag
     4621 gaggtatatt ttttggacag ttggattgaa acagcaatag gaaaaatgca catgaacaag
     4681 atcacgcagc gtgaccttgc caggaaactc aactggtctc cgcaatatct ttgtaatgtg
     4741 ctcggcggaa agcgaaaatc aaaaagcgga gaagagcgca tcctcggcgc aatcaacgag
     4801 atcatcgccg agcgcaacaa ctaaatacac ggccagcctt tagataagca gcaggcagtt
     4861 aaagcgaggt gaataaaagt gattgttgta ttggttcttg ccgccttagc agcgctcagt
     4921 gctctgatgg agcattggaa gctgcgtgcg gttctgtatt ttctggcaca caagaacatc
     4981 caattcaccg aagcggatat ggagaagtgc ctgcgccagg tgctggaaca ccaattcaaa
     5041 cggtaggtgg attaagcaac attgatgata agacactggt tgcgacggat gagagaacat
     5101 tcagagaagc agaggcaaat ttggaagcaa ttttctttgt ttttctccat acattgtcat
     5161 ctcggatgtt atccagcaga tcgtgacctg gcatgaggat ggattccaca aaatatgttg
     5221 gtgtggtgca tagatctgca accgagacgg cctttatgta tctggcctct gacagcaagc
     5281 tgattgtata caagatttct tcagaagtgt atgggtctat ttgaatggta gaggcgtcta
     5341 agtggtcatt gtaaccaagg tgctcttcaa ggtagatcag tacctctctt acacagtctt
     5401 tgtttaattt catctgattt cgtcctttcg tcataataac atcattatag caacaattta
     5461 caaccaatgc cagccttttg ggcggcggca gagatacgca ggcagcggga ccttttttca
     5521 tttcttctct ttcttctttt cttttttgtc aaatttaccc attatattcc tgcttccggt
     5581 gcccgcccca cccaacatca catttatcgc caacggcact tttgccgtgc agcgggcagc
     5641 ttgcggctct gccgcttgcc caaagggctg gcctaatcaa gaaaggagaa ataacaatga
     5701 aagtacccat caacaaggac agccccttgg caatggacga cttcgacgcc gccgtgcagc
     5761 agcgtatgga gcgcctgcaa agctatattg acctgatccg caccgccgaa gctgtagagg
     5821 aagaggtcaa ggtcaagggt acaaaactgt atcttggtcc ggaagatgtg gcggcatacc
     5881 tgaactgtag cataccaacg gcgcggcagt atatgcaccg cccgggcttc cctctcattc
     5941 agttgggtga gaacggcaca aagttggctg tgttcgcccc ggcgttccac gcctataatg
     6001 caggcaaata ttgattttgc agtcaactgc aaagaaagga caaaccaatg acgaaacgag
     6061 aaaaggcagg cgtggtcctg gtgattaccg gctttttgct ggtgctgctt ggctgctgcc
     6121 tggtggcgga caacccctat tggtgggtgt ctgtggcaag cagcggaacc ggatgtgggc
     6181 tgatcgccct ggcagtgttc gtgctgccca aggacgagga cgagccgcag caggataaac
     6241 ggctggtgat tgaggacgaa aaccacaagg tggtgctggt agcaccgctg acagactttg
     6301 aattggcgta tctgcacgcc attcaacttg gaaaggatga tgaaaatgga agattacatt
     6361 gatttggtaa ttgctaaact ggacgaggac cacattgtcc tgcgggcgcc gtggaacacc
     6421 gtcagagccg gcgataccgt gtatgtgcgt ggcgacggca actacgaggc gctggaagtc
     6481 atcgcagagc ggaaaaccaa ggctctgatg gaattgccga aagtgacagc cattatgctg
     6541 ccgctggagt atggcgacga acaaagcggc gggcaaaaag aaaaagccga ctgagcgacc
     6601 agtcgacttg aacacaggcg gcgaaaagaa agtaaaacgc ctgcgctaat tacattatat
     6661 atcaaggacc gcagagaagt caaggacaag ccgtgcggca agggcgaaaa aaggggtctg
     6721 tgctcctttt ttgctcctcg ttcaaagtat tatttttagg cgcaaaaccc caacggcaaa
     6781 aatatatatc gcttggcatt cttcagcggg ttcaggcgca ggcaggagac cggcggcaac
     6841 agggtgtgca cccgcgccgc ataatgagga gctgtgctct gtgggaatgt ggaacacgcc
     6901 ggtgaaccgg tgggaaactt gcttttccac ccgggagccg atcagcgttt tccagcattt
     6961 ccatagagtg ccggtccgtc cagaaaggag caaaccaaaa tgccatgggt gcaaaagacc
     7021 gtccatgcgg gaagatgtat ctatatccag cgccactact cctcgcgcta tggcagcaaa
     7081 cacaaatgca ccagagggag caactacggc aaaacaagtg aggcccaggc cattgtaaac
     7141 aatcgccagg cgtgcctaca gcaagagatg atttttaacg ccaattttgg tccaggtgat
     7201 ctgaccgcta cctttacatt ccgtaaggcg gacagaccca agaatttgca agagatcaag
     7261 aaactgtggg cggcatatat ggtcaaactg cgatatgcct acaaaaaggc aggtgtggag
     7321 ttcaaatgga tgagggccat tgagaccccg gacaagaacc cgcatattca catggcgctg
     7381 tccggcatcg acatagccaa gctgcctcgg tggccgtatg ggcgggtgga ctttgtgccg
     7441 gttgatgaca gagaccacca cacctacggt gggtacctgc gtgaggaaac acatatcaag
     7501 caagggcaca aaggtaagta caacacggcc aaagcaaagg tatgctacag ccgcagtcgc
     7561 aacctgaccg taccggagcc ggagtacaaa atcatttata atgaccactg ggcggacgag
     7621 ccaaaggcac caaagggcta ttatgttgtc cgggacaccc tgaacaactg ggaggacgaa
     7681 gtcaccgggt tcaagtacca gtcctatgtg ctttgcccga tctcaaagaa ccaaccgcac
     7741 cggcggtgtt aggagggcga caatgacata catacagcaa tgggaacaaa tgcgggacaa
     7801 ggtgcgaaac ttggaacagg aacgccaaac ccagctgatc ttggcaccgc acaacgccta
     7861 cggcttcaag ctaaacatca accacccgct gatccggcct aagtgggacg cctttaagag
     7921 caccaagggc ctgggccagt atggcatgac ggacgatctg cgccgggaat ttgaggaggc
     7981 agtgctggcc agtaagtaca tgcaaaagtg catggagcag gaacaaagga agattggcgc
     8041 cgtcgagcac caattcatcc gtatggccta ctccgtagag aaacaggcag cgggctaatg
     8101 ggtacccaag aacactggac tgctgcccag taccaggagt atctccggca gcgggccaaa
     8161 ggcgggaaca aataccacgc agtaaaagcc caaatggacg gccgcaccta tgacagtcgg
     8221 agcgagtgca agcgggcaaa ggagctgcaa ctgttggaac ggcacggcct ggtgcgcaac
     8281 ctgcgggagc aggtccctta tgagttgatc ccggcagggg tcggcgaaca ccgaaaagag
     8341 cgcccggtga tttataaagc ggactttgta tatgaggtct gccagccgga cggcacctgg
     8401 aaatgggtgg tagaggacac caagggcgcc aaaacaaagg aatacatcat caaaagaaag
     8461 ctgatgctgt acattcacgg catcagcata aaggagacgg aaaaatgaat ttcaaaaaat
     8521 tgctatccat ttgcaaacga agcaaggcct attttctata tgacctgcct gacggcgagc
     8581 aaatgctcag taatggcagc tgcggttaca tcctgtacgg ccaccctgaa tacacgccgg
     8641 agacgctgcg catggtcgct gacttggcag aggatgacag cgtgatcatg acaagaatgc
     8701 cgaaagcgga tctgccgctg gcagaccaat gccccaatga agaatatgcc gccccgctgg
     8761 acacctgcat tgtagccgca ggcgctgtat ggcaaccgct gattgtaggt gcgggcatga
     8821 cattcatcaa cagaagagcg ttgcaaccta tcgaaaagga agaagaggga tattacctgt
     8881 acaagcgcgg ggacctggtg gtagttaagt ccggcctgat cgtgcagggc gtgatcagca
     8941 caatggatct gtccaaagca gaagctgtat gccgggatct gatcaacctg ggcaccgtgg
     9001 ccggtatggc ctttgaggag cgcaacaatg aagaatgaga acgaaaaaac tactattgca
     9061 atcttggcga cgatatgccg agatgtgtgt atctatggct caatcaataa ccggtgcggc
     9121 ctggacaagc cggaactgga cgagcactgc cagcgttgcg cgctggcgca gatcaaggag
     9181 gtaacgctga aatgaccgag aaaatccaaa aagccattga taagatcgac caggaggcgg
     9241 agaagatggg cagcgccaca gtgcgcctgc tgtgttccca cattattgac cacaacctgg
     9301 tgaatgacga aaatgcggat aaggtgttgg ctgagggcaa gagtctgaaa ggctgctggg
     9361 atcacatcac aagcaacgca cgaaaacaag cagaaggcaa ctgcacagcc gtgccagacg
     9421 acaccgtata cgaatgggca gcgggctatt acggctttac tgccgaagag accaaggcgg
     9481 agatcatcga cctgctggat ctgctgtgag gtgtcgatat gggaaagaaa ctgaacacgc
     9541 ttacgcagga acaggctcgg aagatttgga acggccgccc gaaactgccg gagaaaaaga
     9601 tcaagaagtt tgcccacgaa gaggtattcg tcaatgagca atactttttc aagtacaaag
     9661 aatgcgatca caggtatggc tattgtaccg cttgcggcaa ggatgtgcag atcgatattg
     9721 agaacatgcg actatggacg gacaagcacg cagcctgccg ctctgcacgg cataacgaca
     9781 ccgtatgctg cccggtctgc gggcacgaag ttcaagtcaa agacgccggg cgtggccgta
     9841 gtcagttgat aaacacggca gtggtggcgg taacacagcg aacacggaac ggcggtatat
     9901 tgctttcttt cgttcgagtg tatgaggatt atacgcgcaa ctataaagcc gcgccggaaa
     9961 ggggcacact gctgtacgct gcatacttca atctcggcca gcactttgta gccgaacaaa
    10021 catacggtgg agggctgtac ataagcataa agcaaaagcc aacactccga ctgccatgca
    10081 cggtggagcc ggttaagctg gatcacaaca gctggaaatg tacagaggga gagggagcaa
    10141 agctgcttgg ctttgaagag gcgctggaga ggagcaatct gcgctatctt ccatgggaag
    10201 cataccacga gtgtgcccag cagctttatc gaagcacaat aacaaactat cctgttaacc
    10261 tgcttgggtt actttatcaa tacagccggt acccggtgct tacagagcgt ctaataaaag
    10321 agggcaacgg tgacctggta gccgaacaag tggagtggga ctgcacaacc ggtatggact
    10381 acaagcaagt ggtgccatac aaggccatgc gactaaccaa gcaggagtac cgcaaattaa
    10441 aaacgcaaga caacatttgc tgttcaacac tcaaagcaac caaggcattg aaaaaatacg
    10501 gctgcaaaat gacagataaa aatattctct tttttcttgc tttccaatac acatggagtc
    10561 agcgaaaatg ctacaaggcg cttgatgttt tgcggcagca cctatctccg caaaaggcaa
    10621 taaactgggt aaaccggcag gcagcgggag gatatggaac gccaacaaat gtgctgtcag
    10681 attacagcga ctatctggat cagtgcaggc ggttgggcct ggatgttaac cgtaaagagg
    10741 tagccgtacc gcagaacctg cgagatctgc accggcagta ttccgaagaa ttgactcacc
    10801 gagccaacga aaagaaagca aaagagcaag ccgagcgggc aaagaagtta gctaaggatc
    10861 tgccaaagct gaaacgaaaa tatacatacg ccagcagcgg actgttcatt cggccggccg
    10921 aggggccggg gcggtcattg ttgcattttt cggcgtgatc ggctttggtc cgaactttaa
    10981 gaaatgagcg gaataaaaag caggaggaaa aatgacgaac aacgaaaaga aggaatggct
    11041 gcaacgctat cgggagtgct gggcggaggt tgagattaca caacaggaga tcgaagaact
    11101 gaacagccgg gcgcaaaaga tcacggcttc cctctctccc acgccgggag gcgggcagcg
    11161 ggcagatttt accttgacgg tagatcgcat tatagaactg aaagagaagc tggaccaaca
    11221 agtccggctt gctctgttgc agcgggcaga aattgagact gctattgagc aggtacgcag
    11281 cccattgcac cggcgtgtgt tgcgtcggcg gtatttgaac ggtgacactt ttgagaagat
    11341 tgccgtagac gaagatatta catacaatca cctggtctct cgcattcacc cgcagtccct
    11401 ggatatgctg gaatgtgaaa aataaaaaac cactatgcaa tgcatgttga tgttatagta
    11461 tgcaggttgc cgtctgtgtt atagtataaa ctgccaaaca gattgaaaga gcgctccaaa
    11521 cggtgcgctc tttggctttt gcttttgtgc ttttcctttc ttaaatgcgg ttactacgag
    11581 gcccattttc agatgtgcta taattatggt gagcagaaag gggggaaaac aaatacatgt
    11641 gtaaacgctc taaaaaacct ttaggcaagc agcagaagaa gaaacggaaa aatcgtaaag
    11701 ttcgagagta tgaaaagatc aagatggaac tgactaacct ttctccggcg gaacgccgac
    11761 gcgaacgcat tttagcagag gccgaagaga aaaccgcgat aaacactact cctttgacga
    11821 tttctgtaat atcgatgata ttttcgtggt ttgcagtctt tcaaagtaag atttacgaaa
    11881 tcctcaaaga ttggtttcaa acattgctcg aagaatattc aaatcatgct gaaataattc
    11941 aaaagataca acagaagatg agtgacattc agaatagtca tattgagata ttcggcgtgg
    12001 ttgtagttgc ttcagcaata gcaataacaa ttatacgggt tcatcagttg cgtctcgaga
    12061 aagcagcccg caaaaataga attcggctcg aaatactgga tgaatttttc ccaaatagca
    12121 gacagaaaaa ataacagcat ataatccgca attattacaa aggaggtgag cagcgtgggt
    12181 aaagagacct taacacctaa acaaaggctg ttctgttatg aatatgtgct cgaccataac
    12241 gggaaacggt cttaccaggc tgcttacccg aattgtaagg cacccgggag cgcagaaagc
    12301 caagcaagcc gattgctaag aaatgataag gtaaaaaaat ttatcgctga gctggaaaag
    12361 cgaaagctgg acaagttgga tttcaccgca acggatgtgc tgaacgcact gtgctccatc
    12421 gggtttgcag agacggcaaa gccgccgaat acctctgatc gggtgaaagc cctggcagag
    12481 cttctgcgtc actttgaatt ggcccgaggg catgaagatg agcagacgga cgatggcttt
    12541 ctggaggcct tggagcagaa agcgggtgaa caggcatggg aagaataagc acctttcatt
    12601 ttcagccatt ctccgccaag cagctccagg tgctcacctg gtggtgcaaa acatcacctg
    12661 tgagcgacaa aaacggaata attgcagacg gcgctatacg atccggtaag acggtgagta
    12721 tggcgcttag ctatattctg tgggctatga gtacctacag cggcatgaat tttgccatgt
    12781 gcggtaagac gatcagctcc tttcgccgga atgtgctttc ttttctgcct gcaatgctgc
    12841 aaagtcgcgg gtatcaggta aaatacagcc gtagcgacaa tgtgcttgtg gtgacgcggg
    12901 gtggtacgga aaacgcattt tacattttcg ggggcaagga cgaaagcagc caggatctga
    12961 tccagggtat gactttggcc ggtgtgttct ttgacgaggt ggctttaatg ccccagtcct
    13021 ttgtacagca ggccaccgcc cggtgctctg tcagtggtgc aaaattctgg ttcaactgca
    13081 acccggataa cccacatcac tggttttatg aagaatggat cctgccggag aagcggcaag
    13141 aaaagcgaat actctacctc cactttacga tggacgataa tttgtccttg acagaggagg
    13201 ttaaagcccg gtacagaacg atgtatgcgg gcgtttttta tgcccggtac attctgggcg
    13261 aatggaaagt ggcagagggc ctgatctacg atatgtttga cgaaagtcgg cactgtattc
    13321 cgctgccgcc ggataacgaa ctgcaaggtc ctgcctatat cagtgtggac tacggtacgc
    13381 taaaccctac ggtgttcctg atgtggcgca aataccacgg caaatggcta tgcaccaagg
    13441 agtattacta ttccgggcga gagaaccata aacaaaggac ggacgcagag tatgcggacg
    13501 agatgatggc ctttatcggc gatacgccct atacctgcgt agtggttgac ccttcggcgg
    13561 cctctttcat tacagagctg caaaggcggg ggctaaaggt gttaaaggcg gataacgcgg
    13621 tgctggatgg aatccgtacc gtatgtacgc tattgcagcg ggcggatctg ctgttttgca
    13681 aggactgcac ccgcaccatt gcagagtttt acgcctaccg ttggtatgac aaagcggctc
    13741 aggcaggccg ggatgagccg gtcaaacagg acgaccacgc tatggacgcc atgcgctatt
    13801 ttgtaagcac ggcgctgggg cggatcgtaa caaggaggac ttgaatatga tactttacat
    13861 gaaccggcgg gatgtgccgg aggcggaaca gggcgtactg tcgtctgccg tgattgatta
    13921 tgtggtcggt cgggcacacg aatatgagcg gcgctgccgt gccctctatg gccgatatat
    13981 tggcgtgccg caaatccacc gaggagagga cgagaacgat gtgcgggccg aggctaacta
    14041 tgccaagtac attgtggata ttatccgtgg ctatttcctg agcgagccgg taaagtacga
    14101 ctgtaacgac aaggacaaga aagacagcca ggccaagctg tccctggtgt ctacggtgga
    14161 ggccaagctg gatcggcaaa gcggcaacct gatccggcat aacgctgtgg acgaaaacaa
    14221 agacggcctg tgcgatctgt gcggcaagga aattgacatt tctgccgtta tggctgccta
    14281 tcacagtcag aatattgcta cgatagatca gcggattggc aaggccatgg gcatatacgg
    14341 tgaaagctgc gagctgctat atgccagcac agaggagcaa ccacgcccgc gatccgcagt
    14401 gtatgcgccg gatcagatcg tgctggtgca agatgatact gtagagcaca aggatctgtt
    14461 tgcgctgtgg tttgagcagc gggaacgcac agatcgcagc cggtactatg cggtaacagt
    14521 ctatacggct acccagtatc agcagtacga aagcacctcg ctggataaag aaaactatgt
    14581 gtacaacccg gtgggtgcac cggtgccaca cttctttgat gaggtgccgg tggtgtgtta
    14641 tgagaacaac gaggagagac aaggcgactt tgaacaggtg gccaacctga tagacgcccg
    14701 caatgagctg ctgtctgatc ggcttacaga taagcgtaag tttgtcaatt ccatcttggc
    14761 agcattcggc gcggttctgc cccaggaaac catggaggca gccaagcgag accggctcat
    14821 tgacggcatt ccccaggacg cccggttgga atacatacaa aagacctttg acgaaaactc
    14881 catgaaggtg ctggacgata ccttggtatc ggacattcac aagatgaccc taaccccgga
    14941 tatgacagac caggcctttg ccggtaatgc cagcggcgtg gcgttaaagc tcaagctgct
    15001 tgccctgcac ctgctggtaa aaagcaagat gagcgccatg gaggcggggc tgaaaaagcg
    15061 ctggacctta tacaacaact ggctggccca taacggtata gacccggtgt ccgtagatga
    15121 tgtggatatg gtgtttactg tggcgctgcc cattgatgag gcgcagattg tctctatggt
    15181 gtgcaccttg aagaatgccg ggctggtgga cgatcagacg ctgttgtccc tgctatggtt
    15241 cgttaaggac ccggcggaag ctgtggagaa catgaaacag caaaagcagg agaaccagca
    15301 gcaatatatg gacagctttg ccgccaaggc ggaggacaaa gctgatgaaa agggacagtc
    15361 ggcagatcag gaacagcaag acaaagaaaa ggacgtttaa cctatgaaag cagcagagta
    15421 ttggaaaagg cgaacggttg acctggaaca cctgctgcaa gcgcgtacca ccgccaccat
    15481 ggtggaggtc aaccgtatgt atgcccaggg cgtggagcag atcaatgcac aaattgagcg
    15541 cattctccgc cggtatgtaa agaatggcca aatcagccaa gcctatgcct tgcagctgct
    15601 cagcgcagga caaaccgcac aggagcggga gcggctgctg gaacagctgc agaagaccaa
    15661 ggagccacag gcacggcggg agttgatcgc tatgctggac gcaccggcct atgcggaccg
    15721 gattagccgc ctgcaggcgc tgcaaaacgc cattcgggcg gaagctgttg ccatgggtgt
    15781 gcgagaggag cgactggcca aagccaggct gacggataca ttcaagcaag cctattaccg
    15841 cactatattt aacgaccaaa agcgtaatgg tctatatgac tttcgcttga tcagtgaccg
    15901 ccgtgtacag gccgcactta cccataagtg gagcggcaaa aactattccg atcgtgtgtg
    15961 gaagaacaac accgcctttt gcaagcgctt gcagcgcacg atcgaggtgg gttgtatgac
    16021 gggtatgacc ctgcacgata tggaggagcg gttgctggag gactgcatag gtgcagacag
    16081 cgacagcggg caacgctatt gtgccagccg cctgatccgt acagaggtca atcacttctc
    16141 caatcagggc tttttagagg gctataaagc agcgggcatt atccggtatc ggtttatggc
    16201 tactctggat ttgcgcacct ccgccgtgtg ccgtcagctg gacggcaaga cctttttggt
    16261 agaggatgcg cagccgggca aaaatgtgcc gcctatgcac cctttctgcc gcagtattac
    16321 cgtgccggtg gtgagtaacc gccccggcac ccgctgggcc agggatccgg taaccggcaa
    16381 gtccatgacc gtaccggcag atatgaccta cgcccagtgg tatgagaagt atgtggagaa
    16441 gagagacccg ggtttgacag aagaggaaga atacgcaatc aacagctggg tgtccagtga
    16501 cttttacccg attaacgaga aactgcggca aggtatagag ttgacaaacg aggagaaaag
    16561 ggctataact aacttagacc gtgcacttga gaaattcccc aggtatgccg gatcggtaaa
    16621 acgctctttg gttatatccg atccaacgga actgcaaagg tttgtaaaca cgcatacggt
    16681 cggcaacacg gttacttaca acgagtacat agctgcaacc tgcggaaaga cctataaccc
    16741 ggacgcagag gtgcaaatct atattccgca gtgtaagaac ggacgagata ttcgatcttt
    16801 taatgcaggt gagcaagaga tattgtatgt gcgtggtagt agctttgttg ttggtgagtt
    16861 gcttcaaaac aactctgtta caaaaattat tctgtatgag aaatagggac tgaattatga
    16921 aaaaagaaaa gctatttacc gctcccagat ggaatgatcc acctgtagca agagtaacag
    16981 ggcacagaga aatcagcgca gaggaaagaa aaagagcgat acaagatgtt attgacaaat
    17041 tttacgatgg aaagtgtcca gaggattggc tggatgcgat aaaaaaatac caataacatg
    17101 aagaaagcag agctgcaatg cagccctgct ctttttatac ccattttcag gctatgcctg
    17161 tgggaatata tcatttaacg aaccggcagc gtacggtttg ggaaaggagt cagcaatgac
    17221 aaaacagtat gccgagatgg aaaacagcag agaacagagc cgggtgtgcg cacgcctgcc
    17281 gctgaacctc cagctgtttg ccgaagacac cggcgaaaat ggagcagaca ccaacacaga
    17341 gggggcagcg ggcgacaccg gcgccaactc cgatgggggc aacgacactc caacatttga
    17401 cgacctgctg aaagacaaga aattccaaag cgagtttgac agccgggtca gcaaggcgct
    17461 tgccacggcc agagccaagt gggaggaaag cgccaaggaa caggcggacg aagcaaagaa
    17521 gctgtccaac atgaacaagg aggagcggga gcggtacaac ctggacaagg accgccaagc
    17581 ctttgagcag gaaaaagcgg cctttgccaa aaagcagctg gaaacagctg tggcggcaga
    17641 gctgctccag cgcaagctgc ctgcgcagtt tgcggcattc ttgaccggga gtgacgcgga
    17701 agcctctcaa aagaatttgg aagcctttga caccgcattt caagaggcag tacaggccgc
    17761 aaccacggcc aacctgcggg gcaagaaccc gcccccggca ggtaagggcg cagcgggcga
    17821 caatgtaccg cccacagact tccacgccta tgaagcgtgg agaaaaaaca acggctaagg
    17881 aggaataaga aatgccgaac acgattttaa cccccaatgt cattgccaat gaggcactga
    17941 tggtactgaa aaacaacttg gtgatggcca acctggtgca ccgggactat gaaaaagaat
    18001 ttgttaaggt tggcgatacg gtaaccgcac gccgtcccag caagtttgcg gccaagaact
    18061 ttaccggcgc agtggatccc caggagctga acgaaggcgg cgtgcctgta aagatggatc
    18121 gtctgcgtga tgtgaccgta cagatcacct ctaaggagat gagcctggac ctgcgggact
    18181 tctctgcaca ggtcattgaa ccggctatga cggccattgc caacgcagtg gacgcggatg
    18241 tgctggctac cgccgtagag ggcgcatgcc gcacagtgac cgcttccggc gaggacgcag
    18301 caaagcccat caaagatatt gccaaggtgg gcagcctgct ggactttgcc ggtgtgccgg
    18361 tacagaaccg ccgcctggtg ctgaacccct ctcacaaggt gctctatgca acggacgaca
    18421 atatgtccaa ggtatcctat gccggcgatg gtaccgccct gcgtgaggca gagctgggca
    18481 aggtgtacac catggatacc tatatgagcc agaatgcacc gtatcccttt ggttatttgg
    18541 ataatgccgt aggcaccgcc aagtccttta aggttagcgg tactgcaggt gccagcactg
    18601 tggcgctgtc ttccgtgacc gcagcctctg cgaccgtgaa gaagggcgac tgctttattg
    18661 tggacggcta tgtgtatcac tttgcagcag acgcaacggc ctccaccggt gcgatcgcca
    18721 gcgtagtcat tgaccagccg ctccatgccg cgctgaccaa caaagacgct acggtgattt
    18781 ctgcacccac ttccgtaggg ttccaccgca acggcgtggc actggtgacc cgtcctatgg
    18841 atctgccgat gggcaacaag aacgcctatg tggcttctgc ggacggtctg ggtgtgcgtg
    18901 tggtctttga ctacgacagc acccacaaga tcgacaccgt gtcctttgat attctgtacg
    18961 gcgtgaccac gctggacaag aatatgatcg tcaaggtgca gggctaagcc cagggaggta
    19021 caaatggaaa aggtaaccgt tgtacagggc aagacccaag tggtcattga tcggagttgt
    19081 ctgccggctt atttgaatgc cggttggcag ctgcaagaaa aagaggatac aaaaaagggc
    19141 gccaaataag gcgccttttc ttatgggggt gatatgtttg actgatgaga tgaaaagcaa
    19201 ggctctgcgg ctgctgcggg ccgctgccgg gcgttacgac aagatatgcg aggcctggta
    19261 cgcacacgcc ggtgaagagc tggatttgca gctgtttttg gatatggcag aggacgattg
    19321 cctgacctat ttgggcacgc aagagctgcc gccggtggta acggccacca cactggccaa
    19381 actggctttt gtgcacctga actgctttat acaggatcgg gattacggtg taaagagtac
    19441 gtcctataca gagggcagcg tatctatgag cgagacctat accacccctg cggagcagga
    19501 gacagccatt gccgacctgc tccagccgta caacagatac agggaggtgc gcaccggtga
    19561 aagcaaaaac gcctaagtcg tggactgtaa aatcacggat tttctccgca cagacgatca
    19621 gagacagtgc ttacgacttt gagcagaaca catacagtgc tacacctgcc attttgtatt
    19681 tgtgctggca gccggtatct gcttctgccc ctattgagga gcgggggcgg gtgctgtctg
    19741 ccgggtatca agccgtgttg tatgaccctg tgggcgtgcg gcccggcgac ctggtacagg
    19801 cggatggtat tggctggctg gaggtggaga ccgtgcagca gttcctgcat tatcgtttgt
    19861 tgacagcgaa tgccacagag aggagagcac ccggtggaaa cgaacattga gattgaaaag
    19921 ctgagtgcct atgccaagac gctgcaacgc accgcagatc atctgctgga caacttggag
    19981 cggcaaatgc tgcaggacgc agaggatatg gccggccgtc agcgcagcaa ctgcccggag
    20041 gacaccggac tgctgcggga gtccatcgcc gccttttgcg agcgtgacgg tgatcaggtg
    20101 accgcaggca gccgtaccaa tatgcagtat gcggcctatg tggaattcgg aaccgggcct
    20161 gtgggtgacg aaaagggtac accgctggac agtgagctgg gtattgtgcg caagcacgag
    20221 ccttggactg cgtatatacc aggttacggt tttcgcagac taaaaggtcg cttgccggcg
    20281 ctctttatgt ataacggcat gcaggaaatg cagccggtga ttgcagagca ttatggtacg
    20341 gctatacagg aggcgatcaa gtgaaaaact accgtgcagt gatccgggat accttaaaat
    20401 ccgtacagtc ggacattccc tatgacatta agatggcatt tccggagagc aaaccggcag
    20461 gtaacctgat cacattttat gagatcacca atacaggcac ggaactggcg tgcgtagatg
    20521 tgatcgccta tcaggtggat ctgtggttta tgaccttgcc ggacctgttg gaattgacgg
    20581 aaaaggtaga cgaggctttg acctcgctgg gcctgatccg gcaatttgca tcctcggacg
    20641 cgcttttaca cgaccccagc ggttatttgc gcaaatcatt gcgttacggt cgtcgggtag
    20701 acacaagaac caatcgattg attgattaag gaggatttta tatgaacgaa acaaagccgg
    20761 aacgcggcct tgcgtccaaa ggcattgagg tatatcccaa ctataccggc cccacagcca
    20821 agtgcctgaa ctacgccacc caaatcggcg atctgaccaa gggcgaacgg gaagaactgg
    20881 acgccacttg ctatgacgat gatgtggaac acagcattac cggtattcgc aagaaagcag
    20941 acgcctttga ggtgactttt ctgtacaacg caaaggacgc cacatcggat tatcgggtgc
    21001 tggcagcttt ggaggacgcc ggtgtgtccg tacccattat ggttaagctg ccggacggca
    21061 ccaagtttaa caactctggt gtgcccagcc tgacgattaa gggaccgggc gtaaacagac
    21121 tgatggaggc tactgtctct tacaagctgg acggcgactg gagcagagag ttccccgccg
    21181 cgtaaatcga ctattcggga ggcgggcgac tgcctccccg ctttttagga ggaaatgaca
    21241 atgaacgaat cccatattgt aaccagaaca tacgatttgc agctgaatgg cggcaagact
    21301 gtgcacctgc gtttgactgt agctgctcag ctgcgactga aaaataaatt caacgaggac
    21361 gccctggatg tgatcctcag cgcttccagt gatccggagc ggctcctggc tgtactggat
    21421 gaggccctgc attttaacga tgatcccaac ggcgatctga ccggtgaggc gttgtatgac
    21481 gcgctggtgg acagcggcgt tagcggcgtg gacgcatttt caagcattct ctttcagctg
    21541 gccaatgtgt ccggtctact gagcgatacg caggccgaga agctctccgc cggcattgaa
    21601 aagatggtca acgctgcgtt tgacggcgtg gagaagtcca cagagagtga ggacaagccg
    21661 tccacttcct ttcgggagta attactgcac aacggaggat atgatcctgg aggccaacgc
    21721 ttatggcttg tcgttctccg ttattctcgc catgacctat ggagaactaa agcgttacat
    21781 cctgttccat cgtgattttg agaaaaggca gtatcaaaac ctgtcacaaa tcgcttatat
    21841 ccaagccggg gttatcgccg ctgcggttgc cggggaggat gtgggcgcag tgtatgacct
    21901 tttcccatat tggacaaagg atgatgtgct ggatattcaa gcggccaaag caatggccta
    21961 ctttgatcag ttttaacgat tgaaaaacaa gaaaaggagg tgattttgtg gatcaggaat
    22021 tggtaacacg atttactgcg gatattagcc agtacaaaaa gagcatggcc tctctccaag
    22081 ccgagctgaa gcagctgtcc ggcgtgacgg ataaaattaa gacggtgact gccaaggcaa
    22141 tgtcttccgc ctcttctgat acaaggaaga tgggaaagca ggtggatacg cttattaaga
    22201 gccaagagcg caatgtgcag gccgctatga gtagtgctgc gaaaatatcc gagtatacgg
    22261 caaaagccag acagctgaaa gatcagctgc acagtcagga cgaaacatac aagcagttgt
    22321 ccagccgctt aaaagaggta acagccactt accgggcaca gcaggagttt ttgaagtcct
    22381 ataagaacgg catcgccggt gtaagcagtc agtatcagga gatggtagac tggatccaca
    22441 aaatggaaac agcgtcgacc agcggcatga cgatcaatca gattgaacag cagcgggcgg
    22501 ctatcaatcg tataaagaac gatttagaag tctttgacag cgagctgaaa gaggttggcc
    22561 tgaatccgaa taatttaaaa acggatacgc tggacaagct gaaaaatgaa atccgcaaaa
    22621 cctcttcgca gattctcaaa gcgaagagtg caatggcaca gaccacggga cagatcaaca
    22681 aaaccaatgc ggatatagca acggaaagca accgcttttc caacttgaaa tcgtccatat
    22741 ccagaaatgc tcctgcgctt aagagtatga gcaagcagct caagcaaacc ggtgatgttt
    22801 ccgcagcagg gaaactgaaa aagggcttct ccgggttaaa gggcatattt ggaaatatcg
    22861 gatctgcagc gggcgccgct ttcggcaagg tgcatagtca cctgaaaaat atgcgtgctt
    22921 cttccggtac ggccagcaag tccctgttga atgtggtcaa gtctatccgc cgtataggtg
    22981 tggtatcgtt ggggctgaaa gtgtgtaaaa acattttcgg cgagctgcgc tcggtgatca
    23041 ccggatattt aagtcagaac gaggctctga ataaccgtgt agaagccttg aaaaatgctt
    23101 ttgcaaatgc tttggcaccg gccatcaatg tggttgtggg gctgtttgaa aagctcatgc
    23161 cctatgccat gagtgttgcc aatgccatta gtgggttgct ttcatctgtg gggatcgctt
    23221 cgcaggtaaa tgccacggcc accgctgtgg gcaagaccac aaaagagacg aaaaagctgt
    23281 ctcaagcgca gaaagaactg tacggatttg accaaatcac taaggttagt gatgatcagc
    23341 aagacagtag ttcgtccggt gcgtctacag ccaatacgcc ggcagcgtcc gacaagttct
    23401 ccgcttattt ggagaaaatc aagaacctgt ggaaaagctg cgactttgag ggaatcggcg
    23461 aacaaatcgc cggttcttgt aataagatta ttagcaagat caatgcactg gactggaaag
    23521 gcatacagga caaagtcaac ggcgctgtca gcggtattgc caagagccta aacggcttca
    23581 tccgtgactt cgactgggag ggtgccggac aaattgttgg taacggtgtg aacaccgtct
    23641 ttggtgcact ggacaccttc ctgaccacat tcgattttgc agctcttggc gcaggctttg
    23701 ctaaaaacct gaacggtata ttcaacacca ttgactgggg acaggtggca aagactctgt
    23761 ccgatgcaat cagcggtgta ttcaaggcca ttgcaggctt tctggaaaat ttggactggc
    23821 gagggctggc tacggcgctg gaaaacttca taggcggtat tgattttggt ggaatggcaa
    23881 gcgctctgtt tgaatcgctt ggtgcagctt taggcggcct gtgtgcattc ctgggacagc
    23941 ttatctctga cgctgtgtcc ggtatacagt cctattttgg cgacaagatc aaagaagccg
    24001 gcggcaatgt ggcccagggc atttgggacg gcatcattga cggcattgga gatgcatgga
    24061 agtgggttaa ggaacacatt ttccaaccgt ttatcaatgg tttccaaaaa gcgtttgaga
    24121 tcaaatcgcc gtctaaggtt atgaaaaagc agggcggctt tatttcccaa ggtctgtttg
    24181 acggtatcgg cgatctgtgg aaaaaggtca gccaaaaatt caaaggattt aaggacggcg
    24241 ttgttaattt ctttaccggg aaaaatggcg ttgtatcaaa agtcaccggc cttggcggta
    24301 agatcgtgac cggcttaaag aacggcctga agaatttgaa agccaccttt accaatgcgt
    24361 tcaaaggccc cttaaacggt gtgatcaaac tggtcaacaa catgatcgac aaaatcaacg
    24421 acaagctgaa catcagcgtt ggcagcacac tgtctaatgt gcttagcgcc ctgggcgtga
    24481 gcgtgaccaa cggccagtac cagttgttct ctatacccac tatcccagag ctggaaaagg
    24541 gcggcgtgct gaaaaaaggc caggtcggtc tgctggaagg taaaggcgcc gaggctgttg
    24601 tgcctttgga gcgaaacacc cagtggatca gcaaggtagc cgcaatgatg gtgcaaatgc
    24661 tgggtagcag cgggcaggcg gtcaatgtaa cgatcccggt atatgtgggc ggtaagcatt
    24721 taagcacggt ggtgctggac gatgtgaacc aaacagaaaa gaaaggccgt gacccggttg
    24781 cggctacagc gtaaggaggg acggtatgcc actatatatt gacggcacaa aaatgccaaa
    24841 cccatcattc aatgccatat cctgttcaga tgaaaaggtg tggtcctcta acacaggccg
    24901 ctccaagtcg gcttatatga acggcagtat cgttcaggtc aaaaaaacaa ggcagttgtc
    24961 ctttccgcca ttgacccggg cggagttgga caagctaaac ggcgtgatca acaatgcgag
    25021 taagccctgg cattctatta agctggagga tacctccggg aatacggtgt tttctttcag
    25081 ctgctacttt ggcacgccca gttggacggc ttattccggt gccagggatt gccggtattt
    25141 catcaactac aaagtagacg ccattgagcg ctaaaggagt attttatgta caagacaagc
    25201 actgatttta accaggccat caaaaacggg gaacggatct atgtgaaggt taaatgtggc
    25261 aatttcattt ttggctacaa cgatgagacg gatcctacaa gcccaaatga gcaaaataac
    25321 attatggagc tgaatattga ccgcagtatc agccatgacg attacgcgct ggcaaagtcc
    25381 tacgcttgtg ggtgtaactg cgttctgtgg gctgtgcctg ccggtgccgt gcttcgcggg
    25441 cagaaaaccg tggtgtactt tggctgtatg gtcaacggtg cagtggagtg ggtgccaatg
    25501 ggcgtgtttt atccggaaaa ggtcactcgg tccggcgaat gtaccacttt ggaaatgtac
    25561 gaccacatgt atgatctttc tatgccgtat tctgccgcca tcagcggtca gcagacccct
    25621 ttggcaatct taaaagacct ggcacgccag ggtaactttg agttggctgc cggcgtggag
    25681 agcaaggtct ccggctttgg cacggtagat gtttctttgc tctgcggtac ggaaacagac
    25741 gaggacggca agcagcaggt cactgcctat aatgtgaatg atgccatcgg ttatgtggct
    25801 gggttctgcg gctgtgctgc cgtctttgat cgagaaggca agttgcgagt agatactttc
    25861 gcccaggtat atgatggtac ggcagaatac gcggtgacag atgacacggt cacagaggtt
    25921 tcactggcag agacggacaa aacctacctg gggatcagtt gcaacaatgg gaataagaat
    25981 attcttgcac cagatagtct gtcggtcaac agcgaggtgc tgtatttcga caacccactg
    26041 atcaccaccc aggcccaagc ggaaaaagta tttaacgctg tatctgatat gatctacata
    26101 gatgatggcg accagggtga gactgtattt gacctgggca tacagtaccg accgggaagt
    26161 atgacattgc tcacggccaa tccggcgttg gatagtttcg atgtgatcac ttaccgggac
    26221 gataccggcg atcaccatat ccctttgatg ggtgtggagt atgattatga tggctccgtc
    26281 actatggaag tgaccgccca tgcccgttca gaacaggagg gcagctctgc cggaagcatt
    26341 ctttcccgca tgatctctaa ggctatgcag caggtcacag cgccgttggc acagcgcatt
    26401 caggatgcta cggattctat cacgaacgca gtgggcggtt acgctgcttt gatcgaccgg
    26461 gacggcgatg gtgtgtcaga cgcgctttat atcggagagt acccggcagc ggagggcaag
    26521 accaaaggcc gctgcctgct gctgaataag aacggcatgg ctgtttctac caccggactg
    26581 caaggcccct ttaaggactt tgcggtgtac tacaacaaaa aaaccaacca gtattacctg
    26641 aatgctacgg acatttcagc cggtagactc tccggtattg agatccttgc ggataaaggc
    26701 acgatcgccg ggtggaacat caccgaccga gaactgtatg cggatttggg tagttatcgt
    26761 gcatacattc aaaagccaac taccaaaggc tcttgggtgt tttctgcaca aaaaaagaac
    26821 agcaacggtt catatactgg tacatggtat gtaacgatgg gcggcgatat ggtatgcaat
    26881 ggttcggtag atgtaagcgg ggccctatcg gtggaaggga aaaccaaatt tgatgccgat
    26941 gtacaattct acaaaaaaat atatgatctt gccggatatg aaatcattaa tgctgcatct
    27001 ggtggtaaca gccttgtaat tggatacggt cagtatgagc acggagccaa aacatattta
    27061 gaaggcggag atatttgctt aagaatgcag cagaatggca acttgtgtat acaagcggga
    27121 tcgaaagatt cggttgaaac cagatttgta ctgtctaaag tgagttggac gcttagcgga
    27181 agcactgcgt accgtgatac gattgaatca aaaggcgggt ttgtgcttag tgcgaatggt
    27241 ggcgataatg ttttatacct tgtcgggaag agtatatgga ttgataacgc cacgacaatc
    27301 agaggcaaac tgacggtaca agacgatatt agactgagtt ttaaatcttc aagcggaacc
    27361 attccactgg ttgtaaacac aagcggcgtt attacaaccg caaactcatc aaaacgatac
    27421 aaagagaata tcaaaccggt agaagacgct gtgctggatc caaacggtct ttacgatgta
    27481 caggtgtgcc agtacaatta caagccagaa tacaaggaca acgaattggt cagcgggacg
    27541 cagatcggcg ttattgcaga ggatctggac aagcattacc ccaacgcagt gatctatgac
    27601 agtgaaggga gacctgaaag ctggcaagat cgtatcatga taccggcaat gcttaagttg
    27661 atccaagatc aaaagaagca actggacgct ttgcaggcag aagtggacgc gctgaaagca
    27721 aaattgcaat aaacagcaaa gcggctgctc cgcactggaa cagccgcttt agagttatta
    27781 gtcaatatat attcttggag tggatttatc gccctttttg aaatagaaat gcctgccgct
    27841 ttcatcgaca tatatttctt ctaacggatc gtctcgagaa gaagctgtgt cccagtaata
    27901 tccatcgtca gaaggtatgg gatcaaagtg cgcgtcagca ggacgcttcg gcaccgttga
    27961 ttcggttgtt tctcttattg cggctggggc tactgtgcca ttcctttcgg tgcgatacac
    28021 tacttgcggt tgcgtggtag tatgcttctt ctttttcttc ttagtggttg tgggctttgt
    28081 agttgttgtg gttgcggtcg cctctgtggc tgccggttct gtagtggtct ctgtgggctg
    28141 tgtagtaaca ccagccagtg cactggatac agcgtgatct accagactgg ctgtctcctg
    28201 atcatgcact cgatcatagt gcacccacac accgataccg acccccaccg ccactacaac
    28261 ggtcacaaca aggatccaca ctttggcctt agacttcatc ttcatctctc ctttcactcc
    28321 ccaccatacc acacttcccc gcagattgca agaaaacagg aggtgattcc catgtaaaat
    28381 acaaattgca gtcaactgca aacggcggct taggcacgct gtttttttat gtcaaaaagg
    28441 aggattttat gcagacatta aatattaagg tcacccagca ggcggtgatc ttacaaaaca
    28501 aagatccggt gacagctgag aatatcaacc aaatccgctg tgtggtagag ctggacccgg
    28561 catacgccga tctggtcgtg cgggtgtgca tgaacggcca gtttgccact gtggtggatg
    28621 gacagtgttt cgccccgccg ctgcaagagg gaatgtgccg cctgggcgtt tacggctatg
    28681 ccgtggatgg cgagcagttg gtgcagcgta taagcccgga gccgtgcgtg ttttatgtgc
    28741 gccctggttc ttatgacctg gcagctgtgg agacggacgc accggatcca acggagttgg
    28801 agtcttatta cgccaaggtg caggcactgc tcaaggatat tggtaagggt gtgaatggca
    28861 ccacttatac gcccagcgtg tccgcagcgg gggagatcag ctggaccaat gacggcggga
    28921 aggacaaccc ggaaccggtg aacattaaag gcccaaaggg tgacacaggt ccccagggag
    28981 ctcctggtaa aggtggagag cgaggaccgc agggcgaacc gggaaaagat ggtgcagtgg
    29041 gcccacaggg tgttcctggc acggacggca aagacggagc gccaggcgca gatggtgcgc
    29101 ccggtaaaga tggtacggac ggtcgcggta tcaataccgc gtgggtgaat gacaatggag
    29161 agctgcaact ggagtattct gacggcgaag aggataactt gggtaatgtt aagggaccgc
    29221 gtggtgcaaa gggcgtaaag ggcgacaccg gtgcacaagg acctgccggt gcggatggca
    29281 ttggtatcac cgatgcacaa atcacagaag ccggagagct acagatcact tacacagacg
    29341 gtacgactgt acttctgggt gaggtcgtag gccccaaggg cgatacaggt gccgcaggca
    29401 aagacggcgt gaacggtaat gatggtgcca aaggcgacaa gggagataag ggggatcccg
    29461 gtgaacccgg cgcatctggt gttgaaacct gggagatcgt gttcacaaaa acattcgatg
    29521 aagacaccac ggccaaccag cagtgggacc ttgccaatcc ctgccgcaag atcagactgc
    29581 gcatggcggt ggcgggcagt gcttctaatt cagcggccgg tgataccact gtgtatctga
    29641 attcctacac ctccaagtgc ttcctgccga atgtgttccg gtatgagacg gacgcggcga
    29701 aaggctctct tgcggtggcg gaagttgata tcaccggcaa catggtgcgc gtgcaaacga
    29761 ataagacgaa catatccagt aacttcaacg cgaccaatgt cctggcaggg aacgcaatat
    29821 ggaacgcaag cgggatcacc ttcaacatta tgagagatgt ggaaaaccat ggtgcgatca
    29881 aagccctgtc gtttccaacg aacggcaaga cgattggcag cggcacacaa gttgaaatac
    29941 tgggggtggc aaaatgagca ttgaaacaga aagccgcatt gcgtttttaa agtccgagtt
    30001 ggcggagacg gattacctct gtctgaagta cacggacggc gctttgtctg aggatgaata
    30061 tgcgccgatc cgcaagcagc gggcagcata ccgggcagag atcaacgccc tgcaaggggg
    30121 tgagaccgat gtatagcgca ttcgtcacgg ccgccctgac cgctgccgtg tcaacggtgg
    30181 tgggcagcgc cgtgtccgct gtgattgctt cattgattgc aagaaaaaag agcaaaaaag
    30241 caattgacga agtcaccaca gcccggtaca tagccatcga aaacggcttg cagtccattt
    30301 tgcgcgccga gatcatacgg cagcacgaca agcacacaga gcggggctac tgccccctgt
    30361 acgccaagga agccatggtc aaggtgtatg acgcatacca cgccctgggc ggcaatggta
    30421 tgatgaccag attttataat gagattattg cgctcccgga ggagccacaa aaggaggatt
    30481 aactatgaaa gtaaacgcag gaaccattgc gagaaccgct gtgctggcgg tatcgctgct
    30541 gaatgtactc ttgaatgcct ttggcaagaa cccgcttccg ttcagcgatg atgaagtcta
    30601 caccactgtg tcaacagtgg tagccgtggt ggcttccctg gccgcatggt ggaagaacaa
    30661 cagctttaca aaagctgctt tgaaagcaga tgagacgctg gcgctggaac ggacggagac
    30721 agcagagagc gaggctgtac accatgagta agctgtatta ctgccggcag acaaccgaaa
    30781 aatgtaaaag cattcgctat ccaagtaagc cccatccgta caagtatgga acctccggct
    30841 gcatttacac cagcggctgc ggggtatgcg caagccttat ggtgctccat aacttcggct
    30901 ttaccggctt ggatacggca gcctggacac agaagtgcct actgatgggc gcacggtccg
    30961 cagatggcac cgatatggac acggtggcag tgtacctgga gaagcattac tccatcgtaa
    31021 gcaagcgggc aaagaccgtt gctgacctga agaaccacct gaaagccggt ggcaaagcta
    31081 tagtgtgcgt cagtggtggc ggcaaacagc tgttctccaa cggcggccac tatgtgtatg
    31141 tgggcggact ggacaagagc ggtaacctga tcgtgctgga tccctactgg tacgacggta
    31201 agtttacctt gacgaccaac cgccggaagt acacaaaggt caagaatggc cgggaggtgt
    31261 atgtgcagcc tgcggcgctt gcctctgatt tgagcggcat ttggctgttc accaacgcca
    31321 aaggcggcaa ggcggtgtat gcggaaagcg atgtcaacta caaaaaggcg gcgcccaagg
    31381 caccgacggt taagccgggt acatacatca ccaccgcagt gcggggaatt tacaagggcg
    31441 caggtgctgc tgccggacgc aagaaggtca aggatctgac cacggacggc cggcgacacg
    31501 caaccagcag caagtcgaaa gcagacgcta tgttccgggc agacaccacc atcaccgtgc
    31561 tggagacaaa gctgctctcc accggcaacc tgtgggcgcg ctgcccctcc ggctggctgt
    31621 gtgtatggga aaaggatatt gaccgtaaat tcatcaagta aagcagaaag cccaccgagt
    31681 aatcggtggg cttcttttgt tttttatcaa aaaatatgac aaaaagataa aaaaattcat
    31741 gtttttattg aatttcacat actcttatga tagaatgcaa ctgcaaatta gttgcaaaga
    31801 ggtgggaaag attgagccag tttgaaaagc tctgggaacg gtttttgtta gttccaagtg
    31861 attttaccta tgaggaatta agaaaaatca tgaaacatta cggttatagt gagaataata
    31921 aagggaaaac atctggttct cgagtaggat ttataaagag ggatgatgta gaaaaaacga
    31981 caatatttct tcacaaacct catggatccg atgcgtatgt tagaaaagct gcgattagaa
    32041 gcataattgc tgctatggaa aggaatggtg atattaaatg agcaatgtta ttcagtacaa
    32101 agggtatttt acgaatgtgg aatatagcca agaagaccaa atccttttcg gcaaaataga
    32161 gggcattcgt gatttagtca catttgagtg cgaaaacgca ggcgaggtgg aacaagcttt
    32221 caaagaggcg gtggacgatt atttggaatt ttgcgaagag gagggcaaag atccaaacaa
    32281 aagctttagc ggctcattca atgtaagagt aagtccggaa ttgcacaggg atatatgggc
    32341 ggcagcaacc aaacgcgata tgacattaaa tgcgtatgtg aatgaggcat tgcgagcctc
    32401 attgaaaaaa acgactgatc caatggttgt ttttcttgtc ccatcaaggc tgtctcggac
    32461 agagcatgct ccacaatttt ccattgataa agatgcctat aaatcaggcg aagatggatt
    32521 ttcttatggc ataaatagaa atctaattac gagcggaggg gtaaatcaat gaactataat
    32581 ttgaaattgc aagcatacaa aataagtcaa attgcagttg atactaagtt gattaaggat
    32641 ggaaaagaag aattggcaat agagtgcttt gtttcaccca aattcccatt gaatggggat
    32701 gatgatactc tactgctggc ttttaatgcg tctgtgtatg aaaaggataa gaaggacgct
    32761 gaaaaaatcg taagcgcaac tgcggaattt atttatgaat gtaatatgca tccggaggat
    32821 acaaaagagc taagagatta tattcttgat cattgccttg atgaaataca ggacatagct
    32881 ttcgagcata ttaacaggat ttttgaagct atgaacttta ctgggctaaa aatagaggca
    32941 agtgagtaag ttgcaatttt taccaagttc aatgaaaaac gcttgacaac acatcttcct
    33001 ttgtagtata acaaaaaaca aaggaggaat gaaaaatgat tgtggaagat accaaagatt
    33061 tggttgaaac tgcggactat gtgatcatcg aagctgtttt agtggatgat ggattgcgtt
    33121 acaaacaact ttctgttggc attaaagcca aaaatggtga cattatccgc ataattccaa
    33181 tatcgacaat gctgatgtaa aaaaaggccg ggtagttcag taactgcccg gtctttttct
    33241 atacctcgca ttaccaagta ctgcaacgag tactgcaacg ccaaaagttt tttattttct
    33301 ctcatttttt acacaagcgg aaatttggct taactaagcc aaaaatggaa acaggaagaa
    33361 ataaaggacg gctaaaaaag ccgtcctttt tggtcgaggt gacaagattt gaacttgcga
    33421 cccccacgtc ccgaacgtgg tgctctacca aactgagcca cacctcgatt tattgctaca
    33481 ataggataac acaaaatgc
//
LOCUS       KarlssonFH_2013__S424_NODE_2_length_526279_cov_9.22761_(reversed)       33088 bp    DNA     linear   UNA 01-JUL-2020
DEFINITION  AcrIIA22-encoding prophage
ACCESSION   geneious|urn:local:
VERSION     geneious|urn:local:.:oj-c422o39:3
KEYWORDS    .
SOURCE      
  ORGANISM  .
FEATURES             Location/Qualifiers
     misc_feature    complement(394..876)
                     /note="Geneious type: ABC1"
                     /standard_name="ABC1"
     misc_feature    complement(924..2117)
                     /note="Geneious type: Phage_integrase"
                     /standard_name="Phage_integrase"
     misc_feature    complement(2302..2970)
                     /note="Geneious type: NTase_sub_bind"
                     /standard_name="NTase_sub_bind"
     misc_feature    complement(2967..3377)
                     /note="Geneious type: DUF955"
                     /standard_name="DUF955"
     misc_feature    complement(3364..3714)
                     /note="Geneious type: HTH_3"
                     /standard_name="HTH_3"
     misc_feature    3951..4142
                     /note="Geneious type: HTH_3"
                     /standard_name="HTH_3"
     CDS             4207..4377
                     /codon_start=1
                     /standard_name="CDS"
     misc_feature    complement(4367..4744)
                     /note="Geneious type: DUF2513"
                     /standard_name="DUF2513"
     misc_feature    5027..5344
                     /note="Geneious type: HTH_17"
                     /standard_name="HTH_17"
     misc_feature    5377..5691
                     /note="Geneious type: Vps55"
                     /standard_name="Vps55"
     CDS             5675..5920
                     /codon_start=1
                     /standard_name="CDS"
     CDS             6212..7075
                     /codon_start=1
                     /standard_name="CDS"
     CDS             7112..7420
                     /codon_start=1
                     /standard_name="CDS"
     misc_feature    7420..7830
                     /note="Geneious type: DUF1064"
                     /standard_name="DUF1064"
     misc_feature    7827..8360
                     /note="Geneious type: DAP10"
                     /standard_name="DAP10"
     misc_feature    8513..8830
                     /note="Geneious type: PcfK"
                     /standard_name="PcfK"
     misc_feature    8840..10516
                     /note="Geneious type: PcfJ"
                     /standard_name="PcfJ"
     misc_feature    10547..11488
                     /note="Geneious type: TIGR02168"
                     /standard_name="TIGR02168"
     misc_feature    11932..12345
                     /note="Geneious type: TIGR02473"
                     /standard_name="TIGR02473"
     misc_feature    12526..12963
                     /note="Geneious type: ECSCR"
                     /standard_name="ECSCR"
     misc_feature    13004..13417
                     /note="Geneious type: Terminase_2"
                     /standard_name="Terminase_2"
     misc_feature    13405..14673
                     /note="Geneious type: TIGR01547"
                     /standard_name="TIGR01547"
     misc_feature    14675..16228
                     /note="Geneious type: Phage_prot_Gp6"
                     /standard_name="Phage_prot_Gp6"
     misc_feature    16232..17734
                     /note="Geneious type: TIGR01641"
                     /standard_name="TIGR01641"
     CDS             17741..17914
                     /codon_start=1
                     /standard_name="CDS"
     misc_feature    18046..18708
                     /note="Geneious type: DUF4355"
                     /standard_name="DUF4355"
     misc_feature    18724..19839
                     /note="Geneious type: P22_CoatProtein"
                     /standard_name="P22_CoatProtein"
     misc_feature    19856..19981
                     /note="Geneious type: DUF3747"
                     /standard_name="DUF3747"
     CDS             20021..20407
                     /codon_start=1
                     /standard_name="CDS"
     misc_feature    20388..20741
                     /note="Geneious type: HAS-barrel"
                     /standard_name="HAS-barrel"
     misc_feature    20725..21195
                     /note="Geneious type: TIGR01725"
                     /standard_name="TIGR01725"
     CDS             21192..21560
                     /codon_start=1
                     /standard_name="CDS"
     misc_feature    21573..22016
                     /note="Geneious type: Phage_tail_3"
                     /standard_name="Phage_tail_3"
     CDS             22072..22512
                     /codon_start=1
                     /standard_name="CDS"
     CDS             22532..22807
                     /codon_start=1
                     /standard_name="CDS"
     misc_feature    22839..25625
                     /note="Geneious type: TIGR02168"
                     /standard_name="TIGR02168"
     CDS             25637..26005
                     /codon_start=1
                     /standard_name="CDS"
     misc_feature    26017..28563
                     /note="Geneious type: Peptidase_S74"
                     /standard_name="Peptidase_S74"
     misc_feature    complement(28609..29136)
                     /note="Geneious type: TIGR04211"
                     /standard_name="TIGR04211"
     misc_feature    29217..31097
                     /note="Geneious type: Collagen"
                     /standard_name="Collagen"
     CDS             31094..31276
                     /codon_start=1
                     /standard_name="CDS"
     misc_feature    31269..31511
                     /note="Geneious type: XhlA"
                     /standard_name="XhlA"
     misc_feature    31508..31768
                     /note="Geneious type: Holin_SPP1"
                     /standard_name="Holin_SPP1"
     misc_feature    31765..32682
                     /note="Geneious type: Peptidase_C39_2"
                     /standard_name="Peptidase_C39_2"
     CDS             32806..32970
                     /codon_start=1
                     /standard_name="CDS"
     misc_feature    32806..32970
                     /note="Geneious type: AcrIIA22_homolog"
                     /standard_name="AcrIIA22_homolog"
ORIGIN      
        1 accggcagtc aacaaagaac ttcactttca ctgctcacag ggtcattttt ggtacagtaa
       61 aacgcccctg aacagatttt cattgcactt taccgtggag cgtggtacag taggcttgta
      121 aggcgggtgg ccgtcttgca tataggctta tcattataca ttttgtactc ctattttcat
      181 tttttacttc cttgtgttat tttcctttct gcggctcggg cagccaccta cccgggcagc
      241 ccacacccat ggcgggttgc cacccgccat ctactttttt acttagaagc gcagagcttc
      301 taaaatgctg atcgcgtcgt ccggtgtttt gcatttcttc aaggcaccgg acacaaattc
      361 gattcaccta acccaccggc ctgaccgagc agatcaaaac tgcccggctt ttttatacct
      421 cgcatgacca agtactgcaa taagtactgc aacgccggag aaaaagtgct gctccgctgg
      481 agaaaaaaga cagccgatca cagaaataca aggcacttgc tgcgaaacag tccccctgac
      541 tgtttctgcc aaatgcttcg catttggagc ctcgtgtcgc aagttcaaat cttgcaaata
      601 aacaaaaaaa gaagcaggac atttcggctg ctccaccggc agaaatgcgt aatcgagcac
      661 agagatataa ggcactcgct gcgaaacagt cccccggact gtttctgcca aatgcttcgc
      721 atttggagcc tcgtgtcgca agttcaaatc ttgtaaataa ataaaaaagg aagcaggaca
      781 ttctaaaaaa tgtcctgctt ccttttggtc gaggtgacaa gaatataggc acaaaatttg
      841 gcttagcagc gggctttttg ccgttttgta ctgcaacagt actgcaacgc tgttactgcc
      901 agcaagggag cgcttctctt ttcttatccc cgggcagtat ttttctgcgg ggcattcggg
      961 ataagctgct gcatataggc gtctgccgcc tctgtgtact tattttcata atctgaaaat
     1021 acatcgcagt aggtgtttag ggtggtctca atattggcgt gaccaaggcg cttctggagc
     1081 accttaacag gcataccgct ctcaatgcag cgggtggcgt atgtatgccg caggctatgg
     1141 agagacacca cgccgggcac ggcaggatcc agcatattgt attttttcaa gatacgctga
     1201 aattgtaagt tgacctggct ggtggtcagt accttgtgcc ctttgaagtc gtagaacagc
     1261 agatccaggc ggtttggttg ccactgctcc atatattcgg acagaatacg gtatggggcg
     1321 tccgtcaggc tcaagagccg ctgcccggcg taggtcttag tcttggtgcc tatgacggcg
     1381 tggtccgtct ggtccttggt caccgtgcgc cgcacattca cggtgcggaa tgtcaaattg
     1441 acatcgtgca catccaaagc gttgatctcg cccatacgca ttcctgtgca gagcattaac
     1501 atcatctgct cccagtagcg gcagccacgc tcttggtcgt tcatgatctg cacaaacctg
     1561 gtctgctcct ctacggtcaa cgcacgcacc ttgcgggtgg ctttgctgct ctttggcttt
     1621 ttcgttcctc gcataggatc cttgcggatc aggtcgttat caagagctgt gcgaaagcag
     1681 cgggccagca gggcgtagtc cttggcgatc actgaattag aacagctggt gatctctatt
     1741 aggtattggg tcacctgcgg tggccgcaca gcttgcagag ggcagtcgcc tatggagctg
     1801 gcggcgatcc gcttacagct ggccagttta cgcaggtagg tgttgtcccc tatctggttt
     1861 agcgcccggt ctgtctcgac aagtgataag atatactggg caacggtgat cttgtccggc
     1921 tctattacag agccggtggc aagttcattt ttcagagcgt ccagctttgc ccgcacatct
     1981 gcctgccgct taccgtatat cgtctttctt ttcggcttgc cgttggcgtc cacgcctata
     2041 gtcagctggg cagcccatag gcctttactc tccaccttgt agatggatcc gtctccattt
     2101 cctctttttc ttggcattgt actcactttc tcctttacac agcagcgggc agccctaaaa
     2161 aagggcgcaa aaatgccctg cttgatttat cggcagggat gtggtacaat atccagtgtt
     2221 gggtgggtta tgtactacat atcctgctta tcggctctat cctgttggcg cagggtaggg
     2281 ctttttttat tttgttgtga tttactctaa cttcccggcc aacgcctgaa attgatggag
     2341 atagttgtct ttgatgtcct caaagatctt ggtggcctct gcgtcatcgt acaggtgcgt
     2401 ggtcaggttg cgggcattca gaatctccac ccacaccagg tcgttgtcca caaggccgtc
     2461 agcaaaggcc tggcgcatca ccggtttggg gctgttcact tccgtatagc cctgctccag
     2521 cagatactca cggcaggttt tccacgccag ctcggtgcag aattcaaagc gctggatcac
     2581 accgtcacgc acggtggaat tgggcagctt gtcataatcg gcaatggcct ccaccagtcg
     2641 ctgcaccgcg tctttgaatt tgtcgcgctt ttcttcatat ttgctcatta aggatacacc
     2701 gtccttttct atattctgaa gtagcttggg gtctgtgtcc gctcggacaa agaccaggtc
     2761 aaagtccagc agggtgggca ggtcctcaat ggcctgggca agctgcgcct gccgtcctcg
     2821 gtcgtctata ccgtagatag ccaggtcgat gtcgctgcgc tgccggttgt caccacgcgc
     2881 ccgggagccg taaagcacca ccttagctgc gccgtactgc cggccgattt ttgcaatttg
     2941 tctatataat tctttcattt cttcactcat gctatctcac attcaaagta gaattccaac
     3001 gccttatgga tgaattcttc cgtcacattg aaatactcgg ccaactcgta aggctccagg
     3061 ccctggcgca gctgcacctc caactcggcc ttggggatca acttttttac cgcccactta
     3121 tctgcccggc gttcgtgctt actgcgccgg tcaagcgggg catataggtt gtagaacgac
     3181 ccggttatgc agtgcccggc ttcgtgggca aggcggcagc gggcctctgc ggtgctctcc
     3241 aggctctgct cgtccaatgc tatgtaataa tcatcgccga tattggcaga cgcagacttg
     3301 gcagcgggca tactgcccag atatacctct atgttgttgc gctcgatctc atcgaacagg
     3361 gactcagttg ttgtcattct ctctctttct cttatctttg ataaattcta caaaaccttt
     3421 aacttcgttc cacatctcgt cggtaacctc tccgtcacca ccaaatagtg ccactttggc
     3481 tatctcctcc ggactttgtt ggtccggggg attttttatg tccgtatttc ccaaaaggta
     3541 gtccacagac acgccaaagt gttcggctat agcagttaaa gcgtcagctg acggtatgct
     3601 accatagcgc caccggccaa cagtcgcttt ggaataacca agtgactgcc caacgccggt
     3661 cgtagtgccg ccctcttctt tgcagagtgc agtaaatctc tcgaaaaaat ccacaatttt
     3721 gcctcacttt ttttgtgcat aatcacgaaa gtacgcaaat gtagactttt ggtgttgaca
     3781 agtacactct ggcagcctat aatggcaact gtagtcaaca aatgcggact cgcgctgtta
     3841 tcttaggtct cagaacagcc tcattatagc acgcttgtac gcatttgtaa actacaaaat
     3901 gcaaaaaagt gtgcatttgt gcacaaaagc acagaaaagg aggtaacaca atggacgagt
     3961 ggatcgctga ggctatcgga aaaatgcaca tcaacaagat cacacaagtt gagctcgcgc
     4021 agtatatggg ttacacgcgc agctacatca gctcaatact gattggccga cgcaaaccgc
     4081 cccaggcaaa agagcggatc ctcggcgcaa tcaacgagat catcgcagag cgcaacaact
     4141 aaatacacgg ccagcctttt gggcggcggc agaactaagc aggcagttaa agcgaggtga
     4201 ataaaagtga ttgttgtatt ggttcttatt tccactgttg cgatgatcag tgcactgatg
     4261 gcgcattgga ggctaagagc ggttctgtac tatttgactg ataagaacat ccaattcacc
     4321 gaagtggata tggagaagtg cctgcgccag gtgctggaac accaattcaa acggtaggtg
     4381 gattaagaag catagttgaa aggacattgg aagcgacaga cgaaagaata ttgagagaga
     4441 cagatgtgaa ttttgaggcc gtctttttcg ttttcgtcca tactgtgttg tcacgaatat
     4501 tgtcaagtag atcgtgaccg ggcataagga ttgacaccac aaaatatgat gttgcggcgc
     4561 ttaaattcct aattggaatg gtctttatgt acccggcctc cgacaataga ctgatcgtat
     4621 ataggatttc ttcgtaagtg tatggctcaa ttttgattga agaagcatct aatctgtcat
     4681 cataaccgag atgttcttca agatagagca gtacatctct tacacagtct ttgttcagtt
     4741 tcattgcgtt cagtcctttc aaattgataa ctttattata ccatgacaaa caacaaaagc
     4801 cagccttttg ggcggcggca gagatacgca ggcagcggga cctttttcac ttcttctctt
     4861 ttttcttttc tttttttgtc aaattacccc ctatgtccct gcttccggtg cccgccccac
     4921 ccaacatcac atttatcgcc aacggcactt ctgccgtgca gcgggcagct tgcggctctg
     4981 ccgcttgccc aaggggctgg ccaaataatc gaaaggagaa ataataatga aagtacccat
     5041 caacaaggac agtccgttgg caatggacga cttcgacgcc gccgtacagc agcgtatgga
     5101 gcgcctgcaa agctacatcg acctgatccg caccgccgaa gcagtagagg aagaggtcaa
     5161 ggccaagggt acaaaactgt atcttggtcc ggaagatgtg gcggcatacc tgaattgcag
     5221 cattccaacg gcacggcagt atatgcaccg tccgggcttc cctctcattc agctgggaga
     5281 gaacggaacc aaactggcag tatttgcccc ggcgttccac gcgtacaatg ccggaaaata
     5341 ctaatttgca gtcaactgca aagaaaggac aagccaatga ccaagagaga aaaggcaggc
     5401 gcagtcctgg tggtcgccgg cttcctactg gtactgtttg gctgctgcct ggtggcggac
     5461 aacccctatt ggtgggtgtc cgtagtgatc agtggcaccg gctgcgcatt gatcgccctg
     5521 gcggtgttcg tgctgcccaa ggacgaccgg gagccgcagc cggacaaaca gctggtgatc
     5581 gaggacgaaa accacaaggt ggtgctgctg gcaccgctga cagactttga attggcgtat
     5641 ctgcacgccg taaaactggg aaaggatgat gaaaatggaa gattacattg atttggtaat
     5701 tgctaagctg gatggggacc acattgttct gcgagcgccg tggaacacag tcagagccgg
     5761 tgacaccgtg tatgtgcgtg gcgacggcaa ttacgaggcg ctggaagtca tcgcagaacg
     5821 gaaaactaag gcactgatgg aattgccgaa agtgaccgcc attatgctgc cgctggaata
     5881 tgacgaaaac agcagcgagc aaaaagaaaa agccgactga gcgaccagtc gacttaaaca
     5941 caggcggcga aaagaaagta aaacgcctgc gctatatcca ttatatataa ggaccgcaga
     6001 gaagtcaagg acaagccgtg cggcaagggc gaaaaagggg tctgtgctcc ttttttgctc
     6061 cttgttcaaa gtattatttt taggtgcaaa acgccaacgg caaaaatata tatcgcttgg
     6121 cattcttcag cgagttaggc gcaggcagga gaccggcggc aacagggagt gtacccgcgc
     6181 cgcataatga ggaactgtgc actgtgggaa tgtggaacac gccggtgaac cggtgggaaa
     6241 cttgcttttc catccgggag ccgatcagcg ttttccagca tttccacagt gtgccgatcc
     6301 gtccagaaag gagcaaacca aaatgccatg ggtgcaaaag accacccacg caggtaaatg
     6361 tatctacatt cagcggcatt actcctcccg ctatggcagc aagaataaat gcaccagggg
     6421 cagcaattac ggcaagacca gcgaggcaca ggcggcggtt aacaatcgcc aggcgtgcct
     6481 acaacaggag atgatcttca acgccaactt cggacccggt gacctgaccg ccacttttac
     6541 attccgaaag gcggacaggc ccaatgacct gcaagagatc aagaaactgt ggaccgccta
     6601 tatggccaaa ctgagatatg cctacaaaaa ggccggcgta gacttcaagt ggatgagagc
     6661 cattgagaca ccggacaaga acccacatat ccacttggcg ctgtccggta ttgacttgac
     6721 caagctacca aggtggcctt atggccgagt ggagtatgta ccggtggacg acagagacca
     6781 ccacacctac ggcgggtacc tacgcgagga gacccacatc aagcaaggac acgagggcaa
     6841 gtacacaacg gccaagtcca gagtgtgctt tagccgcagc cgtaacctgg tggtaccgga
     6901 accggaatac aaaatcatac acaacgacca ctgggcggat gaaccaagag caccaaaggg
     6961 ctactatgtg gtcaaggaca cgctgaacaa ctgggaggac gaagtcaccg gttttaagta
     7021 tcaatcctat gtgctctgcc ctattcgggc aaagaaccag aggtacctgt gttaggagga
     7081 caaagtgaca tacatacagc aatgggaaca aatgcgggac aaggtgcgca atctggagcg
     7141 ggaacgccaa acccagctga tcttggcgcc gcacaacgcc tacggcttta agctaaacat
     7201 caatcacccg ctgatccggc caaagtggga cgcctttaag agcgccaatg gactgggcca
     7261 gggcggtatg accgatgatc tgcgccggga gtttgaggag acagtgcttg ccagcaaata
     7321 tatgcaaaaa tgcctggagc aggagcgaca gcgcattggc accgtggagc accagttcat
     7381 ccgtatggct tacgctcctg cggagcaggc agcgggctga tgggtaccca agaacactgg
     7441 actgctgccc agtaccagga gtatctccgg cagcgggcca aaggtggaaa caaataccac
     7501 gcagtcaaag cccaagcaga cggccgtacc tacgacagcc aaagcgagtg caagcgagcc
     7561 aaggaactgc aactgctgga acggcacggc ctggtgcgca acctgcggga gcaggtcccc
     7621 tatgagttga taccggcagg tgtcggcgaa taccgaaaag aacgcccggt gatatataag
     7681 gcggacttcg tgtatgaggt ctgccagccg gacggcacct ggaagtgggt ggtagaagac
     7741 accaagggtg ccaaaacaaa ggaatacatc atcaagcgaa aacttatgct gtacattcac
     7801 ggcataagcg taaaggagac ggacaaatga actttaagaa aatgttatcc atttgcaagc
     7861 gaagcaagac ttatttgtta tacgacctac cagacggcga gcaaatgctc agcaacggca
     7921 gctgcgggta catcttgtac ggccacccgg aatacacgcc ggagacactg cgcatggtcg
     7981 ctgacttggc agaggacgac agtgtgatca tgacaagaat gccaaagaca gacctaccat
     8041 tggcagacca atgccccaat gaagaatatg ccgccccgct ggacacctgc attgtagccg
     8101 caggcgctgt atggcaaccg ctgattgtag gtgcgggcat gacattcatc aacaaaagag
     8161 cgttgcaacc tatcgaaaag gaagaagagg ggtacgatct gtaccggcgc ggggacctgg
     8221 tggtcgttaa gtccggcctg atcgtgcagg gcgtgatcag aacaatggat ctgtccaaag
     8281 cagaagctgt atgccgggat ctgatcaacc tgggcaccgt ggccggtatg gcctttgagg
     8341 agcgcaacaa tgaagaatga gaacgaaaaa acgacagttg aatcttgacc acgatatgcc
     8401 gagatgtgtg tatctacggc tcaatcaata accggtgcgg cctggacgag acggaactgg
     8461 acgagcactg ccagcgttgc gcgctggcgc agatcaagga ggtaacgctg aaatgaccga
     8521 aaaaatccaa aaagccattg ataagatcga ccaggaggcg gagaagatgg gcagcgccac
     8581 agtgcgcctg ctgtgttccc acattattga ccacaacctg gtgaatgacg aaaatgcgga
     8641 taaggtgttg gctgagggca agagcctgaa aggctgctgg gatcacatca ccagcaacgc
     8701 acggaaacaa gcagcgggca actgcgcagc cgtgccggac gacaccgtgt acgaatgggc
     8761 agcgggctat tacggtttta ccgccgggga gcccaaggcg gagatcatcg acctgctgga
     8821 tctgctgtga ggtgtcgata tggggaaaaa gctgaacacg cttacgcagg aacaggcaga
     8881 gaaaatctgg ggcggccgcc cgaaactgcc ggagaaaaag atactgacat ttgcacacaa
     8941 gcaggtattc gtcaatgagc agtacttttt caagcacaaa gaatgcggtc acaggtatgg
     9001 ctattgtacc gcttgcggca aggatgtgca aatcgacatt gagaacatgc ggctatggac
     9061 ggacaaacac gccgcctgcc gctctgcgcg gcataacgac accgtatgct gccccgcctg
     9121 cgggcacgaa gtccaagtca aagacgccgg gcgtggccgt agtcagttgg tcaacgcggc
     9181 agtggtagcg gtaacgcaga ggacaagaaa cggtgggata ttactttctt tcgttcgggt
     9241 gtacgaagac tatagatacg gctttaaggc cgcgccagaa atgggcggac tgctgtacgc
     9301 cgcatacttc aatcttgggc agcacttcgt ggctgaacgc agttactatt gtgacgatat
     9361 gttcatcagc gtaaaacaaa agccaacacg caaactgccg tgcacggtgg agccagccaa
     9421 actggatcac aacagttgga agtgcacaga gggagaggga gcaaagctgc tgggctttga
     9481 agaggcgctg gagaaaagta acctacgcta tctgccgtgg gagacatacc acgaatgtgc
     9541 gcagcaactg taccgtagcg ctatagccaa ctacccggtc aacctgcttg ggttactgta
     9601 tcaatatagc cggtacccgg tgcttacaga gcgtctaata aaagagggca acggtgacct
     9661 ggtagccgaa caggtggagt ggaattgtac agccggtctg gactacaagc aagtggtgcc
     9721 ttacaaggca atgcgactga ccaaacagga gtaccgcatg ataaaagcaa aatacaagat
     9781 ttgctgttca acactcagag caacagcggc gctgaaaaaa tacggctgta aaatgtcgga
     9841 taaaaatatt ctcttttttc ttgctttcca atacacatgg agcccgcgaa aatgctacaa
     9901 ggcgcttgat gttttgcggc agaacctatc tccgcaaaaa gcaataaact gggtaaaccg
     9961 gcaggcagcg ggatatggaa cgccaacaaa tgtgctctca gattacagcg actatctgga
    10021 tcagtgcagg cggttgggcc tggatgttaa ccgtaaagag gtagccgtac cgcagaacct
    10081 gcgagatctg caccggcagt attccgaaga attgacacgc cgagccaatg aaaagaaagc
    10141 aaaagagcaa gccgagcggg caaagaagtt agctaaggat ttgccaaagc tgaaacgaaa
    10201 atatacatac gccagcagcg gactgttcat tcggccggcc gagggaccgg aggatctgct
    10261 gaaagagggt tgtgcccagc acaactgtgt gtactcctgt tacacggaaa aatacctgga
    10321 cagaaagacg gatatacttt tcgtccgcaa gcagtcggac ccggatcaat cctatgtgac
    10381 cgttgagttc aaaaacggcg ccgttattca atgcagagcc gatcacaacc gacctgcacc
    10441 gccggatgtg caggagttta tgcaagcctg gcttgcctat ctacagtcaa acagaaaagc
    10501 aaaagcagtc agttaaggag gacttatgga taaccaaatc actacaatgc aagaagtaac
    10561 acccgcaacc cagaaagcct acgacaccca cgcccggatc ctggccaacg gccaggtaat
    10621 ggccagagca ctggtagatg tgtgtcacga tcttaagact atgcgggatg agggtctata
    10681 cacggagctg ggctatgaca cattcgagga gtacgccgag caggcatgcg gcattaaaca
    10741 gcggcaagcc tattcctaca tttcagccta tgaaaagctg ggtcagaaat atatggccga
    10801 ccacgccgac ctggggatca ccaagctgga gctgatatca caaatcagca gttatgagcg
    10861 ggaagagttc gcggccgatg tggatttgga gagtgccaca gtcagggagt taaaggctga
    10921 ggtggaacgc tacaagaagc agacggaaca gctgaccttt gatcttggcc aggcacagag
    10981 cgaattaagc gaagcgccgg agccggtgga catggacaca ctccgttctt ccattgagca
    11041 gggagttaaa gccaagtaca gcgcccagct ggaagaattg cagcagcggg ccgacgcagc
    11101 gccggacccg gaggcaatcc gaaaggaagc gaaaaaggaa gccgccaagg aatacaaagc
    11161 taagctggca acggcaaagg cagacgccga ggaaaagacc aaagccgctg tggaaaaact
    11221 ggagcaggaa aaggcagacc tgaaacggca gttggacagc agtgccacca aactggacgc
    11281 cgctgttcgg caagcaaagg cagcgggcgc agacacggat gtagccgcct gccgggtgta
    11341 tttcaccgaa ctgcaacaaa ccgccgcaaa ggtacaggag ctgatcggca agatcaatgc
    11401 caaggacccg gccaccggag ccaagctctc cgccgccgtt attcaagttt tgcagtcgac
    11461 tgcacggaat ttggaggtgg cacaatgacc tgcgagcaat gttaccaccg tgatgtgtgt
    11521 tggcaccgca tgaccattta cggtccatac gcactaatgg gaataaacac tggcaacatg
    11581 aaagcgtggt gcgccaactg taagccaaag acacagatca tagaactatc aatgcaagtt
    11641 tcccagtcgc ttcatgatga gttgacgaag tactgcgcag aaagagtggt agacgaacta
    11701 tagatccgga gaggagaaaa acatggaaga aattaaaaag agcttgtgga ataagaaaag
    11761 ggcagacacc gaacgcggca acggcgggtt cggaagtaca gggaggtgag caggatgtgt
    11821 atagcagcac aaattattct tgtggctggg gcggtcattg ttgcattttt cggcgtgatc
    11881 ggctttggtc cgaactttaa taaatgagcg gaataaaaag caggaggaaa aatgacgaac
    11941 aacgaaaaga aggaatggct gcaacgctat cgggagtgct gggcggaggt tgagattaca
    12001 caacaggaga tcgaagaact gaacagccgg gcgcaaaaga tcacggcttc cctctctccc
    12061 acgccgggag gcgggcagcg ggcagatttt accttgacgg tagatcgcat tatagaactg
    12121 aaagagaagc tggaccaaca agtccggctt gctctgttgc agcgggcaga aattgagact
    12181 gctattgagc aggtgcgcag tccgttgcac cggcgtgtgt tgcgtcggcg gtatttgaac
    12241 ggtgacactt ttgagaagat tgccgtagac gaagatatta catacaatca cctggtctct
    12301 cgcattcacc cgcagtccct ggatatgctg gaatgcgaaa aataaaaaac cactatgcaa
    12361 tgcatgttga tgttatagta tgcaggttgc cgtctgtgtt atagtataaa ctgccaaaca
    12421 gattgaaaga gcgctccaaa cggtgcgctc tttggttttt gtctttgtgc tttccctttc
    12481 taaaatgcgg ttactatgag gctcattttc agatgtgcta taattatggt gagcgaaagg
    12541 ggggaaaaca aatacatgcg taaacgctct gaaaaacctt taggcaagca gcagaagaaa
    12601 aatcgtgaag tcctggagta cgaagaggtc aagacagaac tgaccaacat ttctccggca
    12661 gaacgccggc gcaaacgcat tatggctgag acggatgtga aatccgcatc caaattcttt
    12721 aatgcgtcta tggcagcaga gttttcttta attgcgacta tgacttcttg gatcgttgca
    12781 cttcacaatg actgtaaagg agtgataagc tatatcgtcc ttgtcgtagt gatcgtggcc
    12841 gctatcgttg catcagttgc tttgttgttt acttggataa agaaaaatat ccatcttgaa
    12901 aaagcggtac taacgcttga gatactggat gaattttttc caaatagcaa acagaaaaaa
    12961 taacagcata taatccgtga ttattacaaa ggaggtgagc agcatgggca aagagacctt
    13021 aacacctaaa caaaggctgt tctgttatga atatgtgctc ggccataacg ggaaacggtc
    13081 ttaccaggct gcttacccaa attgtaaggc gcccgggagc gcagaaagcc aagcgagtcg
    13141 attgctaaga aatgataagg taaaaaaatt tatcgctgac ctggaaaagc gaaagctgga
    13201 caagttggat ttcaccgcaa cggatgtgct gaacgcgctg tgctccattg ggtttgcaga
    13261 gacggcaaag ccgccgaata catctgatcg ggtgaaagcc ctggcagagc ttctgcgtca
    13321 ctttgaattg gcccgagggc atgaagatga gcagacagac gatggcttct tggaagcctt
    13381 ggagcagaaa gcgggtgaac aggcatggga agaataagca cctttcattt tcagccattc
    13441 tccgccaagc agctccaggt gctcacctgg tggtgcaaaa catcacctgt gagcgacaaa
    13501 aacggaataa ttgcagacgg cgctatacga tccggtaaga cggtgagtat ggcgcttagc
    13561 tatattctgt gggctatgag tacctacagc ggcatgaact ttgccatgtg cggtaagaca
    13621 atcagctcct ttcgccggaa tgtgctttct tttctgcctg caatgctgca aagtcgcggg
    13681 tatcaggtaa aatacagccg tagcgacaat gtgcttgtgg tgacgcgggg tggtacggaa
    13741 aacgcgtttt atatcttcgg cggcaaggac gaaagcagcc aggatctgat ccagggtatg
    13801 actttggcag gtgtgttttt cgatgaggtg gctttaatgc cccagtcctt tgtgcagcag
    13861 gccaccgccc ggtgctctgt cagtggtgca aaattctggt tcaactgcaa cccggataac
    13921 ccacaccact ggttttatga agaatggatc ctgccggaga agcggcaaga aaagcgaata
    13981 ctctacctcc actttacgat ggacgacaat ttgtccttaa cagaggaggt caaagcccgg
    14041 tacagaacga tgtacgcggg cgttttttat gctcggtata ttctgggcga atggaaagtg
    14101 gcagagggcc tgatctacga tatgtttgac gaaagccggc actgtattcc gctgccgccg
    14161 gataacgaac tgcaaggttc tgcctatatc agtgtggact acggtacgct aaaccctacg
    14221 gtgttcctga tgtggcgcaa ataccatggc aaatggctat gcaccaagga atattactat
    14281 tccgggcggg agaaccaccg gcaaaagacg gacgccgagt acgcagatga tctggtacag
    14341 ttcttgggga acacgccata cacctgcgta gtcgtagacc catcggcggc ttcatttata
    14401 actgaactgc aaaggcgggg gctcaaggta ttaaaggcgg ataacgcggt gctggatgga
    14461 atccgtaccg tatgtacgct attgcagcgg gcggatctgc tgttcagcaa ggactgcacc
    14521 cgtaccattg cggaatttta cgcctaccgt tggtatgaca aagcggctca ggcaggccgg
    14581 gatgagccgg tcaaacagga cgaccacgct atggacgcta tgcgttactt tgtaagcacg
    14641 gcgctggggc ggatcgtaac aaggaggaca tagaatgata ctttacatga accggcgcga
    14701 tgtgccgaac cttgaccggg gcgagttgcc ttctgcggtg atcgattatg tgatcggtaa
    14761 agcaaataaa tatgaaagac ggtgtcgcgc cctatatggt cggtatatcg gtgttccaca
    14821 gcttcaccgt ggagatgaag aggatgatgt gcgggcggag gccaactatg ccaagtatat
    14881 cgtagatatt attcgcggct acttcctaag tgagccggta aagtacgatt gcaacgaccg
    14941 ggacaagaaa gacagtcagg cgcagctttc cctggtgtct acggttgagg ccaagctgaa
    15001 tcggcaaaac ggcaccctgg tccgccacaa cgctgtggat gaggacaaag acggcctttg
    15061 cgatttgtgc ggaaagaaga ttgacatttc cgccgttatg gcggcctacc atagtcagaa
    15121 tatcgctacc gtagatcaac gaaacggaaa ggccatgggt atatatggcg aaagctgtga
    15181 gctgctatat gccagcacag aggagcaacc acgcccgcga tccgcagtgt atgcgccgga
    15241 tcagatcgtg ctggtgcaag atgataccgt ggagcacaaa gacttgtttg cgctgtggtt
    15301 tgagcagcgg gagcgcacag accgcagccg gtactatgcg gtaacagtct atacggctac
    15361 ccagtatcag cagtacgaaa gcacatcgct ggataaagaa aactatgtgt acaacccggt
    15421 gggtgcaccg gtgccacact tctttgatga ggtgccggtg gtgtgttatg agaacaacga
    15481 ggagagacaa ggcgactttg aacaggtggc caacctgata gacgcccgca atgcgctgct
    15541 gtccgatcgc ctgacggaca aacgcaagtt cgtcaattct attttagctg cttatggtgc
    15601 ggtattgccg ccggagacga tggcagccgc aaagcaggat cactttgtag atggtattcc
    15661 acaggacgcc cggttggaat atgtgcaaaa gacctttgat gagaatgcat tgaaggtgct
    15721 ggacgatacg ctggtatcgg atattcataa aatgacttta accccggata tgacagacca
    15781 ggcctttgcg ggcaacgcca gcggcgtggc gctgaaatta aagctgctgg ccttgcacct
    15841 gcttgtaaaa agcaaaatga gagctatgga ggcgggctta aagaaacgct ggaggttata
    15901 taacaactgg ctggcccata acggaattga cccggtatct gtggacgatg tggatattgt
    15961 gttcactgtg gccctgccca ttgatgaggc gcagatcgtg cagatggtgt gcaccttgaa
    16021 gaacgccgga ctggttgatg atcagacgct gctgtcactg ttatggttcg ttaaggaccc
    16081 ggcggaggct gtggagaata tgaagcagca aaagcaggag aaccagcaac aatatatgga
    16141 cagcttcaca gccaacacag aggataaggc tgacgaaaag gaacagtcgg cggatcagga
    16201 acagcaagac aaagaaaagg acgcttaacc tatgaaagca gcagagtatt ggaaaaggcg
    16261 aacggttgac ctggagcacc tgctgcaagc gcgcaccacc gctacaatgg tggaggtcaa
    16321 ccgtatgtac gcccagggtg tagagcagct caacgagcaa attgagcgta ttctccgccg
    16381 gtatgttaaa aacggtcaga tcagccaggc ttatgccttg cagctgctga gcgcaggcca
    16441 aaccgcagag gagcgccagc gtctgctgga acagctacaa cagactaagg aaccacaggc
    16501 acggcgtgaa ttgatcgcta tgctggacgc tcctgcgtat gcggaccgta tcagccgatt
    16561 gcaggcttta cagaacgcta ttcgtgcgga agccgtagcc atgggcgtgc gggaggaacg
    16621 gctggcgaaa gcgcgactga cagatacact caaacaagca tactaccgca ctatttttaa
    16681 cgaccaaaag cgtaatggtc tatatgactt tcgcttgatc agtgaccgcc gtgtacaggc
    16741 cgcacttacc cataagtgga gcggcaagaa ctattccgat cgtgtgtgga agaacaacgc
    16801 cgccttttgc aagcgcttgc agcgcacgat tgaggtgggt tgtatgacgg gtatgaccct
    16861 acacgatatg gaggagcggt tgctggagga ctgcgtagga gcagacagcg acagcgggca
    16921 acgctattgt gccagccgcc tgatccgtac agaggtcaat cacttctcca atcaaggatt
    16981 tttagagggc tataaggcag cgggcattat ccggtatcgg tttatggcta ctctggattt
    17041 gcgcacctcc gccgtctgcc gccagctgga cggcaagacc tttttggtgg aagaggcaaa
    17101 agcaggcgag aacctgccgc ctatgcaccc tttctgccgc agtattaccg tgccggtgac
    17161 caataaccgc acaggcaccc gctgggccag ggatccggta accggcaagt ccatgaccgt
    17221 accggcagat atgacctata gccagtggta tgagaaatat gtggagaaga gagacatggg
    17281 cttgactgaa gaggaagaat acgcaatcaa cagctgggtg tccagtgatt tttacccgat
    17341 taacgagaag ctgcggcagg gtatagagtt gacaaacgag gaaaaaaagg ctataactaa
    17401 cttagaccgt gcgcttgaga agtttcccag atacaacgga ccggtcaaac gctctttggt
    17461 tatatccgat cccacggagc tgcggaaatt cacgaatacg cacgcagtcg gtaacacggt
    17521 tgtttgcgat gcgtacatag ccacaacctg cggaaagacc tataacccgg acgcagaagt
    17581 gcaaatctat attccgcaat gcaaaaatgg acgagatatt cgatctttta atgcaggcga
    17641 gcaagagata ttgtatccgc gtggtagtag ctttgtggta tccaaagtta ttcaaaatga
    17701 gtccatatta aaaatctttt tactggaaag gtagtgaata atggtgaaag agaagaagtt
    17761 gtttaccgcc cccagatgga atgatccagg cggagcaaga gtgataggac acgaggaaat
    17821 cagcgaagaa gaaagtagaa gaatactgca agaagccatt gacgaatttt atggcggaaa
    17881 atgtccggag gaatggctgg acgcgatgaa gtaagagcga tacacatatc gaatcaagca
    17941 gagctgcaat gcagccctgc tctttttata cccattttca ggctatgcct gtgggatata
    18001 tcatttaacg aaccggcagc gtacggtttg ggaaaggagt cagcaatgac aaaacacaat
    18061 gccgagatgg aaagcagcag agaacagagc cgggtgtgcg cacgcctgcc gctgaacctc
    18121 cagctgtttg ccgaagatac cggcgaaaat ggagcagaca ccaacgcaga gggggcagcg
    18181 ggcgacaccg acgccaactc cgatgggggc aacaccactc cgacctttga cgaactgctg
    18241 aaagacaaaa aattccaaag tgaatttgac agcagggtca gcaaggcgct tgccacggcc
    18301 agagccaagt gggaagaaag cgtcaaagag caggcggacg aagccaaaaa actatccagt
    18361 atgaacaaag aggagcgaga gcggtataac ctggcaaaag atcgccaggc atttgaacag
    18421 gaaaaggcag cctttgccaa gaagcagctg gaaacggctg ttgcggctga gctgctccag
    18481 cgtaagctgc ctgtgcagtt tgccgcaatc ctgaccggga atgacgccac tgcctcgcaa
    18541 aagaacctgg agatttttga cgccgcattt caagaggcag tacaggccgc cacaaccgcc
    18601 aacctgcggg gcaaggactt gccgccggcg ggtaaggaag cagcgggcga caatgtaccg
    18661 cccacagact tccgcgctta tgaggcgtgg agaaaaaata acggctaata ggaggaataa
    18721 gaaatgccga atacgatttt aacacccaat gtcattgcca atgaggcact gatggtactg
    18781 aaaaacaacc tggtgatggc taacctggtc caccgggact atgaggacga atttgtgaag
    18841 gttggcgaca cggttaccgc ccgccgtccc agcaaatttg tggccaaaaa ctttaccggc
    18901 gctgtggatc cccaggatct gaacgagggc ggtgtacccg tgaagatgga ccggctgcgc
    18961 gatgtgactg tgcagatcac ttctaaggaa atgtccttgg atctgcgcga cttctctgct
    19021 caggtgatcg aaccggccat gaccgccatc gccagcgcgg tggacgcaga tgtattggcg
    19081 actgccgtag agggcgccgg tcgtaccgtg accgcttccg gagagagcgc aaccaagccc
    19141 attaaggata ttgccaaggt gggcagctat ctggactttg ccggtgtgcc ggtacagaac
    19201 cgccgcctgg tgctgaaccc ctcgcacaag gtgctgtatg ctacggacga caacctgtcc
    19261 aaggtgtcct atgccggtga cggcaacgcc ctgcgggacg cagaactggg taaggtgtac
    19321 accatggaca cctacatgag ccagaacgca ccgtatccct acggctatct ggacaatgcc
    19381 gttggtactg ccaagactta taaggtcagt ggtactgccg gtgagagcaa ggtggcgctg
    19441 tcctctgtga ctgctgctac tgccacggtg aaaaaaggcg actgctttat tgtggacggc
    19501 tatgtgtacc actttgctgc gaacgctacg gctgccagcg gcgcggtggc cgaggtggct
    19561 attgaccagc ccttgcacgc tacactgtct ggaaaggacg ccactgtgat ctctgcgcct
    19621 acatcagtag ggttccaccg caacggcgtg gcactggtga cccgtcctat ggatctgccg
    19681 atgggcaaca agaacgccta tgtggcttct gcggacggcc tgggtgtgcg tgtggtcttt
    19741 gactacgaca gcacccacaa gatcgatacc gtgtcctttg atattctgta cggcgtgacc
    19801 acgctggata agaatatgat cgtcaaggtg cagggctaag cccggggagg tacaaatgga
    19861 aaaggtaacc gttgtacagg gcaagaccca agtggtcatt gatcggagtt gtctgccggc
    19921 ttatttgaat gccggttggc agctgcaaga aaaagagtat acaaaaaagg gcgccaaata
    19981 aggcgccttt tcttatgggg tgatatgttt gactgatgag atgaaaagta aggccctgcg
    20041 gctgctgcgg gccgctgccg ggcgttacga caagatatgc gaggcctggt acgcacacgc
    20101 cggtgaagag ctggatttac agctgttttt ggatatggca gaggacgatt gcctgaccta
    20161 tttgggcacg caagagctgc cgccggtggt taccgccacc acactggcca aactggcttt
    20221 tgtgcacttg aacggcttta ttcaggatcg ggattacggt gtaaagagcg cgtcctatac
    20281 ggagggcagc gtatctatga gcgagaccta taccacccct gcggagcagg agacagccat
    20341 tgccgacctg ctccagccgt acaacagata cagggaggtg cgtacctgtg aaagcaaaaa
    20401 cacctaagtc gtggactgta aaatcacgga ttttctccgc acagacgatc agagacagtg
    20461 cctacgactt tgagcagaac acatacagtg ctacacctgc cgttttgtat ttgtgctggc
    20521 agccggtatc tgcttctgcc cctattgagg agcgggggcg ggtgctgtct gccgggtatc
    20581 aagccgtgtt gtatgaccct gtggccgtgc ggcccggcga cctggtacag gcggagggta
    20641 ttggttggct ggaggtagag accgtgcagc agttcctgca ttatcggttg ctgacagcga
    20701 atgccacaga gaggagggca cccggtggaa acgaacattg agattgaaaa gctgggtgcc
    20761 tatgccaaga cgctgcaacg caccgcagat catctgctgg acaacttgga gcggcagatg
    20821 ttgcaggacg cagaggacat ggccggccgt cagcgcagca actgcccgga ggaaaccgga
    20881 ctgctgcggg agtctatcgc cgccttttgc gagcgtgacg gtgatcgggt gaccgcaggc
    20941 agccgtacca atatgcagta tgcggcctat gtggaatttg gaaccggacc tgtgggtgac
    21001 gaaaagggta caccgctgga cagtgagctg ggtattgtgc gcaagcatga gccttggact
    21061 gcgtatatac ccggctacgg atttcgcagg ttgaaaggcc gcttgccggc gctatttatg
    21121 tataacggca tgcaggaaat gcagccggtg attgcagagc attatggtac ggctatacag
    21181 gaggcgatca agtgaaaaac taccgtgcag tgatccggga taccttaaaa tccgtacagt
    21241 cggacattcc ctatgacatt aagatggcat ttccggagag caaaccggca ggtaacctga
    21301 tcacatttta tgagatcacc aatacaggca cggaactggc gtgcgtagat gtgatcgcct
    21361 atcaggtgga tctgtggttt atgaccttgc cggacctgtt ggaattgacg gaaaaggtag
    21421 acgaggcttt gacctcgctg ggcctgatcc ggcaatttgc gtcctcggac gcactgttac
    21481 atgaccccag cggttatttg cgcaaatcat tgcgttacgg ccgtcgggtt gatacaagaa
    21541 ccaatcgact gatagattaa ggaggatttt atatgaacga aacaaagccg gaacgcggtc
    21601 ttgcgtccaa aggcattgag gtatatccca actataccgg ctccacagcc aagtgcctga
    21661 actacgccac ccaaatcggc gatctgacca aaggcgaacg ggaagaactg gacgccactt
    21721 gctatgacga tgatgtggaa cacagcatta ccggtattcg caagaaagca gacgcctttg
    21781 aggtgacttt tctgtacaac gcaaaggacg ccacatcgga ttatcgggtg ctggcagctt
    21841 tggaggacgc cggtgtgtcc gtacccatta tggttaagct gccggacggc accaagttta
    21901 acaactctgg tgtgcccagc ctgaagatta agggaccggg cgtaaacagc ctgatggagg
    21961 ctactgtctc ttacaagctg gacggcgact ggagcagaga gttccccgcc gcgtaaatcg
    22021 actattcggg aggcgggtga ccgtctccct actttttagg aggaaataac aatgaatgaa
    22081 ccccatattg taaccagaac atacgatttg cagttgactg caaacgagac ggtgcacttg
    22141 cgcctgaccg tggctgccca gctgcgactg aaaaatagat ttaaggagga cgccctggat
    22201 gtaatcctca gcgcttccag tgacccggag cggctgctgg ccgtgctgga tgaggcactg
    22261 cactttaacg ataatcccaa cggagatatg accggtgagg ctctgtatga cgctttggta
    22321 gacagcggcg tcagcggtat ggacgccttt tcaaacattc tctttcagct ggccaatgtg
    22381 tctggtctac tgagcgatat gcaggccgag aaactttcag ccggcattga aaagatgctc
    22441 aatgctgctt ttgacggcgt ggagaagtcc gcagagagtg aggacaatcc ggctgcttcc
    22501 tttcgaaagt aactactgca caacggagga tatgatcctg gaggctaatg cttacggttt
    22561 gtcgttttcc gtcattcttt ctatgactta cggagagcta aagcgctaca ttctgttcca
    22621 tcgtgatttg gagaaaaagc agtatcaaaa tttgtcacaa atcgcctata tccaagccgg
    22681 ggtaattgct gctgcggttg ccggggagga tgtgggcgct gtgtatgacc ttttccctta
    22741 ttggacagag gatgaggtgc tgaatattca agcggccaaa gcaatggcct actttgatca
    22801 gttttaatga ttgaaaaaca agaaaaggag gtgattttgt ggatcaggag ttggtaacac
    22861 gatttactgc ggatattagc cagtacaaaa agagcatgtc ctctctccag ggcgagttga
    22921 agcagctatc cggcgtaacc gataagatta agacggtaac tgccaaggca atgtcttctg
    22981 cctctgccga tacaagaaag atgggaaaac aagtggatac gcttattaag agccaggagc
    23041 gcaatgcgca ggccgctacg agcagtgctg cgaaaatatc tgattatacg gcaaaagcca
    23101 gacaactgaa agaccagctg cacagccagg acgaaaccta caagcagttg tccagccgtt
    23161 taaaagaagt aacggccact tatcgggcgc agcaagagtt tttgaagtcc tataaggatg
    23221 gcatcgccgg tgtaagtagt cagtaccagg agatggtaga ctggatccac aaaatggaaa
    23281 cagcgtcgac cagcggcatg acgatcaatc agatcgaaca gcagcgggcg gctatcaatc
    23341 gtataaagaa cgatttagaa gtctttgaca gcgagctgaa agaggttgga ctgaatccga
    23401 acaacttgaa aacggactcc ctggacaagc tgaaaaacga aatccgcaaa acttcttcgc
    23461 agattctcaa aacaaagagc gcaatgtcac agaccacggc gcagattaac aaaacgaatg
    23521 cggatatagc aacggaaagc acccgcttct ccaacttgaa atcgtctata tccagaaatg
    23581 ctcctgcgct taagagtatg agcaagcagc tcaagcaaac cggtgatctt tccgcagcag
    23641 ggaaactgaa aaagggcttc tccgggttaa agggcatatt tggaaatatc ggatctgcag
    23701 cgggcgccgc tttcggcaag gtgcatagtc acctgaaaaa tatgcgtgct tcttccggta
    23761 cggccagcaa gtccctgttg aatgtggtca agtctatccg ccgtataggt gtggtatcgc
    23821 tggggctgaa agtgtgtaaa aacattttcg gcgagctgcg ctcggtgatc accggatatt
    23881 taagtcagaa cgaggctctg aataaccgtg tagaagcctt gaaaaatgct tttgcaaatg
    23941 ctttggcacc ggccatcaat gtggttgtgg ggctgttcga aaagctcatg ccctacgcca
    24001 tgagtgttgc caatgccatt agtggtttgc tttcatctgt ggggatcgct tcgcaggtaa
    24061 atgccacggc caccgctgtg ggcaagacca caaaagagac gaaaaagctg tctcaagcgc
    24121 agaaagaact gtacggattt gaccaaatca ctaaggttag tgatgatcag caagacagta
    24181 attcgtccgg tgcgtctaca gccaatacgc cggcagcgtc cgacaagttc tccgcttatt
    24241 tggagaaaat caagaacctg tggaaaagcg gcgactttga gggaatcggc gaacaaatcg
    24301 ccggttcttg taataagatt attagcaaga tcaatgcact ggactggaaa ggcatacagg
    24361 acaaagtcaa cggcgctgtc agcggtattg ccaagagcct aaacggcttc atccgtgact
    24421 tcgactggga gggtgccgga caaattgttg gtaacggtgt gaacaccgtc ttcggtgcgc
    24481 tggacacctt cctgaccaca ttcgattttg cagctcttgg cgcaggcttt gctaaaaacc
    24541 tgaacggtat ttttaacacc attgattggg gccaggtggc aaagaccctg tccgacgcaa
    24601 tcagcggtgt gttcaagacc attgccggct ttttggaaaa cctggactgg cgcgggcttg
    24661 caacggcgct ggaaaacttc ataggcggta ttgattttgg tggaatggca agcgctctgt
    24721 ttgaagcact tggtgcagct ttaggcggcc tgtgcgcgtt tctgggacag ctgatctctg
    24781 acgctgtgtc cggcatacag tcctattttg gcgacaagat caaagaagcc ggcggcaatg
    24841 tggcccaggg catttgggac ggcatcattg acggcattgg agatgcatgg aagtgggtta
    24901 aggaacacat tttccaaccg tttatcaatg gtttccaaaa agcgtttgag atcaaatcgc
    24961 cgtctaaggt tatgaaaaaa cagggcggct ttatttccca aggtctgttt gacggtatcg
    25021 gcgatctgtg gaaaaaggtc agccaaaaat tcaaaggatt taaggacggc gttgttaatt
    25081 tctttaccgg gaaaaatggc gttgtatcaa aagtcaccgg ccttggcggt aagatcgtga
    25141 ccggcttaaa gaacggcctg aagaatttga aagccacctt taccaatgcg ttcaaaggcc
    25201 ccttaaacgg tgtgatcaaa ctggtcaaca atatggttgg caagatcaat gacaaactgc
    25261 tgattagcgt tggcagcacg ctgtctaagg tacttagtgc tctgggcgtg agcgtgacca
    25321 acggccagta ccagttgttt tctataccta ctatcccaga gctggaaaag ggcggcgtgc
    25381 tgaaaaaagg ccaggtcggt ctgttggagg gtaaaggtgc cgaggctgtt gtgcctttgg
    25441 agcgaaacac ccagtggatc agcaaggtag ccgcaatgat ggtgcaaatg ctgggtagca
    25501 gcgggcaggc ggtcaatgta acgatcccgg tatatgtggg cggcaagcat ttaagcacgg
    25561 tggtgctgga cgatgtgaac caaacagaaa agaaaggccg tgacccagtt gcggctacag
    25621 cgtaaggagg gacggtatgc cactatatat tgacggcacc aaaatgccaa acccatcatt
    25681 caatgccata tcctgttcag atgaaaaggt gtggtcctct aacacgggcc gctccaagtc
    25741 ggcttatatg aacggcagta tcgttcaggt caaaaaaaca aggcagctgt cctttccgcc
    25801 cttgactcgg gcggaattgg acaagctgaa cggcgtgatc aacaatgcga gtaagccttg
    25861 gcattccatc aagctggagg atacttccgg gaatacggtg ttttcgttca actgctactt
    25921 tggtacgccc agttggacaa cctattccgg tgccagggat tgccggtatt tcatcaacta
    25981 caaagtagac gccatcgagc gctaaaggag tattttatgt acaagacaag cacagctttt
    26041 aaccgggcca tcaaaaacgg tgaacggatc tatgtaaagg tcaaatgtgg caatttcatt
    26101 tttgggtacg atgatgaaac ggatcctaca agcccaaatg agcaaaataa cattatggag
    26161 ctgaatattg accgcagtat cagccatgac gattacgcgc tggccaagtc ctacgcttgt
    26221 gggtgtaact gcgttctgtg ggctgtgccc gccggtgccg tgctgcgcgg gcaaaaaacc
    26281 gtggtgtact ttggctgtat ggtcaacggt gcagtggagt gggtgccaat gggcgtgttt
    26341 tatccggaaa aggtcactcg gtctggcgaa tgtaccactt tggaaatgta cgaccacatg
    26401 tatgatcttt ctatgccgta ttctgccgcc atcagcggtc agcagacccc tttggcaatc
    26461 ttaaaagacc tggcacgcca gggtaacttt gagttggctg ccggcgtgga gagcaaggtc
    26521 tccggctttg gcacggtaga tgtttctttg ctctgcggta cggaaacaga cgaggacggc
    26581 aagcagcagg tcactgccta taatgtgaat gatgccatcg gttatgtggc tgggttctgc
    26641 ggctgtgctg ccgtctttga tcgagaaggc aagttgcgag tagatacttt cgcccaggta
    26701 tatgatggta cagcagaata cgcggtgaca gatgacacgg tcacagaggt ttcactggca
    26761 gagacggaca aaacctacct ggggatcagt tgcaacaatg ggaataagaa cattcttgca
    26821 ccagatagtc tgtcggtcaa cagcgaggtg ctgtatttcg acaacccact gatcaccacc
    26881 caggcccaag cggaaaaagt attcaacgct gtgtctgata tgatctacat agacgatgga
    26941 gaccagggcg agactgtatt tgacctgggc atacagtacc gaccgggaag tatgacattg
    27001 ctcacggcca atccggcgtt ggatagtttt gatgtgatca cttaccggga cgataccggc
    27061 gatcaccata tccccttgat gggtgtggag tatgattatg atggctccgt cactatggat
    27121 gtggccgccc atgcccgttc agaacaggag ggcagctctg ccggaagcat tctttcccgc
    27181 atgatctcta aggctatgca gcaggtcaca gcgccgttgg cgcagcgcat tcaggacgcc
    27241 acggattcta tcacgaacgc agtgggcggt tacgctgctt tgatcgaccg ggacggcgat
    27301 ggtgtgtcag acgcgcttta tatcggagag tacccggcag cggagggcaa gaccaaagga
    27361 cgctgcctgc tgctgaataa gaacggcatg gctgtttcta ccaccggatt gcaaggccca
    27421 tttaaggact ttgcggtgta ctacaacaaa aaaaccaacc agtattacct gaatgctacg
    27481 gacatttcag ccggtagact ctccggtatt gagatccttg cggataaagg cacgatcgct
    27541 ggatggaaca tcaccgacca agaattgtat gcggatttgg gtagttatcg tgcatatatt
    27601 caaaagccta ctaacaaaga ctcctgggtg ttttctgcac aaaaaaagaa cagcaacggt
    27661 tcatatactg gtacatggta tgtaacgatg ggcggcgata tggtatgcaa tggttcggta
    27721 gatgtaagcg gggccctatc ggtggaaggg aaaaccaaat ttgatgccga tgtacaattc
    27781 tacaaaaaaa tatatgatct tgccggatat gaaatcatta atgctgcatc tggtggtaac
    27841 agccttgtaa ttggatacgg tcagtatgag cacggagcca aaacatattt agaaggcgga
    27901 gatatttgct taagaatgca gcagaatggc aacttgcgta tacaagcggg atcaaaagat
    27961 tcggttgaaa ccagatttgt actgtctaaa gtgagttgga cgcttagcgg aagcactgcg
    28021 taccgtgata cgattgaatc aaaaggcggg tttgtgctta gtgcgaatgg tggcgataat
    28081 gttttatacc ttgtcgggaa gagtatatgg attgataacg ccacgacaat cagaggcaaa
    28141 ctgacggtac aagacgatat tagactgagt tttaaatctt caagcggaac cattccactg
    28201 gttgtaaaca caagcggcgt tattacaacc gcaaactcat caaaacgata caaagagaat
    28261 atcaaaccgg tagaagacgc tgtgctggat ccaaacggtc tttacgatgt acaggtgtgc
    28321 cagtacaatt acaagccaga atacaaggac aacgaattgg tcagcgggac gcagatcggc
    28381 gttattgcag aggatctgga caagcattac cccaacgcag tgatctatga cagtgaaggg
    28441 agacctgaaa gctggcaaga tcgtatcatg ataccggcaa tgcttaagtt gatccaagat
    28501 caaaagaagc aactggacgc tttgcaggca gaagtggacg cgctgaaagc aaaattgcaa
    28561 taaacagcaa agcggctgct ccgcactgga acagccgctt tagagttatt agtcaatata
    28621 tattcttgga gtggatttat cgcccttttt gaaatagaaa tgcctgccgc tttcatcgac
    28681 atatatttct tctaacggat cgtctcgaga agaagctgtg tcccagtaat atccatcgtc
    28741 agaaggtatg ggatcaaagt gcgcgtcagc aggacgcttc ggcaccgttg attcggttgt
    28801 ttctcttatt gcggctgggg ctactgtgcc attcctttcg gtgcgataca ctacttgcgg
    28861 ttgcgtggta gtatgcttct tctttttctt cttagtggtt gtgggctttg tagttgtggt
    28921 ggttgcggtc gcctctgtgg ctgccggttc tgtagtggcc tctgtgggct gtgtagtaac
    28981 accagccagt gcactggata cagcgtgatc taccagactg gctgtctcct gatcatgcac
    29041 tcgatcatag tgtacccacc caccgatacc gactcccacc gctaccacaa cggtcaccac
    29101 aaggatccac actttggcct tagacttcat cttcatctct cctttcactc cccaccatac
    29161 cacacttccc cgcagattgc aagaaaacag gaggtgattc ccatgtaaaa tacaaattgc
    29221 agtcaactgc aaacggcggc ttaggcacgc tgttttttta tgtcaaaaag gaggatttta
    29281 tgcagacatt aaatattaag gtcacccagc aggcggtgat cttacaaaac aaagacccgg
    29341 tgacagctga gaatgtcaat cagatccgct gtgtggtgga gttggacccg gcgtatgccg
    29401 atctgatcat gcgggtgtgt atgaatgggc agtttgccac agtggtggac ggacagtgct
    29461 tcgccccgcc gctgcaagag ggaatgtgcc gcctgggcgt ttacggctat gctatggacg
    29521 gtgagcagtt ggtgcagcgt attagcccgg agccgtgcgt gttttatgtg cgccccggtt
    29581 cgtatgaccc ggcagccgtg gaggcagacg caccggatcc gacggagctg gaggcttatt
    29641 atgccaaggt gcaggcgttg ctcaaagata ttggccaggg cgtgaacggc gccacctata
    29701 cgcccagcgt atccgcagcg ggcgtgatca gctggaccaa tgacggtggg aaggacaacc
    29761 cggagccggt gaacattaag ggtccaaagg gtgacacagg tccccagggc tctcccggta
    29821 aggacggcga gcaagggccg caaggtgagc cgggaaaaga tggtgcagcg ggtccacagg
    29881 gcccccaagg tgagccgggc gcagcaggcc cacaaggtcc ccaaggagaa ccgggtgcag
    29941 aggggccgca aggccccaaa ggggacatag gtgcgcaagg tccccagggt gaacaaggcc
    30001 ctaaaggcga caccggccct cagggcgaac aagggccaaa aggtgatccc ggtcctgctg
    30061 gcgcagatgg taaggactat gtgctgacag acgcagataa gactgatatt gctgccaagg
    30121 tagagatccc ggatggttct gtgactacag acaagctggc ggacggtgtt gttaccggtg
    30181 ataaggtcag ttcactggcc attgaggcca agcatattaa gccgcgtaca ataaccggca
    30241 tgcggctggc tctaaaaacg gtcacagaaa acctgttaag tgatgagttg caagccaaac
    30301 ttaccagctg ggtgggcact ctggcacaag cggcgaacga tgaggtcacc ctgcacgaat
    30361 ggtggagtac ctctgatttt tgcccttatg tcctaaatgt ggattatgac gcccagggca
    30421 ccattacatt gcacgctgac gatgccaaaa gcggcaaaca tgccttgacc ttgcgcagcg
    30481 gggcgctggt gtctttcttt gaagaggatg gcgtggagtg tgccacagtc acacaatctg
    30541 attttggcct ggccgtcttg cgcagagcga cagacggcag tgggacggtt accctgccga
    30601 ttgagggcaa caccggctct gttgagacct gggagaccgt gtttaccaaa acatttgacg
    30661 ccgatacaac ggacaagcaa aactggattt tgtctaagcc gtgcagaaaa attaagttgc
    30721 gcatggttag cgttggaact actaccaata gtagtgccgg agaccaaact gtatatttga
    30781 attcgtacac atctgagact tacataccca atgcgtttcg tttcgatgtt gcaaaagata
    30841 agggaagctt cgttgttgca gaggttgaat tgactgctga catggtgcgt gtaatgcaaa
    30901 acaaatcaga taagtcaagt ggcttcaacc cagctgatgt catggaaaaa ggctgtatat
    30961 ggcttagcaa caaggttaac ttcaacatat tcaaggatgt ggaggctcac ggtgcgatta
    31021 agtcgttagg tttcccaacc aatggacgaa caattggtgc aggcacgcaa gttgaagtat
    31081 tgggggtggc aaaatgagca ttgaaatcga aagccgcatt gcgtttttga agtctgagtt
    31141 ggcggagacc gactacctgt gtttgaaatt tacagacggt gctttatctg aggaagagta
    31201 cgcaccgatc cgccggcagc gggctgcata tcgggcagag atcaacgccc tgcaaggtgg
    31261 tgatagccat gagtgacgct ataatcgtag ctattgtgtc cggtgtgttt tccctggcag
    31321 gatatttatt tggcaattat aagagtcaaa gtaagacctt gtaccgaata gatcagctgg
    31381 aaaaaaagca ggacaaacat aatacgctga ttgagcgtat gtacaatgtt gaggatcgca
    31441 tacatgtgct tgagaataag caagctgttg cggatcatag aattaaagat ttggaggaca
    31501 acaaaaaatg aaagtgacaa ccggaacaat cgcaagaacc gtcgtgttgg cggtatctct
    31561 gttgaatgta ctcttgaatg cctttggcaa gaacccgctt ccgttcagcg atgatgaagt
    31621 ctacaccgcc gtgtcaacgg tggtggccgt agtagcttcc ctggccgcct ggtggaagaa
    31681 caacagcttt acaaaagctg ccttgaaagc agatgagaca ctggcgctgg aacggacgga
    31741 gacggcggag agcgaggggc agtcatgagt aagctgtact attgcagaca gaccaccgaa
    31801 aaatgcaagt ctatccgtta tcccagcaaa ttccacccct ataaatacgg cacttccggc
    31861 tgtatctata ccagtggctg cggggtgtgc gccagtctta tggtgctcca taactttggt
    31921 tataccggct tagacacggc agcctggacg cagaagtgcc tgctgatggg tgcacggtcc
    31981 gcagatggca ccaacatgga taaggtggcg gcgttcatcg agaggcattt ctccatcgta
    32041 agcaagcgag ccaagtctgt tgctgatctg aaagcccatc tgaaagcagg cggcaaggcc
    32101 attgtatgcg tatccggtgg cggcaagcag ctgttcagta atggcggcca ctatatctat
    32161 attggcggcc tggacaagag cggtaacctg atcgtgctgg acccgtactg gtatgatggc
    32221 aagttcacca tgaccgccaa tcggcgaaag tacaccaagg tgaagaacgc cagggaagtg
    32281 catgtacagc ctaccgccct tgcgtctgac atcagcggca tttggctgtt taccaacgca
    32341 aagggagcca agactgtata tgcggaggat gatgtaaact accgcaaggc aagccccaag
    32401 gcgcccgcca ttaagccggg tacatacacc acaacggcgg tgcgggggat ctacaagggc
    32461 gcaggcgctg ccaccggacg caagaaggtg aaggacctga ccacagacgg ccggcgccac
    32521 gctacaacga gtaagcagaa agcagacgct atgtttcggg cgggcacaac catcaccgtg
    32581 ctggagacca agctgctcag caccggcaac ttatgggcac gctgcccatc cggctggctg
    32641 tgtatctggg aaaaggatat tgaccgtaaa ttcatcaagt aaagcaaaaa gcccaccgtt
    32701 atccggtggg ctttttcata tctgcttttt tacttaattt tagtgaaagg tattgacaat
    32761 cattgcctcg ttgtagtata acgaaaaaca aaggaggaat gaaaaatgat tgtggaagat
    32821 actaaggatt tggtcgaaac tgcggactat gtgatcatcg aagctgtttt agtggatgat
    32881 ggactgcgtt acaaacaact ttctgttggc attaaagcca aaaatggtga cattatccgc
    32941 ataattccaa tatcgacaat gctgatgtaa aaaaaggccg ggtagttcag taactgcccg
    33001 gctttttcta tacctcgcat taccaagtac tgcaataagt actgcaacgc caaaagtttt
    33061 ttattttctc tcatttttta cacaagca
//
LOCUS       XieH_2016__YSZC12003_36696_NODE_1_length_776477_cov_39.8546       33136 bp    DNA     linear   UNA 01-JUL-2020
DEFINITION  AcrIIA22-encoding prophage
ACCESSION   geneious|urn:local:
VERSION     geneious|urn:local:.:oj-c422o39:4
KEYWORDS    .
SOURCE      
  ORGANISM  .
FEATURES             Location/Qualifiers
     misc_feature    complement(751..1917)
                     /note="Geneious type: Phage_integrase"
                     /standard_name="Phage_integrase"
     misc_feature    complement(2104..2772)
                     /note="Geneious type: NTase_sub_bind"
                     /standard_name="NTase_sub_bind"
     misc_feature    complement(2816..4210)
                     /note="Geneious type: T5orf172"
                     /standard_name="T5orf172"
     misc_feature    complement(4263..4673)
                     /note="Geneious type: DUF955"
                     /standard_name="DUF955"
     misc_feature    complement(4660..5025)
                     /note="Geneious type: HTH_19"
                     /standard_name="HTH_19"
     misc_feature    5285..5443
                     /note="Geneious type: TIGR04111"
                     /standard_name="TIGR04111"
     misc_feature    5683..6000
                     /note="Geneious type: HTH_17"
                     /standard_name="HTH_17"
     misc_feature    6034..6348
                     /note="Geneious type: LpxD"
                     /standard_name="LpxD"
     CDS             6332..6580
                     /codon_start=1
                     /standard_name="CDS"
     misc_feature    6986..7738
                     /note="Geneious type: DUF2708"
                     /standard_name="DUF2708"
     CDS             7775..8083
                     /codon_start=1
                     /standard_name="CDS"
     misc_feature    8083..8493
                     /note="Geneious type: DUF1064"
                     /standard_name="DUF1064"
     misc_feature    8490..9023
                     /note="Geneious type: DAP10"
                     /standard_name="DAP10"
     CDS             9013..9180
                     /codon_start=1
                     /standard_name="CDS"
     misc_feature    9177..9494
                     /note="Geneious type: PcfK"
                     /standard_name="PcfK"
     misc_feature    9504..11183
                     /note="Geneious type: PcfJ"
                     /standard_name="PcfJ"
     misc_feature    11193..12155
                     /note="Geneious type: TIGR02168"
                     /standard_name="TIGR02168"
     CDS             12389..12640
                     /codon_start=1
                     /standard_name="CDS"
     misc_feature    12791..13147
                     /note="Geneious type: TIGR02937"
                     /standard_name="TIGR02937"
     misc_feature    13220..13750
                     /note="Geneious type: UPF0547"
                     /standard_name="UPF0547"
     misc_feature    13856..14365
                     /note="Geneious type: Terminase_4"
                     /standard_name="Terminase_4"
     misc_feature    14349..16079
                     /note="Geneious type: Terminase_1"
                     /standard_name="Terminase_1"
     misc_feature    16081..17355
                     /note="Geneious type: Phage_portal"
                     /standard_name="Phage_portal"
     misc_feature    17372..18121
                     /note="Geneious type: CLP_protease"
                     /standard_name="CLP_protease"
     misc_feature    18146..19324
                     /note="Geneious type: TIGR01554"
                     /standard_name="TIGR01554"
     misc_feature    19359..19640
                     /note="Geneious type: TIGR01560"
                     /standard_name="TIGR01560"
     misc_feature    19630..19962
                     /note="Geneious type: TIGR01563"
                     /standard_name="TIGR01563"
     misc_feature    19975..20436
                     /note="Geneious type: TIGR01725"
                     /standard_name="TIGR01725"
     CDS             20447..20821
                     /codon_start=1
                     /standard_name="CDS"
     misc_feature    20826..21446
                     /note="Geneious type: TIGR01603"
                     /standard_name="TIGR01603"
     CDS             21458..21796
                     /codon_start=1
                     /standard_name="CDS"
     misc_feature    21880..22296
                     /note="Geneious type: TIGR02574"
                     /standard_name="TIGR02574"
     misc_feature    22311..25301
                     /note="Geneious type: TIGR01760"
                     /standard_name="TIGR01760"
     misc_feature    25294..26028
                     /note="Geneious type: TIGR01633"
                     /standard_name="TIGR01633"
     misc_feature    26025..27551
                     /note="Geneious type: TIGR01665"
                     /standard_name="TIGR01665"
     CDS             27548..29506
                     /codon_start=1
                     /standard_name="CDS"
     CDS             29503..29685
                     /codon_start=1
                     /standard_name="CDS"
     misc_feature    29678..30034
                     /note="Geneious type: DUF4127"
                     /standard_name="DUF4127"
     misc_feature    30038..30301
                     /note="Geneious type: Holin_SPP1"
                     /standard_name="Holin_SPP1"
     misc_feature    30495..31211
                     /note="Geneious type: Peptidase_C39_2"
                     /standard_name="Peptidase_C39_2"
     CDS             31223..31474
                     /codon_start=1
                     /standard_name="CDS"
     CDS             complement(31525..31977)
                     /codon_start=1
                     /standard_name="CDS"
     CDS             complement(31988..32377)
                     /codon_start=1
                     /standard_name="CDS"
     CDS             32791..32955
                     /codon_start=1
                     /standard_name="CDS"
     misc_feature    32791..32955
                     /note="Geneious type: AcrIIA22_homolog"
                     /standard_name="AcrIIA22_homolog"
ORIGIN      
        1 agatttcgat tgcgtcgtcc ggtgttttgc atttcttcaa ggcaccggac acaaattcaa
       61 tctacctaac ccacaggcct gaccgagcag atcaaaactg cccggctttt ttatacctcg
      121 cattaccaag tactgcaata agtactgcaa cgccggagaa aaagtgctgc tccgctggag
      181 aaaaaagaca gccgagcaca gaaatataag gcactcgctg cgaaacagtc ccctggactg
      241 tttctgccaa atgctacgca tttggagcct cgtgtcgcaa gttcaaatct tgtaaataaa
      301 caaaaaaaga agcaggacat tccggctgct ccaccggcag aaatgcgtaa tcgagcacag
      361 agatataagg cacttgctgc gaaacagtcc cccggactgt ttctgccaaa tgctacgcat
      421 ttggagcctc gtgtcgcaag ttcaaatctt gtaaataaac aaaaaaagaa gcaggacatt
      481 ccggctgctc caccggcaga aatgcgtaat cgagcacaga gatataaggc acttgctgcg
      541 aaacagtccc ccggactgtt tctgccaaat gctacgcatt tggagcctcg tgtcgcaagt
      601 tcaaatcttg taaataaaca aaaaaagaag caggacattc taaagaatgt gctgcttctt
      661 tttggtcgag gtgacaagaa tataggcgta aaatttggct tagcagcggg ctttttgcca
      721 ttctgtactg caacagtact gcaacgcaga tcacacgacg ctcaactgct gcatataggc
      781 gtctgctgcc tctgtgtact tgttctcata atcggagaac acatcgcagt aggtgtttag
      841 tgtggtctca atattggcgt gaccgaggcg cttctggagc accttaacag gcataccgct
      901 ctcaatgcag cgagtggcgt atgtatgccg caggctgtgg agggacacaa caccaggcac
      961 ggcaggatcc agcacattat attttttcaa aattcgttga aattgcaaat tcacttggct
     1021 ggtggtcagc accttgtgcc ctttgaagtc gtagaacagc agatcaaagc ggttgggctg
     1081 ccactgttcc atatattcgg ataaaatacg gtatggggcg tccgtcaggc tcaagagccg
     1141 ctgcccggcg taggtcttag tcttggtgcc tatgacggcg tggtccgtct ggtccttggt
     1201 caccgtgcgc cgcacattca cggtgcgaaa agtcaggttg acatcgtgca catctaaggc
     1261 gttgatctcg cccatacgca taccggtgca caacattaac atcatctgct cccaatatcg
     1321 gcagccgcgt tcttggtcat tcatgacctg cacaaacctg gtctgctcct ctacggtcaa
     1381 cgcacgcacc ttgcgggtgg ccttgttgct ctttggcttt ttcatgccac gcataggatc
     1441 cttgcggatc aggtcattgt caagggctgt gcgaaagcag cgggccagca gggcatagtc
     1501 cttggcgatc actgaattgg aacagctggt gatctctatt aggtattggg tcacttgcgg
     1561 tggccgcacg gattgcagcg ggcggtcgcc catggagctg gcggcgatcc gcttacagct
     1621 ggccagcttg cgcaggtagg tgttgtcccc tatttggttc agcgcccggt ccgtctcgac
     1681 aagcgataag atatactggg caacggtgat cttgtccggc tcaattacag agccggtggc
     1741 aagttcattt ttcagcgcgt ccagctttgc ccgcacatct gcctgccgtt taccgtatat
     1801 cgtctttctt ttcggcttgc cgttggcgtc aacgcctata gtcagctggg cagcccataa
     1861 gcccttgctt tccatcttat agatggttcc gtcgccgttt cctctttttc ttggcattgt
     1921 acacacttct cctttgcata tagcagcggg caaccctaaa aaagggcgca aaaatgccct
     1981 gcttgatttt ttagcagggc tgtgatacaa taaccagtgt tgggtgggta ttgtattaca
     2041 caatcctgct tatcggctct atcctgttgg cgcagggtag ggcttttttt attttgttgt
     2101 gacttactcc aacttcccgg ccaatgcctg gaattgatga agataggtgc ctttgatgtc
     2161 ctcaaagatc ttggtggcct ctgcgtcatc gtacaggtgc gtggtcaggt tgcgggcgtt
     2221 caggatctcc acccacacca ggtcgttatc cacaagaccg tcagcaaagg cctggcgcat
     2281 aaccggcttg gggctgttca cttccgtata gccctgctcc agcagatact cacggcaggt
     2341 tttccacgcc agctcggtgc agaattcaaa gcgctggatc acgccgtcac gcacggtgga
     2401 attgggcagc ttgtcatagt cggcaatggc ctcctccagg cgctgcactg cgtctttgaa
     2461 tttgtcccgc ttctcttcat atttgctcat taaagataca ccgtcctttt ctatgttctc
     2521 cagtagcttg gggtccgtgt ctttgcggac aaaaaccagg tcaaagtcca gcagggtagg
     2581 cagatcttca atggcctggg caaacagcgc ctgctgtgcc cggtcctcta tgccgtacac
     2641 cgccaggtca atatcgctgc gctgccggtt gtcaccccgc gcccgggagc cgtaaagcac
     2701 caccttagcc gcaccgtact gccggccgat ttttgcaatt tgtctgtata attctttcat
     2761 actctttttc atttatgtgt gaccattttg ccagccttgg cagaatggtc gtgttttact
     2821 gctcgctttc aagaagcctt actgtctgac gatattcctc cgctttggca acggcagtaa
     2881 aagtgaccgt tgcattgtgg ttttctttta ccaccttttc gatttccgaa agcgaaacgc
     2941 ggaagaactc ctttcggctg tttaccagat ttatacgccg attatcaaac tgccggtgta
     3001 aagccgtctc caacgccggc gcgtcctcgg agaaaatcat agcgtgaaca tcaaattcaa
     3061 acggtacgga agcgctgctg agttctttta tgcggtccat aggctctaac cgtcgtgtca
     3121 ttccaatttt atatacattc tctccaaaag agccgatatt ggatattaca tagacgaagc
     3181 cagcgcgcgt attctgctcc cgatcgagta cattttttct gtcctgctct aacaggccga
     3241 gtttcgcctc caactcttta atcttgtcta cataaagctg cttttcaata tcatccgctt
     3301 tatgtagata agtcatgagt ttctgaattt catttttgaa ctgccgttct tccttatcga
     3361 gctttgcttt ttcgcgttca atttcgcggc gcactttttc ttcttcgagc atttgctctc
     3421 ggatcgcgcg ttgttcttcc ttttcgcgct ccgccatcac ctgattgccg tacatacagt
     3481 tgagctgttc cagcttaatc tccagcagcg ggcggttgag ttccactccg tccggtgcga
     3541 aaatcctgtt gagcatttca aaggacttga tgattttaga acgcgcactg tcaatgttcc
     3601 gcgtggtaac attcttgata atagccgccg cttccgaatt aaagcaacgc aggatctgtt
     3661 tcacatttgc atttataaca gactttggcg cgtcggaatg tacagagaca gcattgtttg
     3721 aggatacaca ttctttttca ttaagttgtg caagagcaaa tttgtcttta tattcggcgg
     3781 acgatatatc atagtctacc gggacggaag aagaaacagc aaccacttct cgttgtgccg
     3841 cttcaatttc agctttaaga tcgtggattt caatatttaa ttgcgcaata catttccgtt
     3901 tctgctgcag ttcgtgctca acagcttgaa ccttttgagc acaactgtcc tctgttcctt
     3961 ttcgcatttt ttcagcagcc gctttggcgt cctgcacgcg ctgatctgca ttggcattcg
     4021 taaacgcagc gtattcgtcg gcatttttga ttatatttag ttttgaaaat gacttctgca
     4081 aaatataata gtacagcacg agaaacgcta catcagccaa agcaaacagc ggtactccta
     4141 ctgtagccaa gatagaaatt gcaataataa acggatatgc atacaaaagg attttatatt
     4201 cttttttcat ttcttttttc tcctattaag atgttacatc tataatcacg gcgtgccgtg
     4261 gattatgcaa tcccacattc aaagtagaat tccaatgcct tatggatgaa ctcttccgtc
     4321 acattgaagt attctgccag ctcgtaaggc tccaagccct ggcgcagctg cgcctccaac
     4381 tcgaccttgg ggatcaactt tttcaccgcc cacttatctg cccggcgttc gtgcttactg
     4441 cgccgatcca gcggggcgta taagttgtaa aacgatccgg ttatgcagtg cccggcttcg
     4501 tgtgccaggc ggcagcgggc ctctgcggtg ctctccaggc tctgctcgtc caacgctatg
     4561 tagtagtcgt tgccaatgtt ggcagacgca gacttggcag cgggcatact gcccagatac
     4621 acctctatgt tgttttgctc gatctcatcg aacagggact cagttgttgt cattctctct
     4681 ctttctctta tcctttatga attctacaaa ccctttaact tcctgccaca tctcgtcggt
     4741 gacttcaccg tcaccgccaa atagcgccac tttggctatc tcctccggac tttgctggtc
     4801 cgggggattt tttatgtccg tttttccagt taagtagtca atagacacac tgaaatactc
     4861 actaatgctc ttaagtatct ccagtttggg ttctacatct tctccatttt catatttttt
     4921 cttccaaaag gagacactgc ctttattaaa gccacattct atagcggctc gtgaaggcga
     4981 gataccggcc tcattgcata tatgttgaaa gcggtcataa aacacaaaaa atgcctcctt
     5041 gttttgtgca aattacacaa agtttaacaa attagacttt ttgtgttgca aagtcgaacg
     5101 aattagctta taatgcaagt gtggttgaat tcgttaaacc tttcaacagc gttagcaact
     5161 ttgtgtttaa ttctttggac aagatgagta tagcacacag gtttaataaa ttcaactact
     5221 ttttcaaaaa atctgggagg aggtatattt tttggacagt tggattgaaa cggcaatagg
     5281 aagaatgcac atgaacaaga tcacacagcg tgaccttgcc aggaagctca actggtctcc
     5341 gcaatacctg tgtaatgtgc tcggtggaaa gcgcaaatca aaaagcggag aagagcggat
     5401 cctcggcgca atcaacgaga tcatcgccga gcgaaacaac taaacatacg gccagccttt
     5461 tgggcggcgg cagaactaag caggcagcgg gaccttttat catttcttct atttcttctt
     5521 ttcttttttg tcaaatttac ccccctatgt ccctgcttcc ggtgcccgcc ccacccaaca
     5581 tcacacattt atcgccaacg gcacttttgc cgtgcagcgg gcagcttgcg gctctgccgc
     5641 ttgcccaaag ggctggccaa ataatcaaaa ggagaaataa taatgaaagt acctatcaac
     5701 aaggacagcc ccttggcaat ggacgacttc gacgccgccg tgcagcagcg tatggagcgc
     5761 ctgcaaagct atattgacct gatccgcacc gccgaagcgg tagaggaaga ggtcaaggcc
     5821 aagggtgcaa aactgtatct tggtccggaa gatgtggcag cctatctgaa ttgcagcatt
     5881 ccgacagcaa ggcagtatat gcaccggccg ggcttccctc tcattcagtt gggcgagaac
     5941 ggcaccaagc tggctgtgtt cgccccggcg ttccacgcct ataatgcagg caaatattga
     6001 ttttgcagtc aactgcaaag aaaggacaaa ccaatgacga aacgagaaaa ggcaggcgtg
     6061 gtcctggtga ttaccggctt tttgctggtg ctgcttggct gctgcctggt ggcggacaac
     6121 ccctattggt gggtgtctgt ggcaagcagc ggaaccggat gtgggctgat cgccctggca
     6181 gtgttcgtgc tgcccaagga cgaggacgag ccgcagcagg ataaacggct ggtgattgag
     6241 gacgaaaacc acaaggtggt gctggtagca ccgctgacag actttgaatt ggcgtatctg
     6301 cacgccattc aacttggaaa ggatgatgaa aatggaagat tacattgatt tggtaattgc
     6361 taaactggac gaggaccaca ttgtcctgcg ggcgccgtgg aacaccgtca gagccggcga
     6421 taccgtgtat gtgcgtggcg acggcaacta cgaggcgctg gaagtcatcg cagagcggaa
     6481 aaccaaggct ctgatggaat tgccgaaagt gacagccatt atgctgccgc tggagtatgg
     6541 cgacgaacaa agcggcgggc aaaaagaaaa agccgactga gcgaccagtc gacttgaaca
     6601 caggcggcga aaagaaagta aaacgcctgc gctaattaca ttatatatca aggaccgcag
     6661 agaagtcaag gacaagccgt gcggcaaggg cgaaaaaagg ggtctgtgct ccttttttgc
     6721 tcctcgttca aagtattatt tttaggcgca aaaccccaac ggcaaaaata tatatcgctt
     6781 ggcattcttc agcgggttca ggcgcaggca ggagaccggc ggcaacaggg tgtgcacccg
     6841 cgccgcataa tgaggagctg tgctctgtgg gaatgtggaa cacgccggtg aaccggtggg
     6901 aaacttgctt ttccacccgg gagccgatca gcgttttcca gcatttccat agagtgccgg
     6961 tccgtccaga aaggagcaaa ccaaaatgcc atgggtgcaa aagaccgtcc atgcgggaag
     7021 atgtatctat atccagcgcc actactcctc gcgctatggc agcaaacaca aatgcaccag
     7081 agggagcaac tacggcaaaa caagtgaggc ccaggccatt gtaaacaatc gccaggcgtg
     7141 cctacagcaa gagatgattt ttaacgccaa ttttggtcca ggtgatctga ccgctacctt
     7201 tacattccgt aaggcggaca gacccaagaa tttgcaagag atcaagaaac tgtgggcggc
     7261 atatatggtc aaactgcgat atgcctacaa aaaggcaggt gtggagttca aatggatgag
     7321 ggccattgag accccggaca agaacccgca tattcacatg gcgctgtccg gcatcgacat
     7381 agccaagctg ccaaggtggc cttatggccg agtggagtat gtaccggtgg acgatagaga
     7441 ccaccacacc tacggcgggt acctacgcga ggagacccac atcaaacaag ggcacgaggg
     7501 caagtacaca acggccaagt ccagagtgtg ttttagccgg agtcgaaacc tggtggtacc
     7561 ggagccggaa taccaggtca tctacagcga ccattgggcg gatgaaccaa gagcacccaa
     7621 gggctactat gtggtcaagg acacgctgaa caactgggag gacgaagtca ccggttttaa
     7681 gtatcaatcc tatgtgctct gccctattcg taccaagaac cataggtacc tgtgttagga
     7741 ggacaaagtg acatacatac agcaatggga acaaatgcgg gaaaaagtgc gcaatctgga
     7801 gcaggaacgc caaacccagc tgatcttggc accgcacaac gcctacggct ttaagctgaa
     7861 catcaaccac ccactgatcc ggccaaagtg ggaagccttt aagagcgcca atggacttgg
     7921 ccagtacggt atgaccgacg atctgcgccg ggagtttgag gagacagtgc tttcaagcaa
     7981 gtatatgcaa aagtgcctgg agcaggagcg acagcgcatt ggcaccgtgg agcaccagtt
     8041 catccgtatg gcttacgctc ctgcggagca ggcagcgggc tgatgggtac ccaagagcac
     8101 tggactgctg cccaatacca ggagtatctc cggcagcggg ctaaaggcgg gaacaaatac
     8161 catgcagtca aagcccaagc ggacggccgc acatacgaca gccggagcga gtgcaagcgg
     8221 gcaaaggagc tgcaactgtt ggaacggcac ggcctggtgc gcaacctgcg ggagcaggtc
     8281 ccttacgagt tgatcccgac agggatcggc gaataccgaa aagagcgacc ggtgatctat
     8341 aaggcggact ttgtatatga ggtctgccag ccggacggca cctggaagtg ggtggtggaa
     8401 gacaccaagg gcgccaaaac aaaggaatac ataatcaaac gaaaacttat gctgtacatt
     8461 cacggcataa gcgtaaagga gacagacaga tgaactttaa gaaaatgtta tccatttgca
     8521 agcgaagcaa ggcctatttt ctatatgacc tgccagacgg cgagcaaatg ctcagcaacg
     8581 gcagctgcgg gtacatcttg tacggccacc cggaatacac gccggagacg ctgcgtatgg
     8641 tcgctgactt ggcagaggac gacagtgtga tcatgacaag aatgccaaaa gcggatctgc
     8701 cgctggcaga ccaatgccca gatgaagaat atgccgcccc gctggacacc tgcattgtag
     8761 ccgcaggcgc tgtatggcaa ccgctgattg taggtgcggg catggctttc atcaacagaa
     8821 gagcgttgca acctatcgaa aaggaagaag aggggtacga tctgtaccgg cgcgggaacc
     8881 tggtggtcgt taagtccggc ctgatcgtgc agggcgtgat cagaacaatg gatctgtcca
     8941 aagcagaagc tgtatgccgg gatctgatca acctgggcac cgtggccggt atggcctttg
     9001 aggagcgcaa taatgaagaa tgagaacgaa aaaactacta ttgcaatctt ggccacgata
     9061 tgccgagatg tgtgtatcta cggctcaatc aataaccagt gcggcctgga caagccggaa
     9121 ctggacgagc actgccagcg ttgcgcgctg gcgcagatca aggaggtaac gctgaaatga
     9181 ccgagaaaat ccaaaaagcc attgataaga tcgaccagga ggcggagaag atgggcagcg
     9241 caaccgtgcg cctgctgtgc tcacacatta tagaccactg cctggtgaat gacagcaacg
     9301 ccgacaaggt actggctgag ggcaagagtc tgaaaggctg ctgggatcac atcaccagca
     9361 acgcgcggaa acaagcagcg ggcaactgcg cagccgtgcc ggatgacacc gtgtacgaat
     9421 gggcagcggg ctattacggc tttaccgccg aagagacaaa ggcggagatc atcgacctgc
     9481 tggatctgct gtgaggtgtc ggtatggaaa agaaactgaa cacgcttacg caggaacagg
     9541 ctcagaagat ttggaacggc cgcccgaaac tgccggagaa aaagatcaag aagtttgccc
     9601 acgaagaggt attcgtcaat gagcaatact ttttcaagta caaagaatgc gatcacaggt
     9661 atggctattg taccgcttgc ggcaaggatg tgcagatcga tattgagaac atgcgactat
     9721 ggacggacaa gcacgcagcc tgccgctctg cacggcataa cgacaccgta tgctgccccg
     9781 cctgcgggca cgaagtcaaa atcaaagacg ccgggcgtgg tcgtagtcag ttggtcaaca
     9841 cggcagtggt agcggtaaca cagcggacaa ggaacggcgg tatattgctt tctttcgtcc
     9901 gggtgtacga agactacaca catgacttta aggccgtacc ggaagtgggc agactgctgt
     9961 acgccgcata cttcaacatt gggcagcact tcgtggctga atacagttac tatggcgacg
    10021 aaatgtcagt tagcattaaa cagaagccaa cacgccaact gccgtgtacg gtggagccgg
    10081 ttaagatgga tcacaacaga tggaactgta caggggcaga gggagcaaag ctgcttggct
    10141 ttgaagaggc gctggagaaa agtaacctac gctatcttcc atgggaagcg taccacgagt
    10201 gtgcgcaaca actgtaccgt agcgctatag ccaactaccc ggtcaatctg cttggactgc
    10261 tgtatcaata cagccggcac ccggtgctta cagagcgtct aataaaagag ggcaacggtg
    10321 acctggtagc cgaacaagtg gagtgggact gcacaaccgg tatggactac aagcaagtgg
    10381 tgccatacaa ggccatgcga ctaaccaagc aggagtaccg caaattaaaa acgcaagaca
    10441 acatttgctg ttcaacactc aaagcaacca aggcattgaa aaaatacggc tgcaaaatga
    10501 cagataaaaa tattctcttt tttcttgctt tccaatacac atggagtcag cgaaaatgct
    10561 acaaggcgct tgatgttttg cggcagcacc tatctccgca aaaggcaata aactgggtaa
    10621 accggcaggc agcgggagga tatggaacgc caacaaatgt gctgtcagat tacagcgact
    10681 atctggatca gtgcaggcgg ttgggcctgg atgttaaccg taaagaggta gccgtaccgc
    10741 agaacctgcg agatctgcac cggcagtatt ccgaagaatt gactcaccga gccaacgaaa
    10801 agaaagcaaa agagcaagcc gagcgggcaa agaagttagc taaggatctg ccaaagctga
    10861 aacgaaaata tacatacgcc agcagcggac tgttcattcg gccggccgag gggccggagg
    10921 atctgctaaa agagggctgt gcccaacaca actgtgtgta ctcctgttac acggaacaat
    10981 accttgacag aaagacggat atacttttcg tccgcaagca gtcggacccg gatcaatcct
    11041 atgtgaccgt tgagttcaaa aacggcgccg ttattcaatg cagagccgat cacaaccgac
    11101 ctgcaccgcc ggatgtgcag gagtttatgc aagcctggct tgcctatcta aagtcaaaca
    11161 gaaaagcaaa agcagtcagt taaggaggac ttatggataa ccaaatcact acaatgcaag
    11221 aagtaacacc caccacacag aaagcctacg acacccacgc ccggatcctg gccaacggcc
    11281 aggtaatggc cagagcactg gtagatgtgt gccacgatct aaagacaatg cgggatgagg
    11341 gcttgtacgc agaactgggc tacgacacat tcgaggagta cgccgagcag gcatgcggca
    11401 ttaagcagcg gcaagcatac tcttacatat cagcctatga aaagctgggc cagaagtata
    11461 tggccgacca cgccgacctg gggatcacca aactggagtt gatctctcaa atcagtagct
    11521 acgagcggga agagttcgcg gccgatgtgg atttggagag tgccacagtc agggagttaa
    11581 aggctgaggt ggaacgctac aagaagcaga cggagcagct gacctttgat cttggccagg
    11641 cacagagcga attaagcgaa gcgccggagc cggtggacat ggacacactc cgttcttcca
    11701 ttgagcagga agttaaagcc aagtacagcg cccagctgga agaattgcag cagcgggccg
    11761 acgcagtgcc ggacccggag gcgatccgaa aggaggcaaa aaaggaagct gccaaggagt
    11821 acaatgctaa gttgaaaacg gcaaaggcag acgccgagga aaagaccaaa gccgctgtgg
    11881 aaaaactgga gcaggaaaag gcagacctga aacggcagtt ggacagcagt gccaccaaac
    11941 tggacgccgc tgttcggcaa gcaaaggcag cgggcgtaga cacggatgta gccgcatgcc
    12001 gggtgtattt caccgaactg caacaaaccg ccgcaaaggt acaggagctg atcggcaaga
    12061 tcaatgccaa ggatccggcc accggagcca agctctccgc cgccgttatt tccgttttgc
    12121 agtcgactgc acgaaatttg gaggtggcac aatgacctgc gatcaatgtt accactgtga
    12181 tgtgtgttgg caccgcatga caatttacgg tccgtacgca ctaatgggaa tgagccatgg
    12241 caacatggaa gtgtggtgcg ccaactttaa gccaaagaca cagatcatag aactatcaat
    12301 gcaagtctcc cagccgcttc atgatgagtt gacgaagtac tgtgcagaaa gagtagtaga
    12361 cgaactatag atccggagag gaggaaacat ggaagaaatt aaaaagcgct tgtggaataa
    12421 gaaaagaaca gaaacgctca aggtggcaga cctgcaaggc taccttgccc agtttgagcc
    12481 gtccgcagaa gttcagctcg gtgttgtcca aatgcgaggt gccgcaatgt ggcgccacca
    12541 gatccaaggg ttcaagttcg ttttcggagg agatgtaccg gcactgctga tcacggtggg
    12601 caaggccaaa cagatcaagg acggtgaccg gaatggctga gtacctggcc gtggctaatg
    12661 tgttgctgtt ccgtctgctg atccacctgc tactgttagc cgcaacggca gtggtggcag
    12721 gagcaatact gtgtgcactc tgtctgctgg tcatcacagt taagcagacg ctgggcgaaa
    12781 ggagggaaaa atggcgcaca aaaagaaaaa cgaagcggtc aagaaaacaa aagcgctgat
    12841 ggccaactac agagccatgc aggcgtatgt aggctcgcaa gtgcagccgg aggacctgga
    12901 gggccaagag gacacgcgcc gcctgctaag ccggatagac gaagcgctgg aacagatcgc
    12961 gcaggactat gcggcggtcg gcgaagatca gaagatggtg gcgttccgcc ttaagtacat
    13021 tgctggaaag acttacgagc agatcgccga gcagatggaa acgcacgaga acacgccaca
    13081 caactggatc aaccaaatca acaagcggct ggccgtgtat ctatatggtg tgcaggcgtt
    13141 gcgctaagcc ttaggggggt gggtatccac ccccccttat ttctttgtgt ttttcgtgtt
    13201 tttttcgtgt tttttttgtg tgtttttctt gtatggtgtg ccgctaaact attcactaca
    13261 atggaatgaa agggagggca ttgaaatggc gctgctcaaa atgtgccgct gcggcaagat
    13321 cattccccag gcgctggaga tgtgcccgga gtgtgcacag cacgcggcag accgtcacaa
    13381 ggagtacaac gcaacccgga gagacaagag agcgtatgcg ttctacacca gcgctgaatg
    13441 gcgcaaagca agagcgctcc gcttgcaaca cgccggagga ctggatctgt atgcactata
    13501 tgtggataga gtgatccaat acgccgagat ggtccaccat atcgtgccat tgagcgagga
    13561 ctggagcaaa cgctgcgagc agcgcaacct ttttccgctc accaacgcca accacaacaa
    13621 gattgaggcg ctgtatgact cttctctcgc tgaaaaaaag caaatgcagc agcttttgcg
    13681 gcggctgctg gagcgcttcg aggcggagca gaggggggtg cgagggaagt ttggggcacc
    13741 ccgaggatag tcgcgcccac tctttcttac ggagaaaact ccccacgaaa gctcaaaggc
    13801 ttacagacct gacagataga ttatttttga agtattacgg aaaggagtga ccagaatggc
    13861 aggaaaaagg cagtcaacag acgcagttat cgccaaaggc aagaagcact ttactaaggc
    13921 tgagatcgaa gagcgcaggc agggagaact ggtcgctccg gcggatcata ttgagtaccc
    13981 aaaaggcgca ccaaggaagt ataaacagcg tttcgatgag atcgcggctg aactgcagcg
    14041 gcttggaaag aacaccgtca gcaacctgga ctgccaggca ctgttccggc tggtcgtggt
    14101 agagcgggac ttcttggaag tcaccaagca gctgacaaaa acgcagatga tgaaaaaagt
    14161 cgaacggccg gacggcaccg ttacgatggc gtacaactcg acctacgaaa atctgcaaat
    14221 tgcccgcagc cgattatggc agcaatgcag acagggcgca gccgacttcg gactaacaat
    14281 gagcgcccgc ttcggcctgg tggcaccgaa gaaaaacgac aagccggtca acaaattcct
    14341 ggtcggtgat gatgttgcag attgatcgca cgacagacta cgccaagcgg gtatgcagcg
    14401 ggcaagtggc aggtgtcgga aaaagagaaa ttcaagcctg ccagcgccat ttagatgacc
    14461 tggaaaaaag cgacctggcg ccattcgctt attacttcga tccgcgccag gcgcaaatcc
    14521 tgatcaactt cgctgagaaa ctgaccattg ccgagggtga cgaagagacg ccgttcgtat
    14581 gcgctgactt ccaggcgttt atacttggaa gtctgcacgg ttggcgaacc aaagacggca
    14641 accatcgccg gtaccggacc tcatacatcc aactggcacg gcagcaaggc aaaagcatac
    14701 tcaatgggat ccttgccaca ttctacggca atttcaccaa atacaaatat gcgcaggttt
    14761 actgtgcagc caccaagaca gaccaggcca agatcgtatt caacgaagtg gtgaagttca
    14821 tccgcagcga ccacgacctg gaggcactgt tcaatgtgca cgaacacaac tcaaccattg
    14881 actgtaagct gaccggcagc cacatacgcg ctctgtccgg tgacaccaag cgaatagacg
    14941 gtttccggcc gtacctgggg atcgtggacg aataccacgc ccataaaaac aaccaggttt
    15001 ataaactgct ggagggcggc acaaagttta tgcaatcctg cctgatcagc gttattacca
    15061 ctgccgggtt caatctcaaa tatccttgcc acaagatgta cgagacctgt tgctgtatct
    15121 tggacggcac tttcgataat ccaacacgat ttgttttcat cgcagaaatg gaccagggag
    15181 acgattattt cgagccaacc aactggctaa agtccaatcc actgctgcga ggcaggccgg
    15241 atctgctggg taatatgatc gccacagcca acgaggccag gcgggagggc ggagacactc
    15301 tccgtgattt tgttgtaaag cagctgaact gctggatcca agcagcgggc aacaactaca
    15361 tcgacaacgc cgaagaatgg acggcaggtg cgtcaaaccg aaccttaaag gactttatcg
    15421 gttccaaggt ttacgctggc ttggacctgt catccggcgg cgatctgacc agtctaagta
    15481 tcgttgtccc ctactatgtg gacgaagaaa agcggtattt tgtgttcagt cacagcttta
    15541 tgccgtccag gcgactggaa gaacatatac agtcggacga cgccccatac gatgtgtggg
    15601 tgcggcaggg cctgattacg gtaacagaga caatgggcgg tgtgaaaacc gactaccgct
    15661 acattctcaa ttaccttaag caactgattg cagactatga cttggatcta caagtcatct
    15721 gttacgatcc acacaacgct tctgcatttc tggcagacct ggaggagatc gccccctgtc
    15781 tgtccgtaac gcaaacgcac cgggtgctgt caacccctac ggaggaccta cggttggaga
    15841 tcaaggcagg gcatgtggag tataacggcg acgacgcact tttgacccgc tccatgctgt
    15901 ccgccaagac ggtgggcaat tcctatgggg aggtcaagat cgacaaggaa gtcaagacgg
    15961 accgtatcga cccggtagac gcgctgatcg acgcctggct aatggcaatg caggaggagc
    16021 aggcagtcaa cttggacgat gtggtagaag aatatctttc actgatggga gcgaaataaa
    16081 atgccatttt ttgataattt gcgaaaaaac gcaacggcag tacgaaacgc ctttgtacag
    16141 ccaagcactt cgccggggga cgaaagcctc ttggaatttc tgggcattcc aacatccggc
    16201 aagcggccac aaaacgatgt gacctattac atttgcctga agaaaaaggc agagactttg
    16261 gggtcaatgc ctttgaagtt ttatcaaaag tctgagggta aaatcgaaac ggccaaaaag
    16321 gacgatatgg cggtgctgct gacagagcgg cccaacccat atatgacacc ggcaacattc
    16381 tggagcagcg tgtcggcgaa cttggaccac tacggcaacg cctatgtgtg ggtgcagcaa
    16441 gatttcaccc gacagaagta tggcggctcc gtcaaagcca aggggctgtg gatcatgcca
    16501 tctaatcagg tcaatctgct tgtggacgac gccggtatat tcggcacgga cggtggtggg
    16561 ctgtactact ggtaccaaga ccgctatacc gggcacagct atatcttcga cccggacacc
    16621 gtgctgcatt tcaagaactt ctttacattc gatgggtacc gaggtgcgtc tgtattggaa
    16681 ctgctgcggt ccaccgtaga cggccaaatt gctgcacagg aataccaaaa caagctgttc
    16741 aagaacggta tgacaggaaa ggccgtgctg aattacacag gcgagttaag cgagggtgcc
    16801 aaaagaaaaa tgattgcgca gtttgaagaa ttcggcgcag gtgccagcaa cgccggacgc
    16861 attattccgg tcccgccggg cttcaaactg gagccaatcg actttaagtt gtcagacgcc
    16921 cagttcttgg agttgaaaca gtacggtgct ttgcagcttg cggcagcgtt tgggatcaag
    16981 cccacgcaga tcaatgacta ctcaaaaagc agctacgcaa acagcgaaca acagcagttg
    17041 gcgttcctga cagaaacaat gctgtttccc atctcgcaaa ttgagcagga gctgaactat
    17101 aagtgcctga cagatccgca gcgggcagcg ggcttctact acaagttcaa cgacaaagtg
    17161 ctactgcgga ccgacagcaa gacgcaaaca gagatcttcg cacaaaaggt ggacaagggc
    17221 attgctacca tcaatgagtg cagagagctg gaagacaatc cgccggtaca gggcggagac
    17281 aaccccattg tcaacggaac atacattccg cttgatagag ttggtgacca gtatggcacc
    17341 aacaacacag actgacggaa aggaggatcg tatgaacaag gtattgaatt ttgagcgctt
    17401 taaccgtgtg agcaatcagc gggaaaaggt cggctattgt gccctctatg atgagccgga
    17461 cagagctgtg ctgaacttct acggcgatat ttgcatgtac gactacagcg gatatggcgg
    17521 cgaatatgcc aatgacaagt gcccccagca agtagccgac ttcttcaacc agattgagcc
    17581 ggacaagccg gttgaaattc acttcaactc cggcggcggc gatgtgttcg ccgggatcgc
    17641 cattgcaaat atcatcaaag cacacgcagg agagaccgtc ggatatgtgg acggcattgc
    17701 cgccagtatc gcctccgtca tactgtgtgc ctgcgaccgg gtggtcattc gcaccggtgc
    17761 gcaagtgatg atccacgacc cgatgacggg ctgttggggc aacgccactg actttgcggc
    17821 ggtaattgag cagctgagca ttgccaaaga ctgtattttg gaactgtaca gcacaaaaat
    17881 gtccgaaaaa gtggacagag aagcactcgc aaaccttatg acggcggaaa cttggctgac
    17941 ttcgcagaat atcaccgaag ttttcaactt tgaagtggag aacgccgagc cgatggtggc
    18001 ctgtgcgagc acattctatg acaggtacac ccgcctaccg cccggtgtca acaccgacac
    18061 cgacaaagac gccaaaaagg acaaaatcct ggcggattta tacctttacg gaacaaaata
    18121 aaaaattttt taggaggaaa aacaaatgaa caaaaagctc agagccctgc tggatagcat
    18181 taacgcgaag aagcaggaag tgcaggacct ggccgaagca ggcaagctga ccgaggccca
    18241 gaccgccaaa gacgaattgc agcagttgca gaagaagttt gatctgctgg ctgatgtaat
    18301 ggacgcacat aagaacaatg ccggtgcaga gccgcaccag gtcattgatc agcaggaatt
    18361 tacgccccag cagtgcagaa gcgcattcgc cgcactgatc aaggcacagt ttgccgtcaa
    18421 gcgtaagggc ggtgacccgg aggactatct gtccgaacag gaaaagcaga tcgtgaacca
    18481 aatgtccgaa ggtacagacg ccaacggtgg actgactgtt ccgcaggact tgcagactgc
    18541 catcaaggaa ttgaaacgca gcaagattac gctggagagc catgtgaatg tggagaaaac
    18601 aacggtcaac aaaggccgtc gcgtaatcga aaaggacgcc gacatcaccg cgtggcccgc
    18661 agtagatgaa gcggccgaat ttaccgaagg agacacacca acactactgc ctgtggatta
    18721 ctccatcaag aagtacggcg gcactatgaa gctgaccaac gatcttttgg ccgacaccgc
    18781 cgaaaatctg ctggcattct tgaccaaata ctgtgccaag aaaagcaccg cgacccgcaa
    18841 cgctaagatc ctggccgcat ttgataaagc agcgggcgaa agtccggtta ccatcgccga
    18901 tgtagacggt ttgaaagatg tattcaatgt gaccctggat ccagaagttg ccctcaacgc
    18961 tgaggtgatt accaaccagg atggttttaa cttcttggac ggattaaaag acaaagatgg
    19021 caactacatt ttgcaaccgg acccgatgaa gaaaaccgga aagctgcttt tcggctctta
    19081 tccgatcact gtgttatcca acaaggccct taagaccgac actgccaagg gcgcacccat
    19141 ttatatgggc gacggccacg aggcagtaac cctgtttgat cgagagaaga tgaccattga
    19201 ggccaacccc aatgtgtact ggacttctga cacgatgggc tgcaaggtgc gtgaccgatt
    19261 cgatgtgcag gtggttgacg gcgcggccat ggccaagggc ttcttgaaag cggcagcggg
    19321 ctaatttgca gtcaactgca aaagaacgga ggtaagcaat ggaactgaac acggttaaga
    19381 gctacctgcg ggtggactat gcggacgatg acgagttgat ccggttgatg atcgacgcca
    19441 cggcggcaac gcttggcgaa ttgatccccg gctataatgc agccgcaccg accgcacgac
    19501 aagatctgtt gctgctgatg tccgttaagg acctgtacga ccacagggag aagtacggca
    19561 caaacacgca gcttctcagc ggtcacgcct ccacatttct gtacagcgag atctacggag
    19621 gtgccggtga tggaaattaa aatcaatatt cgcaagcgtg ttttttccac caccggcggc
    19681 cgacagatcg aagataaggc aggcgcccca cactatatga atgtttgggc aacgccggcc
    19741 gatctgtacg gcgaagaact gtaccaggca atggccgcca agctgcatga agtgctggcg
    19801 ttcaaactgc gttactgcaa ggcattggaa gatatgcgag ggcatgccaa ggactacttt
    19861 gtggaagaag tagccaccgg cgcacgctat cggatctacc atatcgacta ttcaagaggc
    19921 aaccacgagt tcgttacgct aaagtgtgag cgtacaacat aagggggtga tcttatgata
    19981 gtcaacatgg agttccaagg tatggagcag ctgctaaaga acctgcaaga ggtaagctct
    20041 ttagatgtgg tgggccaatg cacccgccac atcatcaatc tgtccaagct ggaaacacac
    20101 aggacaatga agcggaatgt gccaaggtcg agggaccaca gcaaaaccgg tcggtatctc
    20161 ggccacaggt tcgtgcagta ctcacctgcc cacgccgctg atgtgatccc ggtgtcaaac
    20221 acaaggacag acacagacgg ccgctcaaac gcagaggtag gctggaagct cagtgacaac
    20281 agcgcgcagt tttatatgaa atttgtggaa tggggaacat cgaaaatgcg cccccgagaa
    20341 ttcattaaca aaacaaacaa gcagtgcgag ggcatgtacc gacgcattgc cgaaacgacg
    20401 ctacagtcat acgcaaacaa gtatttaggc gattaaggag accgatatgt tagatgtgat
    20461 caatgaagca agtattgcac tgttgcagat ctccggccgg ggtattccgg tccgggaggg
    20521 gtggtatgac ccggatatta cagatacgca tatctctctt tggccgctta gctatgcgga
    20581 ggatgaccac agcgacgatg acagcgagag cgagacagct acggttcagg tgaatatttg
    20641 gagcctggtg gacgaggtgg cgctggccgc cgaagtgctg gcgctgatga aagcctacgg
    20701 ctttgacttc ctggaggcca ataacgctta cgaggacgac acggagctat atgtaaaaca
    20761 gctgcgcttc tcactgacaa tcgaaaagaa caatgccgtc aatcaggcgg agaaaggata
    20821 agtaaatgag cgaggaaaga aatgtacata gccgccgggt aggtctgaaa gacatctatg
    20881 tggcgcttgt caccaaaaac gacgcaaccg gctacaccgc cggcactccg accaagctgg
    20941 caagagccat cagcgcaaaa gtgagtgaca agttctccag cgagaagctg tattcagatg
    21001 acgcggttga agaaacagcg acaaactacg agggtacgga tatcgaactg gatgtcaacg
    21061 ccctgacccc ggcagaaaag gctatgcttt ttggccacat gtatgaaaaa gggtatctgg
    21121 tgaaaggtaa agacgacaag ccgaacgaaa tcgcaatcgg ctatcgcacc aagcgcctta
    21181 acaacaaata cgagttcgtt tggtattact gtggcaccgc cggcgagggc atggaggaga
    21241 cgaacgagac caaggcggaa aaggtgtcta cacagactga cacggttaaa ctgtccttct
    21301 gtgcgcgtga atacgacggt aattttagct gctccgtaga cgaaagcaat ctgataacag
    21361 aagacacgga cgctgccagt gctattgccg actggttctc taaagttcag gagtggccga
    21421 caagcacagc agccgtcggc ggttaaagga gtaaaacatg gacgcaatta tggaaaaggc
    21481 tccggctgcc cagctggagc ttaatggtaa gacatatacg atcaaccaca tgggcacggc
    21541 tacatacctg cgatacaaac aggcgtgcga agcggtcaac ttggaggagg acacgatcga
    21601 cgctccgacc tacaccgcca tcattaacgc tttggctatc gcttttggtg aacagttcac
    21661 acccgaagag ctggcagaga gcgacaccga tgtggccgat gtgatcgtag cttacatggc
    21721 agtggatcta aatctggcac aacggattga acagaagatc gacgccatgg cagcaaattt
    21781 caagcatggc agctgatccc ggatataacg gtcagttgcc acggaacaat ctatcgttcc
    21841 acggcgtccc tggatttcta ccggcggtac tgcacctata tgcgtgccgt cggtacggat
    21901 gaaccaccgg gactgcaagc aacgatccgc cttgtacaag ccgtgctgcc aacagcagcg
    21961 ggctatgtac tgaaagccga tatagaggaa gtgctggtgg cgggcaacac agcccacttc
    22021 ttggcacagc ggatcacgga agccatcaac cgactgagtc cggaagaaca ggtggaacga
    22081 gtaaaaagtc tatttgatga atacgatagg gaaaacggct acacggacga agaggacgag
    22141 caagactatt ggagcacgca gttggaagta atcaacagct tactggatgt ggcaacccaa
    22201 tgcctgcgct gcgatctgca atacgccctt accggtgatg tgtttgccat actctctttg
    22261 accaagtata agctggaaca cgcagatgag cgatagaaag gaggacgaca atggcagtag
    22321 cgtctatacg actgacggcc agcgccaaca gctatacagc tgtgatgaag caggcaaacg
    22381 cccaaatgcg gcaactacag caggagtact ccttagccgc caaaaaggct aaactgatgg
    22441 gtcagtctca ccaggagatc ggcgcccggg tgcaaatgct cacagagaag atcaaagccc
    22501 aggaggagaa gatctccgcc aacagcaagc gggtagccga actgacggct gaagacaaga
    22561 aactgtggca gcagcactca gagctgcaaa acaagctcaa tcagaccaaa accgcctatg
    22621 acaaatcggc cgaggcaaca ggcaagaaca gcaaggaaac caaagccttg cagaaagaag
    22681 tcaaagcggc cgaaaaggcc ctggctgaga atgaaagcaa gctacagagc aatgccgata
    22741 agctggctaa ggccaagaac caaggcacgc tgttttccaa agaattggag aacatgaagc
    22801 tgaagctgaa agcagccaac aaagagcttt cctccgccaa gctgaaagaa tatggcgaca
    22861 aaatgaaaaa cgccggagat aaggtgtcag cagcgggcaa gaaaatgatg ggcattaccg
    22921 ccgccgtcac aggtgtgggt gttgcttccg tcaagaccgc ttcggacttc gacagcgaga
    22981 tgtcccgcgt taaggtgatc gccggtgcaa ccgacgatga attcgagaag ctgcgtaagc
    23041 aagccatcca gctgggcgcc gacacggtgt tctcagcttc cgagtccgca gcgggcatgg
    23101 agaactttgc aacagcagga tataacgcca aggagatcat ggcaggtatt ccaggtgtat
    23161 tgaacctggc ggctgtgtcc ggcggtgatg tagcaaatgc ggccgaagta atggcaacca
    23221 ccatgcggtc ctttaatttg gacgccagtg cgtctgtaca tgtggcggac gcattcgcaa
    23281 aggcggcggc agacaccaac gcagaagtgg cagacatggg cgaggccatg aagtatgctg
    23341 cacccatcgc ttcctcatta ggtatttcgc tggaagaaac cgcagccgcg atcggcatta
    23401 tgtcagacca gggcattaaa ggaagccagg ctggtacatc tcttcgtggc gcattatccc
    23461 gactggcggc gccaaccaaa gcaatgagag acaccatgga agagctgggt gtcaagttct
    23521 ttgacagcaa gggcaacatg atatccctta gtgagcaggt cgcgcagctc cagtccaagt
    23581 ttaagggtat gacccaggaa caaaaggaaa acgccattgt tacgctgtat ggcaaaaacg
    23641 ccttgtcagg tatgcaggcg ttgattgatc gagggtccgg cgcacttacc aaaatgacga
    23701 acagcttcca gaacgcagac ggcgccgcac aggatatggc ggacaacatg ctgaacaatc
    23761 tggcaggcga tgtggaaaac atgagcggtg cttttgagtc tgccgggatc aatttggcct
    23821 cacaattcac accggagatc cgctccatca cacaagctgt gaccaacgcc atagacaagt
    23881 tcaatggctt aagtgacagc caacagaaaa cgattgctgt gatcgcatta gtggtggcct
    23941 ctatcggacc gctactcctt ggcgtaggga aaattattgg tacagtcgga agtgcaatat
    24001 ccggcatttc caagatcaag agcgccgtgt ccggccttgg cctggtcagc aagatctcca
    24061 gcggcgccgg gaagataggt aaggctatca caggtgtatt ttcgacgctt ggccttaaag
    24121 gcgtgattat tgccgccgtt gtggctgctg tagtagccgg tatcgtgctg atcatcaaga
    24181 attgggacaa aatcaagccg gcattggaaa atgtgtggaa caaagcgaaa gccatatttc
    24241 agacagcctg gaattggata aaaaacatct tcacgacatt gtggaacttt gttaagacag
    24301 tatggaacgg aataaagaac ggaatacagg tggccattat gttcatcgcc aatctgttca
    24361 gcgctgcgtt taacattata acgctgccat tccgctttat atgggaaaat tgtaaacaat
    24421 atgttttcgc cgcattcaat gctatcaaga ccgttatttc aagcgcactg caagtgatcc
    24481 gcaccatcat ctcgactgtc ggtaatgcga tcaagcgagt ctggaccgct gtgtggaacg
    24541 gtattaaggc tgtcctgacg ccaattatca acggcattag gaatataatc accaaggtgt
    24601 tcactgcaat ccgtgttgtg atcgtcactt atgtgaccat ctggaaaaag attataacca
    24661 ctgcctggaa agcgattaag accgtagtga ccacagtggt caacaccatc aggacggttg
    24721 tatcgacggt attcaatgcg ctaaagaaca taatcagcgt accgctgaac tggattaaaa
    24781 acctggtagc gcgcattttc ggtgggatca aagacagcat atcaaacagt attaacaatg
    24841 cgaaaaacat tgtgagcaaa ggtctggctg ccattcgggg cttcttcaac aagctaaaat
    24901 tgaaatttcc gaacatcaag ttgccgcact ttagtatcac cggcggcttc agcctggatc
    24961 cgccgtctgt acccaagctg aatatcgact ggtacgcagg cggcgccatt atgcgcgggc
    25021 gacagatctt tggcgcatac ggcggcacac tgctggcagg cggtgaacca agcaccggcg
    25081 gagaggcaat tctgccgttg agtccgttct atacggccct tagcaaaatg ctggacaacc
    25141 agctccagcg actgatcgcc tgtgttcgtc cgacagtgat cgtacatact tacctggacg
    25201 gtaaggagat cggcagtaag gtcgtacagc aagtcacgga cgaggtcacc aaagaccagc
    25261 ggaactatga aatggcaaag gggttagata ccgatggata agtttgactt tactttcgga
    25321 ggcagaaatg cctccgaact gggggttaaa gcaacccagc ggcccaatat gcccgccgca
    25381 gtcaaaaaga ttgaggaaac caatgtggcg gctatggacg gtagttacta ccttgaccaa
    25441 ggtacatacg aagacataca ggtagcgtat tcctgcaact tcctggtacc ggacggcaca
    25501 gaatgggacg agcgggtgcg cgagatcaaa gaatggctat tccacccgac cggagccagc
    25561 cagttgatca aaaatgacga cccggagtat tacctcaggg tccgtaaggt ggagacttcc
    25621 gagttcaccc gcatataccg gcggctggct cagttcacgg tcacattcac ctgcgcagcg
    25681 taccagtacc tggtgcgcgg tagcacaaga gtgccgtgcc cggaggccgt taacaatcag
    25741 tttgagacag cgtacccgat cttctatata acgacaaaat acccaaccgg aaacacggca
    25801 acgatcacag tcaacggcaa tgcagtgacc gtacagatca caacgccaac caccattata
    25861 gatgtggaaa ggcgtatggt ctacaccggc gattataaga tcatcaacgg caacgcaacc
    25921 ggcgacttgg acggcctggt gttggtcaag ggcgcaaata cgatcaagtt cggtggaaca
    25981 aagaaccctg caacgctgga gtatgtgcca aactggaggc gcctatgatc gaagtgtatt
    26041 ccaagcagaa tttcacagga aaagcggcac tgaaacacaa tggcgatatg gtactgacgc
    26101 cttattcctg caccgtcagc attgaactgg gcggcgccat agtggtggag atggagcacc
    26161 cggtagacac attgggccgg tggaagtaca ttgcagaaga aaatgtgttg gtggtggaca
    26221 caccctgggc ggaacgccaa gcgttcagaa tatggcaagt cgttacttct gacaccaaag
    26281 tcaaagcttc ggcgcagcat attatattcg acttgaagcg gacgctgcca ggagaatgcg
    26341 gggattatca gtccaactgc tacggttttg ccaacacagt gctgagccag tccgacttta
    26401 ggccaaatgt aaccgggctc gacgcattca agtcgttttc ctgctattac tcggacgcca
    26461 agagtgcata cgacgcattg ctcggagacg atgaaagcgt gatccgtaaa tggtcagccg
    26521 aatggctacc ggataatttt aacattcaga ttatgaaaca gttgggaaaa gaccgaggac
    26581 ttgtccttag agatggagtc aatgcctctg gagtggaatt cacggttaac accaacgatg
    26641 tggtcacaag tattcttccc actacgacag agggcatata caatgacgac ttggtagtaa
    26701 gcgaaaaaga aaaggagttc agctaccctc atattgccat caagtcgtat tatgtaagcc
    26761 cgaaatatac gccgcaggcg ttctctgtat atccgggacg acttaaacta agcggaaaaa
    26821 aagtgatacg cgtagaggag aaaggctgtt tctatggcgt agcggccgtg tcgtcgaaca
    26881 gcagctacaa attaacatcg cggttcagaa gtgactgccc atttttcttt gcatatcgag
    26941 atggggatca gtggatgaca gagcctgcac agacggcgac aagcgactgg aaaaatagct
    27001 ttgcgtacag cttcaagcct ccaaaaggcg taacatcaat aaggttcaac ctggtaagac
    27061 gaccgggcag cggaataaac ccttttaagc actcgatccg caggttgacc aataacgacg
    27121 cagagtttac ggacattacg gatgtaatta aggagatccg gcggttagcc gctttggaat
    27181 tctcggtgga cagaatagat gagccgaaga tcaatgtggc cgttgactat ctggatctgc
    27241 gaaaggatcc agcgtaccaa atgttccggg aactggaaca catagaactc ggcgacaccg
    27301 ttaccatcgc tctgaataag ttgggtctgt cagccaaggc aagagtaata aagctggaat
    27361 atgactgctt aaagcacgaa ttgaccgggt gtgagatcgg gtcgttcaag cgcaactatt
    27421 accgcagagt gacacagcga agttacaaag ccatgcaggg cattcaccaa ttgaacagag
    27481 acagcatgac agcggacaac acgcttgact tgatcaaagc ctataccgaa acggaggatg
    27541 atattgaatg acaacattac aggaaatatt cgttgacatc aacggtgcca accgctatgt
    27601 aaccgtgagc gccaaggccg aagacgacgc cgggcgcata gtgctgatca acctcctgga
    27661 caacggcgcg ctgtacgcac ttccggcagg cgcagaagcc agggcggtca tgatccgacc
    27721 aaacggtaca aaagcgttga tcaccgccca agtgatcgac ggcaaggtcc agctgaccat
    27781 gaaaagcagt atgctcatcc tgggaacaag caaagtagag atcctactgt ccactacgga
    27841 cggccaggtc attacaacgg caaaatttgc cattaaagtg cacggtaccc agagcactgc
    27901 cggtatggaa caaagcgacg actggtccgc cctccgagac gcactgtcta agctgtccca
    27961 agtgccggcg gccgaagatg tagcaacgct caaggcggct gtagcgcttg tcaatggacg
    28021 gttgcaaaag caggcgcaaa caacgcatat ccaagcggtc cttgctgcaa aattcaagcc
    28081 aacagccgag gggacatacg aggcgccggt gtacctaagc cttacattgg cggcacgcca
    28141 atacggcaca gcgctcacgc tggctgacgg cggcgtcaaa ataggtaaag gcataagcaa
    28201 agtgcggatc accgggcaag cgtatatgta tgagtccacc gctctgacac agtgcgaaat
    28261 ggacttgtac atcgtcaagg ccgacggcac ggcaacacgc attgagcggt gtatatgtac
    28321 aagatccggt aaatatgaga cctacattac cgggccaatc gttacagcag tcagcgaggg
    28381 tgacatcatt aaactggcat acatcggaaa gccagacacc tcattcatca actataacga
    28441 cgccaccatg ctgaatgtga cggttgaaga gtgggatctg tccacggcag cgggcgcgga
    28501 tctatccgca gatgatgtgc tacttaacaa atggcacacc ggcaccgcca ttgatggtgc
    28561 agcgggcagt gaaacaacct acccagcttc cgggatcagt tccgcattca tcggtgacct
    28621 gtatctcaac ctgagtaccg gcacagttta ccaatgcacg accaccggta cggcggaaaa
    28681 agccacctgg aagtatatgg cggtgctatc caatgtaggc gacggaaccg tgcaggcaaa
    28741 gcacctggca gagggtgcgg cgctggggaa catcggccta aattcaatta cgagcgccaa
    28801 aatagcagac agggcaatca agagcgccaa aattggctac ggcgccgtgg aacaagataa
    28861 catcaaggaa ggcgcggtga cgacactgaa gatcggcagc aaggcgctca aagcctggca
    28921 cttttccgat agtatcatcg gaaaaggtct gctgactgac gccttggcca aggagatcac
    28981 agacgccacg acgggccttg ccgaggtgaa agaggagctg gcaggcgcag gtgaaacatg
    29041 ggagcctgtg ttttccaaga cctttgacgc tgacaccacg gcaaaccagc agtggaacct
    29101 caccaagccc tgccgcaaga tcagactgcg catggctgtg gctgggagcg ctgccaactc
    29161 cgccgctggt gacattacag tgtacattaa ctcctatacg agtaagtgtt ttctgccgaa
    29221 tgcattccgg ttcgagactg caactactaa gggctcattc gccgttgctg aggtagagat
    29281 caccgagaat atggtgcgcg tgcaaaccaa caagagcaat atcgccagca aattcaacgc
    29341 ggccaactct atgaccagcg gctccatttg gctcgcaagt gggatcacat ttaacatttt
    29401 caaggacgcc gagggccacg gtgcaatcaa agccctgtcg tttccgacca acggcaagac
    29461 cattggcgcc ggcacccagg tggaagtatt gggggtggca aaatgaatgt agagacagaa
    29521 agtcgcattg catttcttaa ggctgagctg gcggaaacag actacctatg tttgaagtac
    29581 acggacggcg cgctgtctga ggaggagtac gcgccaatcc gcaggcagcg ggcagaatac
    29641 cgggcagaga tcaacgcctt gcaagggggt gagaccgatg tatgacgcat ttctcaccgc
    29701 cgccctgact gctgccgtgt caacggtggt aggcagtgcc gtgtctgccg ttatcgcttc
    29761 attgattgca aagaaaaaga gcaagaaagc aatggacgaa gtcaccacag cccggtacat
    29821 agcgatcgaa aacggcttgc aatctatatt gcgtgccgag atcatacggc agcacgaaaa
    29881 gcataccgag cggcactatt gccccctcta tgcgaaagaa gctatggtca aggtctatga
    29941 cgcctaccat gcgctgggcg gcaatggtat gatgaccaaa ttttataatg agattatcgc
    30001 gctcccggag gagccacaac aaaaggagga ctaaaaaatg aaagtaaccg caggaacaat
    30061 cgcaagaacc gtcgtgttgg cattttcttt actgaatgta ttgctcaatg cctttggcaa
    30121 gaacccgctt cctttcagcg atgatgaagt ctacaccgct gtgtcaacgg tagtggccgt
    30181 ggcggcttcc ctggtcgcat ggtggaagaa caacagtttt accaaggccg ccttgaaagc
    30241 agatgagaca ctggcgctgg aacggacgga gacagcagag agcgaggtca gtcatgagta
    30301 agctgtacta ttgcagacag acaaccgaaa aatgcaagtc tatccgttat cccggcaaat
    30361 tccaccccta taaatacggc acttccggct gtatctatac cagtggttgc ggagtgtgct
    30421 caagtcttat ggtgctccat aacttcggat ttacaagttt agacacggca gcctggacgc
    30481 agaaatgcct actaatgggc gcacgcagtg cagacggcac ctatatggac aaggtggctg
    30541 catacctgga aaagcactat tccattgtga gcaagagagc caagaccgtt gctgacctga
    30601 agaaccacct gaaagccggt ggcaaagcta ttgtatgcgt cagcggtggc ggcaagaagc
    30661 tgttcagtaa tggcggccac tatatctata ttggcggcct ggacaagtcc ggcaacctga
    30721 tcgtgctgga tccgtactgg tatgatggca agttcaccat gactgccaat cggcggaagt
    30781 acacaaaggt caagaacgcc agggaagtgt atgtacagcc tgccgccctt gcgtctgaca
    30841 tcagcggtat ttggctgttc acaaatgcca agggtgctaa gacggtttac gcggcaagcg
    30901 atgtgaacta ccgcaaagca acacccaagg cgcctaccat taagccgggt acatatacca
    30961 ccacagcagt gcgaggcatt tacaagggcg caggtgcagc caccggccgc aagaaggtca
    31021 aggacctgac cacggacggc cggcgacacg ctacaagcag caagtcaaaa gcagacgcta
    31081 tgtttcgtgc aggcaccacc atcactgtgc tggagaccaa gctgctctcc accggcaacc
    31141 tgtgggcacg ctgcccctcc ggttggctgt gtgtgtggga aaaagacggc aacaagaagt
    31201 ttgttaagta aaggagacca aaatggcaga agcgaagaaa cccgccacaa aggcggccaa
    31261 aaaggacaag gcattcaaga tcaaggtggt gttccaagga tccgtcaggg tccacagccg
    31321 cccgatcttg ggagacgagg atgtgctctg gctggtcaag accggcgatg tgctaatggc
    31381 aaaagctgtt gacagaagca cggacacgcc gttctacgag ctggtggacg gcggctatat
    31441 tgccgccgat ccggcactga tcgaaaaagc ataaggcata agaaaagaga cccggcaggg
    31501 agtgatccca ccgggtcttt gctgttagat tttgttttca tgttccaatt tgtatgccat
    31561 tagatcaata acatactgcg gacaagggct tgcgccatat atccaatcct gcatggtgcg
    31621 cggtggcacg ccaaagaagc tgccaaaact actcatcggc ataccgctgg cgtcgaacag
    31681 ttcgccgacg ctatcaaaag caccaggcgc cacagtcaaa cggttttggc ggattgcata
    31741 agcaaggagc tgtcccaagg tcattgcttc catccactcg tcgtctgcca gctgaatgcg
    31801 cttttcctcg tccttgtcaa gggcgtagtc aaacacaatc ttgaccccag ccttgaccct
    31861 gcaagctacg cttacctttt tggtgcggcg caggtgctga atatcctccc gcacatcctc
    31921 aatcagttca gtacattcaa aggacacctg ctgtcctgca tcattcaata tagccatacg
    31981 ctcctcctta ttccagctgt gcagcttgct ccagtttatt cattaactca ctaatggtta
    32041 cgatcttttc cacttctgcg ttgccgtcca gttgaataat gcagccgaag tcaccggcac
    32101 gataaattcg gatgtgatct gcctttgcac tgaaggtcaa ctcggcatcg tcaaatatgt
    32161 ggacccagtg ttccagattc tgtaccaact gatagtggtt ggggatctct gtgtcggagt
    32221 ccacgacata cgcccggtag tcaccgtcac tgccaaagtc cagcggcgca acgataccgc
    32281 agctgcgaat ggtcaaagat gcaatgtcac tatagccgat gttcgtttgc aaataatctt
    32341 tgtaattttt catgatgttc tccttatctt gatccattat tgatttatgt gttagagtgt
    32401 gttatactaa tcgtaagggg cgggtggtag cccacccctt acttttcgct ttggttacct
    32461 ctttaagtgt tccaaggtgt ttatcgcttc atccagatct ttggactctc tgaggatctg
    32521 gatgatcaac tcaatgatgt aatcaaactg atgattagtc ataccctaac tcctttctga
    32581 tttgttaccg ctgtgagatc ctcctttctc cctctcactg tctatattat atcacggagc
    32641 ccgtgaaaag tcaagcataa tttgcaaaaa tatgaaaaaa tttagccgga caggtaactg
    32701 cccggctttt tttgtgctgt gcttttggtg aaaggtattg acaagcgctg cctccttgta
    32761 gtataacgaa aaacaaagga ggaatgaaaa atgattgtgg aagataccaa ggatttggtt
    32821 gaaactgcgg actatgtgat catcgaagct gttttagtgg atgatggact gcgttacaaa
    32881 caactttctg ttggcattaa agccaaaaat ggtgacatta tccgcataat tccaatatcg
    32941 acaatgctga tgtaaaaaaa ggccgggtag ttcagtaact gcccggtctt tttctatacc
    33001 tcgcattacc aagtactgca acgagtactg caacgccaaa agttttttat tttctctcat
    33061 tttttacaca aacggaaatt tggcttaacc aagccaaaaa tggaaacaga aagaaataaa
    33121 ggacggctaa aaaagc
//
LOCUS       XieH_2016__YSZC12003_36794_NODE_1_length_781521_cov_10.2961       32564 bp    DNA     linear   UNA 01-JUL-2020
DEFINITION  AcrIIA22-encoding prophage
ACCESSION   geneious|urn:local:
VERSION     geneious|urn:local:.:oj-c422o39:5
KEYWORDS    .
SOURCE      
  ORGANISM  .
FEATURES             Location/Qualifiers
     CDS             complement(241..483)
                     /codon_start=1
                     /standard_name="CDS"
     misc_feature    complement(771..1964)
                     /note="Geneious type: Phage_integrase"
                     /standard_name="Phage_integrase"
     misc_feature    complement(2149..2817)
                     /note="Geneious type: NTase_sub_bind"
                     /standard_name="NTase_sub_bind"
     misc_feature    complement(2814..3224)
                     /note="Geneious type: DUF955"
                     /standard_name="DUF955"
     misc_feature    complement(3211..3561)
                     /note="Geneious type: HTH_3"
                     /standard_name="HTH_3"
     misc_feature    3798..3989
                     /note="Geneious type: HTH_3"
                     /standard_name="HTH_3"
     misc_feature    4225..4542
                     /note="Geneious type: HTH_17"
                     /standard_name="HTH_17"
     misc_feature    4575..4889
                     /note="Geneious type: Vps55"
                     /standard_name="Vps55"
     CDS             4873..5118
                     /codon_start=1
                     /standard_name="CDS"
     CDS             5521..6273
                     /codon_start=1
                     /standard_name="CDS"
     CDS             6310..6618
                     /codon_start=1
                     /standard_name="CDS"
     misc_feature    6618..7028
                     /note="Geneious type: DUF1064"
                     /standard_name="DUF1064"
     misc_feature    7025..7558
                     /note="Geneious type: DAP10"
                     /standard_name="DAP10"
     CDS             7548..7715
                     /codon_start=1
                     /standard_name="CDS"
     misc_feature    7712..8029
                     /note="Geneious type: PcfK"
                     /standard_name="PcfK"
     misc_feature    8039..9718
                     /note="Geneious type: PcfJ"
                     /standard_name="PcfJ"
     misc_feature    9731..10693
                     /note="Geneious type: TIGR02168"
                     /standard_name="TIGR02168"
     misc_feature    11137..11550
                     /note="Geneious type: TIGR02473"
                     /standard_name="TIGR02473"
     misc_feature    11731..12168
                     /note="Geneious type: ECSCR"
                     /standard_name="ECSCR"
     misc_feature    12209..12622
                     /note="Geneious type: Terminase_2"
                     /standard_name="Terminase_2"
     misc_feature    12610..13878
                     /note="Geneious type: TIGR01547"
                     /standard_name="TIGR01547"
     misc_feature    13880..15433
                     /note="Geneious type: Phage_prot_Gp6"
                     /standard_name="Phage_prot_Gp6"
     misc_feature    15437..17059
                     /note="Geneious type: TIGR01641"
                     /standard_name="TIGR01641"
     CDS             17047..17286
                     /codon_start=1
                     /standard_name="CDS"
     misc_feature    17407..18069
                     /note="Geneious type: DUF4355"
                     /standard_name="DUF4355"
     misc_feature    18085..19200
                     /note="Geneious type: P22_CoatProtein"
                     /standard_name="P22_CoatProtein"
     CDS             19217..19342
                     /codon_start=1
                     /standard_name="CDS"
     CDS             19382..19768
                     /codon_start=1
                     /standard_name="CDS"
     misc_feature    20062..20556
                     /note="Geneious type: TIGR01725"
                     /standard_name="TIGR01725"
     CDS             20553..20921
                     /codon_start=1
                     /standard_name="CDS"
     misc_feature    20934..21377
                     /note="Geneious type: Phage_tail_3"
                     /standard_name="Phage_tail_3"
     CDS             21433..21873
                     /codon_start=1
                     /standard_name="CDS"
     CDS             21893..22168
                     /codon_start=1
                     /standard_name="CDS"
     misc_feature    22200..24986
                     /note="Geneious type: TIGR02168"
                     /standard_name="TIGR02168"
     CDS             24998..25366
                     /codon_start=1
                     /standard_name="CDS"
     misc_feature    25378..27924
                     /note="Geneious type: Peptidase_S74"
                     /standard_name="Peptidase_S74"
     misc_feature    complement(27970..28497)
                     /note="Geneious type: TIGR04211"
                     /standard_name="TIGR04211"
     misc_feature    28578..30458
                     /note="Geneious type: Collagen"
                     /standard_name="Collagen"
     CDS             30455..30637
                     /codon_start=1
                     /standard_name="CDS"
     CDS             complement(30687..30839)
                     /codon_start=1
                     /standard_name="CDS"
     misc_feature    30869..31129
                     /note="Geneious type: Holin_SPP1"
                     /standard_name="Holin_SPP1"
     misc_feature    31126..32043
                     /note="Geneious type: Peptidase_C39_2"
                     /standard_name="Peptidase_C39_2"
     CDS             32167..32331
                     /codon_start=1
                     /standard_name="CDS"
     misc_feature    32167..32331
                     /note="Geneious type: AcrIIA22_homolog"
                     /standard_name="AcrIIA22_homolog"
ORIGIN      
        1 atacattttg tactcctatt ttcatttttt tacttccttg tgttattttc ctttctacgg
       61 ctcgggcagc cacctacccg ggcagcccac acccttggcg ggtggccgcc cgccatctac
      121 ttttcttact taggagcgaa gcgcttctaa gatttcgatt gcgtcgtccg gtgttttgca
      181 tttcttcaag gcaccggaca caaattcaat ctacctaacc cacaggcctg accgagcaga
      241 tcaaaactgc ccggcttttt tatacctcgc atgaccaatt actgcaataa gtactgcaac
      301 gccggagaaa aagtgctgcg ccaccggcag aaaggagtaa tcaagcacag aaatataagg
      361 cactcgctgc gaaacagtcc cccggactgt ttctgccaaa tgcttcgcat ttggagcctc
      421 gtgtcgcaag ttcaaatctt gcaaataaac aaaaaaagaa gcaggacatt ccggctgctc
      481 caccggcaga aaggagtaat cggcacagag atataaggca ctcgctgcga aacagtcccc
      541 cggactgttt ctgccaaatg cttcgcattt ggagcctcgt gtcgcaagtt caaatcttgc
      601 aaataaacaa aaaaaggaag caggacattc taaagaatgt cctgcttcct tttggtcgag
      661 gtgacaagaa tataggcaca aaatttggct tagcagcggg ctttttgccg ttttgtactg
      721 caacagtact gcaacgctgt tactgccagc aagggagcgc ttctcttttc ttatccccgg
      781 gcagtatttt tctgcggggc attcgggata agctgctgca tataggcgtc tgccgcctct
      841 gtgtacttat tttcataatc tgaaaataca tcgcagtagg tgtttagggt ggtctcaata
      901 ttggcgtgac caaggcgctt ctggagcacc ttaacaggca taccgctctc aatgcagcgg
      961 gtggcgtatg tatgccgcag gctatggaga gacaccacgc cgggcacggc aggatccagc
     1021 atattgtatt ttttcaagat acgctgaaat tgtaagttga cctggctggt ggtcagtacc
     1081 ttgtgccctt tgaagtcgta gaacagcaga tccaggcggt ttggttgcca ctgctccata
     1141 tattcggaca gaatacggta tggggcgtcc gtcaggctca agagccgctg cccggcgtag
     1201 gtcttagtct tggtgcctat gacggcgtgg tccgtctggt ccttggtcac cgtgcgccgc
     1261 acattcacgg tgcggaatgt caaattgaca tcgtgcacat ccaaagcgtt gatctcgccc
     1321 atacgcattc ctgtgcagag cattaacatc atctgctccc agtagcggca gccacgctct
     1381 tggtcgttca tgatctgcac aaacctggtc tgctcctcta cggtcaacgc acgcaccttg
     1441 cgggtggctt tgctgctctt tggctttttc gttcctcgca taggatcctt gcggatcagg
     1501 tcgttatcaa gagctgtgcg aaagcagcgg gccagcaggg cgtagtcctt ggcgatcact
     1561 gaattagaac agctggtgat ctctattagg tattgggtca cctgcggtgg ccgcacagct
     1621 tgcagagggc agtcgcctat ggagctggcg gcgatccgct tacagctggc cagtttacgc
     1681 aggtaggtgt tgtcccctat ctggtttagc gcccggtctg tctcgacaag tgataagata
     1741 tactgggcaa cggtgatctt gtccggctct attacagagc cggtggcaag ttcatttttc
     1801 agagcgtcca gctttgcccg cacatctgcc tgccgcttac cgtatatcgt ctttcttttc
     1861 ggcttgccgt tggcgtccac gcctatagtc agctgggcag cccataggcc tttactctcc
     1921 accttgtaga tggatccgtc tccatttcct ctttttcttg gcattgtact cactttctcc
     1981 tttacacagc agcgggcagc cctaaaaaag ggcgcaaaaa tgccctgctt gatttatcgg
     2041 cagggatgtg gtacaatatc cagtgttggg tgggttatgt actacatatc ctgcttatcg
     2101 gctctatcct gttggcgcag ggtagggctt tttttatttt gttgtgattt actctaactt
     2161 cccggccaac gcctgaaatt gatggagata gttgtctttg atgtcctcaa agatcttggt
     2221 ggcctctgcg tcatcgtaca ggtgcgtggt caggttgcgg gcattcagaa tctccaccca
     2281 caccaggtcg ttgtccacaa ggccgtcagc aaaggcctgg cgcatcaccg gtttggggct
     2341 gttcacttcc gtatagccct gctccagcag atactcacgg caggttttcc acgccagctc
     2401 ggtgcagaat tcaaagcgct ggatcacacc gtcacgcacg gtggaattgg gcagcttgtc
     2461 ataatcggca atggcctcca ccagtcgctg caccgcgtct ttgaatttgt cgcgcttttc
     2521 ttcatatttg ctcattaagg atacaccgtc cttttctata ttctgaagta gcttggggtc
     2581 tgtgtccgct cggacaaaga ccaggtcaaa gtccagcagg gtgggcaggt cctcaatggc
     2641 ctgggcaagc tgcgcctgcc gtcctcggtc gtctataccg tagatagcca ggtcgatgtc
     2701 gctgcgctgc cggttgtcac cacgcgcccg ggagccgtaa agcaccacct tagctgcgcc
     2761 gtactgccgg ccgatttttg caatttgtct atataattct ttcatttctt cactcatgct
     2821 atctcacatt caaagtagaa ttccaacgcc ttatggatga attcttccgt cacattgaaa
     2881 tactcggcca actcgtaagg ctccaggccc tggcgcagct gcacctccaa ctcggccttg
     2941 gggatcaact tttttaccgc ccacttatct gcccggcgtt cgtgcttact gcgccggtca
     3001 agcggggcat ataggttgta gaacgacccg gttatgcagt gcccggcttc gtgggcaagg
     3061 cggcagcggg cctctgcggt gctctccagg ctctgctcgt ccaatgctat gtaataatca
     3121 tcgccgatat tggcagacgc agacttggca gcgggcatac tgcccagata tacctctatg
     3181 ttgttgcgct cgatctcatc gaacagggac tcagttgttg tcattctctc tctttctctt
     3241 atctttgata aattctacaa aacctttaac ttcgttccac atctcgtcgg taacctctcc
     3301 gtcaccacca aatagtgcca ctttggctat ctcctccgga ctttgttggt ccgggggatt
     3361 ttttatgtcc gtatttccca aaaggtagtc cacagacacg ccaaagtgtt cggctatagc
     3421 agttaaagcg tcagctgacg gtatgctacc atagcgccac cggccaacag tcgctttgga
     3481 ataaccaagt gactgcccaa cgccggtcgt agtgccgccc tcttctttgc agagtgcagt
     3541 aaatctctcg aaaaaatcca caattttgcc tcactttttt tgtgcataat cacgaaagta
     3601 cgcaaatgta gacttttggt gttgacaagt acactctggc agcctataat ggcaactgta
     3661 gtcaacaaat gcggactcgc gctgttatct taggtctcag aacagcctca ttatagcacg
     3721 cttgtacgca tttgtaaact acaaaatgca aaaaagtgtg catttgtgca caaaagcaca
     3781 gaaaaggagg taacacaatg gacgagtgga tcgctgaggc tatcggaaaa atgcacatca
     3841 acaagatcac acaagttgag ctcgcgcagt atatgggtta cacgcgcagc tacatcagct
     3901 caatactgat tggccgacgc aaaccgcccc aggcaaaaga gcggatcctc ggcgcaatca
     3961 acgagatcat cgcagagcgc aacaactaaa tacacggcca gccttttggg cggcggcaga
     4021 actaagcagg cagcgggacc tttttcactt cttctctttt ttcttttctt tttttgtcaa
     4081 attaccccct atgtccctgc ttccggtgcc cgccccaccc aacatcacat ttatcgccaa
     4141 cggcacttct gccgtgcagc gggcagcttg cggctctgcc gcttgcccaa ggggctggcc
     4201 aaataatcga aaggagaaat aataatgaaa gtacccatca acaaggacag tccgttggca
     4261 atggacgact tcgacgccgc cgtacagcag cgtatggagc gcctgcaaag ctacatcgac
     4321 ctgatccgca ccgccgaagc agtagaggaa gaggtcaagg ccaagggtac aaaactgtat
     4381 cttggtccgg aagatgtggc ggcatacctg aattgcagca ttccaacggc acggcagtat
     4441 atgcaccgtc cgggcttccc tctcattcag ctgggagaga acggaaccaa actggcagta
     4501 tttgccccgg cgttccacgc gtacaatgcc ggaaaatact aatttgcagt caactgcaaa
     4561 gaaaggacaa gccaatgacc aagagagaaa aggcaggcgc agtcctggtg gtcgccggct
     4621 tcctactggt actgtttggc tgctgcctgg tggcggacaa cccctattgg tgggtgtccg
     4681 tagtgatcag tggcaccggc tgcgcattga tcgccctggc ggtgttcgtg ctgcccaagg
     4741 acgaccggga gccgcagccg gacaaacagc tggtgatcga ggacgaaaac cacaaggtgg
     4801 tgctgctggc accgctgaca gactttgaat tggcgtatct gcacgccgta aaactgggaa
     4861 aggatgatga aaatggaaga ttacattgat ttggtaattg ctaagctgga tggggaccac
     4921 attgttctgc gagcgccgtg gaacacagtc agagccggtg acaccgtgta tgtgcgtggc
     4981 gacggcaatt acgaggcgct ggaagtcatc gcagaacgga aaactaaggc actgatggaa
     5041 ttgccgaaag tgaccgccat tatgctgccg ctggaatatg acgaaaacag cagcgagcaa
     5101 aaagaaaaag ccgactgagc gaccagtcga cttaaacaca ggcggcgaaa agaaagtaaa
     5161 acgcctgcgc tatatccatt atatataagg accgcagaga agtcaaggac aagccgtgcg
     5221 gtaagggcga aaaaaggggt ctgtgctcct tttttgctcc ttgttcaaag tattattttt
     5281 aggcgtaaaa cgccaacggc agaaatatat atcgcttggc attcttcagc gggttaggcg
     5341 caggcaggag accggcggca acagggtgtg cacccgcgcc gcataatgag gagctgtgct
     5401 ctgtgggaat gtggaacacg ccggtgaacc ggtggaaaac ttgcttttcc acccgggagc
     5461 cgatcagcgt ttttcaacat ttccatagag tgccggtccg tccagaaagg agcaaaccaa
     5521 atgccatggg tgcaaaagac cacccacgca ggtaagtgta tatatattca gcggcattac
     5581 tcctcccgct acggcagcaa gaataaatgt accaggggta gcaattatgg caagacaagc
     5641 gaggcgcagg cggcggtcaa caatcgccag gcatgcctac aacaggagat gatcttcaac
     5701 gccaacttcg gacccggtga cctgaccgcc acttttacat tccgaaaggc ggacaggccc
     5761 aatgacctgc aagagatcaa gaaactgtgg accgcctata tggccaaact gcgatatgcc
     5821 tacaaaaagg ccggtgttga atttaagtgg atgagagcca ttgagacccc ggacaagaac
     5881 ccacacatcc acatggcgtt gtcaggtatt gacttgacca agctgcccag gtggccttat
     5941 ggccgggtgg agtatgtacc ggtggacgat cgagaccacc acacctacgg cgggtaccta
     6001 cgcgaggaga cccacatcaa gcaagggcac gagggcaagt acaccacagc caagtccagg
     6061 gtgtgcttta gccgcagccg taacctggtg gtaccggaac cggtatacca gatcatctat
     6121 agagaccact gggcagatga accaagagca ccaaagggct actatgtggt caaggacacg
     6181 ctgaacaact tggaggacga agtaacaggc ttcaagtatc aatcctatgt gctctgccct
     6241 gttcgggtaa agaaccagag gtacctgtgt taggaggaca aagtgacata catacagcaa
     6301 tgggaacaaa tgcgggacaa ggtgcgcaat ctggagcggg aacgccaaac acagctgatc
     6361 ttggccccgc acaacgccta tgggttcaag ctgaacatca accatccgct gatccggcca
     6421 aagtgggacg cctttaagag cgccaaaggc ctgggccaat acggtatgac cgatgatctg
     6481 cgtcgggagt ttgaggagac agtgctttca agcaagtata tgcaaaagtg cctggagcag
     6541 gagcagcagc gcattggtgc agtggagcac cagttcatcc gtatggctta cgctcctgcg
     6601 gagcaggcag cgggctgatg ggtacccaag aacactggac tgctgcccag taccaggagt
     6661 atctccggca gcgggcaaaa ggcgaaaaca aatatcacgc ggtaaaagca caaacagatg
     6721 gtcgcaccta cgacagccgg agcgagtgca agcgggcaaa ggagctgcaa ctgttggaac
     6781 ggcacggcct ggtgcgcaac ctgcgggagc aggtccctta tgagttgatc ccggcagggg
     6841 tcggcgaata ccgaaaagag cgcccggtga tttataaagc ggactttgta tatgaggtct
     6901 gccagccgga cggcacctgg aagtgggtgg tggaggacac caagggtaca aaaacaaagg
     6961 aatacatcat caagcgaaaa cttatgctgt acattcacgg cataagcgta aaggagacag
     7021 acagatgaac tttaaaaaaa tgttatcaat ttgcaagcga agcaaggcct attttctata
     7081 tgacctgcca gacggcgagc aaatgctcag taatggcagc tgcgggtaca tcctgtacgg
     7141 ccacccggaa tacacgccgg agacgctgcg tatggtcgct gacttggcag aggacgacag
     7201 cgtgatcatg acaagaatgc cgaaagcgga tctgccgctg gcagaccaat gccccgatga
     7261 agaatatgcc gccccgctgg acacctgcat tgtagccgca ggcgctgtat ggcaaccgct
     7321 gattgtaggt gcgggcatgg cgttcattaa ccgcagagcg ttacaaccta tcgaaaagga
     7381 agaagagggg tacgatctgt accggcgcgg ggacatggtg gtcgttaagt ccggcctgat
     7441 cgtgcagggc gtgatcagca caatggatct gtccaaatca gaagctgtat gccgggatct
     7501 gatcaacctg ggcacagtgg ccggtatggc cattgaggag cgcaataatg aagaatgaga
     7561 acgaaaaaac gacagttgcg atcttgacca cgatatgccg agatgtgtgt atctacggct
     7621 caatcaataa ccggtgcggc ctggacgagc cagaactgga cgagcactgc cagcgttgcg
     7681 tgctggcgca gatcaaggag gtaacgctga aatgaccgag aaaatccaaa aagccattga
     7741 taagatcgac caggaggcgg agaagatggg tagcgccacc gtgcgtctgc tatgctcaca
     7801 cattatagac cactgcctgg tcaatgatga aaacgcggac aaggtgctgg atgagggcaa
     7861 gagcctgaaa ggctgctggg atcacatcac cagcaacgcc cggaaacaag cagcgggcaa
     7921 ctgcgcagcc gtgccggatg acaccgtgta cgaatgggca gcgggctatt acggctttac
     7981 cgccgaagag accaaggcgg agatcatcga cctgctggat ctgctgtgag gtgtagatat
     8041 ggggaaaaag ctgaacacgc ttacgcagga acaggcagag aaaatctggg acggccgccc
     8101 gaaactgccg gagaaaaaga tactgacatt cgcacataag caggtgttcg tcaacgagca
     8161 gtattttttc aagcacaaag aatgcggtca cagatatggc tattgtaccg cttgcggcaa
     8221 ggatgtgcag atcgacattg agaatatgcg gctatggacg gacaagcacg cagcatgccg
     8281 ctctgcacgg cataacgaca ccgtatgctg ccccgcctgc gggcacgaag tccaagtcaa
     8341 agacgccggg cgtggccgta gtcagttggt caacgcggca gtggtagcgg taacgcagag
     8401 gacaagaaac ggtgggatat tactttcttt cgttcgggtg tacgaagact atagatacgg
     8461 ctttaaggcc gcgccagaaa tgggcggact gctgtacgcc gcatacttca atcttgggca
     8521 gcacttcgtg gctgaacgca gttactattg tgacgatatg ttcatcagcg taaaacaaaa
     8581 gccaacacga aaactgccgt gcacggtgga gccagccaaa ctggatcaca acagttggaa
     8641 gtgcacagag ggagagggag caaaactgct gggctttgaa gaggcgctgg agaaaagtaa
     8701 cctacgctat ctgccgtggg agacatacca cgaatgtgcg cagcaactgt accgtagcgc
     8761 tatagccaac tacccggtca acctgcttgg gttactgtat caatatagcc ggtacccggt
     8821 gcttacagag cgtctaataa aagagggcaa cggtgacctg gtagccgaac aggtggagtg
     8881 gaattgtaca gctggtctgg actacaagca agtggtgcct tacaaggcta tgcgactgac
     8941 caagcaggag taccgtatgt taaagacgca agacaacatt tgctgttcaa cactcaaagc
     9001 aacaaaggca ttgaaaaaat acggctgcaa aatgacagac gaaaatttcc gcttttttct
     9061 tgtttttcag cacagctgga gccagcagaa atgctataag gcgcttgatg ttttgcggag
     9121 acacctacct ccgcaaaagg cggtgaactg ggtaaaccgg caggcagctg gaggatatgg
     9181 aacgccagcc aatgtgctgt cagactacag tgactatctg gaccagtgca gtagactggg
     9241 cctggatgtt aaccgtaaag aggtagccgt accgcagaat ctgcgagatc tgcaccggca
     9301 gtattccgaa gaattgacac gccgagctaa tgaaaagaaa gcaaaagagc aagccgagcg
     9361 ggcaaagaag ttagctaagg atctgccaaa gttgaaacgc aaatatgcat acgccagcag
     9421 cgggctgttc attcggccgg ccgagggacc ggaagatctg ctaaaagagg gctgcgccca
     9481 gcacaactgc gtgtactcct gctatacaaa tccgtacctg gacagaaaga cggatatact
     9541 tttcgtccga aagcagtcgg acccggatca gtcctatgtg accgtagaat tcaaggacgg
     9601 cactgttgtt cagtgcagag ccgatcacaa ccgccccgca ccaccggatg tgcaggagtt
     9661 tatgcaagca tggcttgcat atctaaagtc aaacagaaaa gcaaaagcag tcagttaagg
     9721 aggaggactt atggataacc aaatcactac aatgcaagaa gtaacgcccg caacccagaa
     9781 agcctacgac acccacgccc ggatcctggc caatgggcag gtaatggcca gagcactggt
     9841 agatgtgtgc cacgatctta agactatgcg ggatgagggt ctatacacgg agctgggcta
     9901 tgacacattc gaggagtacg ccgagcaagc ctgcggcatt aagcagcggc aagcctattc
     9961 ctacatatca gcctatgaaa agctgggtca gaagtatatg gccgaccacg ccgacctggg
    10021 gatcaccaag ctggagctga tatcccaaat caacagttat gagcgggaag agttcgcggc
    10081 cgatgtggat ttggagagtg ccacagtcag ggagttaaag gctgaggtgg aacgctacaa
    10141 gaagcagacg gaacagctga cctttgatct tggccaggca cagagcgaat taagcgaagc
    10201 gccggagccg gtggacatgg acacactccg ttcttccatt gagcagggag ttaaagccaa
    10261 gtacagcgcc cagctggaag aattgcagca gcgggccgac gcagcgccgg acccggaggc
    10321 aatccgaaag gaagcgaaaa aggaagccgc caaggaatac aaagctaagc tggcaacggc
    10381 aaaggcagac gccgaggaaa agaccaaagc cgctgtggaa aaactggagc aggaaaaggc
    10441 agacctgaaa cggcagttgg acagcagtgc caccaaactg gacgccgctg ttcggcaagc
    10501 aaaggcagcg ggcgcagaca cggatgtagc cgcctgccgg gtgtatttca ccgaactgca
    10561 acaaaccgcc gcaaaggtac aggagctgat cggcaagatc aatgccaagg acccggccac
    10621 cggagccaag ctctccgccg ccgttattca agttttgcag tcgactgcac ggaatttgga
    10681 ggtggcacaa tgacctgcga gcaatgttac caccgtgatg tgtgttggca ccgcatgacc
    10741 atttacggtc catacgcact aatgggaata aacactggca acatgaaagc gtggtgcgcc
    10801 aactgtaagc caaagacaca gatcatagaa ctatcaatgc aagtttccca gtcgcttcat
    10861 gatgagttga cgaagtactg cgcagaaaga gtggtagacg aactatagat ccggagagga
    10921 gaaaaacatg gaagaaatta aaaagagctt gtggaataag aaaagggcag acaccgaacg
    10981 cggcaacggc gggttcggaa gtacagggag gtgagcagga tgtgtatagc agcacaaatt
    11041 attcttgtgg ctggggcggt cattgttgca tttttcggcg tgatcggctt tggtccgaac
    11101 tttaataaat gagcggaata aaaagcagga ggaaaaatga cgaacaacga aaagaaggaa
    11161 tggctgcaac gctatcggga gtgctgggcg gaggttgaga ttacacaaca ggagatcgaa
    11221 gaactgaaca gccgggcgca aaagatcacg gcttccctct ctcccacgcc gggaggcggg
    11281 cagcgggcag attttacctt gacggtagat cgcattatag aactgaaaga gaagctggac
    11341 caacaagtcc ggcttgctct gttgcagcgg gcagaaattg agactgctat tgagcaggtg
    11401 cgcagtccgt tgcaccggcg tgtgttgcgt cggcggtatt tgaacggtga cacttttgag
    11461 aagattgccg tagacgaaga tattacatac aatcacctgg tctctcgcat tcacccgcag
    11521 tccctggata tgctggaatg cgaaaaataa aaaaccacta tgcaatgcat gttgatgtta
    11581 tagtatgcag gttgccgtct gtgttatagt ataaactgcc aaacagattg aaagagcgct
    11641 ccaaacggtg cgctctttgg tttttgtctt tgtgctttcc ctttctaaaa tgcggttact
    11701 atgaggctca ttttcagatg tgctataatt atggtgagcg aaagggggga aaacaaatac
    11761 atgcgtaaac gctctgaaaa acctttaggc aagcagcaga agaaaaatcg tgaagtcctg
    11821 gagtacgaag aggtcaagac agaactgacc aacatttctc cggcagaacg ccggcgcaaa
    11881 cgcattatgg ctgagacgga tgtgaaatcc gcatccaaat tctttaatgc gtctatggca
    11941 gcagagtttt ctttaattgc gactatgact tcttggatcg ttgcacttca caatgactgt
    12001 aaaggagtga taagctatat cgtccttgtc gtagtgatcg tggccgctat cgttgcatca
    12061 gttgctttgt tgtttacttg gataaagaaa aatatccatc ttgaaaaagc ggtactaacg
    12121 cttgagatac tggatgaatt ttttccaaat agcaaacaga aaaaataaca gcatataatc
    12181 cgtgattatt acaaaggagg tgagcagcat gggcaaagag accttaacac ctaaacaaag
    12241 gctgttctgt tatgaatatg tgctcgacca taacgggaaa cggtcttacc aggctgctta
    12301 cccaaattgt aaggcgcccg ggagcgcaga aagccaagcg agtcgattgc taagaaatga
    12361 taaggtaaaa aaatttatcg ctgacctgga aaagcgaaag ctggacaagt tggatttcac
    12421 cgcaacggat gtgctgaacg cgctgtgctc cattgggttt gcagagacgg caaagccgcc
    12481 gaatacatct gatcgggtga aagccctggc agagcttctg cgtcactttg aattggcccg
    12541 agggcatgaa gatgagcaga cagacgatgg cttcttggaa gccttggagc agaaagcggg
    12601 tgaacaggca tgggaagaat aagcaccttt cattttcagc cattctccgc caagcagctc
    12661 caggtgctca cctggtggtg caaaacatca cctgtgagcg acaaaaacgg aataattgca
    12721 gacggcgcta tacgatccgg taagacggtg agtatggcgc ttagctatat tctgtgggct
    12781 atgagtacct acagcggcat gaactttgcc atgtgcggta agacaatcag ctcctttcgc
    12841 cggaatgtgc tttcttttct gcctgcaatg ctgcaaagtc gcgggtatca ggtaaaatac
    12901 agccgtagcg acaatgtgct tgtggtgacg cggggtggta cggaaaacgc gttttatatc
    12961 ttcggcggca aggacgaaag cagccaggat ctgatccagg gtatgacttt ggcaggtgtg
    13021 tttttcgatg aggtggcttt aatgccccag tcctttgtgc agcaggccac cgcccggtgc
    13081 tctgtcagtg gtgcaaaatt ctggttcaac tgcaacccgg ataacccaca ccactggttt
    13141 tatgaagaat ggatcctgcc ggagaagcgg caagaaaagc gaatactcta cctccacttt
    13201 acgatggacg acaatttgtc cttaacagag gaggtcaaag cccggtacag aacgatgtac
    13261 gcgggcgttt tttatgctcg gtatattctg ggcgaatgga aagtggcaga gggcctgatc
    13321 tacgatatgt ttgacgaaag ccggcactgt attccgctgc cgccggataa cgaactgcaa
    13381 ggttctgcct atatcagtgt ggactacggt acgctaaacc ctacggtgtt cctgatgtgg
    13441 cgcaaatacc atggcaaatg gctatgcacc aaggaatatt actattccgg gcgggagaac
    13501 caccggcaaa agacggacgc cgagtacgca gatgatctgg tacagttctt ggggaacacg
    13561 ccatacacct gcgtagtcgt agacccatcg gcggcttcat ttataactga actgcaaagg
    13621 cgggggctca aggtattaaa ggcggataac gcggtgctgg atggaatccg taccgtatgt
    13681 acgctattgc agcgggcgga tctgctgttc agcaaggact gcacccgtac cattgcggaa
    13741 ttttacgcct accgttggta tgacaaagcg gctcaggcag gccgggatga gccggtcaaa
    13801 caggacgacc acgctatgga cgctatgcgt tactttgtaa gcacggcgct ggggcggatc
    13861 gtaacaagga ggacatagaa tgatacttta catgaaccgg cgcgatgtgc cgaaccttga
    13921 ccggggcgag ttgccttctg cggtgatcga ttatgtgatc ggtaaagcaa ataaatatga
    13981 aagacggtgt cgcgccctat atggtcggta tatcggtgtt ccacagcttc accgtggaga
    14041 tgaagaggat gatgtgcggg cggaggccaa ctatgccaag tatatcgtag atattattcg
    14101 cggctacttc ctaagtgagc cggtaaagta cgattgcaac gaccgggaca agaaagacag
    14161 tcaggcgcag ctttccctgg tgtctacggt tgaggccaag ctgaatcggc aaaacggcac
    14221 cctggtccgc cacaacgctg tggatgagga caaagacggc ctttgcgatt tgtgcggaaa
    14281 gaagattgac atttccgccg ttatggcggc ctaccatagt cagaatatcg ctaccgtaga
    14341 tcaacgaaac ggaaaggcca tgggtatata tggcgaaagc tgtgagctgc tatatgccag
    14401 cacagaggag caaccacgcc cgcgatccgc agtgtatgcg ccggatcaga tcgtgctggt
    14461 gcaagatgat accgtggagc acaaagactt gtttgcgctg tggtttgagc agcgggagcg
    14521 cacagaccgc agccggtact atgcggtaac agtctatacg gctacccagt atcagcagta
    14581 cgaaagcaca tcgctggata aagaaaacta tgtgtacaac ccggtgggtg caccggtgcc
    14641 acacttcttt gatgaggtgc cggtggtgtg ttatgagaac aacgaggaga gacaaggcga
    14701 ctttgaacag gtggccaacc tgatagacgc ccgcaatgcg ctgctgtccg atcgcctgac
    14761 ggacaaacgc aagttcgtca attctatttt agctgcttat ggtgcggtat tgccgccgga
    14821 gacgatggca gccgcaaagc aggatcactt tgtagatggt attccacagg acgcccggtt
    14881 ggaatatgtg caaaagacct ttgatgagaa tgcattgaag gtgctggacg atacgctggt
    14941 atcggatatt cataaaatga ctttaacccc ggatatgaca gaccaggcct ttgcgggcaa
    15001 cgccagcggc gtggcgctga aattaaagct gctggccttg cacctgcttg taaaaagcaa
    15061 aatgagtgct atggaggcgg gcttaaagaa acgctggagg ttatataaca actggctggc
    15121 ccataacgga attgacccgg tatctgtgga cgatgtggat attgtgttca ctgtggccct
    15181 gcccattgat gaggcgcaga tcgtgcagat ggtgtgcacc ttgaagaacg ccggactggt
    15241 tgatgatcag acgctgctgt cactgttatg gttcgttaag gacccggcgg aggctgtgga
    15301 gaatatgaag cagcaaaagc aggagaacca gcaacaatat atggacagct tcacagccaa
    15361 cacagaggat aaggctgacg aaaaggaaca gtcggcggat caggaacagc aagacaaaga
    15421 aaaggacgct taacctatga aagcagcaga gtattggaaa aggcgaacgg ttgacctgga
    15481 gcacctgctg caagcgcgca ccaccgctac aatggtggag gtcaaccgta tgtacgccca
    15541 gggtgtagag cagctcaacg agcaaattga gcgtattctc cgccggtatg ttaaaaacgg
    15601 tcagatcagc caggcttatg ccttgcagct gctgagcgca ggccaaaccg cagaggagcg
    15661 ccggcgtttg ctggaacagc tgcaacagac taaggaacca caggcacggc gtgaattgat
    15721 cgctatgctg gacgctcctg cgtatgcgga ccgtatcagc cgtttgcagg ctttacaaaa
    15781 cgctattcgt gcggaagccg tagccatggg cgtgcgggag gaacggcttg cgaaagcgcg
    15841 actgacagat accctcaaac aagcgtacta ccgcactata tttaacgacc aaaagcagaa
    15901 tggtctatat gacttccgct tgatcagtga ccgccgtgta caggccgcac ttacccataa
    15961 gtggagcggc aaaaactatt ccgatcgtgt gtggaagaat aacgccgcct tttgcaagcg
    16021 gttgcagcgc acgattgagg tggggtgtat gacgggtatg accctgcacg atatggagga
    16081 gcggttgctg gaggactgca taggtgcaga cagcgacagc gggcaacgct attgtgccag
    16141 ccgcctgatc cgtacagagg tcaatcactt ctccaatcaa ggctttttag agggctataa
    16201 ggcagcgggc attacccggt atcggtttat ggctactctg gacctgcgca cctccgccgt
    16261 ctgccgccag ctggacggca aggccttttt ggtggaagag gcaaaagcag gcgagaacct
    16321 gccgcctatg cacccttttt gccgcagtat tactgtgccg gtggtgagta accgccccgg
    16381 cacccgctgg gccagggacc cggtaaccgg caagtccaag accgtaccgg cagatatgac
    16441 ctatagccag tggtatgaga aatatgtgga gaaaaagggt ggcgttatcc gtggtgctca
    16501 ttctccaaag gataaggctg atggtcaaat aaggcccgga aaaccggtcc acttggggca
    16561 tatcgatccc aattcagaag aagagcgtaa tgcttatgtg gaccatttca ttgatgaata
    16621 tgggaatgcg gaatacgaat atatgctggt agtggatagc aaaggggatg tgtccttact
    16681 aaccagcaaa ctccctgaca tgatcgatat gacagatgtt gatattacga tgaaagggag
    16741 ctataatata cataaccacc cggcagcaga aacacaattc tcgtttagtg atgatatgga
    16801 tgttccatat atgcttgatg acggcacgaa aattatggag gcattcgact acaaataccg
    16861 ctatcgctta gagcagatgg atggcgtgac aaaagaacag tgggtggagg caaggtcaca
    16921 agccgaagga aatatgttgt caattatgca ggatagaggg cttgatttat cagattatga
    16981 agagtatgca aagcatatac tcatagaaga gtcttgccgc attttaggaa aaggggtgta
    17041 caccagatgg aaaagataaa actctacgac gctgaaaaag aagaactttt ggcgcttgga
    17101 agagaatatt ctgttcgtag agagaaaatc ctcaaagagt gggagaaaga attgaaaaaa
    17161 ggttatcgct atgaacggtg caatacaccg gaaatgcttg cgctggaggc cgaggttaaa
    17221 cgccggtatg gtgaaatact ggaaaagtac aaggcgctcc gtgcagagca agaacaagat
    17281 caataatcca cagaaagcag agttgcagat tgcgaccctg ctctttttat acccattttc
    17341 aggctatgcc tgtgggatat atcatttaac gaaccggcag cgtacggttt gggaaaggag
    17401 tcagcaatga caaaacagta tgccgagaac ggcaccaatg aggagcgcag tcaagtgtgc
    17461 gcacgcttgc cgctgcaaat ccagttgttt gccgaagaac ccggcgaagc aggagcagac
    17521 accaacacag agggggcagc gggcgacacc ggcgccaact ccgatggggg caacaccact
    17581 ccgacatttg acgaactgct gaaagacaag aaattccaaa gtgaatttga cagcagggtc
    17641 agcaaggcgc ttgccacggc cagagccaag tgggaagaaa gcgccaaaga gcaggcggac
    17701 gaagccaaaa aactctccag tatgaacaaa gaggagcgag agcggtataa cctggcaaaa
    17761 gatcgtcagg catttgaaca ggaaaaggca gcctttgcca agaagcagct ggaaacggct
    17821 gttgcggctg agctgctcca gcgtaagctg cctgtgcagt ttgccgcaat cctgaccggg
    17881 aatgacgcca ctgcctcgca aaagaacctg gagatttttg acgccgcatt tcaagaggca
    17941 gtacaggccg ctacgaccgc caacctgcga ggcaaggatt tgccgccggc aggtaaggaa
    18001 gcagcgggcg acaatgtacc gcccacagac ttccgcgctt atgaggcgtg gagaaaaaat
    18061 aacggctaat aggaggaata agaaatgccg aatacgattt taacccccaa tgtcattgcc
    18121 aatgaggcac tgatggtact gaaaaacaac ctggtgatgg ccaacctggt gcaccgggac
    18181 tatgagaacg aatttgtgaa ggttggcgat acggttaccg cccgccgtcc cagcaaattt
    18241 gtggccaaga actttaccgg cgctgtggat ccccaggatc tgaacgaggg cggtgtggcc
    18301 gtgaagatgg accggctgcg cgatgtgact gtgcagatta cttctaagga aatgtccttg
    18361 gatctgcgtg acttctccgc ccaggtaatt gaaccggcta tgactgcgat cgccagcgcg
    18421 gtggacgcag atgtactggc gactgccgta gagggggccg gtcgcaccgt gaccgcttcc
    18481 ggagagagtg caaccaagcc cattaaggat attgccaagg tgggcagcta tctggacttc
    18541 gccggtgtgc cggtacagaa ccgccgcctg gtgctgaacc cctcgcacaa ggtgctgtat
    18601 gctacggacg acaacctgtc caaggtgtcc tatgccggcg acggcaacgc cctgcgggac
    18661 gcagaactgg gcaaggtgta caccatggac acctacatga gccagaacgc accgtatccc
    18721 tacggttatc tggacaatgc cgttggtact gccaagactt ataaagtcag tggtactgcc
    18781 ggtgagagta aggtggcgct gtcctctgtg actgctgcta ctgccacggt gaaaaaaggc
    18841 gactgcttta ttgtggacgg ctatgtgtac cattttgccg cagacgctac ggctgccagc
    18901 ggcgcggtgg ccgaggtggc tattgaccag cccttgcacg ctacactgtc tggaaaggac
    18961 gccactgtga tctctgcgcc tacatcagta gggttccacc gcaacggcgt ggcactggtg
    19021 acccgtccta tggatctgcc gatgggcaac aagaacgcct atgtggcttc tgcggacggt
    19081 ctgggtgtgc gtgtggtctt tgactacgac agcacccaca agatcgacac cgtatccttt
    19141 gatattctgt acggcgtgac cacgctggac aagaatatga tcgtcaaggt gcagggctaa
    19201 gcccggggag gtacaaatgg aaaaggtaac cgttgtacag ggcaagaccc aagtggtcat
    19261 tgatcggagt tgtctgccgg cttatttgaa tgccggttgg cagctgcaag aaaaagagga
    19321 tacaaaaaag ggcgccaaat aaggcgcctt ttcttatggg gtgatatgtt tgactgatga
    19381 gatgaaaaac aaggctctgc ggctgctgcg ggccgctgcc gggcgttacg acaagatatg
    19441 cgaggcctgg tacgcacacg ccggtgaaga gctggatttg cagctgtttt tggatatggc
    19501 agaggacgat tgcctgacct atttgggcac gcaagagctg ccgccggtgg ttaccgccac
    19561 cacgctggca aaacttgctt ttgtgcactt gaacggcgtt gtacaggatc gggattatgg
    19621 cgtaaagagt gcgtcctata cggagggcag cgtatctatg agcgagacct ataccacccc
    19681 tgcggagcag gagacagcca ttgccgacct gctccagccg tacaacagat acagggaggt
    19741 gcgcacctgt gaaagcaaaa acacctaagt cgtggactgt aaaatcacgg attttctccg
    19801 cacagacgat cagagacagt gcttacgact ttgagcagaa cacatacagt gctacacctg
    19861 ccgttttgta tttgtgctgg cagccggtat ctgcttctgc ccctattgag gagcgggggc
    19921 gggtgctgtc tgccgggtat caagccgtgt tgtatgaccc tgtgggcgta cggcccggcg
    19981 acctggtaca ggtagagggt attggctggc tggaggtgga gaccgtgcag cggttcctac
    20041 attatcggtt gttgacagcg aatgccacag agaggagggc acctggtgga aacgaacatt
    20101 gagatcgaaa agctgggtgc ctatgccaag acgctgcaac gcaccgcaga tcatctgctg
    20161 gacaacttgg agcggcagat gttgcaggac gcagaggata tggccggccg tcagcgcagc
    20221 aactgcccgg aggacaccgg actgctgcgg gagtctatcg ccgccttttg cgagcgtgac
    20281 ggtgatcggg tgaccgcagg cagccgtacc aatatgcagt atgcggccta tgtggaattt
    20341 ggaaccggac ctgtgggtga cgaaaagggt acaccgctgg acagtgagct gggtattgtg
    20401 cgcaagcatg agccttggac tgcgtatata cccggctacg gatttcgcag gttgaaaggc
    20461 cgcttgccgg cgctatttat gtataacggc atgcaggaaa tgcagccggt gattgcagag
    20521 cattatggta cggctataca ggaggcgatc aagtgaaaaa ctaccgtgca gtgatccggg
    20581 ataccttaaa atccgtacag tcggacattc cctatgacat taagatggca tttccggaga
    20641 gcaaaccggc aggtaacctg atcacatttt atgagatcac caatacaggc acggaactgg
    20701 cgtgcgtaga tgtgatcgcc tatcaggtgg atctgtggtt tatgaccttg ccggacctgt
    20761 tggaattgac ggaaaaggta gacgaggctt tgacctcgct gggcctgatc cggcaatttg
    20821 cgtcctcgga cgcactgtta catgacccca gcggttattt gcgcaaatca ttgcgttacg
    20881 gccgtcgggt tgatacaaga accaatcgac tgatagatta aggaggattt tatatgaacg
    20941 aaacaaagcc ggaacgcggt cttgcgtcca aaggcattga ggtatatccc aactataccg
    21001 gctccacagc caagtgcctg aactacgcca cccaaatcgg cgatttgacc aagggcgaac
    21061 gggaagaact ggacgccact tgctatgacg atgatgtgga acacagcatt accggtattc
    21121 gcaagaaagc agacgccttt gaggtgactt ttctgtacaa cgcaaaggac gccacatcgg
    21181 attatcgggt gctggcagct ttggaggacg ccggtgtgtc cgtacccatt atggttaagc
    21241 tgccggacgg caccaagttt aacaactctg gtgtgcccag cctgaagatt aagggacctg
    21301 gcgtaaacag cctgatggag gctactgtct cttacaagct ggacggcgac tggagcagag
    21361 agttccccgc cgcgtaaatc gactattcgg gaggcgggtg accgtctccc tactttttag
    21421 gaggaaataa caatgaatga accccatata gtaaccagaa catacgattt gcagttgact
    21481 gcaaacgaga cggtgcactt gcgcctgacc gtggctgccc agctgcgact gaaaaataga
    21541 tttaaggagg acgccctgga tgtaatcctc agcgcttcca gtgacccgga gcggctgctg
    21601 gccgtgctgg atgaggcact gcactttaac gataatccca acggagatat gaccggtgag
    21661 gctctgtatg acgctttggt agacagcggc gtcagcggta tggacgcctt ttcaaacatt
    21721 ctctttcagc tggccaatgt gtctggtcta ctgagcgata tgcaggccga gaaactttca
    21781 gccggcattg aaaagatgct caatgctgct tttgacggcg tggagaagtc cgcagagagt
    21841 gcggacaagc cgtccacttc ctttcgggag taattactgc acaacggagg atatgatcct
    21901 ggaggccaac gcttatggct tgtcgttttc cgtcattctt tctatgactt acggagagct
    21961 aaagcgttac attctgttcc atcgtgattt ggaaagaagg cagtatcaaa acctgtcaca
    22021 aatcgcctat atccaagccg gggtaattgc tgctgcggtt gccggggagg atgtgggcgc
    22081 tgtgtacgac cttttccctt attggacagg ggatgatgtg ctggatattc aagcggccaa
    22141 agcaatggct tactttgatc agttttaatg attgaaaaac aagaaaagga ggtgattttg
    22201 tggatcagga attggtaaca cgatttactg cggatattag ccagtacaaa aagagcatgg
    22261 cctctctcca agccgatctg aagcagctgt ccggcgtgac ggataaaatt aagacggtga
    22321 ctgccaaggc aatgtcttcc gcctcttctg atacaaggaa gatgggaaag caggtggata
    22381 cgcttattaa gagccaggag cgcaatgtgc aggccgctat gagcagtgct gcgaaaatat
    22441 ccgagtatac ggcaaaagcc agacagctga aagaccagct gcacagccag gacgaaacat
    22501 acaagcagtt gtccagccgc ttaaaagagg taacggccac ttaccgggca cagcaggagt
    22561 ttttgaagtc ttataagaat ggcattgccg gtgtcagcag tcagtaccag gagatggtag
    22621 actggatcca caaaatggaa acagcgtcga ccagcggcat gacgatcaat cagatcgaac
    22681 agcagcgggc ggctatcaat cgtataaaga acgatttaga agtctttgac ggcgagctga
    22741 aagaggttgg actgaatccg aacaacttga aaacggactc cctggacaag ctgaaaaacg
    22801 aaatccgcaa aacttcttcg cagattctca aaacaaagag cgcaatgtca cagaccacgg
    22861 cgcagattaa caaaacgaat gcggatatag caacggaaag cacccgcttc tccaacttga
    22921 aatcgtctat atccagaaat gctcctgcgc ttaagagtat gagcaagcag ctcaagcaaa
    22981 ccggcgatgt ttccgcagca gggaaactga aaaaaggctt ctccggttta aagggaatat
    23041 ttggaaatat cggatctgca gcgggcgccg cttttggcaa ggtgcatagt cacctgaaaa
    23101 atatgcgtgc ttcttccggt acggccagca agtccctgtt gaatgtggtc aagtctatcc
    23161 gccgtatagg tgtggtatcg ctggggctga aagtgtgtaa aaacattttc ggcgagctgc
    23221 gctcggtgat caccggatat ttaagtcaga acgaggctct gaataaccgt gtagaagcct
    23281 tgaaaaatgc ttttgcaaat gctttggcac cggccatcaa tgtggttgtg gggctgttcg
    23341 aaaagctcat gccctacgcc atgagtgttg ccaatgccat tagtggtttg ctttcatctg
    23401 tggggatcgc ttcgcaggta aatgccacgg ccaccgctgt gggcaagacc acaaaagaga
    23461 cgaaaaagct gtctcaagcg cagaaagaac tgtacggatt tgaccaaatc actaaggtta
    23521 gtgatgatca gcaagacagt aattcgtccg gtgcgtctac agccaatacg ccggcagcgt
    23581 ccgacaagtt ctccgcttat ttggagaaaa tcaagaacct gtggaaaagc ggcgactttg
    23641 agggaatcgg cgaacaaatc gccggttctt gtaataagat tattagcaag atcaatgcac
    23701 tggactggaa aggcatacag gacaaagtca acggcgctgt cagcggtatt gccaagagcc
    23761 taaacggctt catccgtgac ttcgactggg agggtgccgg acaaattgtt ggtaacggtg
    23821 tgaacaccgt cttcggtgcg ctggacacct tcctgaccac attcgatttt gcagctcttg
    23881 gcgcaggctt tgctaaaaac ctgaacggta tttttaacac cattgattgg ggccaggtgg
    23941 caaagaccct gtccgacgca atcagcggtg tgttcaagac cattgccggc tttttggaaa
    24001 acctggactg gcgcgggctt gcaacggcgc tggaaaactt cataggcggt attgattttg
    24061 gtggaatggc aagcgctctg tttgaagcac ttggtgcagc tttaggcggc ctgtgcgcgt
    24121 ttctgggaca gctgatctct gacgctgtgt ccggcataca gtcctatttt ggcgacaaga
    24181 tcaaagaagc cggcggcaat gtggcccagg gcatttggga cggcatcatt gacggcattg
    24241 gagatgcatg gaagtgggtt aaggaacaca ttttccaacc gtttatcaat ggtttccaaa
    24301 aagcgtttga gatcaaatcg ccgtctaagg ttatgaaaaa acagggcggc tttatttccc
    24361 aaggtctgtt tgacggtatc ggcgatctgt ggaaaaaggt cagccaaaaa ttcaaaggat
    24421 ttaaggacgg cgttgttaat ttctttaccg ggaaaaatgg cgttgtatca aaagtcaccg
    24481 gccttggcgg taagatcgtg accggcttaa agaacggcct gaagaatttg aaagccacct
    24541 ttaccaatgc gttcaaaggc cccttaaacg gtgtgatcaa actggtcaac aatatggttg
    24601 gcaagatcaa tgacaaactg ctgattagcg ttggcagcac gctgtctaag gtacttagtg
    24661 ctctgggcgt gagcgtgacc aacggccagt accagttgtt ttctatacct actatcccag
    24721 agctggaaaa gggcggcgtg ctgaaaaaag gccaggtcgg tctgttggag ggtaaaggtg
    24781 ccgaggctgt tgtgcctttg gagcgaaaca cccagtggat cagcaaggta gccgcaatga
    24841 tggtgcaaat gctgggtagc agcgggcagg cggtcaatgt aacgatcccg gtatatgtgg
    24901 gcggcaagca tttaagcacg gtggtgctgg acgatgtgaa ccaaacagaa aagaaaggcc
    24961 gtgacccagt tgcggctaca gcgtaaggag ggacggtatg ccactatata ttgacggcac
    25021 caaaatgcca aacccatcat tcaatgccat atcctgttca gatgaaaagg tgtggtcctc
    25081 taacacgggc cgctccaagt cggcttatat gaacggcagt atcgttcagg tcaaaaaaac
    25141 aaggcagctg tcctttccgc ccttgactcg ggcggaattg gacaagctga acggcgtgat
    25201 caacaatgcg agtaagcctt ggcattccat caagctggag gatacttccg ggaatacggt
    25261 gttttcgttc aactgctact ttggtacgcc cagttggaca acctattccg gtgccaggga
    25321 ttgccggtat ttcatcaact acaaagtaga cgccatcgag cgctaaagga gtattttatg
    25381 tacaagacaa gcacagcttt taaccgggcc atcaaaaacg gtgaacggat ctatgtaaag
    25441 gtcaaatgtg gcaatttcat ttttgggtac gatgatgaaa cggatcctac aagcccaaat
    25501 gagcaaaata acattatgga gctgaatatt gaccgcagta tcagccatga cgattacgcg
    25561 ctggccaagt cctacgcttg tgggtgtaac tgcgttctgt gggctgtgcc cgccggtgcc
    25621 gtgctgcgcg ggcaaaaaac cgtggtgtac tttggctgta tggtcaacgg tgcagtggag
    25681 tgggtgccaa tgggcgtgtt ttatccggaa aaggtcactc ggtctggcga atgtaccact
    25741 ttggaaatgt acgaccacat gtatgatctt tctatgccgt attctgccgc catcagcggt
    25801 cagcagaccc ctttggcaat cttaaaagac ctggcacgcc agggtaactt tgagttggct
    25861 gccggcgtgg agagcaaggt ctccggcttt ggcacggtag atgtttcttt gctctgcggt
    25921 acggaaacag acgaggacgg caagcagcag gtcactgcct ataatgtgaa tgatgccatc
    25981 ggttatgtgg ctgggttctg cggctgtgct gccgtctttg atcgagaagg caagttgcga
    26041 gtagatactt tcgcccaggt atatgatggt acagcagaat acgcggtgac agatgacacg
    26101 gtcacagagg tttcactggc agagacggac aaaacctacc tggggatcag ttgcaacaat
    26161 gggaataaga acattcttgc accagatagt ctgtcggtca acagcgaggt gctgtatttc
    26221 gacaacccac tgatcaccac ccaggcccaa gcggaaaaag tattcaacgc tgtgtctgat
    26281 atgatctaca tagacgatgg agaccagggc gagactgtat ttgacctggg catacagtac
    26341 cgaccgggaa gtatgacatt gctcacggcc aatccggcgt tggatagttt tgatgtgatc
    26401 acttaccggg acgataccgg cgatcaccat atccccttga tgggtgtgga gtatgattat
    26461 gatggctccg tcactatgga tgtggccgcc catgcccgtt cagaacagga gggcagctct
    26521 gccggaagca ttctttcccg catgatctct aaggctatgc agcaggtcac agcgccgttg
    26581 gcgcagcgca ttcaggacgc cacggattct atcacgaacg cagtgggcgg ttacgctgct
    26641 ttgatcgacc gggacggcga tggtgtgtca gacgcgcttt atatcggaga gtacccggca
    26701 gcggagggca agaccaaagg acgctgcctg ctgctgaata agaacggcat ggctgtttct
    26761 accaccggat tgcaaggccc atttaaggac tttgcggtgt actacaacaa aaaaaccaac
    26821 cagtattacc tgaatgctac ggacatttca gccggtagac tctccggtat tgagatcctt
    26881 gcggataaag gcacgatcgc tggatggaac atcaccgacc aagaattgta tgcggatttg
    26941 ggtagttatc gtgcatatat tcaaaagcct actaacaaag actcctgggt gttttctgca
    27001 caaaaaaaga acagcaacgg ttcatatact ggtacatggt atgtaacgat gggcggcgat
    27061 atggtatgca atggttcggt agatgtaagc ggggccctat cggtggaagg gaaaaccaaa
    27121 tttgatgccg atgtacaatt ctacaaaaaa atatatgatc ttgccggata tgaaatcatt
    27181 aatgctgcat ctggtggtaa cagccttgta attggatacg gtcagtatga gcacggagcc
    27241 aaaacatatt tagaaggcgg agatatttgc ttaagaatgc agcagaatgg caacttgcgt
    27301 atacaagcgg gatcaaaaga ttcggttgaa accagatttg tactgtctaa agtgagttgg
    27361 acgcttagcg gaagcactgc gtaccgtgat acgattgaat caaaaggcgg gtttgtgctt
    27421 agtgcgaatg gtggcgataa tgttttatac cttgtcggga agagtatatg gattgataac
    27481 gccacgacaa tcagaggcaa actgacggta caagacgata ttagactgag ttttaaatct
    27541 tcaagcggaa ccattccact ggttgtaaac acaagcggcg ttattacaac cgcaaactca
    27601 tcaaaacgat acaaagagaa tatcaaaccg gtagaagacg ctgtgctgga tccaaacggt
    27661 ctttacgatg tacaggtgtg ccagtacaat tacaagccag aatacaagga caacgaattg
    27721 gtcagcggga cgcagatcgg cgttattgca gaggatctgg acaagcatta ccccaacgca
    27781 gtgatctatg acagtgaagg gagacctgaa agctggcaag atcgtatcat gataccggca
    27841 atgcttaagt tgatccaaga tcaaaagaag caactggacg ctttgcaggc agaagtggac
    27901 gcgctgaaag caaaattgca ataaacagca aagcggctgc tccgcactgg aacagccgct
    27961 ttagagttat tagtcaatat atattcttgg agtggattta tcgccctttt tgaaatagaa
    28021 atgcctgccg ctttcatcga catatatttc ttctaacgga tcgtctcgag aagaagctgt
    28081 gtcccagtaa tatccatcgt cagaaggtat gggatcaaag tgcgcgtcag caggacgctt
    28141 cggcaccgtt gattcggttg tttctcttat tgcggctggg gctactgtgc cattcctttc
    28201 ggtgcgatac actacttgcg gttgcgtggt agtatgcttc ttctttttct tcttagtggt
    28261 tgtgggcttt gtagttgtgg tggttgcggt cgcctctgtg gctgccggtt ctgtagtggc
    28321 ctctgtgggc tgtgtagtaa caccagccag tgcactggat acagcgtgat ctaccagact
    28381 ggctgtctcc tgatcatgca ctcgatcata gtgtacccac ccaccgatac cgactcccac
    28441 cgctaccaca acggtcacca caaggatcca cactttggcc ttagacttca tcttcatctc
    28501 tcctttcact ccccaccata ccacacttcc ccgcagattg caagaaaaca ggaggtgatt
    28561 cccatgtaaa atacaaattg cagtcaactg caaacggcgg cttaggcacg ctgttttttt
    28621 atgtcaaaaa ggaggatttt atgcagacat taaatattaa ggtcacccag caggcggtga
    28681 tcttacaaaa caaagacccg gtgacagctg agaatgtcaa tcagatccgc tgtgtggtgg
    28741 agttggaccc ggcgtatgcc gatctgatca tgcgggtgtg tatgaatggg cagtttgcca
    28801 cagtggtgga cggacagtgc ttcgccccgc cgctgcaaga gggaatgtgc cgcctgggcg
    28861 tttacggcta tgctatggac ggtgagcagt tggtgcagcg tattagcccg gagccgtgcg
    28921 tgttttatgt gcgccccggt tcgtatgacc cggcagccgt ggaggcagac gcaccggatc
    28981 cgacggagct ggaggcttat tatgccaagg tgcaggcgtt gctcaaagat attggccagg
    29041 gcgtgaacgg caccacctat acgcccagcg tatccgcagc gggcgtgatc agctggacca
    29101 atgacggtgg gaaggacaac ccggagccgg tgaacattaa gggtccaaag ggtgacacag
    29161 gtccccaggg ctctcccggt aaggacggcg agcaagggcc gcaaggtgag ccgggaaaag
    29221 atggtgcagc gggtccacag ggcccccaag gtgagccggg cgcagcaggc ccacaaggtc
    29281 cccaaggaga accgggtgca gaggggccgc aaggccccaa aggggacata ggtgcgcaag
    29341 gtccccaggg tgaacaaggc cctaaaggcg acaccggccc tcagggcgaa caagggccaa
    29401 aaggtgatcc cggtcctgct ggcgcagatg gtaaggacta tgtgctgaca gacgcagata
    29461 agactgatat tgctgccaag gtagagatcc cggatggttc tgtgactaca gacaagctgg
    29521 cggacggtgt tgttaccggt gataaggtca gttcactggc cattgaggcc aagcatatta
    29581 agccgcgtac aataaccggc atgcggctgg ctctaaaaac ggtcacagaa aacctgttaa
    29641 gtgatgagtt gcaagccaaa cttaccagct gggtgggcac tctggcacaa gcggcgaacg
    29701 atgaggtcac cctgcacgaa tggtggagta cctctgattt ttgcccttat gtcctaaatg
    29761 tggattatga cgcccagggc accattacat tgcacgctga cgatgccaaa agcggcaaac
    29821 atgccttgac cttgcgcagc ggggcgctgg tgtctttctt tgaagaggat ggcgtggagt
    29881 gtgccacagt cacacaatct gattttggcc tggccgtctt gcgcagagcg acagacggca
    29941 gtgggacggt taccctgccg attgcgggca acaccggctc tgttgagacc tgggagaccg
    30001 tgtttaccaa aacatttgac gccgatacaa cggacaagca aaactggatt ttgtctaagc
    30061 cgtgcagaaa aattaagttg cgcatggtta gcgttggaac tactaccaat agtagtgccg
    30121 gagaccaaac tgtatatttg aattcgtaca catctgagac ttacataccc aatgcgtttc
    30181 gtttcgatgt tgcaaaagat aagggaagct tcgttgttgc agaggttgaa ttgactgctg
    30241 acatggtgcg tgtaatgcaa aacaaatcag ataagtcaag tggcttcaac ccagctgatg
    30301 tcatggaaaa aggctgtata tggcttagca acaaggttaa cttcaacata ttcaaggatg
    30361 tggaggctca cggtgcgatt aagtcgttag gtttcccaac caatggacga acaattggtg
    30421 caggcacgca agttgaagta ttgggggtgg caaaatgagc attgaaatcg aaagccgcat
    30481 tgcgtttttg aagtctgagt tggcggagac cgactacctg tgtttgaaat ttacagacgg
    30541 tgctttatct gaggaagagt acgcaccgat ccgccggcag cgggctgcat atcgggcaga
    30601 gatcaacgcc ctgcaaggtg gtgatagcca tgagtgacgc tataatcgta gctattgtgt
    30661 ccggtgtgtt ttccctggca ggatatttat ttggcaatta taagagtcaa agtaagacct
    30721 tgtaccgaat agatcagctg gaaaaaaagc aggacaaaca taatacgctg attgagcgta
    30781 tgtacaatgt tgaggatcgc atacatgtgc ttgagaataa gcaagctgtt gcggatcata
    30841 gaattaaaga tttggaggac aacaaaaaat gaaagtgaca accggaacaa tcgcaagaac
    30901 cgtcgtgttg gcggtatctc tgttgaatgt actcttgaat gcctttggca agaacccgct
    30961 tccgttcagc gatgatgaag tctacaccgc cgtgtcaacg gtggtggccg tagtagcttc
    31021 cctggccgcc tggtggaaga acaacagctt tacaaaagct gccttgaaag cagatgagac
    31081 actggcgctg gaacggacgg agacggcgga gagcgagggg cagtcatgag taagctgtac
    31141 tattgcagac agaccaccga aaaatgcaag tctatccgtt atcccagcaa attccacccc
    31201 tataaatacg gcacttccgg ctgtatctat accagtggct gcggggtgtg cgccagtctt
    31261 atggtgctcc ataactttgg ttataccggc ttagacacgg cagcctggac gcagaagtgc
    31321 ctgctgatgg gtgcacggtc cgcagatggc accaacatgg ataaggtggc ggcgttcatc
    31381 gagaggcatt tctccatcgt aagcaagcga gccaagtctg ttgctgatct gaaagcccat
    31441 ctgaaagcag gcggcaaggc cattgtatgc gtatccggtg gcggcaagca gctgttcagt
    31501 aatggcggcc actatatcta tattggcggc ctggacaaga gcggtaacct gatcgtgctg
    31561 gacccgtact ggtatgatgg caagttcacc atgaccgcca atcggcgaaa gtacaccaag
    31621 gtgaagaacg ccagggaagt gcatgtacag cctaccgccc ttgcgtctga catcagcggc
    31681 atttggctgt ttaccaacgc aaagggagcc aagactgtat atgcggagga tgatgtaaac
    31741 taccgcaagg caagccccaa ggcgcccgcc attaagccgg gtacatacac cacaacggcg
    31801 gtgcggggga tctacaaggg cgcaggcgct gccaccggac gcaagaaggt gaaggacctg
    31861 accacagacg gccggcgcca cgctacaacg agtaagcaga aagcagacgc tatgtttcgg
    31921 gcgggcacaa ccatcaccgt gctggagacc aagctgctca gcaccggcaa cttatgggca
    31981 cgctgcccat ccggctggct gtgtatctgg gaaaaggata ttgaccgtaa attcatcaag
    32041 taaagcaaaa agcccaccgt tatccggtgg gctttttcat atctgctttt ttacttaatt
    32101 ttagtgaaag gtattgacaa tcattgcctc gttgtagtat aacgaaaaac aaaggaggaa
    32161 tgaaaaatga ttgtggaaga tactaaggat ttggtcgaaa ctgcggacta tgtgatcatc
    32221 gaagctgttt tagtggatga tggactgcgt tacaaacaac tttctgttgg cattaaagcc
    32281 aaaaatggtg acattatccg cataattcca atatcgacaa tgctgatgta aaaaaaggcc
    32341 gggtagttca gtaactgccc ggctttttct atacctcgca ttaccaagta ctgcaataag
    32401 tactgcaacg ccaaaagttt tttattttct ctcatttttt acacaagcaa aaatttggct
    32461 taactaagcc aaaaatgaaa acaagaagaa ataaaggacg gctaaaaaag ccgtcctttt
    32521 tggtcgaggt gacaagattt gaacttgcga cccccacgtc ccga
//
LOCUS       XieH_2016__YSZC12003_37308R1_NODE_3_length_717276_cov_26.9646       33375 bp    DNA     linear   UNA 01-JUL-2020
DEFINITION  AcrIIA22-encoding prophage
ACCESSION   geneious|urn:local:
VERSION     geneious|urn:local:.:oj-c422o39:6
KEYWORDS    .
SOURCE      
  ORGANISM  .
FEATURES             Location/Qualifiers
     CDS             complement(239..427)
                     /codon_start=1
                     /standard_name="CDS"
     misc_feature    complement(430..867)
                     /note="Geneious type: ABC1"
                     /standard_name="ABC1"
     misc_feature    complement(896..988)
                     /note="Geneious type: RepB-RCR_reg"
                     /standard_name="RepB-RCR_reg"
     misc_feature    complement(1017..2168)
                     /note="Geneious type: Phage_integrase"
                     /standard_name="Phage_integrase"
     misc_feature    complement(2407..3804)
                     /note="Geneious type: T5orf172"
                     /standard_name="T5orf172"
     misc_feature    complement(3857..4495)
                     /note="Geneious type: TIGR00498"
                     /standard_name="TIGR00498"
     misc_feature    4647..4847
                     /note="Geneious type: DUF739"
                     /standard_name="DUF739"
     misc_feature    4991..5425
                     /note="Geneious type: HTH_17"
                     /standard_name="HTH_17"
     misc_feature    5458..5763
                     /note="Geneious type: Vps55"
                     /standard_name="Vps55"
     CDS             5756..5995
                     /codon_start=1
                     /standard_name="CDS"
     CDS             6395..7147
                     /codon_start=1
                     /standard_name="CDS"
     misc_feature    7184..7492
                     /note="Geneious type: betaPIX_CC"
                     /standard_name="betaPIX_CC"
     misc_feature    7492..7902
                     /note="Geneious type: DUF1064"
                     /standard_name="DUF1064"
     misc_feature    7899..8417
                     /note="Geneious type: DAP10"
                     /standard_name="DAP10"
     CDS             8423..8617
                     /codon_start=1
                     /standard_name="CDS"
     misc_feature    8614..8931
                     /note="Geneious type: PcfK"
                     /standard_name="PcfK"
     misc_feature    8941..10617
                     /note="Geneious type: PcfJ"
                     /standard_name="PcfJ"
     misc_feature    10627..11628
                     /note="Geneious type: TIGR02168"
                     /standard_name="TIGR02168"
     CDS             11634..11726
                     /codon_start=1
                     /standard_name="CDS"
     misc_feature    11751..12164
                     /note="Geneious type: TIGR02473"
                     /standard_name="TIGR02473"
     misc_feature    12345..12782
                     /note="Geneious type: ECSCR"
                     /standard_name="ECSCR"
     misc_feature    12961..13236
                     /note="Geneious type: Terminase_2"
                     /standard_name="Terminase_2"
     misc_feature    13224..14492
                     /note="Geneious type: TIGR01547"
                     /standard_name="TIGR01547"
     misc_feature    14494..16059
                     /note="Geneious type: Phage_prot_Gp6"
                     /standard_name="Phage_prot_Gp6"
     misc_feature    16063..17679
                     /note="Geneious type: TIGR01641"
                     /standard_name="TIGR01641"
     misc_feature    17667..17900
                     /note="Geneious type: Luteo_P1-P2"
                     /standard_name="Luteo_P1-P2"
     misc_feature    18024..18686
                     /note="Geneious type: DUF4355"
                     /standard_name="DUF4355"
     misc_feature    18702..19817
                     /note="Geneious type: P22_CoatProtein"
                     /standard_name="P22_CoatProtein"
     CDS             19834..19959
                     /codon_start=1
                     /standard_name="CDS"
     misc_feature    20000..20386
                     /note="Geneious type: Lact-deh-memb"
                     /standard_name="Lact-deh-memb"
     misc_feature    20680..21174
                     /note="Geneious type: TIGR01725"
                     /standard_name="TIGR01725"
     CDS             21171..21539
                     /codon_start=1
                     /standard_name="CDS"
     misc_feature    21552..21995
                     /note="Geneious type: Phage_tail_3"
                     /standard_name="Phage_tail_3"
     CDS             22045..22488
                     /codon_start=1
                     /standard_name="CDS"
     misc_feature    22508..22783
                     /note="Geneious type: ICE2"
                     /standard_name="ICE2"
     misc_feature    22809..25682
                     /note="Geneious type: TIGR02168"
                     /standard_name="TIGR02168"
     CDS             25694..26062
                     /codon_start=1
                     /standard_name="CDS"
     misc_feature    26074..28620
                     /note="Geneious type: Peptidase_S74"
                     /standard_name="Peptidase_S74"
     misc_feature    complement(28666..29193)
                     /note="Geneious type: TIGR04420"
                     /standard_name="TIGR04420"
     misc_feature    29274..31073
                     /note="Geneious type: Collagen"
                     /standard_name="Collagen"
     CDS             31070..31252
                     /codon_start=1
                     /standard_name="CDS"
     CDS             31245..31601
                     /codon_start=1
                     /standard_name="CDS"
     misc_feature    31605..31871
                     /note="Geneious type: Holin_SPP1"
                     /standard_name="Holin_SPP1"
     misc_feature    32065..32781
                     /note="Geneious type: Peptidase_C39_2"
                     /standard_name="Peptidase_C39_2"
     CDS             32906..33070
                     /codon_start=1
                     /standard_name="CDS"
     misc_feature    32906..33070
                     /note="Geneious type: AcrIIA22_homolog"
                     /standard_name="AcrIIA22_homolog"
ORIGIN      
        1 tacattttgt actcctattt tcatttttta cttccttgtg ttattttcct ttctgcggct
       61 cgggcagcca cctacccggg cagcccacac ccatggcggg ttgccgcccg ccatctactt
      121 ttttatctta gaagcgcaaa acctctaaga tgttgattgc gtcgtccggt gttttgcatt
      181 tcttcaaggc accggacaca aattcaatct acctaaccca caggcctgac cgagcagatc
      241 aaaactgccc ggctttttta tacctggcat taccaagtac tgcaataagt actgcaacgc
      301 cggagaaaaa gtgctgctcc accggcagaa aggagtaatc gagcacagag atataaggca
      361 ctcgctgcga aacagtcccc cggactgttt ctgccaaatg ctgcgcattt ggagcctcgt
      421 gtcgcaagtt caaatcttgc aaataaacaa aaaagaagca ggacattccg gctgctccac
      481 cggcagaaat gcgtaatcga gcacagaaat ataaggcact cgctgcgaaa cagtcccccg
      541 gactgtttct gccaaatgct tcgcatttgg agcctcgtgt cgcaagttca aatcttgtaa
      601 ataaacaaaa aaggaagcag gacattccgg ctgctccacc ggcagaaatg cgtaatcgag
      661 cacagaaata taaggcactc gctgcgaaac agtcccccgg actgtttctg ccaaatgctt
      721 cgcatttgga gcctcgtgtc gcaagttcaa atcttgtaaa taaacaaaaa aggaagcagg
      781 acattctaaa gaatgtcctg cttccttttg gtcgaggtga caagaatata ggcgtaaaat
      841 ttggcttagc agcgggcttt ctgccattct gtactgcaac agtactgcaa cgccgttact
      901 gctgcaagaa ctgctcgatc gactgcttga taatctgtgc ctgtgcaatg ccatcagcag
      961 cgcatttctc acgaaaagcg gaagccattt ccttggggga acttatcttt tcttatttat
     1021 atctgtgcag cacttttctg tggagcattc ggggtaagct gctggatata ggcgtctgct
     1081 gcctctgtgt acttttgttc ataatcagcg aatacatcac agtaggtgtt cagcgttgtt
     1141 tctatattgg cgtggccaag gcgcttttgc aacaccttcg ccggcattcc gctctcaatg
     1201 cagcgagtgg cgtatgtatg ccgcaggctg tgcaaggata caacgccggg tatggacgga
     1261 tccagcacat tgtatttttt taagatacgc tgaaattgca aattcacttg gctggtggtc
     1321 agtaccttgt gccctttgaa gtcgtagaac agcagatcca aacggttggg ctgccactgt
     1381 tccatatatt cggacaaaat acgatatggg gcgtctgtca ggctcaaaag ccgctgcccg
     1441 gcgtaggtct tagtcttggt gcctatgacg gcgtggtccg tctggtcctt ggtcaccgtg
     1501 cgccgcacat tcacggtgcg gaaagtcagg ttgacatcat gcacatctaa ggcgttgatc
     1561 tcgcccatac gcatgccggt gcacaacatc aacatcatct gctcccaata tcggcagcca
     1621 cgctcttggt cgttcatgac ctgcacaaac ctggtctgct cctctacggt caacgcacgc
     1681 accttgcggg tggcattgtt gctctttggc tttttcatgc cacgcatagg atccttgcgg
     1741 atcaggtcat tgtcaagggc tgtgcgaaag cagcgggcca gcagggcata atccttggcg
     1801 atcactgaat tggaacaact ggtgatctct ataaggtatt gggtcacttg cggtggccgc
     1861 acagcttgca gtgggcggtc gcctatggag ctggcggcga tccgcttaca gctggccagc
     1921 ttgcgcaggt aggtgttgtc ccctatctgg tttagcgccc ggtctgtctc gacaagcgat
     1981 aagatatact tggcaacggt gatcttgtcc ggctctatta ccgacccggt ggcaagttca
     2041 tttttcagcg cgtccagctt tgcccgcaca tctgcctgcc gcttaccgta tatcgtcttt
     2101 cttttcggct tgccgttggc gtccacacct atagtcagct gggcagccca taggcctttg
     2161 ctttccatct tatagatggt tccgtcaccg tttcctctct ttcttggcat tgtacacact
     2221 tctcctttgc atatagcagc gggcaaccct aaaaaagggc gcaaaaagcc ctgcttgatt
     2281 tttcagcagg gctgtgatac aatagccgtg ttgggtgggt attgtattac acaatcctgc
     2341 ttatcggctc tatcctgttg gcgcagggta gggctttttt attttgttgg tgttaaagaa
     2401 acgattttat acttgctcgc tttcaagaag ccttactgtc tgacgatatt cctccgcttt
     2461 ggcaacggcg gtaaaagtga ccgtagcatt gtggttttct tttaccacct tttcaatttc
     2521 tgaaagagaa acacggaaga attcttttcg gctgtttaca agatttatac gccgatcgtc
     2581 aaactgccgg tgtaaagctg tctccaacgc cggcgcgtcc tcagagaaaa tcatagcgtg
     2641 aacatcaaat tcaaacggta cggaagcact actgagttct ttaattcggt ccatcggctc
     2701 caaccgtcgt gtcattccaa ttttatatac attctcacca aaagaaccga tattggatat
     2761 tacatagacg aaaccagcgc gcgtattctg ctccctgtcg agtacatttt ttctgtcctg
     2821 ttccaacagg ccgagtttcg cctccaactc tttaatcttg tctacataaa gctgcttttc
     2881 aatatcatcc gctttatgta gataagtcat gagtttctga atttcattct tgaactgccg
     2941 ttcttcctta tcgagctttg ctttttcgcg ttcaatttca cggcgcactt tttcttcttc
     3001 gagcatttgc tctcggatcg cgcgttgttc ttccttttcg cgctccgcca tcacctgatt
     3061 gccgtacata cagttgagct gttccagctt aatctccagc agcgggcggt tgagttccac
     3121 tccgtctggc gcaaaaatcc tgttgagcat ttcaaaggac ttgatgattt ttgaacgcgc
     3181 actgtcaatg ttccgcgtgg taacattctt gataatagcc gccgcttccg aattaaagca
     3241 acgcaggatc tgtttcacat ttgcatttat aacagacttt ggcgcgtcgg aatgtacaga
     3301 gacagcattg tttgaggata cacattcttt ttcattaagt tgtgcaagag caaatttgtc
     3361 tttatattcg gcagacgata tatcatagtc aacagggacg gcgacagaag cagcaaccgc
     3421 ttcttgttgc gccacttcaa tttcagcttt aagattgcgg atttcgatat tcaactgaga
     3481 aatgcatttc cgtttttgct gcagttcacg ctcaacagct tgaacctttt gagcacaact
     3541 gtcctctgtt tcttttcgca ttttttccgc agccgctttg gcgtcttgca cgcgctgatc
     3601 tgcattggca ttcgtaaacg ccgcgtattc gtcggcattt ttgattatat ttagttttga
     3661 aaatgacttc tgcaaaatat aatagtacag cacgagaaac gctacatcgg ccaaagcaaa
     3721 cagcggtact cctactgtag ccaagataga aatcgcaata ataaacggat atgcatacaa
     3781 aagcacttta tattcttttt tcatttcttt tttctcctat taagttaaca ctgctataat
     3841 cactaagtaa aaggctctac aatctgctta caaagccaac ggctttgcca agaatgcgaa
     3901 tatcgttcat ttcttcttta acatatacta agggagaata tgcaggattt gcgggctgca
     3961 ataccacttt gtcgtcatag acgaaaacac gcttgagtgt agcttcgtcg ccaatcagta
     4021 ctgctgcaat ttcgccattt tccacacttg gctgctggcg tatgtaaacg acatcgccat
     4081 catgtatgcg tgcgtcgatc atgctgtcac ctttgcacag caatgtaaaa tcacacttaa
     4141 tatcattcgg gacatcgtca taatcttcta tgttttcttg tgccaagatc ggttcaccac
     4201 aagcgattgt gcctaaccga gggcgctttt tggtttcggg taacggcaac acaccattaa
     4261 ctgaaaacat atcaaagtta tcttgaagtt ctccatccat aaggtatgag ggccgaacgc
     4321 caagtacact cgcgaggatt tgaattttct cacctgttat atttcgctcg cccttttcga
     4381 ttttagaaat agttgatcgg ctcgaataac cacagcgcct tgccaactca tcctgactga
     4441 tatttttttc ttcccttagt cttctgatac gatcatacat cgtttcctgt ttcataaagt
     4501 catcacccac gctcaatata gcacaatgtt ggctaactgt caatattttt gaaaaaagtt
     4561 caaataatgt gttgacacat tggaaacgat gtggtattct taggttgttg acggaaagcc
     4621 aacaccaaat taaggaggtg taaacagtgg tgaatgtgaa cttgctcaag gccaagattg
     4681 tcgaagtcgg cgtagataga aaaaagatag cagaaaagct gggaatatcg ccgacatctc
     4741 tcaattacaa gctgaatggt agaacacagt ttaaggcaaa tgagatccaa gttttaagcg
     4801 caatattagg cattagtgct gaaaaagaca aatatttttt tgcctgatat gtagactgtg
     4861 tgccaacaac caaatatacg gccagccttt tgggcggcgg cagaactaag caggcagcgg
     4921 gacctttttt catttcttct ctttcttctt ttcttttttg tcaaatttac ccattatatt
     4981 cctgcttccg gtgcccgccc cacccaacat cacatttatc gccaacggca cttctgccgc
     5041 gcagcgggca gcttgcggct ctgccgcttg cccaaagggc tggcctaatc aagaaaggag
     5101 aatagcaatg aaagtaccca tcaacaagga cagccccttg gcaatggacg acttcgacgc
     5161 cgccgtgcag cagcgtatgg agcgcctgca aagctatatt gacctgatcc gcaccgccga
     5221 agctgtagag gaagaggtca aggtcaaggg tacaaaactg tatcttggtc cggaagatgt
     5281 ggcggcatac ctgaactgta gcataccaac ggcgcggcag tatatgcacc gcccgggctt
     5341 ccctctcatt cagttgggtg agaacggcac caagctggct gtgttcgccc cggcgttcca
     5401 cgcatacaac gccggaaaat actaaattgc agtcaactgc aaagaaagga caaaccaatg
     5461 acgaagcgag aaaaggcagg agtggtcctg gtgattaccg gctttctgct ggtgatgttg
     5521 ggctgctgcc tggtggcgga taatccgtac tggtggatgt ccgttgtaat cagcggcacc
     5581 ggctgcgcat tgatcgcttt ggcggtgttc gtgctgccca aggacgagga caagccgcag
     5641 caggataagc ggctggtgat cgaggacgaa agccacaagg tggtgctggt agcgccgctg
     5701 acagactttg atgtggcgta tctacgcgcc ttaaaactgg gaaaggacaa tgacaatgag
     5761 tgataaatat attgatctga tgatcgtgac caacggcagc gtgtaccggg cccccgggtt
     5821 cagcgatgca cagcccggtt acaaagcgat ggtgcaaggc gtcatccacg atgtgctgga
     5881 ggtggtgact gtacccgtga gtgaggcgct gctgacgctg gccagggtgg atagcgttat
     5941 tcattcgctg gaatatgatg aatacagcag cgggcaaaaa gaaaaagccg actgaacgac
     6001 cagtcgactt gaacgcggcg aaaagaaagt aaaacgcctg cgccaattac attatatata
     6061 aggaccgcag agaagtcaag gacaagccgt gcggcaaggg cgaaaaaagg ggcctgcgct
     6121 ccttttttgc tccttgttca aagtattatt tttaagcaca aaacgccaac ggcaaaaata
     6181 tatatcgctt ggcattcttc agcgggttca ggcgcaggca ggagaccggc ggcaacaggg
     6241 tgtgtacccg cgccgcataa tgaggagctg tgctctgtgg gaatgtgaaa tacgccggtg
     6301 aaccggtggg aaacttgctt ttccacccgg gagccgatca gcgtttttca gcatttccat
     6361 agagtgccgg tccgtcagaa aggagcaaaa caaaatgcca tgggtgcaaa agaccaccta
     6421 cgcaggtaaa tgtatctaca ttcagcggca ttactcctcc cgctacggaa gcaagaataa
     6481 atgcaccagg ggtagcaatt acggaaagac aagcgaggcg caggcggcag tcaacaatcg
     6541 ccaggcgtgc ctacagcagg agatgatctt caatgcgaat ttcggaccag gtgacctgac
     6601 agctacattt acattccgaa aggcggacag gcccaaggac ctgcaagaga tcaagaaact
     6661 gtgggccgcc tatatggcta aactgcgata tgcctacaaa aaggccggtg ttgaattcaa
     6721 gtggatgaga gccattgaga ccccggacaa gaacccgcat atccacatgg cactgtccgg
     6781 cattgacttg accaagctgc ccaggtggcc acacggtcgg gtggaattcg tgccaataga
     6841 tgatcgagac caccacacct acggcgggta cctgagagag gagacccaca tcaagcaagg
     6901 acacgagggc aagtacacca cggccaagtc cagggtgtgt tttagccgca gccgtaacct
     6961 ggtggtaccg gaaccggaat accaggtcat ctacagcgac cattgggcag acgaaccaag
     7021 agcgcccaag ggctactatg tggtcaaaga cacgctgaac aactgggagg acgaagtaac
     7081 aggcttcaag tatcaatcct atgtgctctg ccctattcgg gcaaagaacc ataggtacct
     7141 gtgttaggag gacaaagtga catacataca gcaatgggaa caaatgcggg acaaggtgcg
     7201 aaacctggaa caggaacgcc aaacccagct gatcttggca ccgcacaacg cctacggctt
     7261 caagctgaac atcaaccacc cgctgatcca gccaaagtgg gacgccttta agagcgccaa
     7321 gggactgggt cagtacggta tgaccgatga tctgcgccgg gagtttgagg agacggtgct
     7381 tgccagcaaa tatatgcaga aatgcctgga gcaggagcag cagcacattg gtgcagtgga
     7441 gcaccagttc atccgtatgg cttacgctcc tgcggagcag gcagcgggct gatgggtacc
     7501 caagaacact ggactgctgc ccagtaccag gagtatatcc ggcagcgggc caaaggcggg
     7561 aacaaatacc acgcagtcaa agcccaagcg gatggccgca catacgacag ccggagcgag
     7621 tgcaagcggg caaaggagtt gcaactgctg gaacggcacg gcctggtgcg caacctgcgg
     7681 gagcaggtcc cttatgagtt gatcccggca ggggtcggcg aataccgaaa agagcgctca
     7741 gtggtgtaca aggcggattt cgtttatgaa gtacgccagc cggacggcac ctggaaatgg
     7801 gtggtagagg acaccaaggg cgccaaaaca aaggaataca tcatcaaaag aaagctgatg
     7861 ctgtacattc acggcatcag cataaaggag acagacaaat gaactttaag aaaatgttat
     7921 ccatttgcag gcgaagcaag gcttattttt tatacgacct gccagacggc gagcaaatgc
     7981 tcagtaacgg cagctgtggg tatatccttt acggtcatcc ggagtacacg cctgcaacgc
     8041 tgcggatcgt agccgacctg gccgaggacg acagtgtgat tatgacaaga atgccaaaag
     8101 cggatctgcc gctggcagac caatgcccca atgaagaata tgccgccccg ctggacacct
     8161 gcattgtagc cgcaggcgct gtatggcaac cgctgattgt aggtgcgggc atgacattca
     8221 tcaacagaag agcgttgcaa cctatcgaaa aggaagaaga ggggtacgat ttgtaccggc
     8281 gtgggaacct ggtggtcgtt aagtccggcc tgatcgtgca gggcgtgatc agcacaatgg
     8341 atctgtccaa agcagaagct gtatgccggg atctgattaa cctgggtacg gtggccggta
     8401 tggcattaga gaggtgacaa ggatgtgcac agggatgacg agttataacg aaccggcgga
     8461 gaacaaaaac acaacggtgg cgatactggc gaccatctgc cgagacaagt gcatttgggg
     8521 ttccatcaac agcgcctgcg gcatcgacaa gccggtgctg gacgcaaact gtcagcgctg
     8581 tacgctggca caaatcaagg aggtaacgct gaaatgaccg agaaaatcca aaaagccatt
     8641 gataagatcg accaggaggc ggagaagatg ggcagcgcca ccgtgcgcct gctttgctca
     8701 cacattatag accactgcct ggtgaatgac agcaacgccg acaaggtact ggctgagggc
     8761 aagagcctga aaggctgctg ggatcacatc acaagcaacg cgcggaaaca agcagcgggc
     8821 aactgcgcag ccgtgccgga cgacaccgtg tacgaatggg cagcgggcta ttacggcttt
     8881 actgacgaag agaccaaggc ggagatcatc gacctgctgg atctgctgtg aggtgtcggc
     8941 atgggaaaga aactgaacac gcttacgcag gaacaggctc ggaagatttg gaacggccgc
     9001 ccgaaactgc cggagaaaaa gatcaacaag tttgcccacg aagaggtatt cgtcaatgag
     9061 cagtactttt tcaaacacaa agaatgcggt cacaggtatg gctattgtac cgcttgcggc
     9121 aaggatgtgc agatcgacat tgagaacatg cgactatgga cggacaagca cgcagcctgc
     9181 cgctctgcac ggcataacga caccgtatgc tgcccggtct gcgggcacga agttcaagtc
     9241 aaagacgccg ggcgtggccg tagtcagttg ataaacacgg cagtggtggc ggtaacacag
     9301 cgaacacgga acggcggcat attgctttct ttcgttcgag tgtatgagga ttatacgcgc
     9361 aactataaag ccgcgccgga aaggggcaca ctgctgtacg ctgcatactt caatctcggc
     9421 cagcactttg tagccgaaca aacatacggt ggagggatgt acataagcgt aaagcaaaag
     9481 ccaacacgcc gactgccatg cacggtggag ccggttaagc tggatcacaa cagctggaaa
     9541 tgtacagagg gagagggcgc aaaactgctt ggatttgaag aagcgctgga gaggagcaat
     9601 ctgcgctatc ttccatggga agcgtaccac gagtgtgccc agcagctcca tcaaagcgca
     9661 ataacaaact atcctgtcaa cctgcttggg ttactttatc aatacagccg ttatccggta
     9721 ctaatggaac gcctgatcaa agagggcaac agcgacttgg tagccgaaca agtggagtgg
     9781 aactgcacaa ccggtatgga ctacaagcaa gtggtgcctt acaaggcaat gcgactgacc
     9841 aagcaggagt accgtatgtt acaagcaaaa ggcgtcataa gcgttaacac actcaaagca
     9901 acagcggcac tgaaaaaata cggctgcaaa atgacagata aaaatattct attttttctt
     9961 gctttccaat acagctggag ccagcagaaa tgctacaagg cgcttgatgt tttgcggcag
    10021 cacctatctc cgcaaaaggc aataaactgg gtaaatcggc aggcagcggg aggatatgga
    10081 acgccaacaa atgtgctatc agattacagc gactatctgg atcagtgcag gcggttgggt
    10141 ctgaatgtta gccacaaaga ggtagccgtt ccacaggact tgcgagacct gcaccgccag
    10201 tattccgaag aattgacacg acaagctaat gaaaagaaag caaaaaagca agccgagcgg
    10261 gcaaagaagt tagctaagga tctgccaaag ctgaaacgca aatatacata cgcctgcagc
    10321 gggctgttca ttcggccggc cgagggaccg gaggatctgc taaaagaggg ctgtgcccag
    10381 cacaactgcg tgtactcctg ttacacagaa aaatacctgg acagaaagac ggatatactt
    10441 tttgtacgaa agcagtcgga cccggatcag tcctatgtga ccgtagaatt taagaacggc
    10501 gccgttattc aatgcagagc cgatcacaac cgacctgcac caccggatgt gcaggagttt
    10561 atgcaagcct ggcttgccta cctaaagtcg aacagaaaaa cgaaagcagt cagttaagga
    10621 ggacttatgg ataaccaaat cactacaatg caagaagtaa cgccaaccac acagaaagcc
    10681 tacgacaccc acgcccggat cctggccaac ggccaggtaa tggccagagc actggtagat
    10741 gtgtgtcacg atcttaaaac aatgcgtgat gagggcctat acacggagct gggctatgac
    10801 acattcgagg agtacgccga acaagcctgt ggcattaagc agcggcaagc ctattcctac
    10861 atatcagcct atgaaaagct gggccagaag tatatggccg accacgccga cctggggatc
    10921 accaagctgg agttgatctc tcaaatcagc agctacgagc gggaagagtt cgcggccgat
    10981 gtggatttgg agagcgcaac ggtcagagag ttaaaggcag aggtggaacg ctacaaaaag
    11041 cagacagaac agctgacctt tgaccttggg caggcacaga gcgaattaag cgaagcaccg
    11101 gagcaggtgg acaccaacgc actccgttct tccattgagc aggaagttaa agccaagtac
    11161 agcgcccagc tggaagaatt gcagcagcgg gccgacgcag cgccggaccc ggaggcaatc
    11221 cgaaaggaag cggaaaagga agccgcaaag gaatacaaag ctaagttggc aacggcaaag
    11281 gcagacgccg agaagaaagc caaagccgct gtagaaaagc tggagcagga aaaggcagac
    11341 ctgaaacggc agttggacag cagtaccacc aaactggacg ccgctgttcg gcaagcaaag
    11401 gcagcgggtg cagacacgga tgtggcagcc tgccgggtgt acttcaccga actgcaacaa
    11461 accgccgcaa aggtacagga gctgatcggc aagatcaatg ccaaggaccc ggccaccgga
    11521 gccaaactct ccgccgccgt tatttccgtt ttgcagtcga ctgcaaagaa tttggaggtg
    11581 gcaggcaccg aacgcggaaa cggcggtttc ggaagcacag ggaggtgagc aggatgtgta
    11641 tagcagcaca aatcattctt gtggccgggg ctgtcattgt tgcatttttc ggcgtgatcg
    11701 gctttggtcc gaactttaag aaatgagcgg aataaaaagc aggaggaaaa atgacgaaca
    11761 acgaaaagaa ggaatggctg caacgctatc ggcagtgctg ggcggaggtt gagattacac
    11821 aacaggagat cgaagaacta aacagccggg cgcaaaagat cacggcttcc atctctccca
    11881 cgccgggagg cgggcagcgg gcagatttta ccttgacggt agatcgcatt atagaactga
    11941 aagagaagct ggaccaacaa gtccggcttg ctctgttgca gcgggcagaa attgaggctg
    12001 ctattgagca ggtacgcagc ccgttgcacc ggcgtgtgtt gcgtcggcgg tatttgaacg
    12061 gtgacacttt tgagaagatc gctgtggacg aagatattac atacaatcac ctggtctctc
    12121 gcattcaccc gcagtccctg gatatgctgg aatgcaaaaa ataaaaagcc actatgcaat
    12181 gcatgttgat gttatagtat gcaggttgcc gtctgtgtta tagtataaac tgccaaacag
    12241 attgaaagag cgctccaaac ggtgcgctct ttggcttttg cttttgtgct tttcctttct
    12301 taaatgcggt tactacgagg cccattttca gatgtgctat aattatggtg agcgaaaggg
    12361 gggaaaacaa atacatgcgt aaacgctctg aaaaaccttt aggcaagcag cagaagaaaa
    12421 atcgtgaagt cctgaagtac gaagagatca agacagaact gaccaacatt tctccggcag
    12481 aacgccggcg caaacgcatt atggctgaga cggatgtgaa atccgcatcc aaattcttta
    12541 atgcgtctat ggcagcagag ttttctttga ttgcgactat gacttcttgg atcgttgcac
    12601 ttcacaatga ctgtaaagga gtgataagct atatcgtcct tgtcgtagtg atcgtggccg
    12661 ctatcgttac atcagttgct ttgttgttta cttggataaa gaaaaatatc catcttgaaa
    12721 aaacggtact aacgcttgag atactggatg aattttttcc aaatagcaaa cagaaaaaat
    12781 aacagcatat aatccgtaat tattacaaag gaggtgagca gtgtgggtaa agagacctta
    12841 acacctaaac aaaggttgtt ctgttatgaa tatgtgctcg accataatgg gaaacggtct
    12901 taccaggctg cttacccgaa ttgtaaggcg cccgggagcg cagaaagcca agcaagccga
    12961 ttgctaagaa atgataaggt aaaaaaattt atcgctgagc tggaaaagcg aaagctggac
    13021 aagttggatt ttaccgcaac ggatgtgctg aacgcactgt gctccatcgg gtttgcagag
    13081 acggcaaagc cgccgaatac atctgatcgg gtgaaagccc tggcagagct tctgcgtcac
    13141 tttgaattgg cccgagggca tgaagatgag caaacggacg atggctttct ggaggccttg
    13201 gagcagaaag cgggtgaaca ggcatgggaa gaataagcac ctttcatttt cagccattct
    13261 ccgccaagca gctccaggtg ctcacctggt ggtgcaaaac atcacctgtg agcgacaaaa
    13321 acggaataat tgcagacggc gctatacgat ccggtaagac ggtaagtatg gcgcttagct
    13381 atattctgtg ggccatgagt acctacagcg gcatgaattt tgccatgtgc ggtaagacga
    13441 tcagctcctt tcgccggaac gtgctttctt ttctgcctgc aatgctgcaa agtcgtgggt
    13501 atcaggtgaa atacagccgc agcgacaatg tgcttgtggt aacacggggt aatacggaaa
    13561 acgcatttta cattttcggg ggcaaggacg aaagcagcca ggatctgatc cagggtatga
    13621 ctttggcagg tgtgtttttc gatgaggtgg ctttaatgcc ccagtccttt gtgcagcagg
    13681 ccaccgcccg gtgctctgtc agtggtgcaa aattctggtt caactgtaac ccggataacc
    13741 cacaccactg gttttatgaa gaatggatcc tgccggagaa gcggcaagaa aagcgaatac
    13801 tctacctcca ctttacgatg gacgacaatt tgtccttaac agaggaggtc aaagcccggt
    13861 acagaacgat gtatgcgggc gttttttatg cccggtacat tctgggcgaa tggaaagtgg
    13921 cagagggcct gatctacgat atgtttgacg aaaggcggca ctgtattccg ctgccgccgg
    13981 ataacgaact gcaaggttct gcctatatca gtgtggacta cggtacgcta aaccctacgg
    14041 tgttcctgat gtggcgcaaa taccatggca aatggctatg caccaaggaa tattactatt
    14101 ccgggcgaga gaaccataaa caaagaacgg acgcagagta tgcggacgag atgatggcct
    14161 ttatcggcga tacgccgtat acctgcgtag tggttgaccc ttcggcggcc tctttcatta
    14221 cagaactgca aaggcggggg ctcaaggtat taaaggcgga taacgcggtg ctggatggaa
    14281 tccgtaccgt atgtacgcta ttgcagcggg cagatctgct gttcagtaag gactgcaccc
    14341 gtaccattgc agaattttac gcctaccgtt ggtacgacaa agcggcggag gcgggccggg
    14401 acgaaccggt caaacaggac gaccacgcta tggacgctat gcgttacttt gtaagcacgg
    14461 cgctggggcg gatcgtaaca aggaggaaat aggatgatac tttacatgaa ccggcgggat
    14521 gtgccgaacc tggaccgggg cgagttgcct tctgcggtga tcgattatgt gatcggtaaa
    14581 gcaaataaat atgaaagacg gtgtcgcgcc ctatatggtc ggtatatcgg tgttccacag
    14641 cttcaccgtg gagatgaaga ggatgatgtg cgggcggagg ccaactatgc caagtatatc
    14701 gtagatatta ttcgcggcta cttcctaagt gagccggtaa agtacgattg caacgaccgg
    14761 gacaagaaag acagtcaggc gcagctttcc ctggtgtcta cggttgaggc caagctggat
    14821 cggcaaaacg gcaccctggt tcgccacaac gctgtggatg aggacaaaga cggtctttgc
    14881 gatttgtgcg gaaagaagat tgacatttcc gccgttatgg cggcctacca tagtcagaat
    14941 attgctaccg tagatcaacg aaacggaaag gccatgggta tatatggcga aagctgtgag
    15001 ctgctatatg ccagcacaga ggaacagcca cgcccgcgat ccgcagtgta tgcgccggat
    15061 cagatcgtgc tggtgcaaga tgatactgta gagcacaagg atctgtttgc gctgtggttt
    15121 gagcagcggg aacgcacaga tcgcagccgg tactatgcgg taacagtcta tacggctacc
    15181 cagtatcagc agtacgaaag cacctcgctg gataaagaaa attatgtgta caacccggtg
    15241 ggtgcaccgg tgccacactt ctttgatgag gtgccggtgg tgtgttatga gaacaacgag
    15301 gagagacaag gcgactttga gcaggtggcc aacctgatag acgcccgcaa tgagctgctg
    15361 tccgatcgtc tgacagacaa gcgcaagttt gtcaattcta ttttagctgc ttatggtgcg
    15421 gtattgccgc cggagacgat ggcagccgca aagcaggatc actttgtaga tggtattcca
    15481 caggacgccc ggttggaata tgtgcaaaag acctttgatg agaacgcatt aaaggtgctg
    15541 gacgatacct tggtatcgga tattcacaag atgaccctaa ccccggatat gacagaccag
    15601 gcctttgccg gtaatgccag cggcgtggcg ttaaagctca agctgcttgc cctgcacctg
    15661 ctggtaaaaa gcaagatgag cgccatggag gcggggctga aaaagcgctg gaccttatac
    15721 aacaactggc tggcccataa cggtatagac ccggtgtccg tagatgatgt ggatatggtg
    15781 tttactgtgg cgctgcccat tgatgaggcg cagattgtct ctatggtgtg caccttgaag
    15841 aatgccgggc tggtggacga tcagacgctg ctgtccctgc tatggttcgt taaggacccg
    15901 gcggaagctg tggagaacat gaagcagcaa aagcaggaga accagcagca gtatatggac
    15961 agctttgccc caaagacaga ggacaaggac gaggaccaga ccgaggacga agagaaagac
    16021 acggcaggcc ggcagaaaga cgaagaaaag gacgcttaat ctatgaaggc agcagagtat
    16081 tggaaaaggc gaacggttga cctggagcac ctgctgcaag tgcgcaccac cgctacaatg
    16141 gtggaggtca accgtatgta cgcacagggt gtagagcagc tcaacgagca aattgagcgt
    16201 attctccgcc ggtatgttaa aaacggtcag atcagccagg cttatgcctt gcagctactg
    16261 agcgcaggcc aaaccgcaga ggagcgccag cgcctgttgg aacagctgca acacaccaag
    16321 gaaccacagg cacggcggga gttgatcgct atgctggacg ctcctgcgta tgcggaccgt
    16381 atcagccgtt tgcaggcttt acagaacgct attcgtgcgg aagccgtagc catgggcgtg
    16441 cgggaggaac ggctggcgaa agcgcgactg acagatacac tcaaacaagc atactaccgc
    16501 actatattta acgaccaaaa gcgtaatggt ctatatgact ttcgcttgat cagtgaccgc
    16561 cgtgtacagg ccgcacttac ccataagtgg agtggcaaaa actattccga tcgtgtgtgg
    16621 aagaacaacg ccgccttttg caagcgcttg cagcgcacga ttgaggtggg ttgtatgacg
    16681 ggtatgaccc tgcacgatat ggaggagcgg ctgctggagg actgcatagg tgcagacagc
    16741 gacagcgggc aacgctattg tgccagccgc ctgatccgta ccgaggtcaa tcacttctcc
    16801 aatcagggct ttttagaggg ctataaagca gcgggcatta tccggtatcg gtttatggcc
    16861 actctggatt tgcgcacctc cgccatctgc cgtcagctgg atggcaagac ctttttggtg
    16921 gaagaggcaa aagcaggcga gaacctgccg cctatgcacc ctttctgccg cagtattact
    16981 gtgccggtgg tgagtaaccg ccccggcacc cgctgggcca gggatccggt aactggcaag
    17041 tctatgactg taccggcgga tatgacttac gcccagtggt atgagaagta tgtggagaaa
    17101 aacggcggcg ttattcgtgg cgcaaacggc gtagataaac cggcggtgga ggaacaggcg
    17161 gaagctgtat atcttggcca aatcaatccg cagtctgagc aggaacgcaa tgcctatgtg
    17221 gatcggttta ttacacagta cgagcgtgcc gacgaggagc acatgctggt cattgaccgc
    17281 accggcaaag tgtattccgt taccagtcac cagccggatt atatcgactt aaccggcgtt
    17341 gacatttcca tgaaaggcag ttacaatata cataatcacc cggcggatca aacgcagttt
    17401 tcattcagtg atgaggcgga tgttcccagt atgattgccg atggcaccag cgtgatggaa
    17461 gcctttgacc ataaataccg ctaccgcctg gaacagatgg acggtgtgac gctggaagag
    17521 tgggaagaag caaatgcgca agcaaaagat aacgcctatt caattatgat tgatcgcggt
    17581 atgggatttt cagattttgc tgaaaacgcg ttgcatattc aaatagagga agcttgtcgt
    17641 atcttaaata gaggagtgta catgcgatgg aaaaggtaga cctttacgaa gctcgaaagg
    17701 ctgaattgtt gaaacttggc cgaaaaagca gaattcgagg aaaagcaatt actgaagcat
    17761 ggttggcggc gcaccccgga atatccaggg gcgagtgcaa cacaccggaa atgcgagctc
    17821 tgcgagaaga aatcagacag gagtatggac agatattgga aaaatatgaa aggctattca
    17881 aagaacaaaa aaagcaataa ataacccaaa gtgagcagag ctgctatgca gccctgctct
    17941 ttttataccc atttacaggc aatgcctgtg ggaatatatc atttaacgaa ccggcagcgt
    18001 acggtttggg aaaggagtca gcaatgacaa aacacaatgc cgagatggaa agcagcagag
    18061 aacagagccg ggtgtgcgca cgcctgcctc tgaacctcca gctgtttgcc gaagataccg
    18121 gcgaaaatgg agcagacacc aacgcagagg gggcagcggg cgacaccgac gccaactccg
    18181 atgggggcaa caccactccg acctttgacg aactgctgaa agacaaaaaa ttccaaagtg
    18241 aatttgacag cagggtcagc aaggcgcttg ccacggccag agccaagtgg gaagaaagcg
    18301 ccaaagagca ggcggacgaa gccaaaaaac tatccagtat gaacaaagag gagcgagagc
    18361 ggtataacct ggccaaggat cgccaggcat ttgaacagga aaaggcagcc tttgccaaga
    18421 agcagctgga aacggctgtt gcggctgagc tgctccagcg taagctgcct gtgcagtttg
    18481 ccgcaatcct gaccgggaat gacgccactg cctcgcaaaa gaacctggag atttttgacg
    18541 ccgcatttca agaggcagta caggccgcca caaccgccaa cctgcggggc aaggacttgc
    18601 cgccggcagg taaggaagca gcgggcgaca atgtaccgcc cacagacttc cgcgcctatg
    18661 aggcgtggag aaaacagaac ggctaatagg aggaataaga aatgccgaat acgattttaa
    18721 cacccaatgt cattgccaat gaggcactga tggtactgaa aaacaacctg gtgatggcta
    18781 acctggtcca ccgggactat gagaacgaat ttgtgaaggt tggcgacacg gttaccgccc
    18841 gccgccccag caagtttgcg gccaagaact ttactggcgc agtggatccc caggagctga
    18901 acgaaggcgg cgtgcctgta aagatggatc gtctgcgtga tgtgaccgta cagatcacct
    18961 ctaaggagat gagcctggac ctgcgggact tctctgcaca ggtcattgaa ccggctatga
    19021 cggccattgc caacgcagtg gacgcagatg tgctggccac cgccgtagag ggcgcagatc
    19081 gcaccgtgac cgcttccggc gaggacgcag caaagcccat taaggatatt gccaaggtgg
    19141 gcagcctgct ggactttgcc ggtgtgccgg tgcaaaaccg ccgcctggta ctgaacccct
    19201 ctcacaaggt gctctatgca atggacgata atatgtccaa ggtatcctat gccggcgacg
    19261 gcaccgcctt gcgtgaggca gagctgggca aggtgtacac catggatacc tatatgagcc
    19321 agaatgcacc gtatcccttc ggttatttgg ataatgccat aggcactgcc aagtccttta
    19381 aggtcagcgg tactgcaggt gccagcacgg tggcgctgtc ttctgtgact gccgcctctg
    19441 cgaccgtgaa aaagggcgac tgctttattg tggacggcta tgtgtatcac tttgcagcag
    19501 acgcaacggc ctccagcggt gcgatcgcca gcgtagctat tgaccagccg ctccatgccg
    19561 cgctgaccaa caaagacgcc acggtgattt ctgcacccac ttccgtaggg ttccaccgca
    19621 acggcgtggc actggtgacc cgtcctatgg atctgccgat gggtaacaag aacgcctatg
    19681 tggcttctgc ggacggcctg ggtgtgcgtg tggtctttga ctacgacagc acccacaaga
    19741 tcgacaccgt atcctttgat attctgtacg gcgtgaccac gctggacaag aatatgatcg
    19801 tcaaggtgca gggctaagcc cggggaggta caaatggaaa aggtaaccgt tgtacagggc
    19861 aagacccaag tggtcattga tcggagttgt ctgccggctt atttgaatgc cggttggcag
    19921 ctgcaagaaa aagaggatac aaaaaagggc gccaaataag gcgccttttc ttatggggtg
    19981 atatgttttg actgatgaga tgaaaagtaa ggccctgcgg ctgctgcggg ccgctgccgg
    20041 gcgatatgac aagatatgcg agacctggta cgcacacgcc ggtgaagagc tggatttaca
    20101 gctgtttttg gatatggcag aggacgattg cctgacctat ttgggcacgc aagagctgcc
    20161 gccggtggta acggccacca cactggccaa actggctttt gtgcacctga actgctttat
    20221 acaggatcgg gattacggtg taaagagtgc gtcctataca gagggcagcg tatctatgag
    20281 cgagacctat accacccctg cggagcagga gacagccatt gccgacctgc tccagccgta
    20341 caacagatac agggaggtgc acaccggtga aagcaaaaac gcctaagtcg tggactgtaa
    20401 aatcaaggat tttttccgca gtaacacaaa gagacagtac ctacgacttt gagcagagca
    20461 catacagtgc tacacctgcc gttttgtatt tgtgctggca gccggtatct gcttctgccc
    20521 ctattgagga gcgggggcgg gtgctgtctg ccgggtatca agccgtgttg tatgaccccg
    20581 tgggcgtgcg gcccggcgac ctggtacagg cggatggtat tggttggctg gaggtggaga
    20641 ccgtacagca gttcctgcat tatcggttgt tgacagcgaa tgccacagag aggagagcac
    20701 ccggtggaaa caaacattga gattgaaaag ctgagtgcct atgccaagac gctgcaacgc
    20761 accgcagatc atctgctgga caacttggag cggcagatgt tgcaggacgc agaggatatg
    20821 gccggccgtc agcgcagcaa ctgcccggag gacaccggac tgctgcggga gtccatcgcc
    20881 gccttttgcg agcgtgacgg tgatcaggtg accgcaggca gccgtaccaa tatgcagtat
    20941 gcggcctatg tggaattcgg aaccgggcct gtgggtgacg aaaagggtac accgttggac
    21001 agtgagctgg gtattgtgcg caagcacgag ccttggactg cgtatatacc aggttacggt
    21061 tttcgcagac taaaaggtcg cttgccggcg ctctttatgt ataacggcat gcaggaaatg
    21121 cagtcggtga ttgcagagca ttatggtacg gctatacagg aggcgatcaa gtgaaaaact
    21181 accgtgcagt gatccgggat accttaaaat ccgtacagtc ggacattccc tatgacatta
    21241 agatggcatt tccggagagc aaaccggcag gtaacctgat cacattttat gagatcacca
    21301 atacaggcac ggaactggcg tgcgtagatg tgatcgccta tcaggtggat ctgtggttta
    21361 tgaccttgcc ggacctgttg gaattgacgg aaaaggtaga cgaggctttg acctcgctgg
    21421 gcctgatccg acaatttgcg tcctcggacg cactgttaca tgaccccagc ggttatttgc
    21481 gcaaatcatt gcgttacggc cgtcgggttg atacaagaac caatcgactg atagattaag
    21541 gaggatttta tatgaacgaa acaaagccgg aacgcggtct tgcgtccaaa ggcattgagg
    21601 tatatcccaa ctataccggc cccacagcca agtgcctgaa ctacgccacc caaatcggcg
    21661 atctgaccaa gggcgaacgg gaacaactgg acgccacttg ctatgacgat gatgtggaac
    21721 acagcattac cggtattcgc aagaaagcag acgcctttga ggtgactttt ctgtacaacg
    21781 caaaggacgc cacatcggat tatcgggtgc tggcagtttt ggaggacgcc ggtgtgtccg
    21841 tacccattat ggttaagctg ccggacggca ccaagtttaa caactctggt gtgcccagcc
    21901 tgaagattaa gggacctggc gtaaacagcc tgatggaggc tactgtctct tacaagctgg
    21961 acggcgactg gagcagagag tttcccgccg cgtaaatcga ctattcggga ggcgggcgac
    22021 tgcctcccca ctttttagga ggaaatgaca atgaacgaac cccatattgt aaccagaaca
    22081 tacgatttgc agctgaatgg cggcaagact gtgcacctgc gtttgactgt agctgctcag
    22141 ctgcgactga aaaataaatt caacgaggac gccctggatg tgatcctcag cgcttccagt
    22201 gatccggagc ggctcctggc tgtactggat gaggccctgc attttaacga tgaccccaac
    22261 ggcgatctga ccggtgaggc gttgtatgac gcgctggtgg acagcggcgt cagcggtatg
    22321 gacgcattct ccgacattct cttcaagctg gcccatgtat ccggtctgtt gagtgacacc
    22381 caggcggaaa agctgtcctc cggtattggc aaaatgctca atgctgcttt tgatggcatg
    22441 gagcagacgg cagaaagcga ggaacagccc gcttcctttc cagggtaagt attgcacctt
    22501 ggaggatatg attttagaag ccaatgcttg cggccttgct ttttcggtca ttcttgcaat
    22561 gacttacggt gaattaaagc gatatatcct gttccatcgt gaccgggagc gcatacagta
    22621 tcaaaatctg tcacaaatag cttatatcca ggccggtgtg atcgcttcta ttgttgccgg
    22681 tgaagatata ggccctgtgt atgaatgctt cccctattgg actgaggagg atatattgga
    22741 cattcaggcg gctaagacac tggcttattt caaccagttg taattagatc agaaggtgag
    22801 gtgaaaaagt ggatcaagaa ttggtaaccc gatttacggc agacatcagc gagtataaaa
    22861 agagcattac aacgctccag ggcgagttga aacagttgtc cggtgtgacc ggtcaagtgc
    22921 gtgcggcgac cgcccaagcg atgaattccg cttatgaaga tactcgcaag ctgggtaaac
    22981 aggtggaaag cctggtaaag acacaagagc gcaatgtgca agcggctaca gcgagcagcg
    23041 tcaagattac ggattactcc aacaaggtgg agcaattaca ggggaagctg aaatcgcaga
    23101 acaaagaata tgcctccctg gcaggccagt taacggcggt gacctcaaaa tatcgagagc
    23161 agcaggcttt tttgaacgat tacaaagatg gaattgccgg tgtcaacaaa cagcatgagg
    23221 aattggctgg gttgattcgc accacaagta gaatatcgac ccgttatatg acattggagg
    23281 aaattgaaca gcacagggcc ggattgcaac gcatgaaaaa cgacctggag gtcttcaatg
    23341 acgaactccg ggatgtaggg ctgaatcccg ataatttgaa aacggataca ctcgataaac
    23401 tcaaagcaga aattcaaagt gtttccgcac aaatgaacca gcaaaaaaat gctatggcgc
    23461 agaccacggc tcaaatcaat aaagccaacg gcagcctggc gattgagacc acgcggtata
    23521 aatccctacg cagtaccata aagcagaacg gtgaagcgct gactgaaatg ggcaataagc
    23581 ttgacaacgc tctgcaagag gaagccttcc caccggttga aagcagaatg accaagttca
    23641 aaaacaaggt taaaagtctc ggcagcgcgt ttgcaaccgt cggcagcaag acgggtgctg
    23701 tattcggggc tatcggtagg gcaacaggtt ccgtattcgg taaaatcggg tccgcagcgg
    23761 gcgccgcttt cggcaaggtg catagtcacc tgaaaaatat gcgtgcttct tccggtacgg
    23821 ccagtaagtc tctgctgaat gtggtcaagt ctatccgccg cataggcgtg gtatcgctgg
    23881 ggttgaaagt gtgtaaaaac attttcggtg agctgcgctc ggtaatcacc ggttatttaa
    23941 gtcagaatga ggccctgaat aaccgtgtgg aagccttaaa aaatgccttt gcaaaagctt
    24001 tggcaccggc catcaatgtg gttgtggggc tgtttgaaaa gctcatgccc tatgccatga
    24061 gtgtggctaa tgccatcagc ggcttgcttt cttctgtggg gatcgcttcg caagtaaatg
    24121 ccacagccac cgctgtgggc aagaccacaa aagagacgaa aaagctgtct caagcgcaga
    24181 aagaactgta cggatttgac caaatcacta aggttagtga tgatcagcaa gacagtagtt
    24241 cgtccggtgc gtctacagcc aatacgccgg cagcgtccga ccagttctcc gcttatttgg
    24301 agaaaattaa gaacctgtgg aaaagcggcg actttgaggg cattggcgag caggttgcgg
    24361 cctcctgcaa taaagtaatc gacaagatca agaacctgga ctgggacggc atacggaaaa
    24421 aggtcaatga tgcagtcagc ggcattgcca atagcctgaa cggctttgta caggactttg
    24481 actgggcagg tgtgggtgag atcgtgggac agggcgtgaa tacgatattc agcgcactgg
    24541 acacattcct gaccaccttt aagttcgacc agttgggtgc cgggcttgca agcaacataa
    24601 acggcttggt gagcactatt gagtggggcc aagtggccaa gactatttcg gatgccatca
    24661 gtggtgtgtt caaggccatt tccggtttct tggaaaacct ggactggcga gggctggcta
    24721 cggcgctgga gaattttata gccggtattg actttggggg tatggctaaa tctctgtttg
    24781 aggcgctggg cgccgccctg ggtggtattt ccgcattcct cggcaaactg attatggacg
    24841 ccatctccag tgtgcagacc tattttggag gaaagatcaa agacgccggc ggcaatgtgg
    24901 cccagggcat ttgggacggc atcattgacg gcattggaga tgcatggaag tgggttaagg
    24961 aacacatttt ccaaccgttt atcaatggtt tccaaaaagc gtttgagatc aaatcgccgt
    25021 ctaaggttat gaaaaagcag ggcggcttta tttcccaagg tctgtttgac ggtatcggcg
    25081 atctgtggaa aaaggtcagc caaaaattca aaggatttaa ggacggcgtt gttaatttct
    25141 ttaccgggaa aaatggcgtt gtatcaaaag tcaccggcct tggcggtaag atcgtgaccg
    25201 gtttaaagaa cggcctgaag aatttgaaag ccacctttac caatgcgttc aaaggcccct
    25261 taaacggtgt gatcaaactg gtcaacaata tggttggcaa gatcaatgac aagctgctga
    25321 ttagcgttgg cagcacactg tctaatgtgc ttagcgccct gggcgtgagc gtgaccaacg
    25381 gccagtacca gttgttttct atacccacta tcccagagct ggaaaagggc ggcgtgctga
    25441 aaaaaggcca ggtcggtctg ctggaaggta aaggcgccga ggctgttgtg cctttggagc
    25501 gaaacaccca gtggatcagc aaggtagccg caatgatggt gcaaatgctg ggtagcagcg
    25561 ggcaggcggt caatgtaacg atcccagtat atgtgggcgg taagcattta agcacggtgg
    25621 tgctggacga tgtgaaccaa acagaaaaga aaggccgtga cccggttacg gccacagcgt
    25681 aaggagggac ggtatgccac tatatattga cggcacaaaa atgccaaacc catcattcaa
    25741 tgccatatcc tgttcagatg aaaaggtgtg gtcctctaac acgggccgct ccaagtcggc
    25801 ttatatgaac ggcagtatcg ttcaggttaa aaaaacaagg cagttgtcct ttccgccctt
    25861 gacccgggcg gaattggaca agctaaacgg cgtgatcaac aatgcgagta agccctggca
    25921 ttctattaaa ctggaggata cttccgggaa tacggtgttt tcgttcaact gctactttgg
    25981 tacgcccagt tggacagcct attccggtgc cagggattgc cggtatttca tcaactacaa
    26041 agtagatgcc atcgagcgct aaaggagtat tttatgtaca agacaagcac agcttttaac
    26101 caggccatca aaaacgggga acggatctat gtgaaggtta aatgtggcaa tttcattttt
    26161 ggctacaacg atgagacgga tcctacaagc ccaaatgagc aaaataacat tatggagctg
    26221 aatattgacc gcagtatcag ccatgacgat tacgcgctgg caaagtccta cgcttgtggg
    26281 tgtaactgcg ttctgtgggc tgtgcccgcc ggtgccgtgc ttcgcgggca gaaaaccgtg
    26341 gtgtactttg gctgtatggt caacggtgca gtggagtggg tgccaatggg cgtgttttat
    26401 ccggaaaagg tcactcggtc cggcgaatgt accactttgg aaatgtacga ccacatgtat
    26461 gatctttcta tgccgtattc tgccgccatc agcggtcagc agaccccttt gacaatctta
    26521 aaagacctgg cacgccaggg taactttgag ttggctgccg gcgtggagag caaggtctcc
    26581 ggctttggca cggtagatgt ttctttgctc tgcggtacgg aaacagacga ggacggcaag
    26641 cagcaggtca ctgcctataa tgtgaatgat gccatcggtt atgtggccgg attctgcggc
    26701 tgtgctgccg tctttgaccg agagggcaag ttgcgagtag atactttcgc ccaggtatat
    26761 gatggtacgg cagaatacac ggtgacagac gacacagtta cagaggtctc tctggcagag
    26821 acggacaaaa cctacctggg gatcagttgc aacaatggga ataagaatat tcttgcacca
    26881 gatagtctgt cggtcaacag cgaggtgctg tatttcgaca atccgctgat caccatccag
    26941 gcccaagcgg aaaaagtatt tggtgctgta tctgatatga tctacataga tgatggcgac
    27001 cagggtgaga ctgtatttga cctgggcata cagtaccgac cgggaagtat gacattgctc
    27061 acggccaatc cggcgttgga tagtttcgat gtgatcactt accgggacga taccggcgat
    27121 caccatatcc ccttgatggg tgtggagtat gattatgatg gctccgtcac tatggatgtg
    27181 gccgcccatg cccgttcaga acaggagggc agttctgccg gaagcattct atcccgcatg
    27241 atctctaagg ctatgcagca ggtcacagcg ccgttggcgc agcgcattca ggacgccacg
    27301 gattctatca cgaacgcagt tggtggttac gctgctttga tcgaccggga cggcgatggt
    27361 gtgtcagacg cgctttatat cggagagtac ccggcagcgg agggcaagac caaaggacgc
    27421 tgcctgctgc tgaataagaa cggcatggct gtttctacca ccggactgca aggccccttt
    27481 aaggactttg cggtgtacta caataaaaaa accaaccagt attacctgaa tgctacggac
    27541 atttcagccg gtagactctc tggtattgag atccttgcgg ataaaggcac gatcgccggg
    27601 tggaacatca ccgaccgaga actgtatgcg gatttgggta gttatcgtgc atacattcaa
    27661 aagccaacta ccaaaggctc ttgggtgttt tctgcacaaa aaaagaacag caacggttca
    27721 tatactggta catggtatgt aacgatgggc ggcgatatgg tatgcaatgg ttcggtagat
    27781 gtaagcgggg ccctatcggt ggaagggaaa accaaatttg atgccgatgt acaattctac
    27841 aaaaaaatat atgatcttgc cggatatgaa atcattaatg ctgcatctgg tggtaacagc
    27901 cttgtaattg gatacggtca gtatgagcac ggagccaaaa catatttaga aggcggagat
    27961 atttgcttaa gaatgcagca gaatggcaac ttgtgtatac aagcgggatc gaaagattcg
    28021 gttgaaacca gatttgtact gtctaaagtg agttggacgc ttagcggaag cactgcgtac
    28081 cgtgatacga ttgaatcaaa aggcgggttt gtgcttagtg cgaatggtgg cgataatgtt
    28141 ttataccttg tcgggaagag tatatggatt gataacgcca cgacaatcag aggcaaactg
    28201 acggtacaag acgatattag actgagtttt aaatcttcaa gcggaaccat tccactggtt
    28261 gtaaacacaa gcggcgttat tacaaccgca aactcatcaa aacgatacaa agagaatatc
    28321 aaaccggtag aagacgctgt gctggatcca aacggtcttt acgatgtaca ggtgtgccag
    28381 tacaattaca agccagaata caaggacaac gaattggtca gcgggacgca gatcggcgtt
    28441 attgcagagg atctggacaa gcattacccc aacgcagtga tctatgacag tgaagggaga
    28501 cctgaaagct ggcaagatcg tatcatgata ccggcaatgc ttaagttgat ccaagatcaa
    28561 aagaagcaac tggacgcttt gcaggcagaa gtggacgcgc tgaaagcaaa attgcaataa
    28621 acagcaaagc ggctgctccg cactggaaca gccgctttag agttattagt caatatatat
    28681 tcttggagtg gatttatcgc cctttttgaa atagaaatgc ctgccgcttt catcgacata
    28741 tatttcttct aacggatcgt ctcgagaaga agctgtgtcc cagtaatatc catcgtcaga
    28801 aggtatggga tcaaagtgcg cgtcagcagg acgcttcggc accgttgatt cggttgtttc
    28861 tcttattgcg gctggggcta ctgtgccatt cctttcggtg cgatacacta cttgcggttg
    28921 cgtggtagta tgcttcttct ttttcttctt agtggttgtg ggctttgtag ttgttgtggt
    28981 tgcggtcgcc tctgtggctg ccggttctgt agtggtctct gtgggctgtg tagtaacacc
    29041 agccagtgca ctggatacag cgtgatctac cagactggct gtctcctgat catgcactcg
    29101 atcatagtgc acccacacac cgataccgac ccccaccgcc attacaacgg tcacaacaag
    29161 gatccacact ttggccttag acttcatctc catctctcct ttcactcccc accataccac
    29221 acttccccgc agattgcaag aaaacaggag gtgattccca tgtaaaatac aaattgcagt
    29281 caactgcaaa cggcggctta ggcacgctgt ttttttatgt caaaaaggag gattttatgc
    29341 agacattaaa tattaaggtt acccagcagg cggtgatctt acaaaacaaa gacccggtga
    29401 cagctgagaa tgtcaatcag atccgctgtg tggtagagct ggatccggca tacgccgatc
    29461 tggtcgtgcg ggtgtgcatg aatggccagt ttgccactgt ggtggatgga cagtgtttcg
    29521 ccccgccgct gcaagaggga atgtgccgcc tgggcgttta cggctatgct atggacggtg
    29581 agcagttggt gcagcgtata agcccggagc catgcgtgtt ttatgtgcgc ccaggttctt
    29641 atgacgcggc ggctgtggag gcagacgcgc ctgatccaac ggagttggag tcttattacg
    29701 ccaaggtgca ggctctgctc aaggatattg gtaagggtgt gaatggcacc acttatacgc
    29761 ccagtgtgtc cgcagcgggg gagatcagct ggatcaatga cggcgggaag gacaacccgg
    29821 aaccggtgaa cattaaaggc ccaaagggtg acacgggtcc ccagggcgct cctggtaaag
    29881 atggagagcg aggaccgcag ggcgaaccgg gaaaagatgg tgcagcgggc ccacagggtt
    29941 cccaagggga gccgggcgca gagggcccgc aaggcccaca aggtgagcaa ggcccccagg
    30001 gcgaacaagg accaaaaggt gatcccggtc ctgcaggcgc tgatggcaag gactatgtgc
    30061 tgacggacac ggacaaaacc gacattgccg ccaaggtgga gatcccggat agctctgtga
    30121 ctacgaacaa gctggcggac ggtgccgtta ccggcgataa gatcgagtcc ctgtctgtgg
    30181 agggcaagca tattaagccg cgtacaataa ccggcatgcg gctggctcta aaaacggtca
    30241 cagagaacct gttaagtgat gagttgcaag ccaaacttac cagctgggtg ggcactctgg
    30301 cacaagcgtc aggcgatgcg gtcaccttac acgaatggtg gaacatctct gagttctgcc
    30361 cctatgtgct gaatgtggat tatgacacac atggcaccat tacattgcac gctgacgatg
    30421 ccaaaagcgg cgatcatgcc ttagtcctgc gcagtggggc gctggtgtct ttctttgaag
    30481 aagatggcgt ggagtgtgcc acagtcacac aatctgattt tggcctggcc gtcttacgca
    30541 gagcgacaga cggcagcggg acggtcaccc tgctgactgc ggataaaacc ggttctgctg
    30601 agacctggga gcctgtgttt tccaagacat ttgacgccga tacaacggac aagcaaaact
    30661 ggattttgtc taagccgtgc agaaaaatta agttgcgcat ggttagcgtt ggaactacta
    30721 ccaatagtag tgccggagac caaactgtat atttgaattc gtacacatct gagacttaca
    30781 tacccaatgc gtttcgtttc gatgttgcaa aagataaggg aagcttcgtt gttgcagagg
    30841 ttgaattgac tgctgacatg gtgcgtgtaa tgcaaaacaa atcagataag tcaagtggct
    30901 tcaacccagc tgatgtcatg gaaaaaggct gtatatggct tagcaacaag gttaatttca
    30961 acatattcaa ggatgtagag gctcacggtg cgattaagtc gttaggtttc ccaaccaatg
    31021 gacgaacaat tggcgcaggc acgcaagttg aaatattggg ggtggcaaaa tgaatgtgga
    31081 gacagaaagc cgcattgcgt ttttgaagtc cgagctggcg gagacggatt acctctgtct
    31141 gaagtacacg gacggtgcgc tgtccgaaga tgaatatgcg ccgatccgcc ggcagcgggc
    31201 tgcgtaccgt gcggagatta acgccctgca agggggtgag accgatgtat agtgcattcg
    31261 ttacggccgc cctaactgct gccgtgtcca cggtggtagg cagcgctgtg tccgctgtga
    31321 tcgcttccct gatcgcaagg aggaaaagca aaaaagcaat tgacgaagtc accacagccc
    31381 ggtatattgc cattgaaaat ggcctgcaat ccattttgcg tgccgagatc atacggcagc
    31441 acgacaagca taccgagcgg cactactgcc ccctctatgc aaaagaagcc atggtcaagg
    31501 tgtacgacgc ctatcatgcc ctgggcggca atggtatgat gaccaaattt tataatgaaa
    31561 ttatcgcgct cccggaggag ccacaacaaa aggaggacta aaaaatgaaa gtaaccgcag
    31621 gaaccattgc aagaaccgcc gttctggcgg tctctctgct gaatgtattg ctcaatgcct
    31681 ttggcaagaa ccccttgccc ttttctgacg atgaagtcta caccgccgtg tcaacggtgg
    31741 tggcagtagc ggcttccatg gctgcctggt ggaagaacaa cagctttacc aaggctgcac
    31801 taaaggcgga cgaaaccctt gcgctggagc gcatggagac ggcggaaagt gaggcggtca
    31861 gtcatgagta agctgtacta ttgtcgacag accacggaaa aatgcaagtc aatccgttat
    31921 cccagcaaat cccaccccta taagtacgga accggcggct gtatctacac cagtggctgt
    31981 ggggtgtgcg caagccttat ggtcttacac aacttcggat ttacaagttt agacacggta
    32041 gcttggacac agaagtgcct actgatgggc gcacggtccg cagacggcac agatatggac
    32101 aaggtggctg catacctgga aaagcactac tccattgtga gcaagcgggt caaaacggca
    32161 accgagctga aaaagcacct gaaaagcggg ggcaaagcca ttgtgtgcgt atccggtggc
    32221 ggcaagcaac tgttctccaa tggcggccat tatgtatatg taggtggcct ggacaaggcc
    32281 ggtaacctga tcgtgctgga cccgtactgg tatgatggca agttcaccct gaccgcaaac
    32341 cgccggaagt acactaaggt caagaacgcc agggaagtgt atgtacagcc tgccgccctt
    32401 gcttccgata ttagcggcat ttggctgttc acgaacgcca aaggcggcaa gacggtgtac
    32461 gcagaaggcg atgtcaatta caaaaaggca acatccaagg caccgacggt taagcctggt
    32521 acatacacca ccaccgcagt gcgtgggatc tacaaaggtg caggtgctgc caccggccgc
    32581 aaaaaggtta aagacctgac ggccgacggc cggcgacacg ctacaagcag taagtcgaaa
    32641 gcagacgcta tgtttcggac aggcaccacc atcaccgtgc tggagaccaa actgctcagc
    32701 accggcaacc tgtgggcacg ctgcccctcc ggctggctgt gtatctggga aaaggatatt
    32761 gaccgtaaat tcatcaagta aagtaaaaag cccaccggat aacggtgggc tttttcatat
    32821 ctgatttttt tacttaattt tagtgaaggg tattgacaat tattatctcc ttgtagtata
    32881 acgaaaaaca aaggaggaat gaaaaatgat tgtggaagat accaaggatt tggttgaaac
    32941 tgcggactat gtgatcatcg aagctgtttt agtggatgat ggactgcgtt acaaacaact
    33001 ttctgttggc attaaagcca aaaatggtga cattatccgc ataattccaa tatcgacgat
    33061 gctgatgtaa aaaaaggccg ggtagttcag taactgcccg gctttttcta tacctcgcat
    33121 taccaagtac tgcaataagt actgcaacgc caaaagtttt ttattttctc tcatttttta
    33181 cacaagcgga aatttggctt aactaagcca aaaatggaaa cagaaagaaa taaaggacgg
    33241 ctgaaaaagc cgtccttttt ggtcgaggtg acaagatttg aacttgcgac ccccacgtcc
    33301 cgaacgtggt gctctaccaa actgagccac acctcgattt attgctacaa taggataaca
    33361 caaaatgcgc gcggt
//
LOCUS       ZellerG_2014__CCIS22958137ST-20-0_NODE_40_length_181493_cov_7.91373       34903 bp    DNA     linear   UNA 01-JUL-2020
DEFINITION  AcrIIA22-encoding prophage
ACCESSION   geneious|urn:local:
VERSION     geneious|urn:local:.:oj-c422o39:7
KEYWORDS    .
SOURCE      
  ORGANISM  .
FEATURES             Location/Qualifiers
     misc_feature    complement(131..1564)
                     /note="Geneious type: Resolvase"
                     /standard_name="Resolvase"
     misc_feature    complement(1734..2876)
                     /note="Geneious type: NTase_sub_bind"
                     /standard_name="NTase_sub_bind"
     misc_feature    complement(2938..3591)
                     /note="Geneious type: TIGR00498"
                     /standard_name="TIGR00498"
     CDS             complement(3809..4219)
                     /codon_start=1
                     /standard_name="CDS"
     misc_feature    4312..4494
                     /note="Geneious type: HHA"
                     /standard_name="HHA"
     misc_feature    4491..4796
                     /note="Geneious type: OATP"
                     /standard_name="OATP"
     CDS             4789..5025
                     /codon_start=1
                     /standard_name="CDS"
     CDS             5018..5245
                     /codon_start=1
                     /standard_name="CDS"
     misc_feature    5363..5842
                     /note="Geneious type: Sipho_Gp157"
                     /standard_name="Sipho_Gp157"
     misc_feature    5853..6455
                     /note="Geneious type: ERF"
                     /standard_name="ERF"
     misc_feature    6452..6973
                     /note="Geneious type: NinB"
                     /standard_name="NinB"
     misc_feature    7251..7652
                     /note="Geneious type: SSB"
                     /standard_name="SSB"
     misc_feature    7662..8405
                     /note="Geneious type: Methyltransf_4"
                     /standard_name="Methyltransf_4"
     misc_feature    8415..8729
                     /note="Geneious type: TIGR00122"
                     /standard_name="TIGR00122"
     misc_feature    8726..9166
                     /note="Geneious type: RusA"
                     /standard_name="RusA"
     CDS             9854..10093
                     /codon_start=1
                     /standard_name="CDS"
     misc_feature    10166..10360
                     /note="Geneious type: TIGR00576"
                     /standard_name="TIGR00576"
     CDS             10366..10458
                     /codon_start=1
                     /standard_name="CDS"
     misc_feature    10483..10896
                     /note="Geneious type: TIGR02473"
                     /standard_name="TIGR02473"
     misc_feature    11106..11513
                     /note="Geneious type: ECSCR"
                     /standard_name="ECSCR"
     misc_feature    11527..11967
                     /note="Geneious type: Terminase_2"
                     /standard_name="Terminase_2"
     misc_feature    11955..13223
                     /note="Geneious type: TIGR01547"
                     /standard_name="TIGR01547"
     misc_feature    13225..14769
                     /note="Geneious type: Phage_prot_Gp6"
                     /standard_name="Phage_prot_Gp6"
     misc_feature    14773..16395
                     /note="Geneious type: TIGR01641"
                     /standard_name="TIGR01641"
     misc_feature    16383..16622
                     /note="Geneious type: DUF2270"
                     /standard_name="DUF2270"
     misc_feature    16597..17406
                     /note="Geneious type: DUF4355"
                     /standard_name="DUF4355"
     misc_feature    17422..18537
                     /note="Geneious type: P22_CoatProtein"
                     /standard_name="P22_CoatProtein"
     CDS             18554..18679
                     /codon_start=1
                     /standard_name="CDS"
     CDS             18720..19106
                     /codon_start=1
                     /standard_name="CDS"
     CDS             19087..19440
                     /codon_start=1
                     /standard_name="CDS"
     misc_feature    19424..19894
                     /note="Geneious type: TIGR01725"
                     /standard_name="TIGR01725"
     CDS             19891..20259
                     /codon_start=1
                     /standard_name="CDS"
     misc_feature    20272..20715
                     /note="Geneious type: Phage_tail_3"
                     /standard_name="Phage_tail_3"
     CDS             20765..21208
                     /codon_start=1
                     /standard_name="CDS"
     misc_feature    21228..21503
                     /note="Geneious type: ICE2"
                     /standard_name="ICE2"
     misc_feature    21529..24402
                     /note="Geneious type: TIGR02168"
                     /standard_name="TIGR02168"
     CDS             24414..24782
                     /codon_start=1
                     /standard_name="CDS"
     misc_feature    24794..27340
                     /note="Geneious type: Peptidase_S74"
                     /standard_name="Peptidase_S74"
     misc_feature    complement(27386..27913)
                     /note="Geneious type: TIGR04420"
                     /standard_name="TIGR04420"
     misc_feature    complement(28008..28550)
                     /note="Geneious type: HTH_26"
                     /standard_name="HTH_26"
     misc_feature    28684..28893
                     /note="Geneious type: HTH_37"
                     /standard_name="HTH_37"
     misc_feature    29090..29779
                     /note="Geneious type: ANT"
                     /standard_name="ANT"
     misc_feature    30148..31884
                     /note="Geneious type: Collagen"
                     /standard_name="Collagen"
     CDS             31881..32066
                     /codon_start=1
                     /standard_name="CDS"
     misc_feature    32059..32301
                     /note="Geneious type: XhlA"
                     /standard_name="XhlA"
     misc_feature    32298..32564
                     /note="Geneious type: Holin_SPP1"
                     /standard_name="Holin_SPP1"
     misc_feature    32692..33474
                     /note="Geneious type: Peptidase_C39_2"
                     /standard_name="Peptidase_C39_2"
     CDS             33599..33763
                     /codon_start=1
                     /standard_name="CDS"
     misc_feature    33599..33763
                     /note="Geneious type: AcrIIA22_homolog"
                     /standard_name="AcrIIA22_homolog"
     misc_feature    33842..34333
                     /note="Geneious type: DUF4065"
                     /standard_name="DUF4065"
     CDS             34314..34823
                     /codon_start=1
                     /standard_name="CDS"
ORIGIN      
        1 atcatcagtc agtacggcgg actgtattgc atttagatat agagttaaaa tatggacagt
       61 caataacggt gttaagccaa aaatcgcact tatttttcaa ttcgtggcgg aaaatgcgac
      121 tgaaaatctg tcaaatatag tagaatatct ccagtgtgtt gtccggtttt ttgaatgtga
      181 tgtggtctac aatggagcgc agggcttcgt tcttgacgct ttccgctgta tccggagact
      241 ttatcaaatt gagcacaaaa ctggcttgct ggacgaactg tggcgaaatt tcgccactct
      301 gtgacttcgc gaccttggcc tgctcggctt tgagcgcttc aatcttgttt tgaaatgctc
      361 tttttttgcg gccgtattcc tccagcgtat catacccggc atcgtaggca tcactggccc
      421 gcttgatctt ttcttcttcc ttgcgaatga gcagcgagta gtctaccact tcattttgca
      481 gctgctcctt tggcagcaca ttgaattcca gggtctccag ggacttttca atggcagcaa
      541 tcaccgcagc gttggccttg cgtatggata ggtagtggga taccttgcac ttgccccggg
      601 cgtagttgtg gcattgaacg gcggggtccc tggcggcaat ataggtgagt gtggcaccgc
      661 aggtgtcgca gcgtacaagg cctttcagca tgaacgcaac cggctgctcc ttgcgctgcc
      721 atttgccata ccgtcttttc tgttccatga tcttctcctg tacttgatcg aatgtgtctt
      781 gatctatgat cggctggtgc ttgccgtcca catacataac cttgctgtta tcgcccttgt
      841 accggtctct ggaggctctg ccgtctgtgc tccagcggat tttacccgca tacaccgggt
      901 tcatcagtat gtactccaca aagcggttgt ccggcgggtt gccccgatag gtctttacgc
      961 ccatggcgtc cagctccatg gcaatcttac ggtagccttt gccggacaaa aaagcattga
     1021 agatgtaccg aacggtgggc gcgtcctcgt tgggtgtgaa cactttgttt tggaggtcgt
     1081 agccaaaggc accggcgctc atggcttcgc cacggcttgc cttttccgtc atgccccggg
     1141 tcacttcctg agacaggcgg gtgctgtaat actcgtccat gaattctata atgcgctcga
     1201 tcagcggggc aaagggtgag tcgtctatgg tctcggatat ggagatcacc gacacgccga
     1261 tgcgccgcag catggattta tacacaatgc tttcttcctg gttgcgggca aaccggctga
     1321 atttccatac aagaattgcc tggaatgggt gctccttgct ttttgcaaag gcgatcatat
     1381 cattgaacgc cttgcgcttt ttaacgcttc gcccggagat accatcgtca tagaatacat
     1441 attcatccgg cacgcagtag ccgtttctgc cggcgtactc acgaatgagt ttaagctggc
     1501 tatcagggct gtactcgtct tgccggtcgt cacttacgcg gatatatgcc gctgcatatt
     1561 tcattgtacc actcccatag attgtactta aaaaagggcg caaaaatgcc ctgcttgatt
     1621 tatcggcagg gatgtggtac aatatccaat gttgggtggg ttatgtacta catatcctgc
     1681 ttatcggctc tatcctgttg gcgcagggta gggctttttt attttgttgt gatttactct
     1741 aacttcccgg ccaacgcctg gaattgatgg agatagttgt ctttgatgtc ctcaaagatc
     1801 ttggtggcct ctgcgtcatc gtacaagtgc gtggtcaggt tgcgggcatt caggatctcc
     1861 acccacacca ggtcgttatc cacaaggccg tcagcaaagg cctggcgcat caccggcttg
     1921 gggctgttca cttccgtata gccctgctcc agcagatact cacggcaggt tttccacgcc
     1981 agctcggtgc agaattcaaa gcgctggatc acaccgtcac gcatggtgga attgggtagc
     2041 ttgtcatagt cggcaatggc ctcctccagg cgctgcactg cgtctttgaa tttgtcccgc
     2101 ttttcttcat atttgctcat taaggataca ccgtcctttt ctatgttctg taacagtttg
     2161 gggtctgtgt cccggctgac aaagaccagg tcaaagtcca acagggtggg caggtcctca
     2221 atggcctggg caagctgcgc ctgccgtcct cggtcgtcta taccgtacac cgccaggtca
     2281 atatcgctgc gctgccggtt gtcaccacgc gcccgggagc cgtaaagcac caccttggcc
     2341 gcgccgtact gccggccgat ttttgcaatt tgtttgtaga gctttttcat gctattttcg
     2401 ttaggcatga ccattttgcc aaccttggca gaatggtcat atttgttagg ttctggtgcc
     2461 tttttttctt cccagcccat aagataagcc ggagtagtat gaagcacctt tgcaagcagc
     2521 tcaagaattt cagagggaat cttctttatg ttgttatttt catatctata tatggtggct
     2581 ggcgatacac ccagtttctc agctactgtt tcagcggaaa ggcccagctc ttttctgcgt
     2641 gcctttattc tgtcgtgaat tggggtattg gccttcgttt tccagcccat cagataatcc
     2701 ggggtcgtgt tcagagtgtt tgcaatcgct tcaaccttgt ttgatggtat attggtaata
     2761 ataccgttct cgtatttgtg tattgtttgt tttgttgtgt gaatacgagc cgccaattcg
     2821 tcttgcgtta gatttttggc cagccgcatt tcttttattc tttgaccaat agtcatttgt
     2881 tatggcacct ccttcttcac ataatattta tatcgccatg tggaggtata tacgatttta
     2941 ctgttcgatc tcgcgaacca gcaggcgggg aatgccaaga acatggcatt gctccaggtc
     3001 ctcgtttcgg atagtcttag gggtgtactc cgggttgata ggaataagct tcacccagtc
     3061 ctcaccgtcc acatattcta tcttcttcaa tgtggccata tcgccgtcat agatgatggc
     3121 tccaatctca ccggagcggt tcatggtgct ctgcttcagg atcagcacct tgtcgccgtc
     3181 catatactgc gggtacatac tgtcaccctt aacggagagc acaaagaagt catcccggct
     3241 gcggccgtgc aggtaagact taggtatctc taccgtctcg ccactccagt cctcgtacgc
     3301 agggtagtca tacccggcgg cgatctcacc aattaccggg aagatgaccg tgtcttctgt
     3361 cacttccgga gcacggagag aggtgggttc ttcccaaccc ataagatagg ctgcacttga
     3421 atggagtgct ttggcgagta gttctattct tgtaataggt atcttttccg tttctccagt
     3481 ggcatatctt tgaatagcgg atttaggtat tccagtttgt tttgataatt cgccgtaagt
     3541 tgcgttgttt cgattgataa gatcaagtaa tcgttcggca atttcgttca taaattatca
     3601 cctctgcaag atgataataa cacaagcgtc ccaaaaaagc aaggacaaat cggaaaaaat
     3661 caaaaaatcg tcccaaaaat gcttgacatt ggtatcttgg tatggtatga ttaaactgtc
     3721 ccaaaaatgg aacgaaaaaa gcaagacaaa aggaggtgtt agcttggtta ataagaatcg
     3781 tctattgggt tttattgcca gtgcgggttt aacacagaca agccttgcgc agaaaatagg
     3841 catgaataag gacacattga gtcttaaaat caacaatagg agtgatttta agactggaga
     3901 aattgaacga atttgcaatg tcctgcaaat tacgaaagcg gctgataaag tcgatatttt
     3961 tttgtacaag gtgtcccaat aatgagacga cgagccagcc tttagataag cagcaggcag
     4021 cggggatgta ttttttcatt tctctttctt tcttttttct tttctttttt tgatttcctg
     4081 cacgcccgcc acacccaaca tcacatttat cgcagcgggc ggtctgctgc tgatttaagg
     4141 gctggcaaca aataaaaagg accgactgct ggcacagtcg gtcaaaggag ttgataagct
     4201 taatataatg agtaaacaca attatcaaca cctatagtat aggcgttgag agagaaaaag
     4261 tcaaggcata cggacaatcc gaccttgcgt aactttaatt gaggtgacga aatgaagaaa
     4321 gaactgacca ccgtgatcat ggttatggtg gacggcaagg ttaagccctt ggaggacttg
     4381 acggaagaag aacacagccg catgctggcg gcgatggcgc accggctcac agagagcatg
     4441 agcgactact acgcccagca cccggatgag gttaaggagt tggcgaagat atgacaagac
     4501 gagaaaaggc agggatagtg ctggtgttca ccggcttcct gttggtgctg tttggctgct
     4561 gccttgtggc ggataatccg tactggtggg tgtccgtggc aatcagcggc accggctgcg
     4621 cattgatcgc tctggcggtg ttcgtgctgc ccaaggacga ggacgaggcc cgacaggaca
     4681 agcagctggt ggttgaagat gataaggata gagtggtgct gctggcgccg ctgacagatt
     4741 tcgatgtggc gtatctgcac gccttaaaac tgggaaagga caataacaat gagtaatgaa
     4801 tatatggatt tggtaatttc gaccgacggc aaggtgtgcc gtgccccggg cttcagcaat
     4861 atacagcccg gacaaagagt catagtgcgg tgccgcgtgt atgatgtgct ggaggcggta
     4921 tccgtgcccg agagcgaggc actgctgacg ctgcccagtg cggatggcgt tattcatacg
     4981 ctggagtatg acgaggacga gcaggaggag aatgccgatg tatgacaagg atgcgggcgt
     5041 gatcgcctgt gacagctgcg atataaccat tgagggttat ggcttctcca tcggtgcggg
     5101 caacgatgag cccagcggca gctactgctg ggaatgtgct tgcgagaagc tggagcagct
     5161 gctggacgag agcaacaagg aagcgaccat tgtgcggcgc agcgaaaact ggcttcgcaa
     5221 ctgctacgac ctgggggtga tctgatgacc agcgcagaga tggacaagtt tgtgcaggac
     5281 tacggctttt gcccccaaga ctgcgacccg gatgagcggg cagaggcccg cattgtactg
     5341 aatatagaca aaggagaacg atatggcgac actgtatgaa ttgaccggcc aggcagccca
     5401 gctgatggag ctgctggaag ccggagagat tgacgaacag acggtccagg acacactgga
     5461 cagcatgatg gtgccggaga agctggagga ctacggtatg gtaatccggc agctgacggc
     5521 ggatgtggag gactacaagc gagaaaagga cttcttcgct gataaacaga ggcgggcgga
     5581 caacgccatt aagcgcatga agaagaccct ggcacagtac ctggctgcca cccagcagaa
     5641 gaaattgcag gccggacggt tcgtgctgac cagcacctcg agcaagtcgg tggatgtgtt
     5701 caacctggcg gcggtaccgg cggagtatat gcagccccag ccgcccaagg tggacaaggt
     5761 gtcaatccgc gaggctctgt tggcggggga gacggtagcc ggtgcggcac tgattgagac
     5821 ccccggctgt gtgatcaagt gaggtgaatg gaatggagtt acaagcaaag ctattagcca
     5881 tccagtgtga actggtggcg cccaaaaatc agtataacgc attcggcaag taccattacc
     5941 gcagctgtga ggatattctg gaggcggtca aaccgctgtg taagaagcac gacactgtgc
     6001 ttaccgtgac agatacggta gagtgctgcg gcgatcgagt gtacattgtg gctacggcca
     6061 cgctggcgga cacggagagc gacaagagca tttccgtgcg ggcctttgcc cgggaagccg
     6121 ccacgaagaa aggcatggac gatgcccagg tgaccggcag cacttccagc tacgcccgaa
     6181 agtatgcact taacggcctg ttctgtattg atgattgcaa ggacccggat gtgcccccgc
     6241 aaggcaccca aggcaagcag ggagcccagg acccgcagaa aggacaggca cggcagcagg
     6301 cagcggagaa gatcagcccg gaccaggtgg ctattctgaa agaaaattca gagaatgagc
     6361 gggtcaaaaa ggccttggcc tattacaagg tgagccgcat tgaagatctg acccggcaac
     6421 aagctgataa gatcttcatg aagttaggtc tatgaaaatc gaattcaaaa aagctgacct
     6481 ggtgcccact atggccaagg tgggggcgtt cataggctcc ctggcagagc aaaaggacta
     6541 tgtgctggag attaagccaa agccgaaacg ccggagcctg gatgccaacg cctacatgtg
     6601 ggcattgatc ggcaagctgc aagcagagtt ggcaaagaac gacccgcaga tcaccaagga
     6661 cgagatttac cagggctatg tgcggcagta tggcaagtct gtggactacc aactgccgga
     6721 cagtgccgtg aatgccatga cgaaatcatg gggtaggaac ggcctgggct ggacagcgga
     6781 gaaagtggac gatggtatct acccgcgcac ctcgctggtg cggttctatt acggcaccag
     6841 ttgctacgga acgaagcgca tggctcggct tatagacgcc gtggtccagg actgcaaagc
     6901 actgggcgtt gagactatgc cgccggcgga gctggcgcag ctgatgtctg cttgggagga
     6961 acggaaacag tgaagaagag cattattcag ccggaagagc agcggcaatg ctacctgtgc
     7021 ggctctgtgc gggccctgga gcgacaccat gtatttgggg catataacag acgaaaaagc
     7081 gagaaatacg gcttaacggt gctcctgtgc cataattgcc acaacgagcc gccgagaggt
     7141 gcacaccatt gcaagcagac gatggactat ttacaccggg tggggcagca ggcatttgag
     7201 actgcctacc cggacaaaga ctttatatct atttttggga ggaattatct atgattaaca
     7261 gcattgtgat tatgggtcga ttgacctacg aaccggaact gagagccacg cccagcggcg
     7321 tctccgttgt gcggttccag gtggctgtgg accgcagcta tcagaaggca ggcgaggaac
     7381 gcaagacgga ctttattgac tgcaccgcct ggcggcagac ggcagaattt gtgtgcaaat
     7441 acttccataa aggctctatg atcgccgtgg agggttcttt gcagacagac aactacacgg
     7501 accagaacgg cgagaaacgc aagagcgtgc agctggtggc cagccaggtg tccttctgcg
     7561 gctcaaaggc agagagtggc gcacagactg cagcacccgc accggacgca gagtttgagc
     7621 ccatcggcgg cgatgatgac ctgccgtttt aaggagagcc tatgcaagga tggatcaagg
     7681 tgcaccgaaa ggttacggag cactggctat attctgcgga gccctacgac aaattccatg
     7741 cctggatgga ccttctgctg ctgtgcaatc actcacctgc aaagatgatg attgatggca
     7801 agctgatgga tgtggacagt ggcgagctgg tcacctccat tcgctttttg tgcgatcggt
     7861 ggaagtggag taacacgaaa gttaagcgtt acttggatac acttcaagct gacggaatgt
     7921 tgtcagtaaa aagcgacagt aaaaagacac ggcttagagt gcttcactac gccaaatatc
     7981 aagcatacgc aaatgcaaaa aacgacacag aaacgacgca ggaacgacac agaagcgaca
     8041 ctgaaacgcc gcagaaacac acaaacaaga atgtagaaga atgtagaaga aatacaggag
     8101 aagggagaga gcgcgcgagc gcgtgcacgc ccgcaaaatt atatggcgag tttaagaatg
     8161 tgcgattaac cgatgaggaa tatgcgaagc tgaaaaaaca attcccactt gattggcagc
     8221 ggctaatcaa gaacttgtcc ttccacattc acaacaccca caagacctat tacgaccact
     8281 tctctgtttt gcagaagtgg ggcacagagg acaggaagaa cagcggggca ctgcaaagcc
     8341 cgccgtccta cgacctggag cagatcaagc gggacaccat gaacaacaca gacatcaagt
     8401 tttaggagga gcctatggaa ctgaacacac tgacaccacg gcaggcgttg atctatgacg
     8461 cattgatccc gcccggcatg ccggtgaggg gcaaagagct ggcgcggcgg acgcgcatta
     8521 gcgagcggga cctgagatcg gagcgtaagg ccatgcagga acagggcgtg cccatcgtca
     8581 ccggtgactt tgggtatatg cttgttgatg agaacaatcc ggagccgctg ctacggtacg
     8641 ccaagcggct gaacgctcac ggagatgaag aactggccac ggcagcaatg gcccagcaga
     8701 tctatgaaag gctggtgaca gcaagatgat ggtacgattg acgataccgg gagagcccca
     8761 gggcaagggc cggcaccggg ctgtgcgccg gggtgaccat attgctacat atacgcccag
     8821 gaagaccaag gactacgagg acgaggtgcg gttctgctac cggcaggtat atggagatct
     8881 gatggccttc gctgtggacg agccggtcag tgcaacgatc attgcggcgt ttggcattcc
     8941 taagagtgcc agcaaaaagc gtaaggtgga gatgatggcc ggcagtgtgc tgcccacaaa
     9001 aaagccggac acggacaaca tcgccaagat cgtgctggac gcattgaacg gcctggccta
     9061 cccggatgac aagcaggtgg tggagttgca agtgctcaag acctatgatt tggatggcta
     9121 tgtggaggtc gagctgcgga actggagggc acggacagat ggctgaacaa tgtgcattct
     9181 atgtgcgctg tgatcgctgc cagtatggcc gcaacctggg cagcaatgaa tacggctgcc
     9241 gcaaacacct ggcacctgac ggtaagacga tacacagggg gcagtacagc tgcgagaatg
     9301 ggagagagaa agaatggcaa aaaacaaaat aacgcacgag tggaatgaag attgaaagga
     9361 gaaagcacaa tgtgtacaga aatgacaagc taccaccagc cagacggctg gatcagtgta
     9421 aaggacaggc tgccggacac ggatagagac ataattatgt gtctggaaac aagagaagtg
     9481 tgttgcggtt ggtatagccc agctttacga atttggcatg atatgaatgc aaccgcaatt
     9541 gagtcggtca ctcattggcg agaactgccc gacccgcccc gcagagaatg gagaaatgtg
     9601 ccaaatgaaa aacaacaaaa acatcaactg cgacggatgc aaatggctcg accaagtaca
     9661 caaccgcgcg gccggagaag gctactgttg catgattgtg cgatcgaaaa aaatacaaag
     9721 ctggagacag agcgcgtcat tcaaacatgt gtcggtgcga tttatacgaa acgggagact
     9781 ggaacacacg ccataacgcg ccatagtttc tcctttcaac agacggcaaa tacattttaa
     9841 ttgaggtgaa agaatgaaaa ttccaaaata cattgatgaa tcgttacaaa aacgaacaaa
     9901 tgcggccttc aaattcatga attatgactg cattgtttcg gatttcattg aaaaaaatgg
     9961 aattgagctc gaccccatgc actatggatt gggttgtgag tctcttttga atccagatag
    10021 tagcgcaaac gctgtaagag aggctatatt ggcacataag aacaacaagg agaaaaagaa
    10081 tgacaaattt tgagcgaatc aaaaatatga gcattgatga aatggcaaag gaaatcaatc
    10141 acataggcaa tgttccttcg agggcgtgat tgatgtgggc tacaccggaa gtattgccgt
    10201 caagctgtac aaccacagcg gtatggatta ttctgtacgc cgtggggaca agatcagtca
    10261 gctggtggtg gtcaagattg acacgccgga gttggtactg gtggacaagc tggcagacac
    10321 cgaacgcgga aacggcggtt tcgggagtac agggaggtga gcaggatgtg tacagcagca
    10381 caaattattc ttgtggccgg ggcggtcatt gttgcatttt tcggcgtgat cggctttggt
    10441 ccgaacttta agaagtgatc ggaataaaaa gcaggaggaa aaatgacgaa caacgaaaag
    10501 aaggaatggc tgcaacgcta tcgggagtgc tgggcggagg ttgagattac acaacaggag
    10561 atcgaagaac tgaacagccg ggcgcaaaag atcacggctt ccctctctcc cacgccggga
    10621 ggcgggcagc gggcagattt taccttgacg gtagatcgca ttatagaact gaaagagaag
    10681 ctggaccaac aagtccggct tgctctgttg cagcgggcag aaattgaggc tgctattgag
    10741 caggtacgca gcccgttgca ccggcgtgtg ttgcgtcggc ggtatttgaa cggtgacact
    10801 tttgagaaga tcgctgtaga cgaagatatt acatacaatc acctggtctc tcgcattcac
    10861 ccgcagtccc tggatatgct ggaatgcgaa aaataaaaaa ccactatgca atgcatgttg
    10921 atgttatagt atgcaggtta ccgtctgtgt tatagtataa actgccaaac agattgaaag
    10981 agcgctccaa acggtgcgct ctttggtttt tgtctttgtg ctttcccttt ctaaaatgcg
    11041 gttactacga ggctcatttt cagatgtgct ataattatgg tgagcgaaag gggggaaaca
    11101 aatacatgcg taaacgctct gaaaaacctt taggcaagca gcagaagaaa aatcgtgaag
    11161 tcctggagta cgaagaggtc aagacagaac tgaccaacat ttctccggca gaacgccggc
    11221 gcaaacgcat tatggctgag acggatgtga aatccgcatc caaattcttt aatgcgtcta
    11281 tggcagcaga gttttctttg attgcgacta tgacttcttg gatcgttgca cttcacaatg
    11341 actgtaaagg agtgataagc tatatcgtcc ttgtcgtagt gatcgtggcc gctatcgttg
    11401 catcagttgc tttgttgttt acttggataa agaaaaatat ccatcttgaa aaagcggtac
    11461 taacgcttga gatactggat gaattttttc caaatagcaa acagaaaaaa taacagcata
    11521 taatccgtga ttattacaaa ggaggtgagc agcgtgggta aagagacctt aacacctaaa
    11581 caaaggctgt tctgttatga atatgtgctc gaccataacg ggaaacggtc ttaccaggct
    11641 gcttacccga attgtaaggc acccgggagc gcagaaagcc aagcaagccg attgctaaga
    11701 aatgataagg taaaaaaatt tatcgctgac ctggaaaagc gaaagctgga caagttggat
    11761 tttaccgcaa cggatgtgct gaacgcactg tgctccatcg ggtttgcaga gacggcgaag
    11821 ccgccgaata cctctgatcg ggtgaaagcc ctggcagagc ttctgcgtca ctttgaattg
    11881 gcccgagggc atgaggatga gcagacagac gatggcttct tggaagcctt ggagcagaaa
    11941 gcgggtgaac aggcatggga agaataagta cctttcattt tcagccattc tccgccaagc
    12001 agctccaggt gctcacctgg tggtgtaaaa catcacctgt gagcgacaaa aacggaataa
    12061 ttgcagacgg cgctatacga tccggtaaga cggtgagtat ggcgcttagc tatattctgt
    12121 gggctatgag tacctacagc ggcatgaact ttgccatgtg cggtaagacg atcagctcct
    12181 ttcgccggaa tgtgctttct tttttgcctg caatgctgca aagtcgcggg tatcaggtaa
    12241 aatacagccg tagcgacaat gtgcttgtgg tgacgcgggg cggcacagaa aacgcgtttt
    12301 atatcttcgg gggcaaggac gaaagcagcc aggatctgat ccagggtatg accctggccg
    12361 gtgtgttctt tgacgaggtg gctttaatgc cccagtcctt tgtgcagcag gccaccgccc
    12421 ggtgctctgt cagtggtgca aaattctggt ttaactgtaa cccggataac ccacaccact
    12481 ggttttatga agaatggatc ctgccggaga agcggcaaga aaagcgaata ctctaccttc
    12541 actttacgat ggacgataac ttgtccttga cagaagaggt caaagcccgg tacagaacga
    12601 tgtacgcggg cgttttttat gctcggtata tcctgggcga atggaaagtg gcagagggcc
    12661 tgatctacga tatgtttgac gaaaggcggc actgtattcc gctgccgccg gagagtgaac
    12721 tacaaggttc tgcctatatc agtgtggact acggtacgct aaaccccacg gtgttcttga
    12781 tgtggagaaa ataccacggc aagtggctat gcgccaagga atattactat tccgggcggg
    12841 agaaccacag gcaaaagacg gatgcagagt atgcggacga gatgatggcc tttatcggcg
    12901 atacgccgta tacctgcgta gtggttgacc cttcggcggc ctctttcatt acagaactgc
    12961 aaaggcgggg gctcaaggta ttaaaggcgg ataacgcggt gctggatgga atccgtaccg
    13021 tatgtacgct attgcagcgg gcggatctgc tgttcagcaa ggattgcacc cgtaccattg
    13081 cggaatttta cgcctaccgt tggtatgaca aagcggctca ggcaggccgg gatgagccgg
    13141 tcaaacagga cgaccacgct atggacgcta tgcgttactt tgtaagcacg gcgctggggc
    13201 ggatcgtaac aaggaggaca taggatgata ctttacatga accggcgcga tgtgccgaac
    13261 cttgaccggg gcgagttgcc ttctgcggtg atcgattatg tgatcggtaa agcaaataaa
    13321 tatgaaagac ggtgtcgcgc cctatatggt cggtatatcg gtgttccaca gcttcaccgt
    13381 ggagatgaag aggatgatgt gcgggcggag gccaactatg ccaagtatat cgtagatatt
    13441 attcgcggct acttcctaag tgagccggta aagtacgatt gcaacgaccg ggacaagaaa
    13501 gacagtcagg cgcagctttc tctggtgtct acggttgagg ccaagctgga tcggcaaaac
    13561 ggcaccctgg tccgccacaa cgctgtggat gaagacaagg acggcctgtg cggcaaggaa
    13621 attgatattt ccgccgtgat ggccgcttat cacagccaaa acattgccac cgtggatcag
    13681 cggatcggca aggccatggg catatatggc gaaagctgcg agctgctgta cgccagcaca
    13741 gaggagcagc cgcgcccccg gtctgcagtg tatgcaccgg atcaaattgt cctggtgcag
    13801 gacgacacgg tggagcacaa ggacctgttt gccctgtggt ttgagcagcg ggagcgcaca
    13861 gaccgcagcc ggtattatgc ggtgactgtt tataccgcca cacagtacca gcagtacgaa
    13921 agcacatcgc tggataaaga aaactatgtg tacaacccgg tgggtgcacc ggtgccccat
    13981 ttttttgacg gtgtgccggt ggtgtgttat gagaacaacg aggagcggca gggcgacttt
    14041 gaacaggtgg ccaacttgat tgacgccaga aacgagctgc tgtccgaccg gcttacagat
    14101 aagcgtaagt ttgtcaattc catcttggca gcattcggcg cggttctgcc ccaggacacc
    14161 atggaggcag ccaagcgaga ccggctcatt gacggcattc cccaggacgc ccggttggaa
    14221 tacatacaaa agacctttga cgaaaactcc atgaaggtgc tggacgatac cttggtatcg
    14281 gatattcaca agatgaccct aaccccggat atgacagacc aggcctttgc cggtaatgcc
    14341 agcggcgtgg cgttaaagct caagctgctt gccctgcacc tgctggtaaa aagcaagatg
    14401 agcgccatgg aggcggggct gaaaaagcgc tggaccttat acaacaactg gctggcccat
    14461 aacggtatag acccggtgtc cgtagatgat gtggatatgg tgtttactgt ggcgctgccc
    14521 attgatgagg cacagattgt ctctatggtg tgcaccttga agaatgccgg gctggtggac
    14581 gatcagaccc tgctgtctct tctttggttc gttaaggacc cggcggaagc tgtggagaac
    14641 atgaaacagc aaaagcagga gaaccagcag cagtatatgg acagctttgc cgccaaggcg
    14701 gaggacaaag ctgatgaaaa gggacagtcg gcagatcagg aacagcaaga caaagaaaag
    14761 gacgcttaac ctatgaaagc agcagagtat tggaaaaggc gaacggttga cctggaacac
    14821 ctgctgcaag cacgcaccac cgctacgatg gtggaggtca accgtatgta cgcccagggt
    14881 gtagagcagc tcaacgagca aattgagcgt attctccgcc ggtatgttaa aaacggtcag
    14941 atcagccagg cttatgcctt gcagctgctg agcgcaggcc aaaccgcaga ggagcgccag
    15001 cgcctgctgg aacagctaca acagactaag gaaccacagg cacggcgtga attgatcgct
    15061 atgctggacg ctcctgcgta tgcggaccgt atcagccgtt tgcaggcttt acagaacgct
    15121 attcgtgcgg aagccgtagc catgggcgtg caggaggaac ggctggcgaa agcgcgactg
    15181 acagatacac tcaaacaagc atactaccgt actatattta acgaccaaaa gcgtaatggt
    15241 ctatatgact ttcgcttgat cagtgaccgc cgtgtacagg ccgcacttac ccataagtgg
    15301 agcggcaaaa actattccga tcgtgtgtgg aagaacaacg ccgccttttg caagcgcttg
    15361 cagcgcacga tcgaggtggg ttgtatgacg ggtatgaccc tgcacgatat ggaggagcgg
    15421 ctgctggagg actgcatagg tgcagacagc gacagcgggc aacgctattg tgccagccgc
    15481 ctgatccgta cagaggtcaa tcacttttcc aatcagggct ttttagaggg ctataaagca
    15541 gcgggcatta tccggtatcg gtttatggcg accctggatc tgcgtacctc tgccgtgtgc
    15601 cgccagctgg atggcaagac ctttttggtg gaagaggcaa aagcaggcga gaacctgccg
    15661 cctatgcacc ctttttgccg tagtattact gtgccggtgg tgagtaaccg acccggcacc
    15721 cgctgggcca gggatccggt aaccggcaag tctatgactg taccggcaga tatgacctat
    15781 agccagtggt atgagaaata tgtggagaaa aacggcggcg ttattcgtgg cgcccattct
    15841 ccaaaagata aggttgataa ccaagcaaag cccgggaaac cggttcattt ggggcatatc
    15901 aatcctaatt cagaggcaga acgcaatgct tatgtggacc gtttcattga tgagtacggg
    15961 aatgccgaat atgaatacat gctggtggtg gatagcaagg gagatgtgtc cttactaacc
    16021 agcaaacttc ctgatatgat tgatatgacg gatgttgata ttgcgatgga agagagctat
    16081 aatatacata accacccagc agcagaaacg caattctcgt ttagtgatga tatggatgtt
    16141 ccatacatgc ttgatgatgg cacgaagatt atggaggcat tcgactacaa ataccgctat
    16201 cgcttagagc agatggatgg cgtgacaaaa gagcagtggg aacaggcgag agagaaagcc
    16261 aagagtaatg taccttatgt catgaaagag cgtgggctgg acttatcgga ttatgaagag
    16321 tatgctaaac acatactgat tgaagaaact tgccgcattt taggaaaagg agtgtacaga
    16381 cgatgggaaa gatagacctt gatgaagagg aaaaagctga actattggag cttggtaaag
    16441 attacgcagt gcatagcgaa aaaatcctca aagagtggaa gaaagaattg aaaaaaggtt
    16501 atcgctatga acggtgcaat acaccggaaa tgcgtgcact ggaagccgag gtcaaacgcc
    16561 ggtatggtga aatactggaa aagtacaagg cgctccgtgc agagcaagaa caagatcgat
    16621 aatccacaga aagcagagtt gcagattgcg accctgctct ttttataccc attttcaggc
    16681 tatgcctgtg ggaatatatc atttaacgaa ccggcagcgt acggtttggg aaaggagtca
    16741 gcaatgacaa aacagtatgc cgagatggaa aacagcagag aacagagccg ggtgtgcgca
    16801 cgcctgccgc tgaaccttca gctgtttgcc gaagataccg gcgaaaatgg agcagacacc
    16861 aacgcagagg gggcagcggg cgacaccggc gccaactccg atgggggcaa caccactccg
    16921 acctttgacg aactgctgaa agacaaaaaa ttccaaagtg aatttgacag cagggtcagc
    16981 aaggcgcttg ccacggccag agccaagtgg gaagaaagcg ccaaagagca ggcggacgaa
    17041 gccaaaaaac tatccagtat gaacaaagag gagcgagagc ggtataacct ggccaaggat
    17101 cgccaggcat ttgaacagga aaaggcagcc tttgccaaga agcagctgga aacggctgtt
    17161 gcgtctgagc tgctccagcg taagcttcct gcgcagtttg ccgcattcct gaccgggaat
    17221 gacgccaccg cctcgcaaaa gaacctggag gcttttgatg ccgcatttca agaggcagta
    17281 caggccgcca caaccgccaa cctgcggggc aaggacttgc cgccggcagg caaggaagca
    17341 gcgggcgaca atgtaccgcc cacagacttc cgcgcctatg aggcgtggag aaaacagaac
    17401 ggctaatagg aggaataaga aatgccgaat acgattttaa cacccaatgt cattgccaat
    17461 gaggcactga tggtactgaa aaacaacctg gtgatggcta acctggtcca ccgggactat
    17521 gagaacgaat ttgtgaaggt tggcgacacg gttaccgccc gccgtcccag caaatttgtg
    17581 gccaagaact ttaccggcgc tgtggatccc caggatctga acgagggcgg tgtacccgtg
    17641 aagatggacc ggctgcgtga tgtgaccgta cagatcactt ctaaggaaat gtccctagat
    17701 ctgcgcgact tctctgctcg ggtgatcgaa ccggccatga ccgccatcgc cagcgcggtg
    17761 gacgcagatg tattggcgac tgccgtagag ggcgccggtc gcaccgtgac cgcttccgga
    17821 gagagcgcaa ccaagcccat taaggatatt gccaaggtgg gcagctatct ggactttgcc
    17881 ggtgtgccgg tacagaaccg ccgcctggtg ctgaacccct cgcacaaggt gctgtatgct
    17941 acggacgaca acctgtccaa ggtgtcctat gccggtgacg gcaacgcctt gcgggacgca
    18001 gaactgggta aggtgtacac catggacacc tacatgagcc agaacgcacc gtatccctac
    18061 ggttatctgg acaatgccgt tggtactgcc aagacttata aggtcagtgg tactgccggt
    18121 gagagcaagg tggcgctgtc ctctgtgact gctgctactg ccacggtgaa aaagggcgac
    18181 tgctttattg tggacggcta tgtgtaccat tttgccgcag acgctacggc tgccagcggc
    18241 gcggtggccg aggtggctat tgaccagccc ttgcacgcta cactgtctgg aaaggacgcc
    18301 actgtgatct ctgcgcctac atcagtaggg ttccaccgca acggcgtggc actggtgacc
    18361 cgtcctatgg atctgccgat gggcaacaag aacgcctatg tggcttctgc ggacggcctg
    18421 ggtgtgcgtg tggtctttga ctacgacagc acccacaaga tcgacaccgt atcctttgat
    18481 attctgtacg gcgtgaccac gctggacaag aatatgatcg tcaaggtgca gggctaagcc
    18541 cggggaggta caaatggaaa aggtaaccgt tgtacagggc aagacccaag tggtcattga
    18601 tcggagttgt ctgccggctt atttgaatgc cggttggcag ctgcaagaaa aagaggatac
    18661 aaaaaaaggc gccaaataag gcgccttttc ttatggggtg atatgttttg actgatgaga
    18721 tgaaaagtaa ggccctgcgg ctgctgcggg ccgttgccgg gcgatatgac aagatatgcg
    18781 aggcctggta cgcacacgcc ggtgaagagc tggatttgca gctgtttttg gatatggcag
    18841 aggacgattg cctgacctat ttgggcacgc aagagctgtc gccggtggta acggccacca
    18901 cactggccaa actggctttt gtgcacctga acagctttat acaggatcgg gattacggtg
    18961 taaagagtgc gtcctatacg gagggaagcg tatctatgag cgagacctat accacccctg
    19021 cggagcagga gacagccatt gccgacctgc tccagccgta caacagatac agggaggtgc
    19081 gcactggtga aagcaaaaac gcctaagtcg tggactgtaa aatcacggat tttctccgca
    19141 cagacgatca gagacagtgc ttacgacttt gagcagaaca cttacagtgc tacacctgcc
    19201 gttttgtatt tgtgctggca gccggtatct gcttctgccc ctattgagga gcgggggcgg
    19261 gtgctgtctg ccgggtatca agccgtgttg tatgaccctg tgggcgtgcg gcccggcgac
    19321 ctggtacagg cggatggtat tggttggctg gaggtggaga ccgtacagca gttcctgcat
    19381 tatcggttgt tgacagcgaa tgccacagag aggagggcac ccggtggaaa caaacattga
    19441 gattgaaaag ctgagtgcct ataccaagac gctgcaacgc accgcagatc atctgctgga
    19501 caatttggag cggcagatgt tgcaggacgc agaggatatg gccggccgtc agcgcagcaa
    19561 ctgcccggag gacaccggac tgctgcggga gtctatcgcc gccttttgcg agcgtgacgg
    19621 tgatcgggtg accgcaggca gccgtaccaa tatgcagtat gcggcctatg tggaatttgg
    19681 aaccgggcct gtgggtgacg aaaagggcac accgctggat agtgagctgg gtattgtgcg
    19741 caagcacgag ccttggactg cgtatatacc cggctacgga tttcgcaggt tgaaaggccg
    19801 cttgccggcg ctctttatgt ataacggcat gcaggcaatg cagccggtga ttgcagagca
    19861 ttatggcaca gctatacagg aggcgatcaa gtgaaaaact accgtgcagt gatccgggat
    19921 accttaaaat ccgtacagtc ggatattccc tatgacatta agatggcatt tccggagagc
    19981 aaaccggcag gtaacctgat cacattttat gagattacca atacaggcac ggaactggcg
    20041 tgcgtagatg tgatcgccta tcaggtggat ctgtggttta tgaccttgcc ggacctgttg
    20101 gaattgacgg aaaaggtaga cgaggctttg acctcgctgg gcctgatccg gcaatttgcg
    20161 tcctcggacg cactgttaca tgaccccagc ggttatttgc gcaaatcatt gcgttacggc
    20221 cgtcgggttg atacaagaac caatcgactg atagattaag gaggatttta tatgaacgaa
    20281 acaaagccgg aacgcggtct tgcgtccaaa ggcattgagg tatatcccaa ctataccggc
    20341 tccacagcca agtgcctgaa ctacgccacc caaatcggcg atctgaccaa gggcgaacgg
    20401 gaagaactgg acgccacttg ctatgacgat gatgtggaac acagcattac cggtattcgc
    20461 aagaaagcag acgcctttga ggtgactttt ctgtacaacg caaaggacgc cacatcggat
    20521 tatcgggtgc tggcagcttt ggaggacgcc ggtgtgtccg tacccattat ggttaagctg
    20581 ccggacggca ccaagtttaa caactctggt gtgcccagcc taacaattaa gggaccgggc
    20641 gtaaacagcc tgatggaggc tactgtctct tacaagctgg acggcgactg gagcagagag
    20701 ttccccgccg cgtaaatcga ctattcggga ggcgggcgac tgcctcccca ctttttagga
    20761 ggaaatgaca atgaacgaat cccatattgt aaccagaaca tacgatttgc agctgaatgg
    20821 cggcaagact gtgcacctgc gtttgactgt agctgctcag ctgcgactga aaaataaatt
    20881 caacgaggac gccctggatg tgatcctcag cgcttccagt gatccggagc ggctcctggc
    20941 tgtactggat gaggccctgc attttaacga tgatcccaac ggcgatctaa ccggtgaggc
    21001 gttgtatgac gcgctggtgg acagcggcgt cagcggtatg gacgcattct ccaacattct
    21061 cttcaagctg gcccatgtat ccggtctgtt gagtgacact caggcggaaa agctgtcctc
    21121 cggtattggc aaaatgctca atgctgcttt tgatggcatg gagcagacgg cagaaagcga
    21181 ggaacagccc gcttcctttc cagggtaagt attgcacctt ggaggatatg attttagaag
    21241 ccaatgcttg cggcctggct tttccggtca ttcttgcaat gacttacggt gaattaaagc
    21301 gatatatcct gttccatcgt gaccgggagc gcatacagta tcaaaatctg tcacaaatag
    21361 cttatatcca ggccggtgtg atcgcttcta ttgttgccgg ggaagatatg ggccctgtgt
    21421 atgaacgctt cccctattgg actgaggagg atatattgga cattcaggcg gctaagacac
    21481 tggcttattt caaccagttg taattagatc agaaggtgag gtgaaaaagt ggatcaagaa
    21541 ttggtaaccc gatttacggc agacatcagc gagtataaaa agagcattac aacgctccag
    21601 ggcgagttga aacagttgtc cggtgtgacc ggccaagtgc gtgcggcgac cgcccaagcg
    21661 atgaattccg cttgtgaaga tactcgcaag ctgggtaaac aggtggaaag cctggtaaag
    21721 acacaagagc gcaatgtgca agcggctaca gcgagcagcg tcaagattac ggattactcc
    21781 aacaaggtgg agcaattaca gggaaagctg aaatcgcaga acaaagaata tgcctccctg
    21841 gcaggccagt taacggcggt gacctcaaaa tatcgagagc agcaggcttt tttgaacgat
    21901 tataaagatg gaattgccgg tgtcaacaaa cagcatgagg aattggctgg gttgattcgc
    21961 accacaagta gaatatcgac ccgttatatg acattggagg aaattgaaca gcacagggcc
    22021 ggattgcaac gcatgaaaaa cgacctggag gttttcaatg acgaactccg ggatgtaggg
    22081 ctgaatcccg ataatttgaa aacggataca ctcgataaac tcaaagcaga aattcaaagt
    22141 gtttccgcac aaatgaacca gcaaaaaact gctatggcgc agaccacggc tcaaatcaat
    22201 aaagccaacg gcagcctggc gatcgagacc acgcggtata aatctctacg cagtaccata
    22261 aagcagaacg gtgaagcact gactgaaatg ggcaataagc ttgacaacgc tctgcaagag
    22321 gaagccttcc caccggttga aagcagaatg accaagttca aaaacaaggt taaaagtctc
    22381 ggcagcgcgt ttgcaactgt cggcagcaag acgggtgttg tattcggggc tatcggtagg
    22441 gcaacaggtt ccgtattcgg taaaatcggg tccgcagcgg gcgccgcttt cggcaaggtg
    22501 catagtcacc tgaaaaatat gcgtgcttct tccggtacgg ccagtaagtc tctgctgaat
    22561 gtggtcaagt ctatccgccg cataggcgtg gtatcgctgg ggttgaaagt gtgtaaaaac
    22621 attttcggtg agctgcgctc ggtaatcacc ggttatttaa gtcagaatga ggccctgaat
    22681 aaccgtgtgg aagccttaaa aaatgccttt gcaaaagctt tggcaccggc catcaatgtg
    22741 gttgtggggc tgtttgaaaa gctcatgccc tatgccatga gtgtggctaa tgccatcagc
    22801 ggcttgcttt cctctgtggg gatcgcttcg caagtaaatg ccacagccac cgctgtgggc
    22861 aagaccacaa aagagacgaa aaagctgtct caagcacaaa aagagttgta tgggtttgac
    22921 caaattacta aggtcagtga taatcagcaa gacagcagct cgtccaattc ttctgcggcc
    22981 aagacaccgg cagcgtccga ccagttttcc gcttatttgg agaaaatcaa gaacctgtgg
    23041 aaaagcggcg actttgaggg cattggcgag caggttgcgg cctcctgcaa taaagtaatc
    23101 gacaagatca agaacctgga ctgggacggc atacggaaaa aggtcaatga tgcagtcagc
    23161 ggcattgcca atagcctgaa cggctttgta caggactttg actgggcagg tgtgggtgag
    23221 atcgtgggac agggcgtgaa tacgatattc agcgcactgg acacattcct aaccaccttt
    23281 aagttcgacc agttgggtgc cgggcttgca agcaacataa acggcttggt gagcactatt
    23341 gagtggggcc aagtggccaa gactatttcg gatgccatca gtggtgtgtt caaggccatt
    23401 tacggtttct tggaaaacct ggactggcga gggctggcta cggcgctgga gaattttata
    23461 gccggtattg actttggggg tatggctagc tctctgtttg aggcgctggg cgccgccctg
    23521 ggtggtattt ccgcattcct cggcaaactg attatggacg ccatctccag tgtgcagacc
    23581 tattttggag gaaagatcaa agacgccggc ggcaatgtgg cccagggcat ttgggacggc
    23641 atcattgacg gcattggaga tgcatggaag tgggttaagg aacacatttt ccaaccgttt
    23701 atcaatggtt tccaaaaagc gtttgagatc aaatcgccgt ctaaggttat gaaaaaacag
    23761 ggcggcttta tttcccaagg tctgtttgac ggtatcggcg atctgtggaa aaaggtcagc
    23821 caaaaattca aaggatttaa ggacggcgtt gttaatttct ttaccgggaa aaatggcgtt
    23881 gtatcaaaag tcaccggcct tggcggtaag atcgtgaccg gcttaaagaa cggcctgaag
    23941 aatttgaaag ccacctttac caatgcgttc aaaggcccct taaacggtgt gatcaaactg
    24001 gtcaacaata tggttggcaa gatcaatgac aagctgctga ttagcgttgg cagcacactg
    24061 tctaatgtgc ttagtgccct gggcgtgagc gtgaccaacg gccagtacca gttgttttct
    24121 atacccacta tcccagagct ggaaaagggc ggtgtgctga aaaaaggcca ggtcggtctg
    24181 ctggaaggta aaggcgccga ggctgttgtg cctttggagc gaaacaccca gtggatcagc
    24241 aaggtagccg caatgatggt gcaaatgctg ggtagcagcg ggcaggcggt caatgtaacg
    24301 atcccggtat atgtgggcgg taagcattta agcacggtgg tgctggacga tgtgaaccaa
    24361 acagaaaaga aaggccgtga cccggttacg gccacagcgt aaggagggtc ggtatgccac
    24421 tatatattga cggcacgaaa atgccaaacc catcatttaa tgccatatcc tgttcagatg
    24481 aaaaggtgtg gtcctctaac acgggccgct ccaagtcggc ttatatgaac ggcagtatcg
    24541 ttcaggtcaa aaaaacaagg cagttgtcct ttccgccctt gacccgggcg gaattggaca
    24601 agctaaacgg cgtgatcaac aatgcgagta agccctggca ttccattaaa ctggaggata
    24661 cttccgggaa tacggtgttt tcgttcaact gctactttgg tacgcccagt tggacagcct
    24721 attcaggtgc cagggattgc cggtatttca tcaactacaa agtagacgcc atcgagcgct
    24781 aaaggagtat tttatgtaca agacaagcac agcgtttaac caagccatca aaaacgggga
    24841 acggatctat gtgaaggtta aatgtggcaa tttcattttt ggctacaacg atgagacgga
    24901 tcctacaagc cccaaggagc agaataacat tatggaactg aatattgacc gcagtatcag
    24961 ccatgacgat tacgcgctgg caaagtccta cgcttgtggg tgtaactgcg ttctgtgggc
    25021 tgtgcccgcc ggtgccgtgc ttcgcgggca gaaaaccgtg gtgtactttg gctgtatggt
    25081 caacggtgca gtggagtggg tgccaatggg cgtgttttat ccggaaaagg tcactcggtc
    25141 cggcgaatgt accactttgg aaatgtacga ccacatgtat gatctttcta tgccgtattc
    25201 tgccgccatc agcggtcagc agaccccttt ggcaatctta aaagacctgg cacgccaggg
    25261 taactttgag ttggctgccg gcgtggagag caaggtctcc ggctttggca cggtagatgt
    25321 ttctttgctc tgcggtacgg aaacagacga ggacggcaag cagcaggtca ctgcctataa
    25381 tgtgaatgat gccatcggtt atgtggctgg gttctgcggc tgtgctgccg tctttgatcg
    25441 agaaggcaag ttgcgagtag atactttcgc ccaggtatat gatggtacgg cagaatacgc
    25501 ggtgacagat gacacggtca cagaggtctc actggcagag acggacaaaa cctacctggg
    25561 gatcagttgc aacaatggga ataagaatat tcttgcacca gatagtctgt cggtcaacag
    25621 cgaggtactg tatttcgata atccactgat caccacccag gcccaagcgg aaaaagtatt
    25681 tggtgctgta tctgatatga tctacataga tgatggcgac cagggtgaga ctgtatttga
    25741 cctgggcata cagtaccgac cgggaagtat gacattgctc acggccaatc cggcgttgga
    25801 tagtttcgat gtgatcactt accgggacga taccggcgat caccatatcc ccttgatggg
    25861 tgtggagtat gattatgatg gctccgtcac tatggatgtg gccgcccatg cccgttcaga
    25921 acaggagggc agctctgccg gaagcattct ttcccgcatg atctctaagg ctatgcagca
    25981 ggtcacagcg ccgttggcgc agcgcattca ggacgccacg gattctatca cgaacgcagt
    26041 gggcggttac gctgctttga tcgaccggga cggcgatggt gtgtcagacg cgctttatat
    26101 cggagagtac ccggcagcgg agggcaagac caaaggccgc tgcctgctgc tgaataagaa
    26161 cggcatggct gtttctacca ccggactgca aggccccttt aaggactttg cggtgtacta
    26221 caacaaaaaa accaaccagt attacctgaa tgctacggac atttcagccg gtagactctc
    26281 cggtattgag atccttgcgg ataaaggcac gatcgctgga tggaacatca ccgaccaaga
    26341 actgtatgcg gatttgggta gttatcgtgc atatattcaa aagcctacta acaaagactc
    26401 ctgggtgttt tctgcacaaa aaaagaacag caacggttca tatactggta catggtatgt
    26461 aacgatgggc ggcgatatgg tatgcaatgg ttcggtagat gtaagcgggg ccctatcggt
    26521 ggaagggaaa accaaatttg atgccgatgt acaattctac aaaaaaatat atgatcttgc
    26581 tggatatgaa atcattaatg ctgcatctgg tggtaacagc cttgtaattg gatacggtca
    26641 gtatgagcac ggagccaaaa catatttaga aggcggagat atttgcttaa gaatgcagca
    26701 gaatggcaac ttgtgtatac aagcgggatc aaaagattcg gttgaaacca gatttgtact
    26761 gtctaaagtg agttggacgc ttagcggaag cactgcgtac cgtgatacga ttgaatcaaa
    26821 aggcgggttt gtgcttagtg cgaatggtgg cgataatgtt ttataccttg tcgggaagag
    26881 tatatggatt gataacgcca cgacaatcag aggcaaactg acggtacaag acgatattag
    26941 actgagtttt aaatcttcaa gcggaaccat tccactggtt gtaaacacaa gcggcgttat
    27001 tacaaccgca aactcatcaa aacgatacaa agagaatatc aaaccggtag aagacgctgt
    27061 gctggatcca aacggtcttt acgatgtgca ggtgtgccag tacaattaca agccagaata
    27121 caaggacaac gaattggtca gcgggacgca gatcggcgtt attgcagagg atctggacaa
    27181 gcattacccc aacgcagtga tctatgacag tgaagggaga cctgaaagct ggcaagatcg
    27241 tatcatgata ccggcaatgc ttaagttgat ccaagatcaa aagaagcaac tggacgcttt
    27301 gcaggcagaa gtggacgcgc tgaaagcaaa attgcaataa acagcaaagc ggctgctccg
    27361 cactggaaca gccgctttag agttattagt caatatatat tcttggagtg gatttatcgc
    27421 cctttttgaa atagaaatgc ctgccgcttt catcgacata tatttcttct aacggatcgt
    27481 ctcgagaaga agctgtgtcc cagtaatatc catcgtcaga aggtatggga tcaaagtgcg
    27541 cgtcagcagg acgcttcggc accgttgatt cggttgtttc tcttattgcg gctggggcta
    27601 ttgtgccatt cctttcggtg cgatacacaa cctgcggttg cgtggtggta tgtttcttct
    27661 ttttcttctt agtggttgtg ggctttgtag ttgttgtggt tgcggtcgcc tctgtggctg
    27721 ctggttctgt agtagtctct gtgggctgtg tagtaacacc agccagtgca ctggatacag
    27781 cgtgatctac cagactggct gtctcctgat catgcactcg atcatagtgc acccacacac
    27841 cgataccgac ccccaccgcc actacaacgg tcacaacaag gatccacacc ttggccttag
    27901 acttcatctt catctctcct ttcactcccc accataccac acttccccac agattgcaag
    27961 aaaaacgaaa aggctctcgc ctgtttgtag acgaaagcct ttttgactta gaagggcaag
    28021 ttgtcgtcat cgtcatcgta ggggatgatc ttctttgtag tgtaactata tctgttgcaa
    28081 gataatcctg cccattctct acgcattttg ttgtatgttt caccctcgtt gattctttca
    28141 agatcttcgc gaatatgtcc attaagcctg attttttcca agtaggtttg gataggctca
    28201 tctgcaatgt ataaacagtc cgcaaactcg tcattgcatg agctgataat ttcggttcca
    28261 aatgcatcga tcaagaggtt gattgcattg atgatgtcta catactttat tgcaacgggc
    28321 ttctttgttt caactcctgt aagtagatac tccatagaaa cattgagttc ccggctatat
    28381 gcatataagc aatcacagtt gatccctttc tttatttcac cgcgaatatg caatcgcaaa
    28441 gtagcttcgc tcacattaca gagctttgca aactcaattt ggttcatatt cttttctgca
    28501 atcagtcgct ttaatctatt gccaacttcc ttgtagttaa tattcgtcat tttcaacacc
    28561 tcaatataat tgtttttgtg tctaaattaa aaatagcaca taagagggga tatgtcaaca
    28621 ataaaacgac aaaaaaatat tttgctaatg ttgttgacat aatactacga aaatgatatc
    28681 ataatgacat cgaatgcgaa aggaggtgcg aaaatgaagg ggtcagaaat caaaagtaca
    28741 attattcgtt ctggtttgcg tctgtggcaa gtcgcggatt atctgggcat gagcgattgc
    28801 actttttcta aaaagctgcg ttatgatttt tcagcagaag aaacgcaaaa agttatggac
    28861 gcaattacag cactggatga tcaaaaaatg tgaatcggta ttttcgccca tttttgggcg
    28921 aaaataggaa acggcattat gtggcatttt ttgaaaagaa aaaagagatt tgcttacacg
    28981 accaagcaca agcaaatccc taaacagcag cagaggttct ccactgacag atctattata
    29041 ccaaatacga ggacctcttg caagattatt ttgtaaggag tttttgttta tgaacgagtt
    29101 aatcaaagtg aattacgatg acgataggcc aacggtgtcg gcaagagaat tgcataaatt
    29161 cttggaagtg aaaagcccat ttcgcaactg gtttccgaga atgtgcgaat atggatttgt
    29221 ggagggcaat gattttcgca catttttgtg cgaaaatccc ggcgagcgtg gtagaccggg
    29281 aaatgatgcg cagttgacca ttgaaatggc caaggaactc tgtatgctcc agcgcaatga
    29341 tagaggtaaa caggcacgct tgtatttcat cgagctggaa aatgcttgga atacgcctga
    29401 aatggtaatg tccagggcgc tgcgtatggc ggagcagaat ttaagaacgg ctatgcaaga
    29461 gaattcaaaa cttacggtgg cggtacaaac aatgcaacca aaggcagaat attttgatga
    29521 attggtaagt cgtaatttgc ttacgaattt tcgagaaacc gcaaagcaac tgggaatcgg
    29581 tcctaagacc tttattgcat tcctgttaga caaaaaatat ttataccgtg ataagcgcgg
    29641 gcgcttaatg ccgtatgagg acaagaatgc aggattgttt gaaatcaaag aatcctataa
    29701 tgataaaaca aaatgggcag gcactcaaac attggtaaca cccaagggga gagaaacctt
    29761 ccgtctgcta tgcatatagg aggccatgat ggaatcacat gagaatttta gttgtcgttg
    29821 caacatcaat gaggctatac gcctgtcgga tatagcaacg gtggacattt tggaaagggt
    29881 aagactttgt taccgtaatg catatcgttc cgattgttca gaagatgtgc agtggagatg
    29941 cagccgatcg cttttgagca tttacataat gggctttttg agtggcgcac gagccgtgcg
    30001 tgaacgcaaa ataaaatagt cagttggagc aggtgtctat tcctgctcct ttttattgga
    30061 ggtgatcccc atgtaaaata caaattgcag tcaactgcaa acggcggcta aggcacgccg
    30121 tttttttatg tcaaaaagga ggattttatg cagacattaa atattaaggt cacccagcag
    30181 gcggtgatct tacaaaacaa agacccggtg actgctgaga atgtcaatca gatcagctgt
    30241 gtggtagagc tggatccggc atacgccgat ctggtcgtgc gggtgtgcat gaatggccag
    30301 tttgccactg tggtggatgg acagtgtttc gccccgccgc tgcaagaggg aatgtgccgc
    30361 ctgggcgttt acggctatgc tatggacggt gagcagttgg tgcagcgtat aagcccggag
    30421 ccgtgcgtgt tttatgtgcg cccaggttct tatgacgcgg cggctgtgga ggcagacgcg
    30481 cctgatccaa cggagttgga gtcttattac gccaaggtgc aggctctgct caaggatatt
    30541 ggtaagggtg tgaatggcac cacttatacg cccagtgtgt ccgcagcggg agagatcagc
    30601 tggaccaatg acggcgggaa agacaacccg gaaccggtga acattaaagg ccccaagggc
    30661 gatacaggtc cacagggcgc tcctggtaaa gatggagagc gaggaccgca gggcgaaccg
    30721 ggaaaagatg gtgcagcggg tccacagggt ccccaagggg agccgggcgc agagggcccg
    30781 caaggcccac aaggtgagca aggcccccag ggcgaacaag ggccaaaggg tgaccctgga
    30841 ccggcaggcg ctgatggcaa aaactatgtg ctgacggaca cggacaaaac cgacattgca
    30901 gccaaggtaa agatcccgga tggttctgtg actacggaca agctggcgga cggtgctgtc
    30961 accggtgaca aggtcagctc actggccatt gaaggtaagc acatcaaatc acgcacaata
    31021 actggagttc ggctggctct aaaaacggtc acagagaacc tgttaagtga tgagttgcaa
    31081 gccaaactta ccagctgggt gggcactctg gcacaagcgg caggcgatgc ggtcacctta
    31141 cacgaatggt ggaacatctc tgagttctgc ccctatgtgc tgaatgtgga ttatgacacc
    31201 aagggcacca ttacattgca cgctgacgat gctaagagcg gcgatcatgc cttgaccttg
    31261 cgcagcgggg cgctggtgtc attctttgag gaaaacggta cggagtgcgc cgtgattacg
    31321 caatctgact tcggcgttgc ggtggtccgc cgagctgcgg atggcagcgg gacggtcacc
    31381 ctgctgactg cgggcaacac cggttctgct gagacctggg agaccgtgtt taccaaaaca
    31441 tttgacgctg acaccacggc aaaccagcag tggaacctca ccaagccctg ccgcaaaatc
    31501 agactgcgca tggcggtggc gggcagtgct tctaattcag cggccggtga taccactgtg
    31561 tatctgaatt cctacacctc caagtgcttc ctgccgaatg tgttccggta tgagacggac
    31621 gcggcgaaag gctctcttgc ggtggcggaa gttgatatca ccggcaacat ggtgcgcgtg
    31681 caaacgaata agacgaacat atccagtaac ttcaacgcgg ccaatgtcct ggcaggaaac
    31741 gcaatatgga acgcaagcgg gatcaccttc aacattatga gagatgtgga aaaccatggt
    31801 gcgatcaaag ccctgtcgtt cccaacgaac ggcaagacga ttggtgccgg aacgattata
    31861 gaaatattgg gggtggcaaa atgatgagcg ttgaaaccga gagccgcatt gcatatctta
    31921 aggcggaact cgccgagact gattatctgt gtttgaagta caccgacgga gcgctgtccg
    31981 aggaggagta cgcaccgatc cgccggcagc gggcggcgta ccgggcagag atcaacgccc
    32041 tgcaaggggg tgatagccat gagtgacgct ataatcgtag ctattgtgtc cggtgtgttt
    32101 tccctggcag gatatttatt tggcaattat aagagtcaaa gtaagacctt gtaccgaata
    32161 gatcagctgg aaaaaaagca ggacaaacat aatacgctga ttgagcgtat gtacaatgtt
    32221 gaggatcgca tacatgtgct tgagaataag caagctgttg cggatcatag aattaaagat
    32281 ttggaggaca acaaaaaatg aaagtgacaa ccggaacgat cgcacgcacc gctgtactgg
    32341 tggtatcgct gctgaatgta ttgctcaatg cctttggcaa gaaccctttg ccgttcagtg
    32401 acgatgaggt gtacaccgcc gtgtcaacgg tggtggcagt agtagcttcc ctggctgcct
    32461 ggtggaagaa caacagcttc accaaggcag ctttgaaagc agatgagacc ttggcgctgg
    32521 aacggacaga aaccgcagaa agcgaggctg tacaccatga gtaagctgta ctattgtaga
    32581 caaaccacgg aaaaatgtaa atctatccgc tatcccagca agacccaccc ttataagtac
    32641 ggcacaagcg gctgtattta caccagtggc tgcggggtgt gtgccagtct tatggtgctc
    32701 cataacttcg gctttaccgg attggatact gctgcctgga cgcagaaatg cctggttatg
    32761 ggtgcacgca gcgcagaggg tacggatatg gacaccattt ccgcctattt ggaaaaatac
    32821 tatggcatta tcagcaagcg tgccaagacc gtggaggagc tgaaaaagca cctaaaaagt
    32881 ggcggcaagg ccattgtatg cgtcagcggt ggcggcaaga agctgttctc aaacggcggc
    32941 cactatgtgt atgtgggcgg actggacaag tccggcaatc taatcattct cgacccgtac
    33001 tggtacgacg gcaaattcac attgactgcc aatcggcgga agtacacaaa ggtcaagaac
    33061 gccagggaag tgtatgtaca gcctgccgcc cttgcgtcag acaccagcgg tatttggctg
    33121 tttacaaatg ccaagggtgc caagacggtt tatgcggaaa gtgatgtgaa ctatcacaag
    33181 gcaacaccca aggcgcccat cattaagccg ggcacatact ccaccacggc ggtgcggggc
    33241 atttacaagg gcgcaggtgc agccaccggc agaaaaaagg tgaaggacct gacggcagac
    33301 ggccagcacc atgccaccag cagcaagaag aacgcagatg ctatgttccg agctggcacc
    33361 accattaccg tgcaggaggt caagctgctg tccaccggca acttatgggc acgctgcccc
    33421 tccggctggc tgtgtgtctg ggaaaaagac attgaccgta aattcatcaa gtaaagcaaa
    33481 aagcccaccg ttatccggtg ggctttttca tatatgcttt ttttacttaa tattagtgaa
    33541 aggtattgac aatcattgcc tcgttgtagt ataacgaaaa acaaaggagg aatgaaaaat
    33601 gattgtggaa gataccaagg atttggttga aactgcggac tatgtgatca tcgaagctgt
    33661 tttagtggat gatggattgc gttacaaaca actttctgtt ggcgttaaag ccaaaaatgg
    33721 tgacattatc cgcataattc caatatcgac aatgctgatg tgagaaaagg ccgggcagtt
    33781 cacaagactg ttcggccttt ttattttgtt cgaaaaataa gtgtgcgcac tttctgaaaa
    33841 aatggttgat ttttttgtac tctatcgcta caataaaagt gaaggagtga ttgtgatgtt
    33901 gagtgtattc gatgtggcaa catatatcct gcaaaagcat ggcgatatgt ccagtatgaa
    33961 attacaaaag ctgtgttact atgcacaggc gtggtctttg gtgtgggatg atgcaccact
    34021 atttgacgag gattttgagg cttgggccaa tggtcctgta tgccccgagc tttttcacaa
    34081 aacacaaggt cagttcattg tccatgcttc tgatgagcaa ggcgatgtga gccgcttgtc
    34141 cgataatcaa aaagattcca ttaataaagt gctggatttc tatggtgata aggacgcgca
    34201 atggttgagt cagttaacgc acctggaaga accctggaag tccgctcggc gtggtgtacc
    34261 tatgggtatg ggatcttcta acatcattag taaagattct atggctgtgt attatggcgg
    34321 gctcgaagca taagaaaaag catactgcgt gcgcttataa cgggttgcaa gtcaaaaaag
    34381 agccgacagc ccgcgatttt tatacaaaga agcaaccgac ctctatcgct cagccagaga
    34441 gttacctttc tgaaaatcca tcttggaatt ttagctttag ggatacagcg cattgggctt
    34501 tttcgtctga acatgtcgga atggatattt ggaatgaaat tattccaaaa ttagaagatt
    34561 ttgagagcat gacttggagc gatattttga ttgctgccaa aaaacaaaac catagcattt
    34621 ctgtgtcgga tttgcatgca gatgcacaaa aatatttagc acaaaggcgg gtggagtcgg
    34681 aatcaatcgt gtccttgcga ttgggcggga gaaagcgcat atacggtatg ctaataggtt
    34741 ctacatttaa tattatttgg tatgatgaag agcatggcga caacagtcgg tgcgtttgca
    34801 gatcaaaaaa gaagcataca taagtcacga tatttggccg ggcagttcac aagactgttc
    34861 ggcctttatt tatactaatt tatatctaaa tgcaataaag agg
//
