# Supplementary material for: The novel anti-CRISPR AcrIIA22 relieves DNA torsion in target plasmids and impairs SpyCas9 activity
Source: PLoS Biol. 2021 Oct 13;19(10):e3001428. doi: 10.1371/journal.pbio.3001428 (PMC8545432; doi:10.1371/journal.pbio.3001428)
Supplement: S6 Data — Pfam, TIGRFAM, and AcrIIA22 homolog annotations are also provided (file in genbank format). (GB) [file pbio.3001428.s022.gb]

LOCUS       BackhedF_2015__SID103_M_NODE_710_length_26827_cov_8.39048       26827 bp    DNA     linear   UNA 03-APR-2020
DEFINITION  BackhedF_2015__SID103_M_NODE_710_length_26827_cov_8.39048.
ACCESSION   geneious|urn:local:
VERSION     geneious|urn:local:.:3b-bwzg7m7:0
KEYWORDS    .
SOURCE      
  ORGANISM  .
FEATURES             Location/Qualifiers
     misc_feature    complement(3..701)
                     /note="Geneious type: EamA"
                     /standard_name="EamA"
     misc_feature    complement(705..1478)
                     /note="Geneious type: AP_endonuc_2"
                     /standard_name="AP_endonuc_2"
     misc_feature    complement(1478..2737)
                     /note="Geneious type: Aminotran_MocR"
                     /standard_name="Aminotran_MocR"
     misc_feature    complement(2857..3351)
                     /note="Geneious type: GtrA"
                     /standard_name="GtrA"
     CDS             complement(3376..3606)
                     /codon_start=1
                     /standard_name="CDS"
     misc_feature    complement(3603..4853)
                     /note="Geneious type: IMS"
                     /standard_name="IMS"
     misc_feature    5017..5742
                     /note="Geneious type: TIGR04249"
                     /standard_name="TIGR04249"
     misc_feature    complement(5807..8356)
                     /note="Geneious type: TIGR02966"
                     /standard_name="TIGR02966"
     misc_feature    complement(8397..9086)
                     /note="Geneious type: TIGR02154"
                     /standard_name="TIGR02154"
     misc_feature    complement(9280..10395)
                     /note="Geneious type: GSCFA"
                     /standard_name="GSCFA"
     misc_feature    complement(10406..11992)
                     /note="Geneious type: TIGR04091"
                     /standard_name="TIGR04091"
     misc_feature    complement(12018..12245)
                     /note="Geneious type: PP-binding"
                     /standard_name="PP-binding"
     misc_feature    complement(12290..13807)
                     /note="Geneious type: TIGR01733"
                     /standard_name="TIGR01733"
     misc_feature    14161..14313
                     /note="Geneious type: HTH_3"
                     /standard_name="HTH_3"
     misc_feature    14460..15122
                     /note="Geneious type: TIGR00608"
                     /standard_name="TIGR00608"
     CDS             complement(15216..15380)
                     /codon_start=1
                     /standard_name="CDS"
     misc_feature    complement(15216..15380)
                     /note="Geneious type: AcrIIA22_homolog"
                     /standard_name="AcrIIA22_homolog"
     CDS             complement(15592..15960)
                     /codon_start=1
                     /standard_name="CDS"
     misc_feature    complement(16154..17605)
                     /note="Geneious type: TIGR01134"
                     /standard_name="TIGR01134"
     misc_feature    complement(17657..18391)
                     /note="Geneious type: GXGXG"
                     /standard_name="GXGXG"
     misc_feature    complement(18388..19650)
                     /note="Geneious type: TIGR02374"
                     /standard_name="TIGR02374"
     misc_feature    complement(19647..20087)
                     /note="Geneious type: TIGR02951"
                     /standard_name="TIGR02951"
     misc_feature    complement(20101..21603)
                     /note="Geneious type: Glu_synthase"
                     /standard_name="Glu_synthase"
     misc_feature    complement(21596..22705)
                     /note="Geneious type: GATase_2"
                     /standard_name="GATase_2"
     misc_feature    complement(22938..24686)
                     /note="Geneious type: TIGR00836"
                     /standard_name="TIGR00836"
     misc_feature    complement(24862..26205)
                     /note="Geneious type: TIGR00653"
                     /standard_name="TIGR00653"
     misc_feature    complement(26445..26825)
                     /note="Geneious type: PGA_cap"
                     /standard_name="PGA_cap"
ORIGIN      
        1 aattatggta taagggaaaa ttccccaccg gcggggaaag cccccgccag tagtaaggtc
       61 gcccattgct gccaggtcat ataatgatag ttaaacagca aaaacggcaa cattgtcgca
      121 ctggaaaaag cggagaagaa aaagacaatc aaccgtccgt tctcgccccg cagccctaag
      181 taccgcacgc aggtgtacgc tccgccggca gccataccgc ctaagaagcc gcaaacactg
      241 gcaaataaat ttgcattggc aaaagtgggt ttaataatgc aaagtgcccc taagaatgcc
      301 accacaatag caatcgcctg cttgggccgc actttttctt taatgaagat tgcagagaac
      361 accagggcaa aaaagggact cattttattg agcatagacg cgtcgctaag gtccagtcga
      421 tcaatggcat agaagttacc caccataccg gccacgcccc caacggaacg aataagcagg
      481 tacttcatgt tccccggttt ggggcgaaag ctgtctttct tgcgcaccat catcacaaag
      541 gcaaagatca tcgccacaaa attgcgaaaa aagacctttt gcatggtggg cagatcgccg
      601 gacaggcgta caaaggtatt catacccgta aagcacagcc cggacaacaa aatgcaaaaa
      661 atgcccatgg tcttgttgct ggttttagcc aaagcaccca cctcctactg gattgtatcc
      721 aggtaagcct tggcccgctg cagctccgcc gccacccggt agccgcggga gtagatctca
      781 atcatataat gcacccgatc acccaaagtg cggtacagcc gctgaaagtc aaagcttccc
      841 tgccccgggg gctggcagtc cttctccggg gaatgatcgc tgatgtgcac atggacgatc
      901 tccttttgga aggtatccag aaacacaaag ggatcctccc cggcacgcac cgcctgctta
      961 atgtccagca ccatgtggaa atcgtccccc agcgcgtggc gcattcggtc gcagaaggca
     1021 atgtgctggc tcttaaagcg gttcacattc tcctggcaca cggtcacgcc ctcggcgcgg
     1081 ccgatctcca ccagctgcaa aaagcgcgca aaataccgtt cctccggaat gggaatcttg
     1141 ggctgggcaa ccgccccgtg gatcaccaca aattgggcgc ccagcagcgc tgccgcatgg
     1201 caggtttctt tataaatatc aatggtatct tcaaatcggc gctggtaatc gccaaaaatg
     1261 cagctgcttt ccataaagct ggaaaagggg tgcacggaca ccacccgtgt gccgccgtcc
     1321 ccagcaatgg ctgccagttg gcgcacaaag gccgggcgca gctcctgccg agcgttaaag
     1381 aacacctccg caaaaggaaa gcccagttcc gtcacctgct gcaaagcccg ctccgtctcc
     1441 aaaggataaa agcaagcggt agaagctccg gcctgcatca gcctaccagc ttctcaatgg
     1501 ccgccaggcg ggtgcaaatg cacagcagct ccgctgccaa ggccatctcc tcattgggcg
     1561 ggaaagaagg tgcaatgcga atgttgctgt cctgcgggtc aatgccatag ggataagtgg
     1621 cgcccacgct ggtgagggtc acgccgccgg ccttacacag ctcgcccacg cgcttggcgg
     1681 tgccgggcag cacatccagg ctgataaagt aaccaccctt gggggagaac cagtcagcga
     1741 tccccaggcc gctcagctcc ttgttcaggc gatccagtac aatatcaaac ttaggcttca
     1801 aaattgccgc atgtttcttc atgtgggcac gcacgccgtc cgcattcttg aagaattcca
     1861 catggcggtg ctggttcatc ttgtcatagc tgatggtctg caccgtcagg cgctgacgga
     1921 tcagatccaa atttttcttg ctggccacca ggcaggacac gcctgcgccg gggaaagtga
     1981 tcttagaggt agaggccacc tcaataacca tatcctcatt gccgtattcc ggcagcacat
     2041 caaaaatatt cagcagctta tcgccgtcct cgtccagatc atgcacgcaa taggcgttgt
     2101 cccacacaat gcggaagtcc tctgccgccg ggtgaagcgc cgcaatacgg cgcaccactg
     2161 catcggagaa agtgatgccg gtggggttgg aatacttggg cacacagaac atgcccttca
     2221 cgctgggatc cttcaccaat tcttcaatgg tgtccatatc cggtccgtcg gcgttcatcg
     2281 gcacattcac catttgcagc ccaaaatact ggcacacggt aaagtggcga tcatagccgg
     2341 gcaccgggca caggatcttc acttcctttt cctggctcca gggtttaccg ccgatgccgt
     2401 gggtgtagca ctggcagata aaatcaaaca tcaaagtcag actctcgttg gggccgatga
     2461 tcacattctc ggccggcacc tccagcagct cggcaaacag ctgcttacag ctggcaatac
     2521 cgtccaaaat gccgtagttg cgcacatcca cgccgccgga cacatagtcc ttcacatcat
     2581 tcatacccac ggacagatcc agctgctctt tgcagggctt acctctgctc atatccagtt
     2641 gcagtccctt ggcctgaaag tccttgtacc gagccagcag gctctcctgc tcccggagca
     2701 attcgtcttt tgtcatctct tgatatgttc ttgccatacg aaaatacctc gcaatctaaa
     2761 atttccgttc attattttac cacaaacgac tgcgccttgc aattctaaag ccaacaaaaa
     2821 aagagcgccg cagcactctt ttcttatacg cattgcctat ttttcgtttg gatttgccgg
     2881 tgcgtccgca ctctttttct ttttggtgaa taccaagagc ttggagaaca catagttgag
     2941 gatcaccacc agcacggagc aaacaatctt ggctacaaag cccttgaccc caaacaggtc
     3001 ctgatccagc ccgatcttaa acagcagcaa ggggccgaac cactcgatca cgccggtcgc
     3061 cagtcgagag accacaaagg acacaaactc ccgcgccgcc accttgggta cccagctttt
     3121 gctctcaaac acccacagct tgttggtgat aaaggcaaag atcaccgcag caatccaggc
     3181 aatcacattg cttaccgtca tcttcacatc gtcgctgccg ggagcgtgca ccagcaccgc
     3241 cttcatcagc agactgtaca ccacccagtt cacacctgtg gtggccacgc cgaagatgag
     3301 atacataatg atttctttgt acttgataaa taattcttta atcttcttca taggcacatt
     3361 atacgctatc cgattctatt ttgcaagttc aaaaaaccat tttgtctcct ctaaaaacaa
     3421 ataagtgggc acaccggcaa tgctgcaggt gtagcgcagt ccggcgcccc cggaacgcag
     3481 agacgccgcc gggcgaatat ccagtacacg gtccacatcc agccatcgct cctcccactc
     3541 catctttacc gggcgaatat cgccctcctc attatacagc gccagcacgc gcacatagtt
     3601 tttcatcctg cctgttcctt tccggttaaa aatccaacgg ggtgtatggt atggtcatcg
     3661 tggggattaa aacgggacag cccggtatcc cccagcaaac tggcccgctg aatacagtag
     3721 ttgccaaagc ggcgcttcaa atcatccacc gtgcgctcca gcttggctgc ccgctcccgc
     3781 tgctcctggg tatgggccaa atcaaactgc acacagggtt ccagctcaaa gtccgtcacc
     3841 gacaatccaa tgctgcgcaa gggtgcgccc cagcgataat tggcacaaaa cagcgccata
     3901 gccgcctgca aaatctccgt gctcacatcg gtggcggcgg ccagcttgtg tcgccgggta
     3961 aaggtttgca aattcttatc ccgcaaggag atgcacaccg tgcgcccttg cagtccctgc
     4021 tcccgcatac ggcgggccac actctctgcc agcacggtaa aaaccacctt tacatccgta
     4081 tcatccacca gatcccgggg cgtggtggtg gaattgccca cactcttgac cgccgccttg
     4141 gcgtccatat gctgcaccgg cgaagtgtcc tctccccggg caaaggcacg gagcatcagc
     4201 ccgttcttgc ccagcagacc ttgcaaaaaa tccgaccgag ccgccgccaa ctcgccgatg
     4261 gtataaacgc cgtaagcgtt cagcttgcgg gtggtggccg ggccgacgca caaaagatca
     4321 ctgcacggca ggggccacac cacccggtgg tagttttccc ggctgataac cgtcaccgcg
     4381 tccggctttt tataatctga acccaatttg gcaaagatct tgttaaagct gacccccacg
     4441 ctgacggtaa tgcccagttc cgcctttacc cgacggcgaa tttcctgggc gatctgttct
     4501 ccggtacggt catcgccggt cacatccagc cagttctcgt ccagcccgaa aggctcaata
     4561 tagtcgctgt aatcctcata gatccgccgt gccatcttgg aaaagcgcat atacagcggg
     4621 aagttcggcg gcaccaccac caactgcggg cacttttgcc gcgcttgcca cagcggctcc
     4681 ccccccccca agccgtagcg ggaggcaatc tcgtttttcg tcaggataat tccgtggcgg
     4741 ctctctgtgc tgccgcccac cgccaccggc ttgtctcgca gctccgggcg gtgcaggcac
     4801 tccaccgagg cataaaactt gttgcaatcc acatgcaaaa cggtgcgctc cattccctac
     4861 ggctcctttc ctgttatcga acatttgttc tacaagatag catacaccga ttttgactgt
     4921 ttgtcaagag ccggggcggc aaaaaatgca ggtagatttt gccttgacgg taggtgcttt
     4981 ttcttatata ctaatgggta gaattgaggt gcaactatgc cgttttacga tattgccggg
     5041 ctggtggtgg agatcaaaca ccccaccggc agaacagaaa agcaagcccg tccctacctg
     5101 tgcaaggacc aagtagggca gacggcggac atgaccattg atgtgacgga gcagcgggta
     5161 acggacgcta tggccgagca cccggagatg aaccgggatg actggtacta tatgctcacc
     5221 ggctcggatt tttacaccca gctgctgaag ttccgaggca ttttgctcca ctccagctgt
     5281 gtggtggtgg acggcgcggc ctacgctttt tccgcagaca gcggcaccgg caaatccacc
     5341 cacaccgccc tgtggctcaa gcactttggc aaccgggcat atatgctcaa tgacgacaaa
     5401 ccggccattc gcctggtagg cgaccgggtg tatgcctgcg gcaccccttg gagcggaaaa
     5461 tatgattact ccaccccagg catggttccc ctggcgggca tttgcttcct ggagcgggcg
     5521 gaggagaatt ttatccaccc ggcagacacc aaaaaggcag tgttcaacat tttctcccaa
     5581 acggtgcgca agctggggcc taacgctatg gagcgactgt ttgatatgct ggagaccata
     5641 tttgccaagg tgcccctgta cgaactgggc tgcaacatca gcgatgacgc ggtgcgcacc
     5701 tcttacaacg ccatgaagcc gaaagatcaa agcgaaaagt aaatacaagc gaaaaaagaa
     5761 aggcagttac ccaaaaacgg gtaactgtct tttgttatct atggcgttat tccgctgtgt
     5821 cctgcggcag ggcgttcttc ggctgcggca aatacacccg agccttaaac aaatcgccgt
     5881 caatgagcag ctctaacttc ccttgctggg cgctgcacag ctcctgggca atgcttaggc
     5941 ctagaccgtt gccctccttg gtgcgggaag cgtcgccccg cacaaaccgc tgggtcagct
     6001 cctggggcga gatattcagc ggctcggcag aaatattttt aatttcaaac acgccgaaat
     6061 ccccttgctt atacactcgc acatacaccc gagagtctgc ggcagaatac ttcttggcat
     6121 tttgcagcag attttccagc acccggtagg ttttagagcc gtccgcaaac gcctgtaccc
     6181 ggggcaaatc cggatccagc accaattgca gccggttctc ctcaaattcc ttttggtact
     6241 ccccgatcgc ctgggcggtc agttcgccca gatccagcac catagggtgc agggtgatgt
     6301 tgccggagga cagcttggac gcctcaatca aatcctccac aagccgtgcc agcttggtgc
     6361 ttttttccgt cagcacagcc atatattctt tggctttttc gtccgactgg gggcacttgg
     6421 acagcaaatc cgtataagta ataatggagg taatcggggt ctttaagtcg tgggacacat
     6481 tggtgatcag ctccgttttc agccgttcat cccgcactgc ctggtccacg gcgttgtgca
     6541 gctcctgatt ggtataacgc aggctgccgg ccatggcggc cagtgccggg tggagatgtg
     6601 ccgcctccac atccgtgcgg ttggctgcgg cctcaatcac ccgatccaac tggaacaaaa
     6661 agcgcagcgc atagcccacg caaaagccgt taaaacccag gcctaccaag ccgctgatca
     6721 caccgaccac cggcgcctct ccattcagaa acgatgcaaa cagcagcacc aatataatat
     6781 tgatcagcag atagcctacg gcgcaaaaga ccatattgcg cttaaagtgc cgcggggtat
     6841 aggccagccc ccggatcaca cgccgattga accggtgcag tttgcacaac agacgccaaa
     6901 ttcccaagca aatataatac agcagcgtgc ccttatacaa gtgtttctca gacttgcaaa
     6961 ggcgcacaaa agacagggtc aactctgcat acagtcccca ggccaccgcg cccaaagcgc
     7021 cgcaggccgc taagaacatt ccgccgtaat acagggtgct gagctgatag ccataataat
     7081 tggacaggtc attaaacaaa ttaccgaaca gcaccacacc cagcccagca attgctgcgg
     7141 cgatgatcgc cgtgtgcagt tccaagggaa tataatccat ccacagcagg cgcacaccgt
     7201 ccgtaccggc acggtgcccg cagcccaggc acgccaacac caaaaaggca agggccagca
     7261 ccgccaggca aacagccgcc acggtcatcg ccacggtatt catattttgc atacgggtgc
     7321 acaaggcatt caattccaca aagtccggaa gcgtatcgtt gccgccggcc acggtggggt
     7381 caatgcccac ataaatgctc atatccccgt ccatcaggta ctgtgcaacg tccgagcggg
     7441 cattgcgggc accgtaatcc gcaccccgca ggttctcccc cgctttggtc ttggaatagt
     7501 acaccggcgc gtctttcagc ttagccggcg tttgaccctc gggcaactgg ctgaccacct
     7561 gaccggtgat attgtccttg gcatagaatt gcaagcattg cagctcttgc aaattttggc
     7621 gcatatcctg ctgctcgtcg gcagcagatc ggtacggccc caccaccgtt ttgtcataga
     7681 gctttttaat gtgggtctct gcggatttga tcgtctcgct cagggtctgg tcggcatcgt
     7741 actcgttcgc ttctaccgtt tggccgtcca ctgtaaaagc gaccgtgtaa ttgcggatca
     7801 ggtcgtccgg atcatcccgc atgtcgctat cattgtaata ctccacgccg tcggaactgt
     7861 gcagccaatt tgccagctgc aaatagggca gataatcctc ccctgcccgg gtgccgttga
     7921 caatctgttg cagatcccga atcagccacg gtgcgtcccg atcctctgcc accactttct
     7981 tgatggtctt ggtgggcact ttatagttgg gtatatcctt gccgatattt gtaatattct
     8041 gatttttcag cccggcatag aacaccagcg ttttgcgaat ggccgtggcc tggtccttct
     8101 tatactgctc cagtgcggca gccacgctgt ccgccttggc tttcttcagg gcagccacct
     8161 tttgttgcag ttgcttttgc cccgccagca gcgcgatatc attgacgatc gcatccagct
     8221 ccgattggaa gatcgtggtc tgtaccaggc ttccctcttt cgctacggtc ggatcggtaa
     8281 atgcatcgtt attatacagg ccgctgatcc gcatcacggc gcccaacagc gccaccgaac
     8341 taaaggccag caccatagag agcaccacgc acagcgcctt aaaccgtctg ctttctctaa
     8401 catttttcca ctttgtatcc aagtccatac accaccttta agtatttggg ctccttgggg
     8461 ttaatctcaa tcttttcacg aatgttgcga atgtgcaccg tcacggtctt ttccgtgccg
     8521 taggccggtt cgttccacac cgcttcatag atttgggcac tggagagcac acgacctata
     8581 ttgtgcatca gatattccaa tatcttatac tcccgggcgg tcagccgtac cgggtcgccg
     8641 tctaccgtca cttccttggt gtccgtatcc agcaccaggc cgccggtgac cagctggttc
     8701 tcccgcacct ccaggctgcc aagacgcaca tagcggcgaa tttggctctt gacccgggcg
     8761 gtcaactcca gcgggttgaa gggcttggtc acataatcat cggcgccaaa gcccagaccg
     8821 gcgattttgt ccgtgtcctc gcttttggcc gacagcagaa taatgggaaa attatatttc
     8881 tcccgcagct ttaatgtggt cttcagtccg tccagccgag gcatcataat gtccagtacc
     8941 atacagtgga tctcctcccc ctgtacttgc tccagcgcct ccagcccgtc ccgggcacac
     9001 agcacccgat agccctcctg gctaagataa atgcgcagag actctaagat cgccgcgtca
     9061 tcatcgcaca ccaataccgt aaacattgct ctcatctccc tcaagtgata caaagtgctt
     9121 gctccattgt accacaaaaa tccccaacgg aaaacccgtt gtacacattt aaccacacat
     9181 tcttaaaagc aacgcaaagg aaatctaaag aaccggtaaa gtttggtcgg caaaacaaaa
     9241 aactgccgca gcataagcac tgcgacagtc tttgtatctt tattgcttag aaacagcttg
     9301 aacggaggga ttgtaagggt cgccggtatg gggctgttct ttcttaggcc ggtcgttggg
     9361 cacagggttg ttgttttgcc ctgccgtagg gcctttgcgc ttttccacat cgccgccctc
     9421 tttcaggtgc ttgatgtagg tggtgtagtc atcgttccac ccggcgtagg ctgcattttg
     9481 gcgcttatcc tccaactgca catggttctt aatgtactgc cccacataga gcgatacttt
     9541 tttggcgccg tagcagttca ggtggttgcc ggcgtcccgg ctgtccgttt tccagctaaa
     9601 gccgatctcc ttgcgtttca gatccaaatc caggaacgga atgccgtttt tcttggcata
     9661 atcattcacc gcattgtggc gggcataggt ccaggtggtt tgggacggca cctgcaccaa
     9721 aatcagctgg gcgccgttct ttttgcacag cgcattcagc tcgtccagct tgcgcacaaa
     9781 cagcggattg atctggtctc gctttttggt ctttttgata tattccttgc cccgatacgg
     9841 caccttggca ccggacacaa actgcccctt ggaggcaaag cgggcagagt aggacttgcg
     9901 cttaaccgcc gtcttggggt caaactgctt ccaccgatcg tggtactcca gcacgctgaa
     9961 ctggttgagt atctgcttac gcgcatcccg ggcaatcact tgagcagagt tggagttggt
    10021 ataaagctga tccgtttcca ggatcaccac cttgggcttt tgggttttca ggcactcctc
    10081 caccgcgcga acagactcgc cgatcagctg cttaccggta ccgctgatat aagaggtaaa
    10141 gccgtagttt ttccacattt ccataggcga aaaaccgctg taagcatcac tgttgcctac
    10201 aataaacaca tccagcgtgt ccttctccag cgacagatag ccgctggcgt tggggttcac
    10261 gaacccggct gcgtcatcat tgttcttcgg ctccaatagg aaggaaacac cgtagagcaa
    10321 aagcagcaaa atcaaaataa aggacaccag gcgggtgcaa tttttcaata tcaacttggt
    10381 ctttgcagtc atcatgcacc cctccttaga attgaccgta aataggcgct accgtttcat
    10441 agccggtacc gtaagcacca aatacaacca cgcccaaaat cagcgccaag aacaccgcat
    10501 accgcagcac taccggacgg cgagccagct ctgaacgaat ggtgtggccc ttctcttgca
    10561 gcacctctac aatgcctacg accagcacgc cgatacccat aatcaggaaa tcctgccagt
    10621 cgttacccag ggacagcacc gtgccgttgg ttaagcaagc gccgtcaaaa tccgtaaaga
    10681 tacgcgccag gctctggccc cactgagaaa tcgtgtggca gcggaacagc atcatgccca
    10741 cattgacgat caggaaagta cgcaccatct ggaacagggc aaagccctta ctctccggcg
    10801 caatatgcag tgcgtgcagc agcttgtccg acaccgggcg caggtacata ccgatcatca
    10861 ttaagatgta ataatacagc ccgtagagta catacttcca actggcgccg tgccaaatgc
    10921 cgttaaagaa ccacacacaa aacagcgcga aggtcatggg caccaggttg gcaaaataat
    10981 cgtttaattt ttttctggta tgcttactta aattcatcag ccccttggac agggacacgg
    11041 agaagaacac atactccttg atccacgcgc ccagggtaat gtgccaccgc tgccaaaatt
    11101 cgttgatggt tttggagaaa atagggcgac ggaagttctc ttgcatctcc accccaaaca
    11161 gctggccggt ggcgcacaca atatccatac agccggagaa ttcgcagtag atctgcacag
    11221 tataaagcag ggtgcccagc agcaccatag acccggcctg gtcgccgttg tcaaacacac
    11281 cggtaacaaa caggttggct cggtcggcaa tgaccatctt cttaaacata ccccaaaaga
    11341 tgcgcatcac cgcttgggcg tctcgctcaa agttaaagct gtggccctcc accaaccggg
    11401 gcatcatgat ctcatacttg ccgataggac cctccgtcat ttgggggaaa aagctgagaa
    11461 acagcgccag tttaaagaag ttacgctccg gtttgtactt acctctgtac acatccacca
    11521 catagctgac cgcacacaga gtatagtaag aaatacccag gggcagcaga atttgcaccg
    11581 gctgataggc gctcttgctg ccaaacagcc cggcaatgcc ataggcactc tctcccagga
    11641 aatttacata ttttaaggct attaacaacc caaagacgcc cagtaccgcc acggtgacca
    11701 ccgcgcgctt cttggcgtca tattttttgc gaatttgttt cttttcctct ttgtcggcag
    11761 ctgccttgcg ccgggctttg ccctgatcat tcaggtggcc cagcagcagc ccaccgccgt
    11821 atacgatcag gatggccgcc accagccaca gcgtacgcag ccccgctgcc atcacatagt
    11881 aaacggcgct ggcacccagc aacacgcacc atttggcccg cttgggcaca atggtataaa
    11941 tcagcaggct gattcctaca aagaggaagt aagtaacaga tgtaaatgac ataacttgct
    12001 taccttatgt ataattttta ttcgtcctgc aatttttcaa tcatctgcca catcgcctgg
    12061 gcagactgaa agttctccgg cacaatcatc agcggcgtga tttccacatc aaattcgtcg
    12121 ctgagttttg ccaccagcgc cataatcgcc aaagagtcaa acaccttgtc atcaatcaag
    12181 tgcttctcag acttaaagtc tacaccgggt ttcatttctt ccaagatttc aagcaattct
    12241 tccattttta gttctccttt ttcattatat ataaattttt gaatggactt tagtcagcct
    12301 tgttaaagta tgcggcagcc agcgccttcc ggtcggtctt gccattttgg ttgtagggga
    12361 tagtcttggc ctgaatgacc tttgccggca gcatatatgc gggcagcgct gcctgcaatg
    12421 cctgccgcac ggtctcctgc tccgccttag cacctacata gatcaaaatc agctgatccg
    12481 ccgcctggtc gtacaaacac acggacacat ccactcccgg ttgggccgtg gcagccgcct
    12541 caatctcgcc cagttcgatc cgatagccca tgtgcttaat ttggaaatcc cgacgagaaa
    12601 gataaatcaa ctcgccccgt tcattccacc gcaccagatc gccggtttta tacacccgct
    12661 ccggatagtg actttgcagc ggattttgca caaaggctgc cgccgtcttg tccgggtcgt
    12721 tatagtagcc catagccagg aacgaacctc tggcgtacag ttcgccctcc tcgccgattc
    12781 cggccagccg cccgtcctcg gtaaccacaa agctgtcgca attgtcacag gcaatgccga
    12841 tgggcacgct ctctgtgtct ttgatctccc gatccacaat gtagtaggtg caaatatccg
    12901 tggtttccgt cgggccaaac aggttggcaa acagggcgtt cggatacttg ctgcgccagt
    12961 aattcagctg cttggcaggc atgacctcac cggcaaacag caccttttca atatgctccg
    13021 ccatcataaa gtccagcacc tttaagttgg ccacaatgga cagggcggag ggcacccaat
    13081 aaatggtgtt tacctgccgc tcattcaggt agcggatcag cagagccggg aaggagaaat
    13141 acgacttggg gatcacatgt aactgcgctc cggtgcgaat ggtagcgtaa atatccgtca
    13201 ccgacatact gaaataaaag ggcgtttggt tgccgaaaat cgtcttttcg ctaatgccaa
    13261 aggtatcggc cgcccaagcg gaatacgcca acacgctgcg atggttcacc accacgccct
    13321 tggggttgcc ggtggagccg gaggtaaaaa tggcataggc cggatccgtg tcgatcatac
    13381 ggcggcgcac cgtttgcaaa agctccggct gtgcctgacc ggccgccagc gcttctgcgc
    13441 tatacacctt gccgtcataa tccagtccgg ccgggtcatc cttgtgggcc tcgtcacaga
    13501 tcagtgccgt aggctgcaag gtgcgcaaaa tcttattcac ccgctcggcg ggcatttccg
    13561 ggtccagcac cacatagaag ttgccgctgt acagcacccc catcagggtc accaaacagg
    13621 gtgcgccccg ctccatcagt accgccaccg ggcaattccg gtctccatta gcggccagcg
    13681 cactgcccac ggatccggca atgttcacca ccgtttggta gtcatagctg cactgctgat
    13741 ctgcaaaggc ggtctgcctt ggcaaacgcg ccgcagtgcg ttccagtaat tcaagtacat
    13801 ttttcatttt gttcacctac ttaacaaatc gtcttgccat tatttaatca taaaaaccta
    13861 aaaagaaacg caacaaaatc taaagatatg cgaaagattc gccgttctca ccgtattatg
    13921 gtgcgtagta cagttcattg atacaataat acacggatca acccggaaag tcaatctatt
    13981 tttataaaat gacaatattg tcacaaaagg tcaaagttcg tcacaaaaag tatcacaatt
    14041 cgtgataatt acaaatgtcg ttcagcggat tttgtacaat agctatactg agtaccaagg
    14101 agggattttg ccgtgcggct aaaggattta cgagaggacc gggacgaaac gcagcggcaa
    14161 atggcagcct tgctgaatgt gggtcaaagc acctattcca tgtatgaaaa cggccagcgt
    14221 gagattcccc tggcagccct ttgcaaactg gcagaccact atgatgtgac cttggattac
    14281 ctggtgggcc gcagcgacgc accgggtaag taatcgtctt tacaaatgcc acaatttctt
    14341 gtataatata cagtagaaca caaaagcgtg ttctccgcaa atgcggaggc acgccttttt
    14401 tgctttcagg gtcaggaggg atataaatgg aaatcagcag ggatgggcac cgagcccgta
    14461 tgcgtgccgc ttatctgcaa ggcggcggcg acgctatgcc ggaccaccag ttgctggaat
    14521 tgctgctgtc catcagcatt ccccgcaaag atgtaaagcc cattgcctat gcgctcatta
    14581 accgcttcgg ctcgctggag caggtgtttg ccgccggcgc agcagatctg caacaagtgc
    14641 cgggcgtcgg cgaacagacc gccgtacaaa ttctgctggt acgggatctg aaccggcgga
    14701 tccgtcaaaa tcaaaacaaa ccggtcaagc atctgacgga tgccgcccag tcctgcgcct
    14761 actttgccaa tctgttacgg gacaaaacca ccgagcaggt gtacttggtc accctggacg
    14821 gcagtgccaa aatcctgcaa acccacgccg taggcagcgg cagcgtcaac ctggccgctg
    14881 tggatcagcg cactttgatg gaacatattc tgcgagacaa cgccagcgct gttatgctgg
    14941 cacacaacca tcccggcggc aaggcccaac cctctgctca ggatctggaa ttcaccattc
    15001 gccttctttc cattctgcgt tccattcatg tgcagctgct ggatcatatt atcgtcagtc
    15061 ctaccgacac ctactccatg cgcagcgacc cggagtacgg cagcttcttc accgtcaaat
    15121 aacgcaatgt acaaaaggaa ccgcagttta gtacagtaaa acatcttttt gggcaaaaag
    15181 aaagccgagc agtttcacac tgctcggctt ctttactaga tcagaacggt tgaaataggg
    15241 acgatacgaa taatgtcacc gttttcgtct ttgatgccga cggaaagctg tttgtaacgc
    15301 aatccgtcat ccactaaaat ggcttcgatc actacacaat ccgcagtttc agctaaatcc
    15361 cgcgtctctt ctatgaccat tttcactcct cctctcagct attatgctac aaaagagtaa
    15421 tatttgtcaa taccgaccac taactttttt tgaaaaaatg caattttcag ccaaaatccg
    15481 tcatcatata acggagcaac aatattttat actctgacaa acagaaaagc ccggttttca
    15541 agcaatcatc cgggcaacgg aaatgaacgc tttgcaaaaa ccaaaatgca gtcagctgct
    15601 cttttcacca tagcggcaat cacagagacc ggcgccggtg ctgcccgctg ccccctctgc
    15661 gttggtgtct gctccatttt cgccggtatc ttcggcaaac agctggaggt tcagcggcag
    15721 gcgtgcgcac acccggctct gttctctgct gttttccatc tcggcattgt gttttgtcat
    15781 tgctgactcc tttcccaaac cgtacgctgc cggttcggta aaggatatat tcccacaggc
    15841 atagcctgaa aatgggcata aaaagagcag ggttgcaatc tgcaactctg ctttctgtgg
    15901 atgattgatc ttgatcttgc tctgcacgga gcgccttgta cttttccagt atttcaccat
    15961 accggcgttt gactaaagaa agccccgaat ttcgcgcaat cacgcgccat tcggggcttt
    16021 tttggcggag agcaagggat tcgaaccctc gaacacccgt ttagatgtta cacgatttcc
    16081 aatcgtgctc cttcggccag ctcggacaac tctccatata cagcgggcgc taggtgcgtc
    16141 cgcttattca cttttaatcc aagacctggt agtaagagga gaactgattc agcttttcct
    16201 caaacttatc cttggactgc tgcttcgggg tggggatggg ataatggccg gtgaagcaac
    16261 cgtcgcaaaa atcgaatccg gactccttcg caagttcgtg agtagatttt acactaagat
    16321 accccaagct gtcaacccct aattggcaag aaatttcaga aatttcgtga aatttgcatg
    16381 caatcaggtt ttcttcgcta tcaatgtccg ttccaaagaa gcaaggatgc cgaaacggag
    16441 gggcagaaac ccgcatatgc acctcggtgg cgccggcctc tcgcagcagg ctgacaatcc
    16501 gagcgctggt ggtgccgcga acaatagagt catcgatcat caccacccgc ttgcccttga
    16561 tattctctcg cagtacattc agcttgatct tcaccgcgtc ctcacgctga ccttgggtag
    16621 gctgaataaa actgcggccg atgtagcggt tcttgataaa tccaataccg taaggaatgc
    16681 cgctctcctg ggcatagccc aaggcggcgt ccaggccgct gtccggcacg ccgatgacaa
    16741 tatccgcgtc taccgggtgt tccttcgcca ggtacgcacc ggcccgcatt ctggcgtgct
    16801 gcacagacac gccctcaatc acactgtccg gccgagcaaa atagatgtac tcaaacacac
    16861 aaatgtggcg tagtccgccg caatgggtgg taatagagcg cacgccatcc ttgctgatca
    16921 caacgatctc gccgggagca atattccgca caaagtgggc gccgatggaa tccagcgcac
    16981 aactctccga cgccaccaca taagcatcgt ccgcagtctt acccaggcaa agaggccgaa
    17041 agccgttggg gtcacgaaac gcaatgagtt tggtggcagt catcaccacg caagagaatg
    17101 ccccttgcag ccggggcatg attttttcga tggcctcttc cgtgctctta ctgtgcaggc
    17161 gctcctctac aatagaatag gcaatggact cggtgtccga tgtgccgtga aaaatggcgc
    17221 ccttcagctc aaactggcgg cgcagctccg gggcgtttac caaattgccg ttatgtgcca
    17281 ccgccaaatt acccttaata tggcgaatga ccaggggctg aatattgttg gcgtttttgc
    17341 cgccggtggt ggagtagcgc acatgaccga tggccatatt acctgtaccc agggcagcca
    17401 gctgctcctt gctaaacaca tccggcacca gtccgtcgcc ccgatggtgg cgaaacacgc
    17461 cgtcgtcatt cacggcaatg ccgcaactct cctgccctct gtgctgcaag gcaaacagag
    17521 ccagatacgc cgtctgggcc accgtagtgg tctgattttc aaatacgccg aaaacaccgc
    17581 attcctcgtg caaactatcg aacatcgctc tctcctatcc cgtgtggttg tcgctctttt
    17641 ctctattata ataccattag ttgggcgtgt aaaggtttgc gtaaggtctg gaggtggcgg
    17701 gagccaactt tttgaacgat tttttcatga tctcgtccat ggaaacgcca aaatacttgc
    17761 agtatttctt caaataccct tccaattcct gccggtccgc gtccgttaag gccgtcactt
    17821 taatgttcgg gctgatgttc tccttgggaa agctgccccg cacaaagatc ttgcccccgt
    17881 gcataccgga ggcgcagtgg gtgccaaaca gcttttcgcc tcgcttcata cccagcccca
    17941 gcagcacaat ggtgcccccg gccatatact cgcccaagaa ggaaccggca ttgcgaccga
    18001 tcaccagcac cggcttcatc tgttcaaact ccttcatgtg gatcccgccg cggcaggcca
    18061 cattggtctc tacaaagatc tggccgtccc gcataccata gcccatagcg tcgccggcgt
    18121 ggccgtgaat gacgatctcg ccgccgttca tcgtgttgcc cactgcgtcc tggcagttgc
    18181 caaacacctc caccttgcca ccatttaagt agcaagccat atcattgccc ggagtgccgt
    18241 gcacctgaat ggttttgcct gcgtccaggg cgcagccgat atagcgctga ccgttcaccg
    18301 ccgtgatcgt tacctttttc ttggtgcgca gctcctgctt aattttgtcg ttcagctctg
    18361 catacttgca cagtcctgcc tcaatactca cagctgcacg cctcctctca acttggtgat
    18421 ccgggtctcc ttggggaacc agaacagatt gggactatcc atcaaatccc cttgcaaacc
    18481 ctccaacggc acaccgccag agatcaaaga tgtatagatt ccggcgttct cgctggcgtt
    18541 gatgagcaca tagcccacca gcttgccgtc ccggaacacc aggcgcttgt agctatcgtc
    18601 tgcggcagcc acacggtccg tatagccgtc tcccttagcg ttgatcagcc cgcaggtgca
    18661 aatgcgcaga ccgtaaaaat caatagcgtt caccgcatag gtaccgccga caatcagatc
    18721 gccgccggcc atttggctgc ctgctgcacg cccttgcgcc actgcattgg gccacagagc
    18781 caagattttc ttactgccgt ccaacatgtc cacagacacg gcgcaatccc cggcggcgta
    18841 aatatccggg tccgaggtct gcatggtggc cggatcggtg ataatccccc gctccactgt
    18901 caggcccgct gcctctgcca gtgccgtggc cgggcgcacg cccactgcca ccaccagcag
    18961 atcgcagggc agttccttgc cgttttgcag caccacccgc tgcaccgtct taccgctgca
    19021 cttggcccgg gtcaccgttt gacccaggtg aaagcgcaga ccgtggtgct ctaaatggcg
    19081 gcgcaccagc ttggcactct tttcatctaa aatagagggc aatacccgat cggacagctc
    19141 caccacatct acgcttttgc aaattttgct caagccttcg gcggccttca taccgatcag
    19201 cccggcaccg atcaccacgg cgcgggtgtt tgcacttgcc agatcgtgca cagcctgggc
    19261 atctgccgcg gtcaaaaagc cgcacacatt gcgcttgccg cttacattct gcatcggcgg
    19321 cacaaagggc acggagccgg tgcacaggca cagcttatca tagctatacg ccttgcgccc
    19381 gcacttaacg gtcttttttg cccgatcaat ggcggtcacc tctacgtcgg tgacgatctc
    19441 tattttttgc tctttatagt aagccggagt gcgcaagcgc atttgacccc gccgcaccag
    19501 gccttttaag taataactga tagacggacg agagtacggc agatccgtct cccgagtcag
    19561 cagggtaact gcgcctgccg ggtccgtctt gcgaatttgc tccgccgcag ccagtccggc
    19621 ggcagaggca ccgatgatca catacttcac ttggcagcac ctcccgcttc tacccaaacc
    19681 aaggctcgat tggggcaacc cttgacgcac gccggttctt ccccgccgca caggtcgcac
    19741 ttgtaggcaa tattgccggg ctgaatacac ccgatggggc acaccgccag gcaggtcata
    19801 cagccgatac acttgtccgg gtctacagac acaatgccgg tctttttgtc tttgtgcata
    19861 gcgccggtaa tgcatgcctt cacacaggcc gggtcatcgc aatgacggca gttcaccgcc
    19921 acggaggcta cacggtcgcc gtacaccttt acccggctga taggcgccgg attctcatat
    19981 ttattggctg tcagcacatc gccggaggct gaatgtgccg ttttgcaata gacttcacac
    20041 aggtggcagt tgacgcaaag ttcctctcgt gcaaatactt ttttcatctc actgtcctcc
    20101 ttattccccg gcgtgcttaa tgcctaaaat ttgcagttcc cgatcagtca gaccaatacc
    20161 acggagcatc agtctgttgc cgcgcaggga gtctacggag ttgatgccca tgccgcccat
    20221 gatctctttc atctcatggt tccaggcgga gagcaggttt tccactcgct gatgagcgat
    20281 ctccggattc agtcgccggg tcagatccgg acgctgggtg gcaatgcccc agttgcactt
    20341 accggtgttg caggtttggc acatatggca gcccatggcg atcagcggcg cagaggcgat
    20401 atacaccgca tccgcaccca gagcaatcgc cttgatcaca tcagaggaac agcggaaaga
    20461 accggcagcc accaaagaca cggtggaacg aatgccctcg tcccgcagcc gctggtccgc
    20521 agctgccagc gccaactcaa tgggaatacc cacattgtcg cgtatgcggg tgggcgctgc
    20581 gccggtgccg ccgcgaaagc cgtcgattac cacaatatcc gcaccggcac gcgccacgcc
    20641 ggaggcgatg gccgcaatgt tatgtaccgc tgcaatctta acggaaatgg gctttttgtt
    20701 atccgtggcc tgcttcagcg accagatcag ctggcgcagg tcctcaatgg aataaatatc
    20761 atgatgcgga gcaggtgaaa tggcgtccga tcccaccggg atcatacgcg cattgctgac
    20821 ttccacattt accttttcac cgggcagatg gccgccgatc cccggcttgg ccccctggcc
    20881 gatcttaatt tccacaaact tggagttatt caaataatcc ttatgcacac cgaagcggcc
    20941 ggaggccacc tgtaccacgg cacagtcacc gtaagacgcc aggtccgggt gcaaaccgcc
    21001 ctcaccggta ttaaacagcg tgcccatatt cttggcagcc atggccagag atttttgggc
    21061 attcaggctg atggagccaa agctcatggc agagaacata ataggcgtct ccaacatcac
    21121 ctgcggcggc attttggtca cggacttgcc cttgcgctcc acttgcagcc gatccggttt
    21181 acgacccaaa atggtacgaa tttccatcgg ctcccgcaaa gggtcaatcg aggggttggt
    21241 cacctgggag gcattgagca aaattttgtc ccaataaatg ggatacggct gcgggttgcc
    21301 catagcggac agcagcacgc cgccggtatt tgcctggcgg cagatctctt gctgatagcg
    21361 tggggtccaa ttggcattgt cccgatagtc gcacacatat ttttcgatcc gaagggcgcc
    21421 ggtggggcac agatccacgc accgatggca ggccacgcaa tcctgagaat gggacaccac
    21481 ggttttgccg tccggtccaa agctatggca ctcgttggag cactgacgca cacagcagcc
    21541 gcaatcaata caaagttccc gatcccgcac aatggtgaac cggcggggaa tataattaat
    21601 catcgtcttc ctcctttgcc agttccagtg ggataaacac cggctccgca ccgctgacgg
    21661 accacacttt ttccgggtga gggcagatca cacgaatggc ggactcctct gaagcaaaat
    21721 acgcccgatt gcctttggta gccgcagtca gggagcgcaa tttcagccgg tcgttgatag
    21781 ccagcagtcc cttgttggag ccaaggatca cagagaacgg cccgttcacc aaagcgccat
    21841 tatagataga gcgcagattg gtaaaatact ctttccgctc cgggtccata cggtcaatct
    21901 cgtcccactc cggggccgta agcacatcgg ctgccacatc aataggcagc tgatggtgac
    21961 ggatcaggtg gtcaaacaga taagtaatca cttccgtatc cgtctgcatg gtacacacat
    22021 agccaaactg ctcaatatac cgacggttgg cgtcatagga cgaaatctcg ccgttatgca
    22081 ccacagacca gtccagcaaa ttaaaggggt gtgccccgcc ccaccagccg ggggtgttgg
    22141 taggaaagcg accatgtgct gtccacaagt aggcatcata ctgatccagc atgtagaact
    22201 cacccacatc ctccggatag cccacagcct taaagcagcc catattcttg ccgctggaaa
    22261 aaataaaagc gccgtcgatc tcgttgttca catggatcac acactgggcg gtatattcgt
    22321 cctcgtccag acgggcctct ttcatccgca ccttattggg cttggcaaaa taccgccaaa
    22381 tgtccggtcc attctctatg gacgcgatct tcttggtggg aatgcgttcg gaaacatcca
    22441 cattaaaatg cttgaacaaa aactcctcgc aagcgcctcg tgcctgtacc gactggtaaa
    22501 acacatggaa agcaatatcc gtcttgtgat cgggataaat gccataggca gcaaaaccgc
    22561 cgcccaagcc gttggaacgg tcgtgcatca aggcaatgga ctggataatc tccgacccat
    22621 tgatcggctc acccttgcgg tcaataatgg cggcaatggc gcagccggag ggaatgcgca
    22681 cttcgccctc tcgcagcata ttcatcactc ctgtatctgt atttcttcaa aaaaaaccta
    22741 tactttattg tacaatactg tcgattaacc gtcaatgtgc ccactataaa aatctacaac
    22801 acaaaatcag cataattata gtgaatttca caaagaattg cactcttctc tgtgaattac
    22861 cactcacttt tggttctttt gtacaaaaaa gcggctttgc caccgtgtaa tggcaaagcc
    22921 gcgataggta gggacgatca gtcgtccgtg ccctggagag cgtcatagcc ccgtgcgccg
    22981 gtgcgcacct ttactgcgtc ctccacatca taaacaaaaa tcttaccatc accgatatta
    23041 ccggtatata gcgcctctct ggcagcggcg atcaccgttt ccaccggcac ggcggagatc
    23101 accatttcca gcttcatctt ggggttcagg ttcagctcct cgatctccac accgcggtac
    23161 ttgcgcacat gacccttctg ggtaccgcaa cccattacat tggtcacggt cataccggta
    23221 acacccaccg cgttcatggc gtccttcacc cgttccagct tggccgggtt aaagagcatc
    23281 accacttcgc tgagcttagc gtccggtttg gtggtataag tctctaccgg aacagccttt
    23341 tctaccggag cagccggcaa gccgctttcc gttaccggca cggcagcaaa gccgccgacg
    23401 ggcataaagt ccgcataggc agagggcagg ttgtgctcgg tggcgtccag ccccttgatc
    23461 tcttcttccg cgctgacccg cagacccacg gtcttgttca gaataaagaa agtgatggtc
    23521 agggtcactg ccgcccaacc ggccacagcc gcaaacccga ttaactgggt acccagcagg
    23581 tgcagcccgc cgccgtagaa cagacccgta tgggtcaggc cggacactgc atagcccggt
    23641 gctttgtccg tggcaaacag gcctacggcc agcgtgcccc aaataccgtt ggccatgtgc
    23701 acagccacag cgcctaccgg gtcgtcaata tgcaatttct tatccagcag ctccacaacc
    23761 agcaccacca gaataccggc cacagcgccg atgatcccgg agcccaaagc gtccgttaca
    23821 tcacaggagg cagtcacagc caccagcccg gccaaagagc cgttcaggga catggacaca
    23881 tccggcttgc cgtccttgat ccaagtaaag agcatggtgg tgcaagtggc cacagccggc
    23941 gatacggtgg tggtcaccag gatagacgcc aaagtgggta catcggtagc cgccgcgccg
    24001 ttaaagccgt accaggcaaa ccacaggata aacacgccca gcgcgcccag agtcagggaa
    24061 tgaccgggaa tggcttttgg tgtctttttg ccggtttttt cgtccgtatg gtacttaccg
    24121 atccggggac cgagaaagat ggcgccgatc agtgccgcga taccgcccac catgtgaatg
    24181 gcgcaggatc cggcgtaatc gtggaagccc agcttttgca gccagccgtt gccgtccaca
    24241 ttccagaccc agcctgcctc gatgggatac accacagcgg agatcactgc tgagtaaatg
    24301 cagtaggcag aaaacttggt acgctctgcc atagcgccgg acacaatggt ggccgccgtg
    24361 gcacagaaca ccaggttaaa tacaaagttg gaccagttaa aatcattata gtgggtgaaa
    24421 atgcccaggt tgggcagacc gatcaccccg gcgatatagt cctgaccgca catcagccca
    24481 tagcccaaca gaatgaacat caccgtgccg atacaaaagt ccatcaggtt tttcataata
    24541 atattgccgg cgttcttggc tctggtaaag ccggtctcta ccatagcaaa gccgcactgc
    24601 ataaagaaaa ccagcactgc gccgatcaaa aaccacacgc cgaacagctc gctgttcacc
    24661 gtttccatga ttgtttcaag ccccataaaa tcctcctttt catcaaaaaa agcttaaaaa
    24721 tggaaataaa aaaagagcgc tcgaaaacag acgttcgagc actccattgt gctaaagaat
    24781 gccgacaccg cgccaatggc ccggcgccgg caaatgaccg accctgtcaa aagacagtgc
    24841 cgaccgtaag agagggcaaa atcaatacag taccatgtac ttgtcgatct cccactgaga
    24901 gaccttggtg cggtactcgt cccattcatt ctccttgcct tcaatatagt tattgaatac
    24961 atggtcaccc agggtttcct taataaacgg atctgcctta gcggcttcaa tagcctcttt
    25021 caggctgccg ggcaggcaat caatgccggc ggctttcagc tcctcgtcgg acaggccgaa
    25081 cacattgtag tcaatgggag aagcgggggt catctttttc ttaatgccgt ccaaaccggc
    25141 agccaggcac aaagccatct ccaaataggg gttgcaggcg ggatccgggc agcgcagttc
    25201 tacgcgagtg cccttgccgc gagcggcagg aatacgcacc aggcaggagc ggttggaagc
    25261 ggaccatacc aggtaagacg gtgcctcata gccgggtacc aaacgcttgt aagagttcac
    25321 ggtggggttg gagaacgctg caataccgcg aatatgggcc ataatacctg cgatgaaatt
    25381 ataagcagtc tcggacagac ccatctcgcc gttggggtca tcaaaagcgt tcttgccgtc
    25441 cttcaaataa tacaggctca tgttggtgtg cataccggaa ccgttgatac cataaatggg
    25501 cttgggcata aaggtagcgt gcagaccatg cttggcagcg taagtcttaa ccacatgctt
    25561 aaaggtcatt acacggtcgg cactgagcat tacatcacca aactggaagt cgatctcgtg
    25621 ctgcccctcg gccacctcgt gatgggaagc ctcaatggtg tagcccatat cctccagggc
    25681 caggcaaata tcccgacggc agttctcgcc gtggtcgatg gggttcaggt caaagtaacc
    25741 gccctcgtcg ccggtctcca gggtggggtt gccgttctcg tccagcttaa acaggaagaa
    25801 ctcgcactcc gggccaacat taaagccaaa gcccatctcg gcagcctcgt ccatcacctt
    25861 ttgcagcaca ttgcgggggt cgcccatgaa gggggtctca ttatcggatt tatatacgga
    25921 gcagatcagt cgagcggtct gcgcattctg gtgctttctc caggggaaga tggtccaagt
    25981 gtcgtaatcc gggtgcagat acatatcgga ctcatcaatg cgaacaaagc cgtcgatgga
    26041 agaaccgtca aacatacagt cattgtccag tgccttctcc agctgggaca gggtgatggc
    26101 cacattcttc ataatgccga acatatccgt aaactgcaag cggataaact ctacattatt
    26161 ttcctgtgcg cttttgatga tgtcttcctt tgtgtattta ctcatagcaa atactcctct
    26221 cttaagaaat gatagatagc acagaatttt cttactgcca aaggcaataa aaaatgaggg
    26281 cgctccgcta tcaacggaac gccctcgttc tgaatacaat gccattataa tcacattgtc
    26341 cccggtttgt caacggtttt tgacaacttt ggcaaatctt gtaattggcg gcaggaattg
    26401 tgcacacctt ttgtacaata tgcacaggat agacagactg tttgctatat gtccaaaaat
    26461 tcggcgggaa tcactttttt cgacagatcg gtaaaatact tcaccgtggc acccttctgc
    26521 gcctgggtgg cggccagctc gtcggtataa tcactgagct tatagacgga aaacacaaaa
    26581 ccgttaccgc ctcggctgta atggcacacc accggcgcca gtttcgcaga agagatggta
    26641 atctttccat tctccttttc gatcgtcacc tccgccatac cgccgcacag ttggggcaga
    26701 ttgatctggt ggctgataaa attacccaga gagtagtaga ccagcatttt tttgccgctc
    26761 ttttcgttgg tcacccacgc caccggctgg agcacatgcg gggggctgcc cgtgacagag
    26821 aagaaca
//
LOCUS       Bengtsson-PalmeJ_2015__TRAVELRES33_NODE_778_length_46560_cov_4.02744       46560 bp    DNA     linear   UNA 03-APR-2020
DEFINITION  Bengtsson-PalmeJ_2015__TRAVELRES33_NODE_778_length_46560_cov_4.0274
            4.
ACCESSION   geneious|urn:local:
VERSION     geneious|urn:local:.:3b-bwzg7m7:1
KEYWORDS    .
SOURCE      
  ORGANISM  .
FEATURES             Location/Qualifiers
     misc_feature    3..836
                     /note="Geneious type: TIGR02374"
                     /standard_name="TIGR02374"
     misc_feature    833..1567
                     /note="Geneious type: GXGXG"
                     /standard_name="GXGXG"
     misc_feature    1619..3070
                     /note="Geneious type: TIGR01134"
                     /standard_name="TIGR01134"
     CDS             3264..3632
                     /codon_start=1
                     /standard_name="CDS"
     CDS             3844..4008
                     /codon_start=1
                     /standard_name="CDS"
     misc_feature    3844..4008
                     /note="Geneious type: AcrIIA22_homolog"
                     /standard_name="AcrIIA22_homolog"
     misc_feature    complement(4102..4764)
                     /note="Geneious type: TIGR00608"
                     /standard_name="TIGR00608"
     misc_feature    complement(4911..5063)
                     /note="Geneious type: HTH_3"
                     /standard_name="HTH_3"
     misc_feature    5417..6934
                     /note="Geneious type: TIGR01733"
                     /standard_name="TIGR01733"
     misc_feature    6979..7206
                     /note="Geneious type: PP-binding"
                     /standard_name="PP-binding"
     misc_feature    7232..8818
                     /note="Geneious type: TIGR04091"
                     /standard_name="TIGR04091"
     misc_feature    8829..9944
                     /note="Geneious type: GSCFA"
                     /standard_name="GSCFA"
     misc_feature    10138..10827
                     /note="Geneious type: TIGR02154"
                     /standard_name="TIGR02154"
     misc_feature    10868..13417
                     /note="Geneious type: TIGR02966"
                     /standard_name="TIGR02966"
     misc_feature    complement(13482..14207)
                     /note="Geneious type: TIGR04249"
                     /standard_name="TIGR04249"
     misc_feature    14371..15621
                     /note="Geneious type: IMS"
                     /standard_name="IMS"
     CDS             15618..15848
                     /codon_start=1
                     /standard_name="CDS"
     misc_feature    15873..16367
                     /note="Geneious type: GtrA"
                     /standard_name="GtrA"
     misc_feature    16487..17746
                     /note="Geneious type: Aminotran_MocR"
                     /standard_name="Aminotran_MocR"
     misc_feature    17746..18519
                     /note="Geneious type: AP_endonuc_2"
                     /standard_name="AP_endonuc_2"
     misc_feature    18523..19422
                     /note="Geneious type: EamA"
                     /standard_name="EamA"
     misc_feature    19519..19965
                     /note="Geneious type: TIGR00244"
                     /standard_name="TIGR00244"
     misc_feature    20073..20510
                     /note="Geneious type: TIGR00738"
                     /standard_name="TIGR00738"
     misc_feature    20628..20948
                     /note="Geneious type: Trns_repr_metal"
                     /standard_name="Trns_repr_metal"
     misc_feature    20979..23501
                     /note="Geneious type: TIGR01525"
                     /standard_name="TIGR01525"
     CDS             23691..24593
                     /codon_start=1
                     /standard_name="CDS"
     misc_feature    24738..26201
                     /note="Geneious type: MFS_2"
                     /standard_name="MFS_2"
     misc_feature    26263..26820
                     /note="Geneious type: Acetyltransf_1"
                     /standard_name="Acetyltransf_1"
     misc_feature    26989..28512
                     /note="Geneious type: MFS_2"
                     /standard_name="MFS_2"
     misc_feature    complement(28809..30335)
                     /note="Geneious type: MFS_2"
                     /standard_name="MFS_2"
     misc_feature    complement(30335..31666)
                     /note="Geneious type: Sulfatase"
                     /standard_name="Sulfatase"
     misc_feature    complement(31721..32503)
                     /note="Geneious type: TauE"
                     /standard_name="TauE"
     misc_feature    complement(32500..33618)
                     /note="Geneious type: MS_channel"
                     /standard_name="MS_channel"
     misc_feature    complement(33716..34834)
                     /note="Geneious type: TIGR01444"
                     /standard_name="TIGR01444"
     misc_feature    34910..35725
                     /note="Geneious type: TIGR03520"
                     /standard_name="TIGR03520"
     misc_feature    35722..36681
                     /note="Geneious type: PhoH"
                     /standard_name="PhoH"
     misc_feature    36681..37187
                     /note="Geneious type: UPF0054"
                     /standard_name="UPF0054"
     misc_feature    37184..38077
                     /note="Geneious type: TIGR00436"
                     /standard_name="TIGR00436"
     misc_feature    38268..39020
                     /note="Geneious type: TIGR00613"
                     /standard_name="TIGR00613"
     misc_feature    39028..41409
                     /note="Geneious type: TIGR01069"
                     /standard_name="TIGR01069"
     CDS             41597..41749
                     /codon_start=1
                     /standard_name="CDS"
     misc_feature    42093..42422
                     /note="Geneious type: TIGR01049"
                     /standard_name="TIGR01049"
     misc_feature    42499..43131
                     /note="Geneious type: TIGR03625"
                     /standard_name="TIGR03625"
     misc_feature    43149..43772
                     /note="Geneious type: TIGR03953"
                     /standard_name="TIGR03953"
     misc_feature    43772..44068
                     /note="Geneious type: Ribosomal_L23"
                     /standard_name="Ribosomal_L23"
     misc_feature    44220..45008
                     /note="Geneious type: TIGR01171"
                     /standard_name="TIGR01171"
     misc_feature    45028..45300
                     /note="Geneious type: TIGR01050"
                     /standard_name="TIGR01050"
     misc_feature    45319..45657
                     /note="Geneious type: TIGR01044"
                     /standard_name="TIGR01044"
     misc_feature    45676..46359
                     /note="Geneious type: TIGR01009"
                     /standard_name="TIGR01009"
     misc_feature    46359..46559
                     /note="Geneious type: TIGR01164"
                     /standard_name="TIGR01164"
ORIGIN      
        1 gcgccgtggt gatcggtgcc gggctgatcg gtatgaaggc cgccgaaggc ttgagcaaaa
       61 tttgcaaaag cgtagatgtg gtggagctgt ccgatcgggt attgccctct attttagatg
      121 aaaagagtgc caagctggtg cgccgccatt tagagcacca cggtctgcgc tttcacctgg
      181 gtcaaacggt gacccgggcc aagtgcagcg gtaagacggt gcagcgggtg gtgctgcaaa
      241 acggcaagga actgccctgc gatctgctgg tggtggcagt gggcgtgcgc ccggccacgg
      301 cactggcaga ggcagcgggc ctgacagtgg agcgggggat tatcaccgat ccggccacca
      361 tgcagacctc ggacccggat atttacgccg ccggggattg cgccgtgtct gtggacatgt
      421 tggacggcag taagaaaatc ttggctctgt ggcccaatgc agtggcgcaa gggcgtgcag
      481 caggcagcca aatggccggc ggcgatctga ttgtcggcgg tacctatgcg gtgaacgcta
      541 ttgattttta cggtctgcgc atttgcacct gcgggctgat caacgctaag ggagacggct
      601 atacggaccg tgtggctgcc gcagacgata gctacaagcg cctggtgttc cgggacggca
      661 agctggtggg ctatgtgctc atcaacgcca gcgagaacgc cggaatctat acatctttga
      721 tctctggcgg tgtgccgttg gagggtttgc aaggggattt gatggatagt cccaatctgt
      781 tctggttccc caaggagacc cggatcacca agttgagagg aggcgtgcag ctgtgagtat
      841 tgaggcagga ctgtgcaagt atgcagagct gaacgacaaa attaagcagg agctgcgcac
      901 caagaaaaag gtaacgatca cggcggtgaa cggtcagcgc tatatcggct gcgccctgga
      961 cgcaggcaaa accattcagg tgcacggcac tccgggcaat gatatggctt gctacttaaa
     1021 tggtggcaag gtggaggtgt ttggcaactg ccaggacgca gtgggcaaca cgatgaacgg
     1081 cggcgagatc gtcattcacg gccacgccgg cgacgctatg ggctatggta tgcgggacgg
     1141 ccagatcttt gtagagacca atgtggcctg ccgcggcggg atccacatga aggagtttga
     1201 acagatgaag ccggtgctgg tgatcggtcg caatgccggt tccttcttgg gcgagtatat
     1261 ggccgggggc accattgtgc tgctggggct gggtatgaag cgaggcgaaa agctgtttgg
     1321 cacccactgc gcctccggta tgcacggggg caagatcttt gtgcggggca gctttcccaa
     1381 ggagaacatc agcccgaaca ttaaagtgac ggccttaacg gacgcggacc ggcaggaatt
     1441 ggaagggtat ttgaagaaat actgcaagta ttttggcgtt tccatggacg agatcatgaa
     1501 aaaatcgttc aaaaagttgg ctcccgccac ctccagacct tacgcaaacc tttacacgcc
     1561 caactaatgg tattataata gagaaaagag cgacaaccac acgggatagg agagagcgat
     1621 gttcgatagt ttgcacgagg aatgcggtgt tttcggcgta tttgaaaatc agaccactac
     1681 ggtggcccag acggcgtatc tggctctgtt tgccttgcag cacagagggc aggagagttg
     1741 cggcattgcc gtgaatgacg acggcgtgtt tcgccaccat cggggcgacg gactggtgcc
     1801 ggatgtgttt agcaaggagc agctggctgc cctgggtaca ggtaatatgg ccatcggtca
     1861 tgtgcgctac tccaccaccg gcggcaaaaa cgccaacaat attcagcccc tggtcattcg
     1921 ccatattaag ggtaatttgg cggtggcaca taacggcaat ttggtaaacg ccccggagct
     1981 gcgccgccag tttgagctga agggcgccat ttttcacggc acatcggaca ccgagtccat
     2041 tgcctattct attgtagagg agcgcctgca cagtaagagc acggaagagg ccatcgaaaa
     2101 aatcatgccc cggctgcaag gggcattctc ttgcgtggtg atgactgcca ccaaactcat
     2161 tgcgtttcgt gaccccaacg gctttcggcc tctttgcctg ggtaagactg cggacgatgc
     2221 ttatgtggtg gcgtcggaga gttgtgcgct ggattccatc ggcgcccact ttgtgcggaa
     2281 tattgctccc ggcgagatcg ttgtgatcag caaggatggc gtgcgctcta ttaccaccca
     2341 ttgcggcgga ctacgccaca tttgtgtgtt tgagtacatc tattttgctc ggccggacag
     2401 tgtgattgag ggcgtgtctg tgcagcacgc cagaatgcgg gccggtgcgt acctggcgaa
     2461 ggaacacccg gtagacgcgg atattgtcat cggcgtgccg gacagcggcc tggacgccgc
     2521 cttgggctat gcccaggaga gcggcattcc ttacggtatt ggatttatca agaaccgcta
     2581 catcggccgc agctttattc agcctaccca aggtcagcgt gaggacgcgg tgaagatcaa
     2641 gctgaatgta ctgcgagaga atatcaaggg caagcgggtg gtgatgatcg atgactctat
     2701 tgttcgcggc accaccagcg ctcggattgt cagcctgctg cgagaggccg gcgccaccga
     2761 ggtgcatatg cgggtttctg cccctccgtt tcggcatcct tgcttctttg gaacggacat
     2821 tgatagcgaa gaaaacctga ttgcatgcaa atttcacgaa atttctgaaa tttcttgcca
     2881 attaggggtt gacagcttgg ggtatcttag tgtaaaatct actcacgaac ttgcgaagga
     2941 gtccggattc gatttttgcg acggttgctt caccggccat tatcccatcc ccaccccgaa
     3001 gcagcagtcc aaggataagt ttgaggaaaa gctgaatcag ttctcctctt actaccaggt
     3061 cttggattaa aagtgaataa gcggacgcac ctagcgcccg ctgtatatgg agagttgtcc
     3121 gagctggccg aaggagcacg attggaaatc gtgtaacatc taaacgggtg ttcgagggtt
     3181 cgaatccctt gctctccgcc aaaaaagccc cgaatggcgc gtgattgcgc gaaattcggg
     3241 gctttcttta gtcaaacgcc ggtatggtga aatactggaa aagtacaagg cgctccgtgc
     3301 agagcaagat caagatcaat catccacaga aagcagagtt gcagattgca accctgctct
     3361 ttttatgccc attttcaggc tatgcctgtg ggaatatatc ctttaccgaa ccggcagcgt
     3421 acggtttggg aaaggagtca gcaatgacaa aacacaatgc cgagatggaa aacagcagag
     3481 aacagagccg ggtgtgcgca cgcctgccgc tgaaccttca gctgtttgcc gaagataccg
     3541 gcgaaaatgg agcagacacc aacgcagagg gggcagcggg cagcaccggc gccggtctct
     3601 gtgattgccg ctatggtgaa aagagcagct gactgcattt tggtttttgc aaagcgttca
     3661 tttccgttgc ccggatgatt gcttgaaaac cgggcttttc tgtttgtcag agtataaaat
     3721 attgttgctc cgttatatga tgacggattt tggctgaaaa ttgcattttt tcaaaaaaag
     3781 ttagtggtcg gtattgacaa atattactct tttgtagcat aatagctgag aggaggagtg
     3841 aaaatggtca tagaagagac gcgggattta gctgaaactg cggattgtgt agtgatcgaa
     3901 gccattttag tggatgacgg attgcgttac aaacagcttt ccgtcggcat caaagacgaa
     3961 aacggtgaca ttattcgtat cgtccctatt tcaaccgttc tgatctagta aagaagccga
     4021 gcagtgtgaa actgctcggc tttctttttg cccaaaaaga tgttttactg tactaaactg
     4081 cggttccttt tgtacattgc gttatttgac ggtgaagaag ctgccgtact ccgggtcgct
     4141 gcgcatggag taggtgtcgg taggactgac gataatatga tccagcagct gcacatgaat
     4201 ggaacgcaga atggaaagaa ggcgaatggt gaattccaga tcctgagcag agggttgggc
     4261 cttgccgccg ggatggttgt gtgccagcat aacagcgctg gcgttgtctc gcagaatatg
     4321 ttccatcaaa gtgcgctgat ccacagcggc caggttgacg ctgccgctgc ctacggcgtg
     4381 ggtttgcagg attttggcac tgccgtccag ggtgaccaag tacacctgct cggtggtttt
     4441 gtcccgtaac agattggcaa agtaggcgca ggactgggcg gcatccgtca gatgcttgac
     4501 cggtttgttt tgattttgac ggatccgccg gttcagatcc cgtaccagca gaatttgtac
     4561 ggcggtctgt tcgccgacgc ccggcacttg ttgcagatct gctgcgccgg cggcaaacac
     4621 ctgctccagc gagccgaagc ggttaatgag cgcataggca atgggcttta catctttgcg
     4681 gggaatgctg atggacagca gcaattccag caactggtgg tccggcatag cgtcgccgcc
     4741 gccttgcaga taagcggcac gcatacgggc tcggtgccca tccctgctga tttccattta
     4801 tatccctcct gaccctgaaa gcaaaaaagg cgtgcctccg catttgcgga gaacacgctt
     4861 ttgtgttcta ctgtatatta tacaagaaat tgtggcattt gtaaagacga ttacttaccc
     4921 ggtgcgtcgc tgcggcccac caggtaatcc aaggtcacat catagtggtc tgccagtttg
     4981 caaagggctg ccaggggaat ctcacgctgg ccgttttcat acatggaata ggtgctttga
     5041 cccacattca gcaaggctgc catttgccgc tgcgtttcgt cccggtcctc tcgtaaatcc
     5101 tttagccgca cggcaaaatc cctccttggt actcagtata gctattgtac aaaatccgct
     5161 gaacgacatt tgtaattatc acgaattgtg atactttttg tgacgaactt tgaccttttg
     5221 tgacaatatt gtcattttat aaaaatagat tgactttccg ggttgatccg tgtattattg
     5281 tatcaatgaa ctgtactacg caccataata cggtgagaac ggcgaatctt tcgcatatct
     5341 ttagattttg ttgcgtttct ttttaggttt ttatgattaa ataatggcaa gacgatttgt
     5401 taagtaggtg aacaaaatga aaaatgtact tgaattactg gaacgcactg cggcgcgttt
     5461 gccaaggcag accgcctttg cagatcagca gtgcagctat gactaccaaa cggtggtgaa
     5521 cattgccgga tccgtgggca gtgcgctggc cgctaatgga gaccggaatt gcccggtggc
     5581 ggtactgatg gagcggggcg caccctgttt ggtgaccctg atgggggtgc tgtacagcgg
     5641 caacttctat gtggtgctgg acccggaaat gcccgccgag cgggtgaata agattttgcg
     5701 caccttgcag cctacggcac tgatctgtga cgaggcccac aaggatgacc cggccggact
     5761 ggattatgac ggcaaggtgt atagcgcaga agcgctggcg gccggtcagg cacagccgga
     5821 gcttttgcaa acggtgcgcc gccgtatgat cgacacggat ccggcctatg ccatttttac
     5881 ctccggctcc accggcaacc ccaagggcgt ggtggtgaac catcgcagcg tgttggcgta
     5941 ttccgcttgg gcggccgata cctttggcat tagcgaaaag acgattttcg gcaaccaaac
     6001 gcccttttat ttcagtatgt cggtgacgga tatttacgct accattcgca ccggagcgca
     6061 gttacatgtg atccccaagt cgtatttctc cttcccggct ctgctgatcc gctacctgaa
     6121 tgagcggcag gtaaacacca tttattgggt gccctccgcc ctgtccattg tggccaactt
     6181 aaaggtgctg gactttatga tggcggagca tattgaaaag gtgctgtttg ccggtgaggt
     6241 catgcctgcc aagcagctga attactggcg cagcaagtat ccgaacgccc tgtttgccaa
     6301 cctgtttggc ccgacggaaa ccacggatat ttgcacctac tacattgtgg atcgggagat
     6361 caaagacaca gagagcgtgc ccatcggcat tgcctgtgac aattgcgaca gctttgtggt
     6421 taccgaggac gggcggctgg ccggaatcgg cgaggagggc gaactgtacg ccagaggttc
     6481 gttcctggct atgggctact ataacgaccc ggacaagacg gcggcagcct ttgtgcaaaa
     6541 tccgctgcaa agtcactatc cggagcgggt gtataaaacc ggcgatctgg tgcggtggaa
     6601 tgaacggggc gagttgattt atctttctcg tcgggatttc caaattaagc acatgggcta
     6661 ccggatcgaa ctgggcgaga ttgaggcggc tgccacggcc caaccgggag tggatgtgtc
     6721 cgtgtgtttg tacgaccagg cggcggatca gctgattttg atctatgtag gtgctaaggc
     6781 ggagcaggag accgtgcggc aggcattgca ggcagcgctg cccgcatata tgctgccggc
     6841 aaaggtcatt caggccaaga ctatccccta caaccaaaat ggcaagaccg accggaaggc
     6901 gctggctgcc gcatacttta acaaggctga ctaaagtcca ttcaaaaatt tatatataat
     6961 gaaaaaggag aactaaaaat ggaagaattg cttgaaatct tggaagaaat gaaacccggt
     7021 gtagacttta agtctgagaa gcacttgatt gatgacaagg tgtttgactc tttggcgatt
     7081 atggcgctgg tggcaaaact cagcgacgaa tttgatgtgg aaatcacgcc gctgatgatt
     7141 gtgccggaga actttcagtc tgcccaggcg atgtggcaga tgattgaaaa attgcaggac
     7201 gaataaaaat tatacataag gtaagcaagt tatgtcattt acatctgtta cttacttcct
     7261 ctttgtagga atcagcctgc tgatttatac cattgtgccc aagcgggcca aatggtgcgt
     7321 gttgctgggt gccagcgccg tttactatgt gatggcagcg gggctgcgta cgctgtggct
     7381 ggtggcggcc atcctgatcg tatacggcgg tgggctgctg ctgggccacc tgaatgatca
     7441 gggcaaagcc cggcgcaagg cagctgccga caaagaggaa aagaaacaaa ttcgcaaaaa
     7501 atatgacgcc aagaagcgcg cggtggtcac cgtggcggta ctgggcgtct ttgggttgtt
     7561 aatagcctta aaatatgtaa atttcctggg agagagtgcc tatggcattg ccgggctgtt
     7621 tggcagcaag agcgcctatc agccggtgca aattctgctg cccctgggta tttcttacta
     7681 tactctgtgt gcggtcagct atgtggtgga tgtgtacaga ggtaagtaca aaccggagcg
     7741 taacttcttt aaactggcgc tgtttctcag ctttttcccc caaatgacgg agggtcctat
     7801 cggcaagtat gagatcatga tgccccggtt ggtggagggc cacagcttta actttgagcg
     7861 agacgcccaa gcggtgatgc gcatcttttg gggtatgttt aagaagatgg tcattgccga
     7921 ccgagccaac ctgtttgtta ccggtgtgtt tgacaacggc gaccaggccg ggtctatggt
     7981 gctgctgggc accctgcttt atactgtgca gatctactgc gaattctccg gctgtatgga
     8041 tattgtgtgc gccaccggcc agctgtttgg ggtggagatg caagagaact tccgtcgccc
     8101 tattttctcc aaaaccatca acgaattttg gcagcggtgg cacattaccc tgggcgcgtg
     8161 gatcaaggag tatgtgttct tctccgtgtc cctgtccaag gggctgatga atttaagtaa
     8221 gcataccaga aagaaattta acgattattt tgccaacctg gtgcccatga cctttgcact
     8281 gttttgtgtg tggttcttta acggcatttg gcacggcgcc agttggaagt atgtactcta
     8341 cgggctgtat tattacatct taatgatgat cggtatgtac ctgcgcccgg tgtcggacaa
     8401 gctgctgcac gcactgcata ttgcgccgga gagtaagggc tttgccctgt tccagatggt
     8461 gcgtactttc ctgatcgtca atgtgggcat gatgctgttc cgctgccaca ccatttccca
     8521 gtggggccag agcctggcgc gtatctttac ggattttgac ggcgcttgct taaccaacgg
     8581 cacggtgctt tctttaggca acgactggca ggatttcctg attatgggta tcggcgtgct
     8641 ggtggtaggc attgtagagg tgctgcaaga gaagggccac accattcgca cggaactggc
     8701 tcgccgtccg gtagtgctgc ggtatgcggt gttcttggcg ctgattttag gcgtgatcgt
     8761 ctttggcgct tacggtaccg gctatgaaac ggtagcgcct atttacggtc aattctaagg
     8821 aggggtgcat gatgactgca aaaaccaagt tgatattgaa aaattgcacc cgcctggtgt
     8881 cctttatttt gattttgctg cttttgctct acggtatttc ctttctattg gagccgaaga
     8941 acaatgatga cgcagccggg tttgtgaacc ccaacgccag cggctatctg tcgctggaga
     9001 aggacacgct ggatgtgttt attgtaggca acagtgacgc ttacagcggc ttttcgccta
     9061 tggaaatgtg gaaaaactac ggctttacct cttatatcag cggtaccggt aagcagctga
     9121 tcggcgagtc tgttcgcgcg gtggaggagt gcctgaaaac ccaaaagccc aaggtggtga
     9181 tcctggaaac ggatcagctg tataccaact ccaactctgc tcaagtgatt gcccgggatg
     9241 cgcgtaagca gatactcaac cagttcagcg tgctggagta ccacgatcgg tggaagcagt
     9301 ttgaccccca gacggcggtt aagcgcaagt cctactctgc ccgctttgcc tccaaggggc
     9361 agtttgtgtc cggtgccaag gtgccgtatc ggggcaagga atatatcaaa aagaccaaaa
     9421 agcgagacaa gatcaatccg ctgtttgtgc gcaagctgga cgagctgaat gcgctgtgca
     9481 aaaagaacgg cgcccagctg attttggtgc aggtgccgtc ccaaaccacc tggacctatg
     9541 cccgccacaa tgcggtgaat gattatgcca agaaaaacgg cattccgttc ctggatttgg
     9601 atctgaaacg caaggagatc ggctttagct ggaaaacgga cagccgggac gccggcaacc
     9661 acctgaactg ctacggcgcc aaaaaagtat cgctctatgt ggggcagtac attaagaacc
     9721 atgtgcagtt ggaggataag cgccaaaatg cagcctacgc cgggtggaac gatgactaca
     9781 ccacctacat caagcacctg aaagagggcg gcgatgtgga aaagcgcaaa ggccctacgg
     9841 cggggcaaaa caacaaccct gtgcccaacg accggcctaa gaaagaacag ccccataccg
     9901 gcgcccctta caatccctcc gctcaagctg tttctaagca ataaagatat aaagactgtc
     9961 gcagtgctta tgctgcggca gctttttgtt ttgccgacca aactttaccg gttctttaga
    10021 tttcctttgc gttgctttta agaatgtgtg gttaaatgtg tacaacgggt tttccgttgg
    10081 ggatttttgt ggtacaatgg agcaagcact ttgtatcact tgagggagat gagagcaatg
    10141 tttacggtat tggtgtgcga tgatgacgcg gcgatcttag agtctctgcg catttatctt
    10201 agccaggagg gctatcgggt gctgtgcgcc cgggacgggc tggaggcgct ggagcaagta
    10261 cagggggagg agatccactg tatggtactg gacattatga tgcctcggct ggacggactg
    10321 aaaaccacat taaagctgcg ggagaaatat aattttccca ttattctgct gtcggccaaa
    10381 agcgaggaca cggacaaaat cgccggtctg ggctttggcg ccgatgatta tgtgaccaag
    10441 cccttcaacc cgctggagtt gaccgctcgg gtcaagagcc aaattcgccg ctatgtgcgt
    10501 cttggcagcc tggaggtgcg ggagagccag ctggtcaccg gcggcctggt gctggatacg
    10561 gataccaagg aagtgacggt agacggcgac ccggtacggc tgaccgcccg ggagtataag
    10621 atattggaat atctgatgca caatataggc cgtgtgctct ccagcgccca aatctatgaa
    10681 gcggtgtgga acgaaccggc ctacggcacg gaaaagaccg tgacggtgca cattcgcaac
    10741 attcgtgaaa agattgagat taaccccaag gagcccaaat acttaaaggt ggtgtatgga
    10801 cttggataca aagtggaaaa atgttagaga aagcagacgg tttaaggcgc tgtgcgtggt
    10861 gctctctatg gtgctggcct ttagttcggt ggcgctgttg ggcgccgtga tgcggatcag
    10921 cggcctgtat aataacgatg catttaccga tccgaccgta gcgaaagagg gaagcctggt
    10981 acagaccacg atcttccaat cggagctgga tgtgattgtc aatgagatcg cactcctggc
    11041 ggggcaaaag cagctgcaac aaaaggcggc tgctctgaag aaagccaaga cggacagcgt
    11101 ggcggccgca ctggagcaat ataagaagga ccaggccacg gccattcgca aaacgctggt
    11161 gttctatgcc gggctgaaaa atcagaatat ttcaaatatc ggcaaggata tacccaacta
    11221 taaagtgccc gccaagacca tcaagaaagt ggtggcagag gatcgggacg caccggggct
    11281 gattcgggat ctgcaacaga ttgtcaacgg cacccgggca ggggaggatt atctgcccta
    11341 tttgcagctg gcaaattggc tgcgcagttc cgacggcgtg gagtattaca atgatagcga
    11401 catgcaggat gatccggaag atttgaccga ctattacacg gtcgatttta cggtggatgg
    11461 caaaacggta tcggcggata tgtatgatga tgacctgacc ttgggcgaga cgatcaaatc
    11521 ggctgagacc cacatcaaaa agctctataa caaagcggtg gtgaaaccat atcaaacggc
    11581 tgccgacgag cagcagaaga tgcgccaaaa tttgcaagag ctgcaatgtc tgcaattcta
    11641 tgccaaggat aatatcaccg gtcaggtggt cagccagttg cccgagggtc aaacgccggc
    11701 tatgctgaaa gacgcgccgg tgtactattc caaaaccaaa gcgggggaga acctgcgggg
    11761 cacggattac ggtgccggca atgccagatc ggacgctgta cagtacctaa tggacgggga
    11821 tatgagcatt tatgtgggca ttgaccccac tgtggccggc ggcaacgata tgcttccgga
    11881 ttttgtggaa ttgaatgcct tgtgcacccg tatgcaaaat gtaaataccg tggcgatgac
    11941 cgtggcggct gtttgcctgg cggtgctggc ccttgctttt ttggtgttgg cgtgcctggg
    12001 ctgcgggcgc cgtgccggta cggatggtgt gcgcctgctg tggatggatt atattccctt
    12061 ggaattgcac acggcgatca tcgccgcagc aattgttggg ctgggtgtgg tgctgttcgg
    12121 taatttgttt aatgacctgt ccaattatta tggctatcag ctcagcaccc tgtattacgg
    12181 cggactgttc ttagcggcct gcggcgcttt gggcgcggtg gcctggggac tgtatgcaga
    12241 gttgaccctg tcttttgtgc gtctttgcaa gtctaagaaa cacttgtata agggcacgct
    12301 gctgtattat atttgcttgg gaatttggcg tctgttgtgc aaactgcacc ggttcaaccg
    12361 ccgtatgatc cggggactgg cctacacccc gcggcacttt aagcgcaata tggtcttttg
    12421 tgccgtaggc tatctgctga tcaatattat attggtgctg ctgtttgcat cgtttctgaa
    12481 tggagaggcg ccggtggtcg gtgtgatcag cggcttggtg ggcctgggct ttaacggctt
    12541 ttgcgtgggc tacgcgctgc gctttttgtt ccagctggat cgggtgattg aggccgcagc
    12601 caatcgcacg gatgtggagg cggcacatct ccacccggca ctggccgcca tggccggcag
    12661 cctgcgttat accaatcagg aactgcacaa cgccgtggat caggcagtgc gggacgaacg
    12721 gctgaaaacg gagctgatca ccaatgtgtc ccacgactta aagaccccga ttacttccat
    12781 tatcacttat acggatctgc tgtctaagtg tccccagtcg gacgaaaagg ccaaggaata
    12841 tatggctgtg ctgacggaaa aaagcaccaa gctggcacgg cttgtggagg atttgattga
    12901 ggcgtccaag ctgtcctccg gcaacatcac cctgcaccct atggtactgg atctgggcga
    12961 actgaccgcc caggcgatcg gggagtacca aaaggaattt gaggagaacc ggctgcaact
    13021 ggtgctggat ccggatttgc cccgggtaca ggcgtttgcg gacggctcta aaacctaccg
    13081 ggtgctggaa aatctgctgc aaaatgccaa gaagtattct gccgcagact ctcgggtgta
    13141 tgtgcgagtg tataagcaag gggatttcgg cgtgtttgaa attaaaaata tttctgccga
    13201 gccgctgaat atctcgcccc aggagctgac ccagcggttt gtgcggggcg acgcttcccg
    13261 caccaaggag ggcaacggtc taggcctaag cattgcccag gagctgtgca gcgcccagca
    13321 agggaagtta gagctgctca ttgacggcga tttgtttaag gctcgggtgt atttgccgca
    13381 gccgaagaac gccctgccgc aggacacagc ggaataacgc catagataac aaaagacagt
    13441 tacccgtttt tgggtaactg cctttctttt ttcgcttgta tttacttttc gctttgatct
    13501 ttcggcttca tggcgttgta agaggtgcgc accgcgtcat cgctgatgtt gcagcccagt
    13561 tcgtacaggg gcaccttggc aaatatggtc tccagcatat caaacagtcg ctccatagcg
    13621 ttaggcccca gcttgcgcac cgtttgggag aaaatgttga acactgcctt tttggtgtct
    13681 gccgggtgga taaaattctc ctccgcccgc tccaggaagc aaatgcccgc caggggaacc
    13741 atgcctgggg tggagtaatc atattttccg ctccaagggg tgccgcaggc atacacccgg
    13801 tcgcctacca ggcgaatggc cggtttgtcg tcattgagca tatatgcccg gttgccaaag
    13861 tgcttgagcc acagggcggt gtgggtggat ttgccggtgc cgctgtctgc ggaaaaagcg
    13921 taggccgcgc cgtccaccac cacacagctg gagtggagca aaatgcctcg gaacttcagc
    13981 agctgggtgt aaaaatccga gccggtgagc atatagtacc agtcatcccg gttcatctcc
    14041 gggtgctcgg ccatagcgtc cgttacccgc tgctccgtca catcaatggt catgtccgcc
    14101 gtctgcccta cttggtcctt gcacaggtag ggacgggctt gcttttctgt tctgccggtg
    14161 gggtgtttga tctccaccac cagcccggca atatcgtaaa acggcatagt tgcacctcaa
    14221 ttctacccat tagtatataa gaaaaagcac ctaccgtcaa ggcaaaatct acctgcattt
    14281 tttgccgccc cggctcttga caaacagtca aaatcggtgt atgctatctt gtagaacaaa
    14341 tgttcgataa caggaaagga gccgtaggga atggagcgca ccgttttgca tgtggattgc
    14401 aacaagtttt atgcctcggt ggagtgcctg caccgcccgg agctgcgaga caagccggtg
    14461 gcggtgggcg gcagcacaga gagccgccac ggaattatcc tgacgaaaaa cgagattgcc
    14521 tcccgctacg gcttggtggc gggggagccg ctgtggcaag cgcggcaaaa gtgcccgcag
    14581 ttggtggtgg tgccgccgaa cttcccgctg tatatgcgct tttccaagat ggcacggcgg
    14641 atctatgagg attacagcga ctatattgag cctttcgggc tggacgagaa ctggctggat
    14701 gtgaccggcg atgaccgtac cggagaacag atcgcccagg aaattcgccg tcgggtaaag
    14761 gcggaactgg gcattaccgt cagcgtgggg gtcagcttta acaagatctt tgccaaattg
    14821 ggttcagatt ataaaaagcc ggacgcggtg acggttatca gccgggaaaa ctaccaccgg
    14881 gtggtgtggc ccctgccgtg cagtgatctt ttgtgcgtcg gcccggccac cacccgcaag
    14941 ctgaacgctt acggcgttta taccatcggc gagttggcgg cggctcggtc ggattttttg
    15001 caaggtctgc tgggcaagaa cgggctgatg ctccgtgcct ttgcccgggg agaggacact
    15061 tcgccggtgc agcatatgga cgccaaggcg gcggtcaaga gtgtgggcaa ttccaccacc
    15121 acgccccggg atctggtgga tgatacggat gtaaaggtgg tttttaccgt gctggcagag
    15181 agtgtggccc gccgtatgcg ggagcaggga ctgcaagggc gcacggtgtg catctccttg
    15241 cgggataaga atttgcaaac ctttacccgg cgacacaagc tggccgccgc caccgatgtg
    15301 agcacggaga ttttgcaggc ggctatggcg ctgttttgtg ccaattatcg ctggggcgca
    15361 cccttgcgca gcattggatt gtcggtgacg gactttgagc tggaaccctg tgtgcagttt
    15421 gatttggccc atacccagga gcagcgggag cgggcagcca agctggagcg cacggtggat
    15481 gatttgaagc gccgcttttg caactactgt attcagcggg ccagtttgct gggggatacc
    15541 gggctgtccc gttttaatcc ccacgatgac cataccatac accccgttgg atttttaacc
    15601 ggaaaggaac aggcaggatg aaaaactatg tgcgcgtgct ggcgctgtat aatgaggagg
    15661 gcgatattcg cccggtaaag atggagtggg aggagcgatg gctggatgtg gaccgtgtac
    15721 tggatattcg cccggcggcg tctctgcgtt ccgggggcgc cggactgcgc tacacctgca
    15781 gcattgccgg tgtgcccact tatttgtttt tagaggagac aaaatggttt tttgaacttg
    15841 caaaatagaa tcggatagcg tataatgtgc ctatgaagaa gattaaagaa ttatttatca
    15901 agtacaaaga aatcattatg tatctcatct tcggcgtggc caccacaggt gtgaactggg
    15961 tggtgtacag tctgctgatg aaggcggtgc tggtgcacgc tcccggcagc gacgatgtga
    16021 agatgacggt aagcaatgtg attgcctgga ttgctgcggt gatctttgcc tttatcacca
    16081 acaagctgtg ggtgtttgag agcaaaagct gggtacccaa ggtggcggcg cgggagtttg
    16141 tgtcctttgt ggtctctcga ctggcgaccg gcgtgatcga gtggttcggc cccttgctgc
    16201 tgtttaagat cgggctggat caggacctgt ttggggtcaa gggctttgta gccaagattg
    16261 tttgctccgt gctggtggtg atcctcaact atgtgttctc caagctcttg gtattcacca
    16321 aaaagaaaaa gagtgcggac gcaccggcaa atccaaacga aaaataggca atgcgtataa
    16381 gaaaagagtg ctgcggcgct ctttttttgt tggctttaga attgcaaggc gcagtcgttt
    16441 gtggtaaaat aatgaacgga aattttagat tgcgaggtat tttcgtatgg caagaacata
    16501 tcaagagatg acaaaagacg aattgctccg ggagcaggag agcctgctgg ctcggtacaa
    16561 ggactttcag gccaagggac tgcaactgga tatgagcaga ggtaagccct gcaaagagca
    16621 gctggatctg tccgtgggta tgaatgatgt gaaggactat gtgtccggcg gcgtggatgt
    16681 gcgcaactac ggcattttgg acggtattgc cagctgtaag cagctgtttg ccgagctgct
    16741 ggaggtgccg gccgagaatg tgatcatcgg ccccaacgag agtctgactt tgatgtttga
    16801 ttttatctgc cagtgctaca cccacggcat cggcggtaaa ccctggagcc aggaaaagga
    16861 agtgaagatc ctgtgcccgg tgcccggcta tgatcgccac tttaccgtgt gccagtattt
    16921 tgggctgcaa atggtgaatg tgccgatgaa cgccgacgga ccggatatgg acaccattga
    16981 agaattggtg aaggatccca gcgtgaaggg catgttctgt gtgcccaagt attccaaccc
    17041 caccggcatc actttctccg atgcagtggt gcgccgtatt gcggcgcttc acccggcggc
    17101 agaggacttc cgcattgtgt gggacaacgc ctattgcgtg catgatctgg acgaggacgg
    17161 cgataagctg ctgaatattt ttgatgtgct gccggaatac ggcaatgagg atatggttat
    17221 tgaggtggcc tctacctcta agatcacttt ccccggcgca ggcgtgtcct gcctggtggc
    17281 cagcaagaaa aatttggatc tgatccgtca gcgcctgacg gtgcagacca tcagctatga
    17341 caagatgaac cagcaccgcc atgtggaatt cttcaagaat gcggacggcg tgcgtgccca
    17401 catgaagaaa catgcggcaa ttttgaagcc taagtttgat attgtactgg atcgcctgaa
    17461 caaggagctg agcggcctgg ggatcgctga ctggttctcc cccaagggtg gttactttat
    17521 cagcctggat gtgctgcccg gcaccgccaa gcgcgtgggc gagctgtgta aggccggcgg
    17581 cgtgaccctc accagcgtgg gcgccactta tccctatggc attgacccgc aggacagcaa
    17641 cattcgcatt gcaccttctt tcccgcccaa tgaggagatg gccttggcag cggagctgct
    17701 gtgcatttgc acccgcctgg cggccattga gaagctggta ggctgatgca ggccggagct
    17761 tctaccgctt gcttttatcc tttggagacg gagcgggctt tgcagcaggt gacggaactg
    17821 ggctttcctt ttgcggaggt gttctttaac gctcggcagg agctgcgccc ggcctttgtg
    17881 cgccaactgg cagccattgc tggggacggc ggcacacggg tggtgtccgt gcaccccttt
    17941 tccagcttta tggaaagcag ctgcattttt ggcgattacc agcgccgatt tgaagatacc
    18001 attgatattt ataaagaaac ctgccatgcg gcagcgctgc tgggcgccca atttgtggtg
    18061 atccacgggg cggttgccca gcccaagatt cccattccgg aggaacggta ttttgcgcgc
    18121 tttttgcagc tggtggagat cggccgcgcc gagggcgtga ccgtgtgcca ggagaatgtg
    18181 aaccgcttta agagccagca cattgccttc tgcgaccgaa tgcgccacgc gctgggggac
    18241 gatttccaca tggtgctgga cattaagcag gcggtgcgtg ccggggagga tccctttgtg
    18301 tttctggata ccttccaaaa ggagatcgtc catgtgcaca tcagcgatca ttccccggag
    18361 aaggactgcc agcccccggg gcagggaagc tttgactttc agcggctgta ccgcactttg
    18421 ggtgatcggg tgcattatat gattgagatc tactcccgcg gctaccgggt ggcggcggag
    18481 ctgcagcggg ccaaggctta cctggataca atccagtagg aggtgggtgc tttggctaaa
    18541 accagcaaca agaccatggg cattttttgc attttgttgt ccgggctgtg ctttacgggt
    18601 atgaatacct ttgtacgcct gtccggcgat ctgcccacca tgcaaaaggt cttttttcgc
    18661 aattttgtgg cgatgatctt tgcctttgtg atgatggtgc gcaagaaaga cagctttcgc
    18721 cccaaaccgg ggaacatgaa gtacctgctt attcgttccg ttgggggcgt ggccggtatg
    18781 gtgggtaact tctatgccat tgatcgactg gaccttagcg acgcgtctat gctcaataaa
    18841 atgagtccct tttttgccct ggtgttctct gcaatcttca ttaaagaaaa agtgcggccc
    18901 aagcaggcga ttgctattgt ggtggcattc ttaggggcac tttgcattat taaacccact
    18961 tttgccaatg caaatttatt tgccagtgtt tgcggcttct taggcggtat ggctgccggc
    19021 ggagcgtaca cctgcgtgcg gtacttaggg ctgcggggcg agaacggacg gttgattgtc
    19081 tttttcttct ccgctttttc cagtgcgaca atgttgccgt ttttgctgtt taactatcat
    19141 tatatgacct ggcagcaatg ggcgacctta ctactggcgg gcgcttgcgc cgccggtggg
    19201 caattctcca ttaccgccgc ctatacccat gctcccagcc gagagatcag cgtgtatgac
    19261 tacgcccagg tgatttttgc ggccgttgtg ggctatttgg tgtttggcga tgtgccggat
    19321 gtgctgtcct ttgtgggcta cgcggtaatc tgcggtatgg cgctgtggat gttcttctat
    19381 aatcgtaagg cagacggtac cgcccctgcc aaaaaggtgt aaaggcaaaa aacttgcttt
    19441 ttttggccaa ttatggtata gtacggattg tacagaattt tatggcaaga gccgtatctt
    19501 tcaacagggg ggataactat gaagtgtccg ttttgcggtt atgcagagag caaagtgatt
    19561 gactcgcgtc ctaccgacga gaatgagcgc attcgccgtc gtcgggagtg tatgcagtgc
    19621 ggcaagcgct ttaccactta tgagatcatt gaggatgtgc ccattattgt ggtgaagaag
    19681 gacaaaagcc gtgaggtctt tgaccgcaac aagattctga aaggtatgct ccgtgcctgc
    19741 gaaaagcgac cggtgaccgt agaggctctg gagactgcga tttctgagat cgagaccact
    19801 ctgcaaagtg ccttggatcg tgaagtcacc agcgtgcgca tcggcgagct gattatggaa
    19861 aagctgcggg gaatcgacga ggtggcttat gtgcgctttg cttctgttta caaggagttt
    19921 gacagcgcca gtgcctttgt ggacgaaatt tccaaattgc aataaacctg tttcgcgccc
    19981 ggcatttgtc gggtgctttt ttctttttta tctcgggtat tgaaaaccta ctaaatatat
    20041 ggtattatag gttaaagaaa ggatgtgacg gtatgaaaat ctctaccaaa ggacgctacg
    20101 cactgcgtat gatgttagat ttggccgagc acagggaaca gggctttgtg tcgctgaagg
    20161 agatcgccgc ccgtcaggat atatccaaga aatatttgga gcagatcgtg gcggtgctta
    20221 accgcccgga tttcttaaag accaaccggg gctaccaggg gggctatcgt ctggccaaga
    20281 ccccggacca gtatacggtt ggcgatattc ttcgtttgac tgagggcggc ttggcgccgg
    20341 tggcctgcct ggaggaggag ccgaacacct gcccccgcgc cgcttcctgc gctacgctgc
    20401 cggtgtgggc cgggctgtat aaagccatca atacctacct ggacagcatt accctgcaag
    20461 acctgctgga gcaggagcac aaaaatgacg attactccta tgtgatctaa atgcggaccg
    20521 ccttgttgat acagggcggt atttttttgt tcaaagaggg ttgacaaata cccatagggg
    20581 gtatatagta aaaatacccc atgggggtat agaaaggatg tgctgttgtg gcagataaag
    20641 acgaaatgca gccggtttgt gcttgctgtg caaagaagaa agtgcgggac ccggaggagt
    20701 accggcggct gatccatcga ctgaaccgca ttgagggcca aattcgcggg atcaagggta
    20761 tgattgagaa ggacgcctac tgcacggata ttttggccca gtccgcagcg gccggtgcgg
    20821 cgctgaatgc ctttaaccga gaactgctgt ccacgcatat tcgcacctgt gttgcggagg
    20881 atattaaggc cggcaaggat gaaacactgg acgatttgct ggccacgttg caaaaattga
    20941 tgagatagcg gcgcatattg gcgccgggag gtgagagctt ggaacaatac aatgtgacgg
    21001 ggatgagctg cgctgcgtgc agtgcccggg tggaaaaagc ggtgcgcgcc gtgcccgggg
    21061 tggaaagctg ctccgtcaat ctgcttacca attcaatggg cgttaccggt atggccgccc
    21121 cggaacagat catcgccgct gtggaaaagg ccggttacgg cgccggctta aaacaaaagg
    21181 gcggcgctgc cccgcagccg gcggcagaca cgctgaaaga tacccagacg ccaaagttgt
    21241 tgcggcggct gatcagttcc gtggcgtttt tgctgatttt aatgtacttc tccatgggac
    21301 atatgatgtg gaactggccg ctaccgtcgg tcttagaggg caaccacatg gccatggggc
    21361 tgctccaaat gctgctgacc attgtgatta tgatcatcaa cggccgcttt tttgtcagcg
    21421 gctttaagag cctgtggcac cgggcgccca atatggacac cctggtggcg ctgggcgcgg
    21481 ctgcggcttt tgggtacagc acttacgcgc tgtttgccat gaccggcgcc caggtggcgg
    21541 gcgatgcaga tggcgtgatg cactatatgc acgagtttta ctttgagtcc gccgctatga
    21601 ttttaacact gattaccgtg ggcaaaaccc tggaggcccg ttccaaaggc aagaccacag
    21661 acgcgctgaa gcgcttgatg cagctggccc ccaagacggc ggtgctgctg gagaacggga
    21721 aagagcgtac agtacccatt gagcaggtga tgtgcggtat ggagtttgcc gtgcggccgg
    21781 gggagcatgt gccggtagac ggcgtcattc tggagggcag cagtgcgctg gacgaaagcg
    21841 ctcttaccgg tgagagcgtg ccggtggaca agaccgtggg tgatccggtg tctgccgcca
    21901 ctgtgaacac ctccggctac ttacggtgcc gtgccacccg agtgggggag gacaccactc
    21961 tgtcccaaat cattcaaatg gtcagcgacg ctgccgccac caaggcgccc attgccaaga
    22021 tcgccgatcg ggtgtccggt gtgtttgtgc cggtggtgat ggccatcgcc ctggtgacca
    22081 ccgtggtgtg gctgcttacc ggtcagagct ttggctatgc attggcccgg ggaatttccg
    22141 tgctggtgat cagctgccct tgcgcattgg gactggccac gccggtagcc attatggtgg
    22201 gcaacgggct gggtgccaaa aacggcattc tctttaagac cgctgtgtct ttggaggaga
    22261 ccggcaaggc gcagatcgtg gtgctggaca aaaccggtac cattaccgag ggcacaccta
    22321 aggtgacgga cttggtacct gccctcgggg tggaggaaag ccgcctggca gcgctggcct
    22381 gtgcgctgga acaaaagagt gagcatccgc tggcaaaagc ggtgaccgca tacggcgcgg
    22441 aaaggcaaat tacgccggaa ccggtcacgg actttgaggc gctgccgggc aatggattgc
    22501 aggcaacgct gaacggcaaa ctgctgctgg gcggcagtct cagctatatg cgtagtcggc
    22561 tgtcggtgcc gaaaaatatg gaacagcaag cggcagcgtt ggcggaacag gggaaaacgc
    22621 ccttgttctt tgcctatgac ggcgcactgc tgggtatgat cgccgtggct gatgtgatta
    22681 agccggacag tccggcggcc attgaagcac tgcaaaagat gggcattcgt gtagtgatgc
    22741 tcaccggcga caatcctcgc accgctgcgg ctatcggtcg gcaggcggga gtcgatcggg
    22801 tgattgccgg cgtgctgccc cagggcaagg aacaggtggt gcgcgacctg atgaggcaag
    22861 gcaaggtcat tatggtgggc gacggtatta acgacgcgcc ggccctgacc cgggcggata
    22921 tcggtatggc catcggcgcc ggtacggatg tggccattga tgcggcggat gtggtgctga
    22981 tgcacagccg cctgagcgat gtgaccgccg ccattcgcct aagccgtgcc acactgacca
    23041 atattcacga gaacctgttt tgggcgttct tctataatgt gatcggtatt cctttggcgg
    23101 caggggtgtg gatccctatt ttcggctgga ctctgaaccc tatgttcggc gcggcggcta
    23161 tgagcctgtc cagcttctgc gtggtggcca acgccctgcg acttaacctc tttaagctat
    23221 attcccccaa gtgggataag aaaatcaaac acccggtggt gctggcagca ctgcctacgg
    23281 aaaaggagaa ttctgcaatg acaaaagtaa tgaaagtgga gggtatgatg tgcccccatt
    23341 gtgagatgac ggtaaagaaa gcgctggagg ctctgcccca ggtggacagc gccgttgcca
    23401 gccacacgga cggcaccgcc acggtgacct taaacggcga tgtggatgac gctgtgctaa
    23461 aaaaggccat tgaggaccaa ggctataccg tgaaggacta aaaggaaaaa tgaaaggctc
    23521 tccggcttgc atgcacgtgc cggggagcct ttttctgcgt tcttccacca ggggtggagt
    23581 catttccacg caccgtgcct tgccaaatgg gcactctgct gcctatactg gagttgcccc
    23641 cgggcagaaa ggatgattgt gtgaaacgga ttttagctct cttactttgt gtggtatcgg
    23701 tattggcact gtgcgcttgc agcaaggcaa atactgccca accggcaggc gctcggtttg
    23761 acaagccact gcagcagcag acggagaacc aactccagcc ccaaagcaat atttacctga
    23821 cggcggatac attctattat gccacggagg ataccgatga gcggaacacc tttggcacgc
    23881 cccaaaagct gatggcctat gacctgctga ccggcaagac ccgcacggtg ctggacgggg
    23941 tgagtgatat tgcgcagatg tgccgcatag gcaacaccct gtattttacc tgctatactt
    24001 atactgacac ggacaaaacc cagtggggct tttgtttgta tgcttacgat atacacaagg
    24061 attggccagc atgcatttac gccacgccca ataccagtga cggggtggcg ttggcccctt
    24121 gcgggtacac gctgttctac ctgtgcaaca cgcggaacca ggacggtatg agtgcagacg
    24181 aaagcggcaa aggtgagctg cacgcctgca cagccgcaga ggacaaggtg ctgcaatccg
    24241 gtctggagac ggatcgtgcc tacttctatg attggtcgga cagcgcggcg tacctgctga
    24301 ccaacaacgg cggtacggat tcgtgctatc atttggacta caagggcaaa atgaccccca
    24361 ccaaccaccg gccaaaaaca gagccacggg aagaaaatgc cgaaccctcg gcaaaaccgg
    24421 tgattgtggc ggattatcaa aactattcca tagagatcac ctgtacggta cccaaaaagc
    24481 cgggagacag cgactgtggc tatcgttata ttgcccggta tgtgctcaag gaaaaagcca
    24541 ccggcaagtc ttatgccctg tgcagcggca gctactggta ttattacatc taaaacgacg
    24601 gttgtcccct tttgtcgctt ttgtgcaaaa ttgacaaata atgcttgcga tgcgatgata
    24661 aaactggtaa tatagaaagg taaaggggga tttctatgtc cagtcaagtg cgtacatata
    24721 cggctaagga acggaatatg tacctggtgg gtatgatggg tcagaatatg atctacaaca
    24781 tcatcggcac cgggctgtat ttctacttcc agtcggtgat ctttattccg gcaatggcca
    24841 tcagtatctt tatggccgtg gcgcgggtgt gggacgccat taacgaccca atgatgggca
    24901 cctttgtgga ccgcaccaac accaagtggg gcaagtgccg accgtatttg ctgttttcac
    24961 cggccgttat tatggtgatc actatactga ccttctgtaa cggtatgtat agctctgcca
    25021 acaccccggg caagaatgcc ctgatcgtgg gctgggctgc cgtgtcttat atcctgtggg
    25081 gtatgtgcta cacggtaggg gatattccct tgtggggcgt gacctcccgt atgacagagg
    25141 tggagaagga ccgggcgtcc attctctcct ttgcccgtat tgcagcgggc ctgggcggcg
    25201 gcgtggtgct gctgaccatc aatccgctgt ctcaggcgct ggggaaaaag ttggagtccg
    25261 ctgccggttc tgtactgaag ggccagcaaa tgggctttat catcgtggca gtgatcttaa
    25321 cgataatcgg ctgtggtatg ttccagatga ccggtgtttt tgtgcgggag cgtgtgccct
    25381 ctgcggagca aaagttcggg tttaaggaga actttaagat catgtggggc aacaagccct
    25441 tccgcaacca gctgattagc ggtgtgctgc gctcgcccat tcagattttg ctgtctgttg
    25501 ccatgaccct gatgtcttat tactacggca actactttgg cgattatatg ctgtatatga
    25561 ttatcttcgg cggcgctatt tttggcggtc agtttatcgc catggcgctg gtgcccaagc
    25621 tggcggagaa acacgataaa acgcgtatgc tcatcggctc taccattatg ggcgccattc
    25681 cctttgcact gatctacccg gtgtacctgc tggcgccccg ggatctggat cagccgctgt
    25741 gggtggcaat cctgtttgtg gtctttgccc tggcaggcgg cggcataggc gctttgagtg
    25801 tgctccagtc cgtgatgatc gccgacgcgg tggactatga ggagtaccac aagggctatc
    25861 ggccggacgg tgtgttcttc tccggccagt cttttattac caagctgtcc gccgggatca
    25921 gctctattat tcagggcgtc ggctactcca tcgtgggctt tagcggcgac aatgtaagtg
    25981 cctgcaacga ggctctgcgc gccggtgcgt cctttaagga tcagtttccc cagtatgcgg
    26041 ggatgatgtt cttcttgtgt tctatcccgc cggctatcgg tctgtttttg tccatcattc
    26101 cgctgcgtca ctacggtatg acagacgagg agcaccgcac cattttggaa gcgctggtgc
    26161 agcgccgtaa cgcccagaca gaagaaaccg cagataactg atgaaaccaa taaagcctga
    26221 gggctgcgcg gctctcaggc ttttgctata tttggaggca ttatgaccat tcgaccctat
    26281 cgcctggcgg accgggaccg gctgcgccaa atttgccggg agacggcggc caagacgttt
    26341 caaagaaccg ggcgcacctt agaggcggta acgctgattt ataacgacta ttttactgct
    26401 tacgagccgg atcatatttt tgtgctggcg gacgaaagcg atcgggcggt ggggtacatt
    26461 ctctgtgctg cggactaccg gggctttgtg catcgctacc gcaccactta tctgcgccgg
    26521 gtgttgcgca cagcgccgga tcaggcggcg ggcttgctgg gctatttgtg gtgcctgggc
    26581 aaaatcaaga accggccggt gcacttccac ctggatatat tgccgcccta tcagcggcag
    26641 gggtggggta cacggctaat ggacaccctg tgccgtcatt tgcgggagtt gggcgtagac
    26701 tacctttcct gctgcggggt cagccgagac tccgccgggt acaaaatgta tcgcaaatac
    26761 ggctttacag agagttacga ttacggccat aacaccgtat ctttgtccct gcggctgtaa
    26821 gcgaaattgc aaagtggaca aatgtctttc attttggcgc acactgtcgc ttttgcacaa
    26881 ataatacttg ctatttgcta cacatactgg taaaatagaa gaaaaaatat agggggactc
    26941 gataaagtgt caaaccaaac aaggacctat accaaaaaag agcgtaatat gtacctcact
    27001 ggtatgctgg gtcaaaacct gatctacaac attgtagcca caggtctgta tttctatttc
    27061 caaaatgtaa tttgcctgcc ggcaatggct ttgggctgga tttttgccct ggctcgtgtg
    27121 tgggacgcca tcaatgaccc gatgatgggc accattgtgg accgcacccg taccaagtgg
    27181 ggcaaatgcc gtccgtacct gattattttc ccggccatta tcggcgtggt caccgttttg
    27241 gcattcctca acggcaacta tgccacggcc acttcaaaca cccaaaaggt gctgatcgtg
    27301 gcttgggctg ctgtgtctta cattgcttgg ggtatgtgct ttactgtgtg tgatattccg
    27361 ctgtggggca ttacttcctt gatgacggag gacgaggacg accgcagcaa gctgctgggc
    27421 ttggctcgta tcgttgccgg tatcggcggc gttggcgtgc tggtggtgca gattgcccag
    27481 gttgtaggcg gtatttttga gggcaaaggc tattctcagg ccaaggcttc tcagtacggc
    27541 tttatcctga ccgtggttat aatgaccgta attgccaccg ttctctttga gtttgccggc
    27601 atcggcacca aagagcgggt ggaacaggca gagaaaaaat atacctttac cgagaacttc
    27661 aaaattatgt tccagaacaa gccgttccgc cagattttga tctccggtat tctcagaagt
    27721 cccattcagc tgctcatgct cattgccatg acgctgatta cctattatta cgccaacggc
    27781 gactttatga atgtgttgaa aacagacgat accggtgcta tggtgggtat tgactggagc
    27841 attttggtgc gcctggctgt gatcgccgcc gccgtgttcc tgggtcagtt tatcgctatg
    27901 ggcattacgc cgtcattgat ccgcaagcac gagaaaaaga gcatttataa cttctattcc
    27961 gttgcaggtg ccgtgccttt tgccctgctg tatgtgttct ttaagatcgc ccacggcgat
    28021 gtaaagacct ctatggtatg ggtggttctt accgggctgt gcttcttctt tgcaggcgct
    28081 gccatgggtg gtatcaatgt gctccagtcc gtgatgatcg ccgactgcgt ggactacgag
    28141 gagtaccaca acggcgtgcg taccgacggt gtattcttct ccggccagtc ctttatcacc
    28201 aagctgtccg gcggtatcgc ctctatcctg tctgctgtgg tgtaccactt tgtagggtat
    28261 agtgacgcca atattttgaa gctgaatgaa gccctgaaga gtggcgcaga tttcttgagc
    28321 tatgacggtg gttccggcgc cggtaagtac gccgccacta tgttcttctt gatctccatt
    28381 ccgcctgcca tcggtatggt tctctccgca ttgcccacca ttaagtatgc aatgtccgat
    28441 aaagagcata gccgtatcct gagtgagttg gtggctaaac gcgccgctaa gaacgacgac
    28501 agcgctgaat aagatcaacc aataaaaaca aaagcaccgc tgcggcggtg cttttttgtg
    28561 cgttctatgc cttgcccttt agaaaagggg ctttcaaaac tgcgcaagga cggcacagca
    28621 atccctctgc gcgcttttta ccgatcgctg atatccgacg cgtaaaagac aaaaagcgtg
    28681 aatacagctg ctcccaggcc gcactagagg acaaggacag tacgcactgc tgctaaaaag
    28741 gaaatacaaa gaaatggata ataaaaagcg cttcccgcag gaagcgcttt ttatgatttt
    28801 cagggtattt aggcttcttc gctttccatc agcttttcgc gtttagcctc cagctcagcc
    28861 tgggcctggg ccttcacctt gccggtgtac ttgttaaaga acatgggaat gatggtcagg
    28921 ataaagccca cagccggtac aatggtcacc agcgccagca gcattttttg ggtgctgcca
    28981 gactgctcaa agaagatttg acgcccggcg ttatccacca gggatttgtc tacggcctta
    29041 aagtccgttt gcgccagcag ctgaccaaac acgaaggtgg caatcgcggc gtttacctta
    29101 gacaggaagg tttggaatgc aaagcacaca ccctcctggc gctcgccggt cttccactcc
    29161 aaatagtcga tggagtcggc aatcagcgcg taggtaatca cattgtaaat gccaaggggc
    29221 agacccatca ggaacaggaa aatccacagg ataaagatgt tgatcttggt tacatcttgt
    29281 gccaaaatca catagcaaag gccgtgcacg gcaaagccaa acagggcgga gccaatgtag
    29341 atctgcttta agctgaactt cttgcgcagc agggggaaga tggccatggc aggcaccatg
    29401 cccacgccga tggctacggt tagggtggtc acaatggtgc cgcgagggat ccagaagtca
    29461 taggctgccg cagcgtccac attgggtacc agggtgcttt gtgcgccggg caggaagtcc
    29521 ataaagatct ggcggaagtc tgtataattc tgaataataa tgtaattgcc gatatagtcc
    29581 gcgcattggt tggcggtaac catagtggag cccagaacgg aagcggcaat aacgatcagc
    29641 agcagcttgt tcttgcccag caccacaaaa gtctccttga aggagggggt gtggtccatc
    29701 ttgggcacgc gctctttgga tacaaagaag atgagaatgg acagtccgca gcccagcagg
    29761 gcaaagatca gggcgcctac aaagaaacct ttgttataac ccatgttgct ctggtacaga
    29821 atgggcacca gcagcgccgg cagaatgcca ccgaaggtgg agcccaggcg ggcggtggaa
    29881 ataaaggaag tacgctcact ttccagcggg gtaatcacag aggacagacc ccagaaaggc
    29941 acatcctgta cggtaaaggc cacgccccac agaatgtagg tgaccagcgc ccacacaaaa
    30001 gcggcggtgg aaccctcctt aaagggtgca gtaaacagca atatggtgca aatggcaatg
    30061 ggcaccggtg caaacagcag atagggccgc attttgcccc atttggactt ggtgcgatct
    30121 acgatcatgc ccatcaccgg gtcattgagc gcgtcaaaga tacggccaat caagatgatt
    30181 gtggtacctt gagacaggga cagcccggcg ccgttttgga agaataccaa ggtaaacatg
    30241 gacatcagcg tgtaaatacc ggagcggccg aaggcaccca cggtaaagca tatccgctcc
    30301 ctggtggtta ggtatttctt ttggggttcg ttcattattt tttcctcact ttcagggcgg
    30361 ggagaatcac aggtgcggct tctccggcct ttttcatttc acgcagcagc aggtatttca
    30421 tctcctggcg tatatggctg taacggggat cacggatcag gttgcagcgc tcaatgggat
    30481 ccttctccaa atcataaaga taatcctcaa agtatacacc ggcattgtac ttcagatagc
    30541 cggtaggcgc taaggtacgc accgcgtatt tgaaccggtc cgtacgaatg gcgcggccgc
    30601 actggctttc gctgatctgc ataaacacac agtcgtgaag cggctgcgtc gtctgctgca
    30661 tttggcacag atccttgccc atgtaactgg gcggtatggg aatgcccgcc agactcagga
    30721 aagtgggggg caggtcgatg agggaggtga gtcggttctc tgccttgccg ccgtcaaagc
    30781 cgccgccttt gatgatcagc ggggtgtggg tggcgctgtc gtggcaggag cgcttgtact
    30841 ccaaattgcg ggtcttaaag tggctgccgt ggtctgagga gtagatgatg accgtgtcgt
    30901 cataaatgcc cagatccttg agcttttgca ccaggcgacc cacattatag tccaaccgat
    30961 tgatggcgga gatatagtcc gggtacatct ctttatagtc gccctttagg aaggtgaggt
    31021 ccgggggcag aggatagtcc ttgtattgat tgacggtctc tttatagccc tcgtaatgat
    31081 ggtggtcgtt ttggtggtgg ggctccagct ggctgataaa taggaagaag ggtttgtctg
    31141 cctcccgtcc gctctccagg tattccaggg caaagtcgtt aatacagtca gcccggtagc
    31201 cggtaaagtc cagcttgttg ccgtcgccgt caaagatgta gccgtcgtag ccgtggctgg
    31261 tgaattccag cacatccgct gctcgccagt agcggtactc gccctgcttc tctttcggta
    31321 ccggcgtggc ctcgcagtgg gtgccgatcc ccggcagccg gtcagaggcc aagtgccact
    31381 tgcccacata agcagtgtca tacccggctt cgttaaagta atgggccagc ggggtaatgc
    31441 tttccggcag gggaatgccg ttccagtagc agccgcactg ggtagcatac acaccggttt
    31501 gcaggcaggc acgggccggg ccgcacaccg gctggcaggt aaagttgttc tcaaagaggg
    31561 tgccctcttt ggccagctgc atcaggttag gggtcaccgt ttcattgacg gtatcccacc
    31621 gctgctgatc gctgaagtag aagatgatgt tcttacgctt tgccatgttc aactcctgtt
    31681 cctgaactgc acccgagggc gcagcgtatt gacttcttat ttatccggct ataaagccgg
    31741 tgattgcatt atagatgttc aggcagataa atacgcccag caccgcggaa aatacccggg
    31801 tgacgatctt gttattggcc tttttgttca gtgccgcgcc gatgataccg gcgatcacag
    31861 ctgccggagc cgcaatcagc agaatgcggt agtcgaactt gggtaccgtg gcggtggcta
    31921 cataggtcac cagcttggac agctggctaa agaagatgac ggccacgctg tacaccgtgg
    31981 cttccttcat gctcatagag aagaacagca ggaagaacat aatgttgatg ggcccgccgc
    32041 caatgcccaa gaagctggac agaatgccca gcacgacgcc acccagaaga atggtgattg
    32101 ggttctttaa gtgaaaactc tttttgccct tgtttacata ccataaggcc actgccagca
    32161 gacaggccaa cagtacagcc tggtaagcca tagccaggtt gtcgcggagc agtcggttaa
    32221 acaggtcaaa aatgtgcttg cctgcaaagc cgcctaaaat agacccggta gagatcaaca
    32281 gcacggtctt aaagtccacc ttcgtcttgg cacgcaagtg ctttacggtg gaactgcaac
    32341 tcatggcaaa gacggacacg gaggagataa agttgatgac ttcggtggtg tcgtctacca
    32401 gcagggtcag cagcggttta ataatcaccc cggagccacc gcctaaaaag gcgccgatgc
    32461 cggaagcaag aaagataatt acgccgtaaa caacaaacat cattgctcct tgccctccgt
    32521 ctcttgctcc aagtaaacag tggcagaatt gtatgccagt tcaaagccct ctttgtcgag
    32581 aagctctttg atttgcagat tcaaacgatt tttgatttgc cccagctcca ctacggtggg
    32641 ggcgatcaca taatagtaca cctgcacatc catgccgtgg gcgccgtaat tcacaaaatc
    32701 tgttcgaata tcgtcctgta cgactgccgg atcggcctgc aacagtgctc gcagatcctg
    32761 ctcaaaccgc tctaagtccg tgcggctgtg tttataatgc aaagtgaaag tttggtcgat
    32821 cagtcgcttt tccatatccg catagttgat aatgctctga ttggtcaggg ctgtattggg
    32881 cagcacataa cggctgccgt ccagcgctcg cagagtggtg gagcgcacgg caatgtcctc
    32941 caccgtaccg cttaattctc caacggagat aaagtccccc acgcggaacg gcttgttaaa
    33001 tacaatgata aagccggaga tcaggttctc caccgcatct ttacaggcaa aggccacagc
    33061 cacgccgccg atgcctaaag cggcaaaaat gcgtgtggcg gagtagccca gcagttccag
    33121 caccaacagt gcgccgatgc agataatcac gatcttggct acattggaga taaagcgaaa
    33181 ggcggtcagt cgggttttgt ccccaccggc tgccgtgtca aaggtataat tgtccagctc
    33241 gccgttcagt aggcgcacgc cgccccagca ggcgcacaca atgccgccgg ccttaatgag
    33301 aaacaggccg atcttatgta gctctccgga gggggcgatg atttgcagac ccagggcaat
    33361 gccggccagt accaagaaaa aggccagggg ctttttcagt ccgtctttaa tcagcgattg
    33421 cacccggggt ttgcggcggc aaaaggtctt gccaataacg gtaagtattc ccccggaaat
    33481 gatatttcgt aacagaagca gcaccacaac gctccccaca gcgatcagcg tgcggatcag
    33541 cagttcttca gtggtttcta ccccttgtat gtttttgcgc aggttctcta cgaactgcgg
    33601 tattgcgatg gtcagcatag acattcctaa ctgccctcca aagaggacgc ttcgtttcat
    33661 aagccgtaaa acctattata taatttgtaa aaggccttgt caatgcagcg gggcgttaat
    33721 ggtcgttgtc gtccaaatgg gtcggaatac agtaaaaatt gctttcccac gccggaatgt
    33781 acggactgtg gcggaagtac agcttgtagt ccgggcaaag gtttagaatt tgcagcggta
    33841 gggagaacaa atcttcgttg cgatggtagg cgcatacata tagtttgggc cgccaggtga
    33901 taatggtgtg ggcggcgccg gccagcgcct tactttcact gccctcaatg tccattttca
    33961 gcagggtcac cggcgcgcct tgtagcaggc tgtccagatc cgtggcttcc accgccgtac
    34021 cggtgggcga caggtgggaa ttgcgcccgg cgcaggcatt aaaatgcaaa gtggtctgcc
    34081 ggtcccaggc gcttttattg taaaggtgaa caccttgcat accctcggtg gaacggcaca
    34141 gctttttgaa gtttttgcca tccggctcca aggcgtaaat gaatttgtat ttttcgcacg
    34201 aatactgcaa aaattggcga attgtgtcgc cgttataagc acccatatcc accaaaatct
    34261 cctgttggtt cacttgcaaa atttcggtaa aaatctcgtc catatttgca aatgaattgt
    34321 aaaggtaatc aactttacca ctgattttgt aacgcaatac ggaattatat acccggcggc
    34381 tctcctcatc ggccaatttg gcgtaaacag tctctatttc cgcccggtgg gcagcggcgt
    34441 attcccgggt aaacagcccg acaccggcca ccggaatatc cggtgcatac accgggtgct
    34501 cctgatggat ccgggcgatg ttttccagta cctccgggcg ctggctggca aagccaagta
    34561 ccacattaaa gtccgtaaat tgcgcgcaca cctcccggta gcgctgcacc gtgtggccta
    34621 aaaaagactg gcctcgcaca aaatcatcac tggcaaagac cgcagtgatg tgcattccct
    34681 tgcttcctaa cacggcatcg attttctccg ccccgtcgcc catgccatag agcaccaggg
    34741 gcttgccctc ccggcgcagt cggtcccaaa cattctcttc cgtcagcaaa tcgtctatca
    34801 tagctacctg cctttctgct ttgtatttta acatatttga caatctaaaa taaagtgtat
    34861 ataataaata aacggaaaaa tttgtattgc acaggaggca ggggccatta tgggcgggaa
    34921 cagcctgatt gaccgattat ttaagcgcga gagcacaacg aaagaggaaa ttcgccagct
    34981 ggtggatgag gaccaggcca aaggagaact ggaagcgtct cagcgggaga tgatccacaa
    35041 tatctttgat tttgaccgac tttgtgcgga agatattatg acccatcgca cagagatcga
    35101 ggcagtggag gagacggcca ccatcggtta tgccgctgcc tttgcattgg aggcagggtg
    35161 ctcccggatc ccggtattcc acgaggatct ggacaatgtg cagggtattc tctatgtaaa
    35221 agacctgctg ccctttgtgg gtaagcctgt gccggcgggc acccggctga cggactatgt
    35281 gcgggagccg ctgtttgtac cggagagtat tccctgcggc aagctgttcg ccaccatgac
    35341 ggacaagcgt atccagatgg ccattgtggt agatgagtac ggcggcactg ccgggctggt
    35401 gaccatggag gatattctgg agagcatcgt gggcaatatt atggacgagt acgatgagga
    35461 agaggcggat gtaatccaaa ccggggagca caccttcacc tttgatggct cggtagatat
    35521 ggatgacgcg gaaaaggcgc tgggcgtgcc cttgccggag ggggattatg acacgctggc
    35581 aggctttttg atcagtcgcc tgggctatct tcccaccggc aaggagaccc agccggtgac
    35641 ggtggattat gagaatgtgc actttaccgt ttgcggggta gaggagcgca gaattgaacg
    35701 gataaaggca gaagttaaag tatgacagaa caggtaatca cctttgaagc gatggaacag
    35761 gcagcgaacc tgtttggcag cttcgatgag aacataaagc tattggagcg ggagtacggc
    35821 gtgaccatca cctgccgggg cgccgacctg aaggtggtgg gggacgcaga gaatgtggcc
    35881 gccgctgccc gggcgctgaa cggactgctg accctaatta acaaaggcga gcaactgacg
    35941 gagcagaatg tgcgctatgt gatctcgctg gtgggcgagg gcaacgagga tgtgctctcc
    36001 tccatgacca cggactcggt gtgcgtgacg gccaagggtc gcccggtgaa gccaaagacc
    36061 gtgggccaaa agcggtactg cgagtccatt gccaaaaaca ccatcacctt tggcgtgggc
    36121 ccggccggta ccggcaaaac ttacctggct gtggcaatgg cggttaccgc ctttcgtgcc
    36181 aaagaggtga accggatcat tttgacccgt ccggcggtgg aagcggggga gaagttgggc
    36241 ttcctgcccg gcgacctgca aagcaaggta gacccgtacc tgcgcccgtt atatgacgcg
    36301 ctgtttgata tgctgggggc tgagagtttt cagcgctacc aggagcgagg cgctatcgag
    36361 gtggcaccac tggcctatat gcgtgggcgt accttggacg acagttttat tattctggat
    36421 gaggcccaaa acaccacgcc ggagcagatg aaaatgttct tgacccgcct ggggttcaac
    36481 tccaaaatgg tggtcaccgg cgacattacc cagattgacc tgccggaggg caagcgctcc
    36541 gggctggtga aggtgatgga cattctaaag catgtagatg atattgaaat tcataaattc
    36601 agccagaagg atgtggtgcg ccaccggttg gtgcaggaca ttattcgggc gtatgaaaaa
    36661 tatgaggaga aaaacaagta atggaatctg taaaagtggt catttcaaac gatcaaaagg
    36721 cagtgaaggt gcctaccggt attcggttgc tgatccgccg ttgttgccac gccgtgctgg
    36781 agctggagca tttcgagggc agtgcagagg tgagcgtgcg ctttgtggat aacgaacaga
    36841 tccgtgagct gaacaaagcg tatcgaaaca tcgacagaga gacggacgta cttagcttcc
    36901 ctctggggga gaacggtgtg tacgacatta accacgacac cggcgccaag ctgctggggg
    36961 atattgtgat ctctatggag aaagccatgg agcaggcaga gctgtataat caccccttgc
    37021 agcgggaaat cggctttttg accgtccatt ccatgctgca cctgctgggc tacgaccatg
    37081 agcagggcgg actggaagaa gtgcgtatgc gcgaaaagga agaaaccgtg ctgacccaaa
    37141 tcggctggaa gcgggacagt agctattaca tgggagacga gtcatgaccc gatctgcatt
    37201 tatcgccatt atcggcaagc ccaatgtggg caaatcttct attttgaacc gacttaccgg
    37261 cagcaagatc gccattgtgt cttctaagcc acagaccacc cgcaccaaga tcatgggcgt
    37321 gctgactcgg gacgaggtgc agctggtgtt tacggacacc cccggctttc accatgccca
    37381 caacaagctg ggcgagcata tgaaccaggc ggtaggcgac acggtaggcg gcgtggatgc
    37441 ttgcctgttt gtggtggagc ctaagggcga gctcaacgac aaggagcaag aactgctggc
    37501 aatgtgcaaa aagcagcgct tgccggtgat cctggccatt aacaaaattg acatgttgcg
    37561 ggacaagacg gaactggctc cccgcatcgg ccagttggca gggctgtatg actttacggc
    37621 tgtggtgcct tgcagcgccc agaccggcga gggtgtgcag gatctgctga cggagatgga
    37681 acgcctttcg ctgccgtcgc cccatttttt tccggacgat accttgacgg atcagccgga
    37741 gcgggtgctg gcggcggaaa tgattcggga gaagatcctg cgcctaatgg ataaggagat
    37801 tccccacggc attgccgttg ccattgagaa gatgaaggaa cgcccggacg gcagctgttt
    37861 ggatgtggac gccaccattt actgcgagcg ggagagccat aagggtatgg tcatcggcaa
    37921 gggaggcgct atgcttaaaa agatcgccac atttgctcgg caggatatgg agcgcttttt
    37981 cgggatcaag gtcaatctgc acacctgggt taaggtgaaa gaggattggc gcaaccgtga
    38041 gggactgatc cacaactttg gtttggataa cgaataaatt gattttttgc cgctgcggtg
    38101 ttggattttg tccttggatg aatttggcac aaatggcgtt gcacgcatag gatacaataa
    38161 aaacggtgat cctatgtcga tggcagagaa cagctggcaa cagtttatac aaaccggccg
    38221 tgtggccgat tatttgaaat acaaggaaga ggaacgacaa gaggggcatg aacagtacca
    38281 ccaaagggtt agtgatacgg gagcagacca ccggggagaa tgatcgcctg gtgactttgc
    38341 tgacggcgga tcacgggctg gtgcgtgcgt ttgtgcgagg cggcaagcag ctgaagaatc
    38401 ggcgtgccgc tgccacctcc cttttttgct atggcgagtt tgccctgtac cgtgggcgcg
    38461 acgcttatac ggtagacagt gcggcaccca ttgaggtgtt ttttggcttg cggcaggata
    38521 ttgatcggct ggcagctgcc caatattttg cccagcttag ctacgaattg gcggcggagg
    38581 aacaaccggc gccggaattg ttgcgcctgc tgctgaacac cctgcaccta ttgtgcaagg
    38641 gtaccaagcc gctggtgcag atcaaggcgg tgtttgagct gcgcgccctg tccatctccg
    38701 gttatatgcc caatattttg gcctgcgcca actgcgggac ttatgaaaca ccggtgatgt
    38761 actttgatgt ggacgggggc tgcatttact gtgagaattg ccccaaggca ggcgccgtgg
    38821 cagtacccaa gacggtgatg accgccgtgc gctacatttg cctgacggag ccggggcgta
    38881 tttttggctt tgctctgtcg ccggagcaaa tggcactgct gggccgggtg acggagcagt
    38941 acaccctgcg gcggctggac cggcgcttta ccacactgga attctacaag tccctgcaag
    39001 ccggggacgc gactacatag catcataatg gatagagata tggataagaa tttgcaaacc
    39061 ttggaactgg ataaggtgct tgcccttttg gcggaacaga ccacctgtga cgacgccaaa
    39121 gaggcggcat tggcgctgcg ccctgcggca gacccggggg agattgctct cctgctggat
    39181 cagacggagg acgctttttc tatgctggcc cggttcggcg cgccgtcttt tggcgggctg
    39241 cataatgtaa acggtccgtt gcagcgggcg gcagccggcg ggtgcctgaa tatgacggag
    39301 ttgctgcagg tgggcgacac cctgcgggcg ctgcgcattc tggacgactg gcacggccat
    39361 ttggcgggca caagctcgtc cctgaatttc ttttttgacg gcattacggt gaacaaatat
    39421 ttggagaacc ggatctttac ctgcattgtc agtccggagg aaatggcgga caaggcctcg
    39481 gaagaacttt acgacattcg tcggaagatt aaggccaagg cggcagccat tcggcaacgg
    39541 ctggacggta tgatccactc cacccattac caaaaattcc tgcaagagcc catcgtcacc
    39601 cagcgtggcg ggcgctttgt agtgccggta aaggcggagc accggggcga ggtgcccggt
    39661 ctggtgcatg acacctcctc cagcggcgct acggtgttta tcgagccggc ggcggtggtg
    39721 gacgccaata atgacattaa ggtgttagag ggccgggagc gggaagaggt gcagcgcatt
    39781 ctctttgagc tgtccgcaga ggcaggcact tttgcagaga gcgtgcgcca cagttatgac
    39841 agtgctgtgc ggctgaacct gatctttgcc aaggcgcact tggcgtacca aatgaaagcc
    39901 gctcgtcccc agctgaacac cgagggcgta acggatttga aaaatgcccg ccatccgctg
    39961 attgataaag agcgggtggt gccggtgcat attaccctgg gcacggacta tgatacgctg
    40021 gtgatcaccg gccccaatac cggcggcaag acggtgacct taaagaccct gggcctgctg
    40081 acggcgatgg tgggctgtgg gttgttgatc ccggtatcag acggcagcaa actggcgctg
    40141 taccgccaaa tcttggtgga tatcggagat gaacagagca ttgcccaaaa cctgtccact
    40201 ttctcctctc atatggtgaa tattattgat attatgggaa aggcggacga agactccctg
    40261 gtgctgatcg acgagttggg cgccgggacg gatcccatcg agggcgcggc gctggcagtg
    40321 tctgtcattg aatatctgcg ccaaaaggga gcgcacattg ccgccaccac ccattatgca
    40381 gagctgaaag cctatgcgct ggatacgccc ggggtcagta acggctgctg cgagtttgat
    40441 gtggagaccc tgcggcctac ctatcggttg ctgatcggcg tgcccggtcg gtccaacgcc
    40501 tttgccatta cggagcacct gggcatggat ccggcggtag tgcgggcagc taaggagatt
    40561 gtcggctcgg agaaccggca gtttgagtct gtgctggaga atctggagag cgctcgaaag
    40621 gcactggacg aggagcgggc agcggcgtcc aaggaacggc aagaggcgga gcggctggct
    40681 gccaaggcca gagaagaaaa gtccaagatc gacaccctgc gggatcgaga actggacaag
    40741 gctaagcgag aggcacagcg gctggtagat gctgccaaac gcacatcttc ggacttcctg
    40801 cttcagctgg agcagttgaa gaaagagcag actgccacca acgccacgga actggcccgc
    40861 aagaccaggc gggagatcaa aaatcgcttg ggtgagttgg acgatattgt gaaccccaac
    40921 cggctgaaca ccgattggga tgcggattat aagttacccc gccccttgca ggtaggggac
    40981 catgtgctca tcaagggcat tggtgagggc gacgtgctgg aactgggcag taagatcttg
    41041 gtttcctctg gtatgctgaa aacgcgggtc aaacccacgg atctgcgcct gctgccgcct
    41101 aagaagaaag cgccgatcac cggccagcgc accctgcggc gcaccacctc ccgggcagac
    41161 gcggatgtaa aaaccgagct ggatctgcga ggccaaacag tagaggaagc cctgggcaac
    41221 ctgggtctgt ttattgataa gtgcgtgctc aataacatat ccgaggtgcg cattatccac
    41281 ggcaaaggta ccggcgcgct gcgtaccgcc gtacaggaag aactgcgcca ccatcccaat
    41341 gtggccgagt accggctggg ggtgtacggc gagggcgaga acggcgtgac cattgccaag
    41401 ctcaagtagc ccttatatat aaacatacta taatatagcg atttgcacag cgttcaggcc
    41461 gatcggcttg ggcactgcgt ttattttatt ggtacaatgt cgtataactt ttgacatcaa
    41521 aaattaaatt tttcaaaaat tcggtcaaag cgacgcgacg gaatatttcc acggcgcggg
    41581 gcgtttccta ctaaatatgg agaacggcaa ctacatcttg tggttcgaca ggggagagac
    41641 accaaaaaaa cggtggttct gctttggtga tttttacaaa aatggagccg gattttctgt
    41701 cattttgcac aatgaaaaaa attccaaaga acttcaaaaa aaggcttgac agcaggggct
    41761 ctatataata taatattgcc tgcgtgtgat tgggcgtatt atatatataa tatatagaca
    41821 ccgcaacaca caaccagata tgcgttgatg ccggaggttg cgctcctacc cagagcggta
    41881 atttcggcgg agtatgtccg atttcaaacc gggcgaaacg aatcattgta cgacgcggac
    41941 cgtaaggggt ccttgcagag cgtgacttgc gaacgcgctg tgcaccgtgt aaccgtgccc
    42001 gaatgaactg ccttcattcg gctttattta cggtaagggt tgaaacacac gggtgggtag
    42061 tcaaacaatg gttgctcgca ccatcaaaat tcatggagga atttcacatg gcagcaagta
    42121 aagttaagat ccgcatcaga ctgaagggct atgaccacaa cctggtggac caggctgcgg
    42181 agaagatcgt agacaccgca aagcgcaccg gcgctcaggt gagcggtccc atcccgcttc
    42241 ccaccgagaa ggaagttgtt accatcctgc gtgctgtaca caagtacaag gacagccgtg
    42301 agcagtttga gcagagaaca cacaagagac tcatcgacat tctcagacct tccaacaaga
    42361 cggtggaagc gctgacaagt cttgagctcc cggcaggcgt tgagatcgag attaagctct
    42421 aattgaactg aaaacagatc gcaacccggt cgaggtcatg ttggggagac ccaaccaata
    42481 accaaaggag gaataaacat gaagaaaggt cttatcggta agaaaatcgg catgacccag
    42541 gtcttcgacg cacagggcca tgcaatccct gtaaccgttg tggaggccgg tccttgcacg
    42601 attacccaga agaagacaat ggagaacgac ggctatgagg ccattcaggt gggctttggc
    42661 gatgtgaaga tcacacgcgt caacaaaccg atgaagggtc attttgacaa agccgatgtg
    42721 gctcccaaga agacactgaa ggaatttcgt ctggacgaca tttccgcaat gaatgtaggt
    42781 gacatcctga aggccgatat tttcgctccc ggcgaaaaga tcgatgtgaa gggcaccagc
    42841 aagggtaagg gcaccgcagg cgccattaag cgctggaact tctctcgtct gagaatgagc
    42901 cacggtaccg gccccaacgc ccgtcacgcc ggttctttgg gtgcctgctc cagcccctct
    42961 cgcgtattta agggcaagaa gatggcaggt cacctgggtc atgagaccgt aaccgttcaa
    43021 aacctcgagg ttgttaaggt ggatgccgag aataacctca tcgccatcaa gggcgccgtt
    43081 cccggcccca agggcggcat tgttgtcatc gctgacgcag tgaaagctta acgaaaggag
    43141 agattaaaat ggcacaggtt caggtttata accaggaagg taagaaaact tctaaattgg
    43201 aacttgcaga ttccgttttc gccattgagc cgaacgaatc cgcaatgcat cttgcagtgg
    43261 tcagctatct ggctaaccag cgtcagggca cacagtcaac tctcactcgt tctgaggtca
    43321 gcggcggcgg tgcaaagccc tggagacaga aaggcaccgg tcgtgcccgt cagggttcta
    43381 ccagaagccc gcagtggacc cacggcggta ttgctctcgg cccgaagccc agaacatacg
    43441 gcatcagcat caacaagaag gtgcgcagac tggctatgaa gtccgcgctg tccagcaagg
    43501 ttgctgctga ggagatgatg gtagtgaaca aggtagagct ggaagacatt aagaccaaag
    43561 ctgtggtcga gatgctcacc aagctgaagg ctgccaagaa gaccctgatc gtcaccgcag
    43621 ataaggacga gaagatttat aagagcgcac ggaacatcgc cggcgttaag gttgtgaccg
    43681 ccaacaccct ttgcgtgtat gacattctca actgcgacag cttcgttgtt ctgaaggacg
    43741 ccgccaagaa gatcgaggag gtatatgcat aatgaaagct gcacaggaca ttatcattaa
    43801 gccgatcatt acggaagagt ccatgaccgg catcatgatg aagaaatata ccttcaaagt
    43861 tgccaaagac gccggcaaga ttgagatcaa gaaggctgtt gaggaactgt tccccggcac
    43921 caaggtgaag aaagtaaaca ccctgaatgt aagaggtcag aagcgccgcc agggcgccaa
    43981 tgtgggttac accccctctt ggaagaaggc tgtggttacc ctcaccgagg actccaagga
    44041 gattgagttc ttcaacgata tgatgtaatc tcttatacat tatatataca aacactaaga
    44101 caaccatgat ttcgggtgat gaggtatgaa aggagccatc ctttcgcaaa gttatccgga
    44161 aaggagaaat aagaatggca atcaaaactt ataagccgac tacgccgtcc agacggaata
    44221 tgtcggttac cgattactct tctctgtcca aggttgctcc ggagcgttct ctgcttcagc
    44281 cgctgaacaa aaagtccggc cgcaactcct acggcagaat caccgttcgt catcgtggcg
    44341 gcggtaacag aaaaaaatac cgtgtgatcg acttcaagcg caacaagttc gatattcccg
    44401 ctgaggtcaa gagcattgag tatgatccca acagaagcgc gcacatcgct ctcatccagt
    44461 atgaggacgg cgtgaagagc tacatcaccg ctcccgaagg cctgaaggta ggcgacaccg
    44521 tggtagccgg tacggatgta gacatcgtgg ccggtaacgc tctgccgctg cagtacattc
    44581 ccgttggtac tatggtgcac aatgtggagc tgtatcccgg taacggcgca cagctggctc
    44641 gctctgccgg taacggcgca cagctgatgg ctctggaagg tccgtacgca ctgctgcgtc
    44701 tgccctccgg cgagctgcgc aacgtgccct gcaactgcat ggctaccatt ggcgtggttg
    44761 gcaatgccga tcatgcaaat gtgaagatcg gtaaggccgg tcgtaagcgc aatatgggct
    44821 tccgtcccac tgttcgcggt tctgtaatga accccaacga ccacccgcac ggtggtggtg
    44881 agggtaagtc ccccatcggc cgtcccggtc cttgcacccc ttggggcaag cctgctctgg
    44941 gttataagac ccgcagcaag aagaaaaagt ctgacaagat gatcgttcgc cgtcgcaacg
    45001 gtaaataaga agaaaggaga agattaaatg agtagaagtg ccaagaaggg cttttatgtt
    45061 gaagaaagcc tgttcaaaaa ggttgaagcc ctgaacgcta agggcgacaa gcaggttatc
    45121 aaaacctggt ccagaagttc cacaatcttc cctgaattcg taggtcatac ctttgctgtt
    45181 cacgacggaa gaaagcatgt accggtctat gtgaccgagg acatggtcgg ccataagctg
    45241 ggtgagttcg cgcccaccag aacatttaga ggccacgcag gctccaagtc atctaagtaa
    45301 tcggaaagga gatttattat ggaagctaca gcaaaagcaa cgtacgtccg tatctctccc
    45361 agaaaggttc agatcgtact tgatttaatc agaaagcagc ctgccgacaa ggccatggct
    45421 attctgcaat acacccccaa agccgcttgt gagcctgtga tgaaggtgct caagtccgcg
    45481 atggcaaatg cagagaacaa caacaatatg gatgtttccc gtctgtatgt gagcgactgc
    45541 aatgtaggcg ccggccccac tctgaagaga attcaggcca gagcccaggg cagagcttac
    45601 agaatcaaca agagaacatc tcacatcacc attaccgtta aggaaatgga agactaagcg
    45661 aggaggaaga gttaaatggg acagaaatgt aatcctaccg gtctcagaat cggtgtcatt
    45721 aaaaactggg actcccgctg gtacgcaaag aagggcgagt tcggcgatac ccttgtagag
    45781 gactacaagc tgcgtaagta tctgctggag accctttccg gcgcaggtgt tcctaaggtg
    45841 gagattgagc gtgacgccaa gcgtgtgcgc atcaacatcc actgcgcaaa gcccggtatg
    45901 gtgatcggca agcagggcgc tgagatcgaa aagctcagag cgctgtgcgc caagaaactg
    45961 ggcaaagaac tgaacgaagt gtacatcaac atcgttgaga tcaagcagcc cgatctgaat
    46021 gcaactttgg ttgctcagaa tgtggccggt cagctggagc ggcgtgtatc tttccgtcgc
    46081 gcagtaaagg gtgctatccg caacaccatg cgtttgggcg ctcgcggtat caagatccag
    46141 gtcagcggcc gtgtaggcgg cgccgagatc gcgcgtaccg agacatacaa agagggtacg
    46201 atcccgctgc agaccatccg tgcagacatt gactacggtt tggttgaggc taagaccact
    46261 tacggccgta tcggcgtaaa ggtttggatc taccagggcg aggttcttca cgagtctcgt
    46321 aataagagaa gaaatcgtcg ggaaggagga aatcgataat gctgttacct aagcgtgtta
    46381 agcaccgcaa gcagcacaga ggtcgtatga ccggtgtggc tacccgcggc aataaagtta
    46441 cctacggtga gtacggtctg atgaccactg agcctgcatg gatcactgcg gcacagatcg
    46501 aggctgcccg tatcgctatg acacgttaca ccaagcgtgg cggtcaggtc tggatcaaga
//
